# Supplementary material for: The SAGE genetic toolkit enables highly efficient, iterative site-specific genome engineering in bacteria
Source: bioRxiv preprint, doi:10.1101/2020.06.28.176339, version 1 (2020-06-28)
Supplement: Supplementary File P1 - Plasmid Maps [file 176339_file02.zip › pGW40.gb]

LOCUS       pGW40                   3600 bp ds-DNA     circular     24-JUN-2020
DEFINITION  .
ACCESSION   urn.local...ji-c31n3oi
KEYWORDS    .
SOURCE      .
  ORGANISM  .
COMMENT     pGW09- AprR + mSFts1.ape from 1 to 3665COMMENT    
            ApEinfo:methylated:1.
FEATURES             Location/Qualifiers
     terminator      complement(1..49)
                     /ApEinfo_fwdcolor="#9d1b1c"
                     /ApEinfo_revcolor="#9d1b1c"
                     /ApEinfo_graphicformat="arrow_data {{0 1 2 0 0 -1} {} 0}
                     width 5 offset 0"
                     /label="L3S3P22 terminator"
     terminator      62..103
                     /ApEinfo_fwdcolor="#9d1b1c"
                     /ApEinfo_revcolor="#9d1b1c"
                     /ApEinfo_graphicformat="arrow_data {{0 1 2 0 0 -1} {} 0}
                     width 5 offset 0"
                     /label="ECK120035133"
     LZ_domain       complement(113..878)
                     /vntifkey=17
                     /ApEinfo_fwdcolor="#a855ff"
                     /ApEinfo_revcolor="#a855ff"
                     /ApEinfo_graphicformat="arrow_data {{0 1 2 0 0 -1} {} 0}
                     width 5 offset 0"
                     /label="aac\(Apramycin\resistance)"
     RBS             complement(879..908)
                     /locus_tag="/product="" /label=RBS region
                     /ApEinfo_fwdcolor=""#acdcff"
                     /ApEinfo_revcolor="#acdcff"
                     /ApEinfo_graphicformat="arrow_data {{0 1 2 0 0 -1} {} 0}
                     width 5 offset 0"
     promoter        complement(939..971)
                     /ApEinfo_fwdcolor="#346ee0"
                     /ApEinfo_revcolor="#1d43bd"
                     /ApEinfo_graphicformat="arrow_data {{0 1 2 0 0 -1} {} 0}
                     width 5 offset 0"
                     /label="Plac"
     promoter        1038..1065
                     /ApEinfo_fwdcolor="#346ee0"
                     /ApEinfo_revcolor="#1d43bd"
                     /ApEinfo_graphicformat="arrow_data {{0 1 2 0 0 -1} {} 0}
                     width 5 offset 0"
                     /label="tac promoter"
     protein_bind    1069..1092
                     /ApEinfo_fwdcolor="#ffc526"
                     /ApEinfo_revcolor="#ffc526"
                     /ApEinfo_graphicformat="arrow_data {{0 1 2 0 0 -1} {} 0}
                     width 5 offset 0"
                     /label="lac operator"
     CDS             1115..2512
                     /ApEinfo_fwdcolor="#e7e8ff"
                     /ApEinfo_revcolor="#e7e8ff"
                     /ApEinfo_graphicformat="arrow_data {{0 1 2 0 0 -1} {} 0}
                     width 5 offset 0"
                     /label="BL3-int"
     terminator      complement(2643..2687)
                     /ApEinfo_fwdcolor="#9d1b1c"
                     /ApEinfo_revcolor="#9d1b1c"
                     /ApEinfo_graphicformat="arrow_data {{0 1 2 0 0 -1} {} 0}
                     width 5 offset 0"
                     /label="ECK120010850"
     rep_origin      2730..3412
                     /ApEinfo_fwdcolor="gray50"
                     /ApEinfo_revcolor="gray50"
                     /ApEinfo_graphicformat="arrow_data {{0 1 2 0 0 -1} {} 0}
                     width 5 offset 0"
                     /label="ColE1 origin"
ORIGIN      
        1 gggagaccag aaacaaaaaa aggccgcgtt agcggccttc aataattgga cctggctcct
       61 aactgatttt taaggcgact gatgagtcgc cttttttttg tctaagaatt catcagccaa
      121 tcgactggcg agcggcatcg cattcttcgc atcccgcctc tggcggatgc aggaagatca
      181 acggatctcg gcccagttga cccagggctg tcgccacaat gtcgcgggag cggatcaacc
      241 gagcaaaggc atgaccgact ggaccttcct tctgaaggct cttctccttg agccacctgt
      301 ccgccaaggc aaagcgctca cagcagtggt cattctcgag ataatcgacg cgtaccaact
      361 tgccatcctg aagaatggtg cagtgtctcg gcaccccata gggaaccttt gccatcaact
      421 cggcaagatg cagcgtcgtg ttggcatcgt gtcccacgcc gaggagaagt acctgcccat
      481 cgagttcatg gacacgggcg accgggcttg caggcgagtg aggtggcagg ggcaatggat
      541 cagagatgat ctgctctgcc tgtggccccg ctgccgcaaa ggcaaatgga tgggcgctgc
      601 gctttacatt tggcaggcgc cagaatgtgt cagagacaac tccaaggtcc ggtgtaacgg
      661 gcgacgtggc aggatcgaac ggctcgtcgt ccagacctga ccacgagggc atgacgagcg
      721 tccctcccgg acccagcgca gcacgcaggg cctcgatcag tccaagtggc ccatcttcga
      781 ggggccggac gctacggaag gagctgtgga ccagcagcac accgccgggg gtaaccccaa
      841 ggttgagaag ctgaccgatg agctcggctt ttcgccatat gatatctcct gtgtgagtta
      901 atcttaaggt gtgaaattgt tatccgctca caattccaca caacatacga gccggaagca
      961 taaagtgtaa agcctggggt gcctaatgca aagactaaat tcggcaacac gccataggga
     1021 catagccagc agagctgttg acaattaatc atcggctcgt ataatgtgtg gaattgtgag
     1081 cggataacaa tttcacacat aggaggtgat gcagatgaaa ctgcgtgcgg cgatttacgt
     1141 gcgtgttagc accatggagc aggcggagga aggttatagc atcagcgcgc aaaccgaaaa
     1201 actgaagagc tacgcgaacg cgaaagacta tcaggtggtt aaggtgttca ccgatccggg
     1261 ttacagcggt gcgaaactgg agcgtccggg tctgcaaaac atgatcaaaa gcattgagag
     1321 caaggaaatt gacgtggttc tggtttataa actggatcgt ctgagccgta gccagaagaa
     1381 caccctgttc ctgatcgagg acgtgtttct gaagaaccac gttcagttca ccagcatgca
     1441 agaaagcttc gataccagca ccagctttgg tcgtgcgatg atcggcattc tgagcgtgtt
     1501 tgcgcagctg gagcgtgacg cgatcaccga acgtatgcaa atgggtgcga aagagcgtgc
     1561 gaaagcgggc atgtggcgtg gtggcccgca gagccgtctg ccgttcggtt accgttatat
     1621 tgatggcgtg ctgctggttg acgattacga ggcgatgatc gttaaataca tgtataccga
     1681 gttcattaag ggtaccccgc tgaccaaaat ccagagcaag gtggcggcga aatttccggt
     1741 taaggaaacc ctgatctacc cgagcattat gaagaacatc ctgcaaaaca acatctacat
     1801 cggcaagatc aagtacgcgg gcgagaccta tgaaggcctg cacgagcaca tcctggacac
     1861 cgaaacctac gataaagcgc agcaactgtg ggagcaccgt aacaccaaca agaaaaagta
     1921 cttcgaaagc aagtatctgc tgagcggtat tctgtattgc ggccactgcg gtggcaaaat
     1981 ggcgagcacc ggtgcgggtc tgctgaagag cggcgagcgt gtgaccgact acatctgcta
     2041 tagcaaaaag ggcaccccga gccacatggt ggttgaccgt aactgcccga gcaagcgtca
     2101 ccgtgtgaac cgtctggacc cgaaaattgt tgaactgctg aagaccatca ccttcgagga
     2161 aatgcagaaa gacaacagct ttaccgataa caccaccacc attaagagcg agatcgaaag
     2221 cctggacacc aaaatcagca agctgctgga cctgtaccaa gatggtctgg tgccgattga
     2281 cgttctgaac gatcgtatca gcaaactgaa cgacgataag gagctgctgc aagaaaccct
     2341 gattagccag aaaaagcaaa tccacccgga ggaaattgcg aaaaacatcc aaaccgcgaa
     2401 ggactttgat tgggcgaaca gcgacagcgc ggcgaagcgt gcgatggtgc gtgcgctgat
     2461 caacaaagtt gagctgacca acgaagatat gaagattgaa tggaacatct aagctagcat
     2521 ccaagtcttc aattgcaatc cgataattca ggtagaagac aactgggtcg accccgggct
     2581 cgaggacgaa caataaggcc tccctaacgg ggggcctttt ttattgataa caaaaatcca
     2641 caaggaaaaa ttaaagggga gataaaatcc cccctttttg gttaactgcg gccgcaaaag
     2701 gatctaggtg aagatccttt ttgataatct catgaccaaa atcccttaac gtgagttttc
     2761 gttccactga gcgtcagacc ccgtagaaaa gatcaaagga tcttcttgag atcctttttt
     2821 tctgcgcgta atctgctgct tgcaaacaaa aaaaccaccg ctaccagcgg tggtttgttt
     2881 gccggatcaa gagctaccaa ctctttttcc gaaggtaact ggcttcagca gagcgcagat
     2941 accaaatact gttcttctag tgtagccgta gttaggccac cacttcaaga actctgtagc
     3001 accgcctaca tacctcgctc tgctaatcct gttaccagtg gctgctgcca gtggcgataa
     3061 gtcgtgtctt accgggttgg actcaagacg atagttaccg gataaggcgc agcggtcggg
     3121 ctgaacgggg ggttcgtgca cacagcccag cttggagcga acgacctaca ccgaactgag
     3181 atacctacag cgtgagctat gagaaagcgc cacgcttccc gaagggagaa aggcggacag
     3241 gtatccggta agcggcaggg tcggaacagg agagcgcacg agggagcttc cagggggaaa
     3301 cgcctggtat ctttatagtc ctgtcgggtt tcgccacctc tgacttgagc gtcgattttt
     3361 gtgatgctcg tcaggggggc ggagcctatg gaaaaacgcc agcaacgcgg cctttttacg
     3421 gttcctggcc ttttgctggc cttttgctca catgttcttt cctgcgttat cccctgattc
     3481 tgtggataac cgtattaccg cctttgagtg agctgatacc gctcgccgca gccgaacgac
     3541 cgagcgcagc gagtcagtga gcgaggaagc ggaagagcgc ccaatacgca aaccgcctct
//
