# Supplementary material for: The SAGE genetic toolkit enables highly efficient, iterative site-specific genome engineering in bacteria
Source: bioRxiv preprint, doi:10.1101/2020.06.28.176339, version 1 (2020-06-28)
Supplement: Supplementary File P1 - Plasmid Maps [file 176339_file02.zip › pGW35.gb]

LOCUS       pGW35                   3577 bp ds-DNA     circular     24-JUN-2020
DEFINITION  .
ACCESSION   urn.local...jd-c31n3oi
KEYWORDS    .
SOURCE      .
  ORGANISM  .
COMMENT     pGW09- AprR + mSFts1.ape from 1 to 3665COMMENT                     
                                                   COMMENT    
            ApEinfo:methylated:1.
FEATURES             Location/Qualifiers
     terminator      complement(1..49)
                     /ApEinfo_fwdcolor="#9d1b1c"
                     /ApEinfo_revcolor="#9d1b1c"
                     /ApEinfo_graphicformat="arrow_data {{0 1 2 0 0 -1} {} 0}
                     width 5 offset 0"
                     /label="L3S3P22 terminator"
     terminator      62..103
                     /ApEinfo_fwdcolor="#9d1b1c"
                     /ApEinfo_revcolor="#9d1b1c"
                     /ApEinfo_graphicformat="arrow_data {{0 1 2 0 0 -1} {} 0}
                     width 5 offset 0"
                     /label="ECK120035133"
     LZ_domain       complement(113..878)
                     /vntifkey=17
                     /ApEinfo_fwdcolor="#a855ff"
                     /ApEinfo_revcolor="#a855ff"
                     /ApEinfo_graphicformat="arrow_data {{0 1 2 0 0 -1} {} 0}
                     width 5 offset 0"
                     /label="aac\(Apramycin\resistance)"
     RBS             complement(879..908)
                     /locus_tag="/product="" /label=RBS region
                     /ApEinfo_fwdcolor=""#acdcff"
                     /ApEinfo_revcolor="#acdcff"
                     /ApEinfo_graphicformat="arrow_data {{0 1 2 0 0 -1} {} 0}
                     width 5 offset 0"
     promoter        complement(939..971)
                     /ApEinfo_fwdcolor="#346ee0"
                     /ApEinfo_revcolor="#1d43bd"
                     /ApEinfo_graphicformat="arrow_data {{0 1 2 0 0 -1} {} 0}
                     width 5 offset 0"
                     /label="Plac"
     promoter        1054..1081
                     /ApEinfo_fwdcolor="#346ee0"
                     /ApEinfo_revcolor="#1d43bd"
                     /ApEinfo_graphicformat="arrow_data {{0 1 2 0 0 -1} {} 0}
                     width 5 offset 0"
                     /label="tac promoter"
     protein_bind    1085..1108
                     /ApEinfo_fwdcolor="#ffc526"
                     /ApEinfo_revcolor="#ffc526"
                     /ApEinfo_graphicformat="arrow_data {{0 1 2 0 0 -1} {} 0}
                     width 5 offset 0"
                     /label="lac operator"
     misc_binding    1086..1108
                     /ApEinfo_fwdcolor="#6495ed"
                     /ApEinfo_revcolor="#6495ed"
                     /ApEinfo_graphicformat="arrow_data {{0 1 2 0 0 -1} {} 0}
                     width 5 offset 0"
                     /label="LacO"
     CDS             1131..2489
                     /ApEinfo_fwdcolor="#e7e8ff"
                     /ApEinfo_revcolor="#e7e8ff"
                     /ApEinfo_graphicformat="arrow_data {{0 1 2 0 0 -1} {} 0}
                     width 5 offset 0"
                     /label="phiA118-int"
     terminator      complement(2620..2664)
                     /ApEinfo_fwdcolor="#9d1b1c"
                     /ApEinfo_revcolor="#9d1b1c"
                     /ApEinfo_graphicformat="arrow_data {{0 1 2 0 0 -1} {} 0}
                     width 5 offset 0"
                     /label="ECK120010850"
     rep_origin      2707..3389
                     /ApEinfo_fwdcolor="gray50"
                     /ApEinfo_revcolor="gray50"
                     /ApEinfo_graphicformat="arrow_data {{0 1 2 0 0 -1} {} 0}
                     width 5 offset 0"
                     /label="ColE1 origin"
ORIGIN      
        1 gggagaccag aaacaaaaaa aggccgcgtt agcggccttc aataattgga cctggctcct
       61 aactgatttt taaggcgact gatgagtcgc cttttttttg tctaagaatt catcagccaa
      121 tcgactggcg agcggcatcg cattcttcgc atcccgcctc tggcggatgc aggaagatca
      181 acggatctcg gcccagttga cccagggctg tcgccacaat gtcgcgggag cggatcaacc
      241 gagcaaaggc atgaccgact ggaccttcct tctgaaggct cttctccttg agccacctgt
      301 ccgccaaggc aaagcgctca cagcagtggt cattctcgag ataatcgacg cgtaccaact
      361 tgccatcctg aagaatggtg cagtgtctcg gcaccccata gggaaccttt gccatcaact
      421 cggcaagatg cagcgtcgtg ttggcatcgt gtcccacgcc gaggagaagt acctgcccat
      481 cgagttcatg gacacgggcg accgggcttg caggcgagtg aggtggcagg ggcaatggat
      541 cagagatgat ctgctctgcc tgtggccccg ctgccgcaaa ggcaaatgga tgggcgctgc
      601 gctttacatt tggcaggcgc cagaatgtgt cagagacaac tccaaggtcc ggtgtaacgg
      661 gcgacgtggc aggatcgaac ggctcgtcgt ccagacctga ccacgagggc atgacgagcg
      721 tccctcccgg acccagcgca gcacgcaggg cctcgatcag tccaagtggc ccatcttcga
      781 ggggccggac gctacggaag gagctgtgga ccagcagcac accgccgggg gtaaccccaa
      841 ggttgagaag ctgaccgatg agctcggctt ttcgccatat gatatctcct gtgtgagtta
      901 atcttaaggt gtgaaattgt tatccgctca caattccaca caacatacga gccggaagca
      961 taaagtgtaa agcctggggt gcctaatgca aagactacta gtggaccaaa acaaattcgg
     1021 caacacgcca tagggacata gccagcagag ctgttgacaa ttaatcatcg gctcgtataa
     1081 tgtgtggaat tgtgagcgga taacaatttc acacatagga ggtgatgcag atgaaggcgg
     1141 cgatctatat tcgtgttagc acccaggagc aagtggaaaa ctacagcatc caggcgcaaa
     1201 ccgagaagct gaccgcgctg tgccgtagca aagactggga tgtttatgat atcttcattg
     1261 acggtggcta cagcggtagc aacatgaacc gtccggcgct gaacgagatg ctgagcaagc
     1321 tgcacgaaat tgatgcggtg gttgtgtatc gtctggaccg tctgagccgt agccagcgtg
     1381 ataccatcac cctgattgag gaatacttcc tgaaaaacaa cgttgagttt gtgagcctga
     1441 gcgaaaccct ggacaccagc agcccgttcg gtcgtgcgat gatcggcatt ctgagcgttt
     1501 ttgcgcaact ggagcgtgaa accatccgtg atcgtatggt gatgggtaaa atcaagcgta
     1561 ttgaggcggg tctgccgctg accaccgcga aaggtcgtac cttcggctat gacgtgatcg
     1621 ataccaagct gtacattaac gaggaagagg cgaaacagct gcaactgatc tacgacattt
     1681 tcgaagagga acagagcatc acctttctgc aaaagcgtct gaagaaactg ggttttaaag
     1741 ttcgtaccta caaccgttat aacaactggc tgaccaacga cctgtactgc ggttatgtga
     1801 gctacaaaga taaggttcac gtgaagggca tccacgagcc gatcattagc gaggaacagt
     1861 tctaccgtgt tcaagaaatt tttacccgta tgggcaaaaa cccgaacatg aaccgtgaca
     1921 gcgcgagcct gctgaacaac ctggttgtgt gcagcaagtg cggtctgggc tttgtgcacc
     1981 gtcgtaaaga taccatgagc cgtggtaaga aataccacta tcgttactat agctgcaaaa
     2041 cctataagca cacccacgag ctggaaaaat gcggcaacaa gatctggcgt gcggacaagc
     2101 tggaggaact gatcattaac cgtgttaaca actacagctt cgcgagccgt aacgtggaca
     2161 aagaggatga actggacagc ctgaacgaga aactgaagat cgaacacgcg aagaaaaagc
     2221 gtctgtttga cctgtatatt aacggtagct acgaagttag cgaactggat agcatgatga
     2281 acgacatcga tgcgcagatt aactactatg agagccaaat cgaagcgaac gaggaactga
     2341 aaaagaacaa aaagattcag gagaacctgg cggacctggc gaccgttgac ttcgatagcc
     2401 tggagtttcg tgaaaaacag ctgtatctga agagcctgat caacaaaatc tacattgatg
     2461 gcgagcaagt gaccattgaa tggctgtaag ctagcatcca agtcttcaat tgcaatccga
     2521 taattcaggt agaagacaac tgggtcgacc ccgggctcga ggacgaacaa taaggcctcc
     2581 ctaacggggg gcctttttta ttgataacaa aaatccacaa ggaaaaatta aaggggagat
     2641 aaaatccccc ctttttggtt aactgcggcc gcaaaaggat ctaggtgaag atcctttttg
     2701 ataatctcat gaccaaaatc ccttaacgtg agttttcgtt ccactgagcg tcagaccccg
     2761 tagaaaagat caaaggatct tcttgagatc ctttttttct gcgcgtaatc tgctgcttgc
     2821 aaacaaaaaa accaccgcta ccagcggtgg tttgtttgcc ggatcaagag ctaccaactc
     2881 tttttccgaa ggtaactggc ttcagcagag cgcagatacc aaatactgtt cttctagtgt
     2941 agccgtagtt aggccaccac ttcaagaact ctgtagcacc gcctacatac ctcgctctgc
     3001 taatcctgtt accagtggct gctgccagtg gcgataagtc gtgtcttacc gggttggact
     3061 caagacgata gttaccggat aaggcgcagc ggtcgggctg aacggggggt tcgtgcacac
     3121 agcccagctt ggagcgaacg acctacaccg aactgagata cctacagcgt gagctatgag
     3181 aaagcgccac gcttcccgaa gggagaaagg cggacaggta tccggtaagc ggcagggtcg
     3241 gaacaggaga gcgcacgagg gagcttccag ggggaaacgc ctggtatctt tatagtcctg
     3301 tcgggtttcg ccacctctga cttgagcgtc gatttttgtg atgctcgtca ggggggcgga
     3361 gcctatggaa aaacgccagc aacgcggcct ttttacggtt cctggccttt tgctggcctt
     3421 ttgctcacat gttctttcct gcgttatccc ctgattctgt ggataaccgt attaccgcct
     3481 ttgagtgagc tgataccgct cgccgcagcc gaacgaccga gcgcagcgag tcagtgagcg
     3541 aggaagcgga agagcgccca atacgcaaac cgcctct
//
