# Supplementary material for: The SAGE genetic toolkit enables highly efficient, iterative site-specific genome engineering in bacteria
Source: bioRxiv preprint, doi:10.1101/2020.06.28.176339, version 1 (2020-06-28)
Supplement: Supplementary File P1 - Plasmid Maps [file 176339_file02.zip › pJE1817.gb]

LOCUS       pJE1817                 4033 bp ds-DNA     circular     24-JUN-2020
DEFINITION  .
ACCESSION   urn.local...k1-c31n3ok
KEYWORDS    .
SOURCE      
  ORGANISM  .
FEATURES             Location/Qualifiers
     terminator      complement(1..49)
                     /ApEinfo_revcolor="#9d1b1c"
                     /ApEinfo_fwdcolor="#9d1b1c"
                     /label="L3S3P22 terminator"
     terminator      62..103
                     /ApEinfo_revcolor="#9d1b1c"
                     /ApEinfo_fwdcolor="#9d1b1c"
                     /label="ECK120035133"
     LZ_domain       complement(113..878)
                     /ApEinfo_revcolor="#a855ff"
                     /ApEinfo_fwdcolor="#a855ff"
                     /label="aac\(Apramycin\resistance)"
     RBS             complement(879..908)
                     /ApEinfo_revcolor="#85dae9"
                     /ApEinfo_fwdcolor="#85dae9"
                     /label="RBS region"
     misc_binding    complement(915..937)
                     /ApEinfo_revcolor="#84b0dc"
                     /ApEinfo_fwdcolor="#84b0dc"
                     /label="LacO"
     protein_bind    complement(915..938)
                     /ApEinfo_revcolor="#ffef86"
                     /ApEinfo_fwdcolor="#ffef86"
                     /label="lac operator"
     promoter        complement(939..971)
                     /ApEinfo_revcolor="#346ee0"
                     /ApEinfo_fwdcolor="#346ee0"
                     /label="Plac"
     terminator      complement(1003..1012)
                     /ApEinfo_revcolor="#9d1b1c"
                     /ApEinfo_fwdcolor="#9d1b1c"
                     /label="L3S2P21"
     misc_recomb     1013..1044
                     /ApEinfo_revcolor="#84b0dc"
                     /ApEinfo_fwdcolor="#84b0dc"
                     /label="PP_4741_UP"
     source          1013..1122
                     /ApEinfo_revcolor="#ff9ccd"
                     /ApEinfo_fwdcolor="#ff9ccd"
                     /label="source:"
     promoter        1051..1078
                     /ApEinfo_revcolor="#346ee0"
                     /ApEinfo_fwdcolor="#346ee0"
                     /label="tac promoter"
     protein_bind    1082..1105
                     /ApEinfo_revcolor="#ffef86"
                     /ApEinfo_fwdcolor="#ffef86"
                     /label="lac operator"
     misc_binding    1083..1105
                     /ApEinfo_revcolor="#84b0dc"
                     /ApEinfo_fwdcolor="#84b0dc"
                     /label="LacO"
     gene            1128..2945
                     /ApEinfo_revcolor="#d59687"
                     /ApEinfo_fwdcolor="#d59687"
                     /label="phiC31 actual INT"
     terminator      3018..3068
                     /ApEinfo_revcolor="#9d1b1c"
                     /ApEinfo_fwdcolor="#9d1b1c"
                     /label="L3S1P13 terminator"
     terminator      complement(3076..3120)
                     /ApEinfo_revcolor="#9d1b1c"
                     /ApEinfo_fwdcolor="#9d1b1c"
                     /label="ECK120010850"
     rep_origin      3163..3845
                     /ApEinfo_revcolor="#d59687"
                     /ApEinfo_fwdcolor="#d59687"
                     /label="ColE1 origin"
ORIGIN      
        1 gggagaccag aaacaaaaaa aggccgcgtt agcggccttc aataattgga cctggctcct
       61 aactgatttt taaggcgact gatgagtcgc cttttttttg tctaagaatt catcagccaa
      121 tcgactggcg agcggcatcg cattcttcgc atcccgcctc tggcggatgc aggaagatca
      181 acggatctcg gcccagttga cccagggctg tcgccacaat gtcgcgggag cggatcaacc
      241 gagcaaaggc atgaccgact ggaccttcct tctgaaggct cttctccttg agccacctgt
      301 ccgccaaggc aaagcgctca cagcagtggt cattctcgag ataatcgacg cgtaccaact
      361 tgccatcctg aagaatggtg cagtgtctcg gcaccccata gggaaccttt gccatcaact
      421 cggcaagatg cagcgtcgtg ttggcatcgt gtcccacgcc gaggagaagt acctgcccat
      481 cgagttcatg gacacgggcg accgggcttg caggcgagtg aggtggcagg ggcaatggat
      541 cagagatgat ctgctctgcc tgtggccccg ctgccgcaaa ggcaaatgga tgggcgctgc
      601 gctttacatt tggcaggcgc cagaatgtgt cagagacaac tccaaggtcc ggtgtaacgg
      661 gcgacgtggc aggatcgaac ggctcgtcgt ccagacctga ccacgagggc atgacgagcg
      721 tccctcccgg acccagcgca gcacgcaggg cctcgatcag tccaagtggc ccatcttcga
      781 ggggccggac gctacggaag gagctgtgga ccagcagcac accgccgggg gtaaccccaa
      841 ggttgagaag ctgaccgatg agctcggctt ttcgccatat gatatctcct gtgtgagtta
      901 atcttaaggt gtgaaattgt tatccgctca caattccaca caacatacga gccggaagca
      961 taaagtgtaa agcctggggt gcctaatgca aagactacta gtggaccaaa acttcggcaa
     1021 cacgccatag ggacatagcc agcagagctg ttgacaatta atcatcggct cgtataatgt
     1081 gtggaattgt gagcggataa caatttcaca cataggaggt gatgcagatg gacacctacg
     1141 cgggcgcgta tgatcgtcag agccgtgaac gtgaaaacag cagcgcggcg agcccggcga
     1201 cccagcgtag cgcgaacgaa gacaaagcgg cggatctgca acgtgaggtg gaacgtgacg
     1261 gtggccgttt ccgttttgtg ggtcacttta gcgaggcgcc gggtaccagc gcgtttggta
     1321 ccgcggaacg tccggagttt gaacgtatcc tgaacgagtg ccgtgcgggt cgtctgaaca
     1381 tgatcattgt gtacgacgtt agccgtttca gccgtctgaa ggtgatggat gcgatcccga
     1441 ttgttagcga actgctggcg ctgggtgtga ccattgttag cacccaggaa ggtgtgtttc
     1501 gtcagggtaa cgttatggac ctgatccacc tgattatgcg tctggatgcg agccacaaag
     1561 aaagcagcct gaaaagcgcg aagatcctgg acaccaagaa cctgcaacgt gaactgggtg
     1621 gctacgtggg tggcaaagcg ccgtatggct tcgagctggt tagcgagacc aaggaaatta
     1681 cccgtaacgg tcgtatggtg aacgtggtta tcaacaaact ggcgcacagc accaccccgc
     1741 tgaccggtcc gttcgagttt gaaccggatg ttattcgttg gtggtggcgt gagatcaaaa
     1801 cccacaagca cctgccgttt aaaccgggta gccaagcggc gatccacccg ggcagcatta
     1861 ccggtctgtg caaacgtatg gatgcggatg cggtgccgac ccgtggcgaa accattggta
     1921 agaaaaccgc gagcagcgcg tgggacccgg cgaccgtgat gcgtattctg cgtgatccgc
     1981 gtatcgcggg tttcgcggcg gaagtgatct acaagaaaaa gccggacggc accccgacca
     2041 ccaaaatcga aggttatcgt attcagcgtg acccgatcac cctgcgtccg gtggagctgg
     2101 attgcggtcc gatcattgag ccggcggaat ggtatgaact gcaagcgtgg ctggatggtc
     2161 gtggtcgtgg taaaggcctg agccgtggtc aagcgattct gagcgcgatg gataagctgt
     2221 actgcgaatg cggcgcggtt atgaccagca aacgtggtga ggaaagcatc aaggacagct
     2281 atcgttgccg tcgtcgtaag gtggttgatc cgagcgcgcc gggtcaacat gagggtacct
     2341 gcaacgtgag catggcggcg ctggacaaat tcgttgcgga acgtatcttt aacaagattc
     2401 gtcacgcgga gggtgatgag gaaaccctgg cgctgctgtg ggaagcggcg cgtcgttttg
     2461 gcaaactgac cgaagcgccg gagaagagcg gtgaacgtgc gaacctggtg gcggagcgtg
     2521 cggatgcgct gaacgcgctg gaggaactgt acgaagaccg tgcggcgggt gcgtatgatg
     2581 gtccggttgg tcgtaaacac ttccgtaagc agcaagcggc gctgaccctg cgtcagcagg
     2641 gtgcggagga acgtctggcg gagctggaag cggcggaagc gccgaagctg ccgctggacc
     2701 agtggtttcc ggaggatgcg gatgcggacc cgaccggtcc gaaatcctgg tggggtcgtg
     2761 cgagcgtgga cgataagcgt gtgttcgttg gcctgtttgt tgataaaatc gtggttacca
     2821 aaagcaccac cggtcgtggt cagggtaccc cgattgagaa acgtgcgagc attacctggg
     2881 cgaagccgcc gaccgatgat gacgaagatg acgcgcaaga cggtaccgag gatgttgcgg
     2941 cgtaagctag catccaagtc ttcaattgca atccgataat tcaggtagaa gacaactggg
     3001 tcgaccccgg gctcgaggac gaacaataag gcctccctaa cggggggcct tttttattga
     3061 taacaaaaat ccacaaggaa aaattaaagg ggagataaaa tccccccttt ttggttaact
     3121 gcggccgcaa aaggatctag gtgaagatcc tttttgataa tctcatgacc aaaatccctt
     3181 aacgtgagtt ttcgttccac tgagcgtcag accccgtaga aaagatcaaa ggatcttctt
     3241 gagatccttt ttttctgcgc gtaatctgct gcttgcaaac aaaaaaacca ccgctaccag
     3301 cggtggtttg tttgccggat caagagctac caactctttt tccgaaggta actggcttca
     3361 gcagagcgca gataccaaat actgttcttc tagtgtagcc gtagttaggc caccacttca
     3421 agaactctgt agcaccgcct acatacctcg ctctgctaat cctgttacca gtggctgctg
     3481 ccagtggcga taagtcgtgt cttaccgggt tggactcaag acgatagtta ccggataagg
     3541 cgcagcggtc gggctgaacg gggggttcgt gcacacagcc cagcttggag cgaacgacct
     3601 acaccgaact gagataccta cagcgtgagc tatgagaaag cgccacgctt cccgaaggga
     3661 gaaaggcgga caggtatccg gtaagcggca gggtcggaac aggagagcgc acgagggagc
     3721 ttccaggggg aaacgcctgg tatctttata gtcctgtcgg gtttcgccac ctctgacttg
     3781 agcgtcgatt tttgtgatgc tcgtcagggg ggcggagcct atggaaaaac gccagcaacg
     3841 cggccttttt acggttcctg gccttttgct ggccttttgc tcacatgttc tttcctgcgt
     3901 tatcccctga ttctgtggat aaccgtatta ccgcctttga gtgagctgat accgctcgcc
     3961 gcagccgaac gaccgagcgc agcgagtcag tgagcgagga agcggaagag cgcccaatac
     4021 gcaaaccgcc tct
//
