# Supplementary material for: The SAGE genetic toolkit enables highly efficient, iterative site-specific genome engineering in bacteria
Source: bioRxiv preprint, doi:10.1101/2020.06.28.176339, version 1 (2020-06-28)
Supplement: Supplementary File P1 - Plasmid Maps [file 176339_file02.zip › pGW21.gb]

LOCUS       pGW21                   5056 bp ds-DNA     circular     24-JUN-2020
DEFINITION  .
ACCESSION   urn.local...j3-c31n3oi
KEYWORDS    .
SOURCE      .
  ORGANISM  .
COMMENT     pGW09- AprR + mSFts1.ape from 1 to 3665COMMENT                     
                                                   COMMENT    
            ApEinfo:methylated:1.
FEATURES             Location/Qualifiers
     terminator      complement(1..49)
                     /ApEinfo_fwdcolor="#9d1b1c"
                     /ApEinfo_revcolor="#9d1b1c"
                     /ApEinfo_graphicformat="arrow_data {{0 1 2 0 0 -1} {} 0}
                     width 5 offset 0"
                     /label="L3S3P22 terminator"
     terminator      62..103
                     /ApEinfo_fwdcolor="#9d1b1c"
                     /ApEinfo_revcolor="#9d1b1c"
                     /ApEinfo_graphicformat="arrow_data {{0 1 2 0 0 -1} {} 0}
                     width 5 offset 0"
                     /label="ECK120035133"
     LZ_domain       complement(113..878)
                     /vntifkey=17
                     /ApEinfo_fwdcolor="#a855ff"
                     /ApEinfo_revcolor="#a855ff"
                     /ApEinfo_graphicformat="arrow_data {{0 1 2 0 0 -1} {} 0}
                     width 5 offset 0"
                     /label="aac\(Apramycin\resistance)"
     RBS             complement(879..908)
                     /locus_tag="/product="" /label=RBS region
                     /ApEinfo_fwdcolor=""#acdcff"
                     /ApEinfo_revcolor="#acdcff"
                     /ApEinfo_graphicformat="arrow_data {{0 1 2 0 0 -1} {} 0}
                     width 5 offset 0"
     promoter        complement(939..971)
                     /ApEinfo_fwdcolor="#346ee0"
                     /ApEinfo_revcolor="#1d43bd"
                     /ApEinfo_graphicformat="arrow_data {{0 1 2 0 0 -1} {} 0}
                     width 5 offset 0"
                     /label="Plac"
     rep_origin      1033..2314
                     /ApEinfo_fwdcolor="#999999"
                     /ApEinfo_revcolor="#999999"
                     /ApEinfo_graphicformat="arrow_data {{0 1 2 0 0 -1} {} 0}
                     width 5 offset 0"
                     /label="mSFts1 origin"
     terminator      2315..2375
                     /locus_tag="/product="" /label=L3S2P21
                     /ApEinfo_fwdcolor=""#9d1b1c"
                     /ApEinfo_revcolor="#9d1b1c"
                     /ApEinfo_graphicformat="arrow_data {{0 1 2 0 0 -1} {} 0}
                     width 5 offset 0"
     terminator      2382..2434
                     /ApEinfo_fwdcolor="#9d1b1c"
                     /ApEinfo_revcolor="#9d1b1c"
                     /ApEinfo_graphicformat="arrow_data {{0 1 2 0 0 -1} {} 0}
                     width 5 offset 0"
                     /label="ECK120033736"
     promoter        2482..2509
                     /ApEinfo_fwdcolor="#346ee0"
                     /ApEinfo_revcolor="#1d43bd"
                     /ApEinfo_graphicformat="arrow_data {{0 1 2 0 0 -1} {} 0}
                     width 5 offset 0"
                     /label="tac promoter"
     protein_bind    2513..2536
                     /ApEinfo_fwdcolor="#ffc526"
                     /ApEinfo_revcolor="#ffc526"
                     /ApEinfo_graphicformat="arrow_data {{0 1 2 0 0 -1} {} 0}
                     width 5 offset 0"
                     /label="lac operator"
     CDS             2559..3968
                     /ApEinfo_fwdcolor="#e7e8ff"
                     /ApEinfo_revcolor="#e7e8ff"
                     /ApEinfo_graphicformat="arrow_data {{0 1 2 0 0 -1} {} 0}
                     width 5 offset 0"
                     /label="phiRv1-int"
     terminator      4041..4091
                     /ApEinfo_fwdcolor="#9d1b1c"
                     /ApEinfo_revcolor="#9d1b1c"
                     /ApEinfo_graphicformat="arrow_data {{0 1 2 0 0 -1} {} 0}
                     width 5 offset 0"
                     /label="L3S1P13 terminator"
     terminator      complement(4099..4143)
                     /ApEinfo_fwdcolor="#9d1b1c"
                     /ApEinfo_revcolor="#9d1b1c"
                     /ApEinfo_graphicformat="arrow_data {{0 1 2 0 0 -1} {} 0}
                     width 5 offset 0"
                     /label="ECK120010850"
     rep_origin      4186..4868
                     /ApEinfo_fwdcolor="gray50"
                     /ApEinfo_revcolor="gray50"
                     /ApEinfo_graphicformat="arrow_data {{0 1 2 0 0 -1} {} 0}
                     width 5 offset 0"
                     /label="ColE1 origin"
ORIGIN      
        1 gggagaccag aaacaaaaaa aggccgcgtt agcggccttc aataattgga cctggctcct
       61 aactgatttt taaggcgact gatgagtcgc cttttttttg tctaagaatt catcagccaa
      121 tcgactggcg agcggcatcg cattcttcgc atcccgcctc tggcggatgc aggaagatca
      181 acggatctcg gcccagttga cccagggctg tcgccacaat gtcgcgggag cggatcaacc
      241 gagcaaaggc atgaccgact ggaccttcct tctgaaggct cttctccttg agccacctgt
      301 ccgccaaggc aaagcgctca cagcagtggt cattctcgag ataatcgacg cgtaccaact
      361 tgccatcctg aagaatggtg cagtgtctcg gcaccccata gggaaccttt gccatcaact
      421 cggcaagatg cagcgtcgtg ttggcatcgt gtcccacgcc gaggagaagt acctgcccat
      481 cgagttcatg gacacgggcg accgggcttg caggcgagtg aggtggcagg ggcaatggat
      541 cagagatgat ctgctctgcc tgtggccccg ctgccgcaaa ggcaaatgga tgggcgctgc
      601 gctttacatt tggcaggcgc cagaatgtgt cagagacaac tccaaggtcc ggtgtaacgg
      661 gcgacgtggc aggatcgaac ggctcgtcgt ccagacctga ccacgagggc atgacgagcg
      721 tccctcccgg acccagcgca gcacgcaggg cctcgatcag tccaagtggc ccatcttcga
      781 ggggccggac gctacggaag gagctgtgga ccagcagcac accgccgggg gtaaccccaa
      841 ggttgagaag ctgaccgatg agctcggctt ttcgccatat gatatctcct gtgtgagtta
      901 atcttaaggt gtgaaattgt tatccgctca caattccaca caacatacga gccggaagca
      961 taaagtgtaa agcctggggt gcctaatgca aagactacta gtggaccaaa acggcgcgcc
     1021 aagcaaacta gtcctctcag gcgccgctgg tgccgctggt tggacgccaa gggtgaatcc
     1081 gcctcgatac cctgattact cgcttcctgc gccctctcag gcggcgatag gggactggta
     1141 aaacggggat tgcccagacg cctcccccgc cccttcaggg gcacaaatgc ggccccaacg
     1201 gggccacgta gtggtgcgtt ttttgcgttt ccaccctttt cttccttttc ccttttaaac
     1261 cttttaggac gtctacaggc cacgtaatcc gtggcctgta gagtttaaaa agggacggat
     1321 ttgttgccat taagggacgg atttgttgtt aagaagggac ggatttgttg ttgtaaaggg
     1381 acggatttgt tgtattgtgg gacgcagata cagtgtcccc ttatacacaa ggaatgtcga
     1441 acgtggcctc acccccaatg gtttacaaaa gcaatgccct ggtcgaggcc gcgtatcgcc
     1501 tcagtgttca ggaacagcgg atcgttctgg cctgtattag ccaggtgaag aggagcgagc
     1561 ctgtcaccga tgaagtgatg tattcagtga cggcggagga catagcgacg atggcgggtg
     1621 tccctatcga atcttcctac aaccagctca aagaagcggc cctgcgcctg aaacggcggg
     1681 aagtccggtt aacccaagag cccaatggca aggggaaaag accgagtgtg atgattacct
     1741 gctgggtgca aacaatcatc taccgggagg gtgagggccg tgtagaactc aggttcacca
     1801 aagacatgct gccgtacctg acggaactca ccaaacagtt caccaaatac gccttggctg
     1861 acgtggccaa gatggacagc acccacgcga tcaggcttta cgagctgctc atgcaatggg
     1921 acagcatcgg ccagcgcgaa atagaaattg accagctgcg aaagtggttt caactggaag
     1981 gccggtatcc ctcgatcaag gacttcaagt tgcgagtgct tgatccagcc gtgacgcaga
     2041 tcaacgagca cagaccgcta caggtggagt gggcgcagcg aaagaccggg cgcaaggtca
     2101 cacatctgtt gttcagtttt ggaccgaaga agcccgccaa ggcggtgggt aaggccccag
     2161 cgaagcgcaa ggccgggaag atttcagatg ctgagatcgc gaaacaggct cgccctggtg
     2221 agacatggga agcggcccgc gctcgactaa cccagatgcc gctggatctg gcctagaggc
     2281 cgtggccacc acggcccggc ctgcctttct gcagctcggt accaaattcc agaaaagagg
     2341 cctcccgaaa ggggggcctt ttttcgtttt ggtccaagca aaacgcatga gaaagccccc
     2401 ggaagatcac cttccggggg cttttttatt gcgcggatcc aaattcggca acacgccata
     2461 gggacatagc cagcagagct gttgacaatt aatcatcggc tcgtataatg tgtggaattg
     2521 tgagcggata acaatttcac acataggagg tgatgcagat gcgttacacc accccggttc
     2581 gtgcggcggt gtatctgcgt atcagcgagg accgtagcgg tgaacagctg ggcgttgcgc
     2641 gtcaacgtga ggattgcctg aagctgtgcg gtcagcgtaa atgggttccg gtggaatacc
     2701 tggacaacga tgttagcgcg agcaccggca agcgtcgtcc ggcgtatgag caaatgctgg
     2761 cggacatcac cgcgggcaaa attgcggcgg tggttgcgtg ggacctggat cgtctgcacc
     2821 gtcgtccgat tgagctggaa gcgtttatga gcctggcgga tgaaaagcgt ctggcgctgg
     2881 cgaccgttgc gggtgatgtg gatctggcga ccccgcaggg tcgtctggtt gcgcgtctga
     2941 aaggcagcgt ggcggcgcat gagaccgaac acaagaaagc gcgtcaacgt cgtgcggcgc
     3001 gtcaaaaggc ggagcgtggt cacccgaact ggagcaaagc gttcggctac ctgccgggtc
     3061 cgaacggtcc ggaaccggac ccgcgtaccg cgccgctggt taagcaggcg tatgcggata
     3121 tcctggcggg tgcgagcctg ggtgatgtgt gccgtcaatg gaacgatgcg ggtgcgttca
     3181 ccattaccgg tcgtccgtgg accaccacca ccctgagcaa gtttctgcgt aaaccgcgta
     3241 acgcgggtct gcgtgcgtac aagggtgcgc gttatggccc ggttgaccgt gatgcgatcg
     3301 tgggcaaagc gcaatggagc ccgctggttg acgaggcgac cttttgggcg gcgcaagcgg
     3361 ttctggatgc gccgggtcgt gcgccgggtc gtaagagcgt tcgtcgtcac ctgctgaccg
     3421 gtctggcggg ttgcggtaaa tgcggtaacc atctggcggg cagctaccgt accgacggtc
     3481 aggtggttta tgtttgcaag gcgtgccatg gtgtggcgat cctggcggat aacatcgagc
     3541 cgattctgta ccacattgtt gcggaacgtc tggcgatgcc ggatgcggtg gatctgctgc
     3601 gtcgtgagat ccatgatgcg gcggaggcgg aaaccattcg tctggagctg gaaaccctgt
     3661 atggtgaact ggatcgtctg gcggtggagc gtgcggaagg tctgctgacc gcgcgtcagg
     3721 ttaagatcag caccgacatt gtgaacgcga agatcaccaa actgcaagcg cgtcagcaag
     3781 accaagagcg tctgcgtgtt ttcgatggta tcccgctggg taccccgcaa gtggcgggta
     3841 tgattgcgga gctgagcccg gaccgttttc gtgcggttct ggatgtgctg gcggaagtgg
     3901 ttgtgcagcc ggtgggtaaa agcggccgta ttttcaaccc ggaacgtgtt caagtgaact
     3961 ggcgttaagc tagcatccaa gtcttcaatt gcaatccgat aattcaggta gaagacaact
     4021 gggtcgaccc cgggctcgag gacgaacaat aaggcctccc taacgggggg ccttttttat
     4081 tgataacaaa aatccacaag gaaaaattaa aggggagata aaatcccccc tttttggtta
     4141 actgcggccg caaaaggatc taggtgaaga tcctttttga taatctcatg accaaaatcc
     4201 cttaacgtga gttttcgttc cactgagcgt cagaccccgt agaaaagatc aaaggatctt
     4261 cttgagatcc tttttttctg cgcgtaatct gctgcttgca aacaaaaaaa ccaccgctac
     4321 cagcggtggt ttgtttgccg gatcaagagc taccaactct ttttccgaag gtaactggct
     4381 tcagcagagc gcagatacca aatactgttc ttctagtgta gccgtagtta ggccaccact
     4441 tcaagaactc tgtagcaccg cctacatacc tcgctctgct aatcctgtta ccagtggctg
     4501 ctgccagtgg cgataagtcg tgtcttaccg ggttggactc aagacgatag ttaccggata
     4561 aggcgcagcg gtcgggctga acggggggtt cgtgcacaca gcccagcttg gagcgaacga
     4621 cctacaccga actgagatac ctacagcgtg agctatgaga aagcgccacg cttcccgaag
     4681 ggagaaaggc ggacaggtat ccggtaagcg gcagggtcgg aacaggagag cgcacgaggg
     4741 agcttccagg gggaaacgcc tggtatcttt atagtcctgt cgggtttcgc cacctctgac
     4801 ttgagcgtcg atttttgtga tgctcgtcag gggggcggag cctatggaaa aacgccagca
     4861 acgcggcctt tttacggttc ctggcctttt gctggccttt tgctcacatg ttctttcctg
     4921 cgttatcccc tgattctgtg gataaccgta ttaccgcctt tgagtgagct gataccgctc
     4981 gccgcagccg aacgaccgag cgcagcgagt cagtgagcga ggaagcggaa gagcgcccaa
     5041 tacgcaaacc gcctct
//
