# Supplementary material for: The SAGE genetic toolkit enables highly efficient, iterative site-specific genome engineering in bacteria
Source: bioRxiv preprint, doi:10.1101/2020.06.28.176339, version 1 (2020-06-28)
Supplement: Supplementary File P1 - Plasmid Maps [file 176339_file02.zip › pGW31.gb]

LOCUS       pGW31                   3721 bp ds-DNA     circular     24-JUN-2020
DEFINITION  .
ACCESSION   urn.local...j9-c31n3oi
KEYWORDS    .
SOURCE      .
  ORGANISM  .
COMMENT     pGW09- AprR + mSFts1.ape from 1 to 3665COMMENT    
            ApEinfo:methylated:1.
FEATURES             Location/Qualifiers
     terminator      complement(1..49)
                     /ApEinfo_fwdcolor="#9d1b1c"
                     /ApEinfo_revcolor="#9d1b1c"
                     /ApEinfo_graphicformat="arrow_data {{0 1 2 0 0 -1} {} 0}
                     width 5 offset 0"
                     /label="L3S3P22 terminator"
     terminator      62..103
                     /ApEinfo_fwdcolor="#9d1b1c"
                     /ApEinfo_revcolor="#9d1b1c"
                     /ApEinfo_graphicformat="arrow_data {{0 1 2 0 0 -1} {} 0}
                     width 5 offset 0"
                     /label="ECK120035133"
     LZ_domain       complement(113..878)
                     /vntifkey=17
                     /ApEinfo_fwdcolor="#a855ff"
                     /ApEinfo_revcolor="#a855ff"
                     /ApEinfo_graphicformat="arrow_data {{0 1 2 0 0 -1} {} 0}
                     width 5 offset 0"
                     /label="aac\(Apramycin\resistance)"
     RBS             complement(879..908)
                     /locus_tag="/product="" /label=RBS region
                     /ApEinfo_fwdcolor=""#acdcff"
                     /ApEinfo_revcolor="#acdcff"
                     /ApEinfo_graphicformat="arrow_data {{0 1 2 0 0 -1} {} 0}
                     width 5 offset 0"
     promoter        complement(939..971)
                     /ApEinfo_fwdcolor="#346ee0"
                     /ApEinfo_revcolor="#1d43bd"
                     /ApEinfo_graphicformat="arrow_data {{0 1 2 0 0 -1} {} 0}
                     width 5 offset 0"
                     /label="Plac"
     terminator      complement(1003..1012)
                     /locus_tag="/product="" /label=L3S2P21
                     /ApEinfo_fwdcolor=""#9d1b1c"
                     /ApEinfo_revcolor="#9d1b1c"
                     /ApEinfo_graphicformat="arrow_data {{0 1 2 0 0 -1} {} 0}
                     width 5 offset 0"
     promoter        1054..1081
                     /ApEinfo_fwdcolor="#346ee0"
                     /ApEinfo_revcolor="#1d43bd"
                     /ApEinfo_graphicformat="arrow_data {{0 1 2 0 0 -1} {} 0}
                     width 5 offset 0"
                     /label="tac promoter"
     protein_bind    1085..1108
                     /ApEinfo_fwdcolor="#ffc526"
                     /ApEinfo_revcolor="#ffc526"
                     /ApEinfo_graphicformat="arrow_data {{0 1 2 0 0 -1} {} 0}
                     width 5 offset 0"
                     /label="lac operator"
     CDS             1131..2633
                     /ApEinfo_fwdcolor="#e7e8ff"
                     /ApEinfo_revcolor="#e7e8ff"
                     /ApEinfo_graphicformat="arrow_data {{0 1 2 0 0 -1} {} 0}
                     width 5 offset 0"
                     /label="BxB1-int"
     terminator      complement(2764..2808)
                     /ApEinfo_fwdcolor="#9d1b1c"
                     /ApEinfo_revcolor="#9d1b1c"
                     /ApEinfo_graphicformat="arrow_data {{0 1 2 0 0 -1} {} 0}
                     width 5 offset 0"
                     /label="ECK120010850"
     rep_origin      2851..3533
                     /ApEinfo_fwdcolor="gray50"
                     /ApEinfo_revcolor="gray50"
                     /ApEinfo_graphicformat="arrow_data {{0 1 2 0 0 -1} {} 0}
                     width 5 offset 0"
                     /label="ColE1 origin"
     rep_origin      2911..3530
                     /locus_tag="/product="" /label=pBR322_replication_origin
                     Replication origin|rep_or igin
                     /ApEinfo_fwdcolor=""#999999"
                     /ApEinfo_revcolor="#999999"
                     /ApEinfo_graphicformat="arrow_data {{0 1 2 0 0 -1} {} 0}
                     width 5 offset 0"
ORIGIN      
        1 gggagaccag aaacaaaaaa aggccgcgtt agcggccttc aataattgga cctggctcct
       61 aactgatttt taaggcgact gatgagtcgc cttttttttg tctaagaatt catcagccaa
      121 tcgactggcg agcggcatcg cattcttcgc atcccgcctc tggcggatgc aggaagatca
      181 acggatctcg gcccagttga cccagggctg tcgccacaat gtcgcgggag cggatcaacc
      241 gagcaaaggc atgaccgact ggaccttcct tctgaaggct cttctccttg agccacctgt
      301 ccgccaaggc aaagcgctca cagcagtggt cattctcgag ataatcgacg cgtaccaact
      361 tgccatcctg aagaatggtg cagtgtctcg gcaccccata gggaaccttt gccatcaact
      421 cggcaagatg cagcgtcgtg ttggcatcgt gtcccacgcc gaggagaagt acctgcccat
      481 cgagttcatg gacacgggcg accgggcttg caggcgagtg aggtggcagg ggcaatggat
      541 cagagatgat ctgctctgcc tgtggccccg ctgccgcaaa ggcaaatgga tgggcgctgc
      601 gctttacatt tggcaggcgc cagaatgtgt cagagacaac tccaaggtcc ggtgtaacgg
      661 gcgacgtggc aggatcgaac ggctcgtcgt ccagacctga ccacgagggc atgacgagcg
      721 tccctcccgg acccagcgca gcacgcaggg cctcgatcag tccaagtggc ccatcttcga
      781 ggggccggac gctacggaag gagctgtgga ccagcagcac accgccgggg gtaaccccaa
      841 ggttgagaag ctgaccgatg agctcggctt ttcgccatat gatatctcct gtgtgagtta
      901 atcttaaggt gtgaaattgt tatccgctca caattccaca caacatacga gccggaagca
      961 taaagtgtaa agcctggggt gcctaatgca aagactacta gtggaccaaa acaaattcgg
     1021 caacacgcca tagggacata gccagcagag ctgttgacaa ttaatcatcg gctcgtataa
     1081 tgtgtggaat tgtgagcgga taacaatttc acacatagga ggtgatgcag nnnnnnnnnn
     1141 nnnnnnnnnn nnnnnnnnnn nnnnnnnnnn nnnnnnnnnn nnnnnnnnnn nnnnnnnnnn
     1201 nnnnnnnnnn nnnnnnnnnn nnnnnnnnnn nnnnnnnnnn nnnnnnnnnn nnnnnnnnnn
     1261 nnnnnnnnnn nnnnnnnnnn nnnnnnnnnn nnnnnnnnnn nnnnnnnnnn nnnnnnnnnn
     1321 nnnnnnnnnn nnnnnnnnnn nnnnnnnnnn nnnnnnnnnn nnnnnnnnnn nnnnnnnnnn
     1381 nnnnnnnnnn nnnnnnnnnn nnnnnnnnnn nnnnnnnnnn nnnnnnnnnn nnnnnnnnnn
     1441 nnnnnnnnnn nnnnnnnnnn nnnnnnnnnn nnnnnnnnnn nnnnnnnnnn nnnnnnnnnn
     1501 nnnnnnnnnn nnnnnnnnnn nnnnnnnnnn nnnnnnnnnn nnnnnnnnnn nnnnnnnnnn
     1561 nnnnnnnnnn nnnnnnnnnn nnnnnnnnnn nnnnnnnnnn nnnnnnnnnn nnnnnnnnnn
     1621 nnnnnnnnnn nnnnnnnnnn nnnnnnnnnn nnnnnnnnnn nnnnnnnnnn nnnnnnnnnn
     1681 nnnnnnnnnn nnnnnnnnnn nnnnnnnnnn nnnnnnnnnn nnnnnnnnnn nnnnnnnnnn
     1741 nnnnnnnnnn nnnnnnnnnn nnnnnnnnnn nnnnnnnnnn nnnnnnnnnn nnnnnnnnnn
     1801 nnnnnnnnnn nnnnnnnnnn nnnnnnnnnn nnnnnnnnnn nnnnnnnnnn nnnnnnnnnn
     1861 nnnnnnnnnn nnnnnnnnnn nnnnnnnnnn nnnnnnnnnn nnnnnnnnnn nnnnnnnnnn
     1921 nnnnnnnnnn nnnnnnnnnn nnnnnnnnnn nnnnnnnnnn nnnnnnnnnn nnnnnnnnnn
     1981 nnnnnnnnnn nnnnnnnnnn nnnnnnnnnn nnnnnnnnnn nnnnnnnnnn nnnnnnnnnn
     2041 nnnnnnnnnn nnnnnnnnnn nnnnnnnnnn nnnnnnnnnn nnnnnnnnnn nnnnnnnnnn
     2101 nnnnnnnnnn nnnnnnnnnn nnnnnnnnnn nnnnnnnnnn nnnnnnnnnn nnnnnnnnnn
     2161 nnnnnnnnnn nnnnnnnnnn nnnnnnnnnn nnnnnnnnnn nnnnnnnnnn nnnnnnnnnn
     2221 nnnnnnnnnn nnnnnnnnnn nnnnnnnnnn nnnnnnnnnn nnnnnnnnnn nnnnnnnnnn
     2281 nnnnnnnnnn nnnnnnnnnn nnnnnnnnnn nnnnnnnnnn nnnnnnnnnn nnnnnnnnnn
     2341 nnnnnnnnnn nnnnnnnnnn nnnnnnnnnn nnnnnnnnnn nnnnnnnnnn nnnnnnnnnn
     2401 nnnnnnnnnn nnnnnnnnnn nnnnnnnnnn nnnnnnnnnn nnnnnnnnnn nnnnnnnnnn
     2461 nnnnnnnnnn nnnnnnnnnn nnnnnnnnnn nnnnnnnnnn nnnnnnnnnn nnnnnnnnnn
     2521 nnnnnnnnnn nnnnnnnnnn nnnnnnnnnn nnnnnnnnnn nnnnnnnnnn nnnnnnnnnn
     2581 nnnnnnnnnn nnnnnnnnnn nnnnnnnnnn nnnnnnnnnn nnnnnnnnnn taagctagca
     2641 tccaagtctt caattgcaat ccgataattc aggtagaaga caactgggtc gaccccgggc
     2701 tcgaggacga acaataaggc ctccctaacg gggggccttt tttattgata acaaaaatcc
     2761 acaaggaaaa attaaagggg agataaaatc cccccttttt ggttaactgc ggccgcaaaa
     2821 ggatctaggt gaagatcctt tttgataatc tcatgaccaa aatcccttaa cgtgagtttt
     2881 cgttccactg agcgtcagac cccgtagaaa agatcaaagg atcttcttga gatccttttt
     2941 ttctgcgcgt aatctgctgc ttgcaaacaa aaaaaccacc gctaccagcg gtggtttgtt
     3001 tgccggatca agagctacca actctttttc cgaaggtaac tggcttcagc agagcgcaga
     3061 taccaaatac tgttcttcta gtgtagccgt agttaggcca ccacttcaag aactctgtag
     3121 caccgcctac atacctcgct ctgctaatcc tgttaccagt ggctgctgcc agtggcgata
     3181 agtcgtgtct taccgggttg gactcaagac gatagttacc ggataaggcg cagcggtcgg
     3241 gctgaacggg gggttcgtgc acacagccca gcttggagcg aacgacctac accgaactga
     3301 gatacctaca gcgtgagcta tgagaaagcg ccacgcttcc cgaagggaga aaggcggaca
     3361 ggtatccggt aagcggcagg gtcggaacag gagagcgcac gagggagctt ccagggggaa
     3421 acgcctggta tctttatagt cctgtcgggt ttcgccacct ctgacttgag cgtcgatttt
     3481 tgtgatgctc gtcagggggg cggagcctat ggaaaaacgc cagcaacgcg gcctttttac
     3541 ggttcctggc cttttgctgg ccttttgctc acatgttctt tcctgcgtta tcccctgatt
     3601 ctgtggataa ccgtattacc gcctttgagt gagctgatac cgctcgccgc agccgaacga
     3661 ccgagcgcag cgagtcagtg agcgaggaag cggaagagcg cccaatacgc aaaccgcctc
     3721 t
//
