# Supplementary material for: The SAGE genetic toolkit enables highly efficient, iterative site-specific genome engineering in bacteria
Source: bioRxiv preprint, doi:10.1101/2020.06.28.176339, version 1 (2020-06-28)
Supplement: Supplementary File P1 - Plasmid Maps [file 176339_file02.zip › pGW60.gb]

LOCUS       pGW60                   4113 bp ds-DNA     circular     24-JUN-2020
DEFINITION  .
ACCESSION   urn.local...jj-c31n3oi
KEYWORDS    .
SOURCE      .
  ORGANISM  .
COMMENT     COMMENT                                                            
            COMMENT     ApEinfo:methylated:1.
FEATURES             Location/Qualifiers
     rep_origin      join(3766..4113,1..335)
                     /ApEinfo_fwdcolor="gray50"
                     /ApEinfo_revcolor="gray50"
                     /ApEinfo_graphicformat="arrow_data {{0 1 2 0 0 -1} {} 0}
                     width 5 offset 0"
                     /label="ColE1 origin"
     terminator      complement(524..572)
                     /ApEinfo_fwdcolor="#9d1b1c"
                     /ApEinfo_revcolor="#9d1b1c"
                     /ApEinfo_graphicformat="arrow_data {{0 1 2 0 0 -1} {} 0}
                     width 5 offset 0"
                     /label="L3S3P22 terminator"
     terminator      585..626
                     /ApEinfo_fwdcolor="#9d1b1c"
                     /ApEinfo_revcolor="#9d1b1c"
                     /ApEinfo_graphicformat="arrow_data {{0 1 2 0 0 -1} {} 0}
                     width 5 offset 0"
                     /label="ECK120035133"
     gene            complement(636..1430)
                     /gene="nptII"
                     /vntifkey=60
                     /ApEinfo_fwdcolor="#66ff66"
                     /ApEinfo_revcolor="#66ff66"
                     /ApEinfo_graphicformat="arrow_data {{0 1 2 0 0 -1} {} 0}
                     width 5 offset 0"
                     /label="nptII"
     CDS             complement(636..1430)
                     /gene="nptII"
                     /codon_start=1
                     /transl_table=11
                     /product="neomycin phosphotransferase"
                     /protein_id="ACJ66844.1"
                     /db_xref="GI:215434895"
                     /vntifkey=4
                     /ApEinfo_fwdcolor="#66ff66"
                     /ApEinfo_revcolor="#66ff66"
                     /ApEinfo_graphicformat="arrow_data {{0 1 2 0 0 -1} {} 0}
                     width 5 offset 0"
                     /label="neomycin\phosphotransferase"
     -10_signal      complement(1595..1603)
                     /ApEinfo_fwdcolor="#07e500"
                     /ApEinfo_revcolor="#07e500"
                     /ApEinfo_graphicformat="arrow_data {{0 1 2 0 0 -1} {} 0}
                     width 5 offset 0"
                     /label="-10 KanR (BPROM_pred)"
     -35_signal      complement(1621..1626)
                     /ApEinfo_fwdcolor="#07e500"
                     /ApEinfo_revcolor="#07e500"
                     /ApEinfo_graphicformat="arrow_data {{0 1 2 0 0 -1} {} 0}
                     width 5 offset 0"
                     /label="-35 KanR (BPROM_pred)"
     misc_recomb     1702..1743
                     /ApEinfo_fwdcolor="#ff8275"
                     /ApEinfo_revcolor="#ff8275"
                     /ApEinfo_graphicformat="arrow_data {{0 1 2 0 0 -1} {} 0}
                     width 5 offset 0"
                     /label="phiC31 attP"
     regulatory      1750..1781
                     /regulatory_class="terminator"
                     /note="TonB terminator"
                     /ApEinfo_fwdcolor="#ff4649"
                     /ApEinfo_revcolor="#ff4649"
                     /ApEinfo_graphicformat="arrow_data {{0 1 2 0 0 -1} {} 0}
                     width 5 offset 0"
                     /label="TonB terminator"
     terminator      1787..1847
                     /locus_tag="/product="" /label=L3S2P21
                     /ApEinfo_fwdcolor=""#9d1b1c"
                     /ApEinfo_revcolor="#9d1b1c"
                     /ApEinfo_graphicformat="arrow_data {{0 1 2 0 0 -1} {} 0}
                     width 5 offset 0"
     promoter        1884..1911
                     /ApEinfo_fwdcolor="#346ee0"
                     /ApEinfo_revcolor="#1d43bd"
                     /ApEinfo_graphicformat="arrow_data {{0 1 2 0 0 -1} {} 0}
                     width 5 offset 0"
                     /label="tac promoter"
     protein_bind    1923..1946
                     /ApEinfo_fwdcolor="#ffc526"
                     /ApEinfo_revcolor="#ffc526"
                     /ApEinfo_graphicformat="arrow_data {{0 1 2 0 0 -1} {} 0}
                     width 5 offset 0"
                     /label="lac operator"
     misc_binding    1924..1946
                     /ApEinfo_fwdcolor="#6495ed"
                     /ApEinfo_revcolor="#6495ed"
                     /ApEinfo_graphicformat="arrow_data {{0 1 2 0 0 -1} {} 0}
                     width 5 offset 0"
                     /label="LacO"
     RBS             1947..1976
                     /locus_tag="/product="" /label=RBS region
                     /ApEinfo_fwdcolor=""#acdcff"
                     /ApEinfo_revcolor="#acdcff"
                     /ApEinfo_graphicformat="arrow_data {{0 1 2 0 0 -1} {} 0}
                     width 5 offset 0"
     CDS             1977..2687
                     /ApEinfo_fwdcolor="#ffd1b6"
                     /ApEinfo_revcolor="#ffd1b6"
                     /ApEinfo_graphicformat="arrow_data {{0 1 2 0 0 -1} {} 0}
                     width 5 offset 0"
                     /label="mNeonGreen (Ppu optimized)"
     terminator      2694..2744
                     /ApEinfo_fwdcolor="#9d1b1c"
                     /ApEinfo_revcolor="#9d1b1c"
                     /ApEinfo_graphicformat="arrow_data {{0 1 2 0 0 -1} {} 0}
                     width 5 offset 0"
                     /label="L3S1P13 terminator"
     terminator      complement(2752..2796)
                     /ApEinfo_fwdcolor="#9d1b1c"
                     /ApEinfo_revcolor="#9d1b1c"
                     /ApEinfo_graphicformat="arrow_data {{0 1 2 0 0 -1} {} 0}
                     width 5 offset 0"
                     /label="ECK120010850"
     misc_recomb     2805..2867
                     /locus_tag="/product="" /label=phiBT1 attP|misc_recomb
                     /ApEinfo_fwdcolor=""#8080ff"
                     /ApEinfo_revcolor="#6d8ef2"
                     /ApEinfo_graphicformat="arrow_data {{0 1 2 0 0 -1} {} 0}
                     width 5 offset 0"
                     /modified_by="elmo110"
                     /label="phiBT1 attP"
     misc_recomb     2868..2936
                     /locus_tag="/product="" /label=RV attP|misc_recomb
                     /ApEinfo_fwdcolor=""#07e500"
                     /ApEinfo_revcolor="#07e500"
                     /ApEinfo_graphicformat="arrow_data {{0 1 2 0 0 -1} {} 0}
                     width 5 offset 0"
                     /modified_by="elmo110"
                     /label="RV attP"
     misc_recomb     2937..3003
                     /locus_tag="/product="" /label=TG1 attP
                     /ApEinfo_fwdcolor=""#8080ff"
                     /ApEinfo_revcolor="#6d8ef2"
                     /ApEinfo_graphicformat="arrow_data {{0 1 2 0 0 -1} {} 0}
                     width 5 offset 0"
                     /modified_by="elmo110"
                     /label="TG1 attP"
     misc_recomb     3004..3060
                     /locus_tag="/product="" /label=A118 attP|misc_recomb
                     /ApEinfo_fwdcolor=""#ff93ef"
                     /ApEinfo_revcolor="#ff2efd"
                     /ApEinfo_graphicformat="arrow_data {{0 1 2 0 0 -1} {} 0}
                     width 5 offset 0"
                     /modified_by="elmo110"
                     /label="A118 attP"
     misc_recomb     3061..3118
                     /locus_tag="/product="" /label=BxB1 attP|misc_recomb
                     /ApEinfo_fwdcolor=""#06ff00"
                     /ApEinfo_revcolor="#06ff00"
                     /ApEinfo_graphicformat="arrow_data {{0 1 2 0 0 -1} {} 0}
                     width 5 offset 0"
                     /modified_by="elmo110"
                     /label="BxB1 attP"
     misc_recomb     3119..3190
                     /locus_tag="/product="" /label=PhiC1 attP|misc_recomb
                     /ApEinfo_fwdcolor=""#ff2efd"
                     /ApEinfo_revcolor="#ff93ef"
                     /ApEinfo_graphicformat="arrow_data {{0 1 2 0 0 -1} {} 0}
                     width 5 offset 0"
                     /modified_by="elmo110"
                     /label="PhiC1 attP"
     misc_recomb     3257..3308
                     /locus_tag="/product="" /label=phi370 attP|misc_recomb
                     /ApEinfo_fwdcolor=""#ff93ef"
                     /ApEinfo_revcolor="#ff2efd"
                     /ApEinfo_graphicformat="arrow_data {{0 1 2 0 0 -1} {} 0}
                     width 5 offset 0"
                     /modified_by="elmo110"
                     /label="phi370 attP"
     misc_recomb     3309..3428
                     /locus_tag="/product="" /label=PhiMR11 attP|misc_recomb
                     /ApEinfo_fwdcolor=""#8080ff"
                     /ApEinfo_revcolor="#6d8ef2"
                     /ApEinfo_graphicformat="arrow_data {{0 1 2 0 0 -1} {} 0}
                     width 5 offset 0"
                     /modified_by="elmo110"
                     /label="PhiMR11 attP"
     misc_recomb     3497..3566
                     /locus_tag="/product="" /label=R4 attP|misc_recomb
                     /ApEinfo_fwdcolor=""#8080ff"
                     /ApEinfo_revcolor="#6d8ef2"
                     /ApEinfo_graphicformat="arrow_data {{0 1 2 0 0 -1} {} 0}
                     width 5 offset 0"
                     /modified_by="elmo110"
                     /label="R4 attP"
     misc_recomb     3567..3627
                     /locus_tag="/product="" /label=BL3 attP|misc_recomb
                     /ApEinfo_fwdcolor=""#ff93ef"
                     /ApEinfo_revcolor="#ff2efd"
                     /ApEinfo_graphicformat="arrow_data {{0 1 2 0 0 -1} {} 0}
                     width 5 offset 0"
                     /modified_by="elmo110"
                     /label="BL3 attP"
     terminator      3634..3686
                     /ApEinfo_fwdcolor="#9d1b1c"
                     /ApEinfo_revcolor="#9d1b1c"
                     /ApEinfo_graphicformat="arrow_data {{0 1 2 0 0 -1} {} 0}
                     width 5 offset 0"
                     /label="ECK120033736"
     misc_recomb     3687..3731
                     /ApEinfo_fwdcolor="#ff8275"
                     /ApEinfo_revcolor="#ff8275"
                     /ApEinfo_graphicformat="arrow_data {{0 1 2 0 0 -1} {} 0}
                     width 5 offset 0"
                     /label="phiC31 attB"
ORIGIN      
        1 tggactcaag acgatagtta ccggataagg cgcagcggtc gggctgaacg gggggttcgt
       61 gcacacagcc cagcttggag cgaacgacct acaccgaact gagataccta cagcgtgagc
      121 tatgagaaag cgccacgctt cccgaaggga gaaaggcgga caggtatccg gtaagcggca
      181 gggtcggaac aggagagcgc acgagggagc ttccaggggg aaacgcctgg tatctttata
      241 gtcctgtcgg gtttcgccac ctctgacttg agcgtcgatt tttgtgatgc tcgtcagggg
      301 ggcggagcct atggaaaaac gccagcaacg cggccttttt acggttcctg gccttttgct
      361 ggccttttgc tcacatgttc tttcctgcgt tatcccctga ttctgtggat aaccgtatta
      421 ccgcctttga gtgagctgat accgctcgcc gcagccgaac gaccgagcgc agcgagtcag
      481 tgagcgagga agcggaagag cgcccaatac gcaaaccgcc tctgggagac cagaaacaaa
      541 aaaaggccgc gttagcggcc ttcaataatt ggacctggct cctaactgat ttttaaggcg
      601 actgatgagt cgcctttttt ttgtctaaga attcatcaga agaactcgtc aagaaggcga
      661 tagaaggcga tgcgctgcga atcgggagcg gcgataccgt aaagcacgag gaagcggtca
      721 gcccattcgc cgccaagctc ttcagcaata tcacgggtag ccaacgctat gtcctgatag
      781 cggtccgcca cacccagccg gccacagtcg atgaatccag aaaagcggcc attttccacc
      841 atgatattcg gcaagcaggc atcgccatgg gtcacgacga gatcctcgcc gtcgggcatc
      901 cgcgccttga gcctggcgaa cagttcggct ggcgcgagcc cctgatgctc ttcgtccaga
      961 tcatcctgat cgacaagacc ggcttccatc cgagtacgtg ctcgctcgat gcgatgtttc
     1021 gcttggtggt cgaatgggca ggtagccgga tcaagcgtat gcagccgccg cattgcatca
     1081 gccatgatgg atactttctc ggcaggagca aggtgagatg acaggagatc ctgccccggc
     1141 acttcgccca atagcagcca gtcccttccc gcttcagtga caacgtcgag cacagctgcg
     1201 caaggaacgc ccgtcgtggc cagccacgat agccgcgctg cctcgtcttg gagttcattc
     1261 agggcaccgg acaggtcggt cttgacaaaa agaaccgggc gcccctgcgc tgacagccgg
     1321 aacacggcgg catcagagca gccgattgtc tgttgtgccc agtcatagcc gaatagcctc
     1381 tccacccaag cggccggaga acctgcgtgc aatccatctt gttcaatcat gcgaaacgat
     1441 cctcatcctg tctcttgatc agatcttgat cccctgcgcc atcagatcct tggcggcaag
     1501 aaagccatcc agtttacttt gcagggcttc ccaaccttac cagagggcgc cccagctggc
     1561 aattccggtt cgcttgctgt ccataaaacc gcccagtcta gctatcgcca tgtaagccca
     1621 ctgcaagcta cctgctttct ctttgcgctt gcgttttccc ttgtccagat agcccagtag
     1681 ctgacattca tccgggacgt cgtgccccaa ctggggtaac ctttgagttc tctcagttgg
     1741 gggatcgata gtcaaaagcc tccggtcgga ggcttttgac tagcacctcg gtaccaaatt
     1801 ccagaaaaga ggcctcccga aaggggggcc ttttttcgtt ttggtccact agtagtctct
     1861 atggaggtca ggtatgatta ctattgacaa ttaatcatcg gctcgtataa tgtgatcaga
     1921 cctggaattg tgagcggata acaattctta agattaactc acacaggaga tatcatatgg
     1981 tgtccaaagg ggaagaggac aatatggcat cgttgccagc tacgcatgaa ctgcacatct
     2041 tcggctcgat taacggtgtc gatttcgata tggtcggcca gggtacgggg aatcctaacg
     2101 acggttatga ggagctgaac ctcaaatcga cgaaggggga tctccagttt agcccctgga
     2161 ttttggtccc acatattggt tacggctttc atcagtacct cccgtatccg gacggtatga
     2221 gcccttttca agctgctatg gtggacggta gcggttacca agtccaccgg accatgcagt
     2281 ttgaggatgg ggcatcgctg acggtcaact accgttatac ctacgaaggt agccatatta
     2341 agggcgaagc tcaagtgaag ggtaccggct ttccggcgga cggtccggtg atgacgaact
     2401 ccctcaccgc cgccgattgg tgtcgtagca agaaaaccta tccgaatgac aaaaccatca
     2461 tctcgacgtt taagtggagc tatacgacgg gtaatggcaa gcgctaccgt tcgacggcac
     2521 gtaccaccta cacgtttgca aagcctatgg ctgcaaatta cctcaagaat caacctatgt
     2581 atgtgttccg gaaaacggaa ctcaaacata gcaaaacgga actgaacttc aaagagtggc
     2641 agaaagcttt cacggatgtc atgggtatgg acgaactcta taaataatct agagacgaac
     2701 aataaggcct ccctaacggg gggccttttt tattgataac aaaaatccac aaggaaaaat
     2761 taaaggggag ataaaatccc ccctttttgg ttaactgcgg ccgcggtgct gggttgttgt
     2821 ctctggacag tgatccatgg gaaactactc agcaccacca atgttccgca caggtgtagt
     2881 gtatctcaca ggtccacggt tggccgtgga ctgctgaaga acattccacg ccaggatcaa
     2941 ccccgttcca gcccaacagt gttagtcttt gctcttaccc agttgggcgg gatagcctgc
     3001 ccgttgttta gttcctcgtt ttctctcgtt ggaagaagaa gaaacgagaa actaaaatta
     3061 gtcgtggttt gtctggtcaa ccaccgcggt ctcagtggtg tacggtacaa accccgacat
     3121 taaatataaa ttttagtaca tagtgttata tacactaata aacaaaatca tatacctaaa
     3181 atattacatt tccaactcgc ttaattgcga gtttttattt cgtttatttc aattaaggta
     3241 actaaaaaac tccttttaaa aaaatacagc gtttttcatg tacaactata ctagttgtag
     3301 tgcctaaaca aaataaaaaa cattgatttt tattaacttc ttttgtgcgg aactacgaac
     3361 agttcattaa tacgaagtgt acaaacttcc atacaaaaat aaccacgaca attaagacgt
     3421 ggtttctata gttttaaagt tggttattag ttactgtgat atttatcacg gtacccaata
     3481 accaatgaat atttgaaggc atgttcccca aagcgatacc acttgaagca gtggtactgc
     3541 ttgtgggtac actctgcggg tgatgagaga atactgttga acaatgaaaa actaggcatg
     3601 tagaagttgt ttgtgcacta actttaagct agcaacgcat gagaaagccc ccggaagatc
     3661 accttccggg ggctttttta ttgcgctgcg ggtgccaggg cgtgcccttg ggctccccgg
     3721 gcgcgtactc caaaaggatc taggtgaaga tcctttttga taatctcatg accaaaatcc
     3781 cttaacgtga gttttcgttc cactgagcgt cagaccccgt agaaaagatc aaaggatctt
     3841 cttgagatcc tttttttctg cgcgtaatct gctgcttgca aacaaaaaaa ccaccgctac
     3901 cagcggtggt ttgtttgccg gatcaagagc taccaactct ttttccgaag gtaactggct
     3961 tcagcagagc gcagatacca aatactgttc ttctagtgta gccgtagtta ggccaccact
     4021 tcaagaactc tgtagcaccg cctacatacc tcgctctgct aatcctgtta ccagtggctg
     4081 ctgccagtgg cgataagtcg tgtcttaccg ggt
//
