# Supplementary material for: The SAGE genetic toolkit enables highly efficient, iterative site-specific genome engineering in bacteria
Source: bioRxiv preprint, doi:10.1101/2020.06.28.176339, version 1 (2020-06-28)
Supplement: Supplementary File P1 - Plasmid Maps [file 176339_file02.zip › pJE1833.gb]

LOCUS       pJE1833                 4097 bp    DNA     circular UNA 24-JUN-2020
DEFINITION  .
ACCESSION   urn.local...ks-c31n3ok
VERSION     urn.local...ks-c31n3ok
KEYWORDS    .
SOURCE      
  ORGANISM  .
FEATURES             Location/Qualifiers
     rep_origin      35..717
                     /ApEinfo_fwdcolor="gray50"
                     /ApEinfo_revcolor="gray50"
                     /ApEinfo_graphicformat="arrow_data {{0 1 2 0 0 -1} {} 0}
                     width 5 offset 0"
                     /label="ColE1 origin"
     rep_origin      95..714
                     /locus_tag="/product="" /label=pBR322_replication_origin
                     Replication origin|rep_or igin
                     /ApEinfo_fwdcolor=""#999999"
                     /ApEinfo_revcolor="#999999"
                     /ApEinfo_graphicformat="arrow_data {{0 1 2 0 0 -1} {} 0}
                     width 5 offset 0"
                     /label="rep origin"
     terminator      complement(906..954)
                     /ApEinfo_fwdcolor="#9d1b1c"
                     /ApEinfo_revcolor="#9d1b1c"
                     /ApEinfo_graphicformat="arrow_data {{0 1 2 0 0 -1} {} 0}
                     width 5 offset 0"
                     /label="L3S3P22 terminator"
     terminator      967..1008
                     /ApEinfo_fwdcolor="#9d1b1c"
                     /ApEinfo_revcolor="#9d1b1c"
                     /ApEinfo_graphicformat="arrow_data {{0 1 2 0 0 -1} {} 0}
                     width 5 offset 0"
                     /label="ECK120035133"
     CDS             complement(1017..2441)
                     /ApEinfo_revcolor="#b4abac"
                     /ApEinfo_fwdcolor="#b4abac"
                     /label="SacB"
     gene            complement(2479..3273)
                     /gene="nptII"
                     /vntifkey=60
                     /ApEinfo_fwdcolor="#66ff66"
                     /ApEinfo_revcolor="#66ff66"
                     /ApEinfo_graphicformat="arrow_data {{0 1 2 0 0 -1} {} 0}
                     width 5 offset 0"
                     /label="nptII"
     CDS             complement(2479..3273)
                     /gene="nptII"
                     /codon_start=1
                     /transl_table=11
                     /product="neomycin phosphotransferase"
                     /protein_id="ACJ66844.1"
                     /db_xref="GI:215434895"
                     /vntifkey=4
                     /ApEinfo_fwdcolor="#66ff66"
                     /ApEinfo_revcolor="#66ff66"
                     /ApEinfo_graphicformat="arrow_data {{0 1 2 0 0 -1} {} 0}
                     width 5 offset 0"
                     /label="neomycin\phosphotransferase"
     -10_signal      complement(3438..3446)
                     /ApEinfo_fwdcolor="#07e500"
                     /ApEinfo_revcolor="#07e500"
                     /ApEinfo_graphicformat="arrow_data {{0 1 2 0 0 -1} {} 0}
                     width 5 offset 0"
                     /label="-10 KanR (BPROM_pred)"
     -35_signal      complement(3464..3469)
                     /ApEinfo_fwdcolor="#07e500"
                     /ApEinfo_revcolor="#07e500"
                     /ApEinfo_graphicformat="arrow_data {{0 1 2 0 0 -1} {} 0}
                     width 5 offset 0"
                     /label="-35 KanR (BPROM_pred)"
     misc_recomb     3545..3586
                     /ApEinfo_fwdcolor="#ff8275"
                     /ApEinfo_revcolor="#ff8275"
                     /ApEinfo_graphicformat="arrow_data {{0 1 2 0 0 -1} {} 0}
                     width 5 offset 0"
                     /label="phiC31 attP"
     regulatory      3593..3624
                     /regulatory_class="terminator"
                     /note="TonB terminator"
                     /ApEinfo_fwdcolor="#ff4649"
                     /ApEinfo_revcolor="#ff4649"
                     /ApEinfo_graphicformat="arrow_data {{0 1 2 0 0 -1} {} 0}
                     width 5 offset 0"
                     /label="TonB terminator"
     terminator      3630..3690
                     /locus_tag="/product="" /label=L3S2P21
                     /ApEinfo_fwdcolor=""#9d1b1c"
                     /ApEinfo_revcolor="#9d1b1c"
                     /ApEinfo_graphicformat="arrow_data {{0 1 2 0 0 -1} {} 0}
                     width 5 offset 0"
                     /label="terminator"
     misc_feature    3691..3696
                     /Recognition_pattern="G^GATCC"
                     /annotation_group="GGATCC"
                     /label="BamHI"
                     /note="Geneious type: restriction site"
     misc_feature    3692..3871
                     /Source="referenceToDocument: urn:local:.:u4-c31n3pr"
                     /label="MCS (pGW44xBamHIxNheI) (concatenated sequence 2)"
                     /note="Geneious type: Concatenated sequence"
     misc_feature    complement(3709..3714)
                     /ApEinfo_fwdcolor="#ff0004"
                     /ApEinfo_revcolor="#ff0004"
                     /ApEinfo_graphicformat="arrow_data {{0 1 2 0 0 -1} {} 0}
                     width 5 offset 0"
                     /label="BbsI"
     misc_feature    3739..3744
                     /ApEinfo_label="BbsI"
                     /ApEinfo_fwdcolor="#ff0004"
                     /ApEinfo_revcolor="#ff0004"
                     /ApEinfo_graphicformat="arrow_data {{0 1 2 0 0 -1} {} 0}
                     width 5 offset 0"
                     /label="BbsI(1)"
     terminator      3763..3813
                     /ApEinfo_fwdcolor="#9d1b1c"
                     /ApEinfo_revcolor="#9d1b1c"
                     /ApEinfo_graphicformat="arrow_data {{0 1 2 0 0 -1} {} 0}
                     width 5 offset 0"
                     /label="L3S1P13 terminator"
     terminator      complement(3821..3865)
                     /ApEinfo_fwdcolor="#9d1b1c"
                     /ApEinfo_revcolor="#9d1b1c"
                     /ApEinfo_graphicformat="arrow_data {{0 1 2 0 0 -1} {} 0}
                     width 5 offset 0"
                     /label="ECK120010850"
     misc_feature    3868..3998
                     /Source="referenceToDocument: urn:local:.:u5-c31n3pr"
                     /label="MR11 attP (concatenated sequence 3)"
                     /note="Geneious type: Concatenated sequence"
     motif           3874..3993
                     /created_by="hln"
                     /Transferred_From="MR11_attP"
                     /Transferred_Similarity="100.00%"
                     /label="MR11_attP"
     misc_feature    3994..3999
                     /Recognition_pattern="G^CTAGC"
                     /annotation_group="GCTAGC"
                     /label="NheI"
                     /note="Geneious type: restriction site"
     misc_feature    3995..3695
                     /Source="referenceToDocument: urn:local:.:u3-c31n3pr"
                     /label="Digestion of pJE991x BamHIxNheI (concatenated
                     sequence 1)"
                     /note="Geneious type: Concatenated sequence"
     terminator      4000..4052
                     /ApEinfo_fwdcolor="#9d1b1c"
                     /ApEinfo_revcolor="#9d1b1c"
                     /ApEinfo_graphicformat="arrow_data {{0 1 2 0 0 -1} {} 0}
                     width 5 offset 0"
                     /label="ECK120033736"
     misc_recomb     4053..4097
                     /ApEinfo_fwdcolor="#ff8275"
                     /ApEinfo_revcolor="#ff8275"
                     /ApEinfo_graphicformat="arrow_data {{0 1 2 0 0 -1} {} 0}
                     width 5 offset 0"
                     /label="phiC31 attB"
ORIGIN      
        1 aaaaggatct aggtgaagat cctttttgat aatctcatga ccaaaatccc ttaacgtgag
       61 ttttcgttcc actgagcgtc agaccccgta gaaaagatca aaggatcttc ttgagatcct
      121 ttttttctgc gcgtaatctg ctgcttgcaa acaaaaaaac caccgctacc agcggtggtt
      181 tgtttgccgg atcaagagct accaactctt tttccgaagg taactggctt cagcagagcg
      241 cagataccaa atactgttct tctagtgtag ccgtagttag gccaccactt caagaactct
      301 gtagcaccgc ctacatacct cgctctgcta atcctgttac cagtggctgc tgccagtggc
      361 gataagtcgt gtcttaccgg gttggactca agacgatagt taccggataa ggcgcagcgg
      421 tcgggctgaa cggggggttc gtgcacacag cccagcttgg agcgaacgac ctacaccgaa
      481 ctgagatacc tacagcgtga gctatgagaa agcgccacgc ttcccgaagg gagaaaggcg
      541 gacaggtatc cggtaagcgg cagggtcgga acaggagagc gcacgaggga gcttccaggg
      601 ggaaacgcct ggtatcttta tagtcctgtc gggtttcgcc acctctgact tgagcgtcga
      661 tttttgtgat gctcgtcagg ggggcggagc ctatggaaaa acgccagcaa cgcggccttt
      721 ttacggttcc tggccttttg ctggcctttt gctcacatgt tctttcctgc gttatcccct
      781 gattctgtgg ataaccgtat taccgccttt gagtgagctg ataccgctcg ccgcagccga
      841 acgaccgagc gcagcgagtc agtgagcgag gaagcggaag agcgcccaat acgcaaaccg
      901 cctctgggag accagaaaca aaaaaaggcc gcgttagcgg ccttcaataa ttggacctgg
      961 ctcctaactg atttttaagg cgactgatga gtcgcctttt ttttgtctaa gaattcttat
     1021 ttgttaactg ttaattgtcc ttgttcaagg atgctgtctt tgacaacaga tgttttcttg
     1081 cctttgatgt tcagcaggaa gcttggcgca aacgttgatt gtttgtctgc gtagaatcct
     1141 ctgtttgtca tatagcttgt aatcaccacg acattgtttc ctttcgcttg aggtacagcg
     1201 aagtgtgagt aagtaaaggt tacatcgtta ggatcaagat ccatttttaa cacaaggcca
     1261 gttttgttca gcggcttgta tgggccagtt aaagaattag aaacataacc aagcatgtaa
     1321 atatcgttag acgaaatgcc gtcaatcgtc atttttgatc cgcgggagtc agtgaacagg
     1381 taccatttgc cgttcatttt aaagacgttc gcgcgttcaa tttcatctgt tactgtgtta
     1441 gatgcaatca gcggtttcat cacttttttc agtgtgtaat catcgtttag ctcaatcata
     1501 ccgagagcgc cgtttgctaa ctcagccgtg cgttttttat cgctttgcag aagtttttga
     1561 ctttcttgac ggaagaatga tgtgcttttg ccatagtatg ctttgttaaa taaagattct
     1621 tcgccttggt agccatcttc agttccagtg tttgcttcaa atactaagta tttgtggcct
     1681 ttatcttcta cgtagtgagg atctctcagc gtatggttgt cgcctgagct gtagttgcct
     1741 tcatcgatga actgctgtac attttgatac gtttttccgt caccgtcaaa gattgattta
     1801 taatcctcta caccgttgat gttcaaagag ctgtctgatg ctgatacgtt aacttgtgca
     1861 gttgtcagtg tttgtttgcc gtaatgttta ccggagaaat cagtgtagaa taaacggatt
     1921 tttccgtcag atgtaaatgt ggctgaacct gaccattctt gtgtttggtc ttttaggata
     1981 gaatcatttg catcgaattt gtcgctgtct ttaaagacgc ggccagcgtt tttccagctg
     2041 tcaatagaag tttcgccgac tttttgatag aacatgtaaa tcgatgtgtc atccgcattt
     2101 ttaggatctc cggctaatgc aaagacgatg tggtagccgc gatagtttgc gacagtgccg
     2161 tcagcgtttt gtaatggcca gctgtcccaa acgtccaggc cttttgcaga agagatattt
     2221 ttaattgtgg acgaatcgaa ttcaggaact tgatattttt catttttttg ctgttcaggg
     2281 atttgcagca tatcatggcg tgtaatatgg gaaatgccgt atgtttcctt atatggcttt
     2341 tggttcgttt ctttcgcaaa cgcttgagtt gcgcctcctg ccagcagtgc ggtagtaaag
     2401 gttaatactg ttgcttgttt tgcaaacttt ttgatgttca tcgttcatgt ctcctttttt
     2461 atgtactgtg tgaattcatc agaagaactc gtcaagaagg cgatagaagg cgatgcgctg
     2521 cgaatcggga gcggcgatac cgtaaagcac gaggaagcgg tcagcccatt cgccgccaag
     2581 ctcttcagca atatcacggg tagccaacgc tatgtcctga tagcggtccg ccacacccag
     2641 ccggccacag tcgatgaatc cagaaaagcg gccattttcc accatgatat tcggcaagca
     2701 ggcatcgcca tgggtcacga cgagatcctc gccgtcgggc atccgcgcct tgagcctggc
     2761 gaacagttcg gctggcgcga gcccctgatg ctcttcgtcc agatcatcct gatcgacaag
     2821 accggcttcc atccgagtac gtgctcgctc gatgcgatgt ttcgcttggt ggtcgaatgg
     2881 gcaggtagcc ggatcaagcg tatgcagccg ccgcattgca tcagccatga tggatacttt
     2941 ctcggcagga gcaaggtgag atgacaggag atcctgcccc ggcacttcgc ccaatagcag
     3001 ccagtccctt cccgcttcag tgacaacgtc gagcacagct gcgcaaggaa cgcccgtcgt
     3061 ggccagccac gatagccgcg ctgcctcgtc ttggagttca ttcagggcac cggacaggtc
     3121 ggtcttgaca aaaagaaccg ggcgcccctg cgctgacagc cggaacacgg cggcatcaga
     3181 gcagccgatt gtctgttgtg cccagtcata gccgaatagc ctctccaccc aagcggccgg
     3241 agaacctgcg tgcaatccat cttgttcaat catgcgaaac gatcctcatc ctgtctcttg
     3301 atcagatctt gatcccctgc gccatcagat ccttggcggc aagaaagcca tccagtttac
     3361 tttgcagggc ttcccaacct taccagaggg cgccccagct ggcaattccg gttcgcttgc
     3421 tgtccataaa accgcccagt ctagctatcg ccatgtaagc ccactgcaag ctacctgctt
     3481 tctctttgcg cttgcgtttt cccttgtcca gatagcccag tagctgacat tcatccggga
     3541 cgtcgtgccc caactggggt aacctttgag ttctctcagt tgggggatcg atagtcaaaa
     3601 gcctccggtc ggaggctttt gactagcacc tcggtaccaa attccagaaa agaggcctcc
     3661 cgaaaggggg gccttttttc gttttggtcc ggatccgata tcatccaagt cttcaattgc
     3721 aatccgataa ttcaggtaga agacaactgg tctagactcg aggacgaaca ataaggcctc
     3781 cctaacgggg ggcctttttt attgataaca aaaatccaca aggaaaaatt aaaggggaga
     3841 taaaatcccc cctttttggt taactgcggc cgccaaaata aaaaacattg atttttatta
     3901 acttcttttg tgcggaacta cgaacagttc attaatacga agtgtacaaa cttccataca
     3961 aaaataacca cgacaattaa gacgtggttt ctagctagca acgcatgaga aagcccccgg
     4021 aagatcacct tccgggggct tttttattgc gctgcgggtg ccagggcgtg cccttgggct
     4081 ccccgggcgc gtactcc
//
