# Supplementary material for: The SAGE genetic toolkit enables highly efficient, iterative site-specific genome engineering in bacteria
Source: bioRxiv preprint, doi:10.1101/2020.06.28.176339, version 1 (2020-06-28)
Supplement: Supplementary File P1 - Plasmid Maps [file 176339_file02.zip › pGW20.gb]

LOCUS       pGW20                   5062 bp ds-DNA     circular     24-JUN-2020
DEFINITION  .
ACCESSION   urn.local...j2-c31n3oi
KEYWORDS    .
SOURCE      .
  ORGANISM  .
COMMENT     pGW09- AprR + mSFts1.ape from 1 to 3665COMMENT    
            ApEinfo:methylated:1.
FEATURES             Location/Qualifiers
     terminator      complement(1..49)
                     /ApEinfo_fwdcolor="#9d1b1c"
                     /ApEinfo_revcolor="#9d1b1c"
                     /ApEinfo_graphicformat="arrow_data {{0 1 2 0 0 -1} {} 0}
                     width 5 offset 0"
                     /label="L3S3P22 terminator"
     terminator      62..103
                     /ApEinfo_fwdcolor="#9d1b1c"
                     /ApEinfo_revcolor="#9d1b1c"
                     /ApEinfo_graphicformat="arrow_data {{0 1 2 0 0 -1} {} 0}
                     width 5 offset 0"
                     /label="ECK120035133"
     LZ_domain       complement(113..878)
                     /vntifkey=17
                     /ApEinfo_fwdcolor="#a855ff"
                     /ApEinfo_revcolor="#a855ff"
                     /ApEinfo_graphicformat="arrow_data {{0 1 2 0 0 -1} {} 0}
                     width 5 offset 0"
                     /label="aac\(Apramycin\resistance)"
     RBS             complement(879..908)
                     /locus_tag="/product="" /label=RBS region
                     /ApEinfo_fwdcolor=""#acdcff"
                     /ApEinfo_revcolor="#acdcff"
                     /ApEinfo_graphicformat="arrow_data {{0 1 2 0 0 -1} {} 0}
                     width 5 offset 0"
     promoter        complement(939..971)
                     /ApEinfo_fwdcolor="#346ee0"
                     /ApEinfo_revcolor="#1d43bd"
                     /ApEinfo_graphicformat="arrow_data {{0 1 2 0 0 -1} {} 0}
                     width 5 offset 0"
                     /label="Plac"
     rep_origin      1033..2314
                     /ApEinfo_fwdcolor="#999999"
                     /ApEinfo_revcolor="#999999"
                     /ApEinfo_graphicformat="arrow_data {{0 1 2 0 0 -1} {} 0}
                     width 5 offset 0"
                     /label="mSFts1 origin"
     terminator      2315..2375
                     /locus_tag="/product="" /label=L3S2P21
                     /ApEinfo_fwdcolor=""#9d1b1c"
                     /ApEinfo_revcolor="#9d1b1c"
                     /ApEinfo_graphicformat="arrow_data {{0 1 2 0 0 -1} {} 0}
                     width 5 offset 0"
     terminator      2382..2434
                     /ApEinfo_fwdcolor="#9d1b1c"
                     /ApEinfo_revcolor="#9d1b1c"
                     /ApEinfo_graphicformat="arrow_data {{0 1 2 0 0 -1} {} 0}
                     width 5 offset 0"
                     /label="ECK120033736"
     promoter        2482..2509
                     /ApEinfo_fwdcolor="#346ee0"
                     /ApEinfo_revcolor="#1d43bd"
                     /ApEinfo_graphicformat="arrow_data {{0 1 2 0 0 -1} {} 0}
                     width 5 offset 0"
                     /label="tac promoter"
     protein_bind    2513..2536
                     /ApEinfo_fwdcolor="#ffc526"
                     /ApEinfo_revcolor="#ffc526"
                     /ApEinfo_graphicformat="arrow_data {{0 1 2 0 0 -1} {} 0}
                     width 5 offset 0"
                     /label="lac operator"
     CDS             2559..3974
                     /ApEinfo_fwdcolor="#e7e8ff"
                     /ApEinfo_revcolor="#e7e8ff"
                     /ApEinfo_graphicformat="arrow_data {{0 1 2 0 0 -1} {} 0}
                     width 5 offset 0"
                     /label="phi370-int"
     terminator      4047..4097
                     /ApEinfo_fwdcolor="#9d1b1c"
                     /ApEinfo_revcolor="#9d1b1c"
                     /ApEinfo_graphicformat="arrow_data {{0 1 2 0 0 -1} {} 0}
                     width 5 offset 0"
                     /label="L3S1P13 terminator"
     terminator      complement(4105..4149)
                     /ApEinfo_fwdcolor="#9d1b1c"
                     /ApEinfo_revcolor="#9d1b1c"
                     /ApEinfo_graphicformat="arrow_data {{0 1 2 0 0 -1} {} 0}
                     width 5 offset 0"
                     /label="ECK120010850"
     rep_origin      4192..4874
                     /ApEinfo_fwdcolor="gray50"
                     /ApEinfo_revcolor="gray50"
                     /ApEinfo_graphicformat="arrow_data {{0 1 2 0 0 -1} {} 0}
                     width 5 offset 0"
                     /label="ColE1 origin"
     rep_origin      4252..4871
                     /locus_tag="/product="" /label=pBR322_replication_origin
                     Replication origin|rep_or igin
                     /ApEinfo_fwdcolor=""#999999"
                     /ApEinfo_revcolor="#999999"
                     /ApEinfo_graphicformat="arrow_data {{0 1 2 0 0 -1} {} 0}
                     width 5 offset 0"
ORIGIN      
        1 gggagaccag aaacaaaaaa aggccgcgtt agcggccttc aataattgga cctggctcct
       61 aactgatttt taaggcgact gatgagtcgc cttttttttg tctaagaatt catcagccaa
      121 tcgactggcg agcggcatcg cattcttcgc atcccgcctc tggcggatgc aggaagatca
      181 acggatctcg gcccagttga cccagggctg tcgccacaat gtcgcgggag cggatcaacc
      241 gagcaaaggc atgaccgact ggaccttcct tctgaaggct cttctccttg agccacctgt
      301 ccgccaaggc aaagcgctca cagcagtggt cattctcgag ataatcgacg cgtaccaact
      361 tgccatcctg aagaatggtg cagtgtctcg gcaccccata gggaaccttt gccatcaact
      421 cggcaagatg cagcgtcgtg ttggcatcgt gtcccacgcc gaggagaagt acctgcccat
      481 cgagttcatg gacacgggcg accgggcttg caggcgagtg aggtggcagg ggcaatggat
      541 cagagatgat ctgctctgcc tgtggccccg ctgccgcaaa ggcaaatgga tgggcgctgc
      601 gctttacatt tggcaggcgc cagaatgtgt cagagacaac tccaaggtcc ggtgtaacgg
      661 gcgacgtggc aggatcgaac ggctcgtcgt ccagacctga ccacgagggc atgacgagcg
      721 tccctcccgg acccagcgca gcacgcaggg cctcgatcag tccaagtggc ccatcttcga
      781 ggggccggac gctacggaag gagctgtgga ccagcagcac accgccgggg gtaaccccaa
      841 ggttgagaag ctgaccgatg agctcggctt ttcgccatat gatatctcct gtgtgagtta
      901 atcttaaggt gtgaaattgt tatccgctca caattccaca caacatacga gccggaagca
      961 taaagtgtaa agcctggggt gcctaatgca aagactacta gtggaccaaa acggcgcgcc
     1021 aagcaaacta gtcctctcag gcgccgctgg tgccgctggt tggacgccaa gggtgaatcc
     1081 gcctcgatac cctgattact cgcttcctgc gccctctcag gcggcgatag gggactggta
     1141 aaacggggat tgcccagacg cctcccccgc cccttcaggg gcacaaatgc ggccccaacg
     1201 gggccacgta gtggtgcgtt ttttgcgttt ccaccctttt cttccttttc ccttttaaac
     1261 cttttaggac gtctacaggc cacgtaatcc gtggcctgta gagtttaaaa agggacggat
     1321 ttgttgccat taagggacgg atttgttgtt aagaagggac ggatttgttg ttgtaaaggg
     1381 acggatttgt tgtattgtgg gacgcagata cagtgtcccc ttatacacaa ggaatgtcga
     1441 acgtggcctc acccccaatg gtttacaaaa gcaatgccct ggtcgaggcc gcgtatcgcc
     1501 tcagtgttca ggaacagcgg atcgttctgg cctgtattag ccaggtgaag aggagcgagc
     1561 ctgtcaccga tgaagtgatg tattcagtga cggcggagga catagcgacg atggcgggtg
     1621 tccctatcga atcttcctac aaccagctca aagaagcggc cctgcgcctg aaacggcggg
     1681 aagtccggtt aacccaagag cccaatggca aggggaaaag accgagtgtg atgattacct
     1741 gctgggtgca aacaatcatc taccgggagg gtgagggccg tgtagaactc aggttcacca
     1801 aagacatgct gccgtacctg acggaactca ccaaacagtt caccaaatac gccttggctg
     1861 acgtggccaa gatggacagc acccacgcga tcaggcttta cgagctgctc atgcaatggg
     1921 acagcatcgg ccagcgcgaa atagaaattg accagctgcg aaagtggttt caactggaag
     1981 gccggtatcc ctcgatcaag gacttcaagt tgcgagtgct tgatccagcc gtgacgcaga
     2041 tcaacgagca cagaccgcta caggtggagt gggcgcagcg aaagaccggg cgcaaggtca
     2101 cacatctgtt gttcagtttt ggaccgaaga agcccgccaa ggcggtgggt aaggccccag
     2161 cgaagcgcaa ggccgggaag atttcagatg ctgagatcgc gaaacaggct cgccctggtg
     2221 agacatggga agcggcccgc gctcgactaa cccagatgcc gctggatctg gcctagaggc
     2281 cgtggccacc acggcccggc ctgcctttct gcagctcggt accaaattcc agaaaagagg
     2341 cctcccgaaa ggggggcctt ttttcgtttt ggtccaagca aaacgcatga gaaagccccc
     2401 ggaagatcac cttccggggg cttttttatt gcgcggatcc aaattcggca acacgccata
     2461 gggacatagc cagcagagct gttgacaatt aatcatcggc tcgtataatg tgtggaattg
     2521 tgagcggata acaatttcac acataggagg tgatgcagat gcgtaaggtg gcgatctaca
     2581 gccgtgttag caccattaac caggcggagg aaggttatag catccagggc caaattgaag
     2641 cgctgaccaa gtactgcgaa gcgatggagt ggaagatcta taaaaactac agcgacgcgg
     2701 gtttcagcgg tggcaaactg gagcgtccgg cgatcaccga actgattgag gacggcaaga
     2761 acaacaaatt tgataccatc ctggtgtata agctggaccg tctgagccgt aacgttaagg
     2821 acaccctgta cctggtgaaa gatgttttca ccgcgaacaa cattcacttt gtgagcctga
     2881 aagaaaacat cgataccagc agcgcgatgg gtaacctgtt cctgaccctg ctgagcgcga
     2941 ttgcggagtt tgaacgtgag cagatcaagg agcgtatgca attcggtgtt atgaaccgtg
     3001 cgaagagcgg caaaaccacc gcgtggaaaa ccccgccgta cggctatcgt tacaacaagg
     3061 acgaaaaaac cctgagcgtg aacgaactgg aggcggcgaa cgttcgtcag atgttcgaca
     3121 tgatcattag cggttgcagc atcatgagca ttaccaacta tgcgcgtgat aactttgtgg
     3181 gcaacacctg gacccacgtg aaggttaaac gtatcctgga aaacgagacc tataagggtc
     3241 tggttaaata ccgtgaacag accttcagcg gcgaccacca agcgatcatt gatgagaaga
     3301 cctacaacaa agcgcagatt gcgctggcgc accgtaccga caccaagacc aacacccgtc
     3361 cgtttcaggg taagtatatg ctgagccaca tcgcgaaatg cggttattgc ggtgcgccgc
     3421 tgaaggtgtg caccggtcgt gcgaaaaacg atggcacccg tcgtcagacc tatgtgtgcg
     3481 ttaacaaaac cgaaagcctg gcgcgtcgta gcgttaacaa ctacaacaac caaaagatct
     3541 gcaacaccgg ccgttacgaa aagaaacaca tcgagaaata tgtgattgac gttctgtaca
     3601 agctgcaaca cgataaggag tacctgaaga aaatcaagaa agacgataac atcatcgaca
     3661 tcaccccgct gaagaaagaa atcgagatca tcgacaagaa aatcaaccgt ctgaacgatc
     3721 tgtacatcaa cgacctgatt gatctgccga agctgaagaa agatattgag gaactgaacc
     3781 acctgaaaga cgattataac aaggcgatca aactgaacta cctggacaag aaaaacgaag
     3841 atagcctggg tatgctgatg gacaacctgg atattcgtaa gagcagctac gacgtgcaga
     3901 gccgtatcgt taaacaactg attgatcgtg ttgaggtgac catggacaac atcgatatca
     3961 ttttcaaatt ttaagctagc atccaagtct tcaattgcaa tccgataatt caggtagaag
     4021 acaactgggt cgaccccggg ctcgaggacg aacaataagg cctccctaac ggggggcctt
     4081 ttttattgat aacaaaaatc cacaaggaaa aattaaaggg gagataaaat cccccctttt
     4141 tggttaactg cggccgcaaa aggatctagg tgaagatcct ttttgataat ctcatgacca
     4201 aaatccctta acgtgagttt tcgttccact gagcgtcaga ccccgtagaa aagatcaaag
     4261 gatcttcttg agatcctttt tttctgcgcg taatctgctg cttgcaaaca aaaaaaccac
     4321 cgctaccagc ggtggtttgt ttgccggatc aagagctacc aactcttttt ccgaaggtaa
     4381 ctggcttcag cagagcgcag ataccaaata ctgttcttct agtgtagccg tagttaggcc
     4441 accacttcaa gaactctgta gcaccgccta catacctcgc tctgctaatc ctgttaccag
     4501 tggctgctgc cagtggcgat aagtcgtgtc ttaccgggtt ggactcaaga cgatagttac
     4561 cggataaggc gcagcggtcg ggctgaacgg ggggttcgtg cacacagccc agcttggagc
     4621 gaacgaccta caccgaactg agatacctac agcgtgagct atgagaaagc gccacgcttc
     4681 ccgaagggag aaaggcggac aggtatccgg taagcggcag ggtcggaaca ggagagcgca
     4741 cgagggagct tccaggggga aacgcctggt atctttatag tcctgtcggg tttcgccacc
     4801 tctgacttga gcgtcgattt ttgtgatgct cgtcaggggg gcggagccta tggaaaaacg
     4861 ccagcaacgc ggccttttta cggttcctgg ccttttgctg gccttttgct cacatgttct
     4921 ttcctgcgtt atcccctgat tctgtggata accgtattac cgcctttgag tgagctgata
     4981 ccgctcgccg cagccgaacg accgagcgca gcgagtcagt gagcgaggaa gcggaagagc
     5041 gcccaatacg caaaccgcct ct
//
