# Supplementary material for: The SAGE genetic toolkit enables highly efficient, iterative site-specific genome engineering in bacteria
Source: bioRxiv preprint, doi:10.1101/2020.06.28.176339, version 1 (2020-06-28)
Supplement: Supplementary File P1 - Plasmid Maps [file 176339_file02.zip › pGW14.gb]

LOCUS       pGW14                   5431 bp ds-DNA     circular     24-JUN-2020
DEFINITION  .
ACCESSION   urn.local...iy-c31n3oh
KEYWORDS    .
SOURCE      .
  ORGANISM  .
COMMENT     pGW09- AprR + mSFts1.ape from 1 to 3665COMMENT    
            ApEinfo:methylated:1.
FEATURES             Location/Qualifiers
     terminator      complement(1..49)
                     /ApEinfo_fwdcolor="#9d1b1c"
                     /ApEinfo_revcolor="#9d1b1c"
                     /ApEinfo_graphicformat="arrow_data {{0 1 2 0 0 -1} {} 0}
                     width 5 offset 0"
                     /label="L3S3P22 terminator"
     terminator      62..103
                     /ApEinfo_fwdcolor="#9d1b1c"
                     /ApEinfo_revcolor="#9d1b1c"
                     /ApEinfo_graphicformat="arrow_data {{0 1 2 0 0 -1} {} 0}
                     width 5 offset 0"
                     /label="ECK120035133"
     LZ_domain       complement(113..878)
                     /vntifkey=17
                     /ApEinfo_fwdcolor="#a855ff"
                     /ApEinfo_revcolor="#a855ff"
                     /ApEinfo_graphicformat="arrow_data {{0 1 2 0 0 -1} {} 0}
                     width 5 offset 0"
                     /label="aac\(Apramycin\resistance)"
     RBS             complement(879..908)
                     /locus_tag="/product="" /label=RBS region
                     /ApEinfo_fwdcolor=""#acdcff"
                     /ApEinfo_revcolor="#acdcff"
                     /ApEinfo_graphicformat="arrow_data {{0 1 2 0 0 -1} {} 0}
                     width 5 offset 0"
     promoter        complement(939..971)
                     /ApEinfo_fwdcolor="#346ee0"
                     /ApEinfo_revcolor="#1d43bd"
                     /ApEinfo_graphicformat="arrow_data {{0 1 2 0 0 -1} {} 0}
                     width 5 offset 0"
                     /label="Plac"
     rep_origin      1033..2314
                     /ApEinfo_fwdcolor="#999999"
                     /ApEinfo_revcolor="#999999"
                     /ApEinfo_graphicformat="arrow_data {{0 1 2 0 0 -1} {} 0}
                     width 5 offset 0"
                     /label="mSFts1 origin"
     terminator      2315..2375
                     /locus_tag="/product="" /label=L3S2P21
                     /ApEinfo_fwdcolor=""#9d1b1c"
                     /ApEinfo_revcolor="#9d1b1c"
                     /ApEinfo_graphicformat="arrow_data {{0 1 2 0 0 -1} {} 0}
                     width 5 offset 0"
     terminator      2382..2434
                     /ApEinfo_fwdcolor="#9d1b1c"
                     /ApEinfo_revcolor="#9d1b1c"
                     /ApEinfo_graphicformat="arrow_data {{0 1 2 0 0 -1} {} 0}
                     width 5 offset 0"
                     /label="ECK120033736"
     promoter        2482..2509
                     /ApEinfo_fwdcolor="#346ee0"
                     /ApEinfo_revcolor="#1d43bd"
                     /ApEinfo_graphicformat="arrow_data {{0 1 2 0 0 -1} {} 0}
                     width 5 offset 0"
                     /label="tac promoter"
     protein_bind    2513..2536
                     /ApEinfo_fwdcolor="#ffc526"
                     /ApEinfo_revcolor="#ffc526"
                     /ApEinfo_graphicformat="arrow_data {{0 1 2 0 0 -1} {} 0}
                     width 5 offset 0"
                     /label="lac operator"
     CDS             2559..4343
                     /ApEinfo_fwdcolor="#e7e8ff"
                     /ApEinfo_revcolor="#e7e8ff"
                     /ApEinfo_graphicformat="arrow_data {{0 1 2 0 0 -1} {} 0}
                     width 5 offset 0"
                     /label="phiBT-int"
     terminator      4416..4466
                     /ApEinfo_fwdcolor="#9d1b1c"
                     /ApEinfo_revcolor="#9d1b1c"
                     /ApEinfo_graphicformat="arrow_data {{0 1 2 0 0 -1} {} 0}
                     width 5 offset 0"
                     /label="L3S1P13 terminator"
     terminator      complement(4474..4518)
                     /ApEinfo_fwdcolor="#9d1b1c"
                     /ApEinfo_revcolor="#9d1b1c"
                     /ApEinfo_graphicformat="arrow_data {{0 1 2 0 0 -1} {} 0}
                     width 5 offset 0"
                     /label="ECK120010850"
     rep_origin      4561..5243
                     /ApEinfo_fwdcolor="gray50"
                     /ApEinfo_revcolor="gray50"
                     /ApEinfo_graphicformat="arrow_data {{0 1 2 0 0 -1} {} 0}
                     width 5 offset 0"
                     /label="ColE1 origin"
ORIGIN      
        1 gggagaccag aaacaaaaaa aggccgcgtt agcggccttc aataattgga cctggctcct
       61 aactgatttt taaggcgact gatgagtcgc cttttttttg tctaagaatt catcagccaa
      121 tcgactggcg agcggcatcg cattcttcgc atcccgcctc tggcggatgc aggaagatca
      181 acggatctcg gcccagttga cccagggctg tcgccacaat gtcgcgggag cggatcaacc
      241 gagcaaaggc atgaccgact ggaccttcct tctgaaggct cttctccttg agccacctgt
      301 ccgccaaggc aaagcgctca cagcagtggt cattctcgag ataatcgacg cgtaccaact
      361 tgccatcctg aagaatggtg cagtgtctcg gcaccccata gggaaccttt gccatcaact
      421 cggcaagatg cagcgtcgtg ttggcatcgt gtcccacgcc gaggagaagt acctgcccat
      481 cgagttcatg gacacgggcg accgggcttg caggcgagtg aggtggcagg ggcaatggat
      541 cagagatgat ctgctctgcc tgtggccccg ctgccgcaaa ggcaaatgga tgggcgctgc
      601 gctttacatt tggcaggcgc cagaatgtgt cagagacaac tccaaggtcc ggtgtaacgg
      661 gcgacgtggc aggatcgaac ggctcgtcgt ccagacctga ccacgagggc atgacgagcg
      721 tccctcccgg acccagcgca gcacgcaggg cctcgatcag tccaagtggc ccatcttcga
      781 ggggccggac gctacggaag gagctgtgga ccagcagcac accgccgggg gtaaccccaa
      841 ggttgagaag ctgaccgatg agctcggctt ttcgccatat gatatctcct gtgtgagtta
      901 atcttaaggt gtgaaattgt tatccgctca caattccaca caacatacga gccggaagca
      961 taaagtgtaa agcctggggt gcctaatgca aagactacta gtggaccaaa acggcgcgcc
     1021 aagcaaacta gtcctctcag gcgccgctgg tgccgctggt tggacgccaa gggtgaatcc
     1081 gcctcgatac cctgattact cgcttcctgc gccctctcag gcggcgatag gggactggta
     1141 aaacggggat tgcccagacg cctcccccgc cccttcaggg gcacaaatgc ggccccaacg
     1201 gggccacgta gtggtgcgtt ttttgcgttt ccaccctttt cttccttttc ccttttaaac
     1261 cttttaggac gtctacaggc cacgtaatcc gtggcctgta gagtttaaaa agggacggat
     1321 ttgttgccat taagggacgg atttgttgtt aagaagggac ggatttgttg ttgtaaaggg
     1381 acggatttgt tgtattgtgg gacgcagata cagtgtcccc ttatacacaa ggaatgtcga
     1441 acgtggcctc acccccaatg gtttacaaaa gcaatgccct ggtcgaggcc gcgtatcgcc
     1501 tcagtgttca ggaacagcgg atcgttctgg cctgtattag ccaggtgaag aggagcgagc
     1561 ctgtcaccga tgaagtgatg tattcagtga cggcggagga catagcgacg atggcgggtg
     1621 tccctatcga atcttcctac aaccagctca aagaagcggc cctgcgcctg aaacggcggg
     1681 aagtccggtt aacccaagag cccaatggca aggggaaaag accgagtgtg atgattacct
     1741 gctgggtgca aacaatcatc taccgggagg gtgagggccg tgtagaactc aggttcacca
     1801 aagacatgct gccgtacctg acggaactca ccaaacagtt caccaaatac gccttggctg
     1861 acgtggccaa gatggacagc acccacgcga tcaggcttta cgagctgctc atgcaatggg
     1921 acagcatcgg ccagcgcgaa atagaaattg accagctgcg aaagtggttt caactggaag
     1981 gccggtatcc ctcgatcaag gacttcaagt tgcgagtgct tgatccagcc gtgacgcaga
     2041 tcaacgagca cagaccgcta caggtggagt gggcgcagcg aaagaccggg cgcaaggtca
     2101 cacatctgtt gttcagtttt ggaccgaaga agcccgccaa ggcggtgggt aaggccccag
     2161 cgaagcgcaa ggccgggaag atttcagatg ctgagatcgc gaaacaggct cgccctggtg
     2221 agacatggga agcggcccgc gctcgactaa cccagatgcc gctggatctg gcctagaggc
     2281 cgtggccacc acggcccggc ctgcctttct gcagctcggt accaaattcc agaaaagagg
     2341 cctcccgaaa ggggggcctt ttttcgtttt ggtccaagca aaacgcatga gaaagccccc
     2401 ggaagatcac cttccggggg cttttttatt gcgcggatcc aaattcggca acacgccata
     2461 gggacatagc cagcagagct gttgacaatt aatcatcggc tcgtataatg tgtggaattg
     2521 tgagcggata acaatttcac acataggagg tgatgcagat gagcccgttc attgcgccgg
     2581 atgtgccgga gcacctgctg gacaccgtgc gtgtttttct gtacgcgcgt cagagcaaag
     2641 gtcgtagcga tggcagcgat gtgagcaccg aggcgcagct ggcggcgggt cgtgcgctgg
     2701 ttgcgagccg taacgcgcaa ggtggcgcgc gttgggtggt tgcgggtgag ttcgtggatg
     2761 ttggtcgtag cggttgggac ccgaacgtga cccgtgcgga ttttgagcgt atgatgggtg
     2821 aagttcgtgc gggcgagggc gacgtggttg tggttaacga gctgagccgt ctgacccgta
     2881 agggtgcgca cgatgcgctg gagatcgaca acgaactgaa gaaacacggc gtgcgtttca
     2941 tgagcgttct ggaaccgttt ctggacacca gcaccccgat cggtgtggcg attttcgcgc
     3001 tgatcgcggc gctggcgaag caagacagcg atctgaaagc ggagcgtctg aagggtgcga
     3061 aagatgaaat tgcggcgctg ggtggcgttc acagcagcag cgcgccgttt ggtatgcgtg
     3121 cggtgcgtaa gaaagttgac aacctggtga tcagcgttct ggagccggac gaagataacc
     3181 cggatcacgt ggagctggtt gaacgtatgg cgaaaatgag cttcgagggt gttagcgaca
     3241 acgcgattgc gaccaccttt gagaaggaaa aaattccgag cccgggtatg gcggaacgtc
     3301 gtgcgaccga gaagcgtctg gcgagcgtga aagcgcgtcg tctgaacggt gcggagaagc
     3361 cgatcatgtg gcgtgcgcag accgttcgtt ggattctgaa ccacccggcg atcggtggct
     3421 tcgcgtttga acgtgtgaag cacggcaaag cgcacatcaa cgttattcgt cgtgacccgg
     3481 gtggcaaacc gctgaccccg cacaccggta ttctgagcgg cagcaagtgg ctggagctgc
     3541 aagaaaagcg tagcggtaaa aacctgagcg atcgtaaacc gggtgcggaa gtggaaccga
     3601 ccctgctgag cggttggcgt ttcctgggct gccgtatctg cggtggcagc atgggtcaga
     3661 gccaaggtgg ccgtaagcgt aacggtgacc tggcggaagg caactacatg tgcgcgaacc
     3721 cgaaaggcca cggtggcctg agcgttaagc gtagcgagct ggatgagttc gtggcgagca
     3781 aagtttgggc gcgtctgcgt accgcggaca tggaggatga acacgatcaa gcgtggatcg
     3841 cggcggcggc ggagcgtttt gcgctgcaac atgatctggc gggtgtggcg gatgagcgtc
     3901 gtgaacagca agcgcacctg gacaacgttc gtcgtagcat caaagacctg caagcggacc
     3961 gtaagccggg tctgtatgtg ggccgtgagg aactggaaac ctggcgtagc accgttctgc
     4021 aataccgtag ctatgaggcg gaatgcacca cccgtctggc ggagctggat gaaaagatga
     4081 acggtagcac ccgtgtgccg agcgaatggt ttagcggtga ggacccgacc gcggaaggtg
     4141 gcatttgggc gagctgggat gtttacgagc gtcgtgaatt tctgagcttc tttctggata
     4201 gcgtgatggt tgaccgtggt cgtcacccgg agaccaagaa atatatcccg ctgaaggacc
     4261 gtgtgaccct gaaatgggcg gaactgctga aggaagagga cgaggcgagc gaagcgaccg
     4321 agcgtgaact ggcggcgctg taagctagca tccaagtctt caattgcaat ccgataattc
     4381 aggtagaaga caactgggtc gaccccgggc tcgaggacga acaataaggc ctccctaacg
     4441 gggggccttt tttattgata acaaaaatcc acaaggaaaa attaaagggg agataaaatc
     4501 cccccttttt ggttaactgc ggccgcaaaa ggatctaggt gaagatcctt tttgataatc
     4561 tcatgaccaa aatcccttaa cgtgagtttt cgttccactg agcgtcagac cccgtagaaa
     4621 agatcaaagg atcttcttga gatccttttt ttctgcgcgt aatctgctgc ttgcaaacaa
     4681 aaaaaccacc gctaccagcg gtggtttgtt tgccggatca agagctacca actctttttc
     4741 cgaaggtaac tggcttcagc agagcgcaga taccaaatac tgttcttcta gtgtagccgt
     4801 agttaggcca ccacttcaag aactctgtag caccgcctac atacctcgct ctgctaatcc
     4861 tgttaccagt ggctgctgcc agtggcgata agtcgtgtct taccgggttg gactcaagac
     4921 gatagttacc ggataaggcg cagcggtcgg gctgaacggg gggttcgtgc acacagccca
     4981 gcttggagcg aacgacctac accgaactga gatacctaca gcgtgagcta tgagaaagcg
     5041 ccacgcttcc cgaagggaga aaggcggaca ggtatccggt aagcggcagg gtcggaacag
     5101 gagagcgcac gagggagctt ccagggggaa acgcctggta tctttatagt cctgtcgggt
     5161 ttcgccacct ctgacttgag cgtcgatttt tgtgatgctc gtcagggggg cggagcctat
     5221 ggaaaaacgc cagcaacgcg gcctttttac ggttcctggc cttttgctgg ccttttgctc
     5281 acatgttctt tcctgcgtta tcccctgatt ctgtggataa ccgtattacc gcctttgagt
     5341 gagctgatac cgctcgccgc agccgaacga ccgagcgcag cgagtcagtg agcgaggaag
     5401 cggaagagcg cccaatacgc aaaccgcctc t
//
