# Supplementary material for: The SAGE genetic toolkit enables highly efficient, iterative site-specific genome engineering in bacteria
Source: bioRxiv preprint, doi:10.1101/2020.06.28.176339, version 1 (2020-06-28)
Supplement: Supplementary File P1 - Plasmid Maps [file 176339_file02.zip › pJE1279.gb]

LOCUS       pJE1279                 3460 bp ds-DNA     circular     24-JUN-2020
DEFINITION  .
ACCESSION   urn.local...jp-c31n3oi
KEYWORDS    .
SOURCE      .
  ORGANISM  .
COMMENT     COMMENT                                                            
            COMMENT     ApEinfo:methylated:1.
FEATURES             Location/Qualifiers
     rep_origin      35..717
                     /ApEinfo_fwdcolor="gray50"
                     /ApEinfo_revcolor="gray50"
                     /ApEinfo_graphicformat="arrow_data {{0 1 2 0 0 -1} {} 0}
                     width 5 offset 0"
                     /label="ColE1 origin"
     rep_origin      95..714
                     /locus_tag="/product="" /label=pBR322_replication_origin
                     Replication origin|rep_or igin
                     /ApEinfo_fwdcolor=""#999999"
                     /ApEinfo_revcolor="#999999"
                     /ApEinfo_graphicformat="arrow_data {{0 1 2 0 0 -1} {} 0}
                     width 5 offset 0"
     terminator      complement(906..954)
                     /ApEinfo_fwdcolor="#9d1b1c"
                     /ApEinfo_revcolor="#9d1b1c"
                     /ApEinfo_graphicformat="arrow_data {{0 1 2 0 0 -1} {} 0}
                     width 5 offset 0"
                     /label="L3S3P22 terminator"
     terminator      967..1008
                     /ApEinfo_fwdcolor="#9d1b1c"
                     /ApEinfo_revcolor="#9d1b1c"
                     /ApEinfo_graphicformat="arrow_data {{0 1 2 0 0 -1} {} 0}
                     width 5 offset 0"
                     /label="ECK120035133"
     gene            complement(1018..1812)
                     /gene="nptII"
                     /vntifkey=60
                     /ApEinfo_fwdcolor="#66ff66"
                     /ApEinfo_revcolor="#66ff66"
                     /ApEinfo_graphicformat="arrow_data {{0 1 2 0 0 -1} {} 0}
                     width 5 offset 0"
                     /label="nptII"
     CDS             complement(1018..1812)
                     /gene="nptII"
                     /codon_start=1
                     /transl_table=11
                     /product="neomycin phosphotransferase"
                     /protein_id="ACJ66844.1"
                     /db_xref="GI:215434895"
                     /vntifkey=4
                     /ApEinfo_fwdcolor="#66ff66"
                     /ApEinfo_revcolor="#66ff66"
                     /ApEinfo_graphicformat="arrow_data {{0 1 2 0 0 -1} {} 0}
                     width 5 offset 0"
                     /label="neomycin\phosphotransferase"
     misc_recomb     2084..2125
                     /ApEinfo_fwdcolor="#ff8275"
                     /ApEinfo_revcolor="#ff8275"
                     /ApEinfo_graphicformat="arrow_data {{0 1 2 0 0 -1} {} 0}
                     width 5 offset 0"
                     /label="phiC31 attP"
     regulatory      2132..2163
                     /regulatory_class="terminator"
                     /note="TonB terminator"
                     /ApEinfo_fwdcolor="#ff4649"
                     /ApEinfo_revcolor="#ff4649"
                     /ApEinfo_graphicformat="arrow_data {{0 1 2 0 0 -1} {} 0}
                     width 5 offset 0"
                     /label="TonB terminator"
     terminator      2169..2229
                     /locus_tag="/product="" /label=L3S2P21
                     /ApEinfo_fwdcolor=""#9d1b1c"
                     /ApEinfo_revcolor="#9d1b1c"
                     /ApEinfo_graphicformat="arrow_data {{0 1 2 0 0 -1} {} 0}
                     width 5 offset 0"
     promoter        2241..2440
                     /ApEinfo_fwdcolor="#346ee0"
                     /ApEinfo_revcolor="#1d43bd"
                     /ApEinfo_graphicformat="arrow_data {{0 1 2 0 0 -1} {} 0}
                     width 5 offset 0"
                     /modified_by="elmo110"
                     /label="JEb2"
     -35_signal      2356..2361
                     /ApEinfo_fwdcolor="#07e500"
                     /ApEinfo_revcolor="#07e500"
                     /ApEinfo_graphicformat="arrow_data {{0 1 2 0 0 -1} {} 0}
                     width 5 offset 0"
                     /label="-35 (putative)"
     misc_feature    2359..2361
                     /Original_Bases="CCG"
                     /label="CCG"
                     /note="Geneious type: Editing History Replacement"
     -10_signal      2379..2384
                     /ApEinfo_fwdcolor="#07e500"
                     /ApEinfo_revcolor="#07e500"
                     /ApEinfo_graphicformat="arrow_data {{0 1 2 0 0 -1} {} 0}
                     width 5 offset 0"
                     /label="-10 (putative)"
     RBS             2441..2470
                     /locus_tag="/product="" /label=RBS region
                     /ApEinfo_fwdcolor=""#acdcff"
                     /ApEinfo_revcolor="#acdcff"
                     /ApEinfo_graphicformat="arrow_data {{0 1 2 0 0 -1} {} 0}
                     width 5 offset 0"
     misc_feature    2471..2473
                     /ApEinfo_fwdcolor="#ff0004"
                     /ApEinfo_revcolor="#ff0004"
                     /ApEinfo_graphicformat="arrow_data {{0 1 2 0 0 -1} {} 0}
                     width 5 offset 0"
                     /label="NdeI"
     CDS             2471..3181
                     /ApEinfo_fwdcolor="#ffd1b6"
                     /ApEinfo_revcolor="#ffd1b6"
                     /ApEinfo_graphicformat="arrow_data {{0 1 2 0 0 -1} {} 0}
                     width 5 offset 0"
                     /label="mNeonGreen (Ppu optimized)"
     terminator      3188..3238
                     /ApEinfo_fwdcolor="#9d1b1c"
                     /ApEinfo_revcolor="#9d1b1c"
                     /ApEinfo_graphicformat="arrow_data {{0 1 2 0 0 -1} {} 0}
                     width 5 offset 0"
                     /label="L3S1P13 terminator"
     terminator      complement(3246..3290)
                     /ApEinfo_fwdcolor="#9d1b1c"
                     /ApEinfo_revcolor="#9d1b1c"
                     /ApEinfo_graphicformat="arrow_data {{0 1 2 0 0 -1} {} 0}
                     width 5 offset 0"
                     /label="ECK120010850"
     misc_recomb     3299..3356
                     /locus_tag="/product="" /label=BxB1 attP|misc_recomb
                     /ApEinfo_fwdcolor=""#06ff00"
                     /ApEinfo_revcolor="#06ff00"
                     /ApEinfo_graphicformat="arrow_data {{0 1 2 0 0 -1} {} 0}
                     width 5 offset 0"
                     /modified_by="elmo110"
                     /label="Bxb1 attP"
     terminator      3363..3415
                     /ApEinfo_fwdcolor="#9d1b1c"
                     /ApEinfo_revcolor="#9d1b1c"
                     /ApEinfo_graphicformat="arrow_data {{0 1 2 0 0 -1} {} 0}
                     width 5 offset 0"
                     /label="ECK120033736"
     misc_recomb     3416..3460
                     /ApEinfo_fwdcolor="#ff8275"
                     /ApEinfo_revcolor="#ff8275"
                     /ApEinfo_graphicformat="arrow_data {{0 1 2 0 0 -1} {} 0}
                     width 5 offset 0"
                     /modified_by="elmo110"
                     /label="phiC31 attB"
ORIGIN      
        1 aaaaggatct aggtgaagat cctttttgat aatctcatga ccaaaatccc ttaacgtgag
       61 ttttcgttcc actgagcgtc agaccccgta gaaaagatca aaggatcttc ttgagatcct
      121 ttttttctgc gcgtaatctg ctgcttgcaa acaaaaaaac caccgctacc agcggtggtt
      181 tgtttgccgg atcaagagct accaactctt tttccgaagg taactggctt cagcagagcg
      241 cagataccaa atactgttct tctagtgtag ccgtagttag gccaccactt caagaactct
      301 gtagcaccgc ctacatacct cgctctgcta atcctgttac cagtggctgc tgccagtggc
      361 gataagtcgt gtcttaccgg gttggactca agacgatagt taccggataa ggcgcagcgg
      421 tcgggctgaa cggggggttc gtgcacacag cccagcttgg agcgaacgac ctacaccgaa
      481 ctgagatacc tacagcgtga gctatgagaa agcgccacgc ttcccgaagg gagaaaggcg
      541 gacaggtatc cggtaagcgg cagggtcgga acaggagagc gcacgaggga gcttccaggg
      601 ggaaacgcct ggtatcttta tagtcctgtc gggtttcgcc acctctgact tgagcgtcga
      661 tttttgtgat gctcgtcagg ggggcggagc ctatggaaaa acgccagcaa cgcggccttt
      721 ttacggttcc tggccttttg ctggcctttt gctcacatgt tctttcctgc gttatcccct
      781 gattctgtgg ataaccgtat taccgccttt gagtgagctg ataccgctcg ccgcagccga
      841 acgaccgagc gcagcgagtc agtgagcgag gaagcggaag agcgcccaat acgcaaaccg
      901 cctctgggag accagaaaca aaaaaaggcc gcgttagcgg ccttcaataa ttggacctgg
      961 ctcctaactg atttttaagg cgactgatga gtcgcctttt ttttgtctaa gaattcatca
     1021 gaagaactcg tcaagaaggc gatagaaggc gatgcgctgc gaatcgggag cggcgatacc
     1081 gtaaagcacg aggaagcggt cagcccattc gccgccaagc tcttcagcaa tatcacgggt
     1141 agccaacgct atgtcctgat agcggtccgc cacacccagc cggccacagt cgatgaatcc
     1201 agaaaagcgg ccattttcca ccatgatatt cggcaagcag gcatcgccat gggtcacgac
     1261 gagatcctcg ccgtcgggca tccgcgcctt gagcctggcg aacagttcgg ctggcgcgag
     1321 cccctgatgc tcttcgtcca gatcatcctg atcgacaaga ccggcttcca tccgagtacg
     1381 tgctcgctcg atgcgatgtt tcgcttggtg gtcgaatggg caggtagccg gatcaagcgt
     1441 atgcagccgc cgcattgcat cagccatgat ggatactttc tcggcaggag caaggtgaga
     1501 tgacaggaga tcctgccccg gcacttcgcc caatagcagc cagtcccttc ccgcttcagt
     1561 gacaacgtcg agcacagctg cgcaaggaac gcccgtcgtg gccagccacg atagccgcgc
     1621 tgcctcgtct tggagttcat tcagggcacc ggacaggtcg gtcttgacaa aaagaaccgg
     1681 gcgcccctgc gctgacagcc ggaacacggc ggcatcagag cagccgattg tctgttgtgc
     1741 ccagtcatag ccgaatagcc tctccaccca agcggccgga gaacctgcgt gcaatccatc
     1801 ttgttcaatc atgcgaaacg atcctcatcc tgtctcttga tcagatcttg atcccctgcg
     1861 ccatcagatc cttggcggca agaaagccat ccagtttact ttgcagggct tcccaacctt
     1921 accagagggc gccccagctg gcaattccgg ttcgcttgct gtccataaaa ccgcccagtc
     1981 tagctatcgc catgtaagcc cactgcaagc tacctgcttt ctctttgcgc ttgcgttttc
     2041 ccttgtccag atagcccagt agctgacatt catccgggac gtcgtgcccc aactggggta
     2101 acctttgagt tctctcagtt gggggatcga tagtcaaaag cctccggtcg gaggcttttg
     2161 actagcacct cggtaccaaa ttccagaaaa gaggcctccc gaaagggggg ccttttttcg
     2221 ttttggtcca ctagtagtct tcaggggtca ggtcggtcat gggcaagagg tccaggtcgt
     2281 ggtttgtcgg cggcttctag catggaccgc ccgcgcccgt gaggccgagg atttcgcgct
     2341 ggtcagacaa cctacttgac atccccacat gttagcgcta ccaagtgccg acgaacgcgc
     2401 gccgccgacg gtgtcggcgc ttcagacgct cgagttttgg cttaagatta actcacacag
     2461 gagatatcat atggtgtcca aaggggaaga ggacaatatg gcatcgttgc cagctacgca
     2521 tgaactgcac atcttcggct cgattaacgg tgtcgatttc gatatggtcg gccagggtac
     2581 ggggaatcct aacgacggtt atgaggagct gaacctcaaa tcgacgaagg gggatctcca
     2641 gtttagcccc tggattttgg tcccacatat tggttacggc tttcatcagt acctcccgta
     2701 tccggacggt atgagccctt ttcaagctgc tatggtggac ggtagcggtt accaagtcca
     2761 ccggaccatg cagtttgagg atggggcatc gctgacggtc aactaccgtt atacctacga
     2821 aggtagccat attaagggcg aagctcaagt gaagggtacc ggctttccgg cggacggtcc
     2881 ggtgatgacg aactccctca ccgccgccga ttggtgtcgt agcaagaaaa cctatccgaa
     2941 tgacaaaacc atcatctcga cgtttaagtg gagctatacg acgggtaatg gcaagcgcta
     3001 ccgttcgacg gcacgtacca cctacacgtt tgcaaagcct atggctgcaa attacctcaa
     3061 gaatcaacct atgtatgtgt tccggaaaac ggaactcaaa catagcaaaa cggaactgaa
     3121 cttcaaagag tggcagaaag ctttcacgga tgtcatgggt atggacgaac tctataaata
     3181 atctagagac gaacaataag gcctccctaa cggggggcct tttttattga taacaaaaat
     3241 ccacaaggaa aaattaaagg ggagataaaa tccccccttt ttggttaact gcggccgcgt
     3301 cgtggtttgt ctggtcaacc accgcggtct cagtggtgta cggtacaaac cccgacgcta
     3361 gcaacgcatg agaaagcccc cggaagatca ccttccgggg gcttttttat tgcgctgcgg
     3421 gtgccagggc gtgcccttgg gctccccggg cgcgtactcc
//
