# Supplementary material for: The SAGE genetic toolkit enables highly efficient, iterative site-specific genome engineering in bacteria
Source: bioRxiv preprint, doi:10.1101/2020.06.28.176339, version 1 (2020-06-28)
Supplement: Supplementary File P1 - Plasmid Maps [file 176339_file02.zip › pGW30.gb]

LOCUS       pGW30                   5464 bp ds-DNA     circular     24-JUN-2020
DEFINITION  .
ACCESSION   urn.local...j8-c31n3oi
KEYWORDS    .
SOURCE      .
  ORGANISM  .
COMMENT     pGW09- AprR + mSFts1.ape from 1 to 3665COMMENT    
            ApEinfo:methylated:1.
FEATURES             Location/Qualifiers
     terminator      complement(1..49)
                     /ApEinfo_fwdcolor="#9d1b1c"
                     /ApEinfo_revcolor="#9d1b1c"
                     /ApEinfo_graphicformat="arrow_data {{0 1 2 0 0 -1} {} 0}
                     width 5 offset 0"
                     /label="L3S3P22 terminator"
     terminator      62..103
                     /ApEinfo_fwdcolor="#9d1b1c"
                     /ApEinfo_revcolor="#9d1b1c"
                     /ApEinfo_graphicformat="arrow_data {{0 1 2 0 0 -1} {} 0}
                     width 5 offset 0"
                     /label="ECK120035133"
     LZ_domain       complement(113..878)
                     /vntifkey=17
                     /ApEinfo_fwdcolor="#a855ff"
                     /ApEinfo_revcolor="#a855ff"
                     /ApEinfo_graphicformat="arrow_data {{0 1 2 0 0 -1} {} 0}
                     width 5 offset 0"
                     /label="aac\(Apramycin\resistance)"
     RBS             complement(879..908)
                     /locus_tag="/product="" /label=RBS region
                     /ApEinfo_fwdcolor=""#acdcff"
                     /ApEinfo_revcolor="#acdcff"
                     /ApEinfo_graphicformat="arrow_data {{0 1 2 0 0 -1} {} 0}
                     width 5 offset 0"
     promoter        complement(939..971)
                     /ApEinfo_fwdcolor="#346ee0"
                     /ApEinfo_revcolor="#1d43bd"
                     /ApEinfo_graphicformat="arrow_data {{0 1 2 0 0 -1} {} 0}
                     width 5 offset 0"
                     /label="Plac"
     rep_origin      1033..2314
                     /ApEinfo_fwdcolor="#999999"
                     /ApEinfo_revcolor="#999999"
                     /ApEinfo_graphicformat="arrow_data {{0 1 2 0 0 -1} {} 0}
                     width 5 offset 0"
                     /label="mSFts1 origin"
     terminator      2315..2375
                     /locus_tag="/product="" /label=L3S2P21
                     /ApEinfo_fwdcolor=""#9d1b1c"
                     /ApEinfo_revcolor="#9d1b1c"
                     /ApEinfo_graphicformat="arrow_data {{0 1 2 0 0 -1} {} 0}
                     width 5 offset 0"
     terminator      2382..2434
                     /ApEinfo_fwdcolor="#9d1b1c"
                     /ApEinfo_revcolor="#9d1b1c"
                     /ApEinfo_graphicformat="arrow_data {{0 1 2 0 0 -1} {} 0}
                     width 5 offset 0"
                     /label="ECK120033736"
     promoter        2482..2509
                     /ApEinfo_fwdcolor="#346ee0"
                     /ApEinfo_revcolor="#1d43bd"
                     /ApEinfo_graphicformat="arrow_data {{0 1 2 0 0 -1} {} 0}
                     width 5 offset 0"
                     /label="tac promoter"
     protein_bind    2513..2536
                     /ApEinfo_fwdcolor="#ffc526"
                     /ApEinfo_revcolor="#ffc526"
                     /ApEinfo_graphicformat="arrow_data {{0 1 2 0 0 -1} {} 0}
                     width 5 offset 0"
                     /label="lac operator"
     gene            2559..4376
                     /ApEinfo_fwdcolor="#ff797d"
                     /ApEinfo_revcolor="#ff102f"
                     /ApEinfo_graphicformat="arrow_data {{0 1 2 0 0 -1} {} 0}
                     width 5 offset 0"
                     /label="phiC31 actual INT"
     terminator      4449..4499
                     /ApEinfo_fwdcolor="#9d1b1c"
                     /ApEinfo_revcolor="#9d1b1c"
                     /ApEinfo_graphicformat="arrow_data {{0 1 2 0 0 -1} {} 0}
                     width 5 offset 0"
                     /label="L3S1P13 terminator"
     terminator      complement(4507..4551)
                     /ApEinfo_fwdcolor="#9d1b1c"
                     /ApEinfo_revcolor="#9d1b1c"
                     /ApEinfo_graphicformat="arrow_data {{0 1 2 0 0 -1} {} 0}
                     width 5 offset 0"
                     /label="ECK120010850"
     rep_origin      4594..5276
                     /ApEinfo_fwdcolor="gray50"
                     /ApEinfo_revcolor="gray50"
                     /ApEinfo_graphicformat="arrow_data {{0 1 2 0 0 -1} {} 0}
                     width 5 offset 0"
                     /label="ColE1 origin"
ORIGIN      
        1 gggagaccag aaacaaaaaa aggccgcgtt agcggccttc aataattgga cctggctcct
       61 aactgatttt taaggcgact gatgagtcgc cttttttttg tctaagaatt catcagccaa
      121 tcgactggcg agcggcatcg cattcttcgc atcccgcctc tggcggatgc aggaagatca
      181 acggatctcg gcccagttga cccagggctg tcgccacaat gtcgcgggag cggatcaacc
      241 gagcaaaggc atgaccgact ggaccttcct tctgaaggct cttctccttg agccacctgt
      301 ccgccaaggc aaagcgctca cagcagtggt cattctcgag ataatcgacg cgtaccaact
      361 tgccatcctg aagaatggtg cagtgtctcg gcaccccata gggaaccttt gccatcaact
      421 cggcaagatg cagcgtcgtg ttggcatcgt gtcccacgcc gaggagaagt acctgcccat
      481 cgagttcatg gacacgggcg accgggcttg caggcgagtg aggtggcagg ggcaatggat
      541 cagagatgat ctgctctgcc tgtggccccg ctgccgcaaa ggcaaatgga tgggcgctgc
      601 gctttacatt tggcaggcgc cagaatgtgt cagagacaac tccaaggtcc ggtgtaacgg
      661 gcgacgtggc aggatcgaac ggctcgtcgt ccagacctga ccacgagggc atgacgagcg
      721 tccctcccgg acccagcgca gcacgcaggg cctcgatcag tccaagtggc ccatcttcga
      781 ggggccggac gctacggaag gagctgtgga ccagcagcac accgccgggg gtaaccccaa
      841 ggttgagaag ctgaccgatg agctcggctt ttcgccatat gatatctcct gtgtgagtta
      901 atcttaaggt gtgaaattgt tatccgctca caattccaca caacatacga gccggaagca
      961 taaagtgtaa agcctggggt gcctaatgca aagactacta gtggaccaaa acggcgcgcc
     1021 aagcaaacta gtcctctcag gcgccgctgg tgccgctggt tggacgccaa gggtgaatcc
     1081 gcctcgatac cctgattact cgcttcctgc gccctctcag gcggcgatag gggactggta
     1141 aaacggggat tgcccagacg cctcccccgc cccttcaggg gcacaaatgc ggccccaacg
     1201 gggccacgta gtggtgcgtt ttttgcgttt ccaccctttt cttccttttc ccttttaaac
     1261 cttttaggac gtctacaggc cacgtaatcc gtggcctgta gagtttaaaa agggacggat
     1321 ttgttgccat taagggacgg atttgttgtt aagaagggac ggatttgttg ttgtaaaggg
     1381 acggatttgt tgtattgtgg gacgcagata cagtgtcccc ttatacacaa ggaatgtcga
     1441 acgtggcctc acccccaatg gtttacaaaa gcaatgccct ggtcgaggcc gcgtatcgcc
     1501 tcagtgttca ggaacagcgg atcgttctgg cctgtattag ccaggtgaag aggagcgagc
     1561 ctgtcaccga tgaagtgatg tattcagtga cggcggagga catagcgacg atggcgggtg
     1621 tccctatcga atcttcctac aaccagctca aagaagcggc cctgcgcctg aaacggcggg
     1681 aagtccggtt aacccaagag cccaatggca aggggaaaag accgagtgtg atgattacct
     1741 gctgggtgca aacaatcatc taccgggagg gtgagggccg tgtagaactc aggttcacca
     1801 aagacatgct gccgtacctg acggaactca ccaaacagtt caccaaatac gccttggctg
     1861 acgtggccaa gatggacagc acccacgcga tcaggcttta cgagctgctc atgcaatggg
     1921 acagcatcgg ccagcgcgaa atagaaattg accagctgcg aaagtggttt caactggaag
     1981 gccggtatcc ctcgatcaag gacttcaagt tgcgagtgct tgatccagcc gtgacgcaga
     2041 tcaacgagca cagaccgcta caggtggagt gggcgcagcg aaagaccggg cgcaaggtca
     2101 cacatctgtt gttcagtttt ggaccgaaga agcccgccaa ggcggtgggt aaggccccag
     2161 cgaagcgcaa ggccgggaag atttcagatg ctgagatcgc gaaacaggct cgccctggtg
     2221 agacatggga agcggcccgc gctcgactaa cccagatgcc gctggatctg gcctagaggc
     2281 cgtggccacc acggcccggc ctgcctttct gcagctcggt accaaattcc agaaaagagg
     2341 cctcccgaaa ggggggcctt ttttcgtttt ggtccaagca aaacgcatga gaaagccccc
     2401 ggaagatcac cttccggggg cttttttatt gcgcggatcc aaattcggca acacgccata
     2461 gggacatagc cagcagagct gttgacaatt aatcatcggc tcgtataatg tgtggaattg
     2521 tgagcggata acaatttcac acataggagg tgatgcagat ggacacctac gcgggcgcgt
     2581 atgatcgtca gagccgtgaa cgtgaaaaca gcagcgcggc gagcccggcg acccagcgta
     2641 gcgcgaacga agacaaagcg gcggatctgc aacgtgaggt ggaacgtgac ggtggccgtt
     2701 tccgttttgt gggtcacttt agcgaggcgc cgggtaccag cgcgtttggt accgcggaac
     2761 gtccggagtt tgaacgtatc ctgaacgagt gccgtgcggg tcgtctgaac atgatcattg
     2821 tgtacgacgt tagccgtttc agccgtctga aggtgatgga tgcgatcccg attgttagcg
     2881 aactgctggc gctgggtgtg accattgtta gcacccagga aggtgtgttt cgtcagggta
     2941 acgttatgga cctgatccac ctgattatgc gtctggatgc gagccacaaa gaaagcagcc
     3001 tgaaaagcgc gaagatcctg gacaccaaga acctgcaacg tgaactgggt ggctacgtgg
     3061 gtggcaaagc gccgtatggc ttcgagctgg ttagcgagac caaggaaatt acccgtaacg
     3121 gtcgtatggt gaacgtggtt atcaacaaac tggcgcacag caccaccccg ctgaccggtc
     3181 cgttcgagtt tgaaccggat gttattcgtt ggtggtggcg tgagatcaaa acccacaagc
     3241 acctgccgtt taaaccgggt agccaagcgg cgatccaccc gggcagcatt accggtctgt
     3301 gcaaacgtat ggatgcggat gcggtgccga cccgtggcga aaccattggt aagaaaaccg
     3361 cgagcagcgc gtgggacccg gcgaccgtga tgcgtattct gcgtgatccg cgtatcgcgg
     3421 gtttcgcggc ggaagtgatc tacaagaaaa agccggacgg caccccgacc accaaaatcg
     3481 aaggttatcg tattcagcgt gacccgatca ccctgcgtcc ggtggagctg gattgcggtc
     3541 cgatcattga gccggcggaa tggtatgaac tgcaagcgtg gctggatggt cgtggtcgtg
     3601 gtaaaggcct gagccgtggt caagcgattc tgagcgcgat ggataagctg tactgcgaat
     3661 gcggcgcggt tatgaccagc aaacgtggtg aggaaagcat caaggacagc tatcgttgcc
     3721 gtcgtcgtaa ggtggttgat ccgagcgcgc cgggtcaaca tgagggtacc tgcaacgtga
     3781 gcatggcggc gctggacaaa ttcgttgcgg aacgtatctt taacaagatt cgtcacgcgg
     3841 agggtgatga ggaaaccctg gcgctgctgt gggaagcggc gcgtcgtttt ggcaaactga
     3901 ccgaagcgcc ggagaagagc ggtgaacgtg cgaacctggt ggcggagcgt gcggatgcgc
     3961 tgaacgcgct ggaggaactg tacgaagacc gtgcggcggg tgcgtatgat ggtccggttg
     4021 gtcgtaaaca cttccgtaag cagcaagcgg cgctgaccct gcgtcagcag ggtgcggagg
     4081 aacgtctggc ggagctggaa gcggcggaag cgccgaagct gccgctggac cagtggtttc
     4141 cggaggatgc ggatgcggac ccgaccggtc cgaaatcctg gtggggtcgt gcgagcgtgg
     4201 acgataagcg tgtgttcgtt ggcctgtttg ttgataaaat cgtggttacc aaaagcacca
     4261 ccggtcgtgg tcagggtacc ccgattgaga aacgtgcgag cattacctgg gcgaagccgc
     4321 cgaccgatga tgacgaagat gacgcgcaag acggtaccga ggatgttgcg gcgtaagcta
     4381 gcatccaagt cttcaattgc aatccgataa ttcaggtaga agacaactgg gtcgaccccg
     4441 ggctcgagga cgaacaataa ggcctcccta acggggggcc ttttttattg ataacaaaaa
     4501 tccacaagga aaaattaaag gggagataaa atcccccctt tttggttaac tgcggccgca
     4561 aaaggatcta ggtgaagatc ctttttgata atctcatgac caaaatccct taacgtgagt
     4621 tttcgttcca ctgagcgtca gaccccgtag aaaagatcaa aggatcttct tgagatcctt
     4681 tttttctgcg cgtaatctgc tgcttgcaaa caaaaaaacc accgctacca gcggtggttt
     4741 gtttgccgga tcaagagcta ccaactcttt ttccgaaggt aactggcttc agcagagcgc
     4801 agataccaaa tactgttctt ctagtgtagc cgtagttagg ccaccacttc aagaactctg
     4861 tagcaccgcc tacatacctc gctctgctaa tcctgttacc agtggctgct gccagtggcg
     4921 ataagtcgtg tcttaccggg ttggactcaa gacgatagtt accggataag gcgcagcggt
     4981 cgggctgaac ggggggttcg tgcacacagc ccagcttgga gcgaacgacc tacaccgaac
     5041 tgagatacct acagcgtgag ctatgagaaa gcgccacgct tcccgaaggg agaaaggcgg
     5101 acaggtatcc ggtaagcggc agggtcggaa caggagagcg cacgagggag cttccagggg
     5161 gaaacgcctg gtatctttat agtcctgtcg ggtttcgcca cctctgactt gagcgtcgat
     5221 ttttgtgatg ctcgtcaggg gggcggagcc tatggaaaaa cgccagcaac gcggcctttt
     5281 tacggttcct ggccttttgc tggccttttg ctcacatgtt ctttcctgcg ttatcccctg
     5341 attctgtgga taaccgtatt accgcctttg agtgagctga taccgctcgc cgcagccgaa
     5401 cgaccgagcg cagcgagtca gtgagcgagg aagcggaaga gcgcccaata cgcaaaccgc
     5461 ctct
//
