# Supplementary material for: The SAGE genetic toolkit enables highly efficient, iterative site-specific genome engineering in bacteria
Source: bioRxiv preprint, doi:10.1101/2020.06.28.176339, version 1 (2020-06-28)
Supplement: Supplementary File P1 - Plasmid Maps [file 176339_file02.zip › pJE1832.gb]

LOCUS       pJE1832                 4040 bp    DNA     circular UNA 24-JUN-2020
DEFINITION  .
ACCESSION   urn.local...kr-c31n3ok
VERSION     urn.local...kr-c31n3ok
KEYWORDS    .
SOURCE      
  ORGANISM  .
FEATURES             Location/Qualifiers
     rep_origin      35..717
                     /ApEinfo_fwdcolor="gray50"
                     /ApEinfo_revcolor="gray50"
                     /ApEinfo_graphicformat="arrow_data {{0 1 2 0 0 -1} {} 0}
                     width 5 offset 0"
                     /label="ColE1 origin"
     terminator      complement(906..954)
                     /ApEinfo_fwdcolor="#9d1b1c"
                     /ApEinfo_revcolor="#9d1b1c"
                     /ApEinfo_graphicformat="arrow_data {{0 1 2 0 0 -1} {} 0}
                     width 5 offset 0"
                     /label="L3S3P22 terminator"
     terminator      967..1008
                     /ApEinfo_fwdcolor="#9d1b1c"
                     /ApEinfo_revcolor="#9d1b1c"
                     /ApEinfo_graphicformat="arrow_data {{0 1 2 0 0 -1} {} 0}
                     width 5 offset 0"
                     /label="ECK120035133"
     CDS             complement(1017..2441)
                     /ApEinfo_revcolor="#b4abac"
                     /ApEinfo_fwdcolor="#b4abac"
                     /label="SacB"
     gene            complement(2479..3273)
                     /gene="nptII"
                     /vntifkey=60
                     /ApEinfo_fwdcolor="#66ff66"
                     /ApEinfo_revcolor="#66ff66"
                     /ApEinfo_graphicformat="arrow_data {{0 1 2 0 0 -1} {} 0}
                     width 5 offset 0"
                     /label="nptII"
     CDS             complement(2479..3273)
                     /gene="nptII"
                     /codon_start=1
                     /transl_table=11
                     /product="neomycin phosphotransferase"
                     /protein_id="ACJ66844.1"
                     /db_xref="GI:215434895"
                     /vntifkey=4
                     /ApEinfo_fwdcolor="#66ff66"
                     /ApEinfo_revcolor="#66ff66"
                     /ApEinfo_graphicformat="arrow_data {{0 1 2 0 0 -1} {} 0}
                     width 5 offset 0"
                     /label="neomycin\phosphotransferase"
     -10_signal      complement(3438..3446)
                     /ApEinfo_fwdcolor="#07e500"
                     /ApEinfo_revcolor="#07e500"
                     /ApEinfo_graphicformat="arrow_data {{0 1 2 0 0 -1} {} 0}
                     width 5 offset 0"
                     /label="-10 KanR (BPROM_pred)"
     -35_signal      complement(3464..3469)
                     /ApEinfo_fwdcolor="#07e500"
                     /ApEinfo_revcolor="#07e500"
                     /ApEinfo_graphicformat="arrow_data {{0 1 2 0 0 -1} {} 0}
                     width 5 offset 0"
                     /label="-35 KanR (BPROM_pred)"
     misc_recomb     3545..3586
                     /ApEinfo_fwdcolor="#ff8275"
                     /ApEinfo_revcolor="#ff8275"
                     /ApEinfo_graphicformat="arrow_data {{0 1 2 0 0 -1} {} 0}
                     width 5 offset 0"
                     /label="phiC31 attP"
     regulatory      3593..3624
                     /regulatory_class="terminator"
                     /note="TonB terminator"
                     /ApEinfo_fwdcolor="#ff4649"
                     /ApEinfo_revcolor="#ff4649"
                     /ApEinfo_graphicformat="arrow_data {{0 1 2 0 0 -1} {} 0}
                     width 5 offset 0"
                     /label="TonB terminator"
     terminator      3630..3690
                     /locus_tag="/product="" /label=L3S2P21
                     /ApEinfo_fwdcolor=""#9d1b1c"
                     /ApEinfo_revcolor="#9d1b1c"
                     /ApEinfo_graphicformat="arrow_data {{0 1 2 0 0 -1} {} 0}
                     width 5 offset 0"
                     /label="terminator"
     misc_feature    3692..3871
                     /Source="referenceToDocument: urn:local:.:ty-c31n3pq"
                     /label="MCS (pGW44xBamHIxNheI) (concatenated sequence 2)"
                     /note="Geneious type: Concatenated sequence"
     misc_feature    complement(3709..3714)
                     /ApEinfo_fwdcolor="#ff0004"
                     /ApEinfo_revcolor="#ff0004"
                     /ApEinfo_graphicformat="arrow_data {{0 1 2 0 0 -1} {} 0}
                     width 5 offset 0"
                     /label="BbsI"
     misc_feature    3739..3744
                     /ApEinfo_label="BbsI"
                     /ApEinfo_fwdcolor="#ff0004"
                     /ApEinfo_revcolor="#ff0004"
                     /ApEinfo_graphicformat="arrow_data {{0 1 2 0 0 -1} {} 0}
                     width 5 offset 0"
                     /label="BbsI(1)"
     terminator      3763..3813
                     /ApEinfo_fwdcolor="#9d1b1c"
                     /ApEinfo_revcolor="#9d1b1c"
                     /ApEinfo_graphicformat="arrow_data {{0 1 2 0 0 -1} {} 0}
                     width 5 offset 0"
                     /label="L3S1P13 terminator"
     terminator      complement(3821..3865)
                     /ApEinfo_fwdcolor="#9d1b1c"
                     /ApEinfo_revcolor="#9d1b1c"
                     /ApEinfo_graphicformat="arrow_data {{0 1 2 0 0 -1} {} 0}
                     width 5 offset 0"
                     /label="ECK120010850"
     misc_feature    3868..3941
                     /Source="referenceToDocument: urn:local:.:tz-c31n3pq"
                     /label="phiBT1 (concatenated sequence 3)"
                     /note="Geneious type: Concatenated sequence"
     motif           3874..3936
                     /created_by="hln"
                     /Transferred_From="phiBT1 _attP "
                     /Transferred_Similarity="100.00%"
                     /label="phiBT1_attP"
     misc_feature    3938..3695
                     /Source="referenceToDocument: urn:local:.:tx-c31n3pq"
                     /label="Digestion of pJE991x BamHIxNheI (concatenated
                     sequence 1)"
                     /note="Geneious type: Concatenated sequence"
     terminator      3943..3995
                     /ApEinfo_fwdcolor="#9d1b1c"
                     /ApEinfo_revcolor="#9d1b1c"
                     /ApEinfo_graphicformat="arrow_data {{0 1 2 0 0 -1} {} 0}
                     width 5 offset 0"
                     /label="ECK120033736"
     misc_recomb     3996..4040
                     /ApEinfo_fwdcolor="#ff8275"
                     /ApEinfo_revcolor="#ff8275"
                     /ApEinfo_graphicformat="arrow_data {{0 1 2 0 0 -1} {} 0}
                     width 5 offset 0"
                     /label="phiC31 attB"
ORIGIN      
        1 aaaaggatct aggtgaagat cctttttgat aatctcatga ccaaaatccc ttaacgtgag
       61 ttttcgttcc actgagcgtc agaccccgta gaaaagatca aaggatcttc ttgagatcct
      121 ttttttctgc gcgtaatctg ctgcttgcaa acaaaaaaac caccgctacc agcggtggtt
      181 tgtttgccgg atcaagagct accaactctt tttccgaagg taactggctt cagcagagcg
      241 cagataccaa atactgttct tctagtgtag ccgtagttag gccaccactt caagaactct
      301 gtagcaccgc ctacatacct cgctctgcta atcctgttac cagtggctgc tgccagtggc
      361 gataagtcgt gtcttaccgg gttggactca agacgatagt taccggataa ggcgcagcgg
      421 tcgggctgaa cggggggttc gtgcacacag cccagcttgg agcgaacgac ctacaccgaa
      481 ctgagatacc tacagcgtga gctatgagaa agcgccacgc ttcccgaagg gagaaaggcg
      541 gacaggtatc cggtaagcgg cagggtcgga acaggagagc gcacgaggga gcttccaggg
      601 ggaaacgcct ggtatcttta tagtcctgtc gggtttcgcc acctctgact tgagcgtcga
      661 tttttgtgat gctcgtcagg ggggcggagc ctatggaaaa acgccagcaa cgcggccttt
      721 ttacggttcc tggccttttg ctggcctttt gctcacatgt tctttcctgc gttatcccct
      781 gattctgtgg ataaccgtat taccgccttt gagtgagctg ataccgctcg ccgcagccga
      841 acgaccgagc gcagcgagtc agtgagcgag gaagcggaag agcgcccaat acgcaaaccg
      901 cctctgggag accagaaaca aaaaaaggcc gcgttagcgg ccttcaataa ttggacctgg
      961 ctcctaactg atttttaagg cgactgatga gtcgcctttt ttttgtctaa gaattcttat
     1021 ttgttaactg ttaattgtcc ttgttcaagg atgctgtctt tgacaacaga tgttttcttg
     1081 cctttgatgt tcagcaggaa gcttggcgca aacgttgatt gtttgtctgc gtagaatcct
     1141 ctgtttgtca tatagcttgt aatcaccacg acattgtttc ctttcgcttg aggtacagcg
     1201 aagtgtgagt aagtaaaggt tacatcgtta ggatcaagat ccatttttaa cacaaggcca
     1261 gttttgttca gcggcttgta tgggccagtt aaagaattag aaacataacc aagcatgtaa
     1321 atatcgttag acgaaatgcc gtcaatcgtc atttttgatc cgcgggagtc agtgaacagg
     1381 taccatttgc cgttcatttt aaagacgttc gcgcgttcaa tttcatctgt tactgtgtta
     1441 gatgcaatca gcggtttcat cacttttttc agtgtgtaat catcgtttag ctcaatcata
     1501 ccgagagcgc cgtttgctaa ctcagccgtg cgttttttat cgctttgcag aagtttttga
     1561 ctttcttgac ggaagaatga tgtgcttttg ccatagtatg ctttgttaaa taaagattct
     1621 tcgccttggt agccatcttc agttccagtg tttgcttcaa atactaagta tttgtggcct
     1681 ttatcttcta cgtagtgagg atctctcagc gtatggttgt cgcctgagct gtagttgcct
     1741 tcatcgatga actgctgtac attttgatac gtttttccgt caccgtcaaa gattgattta
     1801 taatcctcta caccgttgat gttcaaagag ctgtctgatg ctgatacgtt aacttgtgca
     1861 gttgtcagtg tttgtttgcc gtaatgttta ccggagaaat cagtgtagaa taaacggatt
     1921 tttccgtcag atgtaaatgt ggctgaacct gaccattctt gtgtttggtc ttttaggata
     1981 gaatcatttg catcgaattt gtcgctgtct ttaaagacgc ggccagcgtt tttccagctg
     2041 tcaatagaag tttcgccgac tttttgatag aacatgtaaa tcgatgtgtc atccgcattt
     2101 ttaggatctc cggctaatgc aaagacgatg tggtagccgc gatagtttgc gacagtgccg
     2161 tcagcgtttt gtaatggcca gctgtcccaa acgtccaggc cttttgcaga agagatattt
     2221 ttaattgtgg acgaatcgaa ttcaggaact tgatattttt catttttttg ctgttcaggg
     2281 atttgcagca tatcatggcg tgtaatatgg gaaatgccgt atgtttcctt atatggcttt
     2341 tggttcgttt ctttcgcaaa cgcttgagtt gcgcctcctg ccagcagtgc ggtagtaaag
     2401 gttaatactg ttgcttgttt tgcaaacttt ttgatgttca tcgttcatgt ctcctttttt
     2461 atgtactgtg tgaattcatc agaagaactc gtcaagaagg cgatagaagg cgatgcgctg
     2521 cgaatcggga gcggcgatac cgtaaagcac gaggaagcgg tcagcccatt cgccgccaag
     2581 ctcttcagca atatcacggg tagccaacgc tatgtcctga tagcggtccg ccacacccag
     2641 ccggccacag tcgatgaatc cagaaaagcg gccattttcc accatgatat tcggcaagca
     2701 ggcatcgcca tgggtcacga cgagatcctc gccgtcgggc atccgcgcct tgagcctggc
     2761 gaacagttcg gctggcgcga gcccctgatg ctcttcgtcc agatcatcct gatcgacaag
     2821 accggcttcc atccgagtac gtgctcgctc gatgcgatgt ttcgcttggt ggtcgaatgg
     2881 gcaggtagcc ggatcaagcg tatgcagccg ccgcattgca tcagccatga tggatacttt
     2941 ctcggcagga gcaaggtgag atgacaggag atcctgcccc ggcacttcgc ccaatagcag
     3001 ccagtccctt cccgcttcag tgacaacgtc gagcacagct gcgcaaggaa cgcccgtcgt
     3061 ggccagccac gatagccgcg ctgcctcgtc ttggagttca ttcagggcac cggacaggtc
     3121 ggtcttgaca aaaagaaccg ggcgcccctg cgctgacagc cggaacacgg cggcatcaga
     3181 gcagccgatt gtctgttgtg cccagtcata gccgaatagc ctctccaccc aagcggccgg
     3241 agaacctgcg tgcaatccat cttgttcaat catgcgaaac gatcctcatc ctgtctcttg
     3301 atcagatctt gatcccctgc gccatcagat ccttggcggc aagaaagcca tccagtttac
     3361 tttgcagggc ttcccaacct taccagaggg cgccccagct ggcaattccg gttcgcttgc
     3421 tgtccataaa accgcccagt ctagctatcg ccatgtaagc ccactgcaag ctacctgctt
     3481 tctctttgcg cttgcgtttt cccttgtcca gatagcccag tagctgacat tcatccggga
     3541 cgtcgtgccc caactggggt aacctttgag ttctctcagt tgggggatcg atagtcaaaa
     3601 gcctccggtc ggaggctttt gactagcacc tcggtaccaa attccagaaa agaggcctcc
     3661 cgaaaggggg gccttttttc gttttggtcc ggatccgata tcatccaagt cttcaattgc
     3721 aatccgataa ttcaggtaga agacaactgg tctagactcg aggacgaaca ataaggcctc
     3781 cctaacgggg ggcctttttt attgataaca aaaatccaca aggaaaaatt aaaggggaga
     3841 taaaatcccc cctttttggt taactgcggc cgcggtgctg ggttgttgtc tctggacagt
     3901 gatccatggg aaactactca gcaccaccaa tgttccgcta gcaacgcatg agaaagcccc
     3961 cggaagatca ccttccgggg gcttttttat tgcgctgcgg gtgccagggc gtgcccttgg
     4021 gctccccggg cgcgtactcc
//
