# Supplementary material for: The SAGE genetic toolkit enables highly efficient, iterative site-specific genome engineering in bacteria
Source: bioRxiv preprint, doi:10.1101/2020.06.28.176339, version 1 (2020-06-28)
Supplement: Supplementary File P1 - Plasmid Maps [file 176339_file02.zip › pGW24.gb]

LOCUS       pGW24                   5044 bp ds-DNA     circular     24-JUN-2020
DEFINITION  .
ACCESSION   urn.local...j6-c31n3oi
KEYWORDS    .
SOURCE      .
  ORGANISM  .
COMMENT     pGW09- AprR + mSFts1.ape from 1 to 3665COMMENT    
            ApEinfo:methylated:1.
FEATURES             Location/Qualifiers
     terminator      complement(1..49)
                     /ApEinfo_fwdcolor="#9d1b1c"
                     /ApEinfo_revcolor="#9d1b1c"
                     /ApEinfo_graphicformat="arrow_data {{0 1 2 0 0 -1} {} 0}
                     width 5 offset 0"
                     /label="L3S3P22 terminator"
     terminator      62..103
                     /ApEinfo_fwdcolor="#9d1b1c"
                     /ApEinfo_revcolor="#9d1b1c"
                     /ApEinfo_graphicformat="arrow_data {{0 1 2 0 0 -1} {} 0}
                     width 5 offset 0"
                     /label="ECK120035133"
     LZ_domain       complement(113..878)
                     /vntifkey=17
                     /ApEinfo_fwdcolor="#a855ff"
                     /ApEinfo_revcolor="#a855ff"
                     /ApEinfo_graphicformat="arrow_data {{0 1 2 0 0 -1} {} 0}
                     width 5 offset 0"
                     /label="aac\(Apramycin\resistance)"
     RBS             complement(879..908)
                     /locus_tag="/product="" /label=RBS region
                     /ApEinfo_fwdcolor=""#acdcff"
                     /ApEinfo_revcolor="#acdcff"
                     /ApEinfo_graphicformat="arrow_data {{0 1 2 0 0 -1} {} 0}
                     width 5 offset 0"
     promoter        complement(939..971)
                     /ApEinfo_fwdcolor="#346ee0"
                     /ApEinfo_revcolor="#1d43bd"
                     /ApEinfo_graphicformat="arrow_data {{0 1 2 0 0 -1} {} 0}
                     width 5 offset 0"
                     /label="Plac"
     rep_origin      1033..2314
                     /ApEinfo_fwdcolor="#999999"
                     /ApEinfo_revcolor="#999999"
                     /ApEinfo_graphicformat="arrow_data {{0 1 2 0 0 -1} {} 0}
                     width 5 offset 0"
                     /label="mSFts1 origin"
     terminator      2315..2375
                     /locus_tag="/product="" /label=L3S2P21
                     /ApEinfo_fwdcolor=""#9d1b1c"
                     /ApEinfo_revcolor="#9d1b1c"
                     /ApEinfo_graphicformat="arrow_data {{0 1 2 0 0 -1} {} 0}
                     width 5 offset 0"
     terminator      2382..2434
                     /ApEinfo_fwdcolor="#9d1b1c"
                     /ApEinfo_revcolor="#9d1b1c"
                     /ApEinfo_graphicformat="arrow_data {{0 1 2 0 0 -1} {} 0}
                     width 5 offset 0"
                     /label="ECK120033736"
     promoter        2482..2509
                     /ApEinfo_fwdcolor="#346ee0"
                     /ApEinfo_revcolor="#1d43bd"
                     /ApEinfo_graphicformat="arrow_data {{0 1 2 0 0 -1} {} 0}
                     width 5 offset 0"
                     /label="tac promoter"
     protein_bind    2513..2536
                     /ApEinfo_fwdcolor="#ffc526"
                     /ApEinfo_revcolor="#ffc526"
                     /ApEinfo_graphicformat="arrow_data {{0 1 2 0 0 -1} {} 0}
                     width 5 offset 0"
                     /label="lac operator"
     CDS             2559..3956
                     /ApEinfo_fwdcolor="#e7e8ff"
                     /ApEinfo_revcolor="#e7e8ff"
                     /ApEinfo_graphicformat="arrow_data {{0 1 2 0 0 -1} {} 0}
                     width 5 offset 0"
                     /label="BL3-int"
     terminator      4029..4079
                     /ApEinfo_fwdcolor="#9d1b1c"
                     /ApEinfo_revcolor="#9d1b1c"
                     /ApEinfo_graphicformat="arrow_data {{0 1 2 0 0 -1} {} 0}
                     width 5 offset 0"
                     /label="L3S1P13 terminator"
     terminator      complement(4087..4131)
                     /ApEinfo_fwdcolor="#9d1b1c"
                     /ApEinfo_revcolor="#9d1b1c"
                     /ApEinfo_graphicformat="arrow_data {{0 1 2 0 0 -1} {} 0}
                     width 5 offset 0"
                     /label="ECK120010850"
     rep_origin      4174..4856
                     /ApEinfo_fwdcolor="gray50"
                     /ApEinfo_revcolor="gray50"
                     /ApEinfo_graphicformat="arrow_data {{0 1 2 0 0 -1} {} 0}
                     width 5 offset 0"
                     /label="ColE1 origin"
ORIGIN      
        1 gggagaccag aaacaaaaaa aggccgcgtt agcggccttc aataattgga cctggctcct
       61 aactgatttt taaggcgact gatgagtcgc cttttttttg tctaagaatt catcagccaa
      121 tcgactggcg agcggcatcg cattcttcgc atcccgcctc tggcggatgc aggaagatca
      181 acggatctcg gcccagttga cccagggctg tcgccacaat gtcgcgggag cggatcaacc
      241 gagcaaaggc atgaccgact ggaccttcct tctgaaggct cttctccttg agccacctgt
      301 ccgccaaggc aaagcgctca cagcagtggt cattctcgag ataatcgacg cgtaccaact
      361 tgccatcctg aagaatggtg cagtgtctcg gcaccccata gggaaccttt gccatcaact
      421 cggcaagatg cagcgtcgtg ttggcatcgt gtcccacgcc gaggagaagt acctgcccat
      481 cgagttcatg gacacgggcg accgggcttg caggcgagtg aggtggcagg ggcaatggat
      541 cagagatgat ctgctctgcc tgtggccccg ctgccgcaaa ggcaaatgga tgggcgctgc
      601 gctttacatt tggcaggcgc cagaatgtgt cagagacaac tccaaggtcc ggtgtaacgg
      661 gcgacgtggc aggatcgaac ggctcgtcgt ccagacctga ccacgagggc atgacgagcg
      721 tccctcccgg acccagcgca gcacgcaggg cctcgatcag tccaagtggc ccatcttcga
      781 ggggccggac gctacggaag gagctgtgga ccagcagcac accgccgggg gtaaccccaa
      841 ggttgagaag ctgaccgatg agctcggctt ttcgccatat gatatctcct gtgtgagtta
      901 atcttaaggt gtgaaattgt tatccgctca caattccaca caacatacga gccggaagca
      961 taaagtgtaa agcctggggt gcctaatgca aagactacta gtggaccaaa acggcgcgcc
     1021 aagcaaacta gtcctctcag gcgccgctgg tgccgctggt tggacgccaa gggtgaatcc
     1081 gcctcgatac cctgattact cgcttcctgc gccctctcag gcggcgatag gggactggta
     1141 aaacggggat tgcccagacg cctcccccgc cccttcaggg gcacaaatgc ggccccaacg
     1201 gggccacgta gtggtgcgtt ttttgcgttt ccaccctttt cttccttttc ccttttaaac
     1261 cttttaggac gtctacaggc cacgtaatcc gtggcctgta gagtttaaaa agggacggat
     1321 ttgttgccat taagggacgg atttgttgtt aagaagggac ggatttgttg ttgtaaaggg
     1381 acggatttgt tgtattgtgg gacgcagata cagtgtcccc ttatacacaa ggaatgtcga
     1441 acgtggcctc acccccaatg gtttacaaaa gcaatgccct ggtcgaggcc gcgtatcgcc
     1501 tcagtgttca ggaacagcgg atcgttctgg cctgtattag ccaggtgaag aggagcgagc
     1561 ctgtcaccga tgaagtgatg tattcagtga cggcggagga catagcgacg atggcgggtg
     1621 tccctatcga atcttcctac aaccagctca aagaagcggc cctgcgcctg aaacggcggg
     1681 aagtccggtt aacccaagag cccaatggca aggggaaaag accgagtgtg atgattacct
     1741 gctgggtgca aacaatcatc taccgggagg gtgagggccg tgtagaactc aggttcacca
     1801 aagacatgct gccgtacctg acggaactca ccaaacagtt caccaaatac gccttggctg
     1861 acgtggccaa gatggacagc acccacgcga tcaggcttta cgagctgctc atgcaatggg
     1921 acagcatcgg ccagcgcgaa atagaaattg accagctgcg aaagtggttt caactggaag
     1981 gccggtatcc ctcgatcaag gacttcaagt tgcgagtgct tgatccagcc gtgacgcaga
     2041 tcaacgagca cagaccgcta caggtggagt gggcgcagcg aaagaccggg cgcaaggtca
     2101 cacatctgtt gttcagtttt ggaccgaaga agcccgccaa ggcggtgggt aaggccccag
     2161 cgaagcgcaa ggccgggaag atttcagatg ctgagatcgc gaaacaggct cgccctggtg
     2221 agacatggga agcggcccgc gctcgactaa cccagatgcc gctggatctg gcctagaggc
     2281 cgtggccacc acggcccggc ctgcctttct gcagctcggt accaaattcc agaaaagagg
     2341 cctcccgaaa ggggggcctt ttttcgtttt ggtccaagca aaacgcatga gaaagccccc
     2401 ggaagatcac cttccggggg cttttttatt gcgcggatcc aaattcggca acacgccata
     2461 gggacatagc cagcagagct gttgacaatt aatcatcggc tcgtataatg tgtggaattg
     2521 tgagcggata acaatttcac acataggagg tgatgcagat gaaactgcgt gcggcgattt
     2581 acgtgcgtgt tagcaccatg gagcaggcgg aggaaggtta tagcatcagc gcgcaaaccg
     2641 aaaaactgaa gagctacgcg aacgcgaaag actatcaggt ggttaaggtg ttcaccgatc
     2701 cgggttacag cggtgcgaaa ctggagcgtc cgggtctgca aaacatgatc aaaagcattg
     2761 agagcaagga aattgacgtg gttctggttt ataaactgga tcgtctgagc cgtagccaga
     2821 agaacaccct gttcctgatc gaggacgtgt ttctgaagaa ccacgttcag ttcaccagca
     2881 tgcaagaaag cttcgatacc agcaccagct ttggtcgtgc gatgatcggc attctgagcg
     2941 tgtttgcgca gctggagcgt gacgcgatca ccgaacgtat gcaaatgggt gcgaaagagc
     3001 gtgcgaaagc gggcatgtgg cgtggtggcc cgcagagccg tctgccgttc ggttaccgtt
     3061 atattgatgg cgtgctgctg gttgacgatt acgaggcgat gatcgttaaa tacatgtata
     3121 ccgagttcat taagggtacc ccgctgacca aaatccagag caaggtggcg gcgaaatttc
     3181 cggttaagga aaccctgatc tacccgagca ttatgaagaa catcctgcaa aacaacatct
     3241 acatcggcaa gatcaagtac gcgggcgaga cctatgaagg cctgcacgag cacatcctgg
     3301 acaccgaaac ctacgataaa gcgcagcaac tgtgggagca ccgtaacacc aacaagaaaa
     3361 agtacttcga aagcaagtat ctgctgagcg gtattctgta ttgcggccac tgcggtggca
     3421 aaatggcgag caccggtgcg ggtctgctga agagcggcga gcgtgtgacc gactacatct
     3481 gctatagcaa aaagggcacc ccgagccaca tggtggttga ccgtaactgc ccgagcaagc
     3541 gtcaccgtgt gaaccgtctg gacccgaaaa ttgttgaact gctgaagacc atcaccttcg
     3601 aggaaatgca gaaagacaac agctttaccg ataacaccac caccattaag agcgagatcg
     3661 aaagcctgga caccaaaatc agcaagctgc tggacctgta ccaagatggt ctggtgccga
     3721 ttgacgttct gaacgatcgt atcagcaaac tgaacgacga taaggagctg ctgcaagaaa
     3781 ccctgattag ccagaaaaag caaatccacc cggaggaaat tgcgaaaaac atccaaaccg
     3841 cgaaggactt tgattgggcg aacagcgaca gcgcggcgaa gcgtgcgatg gtgcgtgcgc
     3901 tgatcaacaa agttgagctg accaacgaag atatgaagat tgaatggaac atctaagcta
     3961 gcatccaagt cttcaattgc aatccgataa ttcaggtaga agacaactgg gtcgaccccg
     4021 ggctcgagga cgaacaataa ggcctcccta acggggggcc ttttttattg ataacaaaaa
     4081 tccacaagga aaaattaaag gggagataaa atcccccctt tttggttaac tgcggccgca
     4141 aaaggatcta ggtgaagatc ctttttgata atctcatgac caaaatccct taacgtgagt
     4201 tttcgttcca ctgagcgtca gaccccgtag aaaagatcaa aggatcttct tgagatcctt
     4261 tttttctgcg cgtaatctgc tgcttgcaaa caaaaaaacc accgctacca gcggtggttt
     4321 gtttgccgga tcaagagcta ccaactcttt ttccgaaggt aactggcttc agcagagcgc
     4381 agataccaaa tactgttctt ctagtgtagc cgtagttagg ccaccacttc aagaactctg
     4441 tagcaccgcc tacatacctc gctctgctaa tcctgttacc agtggctgct gccagtggcg
     4501 ataagtcgtg tcttaccggg ttggactcaa gacgatagtt accggataag gcgcagcggt
     4561 cgggctgaac ggggggttcg tgcacacagc ccagcttgga gcgaacgacc tacaccgaac
     4621 tgagatacct acagcgtgag ctatgagaaa gcgccacgct tcccgaaggg agaaaggcgg
     4681 acaggtatcc ggtaagcggc agggtcggaa caggagagcg cacgagggag cttccagggg
     4741 gaaacgcctg gtatctttat agtcctgtcg ggtttcgcca cctctgactt gagcgtcgat
     4801 ttttgtgatg ctcgtcaggg gggcggagcc tatggaaaaa cgccagcaac gcggcctttt
     4861 tacggttcct ggccttttgc tggccttttg ctcacatgtt ctttcctgcg ttatcccctg
     4921 attctgtgga taaccgtatt accgcctttg agtgagctga taccgctcgc cgcagccgaa
     4981 cgaccgagcg cagcgagtca gtgagcgagg aagcggaaga gcgcccaata cgcaaaccgc
     5041 ctct
//
