# Supplementary material for: The SAGE genetic toolkit enables highly efficient, iterative site-specific genome engineering in bacteria
Source: bioRxiv preprint, doi:10.1101/2020.06.28.176339, version 1 (2020-06-28)
Supplement: Supplementary File P1 - Plasmid Maps [file 176339_file02.zip › pGW34.gb]

LOCUS       pGW34                   3613 bp ds-DNA     circular     24-JUN-2020
DEFINITION  .
ACCESSION   urn.local...jc-c31n3oi
KEYWORDS    .
SOURCE      .
  ORGANISM  .
COMMENT     pGW09- AprR + mSFts1.ape from 1 to 3665COMMENT    
            ApEinfo:methylated:1.
FEATURES             Location/Qualifiers
     terminator      complement(1..49)
                     /ApEinfo_fwdcolor="#9d1b1c"
                     /ApEinfo_revcolor="#9d1b1c"
                     /ApEinfo_graphicformat="arrow_data {{0 1 2 0 0 -1} {} 0}
                     width 5 offset 0"
                     /label="L3S3P22 terminator"
     terminator      62..103
                     /ApEinfo_fwdcolor="#9d1b1c"
                     /ApEinfo_revcolor="#9d1b1c"
                     /ApEinfo_graphicformat="arrow_data {{0 1 2 0 0 -1} {} 0}
                     width 5 offset 0"
                     /label="ECK120035133"
     LZ_domain       complement(113..878)
                     /vntifkey=17
                     /ApEinfo_fwdcolor="#a855ff"
                     /ApEinfo_revcolor="#a855ff"
                     /ApEinfo_graphicformat="arrow_data {{0 1 2 0 0 -1} {} 0}
                     width 5 offset 0"
                     /label="aac\(Apramycin\resistance)"
     RBS             complement(879..908)
                     /locus_tag="/product="" /label=RBS region
                     /ApEinfo_fwdcolor=""#acdcff"
                     /ApEinfo_revcolor="#acdcff"
                     /ApEinfo_graphicformat="arrow_data {{0 1 2 0 0 -1} {} 0}
                     width 5 offset 0"
     promoter        complement(939..971)
                     /ApEinfo_fwdcolor="#346ee0"
                     /ApEinfo_revcolor="#1d43bd"
                     /ApEinfo_graphicformat="arrow_data {{0 1 2 0 0 -1} {} 0}
                     width 5 offset 0"
                     /label="Plac"
     promoter        1054..1081
                     /ApEinfo_fwdcolor="#346ee0"
                     /ApEinfo_revcolor="#1d43bd"
                     /ApEinfo_graphicformat="arrow_data {{0 1 2 0 0 -1} {} 0}
                     width 5 offset 0"
                     /label="tac promoter"
     protein_bind    1085..1108
                     /ApEinfo_fwdcolor="#ffc526"
                     /ApEinfo_revcolor="#ffc526"
                     /ApEinfo_graphicformat="arrow_data {{0 1 2 0 0 -1} {} 0}
                     width 5 offset 0"
                     /label="lac operator"
     misc_binding    1086..1108
                     /ApEinfo_fwdcolor="#6495ed"
                     /ApEinfo_revcolor="#6495ed"
                     /ApEinfo_graphicformat="arrow_data {{0 1 2 0 0 -1} {} 0}
                     width 5 offset 0"
                     /label="LacO"
     CDS             1131..2525
                     /ApEinfo_fwdcolor="#e7e8ff"
                     /ApEinfo_revcolor="#e7e8ff"
                     /ApEinfo_graphicformat="arrow_data {{0 1 2 0 0 -1} {} 0}
                     width 5 offset 0"
                     /label="phiFC1-int"
     terminator      complement(2656..2700)
                     /ApEinfo_fwdcolor="#9d1b1c"
                     /ApEinfo_revcolor="#9d1b1c"
                     /ApEinfo_graphicformat="arrow_data {{0 1 2 0 0 -1} {} 0}
                     width 5 offset 0"
                     /label="ECK120010850"
     rep_origin      2743..3425
                     /ApEinfo_fwdcolor="gray50"
                     /ApEinfo_revcolor="gray50"
                     /ApEinfo_graphicformat="arrow_data {{0 1 2 0 0 -1} {} 0}
                     width 5 offset 0"
                     /label="ColE1 origin"
ORIGIN      
        1 gggagaccag aaacaaaaaa aggccgcgtt agcggccttc aataattgga cctggctcct
       61 aactgatttt taaggcgact gatgagtcgc cttttttttg tctaagaatt catcagccaa
      121 tcgactggcg agcggcatcg cattcttcgc atcccgcctc tggcggatgc aggaagatca
      181 acggatctcg gcccagttga cccagggctg tcgccacaat gtcgcgggag cggatcaacc
      241 gagcaaaggc atgaccgact ggaccttcct tctgaaggct cttctccttg agccacctgt
      301 ccgccaaggc aaagcgctca cagcagtggt cattctcgag ataatcgacg cgtaccaact
      361 tgccatcctg aagaatggtg cagtgtctcg gcaccccata gggaaccttt gccatcaact
      421 cggcaagatg cagcgtcgtg ttggcatcgt gtcccacgcc gaggagaagt acctgcccat
      481 cgagttcatg gacacgggcg accgggcttg caggcgagtg aggtggcagg ggcaatggat
      541 cagagatgat ctgctctgcc tgtggccccg ctgccgcaaa ggcaaatgga tgggcgctgc
      601 gctttacatt tggcaggcgc cagaatgtgt cagagacaac tccaaggtcc ggtgtaacgg
      661 gcgacgtggc aggatcgaac ggctcgtcgt ccagacctga ccacgagggc atgacgagcg
      721 tccctcccgg acccagcgca gcacgcaggg cctcgatcag tccaagtggc ccatcttcga
      781 ggggccggac gctacggaag gagctgtgga ccagcagcac accgccgggg gtaaccccaa
      841 ggttgagaag ctgaccgatg agctcggctt ttcgccatat gatatctcct gtgtgagtta
      901 atcttaaggt gtgaaattgt tatccgctca caattccaca caacatacga gccggaagca
      961 taaagtgtaa agcctggggt gcctaatgca aagactacta gtggaccaaa acaaattcgg
     1021 caacacgcca tagggacata gccagcagag ctgttgacaa ttaatcatcg gctcgtataa
     1081 tgtgtggaat tgtgagcgga taacaatttc acacatagga ggtgatgcag atgaaacgtg
     1141 cggcgctgta catccgtgtg agcaccatgg aacaggcgaa agagggttat agcattccgg
     1201 cgcaaaccga caagctgaaa gcgttcgcga aggcgaaaga catggcggtg gcgaaagttt
     1261 acaccgatcc gggttttagc ggtgcgaaga tggaacgtcc ggcgctgcaa gagatgatca
     1321 gcgacattca aaacaagaaa atcgatgtgg ttctggtgta caaactggat cgtctgagcc
     1381 gtagccagaa gaacaccctg tatctgatcg aagacgtgtt cctgaagaac aacgttgatt
     1441 tcatcagcat gcaggagagc ttcgacacca gcaccccgtt tggccgtgcg accatcggta
     1501 tgctgagcgt tttcgcgcag ctggaacgtg ataccattac cgagcgtatg cacatgggcc
     1561 gtaccgaacg tgcgaagcaa ggttactatc acggtagcgg catcgtgccg ctgggctacg
     1621 actatgttca cggcgagctg atcattaacg attacgaagc gcagatcatt caagagatct
     1681 acgacctgta tgtgaaccag ggtaaaggcc agcaatacat taccaaacgt atggttgcga
     1741 agtatccgga taaggtgaaa accctgacca tcgttaagta cgcgctgacc aacccgctgt
     1801 atatcggtaa aattagctgg gacggcaagg tgtacgatgg tcaccacagc ccgatcattg
     1861 acaaaagcat gtatgataag gcgcaggaaa tcattgcgcg tatggcgcaa aaaggtggcg
     1921 agcagcacgg taaccaactg ggcctgctgc tgggtatcac ctactgcggc aagtgcggcg
     1981 cggaagtgtt tcgttatgtt agcggtggca agaaataccg ttataactac tatatgtgcc
     2041 gtagcgtgaa gaaaatgctg ccgagcctgg ttaaagactg gaactgcaag cagccgagcc
     2101 tgcgtcaaga ggtggttgaa aagaaagtga tcgacagcct gaaaagcctg gatttcaaga
     2161 aaattgagcg tgaactgaag caggttgaaa acaagaccaa aagcaagatc accaccatta
     2221 acaaccaaat cagcaagaaa cacaacgaga aacagaagat tctggacctg taccaatatg
     2281 gcacctttga tgttaccatg ctgaacgaac gtatgaagaa aatcgacaac gagattaacg
     2341 cgctgaccgc gaacatcgcg aacctggaag gtaccaaaag cgagagcctg attaacaaac
     2401 tggaaaccct gaagaccttc aactgggaga ccgaaaccac cgagaacaaa atcctgatca
     2461 ttaaggagtt cgtggaacgt attgagctgt ttgacgatga ggttatcatt aaatacaagt
     2521 tttaagctag catccaagtc ttcaattgca atccgataat tcaggtagaa gacaactggg
     2581 tcgaccccgg gctcgaggac gaacaataag gcctccctaa cggggggcct tttttattga
     2641 taacaaaaat ccacaaggaa aaattaaagg ggagataaaa tccccccttt ttggttaact
     2701 gcggccgcaa aaggatctag gtgaagatcc tttttgataa tctcatgacc aaaatccctt
     2761 aacgtgagtt ttcgttccac tgagcgtcag accccgtaga aaagatcaaa ggatcttctt
     2821 gagatccttt ttttctgcgc gtaatctgct gcttgcaaac aaaaaaacca ccgctaccag
     2881 cggtggtttg tttgccggat caagagctac caactctttt tccgaaggta actggcttca
     2941 gcagagcgca gataccaaat actgttcttc tagtgtagcc gtagttaggc caccacttca
     3001 agaactctgt agcaccgcct acatacctcg ctctgctaat cctgttacca gtggctgctg
     3061 ccagtggcga taagtcgtgt cttaccgggt tggactcaag acgatagtta ccggataagg
     3121 cgcagcggtc gggctgaacg gggggttcgt gcacacagcc cagcttggag cgaacgacct
     3181 acaccgaact gagataccta cagcgtgagc tatgagaaag cgccacgctt cccgaaggga
     3241 gaaaggcgga caggtatccg gtaagcggca gggtcggaac aggagagcgc acgagggagc
     3301 ttccaggggg aaacgcctgg tatctttata gtcctgtcgg gtttcgccac ctctgacttg
     3361 agcgtcgatt tttgtgatgc tcgtcagggg ggcggagcct atggaaaaac gccagcaacg
     3421 cggccttttt acggttcctg gccttttgct ggccttttgc tcacatgttc tttcctgcgt
     3481 tatcccctga ttctgtggat aaccgtatta ccgcctttga gtgagctgat accgctcgcc
     3541 gcagccgaac gaccgagcgc agcgagtcag tgagcgagga agcggaagag cgcccaatac
     3601 gcaaaccgcc tct
//
