# Supplementary material for: The SAGE genetic toolkit enables highly efficient, iterative site-specific genome engineering in bacteria
Source: bioRxiv preprint, doi:10.1101/2020.06.28.176339, version 1 (2020-06-28)
Supplement: Supplementary File P1 - Plasmid Maps [file 176339_file02.zip › pJE1610.gb]

LOCUS       pJE1610                 8568 bp ds-DNA     circular     24-JUN-2020
DEFINITION  .
ACCESSION   urn.local...jy-c31n3oj
KEYWORDS    "creator:Max" "marker:GmR".
SOURCE      
  ORGANISM  .
FEATURES             Location/Qualifiers
     CDS             join(complement(1..907),complement(8558..8568))
                     /ApEinfo_revcolor="#993366"
                     /ApEinfo_fwdcolor="#993366"
                     /label="sacB"
     promoter        complement(908..1353)
                     /ApEinfo_revcolor="#c6c9d1"
                     /ApEinfo_fwdcolor="#c6c9d1"
                     /label="sacB promoter"
     oriT            1729..1838
                     /ApEinfo_revcolor="#b4abac"
                     /ApEinfo_fwdcolor="#b4abac"
     rep_origin      2221..2766
                     /ApEinfo_revcolor="#ffef86"
                     /ApEinfo_fwdcolor="#ffef86"
                     /label="p15A ori"
     protein_bind    3159..3180
                     /ApEinfo_revcolor="#31849b"
                     /ApEinfo_fwdcolor="#31849b"
                     /label="CAP binding site"
     homology_arm    3181..4103
                     /created_by="elmo110"
                     /modified_by="elmo110"
                     /label="∆RPA1300_UP"
     gene            complement(<3181..3287)
                     /locus_tag="RPA1298"
     CDS             complement(<3181..3287)
                     /locus_tag="RPA1298"
                     /EC_number="2.3.1.41"
                     /function="InterPro IPR000794 COGs COG0332"
                     /inference="non-experimental evidence, no additional
                     details recorded"
                     /note="observed by proteomics; Citation: Proteomics from
                     VerBerkmoes et al. (2003) unpublished"
                     /codon_start=1
                     /transl_table=11
                     /product="putative 3-oxoacyl-acyl carrier protein
                     synthaseIII"
                     /protein_id="CAE26741.1"
                     /db_xref="GOA:Q6NA87"
                     /db_xref="InterPro:IPR013747"
                     /db_xref="InterPro:IPR013751"
                     /db_xref="InterPro:IPR016038"
                     /db_xref="InterPro:IPR016039"
                     /db_xref="InterPro:IPR018201"
                     /db_xref="PDB:3LED"
                     /db_xref="UniProtKB/TrEMBL:Q6NA87"
                     /translation="MRPAVIAATGLYTPPDSVSNAELVEAFNTYVANFNAANKARIEA
                     GEIEPLQPSSSEFIEKASGIKSRYVVAKPGIVDPDVMRPIIPERSNDELSILAEMAVT
                     AAEQAIERWGKPRERIGAVLCACSNMQRAYPAMAIEVQNALGLGGFAFDMNVACSSAT
                     FGLKTAADFVGGGSVDAVLMVNPEICSGHLNFRDRDSHFIFGDVATAAIVERADDAQG
                     GWSILGTKLKTQFSNNIRNNAGFLNRAWPEGRDKADKLFVQQGRKVFKEVVPLVSEMI
                     IEHAREIGIDPHGLKRMWLHQANINMNEIIGRKVLGRDPTRDENVIILDDYANTSSAG
                     SIIAFHKHQDDMAQGDLGLICSFGAGYSAGTVFVQKR"
     gene            3585..3932
                     /locus_tag="RPA1299"
     CDS             3585..3932
                     /locus_tag="RPA1299"
                     /inference="non-experimental evidence, no additional
                     details recorded"
                     /codon_start=1
                     /transl_table=11
                     /product="conserved hypothetical protein"
                     /protein_id="CAE26742.1"
                     /db_xref="InterPro:IPR011051"
                     /db_xref="InterPro:IPR013096"
                     /db_xref="InterPro:IPR014710"
                     /db_xref="UniProtKB/TrEMBL:Q6NA86"
                     /translation="MDAPHGNLLHLLPPAGPDEVLETLLARGGIRIERIVSFGQSSPD
                     GFWYDQSEDEFVVLLSGAAVLRFEDGDRTVDLTPGTWIDIPAHCRHRVEATATDQPSV
                     WLTMFWPAAVKTT"
     source          4110..5504
                     /created_by="elmo110"
                     /label="pGW64"
     terminator      4111..4162
                     /ApEinfo_fwdcolor="#9d1b1c"
                     /ApEinfo_revcolor="#9d1b1c"
                     /ApEinfo_graphicformat="arrow_data {{0 1 2 0 0 -1} {} 0}
                     width 5 offset 0"
                     /label="L3S1P52"
     misc_recomb     4203..4252
                     /ApEinfo_fwdcolor="#5338cf"
                     /ApEinfo_revcolor="#ff4809"
                     /ApEinfo_graphicformat="arrow_data {{0 1 2 0 0 -1} {} 0}
                     width 5 offset 0"
                     /label="Bxb1 attB"
     misc_recomb     4293..4352
                     /ApEinfo_fwdcolor="#ff80c0"
                     /ApEinfo_revcolor="#ff4809"
                     /ApEinfo_graphicformat="arrow_data {{0 1 2 0 0 -1} {} 0}
                     width 5 offset 0"
                     /label="phiBT1 attB"
     misc_recomb     4489..4574
                     /ApEinfo_fwdcolor="#78e981"
                     /ApEinfo_revcolor="#ff4809"
                     /ApEinfo_graphicformat="arrow_data {{0 1 2 0 0 -1} {} 0}
                     width 5 offset 0"
                     /label="phiC1"
     misc_recomb     4621..4688
                     /ApEinfo_fwdcolor="#ddd92b"
                     /ApEinfo_revcolor="#ff4809"
                     /ApEinfo_graphicformat="arrow_data {{0 1 2 0 0 -1} {} 0}
                     width 5 offset 0"
                     /label="RV attB"
     misc_recomb     4729..4774
                     /ApEinfo_fwdcolor="#7864d7"
                     /ApEinfo_revcolor="green"
                     /ApEinfo_graphicformat="arrow_data {{0 1 2 0 0 -1} {} 0}
                     width 5 offset 0"
                     /label="TG1 attB"
     misc_recomb     4815..4871
                     /ApEinfo_fwdcolor="#0080c0"
                     /ApEinfo_revcolor="green"
                     /ApEinfo_graphicformat="arrow_data {{0 1 2 0 0 -1} {} 0}
                     width 5 offset 0"
                     /label="R4 attB"
     misc_recomb     4912..4974
                     /ApEinfo_fwdcolor="#b44b87"
                     /ApEinfo_revcolor="green"
                     /ApEinfo_graphicformat="arrow_data {{0 1 2 0 0 -1} {} 0}
                     width 5 offset 0"
                     /modified_by="elmo110"
                     /label="BL3 attB"
     misc_recomb     5015..5071
                     /ApEinfo_fwdcolor="#ff8000"
                     /ApEinfo_revcolor="#ff4809"
                     /ApEinfo_graphicformat="arrow_data {{0 1 2 0 0 -1} {} 0}
                     width 5 offset 0"
                     /label="A118 attB"
     misc_recomb     5112..5231
                     /ApEinfo_fwdcolor="#008040"
                     /ApEinfo_revcolor="#ff4809"
                     /ApEinfo_graphicformat="arrow_data {{0 1 2 0 0 -1} {} 0}
                     width 5 offset 0"
                     /label="MR11 attB"
     misc_recomb     5377..5429
                     /ApEinfo_fwdcolor="#ff80c0"
                     /ApEinfo_revcolor="green"
                     /ApEinfo_graphicformat="arrow_data {{0 1 2 0 0 -1} {} 0}
                     width 5 offset 0"
                     /label="phi370"
     terminator      complement(5470..5503)
                     /ApEinfo_fwdcolor="#9d1b1c"
                     /ApEinfo_revcolor="#9d1b1c"
                     /ApEinfo_graphicformat="arrow_data {{0 1 2 0 0 -1} {} 0}
                     width 5 offset 0"
                     /label="ECK120016882"
     homology_arm    5511..>6515
                     /created_by="elmo110"
                     /modified_by="elmo110"
                     /label="∆RPA1300_DN"
     gene            5688..6251
                     /gene="pfpI"
                     /locus_tag="RPA1301"
     CDS             5688..6251
                     /gene="pfpI"
                     /locus_tag="RPA1301"
                     /function="InterPro IPR002818:IPR006286 COGs COG0693"
                     /inference="non-experimental evidence, no additional
                     details recorded"
                     /codon_start=1
                     /transl_table=11
                     /product="putative intracellular protease, PfpI family"
                     /protein_id="CAE26744.1"
                     /db_xref="GOA:Q6NA84"
                     /db_xref="InterPro:IPR002818"
                     /db_xref="InterPro:IPR006286"
                     /db_xref="InterPro:IPR029062"
                     /db_xref="UniProtKB/TrEMBL:Q6NA84"
                     /translation="MAGQLDGKRVAILATHGFEQSELEIPRDRLKAAGAQVDIVSPEQ
                     GEIRGWSGKDWGHLVKVDKLLSAVKADDYDAIVLPGGQINPDLLRVNQDALKLIKSLF
                     DAGKTVAAVCHAPWLLIDTGIAKGRKMTSYNSIKQDVINAGAKWEDSAVVTDNGVITS
                     RNPGDLEAFSAKIIEEMREGKHQRRAA"
     regulatory      6329..6353
                     /regulatory_class="terminator"
                     /note="TransTerm prediction, 98+%"
     gene            complement(6445..>6515)
                     /locus_tag="RPA1302"
     CDS             complement(6445..>6515)
                     /locus_tag="RPA1302"
                     /experiment="experimental evidence, no additional details
                     recorded"
                     /codon_start=1
                     /transl_table=11
                     /product="unknown protein"
                     /protein_id="CAE26745.1"
                     /db_xref="UniProtKB/TrEMBL:Q6NA83"
                     /Original_Translation="MPRRSALLGQPLFRLLAINLAIGVTIAALLLGGLL
                     YLNPGHLRDLIFADDSPGTALGLLLFGFVVTFGSAAMGSAIMAMGSDLRGGGKGGRKL
                     ALPIEMIPGAKAIPVRAEHGARAVRRHGSL"
     promoter        7071..7076
                     /ApEinfo_revcolor="#c6c9d1"
                     /ApEinfo_fwdcolor="#c6c9d1"
                     /label="Pc promoter"
     promoter        7077..7093
                     /ApEinfo_revcolor="#c6c9d1"
                     /ApEinfo_fwdcolor="#c6c9d1"
                     /label="Pc promoter"
     promoter        7094..7099
                     /ApEinfo_revcolor="#c6c9d1"
                     /ApEinfo_fwdcolor="#c6c9d1"
                     /label="Pc promoter"
     CDS             7288..7821
                     /ApEinfo_revcolor="#b7e6d7"
                     /ApEinfo_fwdcolor="#b7e6d7"
                     /label="GmR"
ORIGIN      
        1 ttttatcgct ttgcagaagt ttttgacttt cttgacggaa gaatgatgtg cttttgccat
       61 agtatgcttt gttaaataaa gattcttcgc cttggtagcc atcttcagtt ccagtgtttg
      121 cttcaaatac taagtatttg tggcctttat cttctacgta gtgaggatct ctcagcgtat
      181 ggttgtcgcc tgagctgtag ttgccttcat cgatgaactg ctgtacattt tgatacgttt
      241 ttccgtcacc gtcaaagatt gatttataat cctctacacc gttgatgttc aaagagctgt
      301 ctgatgctga tacgttaact tgtgcagttg tcagtgtttg tttgccgtaa tgtttaccgg
      361 agaaatcagt gtagaataaa cggatttttc cgtcagatgt aaatgtggct gaacctgacc
      421 attcttgtgt ttggtctttt aggatagaat catttgcatc gaatttgtcg ctgtctttaa
      481 agacgcggcc agcgtttttc cagctgtcaa tagaagtttc gccgactttt tgatagaaca
      541 tgtaaatcga tgtgtcatcc gcatttttag gatctccggc taatgcaaag acgatgtggt
      601 agccgtgata gtttgcgaca gtgccgtcag cgttttgtaa tggccagctg tcccaaacgt
      661 ccaggccttt tgcagaagag atatttttaa ttgtggacga atcgaattca ggaacttgat
      721 atttttcatt tttttgctgt tcagggattt gcagcatatc atggcgtgta atatgggaaa
      781 tgccgtatgt ttccttatat ggcttttggt tcgtttcttt cgcaaacgct tgagttgcgc
      841 ctcctgccag cagtgcggta gtaaaggtta atactgttgc ttgttttgca aactttttga
      901 tgttcatcgt tcatgtctcc ttttttatgt actgtgttag cggtctgctt cttccagccc
      961 tcctgtttga agatggcaag ttagttacgc acaataaaaa aagacctaaa atatgtaagg
     1021 ggtgacgcca aagtatacac tttgcccttt acacatttta ggtcttgcct gctttatcag
     1081 taacaaaccc gcgcgattta cttttcgacc tcattctatt agactctcgt ttggattgca
     1141 actggtctat tttcctcttt tgtttgatag aaaatcataa aaggatttgc agactacggg
     1201 cctaaagaac taaaaaatct atctgtttct tttcattctc tgtatttttt atagtttctg
     1261 ttgcatgggc ataaagttgc ctttttaatc acaattcaga aaatatcata atatctcatt
     1321 tcactaaata atagtgaacg gcaggtatat gtgatgggtt aaaaaggatc gatcctctag
     1381 ctagagtcga tcgacatccg ccctcaccgc caggaacgca accgcagcct catcacgccg
     1441 gcgcttcttg gccgcgcggg attcaaccca ctcggccagc tcgtcggtgt agctctttgg
     1501 catcgtctct cgcctgtccc ctcagttcag taatttcctg catttgcctg tttccagtcg
     1561 gtagatattc cacaaaacag cagggaagca gcgcttttcc gctgcataac cctgcttcgg
     1621 ggtcattata gcgatttttt cggtatatcc atcctttttc gcacgatata caggattttg
     1681 ccaaagggtt cgtgtagact ttccttggtg tatccaacgg cgtcagccgg gcaggatagg
     1741 tgaagtaggc ccacccgcga gcgggtgttc cttcttcact gtcccttatt cgcacctggc
     1801 ggtgctcaac gggaatcctg ctctgcgagg ctggccggct accgccggcg taacagatga
     1861 gggcaagcgg atggctgatg aaaccaagcc aaccaggaag ggcagcccac ctatcaaggt
     1921 gtactgcctt ccagacgaac gaagagcgat tgaggaaaag gcggcggcgg ccggcatgag
     1981 cctgtcggcc tacctgctgg ccgtcggcca gggctacaaa atcacgggcg tcgtggacta
     2041 tgagcacgtc cgcgagctgg cccgcatcaa tggcgacctg ggccgcctgg gcggcctgct
     2101 gaaactctgg ctcaccgacg acccgcgcac ggcgcggttc ggtgatgcca cgatcctcgc
     2161 cctgctggcg aagatcgact ctagctagaa atattttatc tgattaataa gatgatcttc
     2221 ttgagatcgt tttggtctgc gcgtaatctc ttgctctgaa aacgaaaaaa ccgccttgca
     2281 gggcggtttt tcgaaggttc tctgagctac caactctttg aaccgaggta actggcttgg
     2341 aggagcgcag tcaccaaaac ttgtcctttc agtttagcct taaccggcgc atgacttcaa
     2401 gactaactcc tctaaatcaa ttaccagtgg ctgctgccag tggtgctttt gcatgtcttt
     2461 ccgggttgga ctcaagacga tagttaccgg ataaggcgca gcggtcggac tgaacggggg
     2521 gttcgtgcat acagtccagc ttggagcgaa ctgcctaccc ggaactgagt gtcaggcgtg
     2581 gaatgagaca aacgcggcca taacagcgga atgacaccgg taaaccgaaa ggcaggaaca
     2641 ggagagcgca cgagggagcc gccaggggga aacgcctggt atctttatag tcctgtcggg
     2701 tttcgccacc actgatttga gcgtcagatt tcgtgatgct tgtcaggggg gcggagccta
     2761 tggaaaaacg gctttgccgc ggccctctca cttccctgtt aagtatcttc ctggcatctt
     2821 ccaggaaatc tccgccccgt tcgtaagcca tttccgctcg ccgcagtcga acgaccgagc
     2881 gtagcgagtc agtgagcgag gaagcggaat atatcctgta tcacatattc tgctgacgca
     2941 ccggtgcagc cttttttctc ctgccacatg aagcacttca ctgacaccct catcagtgcc
     3001 aacatagtaa gccagtatac actccgctag cgctgatgtc cggcggtgct tttgccgtta
     3061 cgcaccaccc cgtcagtagc tgaacaggag ggacagaatt aattcccctg gcacgacagg
     3121 tttcccgact ggaaagcggg cagtgagcgc aacgcaatta atgtgagtta gctcactcat
     3181 gcgttgaagt tcgccacata ggtgttgaac gcctccacca actcggcatt ggaaacgctg
     3241 tcgggcggag tgtagaggcc ggtcgcggca atgacggcag ggcgcacgga aagctccagg
     3301 ctcagtggct gagtgagagg accgccggcc aagcgatccg ccgcgccctg ccggtatccg
     3361 acgccgtttc acctgcgtct gctttgacgc cggacaaaag gcggaactcg gccgcatcgt
     3421 ccgttggtcg ggagcgggga ggccggcggg cggggcgcgc gggcatctcg gccggcgcgg
     3481 gcaaacgcgg tatgaaacgc cgcgcggcga aacacaagct ccatcgcaag acggatagcg
     3541 gccggcgccg atcggcgcca aattccgcgc cgaggatgaa agccatggac gcaccgcacg
     3601 gaaatctgct gcacctgctg ccacccgccg gacccgacga agtgctggaa accctgctgg
     3661 cccgcggcgg catccgcatc gagcgcatcg tctcgttcgg ccagtcgagc ccagacgggt
     3721 tctggtacga tcagagtgag gacgagttcg tcgtgctgct gtccggcgcc gccgtgctgc
     3781 ggttcgaaga cggcgaccgc accgtcgacc tcacccccgg cacctggatc gacatccccg
     3841 cccactgccg ccaccgcgtc gaagccaccg cgaccgatca gccgagcgta tggctgacaa
     3901 tgttctggcc ggcggcggtg aagaccacgt agtctgtagt cgtccgtagc ccggacgtag
     3961 caaaacgaaa tccgggattc aggccgacgg ccgccgccaa tctgctttcg catcgttggc
     4021 aacacgtcgg ttgtttgtcg cgcccgtatc gagacctctg gcggaactct gcggccgccg
     4081 ttatgatctc aggcgtcatt tcacttaagg tctaactaaa aaggcctccc aaatcggggg
     4141 gcctttttta ttgataacaa aaattgatcg aattctttca tttaagaccc taatatgaca
     4201 tctcggccgg cttgtcgacg acggcggtct ccgtcgtcag gatcatccgg gcattagtga
     4261 ttaaatgcca ctcccaaaat tctgcctaga aagtccttga ccaggttttt gacgaaagtg
     4321 atccagatga tccagctcca caccccgaac gctgtttaag ttcgctccac taaagttgtt
     4381 taaaacgact acgagcgccg gatcagggag tggacggcct gggagcgcta cacgctgtgg
     4441 ctgcggtcta aatccgcgtg ataggggatt tcatatttaa tcttttatat atttaaccgc
     4501 ttcccgaaaa atttcgcgtg gatgagcaat actttgattc agtgaacctt tgaaaatcgt
     4561 tttctgttgg ataagaattc cgacatggca ataacccccc gtttctacct caagaggaga
     4621 tctcgtggtg gtggaaggtg ttggtgcggg gttggccgtg gtcgaggtgg ggtggtggta
     4681 gccattcgaa agtattaaca tgactgctgt cggcacaagg gccaaagaga tcagctccgc
     4741 gggcaagacc ttctccttca cggggtggaa ggtcgtttat ccgtccaagc ggatgcaatg
     4801 cgatcctccg ctaagcgccc aagttgccca tgaccatgcc gaagcagtgg tagaagggca
     4861 ccggcagaca ctggcgtacg cgttgaacac ttcacagatg atagggattc gcaacctgtt
     4921 gacatgtttc cacagacaac tcacgtggag gtagtcacgg cttttacgtt agttatggaa
     4981 gctataagcg cgggtgagag ggtaattagg cgtgtgtaac tttttcggat caagctatga
     5041 aggacgcaaa gagggaacta aacacttaat tcagtaactc cccaatatgt gagcatctga
     5101 tgttgcacgg gacaggtcaa cacatcgcag ttatcgaaca atcttcgaaa atgtatggag
     5161 gcacttgtat caatatagga tgtatacctt cgaagacact tgtacatgat ggattagaag
     5221 gcaaatcctt tgtgatttga aagagttgtc agttagctcg ttcaggtaat gagtgcagca
     5281 tgtcattaat atcagtacag ataaagctgt atctcctgtg aacacaatgg gtgccattat
     5341 ccgtgatttt ctcactacta tcagtactca cgactctgta aaggagactg ataatggcat
     5401 gtacaactat actcgtcggt aaaaaggcaa gtgcgcattt cgttcttgca gctcgtcagt
     5461 actttcagac ataaaaaaac ccgcttgcgc gggctttttc acaaacgcgt gagcagccgt
     5521 aacccgcagg ataccggttg ctatgttctg cctgcccctc tcaataccgc gtcgctgctc
     5581 ttcaccgcgc cctgacggcg accttcgtct gtgttgttcc cggcggaacg atcacccgtg
     5641 cctgcgatta ctcagcgggg tgctgatcaa cgacatggag agcacatatg gcaggccaac
     5701 tcgatggcaa gcgcgtcgct attctcgcca cccacggctt cgagcaatcg gaactggaaa
     5761 tcccgcgtga caggctgaag gcggccggcg cccaggtcga catcgtctcg ccggagcagg
     5821 gtgagatccg aggctggagc ggcaaggatt gggggcatct ggtcaaggtc gacaagctgc
     5881 tctcggcggt gaaggccgac gactacgacg cgatcgtgct gcccggcggg cagatcaatc
     5941 cggacctgct gcgcgtcaat caggatgcgc tgaaactgat caagtcgttg ttcgacgccg
     6001 gcaagaccgt ggcggcggta tgccatgcgc cgtggctgct gatcgatacc ggcatcgcca
     6061 agggacgcaa gatgacgtcc tacaactcga tcaagcagga cgtcatcaat gccggggcga
     6121 aatgggagga ctctgcggtc gttaccgaca atggcgtcat cacctcgcgc aacccgggcg
     6181 acctcgaggc gttctcggcc aagattatcg aggagatgcg cgagggtaag caccagcgcc
     6241 gcgcggcgtg atccgctggg cgaaacggcg gcgctcagcc gccgtttcgc catggtgatc
     6301 ggcgacagtt ccgataagcg aacaacgacc gcgccggtgg ctcatcggcg cggttttgat
     6361 gcgagaggag ccgcgatggc gcgggccgtg cgggtcggga gaggtggagc gttacagcgc
     6421 cggatgacgc cgcaagctgc cagctcagag gctaccgtgc cggcgcactg cgcgggcgcc
     6481 atgctcggcg cgcaccggga tcgccttggc accggactgg ccgtcgtttt acaacgtcgt
     6541 gactgggaaa accctggcgt tacccaactt aatcgccttg cagcacatcc ccctttcgcc
     6601 aggggaatta attctgctcg cgcaggctgg gtgccaagct ctcgggtaac atcaaggccc
     6661 gatccttgga gcccttgccc tcccgcacga tgatcgtnnn nnnnnnnnnn nnnnnnnnnn
     6721 nnnnnnnnnn nnnnnnnnnn nnnnnnnnnn nnnnnnnnnn nnnnnnnnnn nnnnnnnnnn
     6781 nnnnnnnnnn nnnnnnnnnn nnnnnnnnnn nnnnnnnnnn nnnnnnnnnn nnnnnnnnnn
     6841 nnnnnnnnnn nnnnnnnnnn nnnnnnnnnn nnnnnnnnnn nnnnnnnnnn nnnnnnnnnn
     6901 nnnnnnnnnn nnnnnnnnnn nnnnnnnnnn nnnnnnnnnn nnnnnnnnnn nncgtggaga
     6961 ccgaaacctt gcgctcgttc gccagccagg acagaaatgc ctcgacttcg ctgctgccca
     7021 aggttgccgg gtgacgcaca ccgtggaaac ggatgaaggc acgaacccag ttgacataag
     7081 cctgttcggt tcgtaaactg taatgcaagt agcgtatgcg ctcacgcaac tggtccagaa
     7141 ccttgaccga acgcagcggt ggtaacggcg cagtggcggt tttcatggct tgttatgact
     7201 gtttttttgt acagtctatg cctcgggcat ccaagcagca agcgcgttac gccgtgggtc
     7261 gatgtttgat gttatggagc agcaacgatg ttacgcagca gcaacgatgt tacgcagcag
     7321 ggcagtcgcc ctaaaacaaa gttaggtggc tcaagtatgg gcatcattcg cacatgtagg
     7381 ctcggccctg accaagtcaa atccatgcgg gctgctcttg atcttttcgg tcgtgagttc
     7441 ggagacgtag ccacctactc ccaacatcag ccggactccg attacctcgg gaacttgctc
     7501 cgtagtaaga cattcatcgc gcttgctgcc ttcgaccaag aagcggttgt tggcgctctc
     7561 gcggcttacg ttctgcccaa gtttgagcag ccgcgtagtg agatctatat ctatgatctc
     7621 gcagtctccg gcgagcaccg gaggcagggc attgccaccg cgctcatcaa tctcctcaag
     7681 catgaggcca acgcgcttgg tgcttatgtg atctacgtgc aagcagatta cggtgacgat
     7741 cccgcagtgg ctctctatac aaagttgggc atacgggaag aagtgatgca ctttgatatc
     7801 gacccaagta ccgccaccta acaattcgtt caagccgaga tcggcttccc ggccgcggag
     7861 ttgttcggta aattgtcaca acgccgcggc catcggcatt ttcttttgcg tttttatttg
     7921 ttaactgtta attgtccttg ttcaaggatg ctgtctttga caacagatgt tttcttgcct
     7981 ttgatgttca gcaggaagct tggcgcaaac gttgattgtt tgtctgcgta gaatcctctg
     8041 tttgtcatat agcttgtaat cacgacattg tttcctttcg cttgaggtac agcgaagtgt
     8101 gagtaagtaa aggttacatc gttaggatca agatccattt ttaacacaag gccagttttg
     8161 ttcagcggct tgtatgggcc agttaaagaa ttagaaacat aaccaagcat gtaaatatcg
     8221 ttagacgtaa tgccgtcaat cgtcattttt gatccgcggg agtcagtgaa caggtaccat
     8281 ttgccgttca ttttaaagac gttcgcgcgt tcaatttcat ctgttactgt gttagatgca
     8341 atcagcggtt tcatcacttt tttcagtgtg taatcatcgt ttagctcaat cataccgaga
     8401 gcgccgtttg ctaactcagc cgtgcgtttt ttatcgcttt gcagaagttt ttgactttct
     8461 tgacggaaga atgatgtgct tttgccatag tatgctttgt taaataaaga ttcttcgcct
     8521 tggtagccat cttcagttcc agtgtttgct tcaaatacta agtatttg
//
