# Supplementary material for: The SAGE genetic toolkit enables highly efficient, iterative site-specific genome engineering in bacteria
Source: bioRxiv preprint, doi:10.1101/2020.06.28.176339, version 1 (2020-06-28)
Supplement: Supplementary File P1 - Plasmid Maps [file 176339_file02.zip › pJE1836.gb]

LOCUS       pJE1836                 4034 bp    DNA     circular UNA 24-JUN-2020
DEFINITION  .
ACCESSION   urn.local...kv-c31n3ol
VERSION     urn.local...kv-c31n3ol
KEYWORDS    .
SOURCE      
  ORGANISM  .
FEATURES             Location/Qualifiers
     rep_origin      35..717
                     /ApEinfo_fwdcolor="gray50"
                     /ApEinfo_revcolor="gray50"
                     /ApEinfo_graphicformat="arrow_data {{0 1 2 0 0 -1} {} 0}
                     width 5 offset 0"
                     /label="ColE1 origin"
     rep_origin      95..714
                     /locus_tag="/product="" /label=pBR322_replication_origin
                     Replication origin|rep_or igin
                     /ApEinfo_fwdcolor=""#999999"
                     /ApEinfo_revcolor="#999999"
                     /ApEinfo_graphicformat="arrow_data {{0 1 2 0 0 -1} {} 0}
                     width 5 offset 0"
                     /label="rep origin"
     terminator      complement(906..954)
                     /ApEinfo_fwdcolor="#9d1b1c"
                     /ApEinfo_revcolor="#9d1b1c"
                     /ApEinfo_graphicformat="arrow_data {{0 1 2 0 0 -1} {} 0}
                     width 5 offset 0"
                     /label="L3S3P22 terminator"
     terminator      967..1008
                     /ApEinfo_fwdcolor="#9d1b1c"
                     /ApEinfo_revcolor="#9d1b1c"
                     /ApEinfo_graphicformat="arrow_data {{0 1 2 0 0 -1} {} 0}
                     width 5 offset 0"
                     /label="ECK120035133"
     CDS             complement(1017..2441)
                     /ApEinfo_revcolor="#b4abac"
                     /ApEinfo_fwdcolor="#b4abac"
                     /label="SacB"
     gene            complement(2479..3273)
                     /gene="nptII"
                     /vntifkey=60
                     /ApEinfo_fwdcolor="#66ff66"
                     /ApEinfo_revcolor="#66ff66"
                     /ApEinfo_graphicformat="arrow_data {{0 1 2 0 0 -1} {} 0}
                     width 5 offset 0"
                     /label="nptII"
     CDS             complement(2479..3273)
                     /gene="nptII"
                     /codon_start=1
                     /transl_table=11
                     /product="neomycin phosphotransferase"
                     /protein_id="ACJ66844.1"
                     /db_xref="GI:215434895"
                     /vntifkey=4
                     /ApEinfo_fwdcolor="#66ff66"
                     /ApEinfo_revcolor="#66ff66"
                     /ApEinfo_graphicformat="arrow_data {{0 1 2 0 0 -1} {} 0}
                     width 5 offset 0"
                     /label="neomycin\phosphotransferase"
     -10_signal      complement(3438..3446)
                     /ApEinfo_fwdcolor="#07e500"
                     /ApEinfo_revcolor="#07e500"
                     /ApEinfo_graphicformat="arrow_data {{0 1 2 0 0 -1} {} 0}
                     width 5 offset 0"
                     /label="-10 KanR (BPROM_pred)"
     -35_signal      complement(3464..3469)
                     /ApEinfo_fwdcolor="#07e500"
                     /ApEinfo_revcolor="#07e500"
                     /ApEinfo_graphicformat="arrow_data {{0 1 2 0 0 -1} {} 0}
                     width 5 offset 0"
                     /label="-35 KanR (BPROM_pred)"
     misc_recomb     3545..3586
                     /ApEinfo_fwdcolor="#ff8275"
                     /ApEinfo_revcolor="#ff8275"
                     /ApEinfo_graphicformat="arrow_data {{0 1 2 0 0 -1} {} 0}
                     width 5 offset 0"
                     /label="phiC31 attP"
     regulatory      3593..3624
                     /regulatory_class="terminator"
                     /note="TonB terminator"
                     /ApEinfo_fwdcolor="#ff4649"
                     /ApEinfo_revcolor="#ff4649"
                     /ApEinfo_graphicformat="arrow_data {{0 1 2 0 0 -1} {} 0}
                     width 5 offset 0"
                     /label="TonB terminator"
     terminator      3630..3690
                     /locus_tag="/product="" /label=L3S2P21
                     /ApEinfo_fwdcolor=""#9d1b1c"
                     /ApEinfo_revcolor="#9d1b1c"
                     /ApEinfo_graphicformat="arrow_data {{0 1 2 0 0 -1} {} 0}
                     width 5 offset 0"
                     /label="terminator"
     misc_feature    3692..3871
                     /Source="referenceToDocument: urn:local:.:um-c31n3pu"
                     /label="MCS (pGW44xBamHIxNheI) (concatenated sequence 2)"
                     /note="Geneious type: Concatenated sequence"
     misc_feature    complement(3709..3714)
                     /ApEinfo_fwdcolor="#ff0004"
                     /ApEinfo_revcolor="#ff0004"
                     /ApEinfo_graphicformat="arrow_data {{0 1 2 0 0 -1} {} 0}
                     width 5 offset 0"
                     /label="BbsI"
     misc_feature    3739..3744
                     /ApEinfo_label="BbsI"
                     /ApEinfo_fwdcolor="#ff0004"
                     /ApEinfo_revcolor="#ff0004"
                     /ApEinfo_graphicformat="arrow_data {{0 1 2 0 0 -1} {} 0}
                     width 5 offset 0"
                     /label="BbsI(1)"
     terminator      3763..3813
                     /ApEinfo_fwdcolor="#9d1b1c"
                     /ApEinfo_revcolor="#9d1b1c"
                     /ApEinfo_graphicformat="arrow_data {{0 1 2 0 0 -1} {} 0}
                     width 5 offset 0"
                     /label="L3S1P13 terminator"
     terminator      complement(3821..3865)
                     /ApEinfo_fwdcolor="#9d1b1c"
                     /ApEinfo_revcolor="#9d1b1c"
                     /ApEinfo_graphicformat="arrow_data {{0 1 2 0 0 -1} {} 0}
                     width 5 offset 0"
                     /label="ECK120010850"
     misc_feature    3868..3935
                     /Source="referenceToDocument: urn:local:.:un-c31n3pu"
                     /label="A118 attP (concatenated sequence 3)"
                     /note="Geneious type: Concatenated sequence"
     motif           3874..3930
                     /created_by="hln"
                     /Transferred_From="phiA118_attP"
                     /Transferred_Similarity="100.00%"
                     /label="A118_attP"
     misc_feature    3932..3695
                     /Source="referenceToDocument: urn:local:.:ul-c31n3pu"
                     /label="Digestion of pJE991x BamHIxNheI (concatenated
                     sequence 1)"
                     /note="Geneious type: Concatenated sequence"
     terminator      3937..3989
                     /ApEinfo_fwdcolor="#9d1b1c"
                     /ApEinfo_revcolor="#9d1b1c"
                     /ApEinfo_graphicformat="arrow_data {{0 1 2 0 0 -1} {} 0}
                     width 5 offset 0"
                     /label="ECK120033736"
     misc_recomb     3990..4034
                     /ApEinfo_fwdcolor="#ff8275"
                     /ApEinfo_revcolor="#ff8275"
                     /ApEinfo_graphicformat="arrow_data {{0 1 2 0 0 -1} {} 0}
                     width 5 offset 0"
                     /label="phiC31 attB"
ORIGIN      
        1 aaaaggatct aggtgaagat cctttttgat aatctcatga ccaaaatccc ttaacgtgag
       61 ttttcgttcc actgagcgtc agaccccgta gaaaagatca aaggatcttc ttgagatcct
      121 ttttttctgc gcgtaatctg ctgcttgcaa acaaaaaaac caccgctacc agcggtggtt
      181 tgtttgccgg atcaagagct accaactctt tttccgaagg taactggctt cagcagagcg
      241 cagataccaa atactgttct tctagtgtag ccgtagttag gccaccactt caagaactct
      301 gtagcaccgc ctacatacct cgctctgcta atcctgttac cagtggctgc tgccagtggc
      361 gataagtcgt gtcttaccgg gttggactca agacgatagt taccggataa ggcgcagcgg
      421 tcgggctgaa cggggggttc gtgcacacag cccagcttgg agcgaacgac ctacaccgaa
      481 ctgagatacc tacagcgtga gctatgagaa agcgccacgc ttcccgaagg gagaaaggcg
      541 gacaggtatc cggtaagcgg cagggtcgga acaggagagc gcacgaggga gcttccaggg
      601 ggaaacgcct ggtatcttta tagtcctgtc gggtttcgcc acctctgact tgagcgtcga
      661 tttttgtgat gctcgtcagg ggggcggagc ctatggaaaa acgccagcaa cgcggccttt
      721 ttacggttcc tggccttttg ctggcctttt gctcacatgt tctttcctgc gttatcccct
      781 gattctgtgg ataaccgtat taccgccttt gagtgagctg ataccgctcg ccgcagccga
      841 acgaccgagc gcagcgagtc agtgagcgag gaagcggaag agcgcccaat acgcaaaccg
      901 cctctgggag accagaaaca aaaaaaggcc gcgttagcgg ccttcaataa ttggacctgg
      961 ctcctaactg atttttaagg cgactgatga gtcgcctttt ttttgtctaa gaattcttat
     1021 ttgttaactg ttaattgtcc ttgttcaagg atgctgtctt tgacaacaga tgttttcttg
     1081 cctttgatgt tcagcaggaa gcttggcgca aacgttgatt gtttgtctgc gtagaatcct
     1141 ctgtttgtca tatagcttgt aatcaccacg acattgtttc ctttcgcttg aggtacagcg
     1201 aagtgtgagt aagtaaaggt tacatcgtta ggatcaagat ccatttttaa cacaaggcca
     1261 gttttgttca gcggcttgta tgggccagtt aaagaattag aaacataacc aagcatgtaa
     1321 atatcgttag acgaaatgcc gtcaatcgtc atttttgatc cgcgggagtc agtgaacagg
     1381 taccatttgc cgttcatttt aaagacgttc gcgcgttcaa tttcatctgt tactgtgtta
     1441 gatgcaatca gcggtttcat cacttttttc agtgtgtaat catcgtttag ctcaatcata
     1501 ccgagagcgc cgtttgctaa ctcagccgtg cgttttttat cgctttgcag aagtttttga
     1561 ctttcttgac ggaagaatga tgtgcttttg ccatagtatg ctttgttaaa taaagattct
     1621 tcgccttggt agccatcttc agttccagtg tttgcttcaa atactaagta tttgtggcct
     1681 ttatcttcta cgtagtgagg atctctcagc gtatggttgt cgcctgagct gtagttgcct
     1741 tcatcgatga actgctgtac attttgatac gtttttccgt caccgtcaaa gattgattta
     1801 taatcctcta caccgttgat gttcaaagag ctgtctgatg ctgatacgtt aacttgtgca
     1861 gttgtcagtg tttgtttgcc gtaatgttta ccggagaaat cagtgtagaa taaacggatt
     1921 tttccgtcag atgtaaatgt ggctgaacct gaccattctt gtgtttggtc ttttaggata
     1981 gaatcatttg catcgaattt gtcgctgtct ttaaagacgc ggccagcgtt tttccagctg
     2041 tcaatagaag tttcgccgac tttttgatag aacatgtaaa tcgatgtgtc atccgcattt
     2101 ttaggatctc cggctaatgc aaagacgatg tggtagccgc gatagtttgc gacagtgccg
     2161 tcagcgtttt gtaatggcca gctgtcccaa acgtccaggc cttttgcaga agagatattt
     2221 ttaattgtgg acgaatcgaa ttcaggaact tgatattttt catttttttg ctgttcaggg
     2281 atttgcagca tatcatggcg tgtaatatgg gaaatgccgt atgtttcctt atatggcttt
     2341 tggttcgttt ctttcgcaaa cgcttgagtt gcgcctcctg ccagcagtgc ggtagtaaag
     2401 gttaatactg ttgcttgttt tgcaaacttt ttgatgttca tcgttcatgt ctcctttttt
     2461 atgtactgtg tgaattcatc agaagaactc gtcaagaagg cgatagaagg cgatgcgctg
     2521 cgaatcggga gcggcgatac cgtaaagcac gaggaagcgg tcagcccatt cgccgccaag
     2581 ctcttcagca atatcacggg tagccaacgc tatgtcctga tagcggtccg ccacacccag
     2641 ccggccacag tcgatgaatc cagaaaagcg gccattttcc accatgatat tcggcaagca
     2701 ggcatcgcca tgggtcacga cgagatcctc gccgtcgggc atccgcgcct tgagcctggc
     2761 gaacagttcg gctggcgcga gcccctgatg ctcttcgtcc agatcatcct gatcgacaag
     2821 accggcttcc atccgagtac gtgctcgctc gatgcgatgt ttcgcttggt ggtcgaatgg
     2881 gcaggtagcc ggatcaagcg tatgcagccg ccgcattgca tcagccatga tggatacttt
     2941 ctcggcagga gcaaggtgag atgacaggag atcctgcccc ggcacttcgc ccaatagcag
     3001 ccagtccctt cccgcttcag tgacaacgtc gagcacagct gcgcaaggaa cgcccgtcgt
     3061 ggccagccac gatagccgcg ctgcctcgtc ttggagttca ttcagggcac cggacaggtc
     3121 ggtcttgaca aaaagaaccg ggcgcccctg cgctgacagc cggaacacgg cggcatcaga
     3181 gcagccgatt gtctgttgtg cccagtcata gccgaatagc ctctccaccc aagcggccgg
     3241 agaacctgcg tgcaatccat cttgttcaat catgcgaaac gatcctcatc ctgtctcttg
     3301 atcagatctt gatcccctgc gccatcagat ccttggcggc aagaaagcca tccagtttac
     3361 tttgcagggc ttcccaacct taccagaggg cgccccagct ggcaattccg gttcgcttgc
     3421 tgtccataaa accgcccagt ctagctatcg ccatgtaagc ccactgcaag ctacctgctt
     3481 tctctttgcg cttgcgtttt cccttgtcca gatagcccag tagctgacat tcatccggga
     3541 cgtcgtgccc caactggggt aacctttgag ttctctcagt tgggggatcg atagtcaaaa
     3601 gcctccggtc ggaggctttt gactagcacc tcggtaccaa attccagaaa agaggcctcc
     3661 cgaaaggggg gccttttttc gttttggtcc ggatccgata tcatccaagt cttcaattgc
     3721 aatccgataa ttcaggtaga agacaactgg tctagactcg aggacgaaca ataaggcctc
     3781 cctaacgggg ggcctttttt attgataaca aaaatccaca aggaaaaatt aaaggggaga
     3841 taaaatcccc cctttttggt taactgcggc cgcttgttta gttcctcgtt ttctctcgtt
     3901 ggaagaagaa gaaacgagaa actaaaatta gctagcaacg catgagaaag cccccggaag
     3961 atcaccttcc gggggctttt ttattgcgct gcgggtgcca gggcgtgccc ttgggctccc
     4021 cgggcgcgta ctcc
//
