# Supplementary material for: The SAGE genetic toolkit enables highly efficient, iterative site-specific genome engineering in bacteria
Source: bioRxiv preprint, doi:10.1101/2020.06.28.176339, version 1 (2020-06-28)
Supplement: Supplementary File P1 - Plasmid Maps [file 176339_file02.zip › pJE1285.gb]

LOCUS       pJE1285                 3460 bp ds-DNA     circular     24-JUN-2020
DEFINITION  .
ACCESSION   urn.local...jv-c31n3oj
KEYWORDS    .
SOURCE      .
  ORGANISM  .
COMMENT     COMMENT                                                            
            COMMENT     ApEinfo:methylated:1.
FEATURES             Location/Qualifiers
     rep_origin      35..717
                     /ApEinfo_fwdcolor="gray50"
                     /ApEinfo_revcolor="gray50"
                     /ApEinfo_graphicformat="arrow_data {{0 1 2 0 0 -1} {} 0}
                     width 5 offset 0"
                     /label="ColE1 origin"
     rep_origin      95..714
                     /locus_tag="/product="" /label=pBR322_replication_origin
                     Replication origin|rep_or igin
                     /ApEinfo_fwdcolor=""#999999"
                     /ApEinfo_revcolor="#999999"
                     /ApEinfo_graphicformat="arrow_data {{0 1 2 0 0 -1} {} 0}
                     width 5 offset 0"
     terminator      complement(906..954)
                     /ApEinfo_fwdcolor="#9d1b1c"
                     /ApEinfo_revcolor="#9d1b1c"
                     /ApEinfo_graphicformat="arrow_data {{0 1 2 0 0 -1} {} 0}
                     width 5 offset 0"
                     /label="L3S3P22 terminator"
     terminator      967..1008
                     /ApEinfo_fwdcolor="#9d1b1c"
                     /ApEinfo_revcolor="#9d1b1c"
                     /ApEinfo_graphicformat="arrow_data {{0 1 2 0 0 -1} {} 0}
                     width 5 offset 0"
                     /label="ECK120035133"
     gene            complement(1018..1812)
                     /gene="nptII"
                     /vntifkey=60
                     /ApEinfo_fwdcolor="#66ff66"
                     /ApEinfo_revcolor="#66ff66"
                     /ApEinfo_graphicformat="arrow_data {{0 1 2 0 0 -1} {} 0}
                     width 5 offset 0"
                     /label="nptII"
     CDS             complement(1018..1812)
                     /gene="nptII"
                     /codon_start=1
                     /transl_table=11
                     /product="neomycin phosphotransferase"
                     /protein_id="ACJ66844.1"
                     /db_xref="GI:215434895"
                     /vntifkey=4
                     /ApEinfo_fwdcolor="#66ff66"
                     /ApEinfo_revcolor="#66ff66"
                     /ApEinfo_graphicformat="arrow_data {{0 1 2 0 0 -1} {} 0}
                     width 5 offset 0"
                     /label="neomycin\phosphotransferase"
     misc_recomb     2084..2125
                     /ApEinfo_fwdcolor="#ff8275"
                     /ApEinfo_revcolor="#ff8275"
                     /ApEinfo_graphicformat="arrow_data {{0 1 2 0 0 -1} {} 0}
                     width 5 offset 0"
                     /label="phiC31 attP"
     regulatory      2132..2163
                     /regulatory_class="terminator"
                     /note="TonB terminator"
                     /ApEinfo_fwdcolor="#ff4649"
                     /ApEinfo_revcolor="#ff4649"
                     /ApEinfo_graphicformat="arrow_data {{0 1 2 0 0 -1} {} 0}
                     width 5 offset 0"
                     /label="TonB terminator"
     terminator      2169..2229
                     /locus_tag="/product="" /label=L3S2P21
                     /ApEinfo_fwdcolor=""#9d1b1c"
                     /ApEinfo_revcolor="#9d1b1c"
                     /ApEinfo_graphicformat="arrow_data {{0 1 2 0 0 -1} {} 0}
                     width 5 offset 0"
     promoter        2241..2440
                     /ApEinfo_fwdcolor="#346ee0"
                     /ApEinfo_revcolor="#1d43bd"
                     /ApEinfo_graphicformat="arrow_data {{0 1 2 0 0 -1} {} 0}
                     width 5 offset 0"
                     /modified_by="elmo110"
                     /label="JEc3"
     -35_signal      2348..2353
                     /ApEinfo_fwdcolor="#07e500"
                     /ApEinfo_revcolor="#07e500"
                     /ApEinfo_graphicformat="arrow_data {{0 1 2 0 0 -1} {} 0}
                     width 5 offset 0"
                     /label="-35 (putative)"
     -10_signal      2372..2377
                     /ApEinfo_fwdcolor="#07e500"
                     /ApEinfo_revcolor="#07e500"
                     /ApEinfo_graphicformat="arrow_data {{0 1 2 0 0 -1} {} 0}
                     width 5 offset 0"
                     /label="-10 (putative)"
     RBS             2441..2470
                     /locus_tag="/product="" /label=RBS region
                     /ApEinfo_fwdcolor=""#acdcff"
                     /ApEinfo_revcolor="#acdcff"
                     /ApEinfo_graphicformat="arrow_data {{0 1 2 0 0 -1} {} 0}
                     width 5 offset 0"
     misc_feature    2471..2473
                     /ApEinfo_fwdcolor="#ff0004"
                     /ApEinfo_revcolor="#ff0004"
                     /ApEinfo_graphicformat="arrow_data {{0 1 2 0 0 -1} {} 0}
                     width 5 offset 0"
                     /label="NdeI"
     CDS             2471..3181
                     /ApEinfo_fwdcolor="#ffd1b6"
                     /ApEinfo_revcolor="#ffd1b6"
                     /ApEinfo_graphicformat="arrow_data {{0 1 2 0 0 -1} {} 0}
                     width 5 offset 0"
                     /label="mNeonGreen (Ppu optimized)"
     terminator      3188..3238
                     /ApEinfo_fwdcolor="#9d1b1c"
                     /ApEinfo_revcolor="#9d1b1c"
                     /ApEinfo_graphicformat="arrow_data {{0 1 2 0 0 -1} {} 0}
                     width 5 offset 0"
                     /label="L3S1P13 terminator"
     terminator      complement(3246..3290)
                     /ApEinfo_fwdcolor="#9d1b1c"
                     /ApEinfo_revcolor="#9d1b1c"
                     /ApEinfo_graphicformat="arrow_data {{0 1 2 0 0 -1} {} 0}
                     width 5 offset 0"
                     /label="ECK120010850"
     misc_recomb     3299..3356
                     /locus_tag="/product="" /label=BxB1 attP|misc_recomb
                     /ApEinfo_fwdcolor=""#06ff00"
                     /ApEinfo_revcolor="#06ff00"
                     /ApEinfo_graphicformat="arrow_data {{0 1 2 0 0 -1} {} 0}
                     width 5 offset 0"
                     /modified_by="elmo110"
                     /label="Bxb1 attP"
     terminator      3363..3415
                     /ApEinfo_fwdcolor="#9d1b1c"
                     /ApEinfo_revcolor="#9d1b1c"
                     /ApEinfo_graphicformat="arrow_data {{0 1 2 0 0 -1} {} 0}
                     width 5 offset 0"
                     /label="ECK120033736"
     misc_recomb     3416..3460
                     /ApEinfo_fwdcolor="#ff8275"
                     /ApEinfo_revcolor="#ff8275"
                     /ApEinfo_graphicformat="arrow_data {{0 1 2 0 0 -1} {} 0}
                     width 5 offset 0"
                     /modified_by="elmo110"
                     /label="phiC31 attB"
ORIGIN      
        1 aaaaggatct aggtgaagat cctttttgat aatctcatga ccaaaatccc ttaacgtgag
       61 ttttcgttcc actgagcgtc agaccccgta gaaaagatca aaggatcttc ttgagatcct
      121 ttttttctgc gcgtaatctg ctgcttgcaa acaaaaaaac caccgctacc agcggtggtt
      181 tgtttgccgg atcaagagct accaactctt tttccgaagg taactggctt cagcagagcg
      241 cagataccaa atactgttct tctagtgtag ccgtagttag gccaccactt caagaactct
      301 gtagcaccgc ctacatacct cgctctgcta atcctgttac cagtggctgc tgccagtggc
      361 gataagtcgt gtcttaccgg gttggactca agacgatagt taccggataa ggcgcagcgg
      421 tcgggctgaa cggggggttc gtgcacacag cccagcttgg agcgaacgac ctacaccgaa
      481 ctgagatacc tacagcgtga gctatgagaa agcgccacgc ttcccgaagg gagaaaggcg
      541 gacaggtatc cggtaagcgg cagggtcgga acaggagagc gcacgaggga gcttccaggg
      601 ggaaacgcct ggtatcttta tagtcctgtc gggtttcgcc acctctgact tgagcgtcga
      661 tttttgtgat gctcgtcagg ggggcggagc ctatggaaaa acgccagcaa cgcggccttt
      721 ttacggttcc tggccttttg ctggcctttt gctcacatgt tctttcctgc gttatcccct
      781 gattctgtgg ataaccgtat taccgccttt gagtgagctg ataccgctcg ccgcagccga
      841 acgaccgagc gcagcgagtc agtgagcgag gaagcggaag agcgcccaat acgcaaaccg
      901 cctctgggag accagaaaca aaaaaaggcc gcgttagcgg ccttcaataa ttggacctgg
      961 ctcctaactg atttttaagg cgactgatga gtcgcctttt ttttgtctaa gaattcatca
     1021 gaagaactcg tcaagaaggc gatagaaggc gatgcgctgc gaatcgggag cggcgatacc
     1081 gtaaagcacg aggaagcggt cagcccattc gccgccaagc tcttcagcaa tatcacgggt
     1141 agccaacgct atgtcctgat agcggtccgc cacacccagc cggccacagt cgatgaatcc
     1201 agaaaagcgg ccattttcca ccatgatatt cggcaagcag gcatcgccat gggtcacgac
     1261 gagatcctcg ccgtcgggca tccgcgcctt gagcctggcg aacagttcgg ctggcgcgag
     1321 cccctgatgc tcttcgtcca gatcatcctg atcgacaaga ccggcttcca tccgagtacg
     1381 tgctcgctcg atgcgatgtt tcgcttggtg gtcgaatggg caggtagccg gatcaagcgt
     1441 atgcagccgc cgcattgcat cagccatgat ggatactttc tcggcaggag caaggtgaga
     1501 tgacaggaga tcctgccccg gcacttcgcc caatagcagc cagtcccttc ccgcttcagt
     1561 gacaacgtcg agcacagctg cgcaaggaac gcccgtcgtg gccagccacg atagccgcgc
     1621 tgcctcgtct tggagttcat tcagggcacc ggacaggtcg gtcttgacaa aaagaaccgg
     1681 gcgcccctgc gctgacagcc ggaacacggc ggcatcagag cagccgattg tctgttgtgc
     1741 ccagtcatag ccgaatagcc tctccaccca agcggccgga gaacctgcgt gcaatccatc
     1801 ttgttcaatc atgcgaaacg atcctcatcc tgtctcttga tcagatcttg atcccctgcg
     1861 ccatcagatc cttggcggca agaaagccat ccagtttact ttgcagggct tcccaacctt
     1921 accagagggc gccccagctg gcaattccgg ttcgcttgct gtccataaaa ccgcccagtc
     1981 tagctatcgc catgtaagcc cactgcaagc tacctgcttt ctctttgcgc ttgcgttttc
     2041 ccttgtccag atagcccagt agctgacatt catccgggac gtcgtgcccc aactggggta
     2101 acctttgagt tctctcagtt gggggatcga tagtcaaaag cctccggtcg gaggcttttg
     2161 actagcacct cggtaccaaa ttccagaaaa gaggcctccc gaaagggggg ccttttttcg
     2221 ttttggtcca ctagtagtct cggccgctcg gtcatggcgt tgtcctgctt gagcttggac
     2281 ccttcaggtg gtcccgcgcc cgcccttccg ctagggcgca agcgcgattt gcaccgcgcg
     2341 ccggggcttg acatgggcgt cgtgttagcg ctaacatcgt catcgacaag tgacgggggg
     2401 cgtgggcggc gagtcaagac cggtccaacg cgcccgccag cttaagatta actcacacag
     2461 gagatatcat atggtgtcca aaggggaaga ggacaatatg gcatcgttgc cagctacgca
     2521 tgaactgcac atcttcggct cgattaacgg tgtcgatttc gatatggtcg gccagggtac
     2581 ggggaatcct aacgacggtt atgaggagct gaacctcaaa tcgacgaagg gggatctcca
     2641 gtttagcccc tggattttgg tcccacatat tggttacggc tttcatcagt acctcccgta
     2701 tccggacggt atgagccctt ttcaagctgc tatggtggac ggtagcggtt accaagtcca
     2761 ccggaccatg cagtttgagg atggggcatc gctgacggtc aactaccgtt atacctacga
     2821 aggtagccat attaagggcg aagctcaagt gaagggtacc ggctttccgg cggacggtcc
     2881 ggtgatgacg aactccctca ccgccgccga ttggtgtcgt agcaagaaaa cctatccgaa
     2941 tgacaaaacc atcatctcga cgtttaagtg gagctatacg acgggtaatg gcaagcgcta
     3001 ccgttcgacg gcacgtacca cctacacgtt tgcaaagcct atggctgcaa attacctcaa
     3061 gaatcaacct atgtatgtgt tccggaaaac ggaactcaaa catagcaaaa cggaactgaa
     3121 cttcaaagag tggcagaaag ctttcacgga tgtcatgggt atggacgaac tctataaata
     3181 atctagagac gaacaataag gcctccctaa cggggggcct tttttattga taacaaaaat
     3241 ccacaaggaa aaattaaagg ggagataaaa tccccccttt ttggttaact gcggccgcgt
     3301 cgtggtttgt ctggtcaacc accgcggtct cagtggtgta cggtacaaac cccgacgcta
     3361 gcaacgcatg agaaagcccc cggaagatca ccttccgggg gcttttttat tgcgctgcgg
     3421 gtgccagggc gtgcccttgg gctccccggg cgcgtactcc
//
