# Supplementary material for: The SAGE genetic toolkit enables highly efficient, iterative site-specific genome engineering in bacteria
Source: bioRxiv preprint, doi:10.1101/2020.06.28.176339, version 1 (2020-06-28)
Supplement: Supplementary File P1 - Plasmid Maps [file 176339_file02.zip › pJH0205.gb]

LOCUS       pJH0205                 2585 bp    DNA     circular UNA 24-JUN-2020
DEFINITION  .
ACCESSION   urn.local...kx-c31n3ol
VERSION     urn.local...kx-c31n3ol
KEYWORDS    .
SOURCE      
  ORGANISM  .
FEATURES             Location/Qualifiers
     rep_origin      35..717
                     /ApEinfo_fwdcolor="gray50"
                     /ApEinfo_revcolor="gray50"
                     /ApEinfo_graphicformat="arrow_data {{0 1 2 0 0 -1} {} 0}
                     width 5 offset 0"
                     /label="ColE1 origin"
     terminator      complement(906..954)
                     /ApEinfo_fwdcolor="#9d1b1c"
                     /ApEinfo_revcolor="#9d1b1c"
                     /ApEinfo_graphicformat="arrow_data {{0 1 2 0 0 -1} {} 0}
                     width 5 offset 0"
                     /label="L3S3P22 terminator"
     terminator      967..1008
                     /ApEinfo_fwdcolor="#9d1b1c"
                     /ApEinfo_revcolor="#9d1b1c"
                     /ApEinfo_graphicformat="arrow_data {{0 1 2 0 0 -1} {} 0}
                     width 5 offset 0"
                     /label="ECK120035133"
     CDS             complement(1018..1812)
                     /gene="nptII"
                     /codon_start=1
                     /transl_table=11
                     /product="neomycin phosphotransferase"
                     /protein_id="ACJ66844.1"
                     /db_xref="GI:215434895"
                     /vntifkey=4
                     /ApEinfo_fwdcolor="#66ff66"
                     /ApEinfo_revcolor="#66ff66"
                     /ApEinfo_graphicformat="arrow_data {{0 1 2 0 0 -1} {} 0}
                     width 5 offset 0"
                     /label="neomycin\phosphotransferase"
     gene            complement(1018..1812)
                     /gene="nptII"
                     /vntifkey=60
                     /ApEinfo_fwdcolor="#66ff66"
                     /ApEinfo_revcolor="#66ff66"
                     /ApEinfo_graphicformat="arrow_data {{0 1 2 0 0 -1} {} 0}
                     width 5 offset 0"
                     /label="nptII"
     -10_signal      complement(1977..1985)
                     /ApEinfo_fwdcolor="#07e500"
                     /ApEinfo_revcolor="#07e500"
                     /ApEinfo_graphicformat="arrow_data {{0 1 2 0 0 -1} {} 0}
                     width 5 offset 0"
                     /label="-10 KanR (BPROM_pred)"
     -35_signal      complement(2003..2008)
                     /ApEinfo_fwdcolor="#07e500"
                     /ApEinfo_revcolor="#07e500"
                     /ApEinfo_graphicformat="arrow_data {{0 1 2 0 0 -1} {} 0}
                     width 5 offset 0"
                     /label="-35 KanR (BPROM_pred)"
     misc_recomb     2084..2125
                     /ApEinfo_fwdcolor="#ff8275"
                     /ApEinfo_revcolor="#ff8275"
                     /ApEinfo_graphicformat="arrow_data {{0 1 2 0 0 -1} {} 0}
                     width 5 offset 0"
                     /label="phiC31 attP"
     regulatory      2132..2163
                     /regulatory_class="terminator"
                     /note="TonB terminator"
                     /ApEinfo_fwdcolor="#ff4649"
                     /ApEinfo_revcolor="#ff4649"
                     /ApEinfo_graphicformat="arrow_data {{0 1 2 0 0 -1} {} 0}
                     width 5 offset 0"
                     /label="TonB terminator"
     terminator      2169..2229
                     /locus_tag="/product="" /label=L3S2P21
                     /ApEinfo_fwdcolor=""#9d1b1c"
                     /ApEinfo_revcolor="#9d1b1c"
                     /ApEinfo_graphicformat="arrow_data {{0 1 2 0 0 -1} {} 0}
                     width 5 offset 0"
                     /label="terminator"
     misc_feature    2231..2410
                     /Source="referenceToDocument: urn:local:.:v0-c31n3pv"
                     /label="MCS (pGW44xBamHIxNheI) (concatenated sequence 2)"
                     /note="Geneious type: Concatenated sequence"
     misc_feature    complement(2248..2253)
                     /ApEinfo_fwdcolor="#ff0004"
                     /ApEinfo_revcolor="#ff0004"
                     /ApEinfo_graphicformat="arrow_data {{0 1 2 0 0 -1} {} 0}
                     width 5 offset 0"
                     /label="BbsI"
     misc_feature    2278..2283
                     /ApEinfo_label="BbsI"
                     /ApEinfo_fwdcolor="#ff0004"
                     /ApEinfo_revcolor="#ff0004"
                     /ApEinfo_graphicformat="arrow_data {{0 1 2 0 0 -1} {} 0}
                     width 5 offset 0"
                     /label="BbsI(1)"
     terminator      2302..2352
                     /ApEinfo_fwdcolor="#9d1b1c"
                     /ApEinfo_revcolor="#9d1b1c"
                     /ApEinfo_graphicformat="arrow_data {{0 1 2 0 0 -1} {} 0}
                     width 5 offset 0"
                     /label="L3S1P13 terminator"
     terminator      complement(2360..2404)
                     /ApEinfo_fwdcolor="#9d1b1c"
                     /ApEinfo_revcolor="#9d1b1c"
                     /ApEinfo_graphicformat="arrow_data {{0 1 2 0 0 -1} {} 0}
                     width 5 offset 0"
                     /label="ECK120010850"
     misc_feature    2407..2486
                     /Source="referenceToDocument: urn:local:.:v1-c31n3pv"
                     /label="RV attP (concatenated sequence 3)"
                     /note="Geneious type: Concatenated sequence"
     motif           2413..2481
                     /created_by="hln"
                     /Transferred_From="RV_attP"
                     /Transferred_Similarity="100.00%"
                     /label="RV_attP"
     misc_feature    2483..2234
                     /Source="referenceToDocument: urn:local:.:uz-c31n3pv"
                     /label="Digestion of pJE991x BamHIxNheI (concatenated
                     sequence 1)"
                     /note="Geneious type: Concatenated sequence"
     terminator      2488..2540
                     /ApEinfo_fwdcolor="#9d1b1c"
                     /ApEinfo_revcolor="#9d1b1c"
                     /ApEinfo_graphicformat="arrow_data {{0 1 2 0 0 -1} {} 0}
                     width 5 offset 0"
                     /label="ECK120033736"
     misc_recomb     2541..2585
                     /ApEinfo_fwdcolor="#ff8275"
                     /ApEinfo_revcolor="#ff8275"
                     /ApEinfo_graphicformat="arrow_data {{0 1 2 0 0 -1} {} 0}
                     width 5 offset 0"
                     /label="phiC31 attB"
ORIGIN      
        1 aaaaggatct aggtgaagat cctttttgat aatctcatga ccaaaatccc ttaacgtgag
       61 ttttcgttcc actgagcgtc agaccccgta gaaaagatca aaggatcttc ttgagatcct
      121 ttttttctgc gcgtaatctg ctgcttgcaa acaaaaaaac caccgctacc agcggtggtt
      181 tgtttgccgg atcaagagct accaactctt tttccgaagg taactggctt cagcagagcg
      241 cagataccaa atactgttct tctagtgtag ccgtagttag gccaccactt caagaactct
      301 gtagcaccgc ctacatacct cgctctgcta atcctgttac cagtggctgc tgccagtggc
      361 gataagtcgt gtcttaccgg gttggactca agacgatagt taccggataa ggcgcagcgg
      421 tcgggctgaa cggggggttc gtgcacacag cccagcttgg agcgaacgac ctacaccgaa
      481 ctgagatacc tacagcgtga gctatgagaa agcgccacgc ttcccgaagg gagaaaggcg
      541 gacaggtatc cggtaagcgg cagggtcgga acaggagagc gcacgaggga gcttccaggg
      601 ggaaacgcct ggtatcttta tagtcctgtc gggtttcgcc acctctgact tgagcgtcga
      661 tttttgtgat gctcgtcagg ggggcggagc ctatggaaaa acgccagcaa cgcggccttt
      721 ttacggttcc tggccttttg ctggcctttt gctcacatgt tctttcctgc gttatcccct
      781 gattctgtgg ataaccgtat taccgccttt gagtgagctg ataccgctcg ccgcagccga
      841 acgaccgagc gcagcgagtc agtgagcgag gaagcggaag agcgcccaat acgcaaaccg
      901 cctctgggag accagaaaca aaaaaaggcc gcgttagcgg ccttcaataa ttggacctgg
      961 ctcctaactg atttttaagg cgactgatga gtcgcctttt ttttgtctaa gaattcatca
     1021 gaagaactcg tcaagaaggc gatagaaggc gatgcgctgc gaatcgggag cggcgatacc
     1081 gtaaagcacg aggaagcggt cagcccattc gccgccaagc tcttcagcaa tatcacgggt
     1141 agccaacgct atgtcctgat agcggtccgc cacacccagc cggccacagt cgatgaatcc
     1201 agaaaagcgg ccattttcca ccatgatatt cggcaagcag gcatcgccat gggtcacgac
     1261 gagatcctcg ccgtcgggca tccgcgcctt gagcctggcg aacagttcgg ctggcgcgag
     1321 cccctgatgc tcttcgtcca gatcatcctg atcgacaaga ccggcttcca tccgagtacg
     1381 tgctcgctcg atgcgatgtt tcgcttggtg gtcgaatggg caggtagccg gatcaagcgt
     1441 atgcagccgc cgcattgcat cagccatgat ggatactttc tcggcaggag caaggtgaga
     1501 tgacaggaga tcctgccccg gcacttcgcc caatagcagc cagtcccttc ccgcttcagt
     1561 gacaacgtcg agcacagctg cgcaaggaac gcccgtcgtg gccagccacg atagccgcgc
     1621 tgcctcgtct tggagttcat tcagggcacc ggacaggtcg gtcttgacaa aaagaaccgg
     1681 gcgcccctgc gctgacagcc ggaacacggc ggcatcagag cagccgattg tctgttgtgc
     1741 ccagtcatag ccgaatagcc tctccaccca agcggccgga gaacctgcgt gcaatccatc
     1801 ttgttcaatc atgcgaaacg atcctcatcc tgtctcttga tcagatcttg atcccctgcg
     1861 ccatcagatc cttggcggca agaaagccat ccagtttact ttgcagggct tcccaacctt
     1921 accagagggc gccccagctg gcaattccgg ttcgcttgct gtccataaaa ccgcccagtc
     1981 tagctatcgc catgtaagcc cactgcaagc tacctgcttt ctctttgcgc ttgcgttttc
     2041 ccttgtccag atagcccagt agctgacatt catccgggac gtcgtgcccc aactggggta
     2101 acctttgagt tctctcagtt gggggatcga tagtcaaaag cctccggtcg gaggcttttg
     2161 actagcacct cggtaccaaa ttccagaaaa gaggcctccc gaaagggggg ccttttttcg
     2221 ttttggtccg gatccgatat catccaagtc ttcaattgca atccgataat tcaggtagaa
     2281 gacaactggt ctagactcga ggacgaacaa taaggcctcc ctaacggggg gcctttttta
     2341 ttgataacaa aaatccacaa ggaaaaatta aaggggagat aaaatccccc ctttttggtt
     2401 aactgcggcc gcgcacaggt gtagtgtatc tcacaggtcc acggttggcc gtggactgct
     2461 gaagaacatt ccacgccagg agctagcaac gcatgagaaa gcccccggaa gatcaccttc
     2521 cgggggcttt tttattgcgc tgcgggtgcc agggcgtgcc cttgggctcc ccgggcgcgt
     2581 actcc
//
