# Supplementary material for: The SAGE genetic toolkit enables highly efficient, iterative site-specific genome engineering in bacteria
Source: bioRxiv preprint, doi:10.1101/2020.06.28.176339, version 1 (2020-06-28)
Supplement: Supplementary File P1 - Plasmid Maps [file 176339_file02.zip › pJE1281.gb]

LOCUS       pJE1281                 3460 bp ds-DNA     circular     24-JUN-2020
DEFINITION  .
ACCESSION   urn.local...jr-c31n3oj
KEYWORDS    .
SOURCE      .
  ORGANISM  .
COMMENT     COMMENT                                                            
            COMMENT     ApEinfo:methylated:1.
FEATURES             Location/Qualifiers
     rep_origin      35..717
                     /ApEinfo_fwdcolor="gray50"
                     /ApEinfo_revcolor="gray50"
                     /ApEinfo_graphicformat="arrow_data {{0 1 2 0 0 -1} {} 0}
                     width 5 offset 0"
                     /label="ColE1 origin"
     rep_origin      95..714
                     /locus_tag="/product="" /label=pBR322_replication_origin
                     Replication origin|rep_or igin
                     /ApEinfo_fwdcolor=""#999999"
                     /ApEinfo_revcolor="#999999"
                     /ApEinfo_graphicformat="arrow_data {{0 1 2 0 0 -1} {} 0}
                     width 5 offset 0"
     terminator      complement(906..954)
                     /ApEinfo_fwdcolor="#9d1b1c"
                     /ApEinfo_revcolor="#9d1b1c"
                     /ApEinfo_graphicformat="arrow_data {{0 1 2 0 0 -1} {} 0}
                     width 5 offset 0"
                     /label="L3S3P22 terminator"
     terminator      967..1008
                     /ApEinfo_fwdcolor="#9d1b1c"
                     /ApEinfo_revcolor="#9d1b1c"
                     /ApEinfo_graphicformat="arrow_data {{0 1 2 0 0 -1} {} 0}
                     width 5 offset 0"
                     /label="ECK120035133"
     gene            complement(1018..1812)
                     /gene="nptII"
                     /vntifkey=60
                     /ApEinfo_fwdcolor="#66ff66"
                     /ApEinfo_revcolor="#66ff66"
                     /ApEinfo_graphicformat="arrow_data {{0 1 2 0 0 -1} {} 0}
                     width 5 offset 0"
                     /label="nptII"
     CDS             complement(1018..1812)
                     /gene="nptII"
                     /codon_start=1
                     /transl_table=11
                     /product="neomycin phosphotransferase"
                     /protein_id="ACJ66844.1"
                     /db_xref="GI:215434895"
                     /vntifkey=4
                     /ApEinfo_fwdcolor="#66ff66"
                     /ApEinfo_revcolor="#66ff66"
                     /ApEinfo_graphicformat="arrow_data {{0 1 2 0 0 -1} {} 0}
                     width 5 offset 0"
                     /label="neomycin\phosphotransferase"
     misc_recomb     2084..2125
                     /ApEinfo_fwdcolor="#ff8275"
                     /ApEinfo_revcolor="#ff8275"
                     /ApEinfo_graphicformat="arrow_data {{0 1 2 0 0 -1} {} 0}
                     width 5 offset 0"
                     /label="phiC31 attP"
     regulatory      2132..2163
                     /regulatory_class="terminator"
                     /note="TonB terminator"
                     /ApEinfo_fwdcolor="#ff4649"
                     /ApEinfo_revcolor="#ff4649"
                     /ApEinfo_graphicformat="arrow_data {{0 1 2 0 0 -1} {} 0}
                     width 5 offset 0"
                     /label="TonB terminator"
     terminator      2169..2229
                     /locus_tag="/product="" /label=L3S2P21
                     /ApEinfo_fwdcolor=""#9d1b1c"
                     /ApEinfo_revcolor="#9d1b1c"
                     /ApEinfo_graphicformat="arrow_data {{0 1 2 0 0 -1} {} 0}
                     width 5 offset 0"
     promoter        2241..2440
                     /ApEinfo_fwdcolor="#346ee0"
                     /ApEinfo_revcolor="#1d43bd"
                     /ApEinfo_graphicformat="arrow_data {{0 1 2 0 0 -1} {} 0}
                     width 5 offset 0"
                     /modified_by="elmo110"
                     /label="JEa1"
     -35_signal      2350..2355
                     /ApEinfo_fwdcolor="#07e500"
                     /ApEinfo_revcolor="#07e500"
                     /ApEinfo_graphicformat="arrow_data {{0 1 2 0 0 -1} {} 0}
                     width 5 offset 0"
                     /label="-35"
     -10_signal      2373..2378
                     /ApEinfo_fwdcolor="#07e500"
                     /ApEinfo_revcolor="#07e500"
                     /ApEinfo_graphicformat="arrow_data {{0 1 2 0 0 -1} {} 0}
                     width 5 offset 0"
                     /label="-10"
     RBS             2441..2470
                     /locus_tag="/product="" /label=RBS region
                     /ApEinfo_fwdcolor=""#acdcff"
                     /ApEinfo_revcolor="#acdcff"
                     /ApEinfo_graphicformat="arrow_data {{0 1 2 0 0 -1} {} 0}
                     width 5 offset 0"
     misc_feature    2471..2473
                     /ApEinfo_fwdcolor="#ff0004"
                     /ApEinfo_revcolor="#ff0004"
                     /ApEinfo_graphicformat="arrow_data {{0 1 2 0 0 -1} {} 0}
                     width 5 offset 0"
                     /label="NdeI"
     CDS             2471..3181
                     /ApEinfo_fwdcolor="#ffd1b6"
                     /ApEinfo_revcolor="#ffd1b6"
                     /ApEinfo_graphicformat="arrow_data {{0 1 2 0 0 -1} {} 0}
                     width 5 offset 0"
                     /label="mNeonGreen (Ppu optimized)"
     terminator      3188..3238
                     /ApEinfo_fwdcolor="#9d1b1c"
                     /ApEinfo_revcolor="#9d1b1c"
                     /ApEinfo_graphicformat="arrow_data {{0 1 2 0 0 -1} {} 0}
                     width 5 offset 0"
                     /label="L3S1P13 terminator"
     terminator      complement(3246..3290)
                     /ApEinfo_fwdcolor="#9d1b1c"
                     /ApEinfo_revcolor="#9d1b1c"
                     /ApEinfo_graphicformat="arrow_data {{0 1 2 0 0 -1} {} 0}
                     width 5 offset 0"
                     /label="ECK120010850"
     misc_recomb     3299..3356
                     /locus_tag="/product="" /label=BxB1 attP|misc_recomb
                     /ApEinfo_fwdcolor=""#06ff00"
                     /ApEinfo_revcolor="#06ff00"
                     /ApEinfo_graphicformat="arrow_data {{0 1 2 0 0 -1} {} 0}
                     width 5 offset 0"
                     /modified_by="elmo110"
                     /label="Bxb1 attP"
     terminator      3363..3415
                     /ApEinfo_fwdcolor="#9d1b1c"
                     /ApEinfo_revcolor="#9d1b1c"
                     /ApEinfo_graphicformat="arrow_data {{0 1 2 0 0 -1} {} 0}
                     width 5 offset 0"
                     /label="ECK120033736"
     misc_recomb     3416..3460
                     /ApEinfo_fwdcolor="#ff8275"
                     /ApEinfo_revcolor="#ff8275"
                     /ApEinfo_graphicformat="arrow_data {{0 1 2 0 0 -1} {} 0}
                     width 5 offset 0"
                     /modified_by="elmo110"
                     /label="phiC31 attB"
ORIGIN      
        1 aaaaggatct aggtgaagat cctttttgat aatctcatga ccaaaatccc ttaacgtgag
       61 ttttcgttcc actgagcgtc agaccccgta gaaaagatca aaggatcttc ttgagatcct
      121 ttttttctgc gcgtaatctg ctgcttgcaa acaaaaaaac caccgctacc agcggtggtt
      181 tgtttgccgg atcaagagct accaactctt tttccgaagg taactggctt cagcagagcg
      241 cagataccaa atactgttct tctagtgtag ccgtagttag gccaccactt caagaactct
      301 gtagcaccgc ctacatacct cgctctgcta atcctgttac cagtggctgc tgccagtggc
      361 gataagtcgt gtcttaccgg gttggactca agacgatagt taccggataa ggcgcagcgg
      421 tcgggctgaa cggggggttc gtgcacacag cccagcttgg agcgaacgac ctacaccgaa
      481 ctgagatacc tacagcgtga gctatgagaa agcgccacgc ttcccgaagg gagaaaggcg
      541 gacaggtatc cggtaagcgg cagggtcgga acaggagagc gcacgaggga gcttccaggg
      601 ggaaacgcct ggtatcttta tagtcctgtc gggtttcgcc acctctgact tgagcgtcga
      661 tttttgtgat gctcgtcagg ggggcggagc ctatggaaaa acgccagcaa cgcggccttt
      721 ttacggttcc tggccttttg ctggcctttt gctcacatgt tctttcctgc gttatcccct
      781 gattctgtgg ataaccgtat taccgccttt gagtgagctg ataccgctcg ccgcagccga
      841 acgaccgagc gcagcgagtc agtgagcgag gaagcggaag agcgcccaat acgcaaaccg
      901 cctctgggag accagaaaca aaaaaaggcc gcgttagcgg ccttcaataa ttggacctgg
      961 ctcctaactg atttttaagg cgactgatga gtcgcctttt ttttgtctaa gaattcatca
     1021 gaagaactcg tcaagaaggc gatagaaggc gatgcgctgc gaatcgggag cggcgatacc
     1081 gtaaagcacg aggaagcggt cagcccattc gccgccaagc tcttcagcaa tatcacgggt
     1141 agccaacgct atgtcctgat agcggtccgc cacacccagc cggccacagt cgatgaatcc
     1201 agaaaagcgg ccattttcca ccatgatatt cggcaagcag gcatcgccat gggtcacgac
     1261 gagatcctcg ccgtcgggca tccgcgcctt gagcctggcg aacagttcgg ctggcgcgag
     1321 cccctgatgc tcttcgtcca gatcatcctg atcgacaaga ccggcttcca tccgagtacg
     1381 tgctcgctcg atgcgatgtt tcgcttggtg gtcgaatggg caggtagccg gatcaagcgt
     1441 atgcagccgc cgcattgcat cagccatgat ggatactttc tcggcaggag caaggtgaga
     1501 tgacaggaga tcctgccccg gcacttcgcc caatagcagc cagtcccttc ccgcttcagt
     1561 gacaacgtcg agcacagctg cgcaaggaac gcccgtcgtg gccagccacg atagccgcgc
     1621 tgcctcgtct tggagttcat tcagggcacc ggacaggtcg gtcttgacaa aaagaaccgg
     1681 gcgcccctgc gctgacagcc ggaacacggc ggcatcagag cagccgattg tctgttgtgc
     1741 ccagtcatag ccgaatagcc tctccaccca agcggccgga gaacctgcgt gcaatccatc
     1801 ttgttcaatc atgcgaaacg atcctcatcc tgtctcttga tcagatcttg atcccctgcg
     1861 ccatcagatc cttggcggca agaaagccat ccagtttact ttgcagggct tcccaacctt
     1921 accagagggc gccccagctg gcaattccgg ttcgcttgct gtccataaaa ccgcccagtc
     1981 tagctatcgc catgtaagcc cactgcaagc tacctgcttt ctctttgcgc ttgcgttttc
     2041 ccttgtccag atagcccagt agctgacatt catccgggac gtcgtgcccc aactggggta
     2101 acctttgagt tctctcagtt gggggatcga tagtcaaaag cctccggtcg gaggcttttg
     2161 actagcacct cggtaccaaa ttccagaaaa gaggcctccc gaaagggggg ccttttttcg
     2221 ttttggtcca ctagtagtct atgcgcccgc ctcgacactc ttccgtcgcg gaaaccgccg
     2281 cgtgtctgct atcgataccg ccgcagggtg agtcccgcgc gtcggcgatg tggtcgtcag
     2341 aaccaccgct tgcgcgctga taccggtaac actaatgtcg ccggcaacca aaggtccgac
     2401 aaggaccagt agggcatcaa cgggccggta cggccccatg cttaagatta actcacacag
     2461 gagatatcat atggtgtcca aaggggaaga ggacaatatg gcatcgttgc cagctacgca
     2521 tgaactgcac atcttcggct cgattaacgg tgtcgatttc gatatggtcg gccagggtac
     2581 ggggaatcct aacgacggtt atgaggagct gaacctcaaa tcgacgaagg gggatctcca
     2641 gtttagcccc tggattttgg tcccacatat tggttacggc tttcatcagt acctcccgta
     2701 tccggacggt atgagccctt ttcaagctgc tatggtggac ggtagcggtt accaagtcca
     2761 ccggaccatg cagtttgagg atggggcatc gctgacggtc aactaccgtt atacctacga
     2821 aggtagccat attaagggcg aagctcaagt gaagggtacc ggctttccgg cggacggtcc
     2881 ggtgatgacg aactccctca ccgccgccga ttggtgtcgt agcaagaaaa cctatccgaa
     2941 tgacaaaacc atcatctcga cgtttaagtg gagctatacg acgggtaatg gcaagcgcta
     3001 ccgttcgacg gcacgtacca cctacacgtt tgcaaagcct atggctgcaa attacctcaa
     3061 gaatcaacct atgtatgtgt tccggaaaac ggaactcaaa catagcaaaa cggaactgaa
     3121 cttcaaagag tggcagaaag ctttcacgga tgtcatgggt atggacgaac tctataaata
     3181 atctagagac gaacaataag gcctccctaa cggggggcct tttttattga taacaaaaat
     3241 ccacaaggaa aaattaaagg ggagataaaa tccccccttt ttggttaact gcggccgcgt
     3301 cgtggtttgt ctggtcaacc accgcggtct cagtggtgta cggtacaaac cccgacgcta
     3361 gcaacgcatg agaaagcccc cggaagatca ccttccgggg gcttttttat tgcgctgcgg
     3421 gtgccagggc gtgcccttgg gctccccggg cgcgtactcc
//
