# Supplementary material for: The SAGE genetic toolkit enables highly efficient, iterative site-specific genome engineering in bacteria
Source: bioRxiv preprint, doi:10.1101/2020.06.28.176339, version 1 (2020-06-28)
Supplement: Supplementary File P1 - Plasmid Maps [file 176339_file02.zip › pJE1829.gb]

LOCUS       pJE1829                 4046 bp    DNA     circular UNA 24-JUN-2020
DEFINITION  .
ACCESSION   urn.local...ko-c31n3ok
VERSION     urn.local...ko-c31n3ok
KEYWORDS    .
SOURCE      
  ORGANISM  .
FEATURES             Location/Qualifiers
     rep_origin      35..717
                     /ApEinfo_fwdcolor="gray50"
                     /ApEinfo_revcolor="gray50"
                     /ApEinfo_graphicformat="arrow_data {{0 1 2 0 0 -1} {} 0}
                     width 5 offset 0"
                     /label="ColE1 origin"
     rep_origin      95..714
                     /locus_tag="/product="" /label=pBR322_replication_origin
                     Replication origin|rep_or igin
                     /ApEinfo_fwdcolor=""#999999"
                     /ApEinfo_revcolor="#999999"
                     /ApEinfo_graphicformat="arrow_data {{0 1 2 0 0 -1} {} 0}
                     width 5 offset 0"
                     /label="rep origin"
     terminator      complement(906..954)
                     /ApEinfo_fwdcolor="#9d1b1c"
                     /ApEinfo_revcolor="#9d1b1c"
                     /ApEinfo_graphicformat="arrow_data {{0 1 2 0 0 -1} {} 0}
                     width 5 offset 0"
                     /label="L3S3P22 terminator"
     terminator      967..1008
                     /ApEinfo_fwdcolor="#9d1b1c"
                     /ApEinfo_revcolor="#9d1b1c"
                     /ApEinfo_graphicformat="arrow_data {{0 1 2 0 0 -1} {} 0}
                     width 5 offset 0"
                     /label="ECK120035133"
     CDS             complement(1017..2441)
                     /ApEinfo_revcolor="#b4abac"
                     /ApEinfo_fwdcolor="#b4abac"
                     /label="SacB"
     CDS             complement(2479..3273)
                     /gene="nptII"
                     /codon_start=1
                     /transl_table=11
                     /product="neomycin phosphotransferase"
                     /protein_id="ACJ66844.1"
                     /db_xref="GI:215434895"
                     /vntifkey=4
                     /ApEinfo_fwdcolor="#66ff66"
                     /ApEinfo_revcolor="#66ff66"
                     /ApEinfo_graphicformat="arrow_data {{0 1 2 0 0 -1} {} 0}
                     width 5 offset 0"
                     /label="neomycin\phosphotransferase"
     -10_signal      complement(3438..3446)
                     /ApEinfo_fwdcolor="#07e500"
                     /ApEinfo_revcolor="#07e500"
                     /ApEinfo_graphicformat="arrow_data {{0 1 2 0 0 -1} {} 0}
                     width 5 offset 0"
                     /label="-10 KanR (BPROM_pred)"
     -35_signal      complement(3464..3469)
                     /ApEinfo_fwdcolor="#07e500"
                     /ApEinfo_revcolor="#07e500"
                     /ApEinfo_graphicformat="arrow_data {{0 1 2 0 0 -1} {} 0}
                     width 5 offset 0"
                     /label="-35 KanR (BPROM_pred)"
     misc_recomb     3545..3586
                     /ApEinfo_fwdcolor="#ff8275"
                     /ApEinfo_revcolor="#ff8275"
                     /ApEinfo_graphicformat="arrow_data {{0 1 2 0 0 -1} {} 0}
                     width 5 offset 0"
                     /label="phiC31 attP"
     regulatory      3593..3624
                     /regulatory_class="terminator"
                     /note="TonB terminator"
                     /ApEinfo_fwdcolor="#ff4649"
                     /ApEinfo_revcolor="#ff4649"
                     /ApEinfo_graphicformat="arrow_data {{0 1 2 0 0 -1} {} 0}
                     width 5 offset 0"
                     /label="TonB terminator"
     terminator      3630..3690
                     /locus_tag="/product="" /label=L3S2P21
                     /ApEinfo_fwdcolor=""#9d1b1c"
                     /ApEinfo_revcolor="#9d1b1c"
                     /ApEinfo_graphicformat="arrow_data {{0 1 2 0 0 -1} {} 0}
                     width 5 offset 0"
                     /label="terminator"
     misc_feature    3692..3871
                     /Source="referenceToDocument: urn:local:.:tg-c31n3po"
                     /label="MCS (pGW44xBamHIxNheI) (concatenated sequence 2)"
                     /note="Geneious type: Concatenated sequence"
     misc_feature    complement(3709..3714)
                     /ApEinfo_fwdcolor="#ff0004"
                     /ApEinfo_revcolor="#ff0004"
                     /ApEinfo_graphicformat="arrow_data {{0 1 2 0 0 -1} {} 0}
                     width 5 offset 0"
                     /label="BbsI"
     misc_feature    3739..3744
                     /ApEinfo_label="BbsI"
                     /ApEinfo_fwdcolor="#ff0004"
                     /ApEinfo_revcolor="#ff0004"
                     /ApEinfo_graphicformat="arrow_data {{0 1 2 0 0 -1} {} 0}
                     width 5 offset 0"
                     /label="BbsI(1)"
     terminator      3763..3813
                     /ApEinfo_fwdcolor="#9d1b1c"
                     /ApEinfo_revcolor="#9d1b1c"
                     /ApEinfo_graphicformat="arrow_data {{0 1 2 0 0 -1} {} 0}
                     width 5 offset 0"
                     /label="L3S1P13 terminator"
     terminator      complement(3821..3865)
                     /ApEinfo_fwdcolor="#9d1b1c"
                     /ApEinfo_revcolor="#9d1b1c"
                     /ApEinfo_graphicformat="arrow_data {{0 1 2 0 0 -1} {} 0}
                     width 5 offset 0"
                     /label="ECK120010850"
     misc_feature    3868..3947
                     /Source="referenceToDocument: urn:local:.:th-c31n3po"
                     /label="RV attP (concatenated sequence 3)"
                     /note="Geneious type: Concatenated sequence"
     motif           3874..3942
                     /created_by="hln"
                     /Transferred_From="RV_attP"
                     /Transferred_Similarity="100.00%"
                     /label="RV_attP"
     misc_feature    3944..3695
                     /Source="referenceToDocument: urn:local:.:tf-c31n3po"
                     /label="Digestion of pJE991x BamHIxNheI (concatenated
                     sequence 1)"
                     /note="Geneious type: Concatenated sequence"
     terminator      3949..4001
                     /ApEinfo_fwdcolor="#9d1b1c"
                     /ApEinfo_revcolor="#9d1b1c"
                     /ApEinfo_graphicformat="arrow_data {{0 1 2 0 0 -1} {} 0}
                     width 5 offset 0"
                     /label="ECK120033736"
     misc_recomb     4002..4046
                     /ApEinfo_fwdcolor="#ff8275"
                     /ApEinfo_revcolor="#ff8275"
                     /ApEinfo_graphicformat="arrow_data {{0 1 2 0 0 -1} {} 0}
                     width 5 offset 0"
                     /label="phiC31 attB"
ORIGIN      
        1 aaaaggatct aggtgaagat cctttttgat aatctcatga ccaaaatccc ttaacgtgag
       61 ttttcgttcc actgagcgtc agaccccgta gaaaagatca aaggatcttc ttgagatcct
      121 ttttttctgc gcgtaatctg ctgcttgcaa acaaaaaaac caccgctacc agcggtggtt
      181 tgtttgccgg atcaagagct accaactctt tttccgaagg taactggctt cagcagagcg
      241 cagataccaa atactgttct tctagtgtag ccgtagttag gccaccactt caagaactct
      301 gtagcaccgc ctacatacct cgctctgcta atcctgttac cagtggctgc tgccagtggc
      361 gataagtcgt gtcttaccgg gttggactca agacgatagt taccggataa ggcgcagcgg
      421 tcgggctgaa cggggggttc gtgcacacag cccagcttgg agcgaacgac ctacaccgaa
      481 ctgagatacc tacagcgtga gctatgagaa agcgccacgc ttcccgaagg gagaaaggcg
      541 gacaggtatc cggtaagcgg cagggtcgga acaggagagc gcacgaggga gcttccaggg
      601 ggaaacgcct ggtatcttta tagtcctgtc gggtttcgcc acctctgact tgagcgtcga
      661 tttttgtgat gctcgtcagg ggggcggagc ctatggaaaa acgccagcaa cgcggccttt
      721 ttacggttcc tggccttttg ctggcctttt gctcacatgt tctttcctgc gttatcccct
      781 gattctgtgg ataaccgtat taccgccttt gagtgagctg ataccgctcg ccgcagccga
      841 acgaccgagc gcagcgagtc agtgagcgag gaagcggaag agcgcccaat acgcaaaccg
      901 cctctgggag accagaaaca aaaaaaggcc gcgttagcgg ccttcaataa ttggacctgg
      961 ctcctaactg atttttaagg cgactgatga gtcgcctttt ttttgtctaa gaattcttat
     1021 ttgttaactg ttaattgtcc ttgttcaagg atgctgtctt tgacaacaga tgttttcttg
     1081 cctttgatgt tcagcaggaa gcttggcgca aacgttgatt gtttgtctgc gtagaatcct
     1141 ctgtttgtca tatagcttgt aatcaccacg acattgtttc ctttcgcttg aggtacagcg
     1201 aagtgtgagt aagtaaaggt tacatcgtta ggatcaagat ccatttttaa cacaaggcca
     1261 gttttgttca gcggcttgta tgggccagtt aaagaattag aaacataacc aagcatgtaa
     1321 atatcgttag acgaaatgcc gtcaatcgtc atttttgatc cgcgggagtc agtgaacagg
     1381 taccatttgc cgttcatttt aaagacgttc gcgcgttcaa tttcatctgt tactgtgtta
     1441 gatgcaatca gcggtttcat cacttttttc agtgtgtaat catcgtttag ctcaatcata
     1501 ccgagagcgc cgtttgctaa ctcagccgtg cgttttttat cgctttgcag aagtttttga
     1561 ctttcttgac ggaagaatga tgtgcttttg ccatagtatg ctttgttaaa taaagattct
     1621 tcgccttggt agccatcttc agttccagtg tttgcttcaa atactaagta tttgtggcct
     1681 ttatcttcta cgtagtgagg atctctcagc gtatggttgt cgcctgagct gtagttgcct
     1741 tcatcgatga actgctgtac attttgatac gtttttccgt caccgtcaaa gattgattta
     1801 taatcctcta caccgttgat gttcaaagag ctgtctgatg ctgatacgtt aacttgtgca
     1861 gttgtcagtg tttgtttgcc gtaatgttta ccggagaaat cagtgtagaa taaacggatt
     1921 tttccgtcag atgtaaatgt ggctgaacct gaccattctt gtgtttggtc ttttaggata
     1981 gaatcatttg catcgaattt gtcgctgtct ttaaagacgc ggccagcgtt tttccagctg
     2041 tcaatagaag tttcgccgac tttttgatag aacatgtaaa tcgatgtgtc atccgcattt
     2101 ttaggatctc cggctaatgc aaagacgatg tggtagccgc gatagtttgc gacagtgccg
     2161 tcagcgtttt gtaatggcca gctgtcccaa acgtccaggc cttttgcaga agagatattt
     2221 ttaattgtgg acgaatcgaa ttcaggaact tgatattttt catttttttg ctgttcaggg
     2281 atttgcagca tatcatggcg tgtaatatgg gaaatgccgt atgtttcctt atatggcttt
     2341 tggttcgttt ctttcgcaaa cgcttgagtt gcgcctcctg ccagcagtgc ggtagtaaag
     2401 gttaatactg ttgcttgttt tgcaaacttt ttgatgttca tcgttcatgt ctcctttttt
     2461 atgtactgtg tgaattcatc agaagaactc gtcaagaagg cgatagaagg cgatgcgctg
     2521 cgaatcggga gcggcgatac cgtaaagcac gaggaagcgg tcagcccatt cgccgccaag
     2581 ctcttcagca atatcacggg tagccaacgc tatgtcctga tagcggtccg ccacacccag
     2641 ccggccacag tcgatgaatc cagaaaagcg gccattttcc accatgatat tcggcaagca
     2701 ggcatcgcca tgggtcacga cgagatcctc gccgtcgggc atccgcgcct tgagcctggc
     2761 gaacagttcg gctggcgcga gcccctgatg ctcttcgtcc agatcatcct gatcgacaag
     2821 accggcttcc atccgagtac gtgctcgctc gatgcgatgt ttcgcttggt ggtcgaatgg
     2881 gcaggtagcc ggatcaagcg tatgcagccg ccgcattgca tcagccatga tggatacttt
     2941 ctcggcagga gcaaggtgag atgacaggag atcctgcccc ggcacttcgc ccaatagcag
     3001 ccagtccctt cccgcttcag tgacaacgtc gagcacagct gcgcaaggaa cgcccgtcgt
     3061 ggccagccac gatagccgcg ctgcctcgtc ttggagttca ttcagggcac cggacaggtc
     3121 ggtcttgaca aaaagaaccg ggcgcccctg cgctgacagc cggaacacgg cggcatcaga
     3181 gcagccgatt gtctgttgtg cccagtcata gccgaatagc ctctccaccc aagcggccgg
     3241 agaacctgcg tgcaatccat cttgttcaat catgcgaaac gatcctcatc ctgtctcttg
     3301 atcagatctt gatcccctgc gccatcagat ccttggcggc aagaaagcca tccagtttac
     3361 tttgcagggc ttcccaacct taccagaggg cgccccagct ggcaattccg gttcgcttgc
     3421 tgtccataaa accgcccagt ctagctatcg ccatgtaagc ccactgcaag ctacctgctt
     3481 tctctttgcg cttgcgtttt cccttgtcca gatagcccag tagctgacat tcatccggga
     3541 cgtcgtgccc caactggggt aacctttgag ttctctcagt tgggggatcg atagtcaaaa
     3601 gcctccggtc ggaggctttt gactagcacc tcggtaccaa attccagaaa agaggcctcc
     3661 cgaaaggggg gccttttttc gttttggtcc ggatccgata tcatccaagt cttcaattgc
     3721 aatccgataa ttcaggtaga agacaactgg tctagactcg aggacgaaca ataaggcctc
     3781 cctaacgggg ggcctttttt attgataaca aaaatccaca aggaaaaatt aaaggggaga
     3841 taaaatcccc cctttttggt taactgcggc cgcgcacagg tgtagtgtat ctcacaggtc
     3901 cacggttggc cgtggactgc tgaagaacat tccacgccag gagctagcaa cgcatgagaa
     3961 agcccccgga agatcacctt ccgggggctt ttttattgcg ctgcgggtgc cagggcgtgc
     4021 ccttgggctc cccgggcgcg tactcc
//
