# Supplementary material for: The SAGE genetic toolkit enables highly efficient, iterative site-specific genome engineering in bacteria
Source: bioRxiv preprint, doi:10.1101/2020.06.28.176339, version 1 (2020-06-28)
Supplement: Supplementary File P1 - Plasmid Maps [file 176339_file02.zip › pJE354.gb]

LOCUS       pJE354                  3295 bp ds-DNA     circular     24-JUN-2020
DEFINITION  .
ACCESSION   urn.local...jk-c31n3oi
KEYWORDS    .
SOURCE      .
  ORGANISM  .
COMMENT     COMMENT     ApEinfo:methylated:1.
FEATURES             Location/Qualifiers
     rep_origin      1..770
                     /created_by="elmo110"
                     /modified_by="elmo110"
                     /label="pBBR1 oriV"
     misc_feature    1..1433
                     /created_by="elmo110"
                     /label="pBBR1 replicon"
     gene            771..1433
                     /gene="rep"
                     /ApEinfo_fwdcolor="pink"
                     /ApEinfo_revcolor="pink"
                     /ApEinfo_graphicformat="arrow_data {{0 1 2 0 0 -1} {} 0}
                     width 5 offset 0"
                     /label="rep"
     CDS             1530..2345
                     /gene="kan"
                     /transl_table=11
                     /product="APH(3')-I family aminoglycoside
                     O-phosphotransferase"
                     /protein_id="AAY99750.1"
                     /db_xref="GI:69048458"
                     /translation="MSHIQRETSCSRPRLNSNMDADLYGYKWARDNVGQSGATIYRLY
                     GKPDAPELFLKHGKGSVANDVTDEMVRLNWLTEFMPLPTIKHFIRTPDDAWLLTTAIP
                     GKTAFQVLEEYPDSGENIVDALAVFLRRLHSIPVCNCPFNGDRVFRLAQAQSRMNNGL
                     VGASDFDDERNGWPVEQVWKEMHKLLPFSPDSVVTHGDFSLDNLIFDEGKLIGCIDVG
                     RVGIADRYQDLAILWNCLGEFSPSLQKRLFQKYGIDNPDMNKLQFHLMLDEFF"
                     /ApEinfo_fwdcolor="#afff92"
                     /ApEinfo_revcolor="#afff92"
                     /ApEinfo_graphicformat="arrow_data {{0 1 2 0 0 -1} {} 0}
                     width 5 offset 0"
                     /modified_by="elmo110"
                     /label="kanamycin kinase (aph-I)"
     regulatory      2362..2393
                     /regulatory_class="terminator"
                     /note="TonB terminator"
                     /ApEinfo_fwdcolor="#ff4649"
                     /ApEinfo_revcolor="#ff4649"
                     /ApEinfo_graphicformat="arrow_data {{0 1 2 0 0 -1} {} 0}
                     width 5 offset 0"
                     /label="TonB terminator"
     -35_signal      2426..2431
                     /ApEinfo_fwdcolor="#07e500"
                     /ApEinfo_revcolor="#07e500"
                     /ApEinfo_graphicformat="arrow_data {{0 1 2 0 0 -1} {} 0}
                     width 5 offset 0"
                     /label="-35"
     misc_feature    2426..2486
                     /ApEinfo_fwdcolor="#acdcff"
                     /ApEinfo_revcolor="#acdcff"
                     /ApEinfo_graphicformat="arrow_data {{0 1 2 0 0 -1} {} 0}
                     width 5 offset 0"
                     /modified_by="elmo110"
                     /label="tac promoter"
     -10_signal      2448..2453
                     /ApEinfo_fwdcolor="#07e500"
                     /ApEinfo_revcolor="#07e500"
                     /ApEinfo_graphicformat="arrow_data {{0 1 2 0 0 -1} {} 0}
                     width 5 offset 0"
                     /label="-10"
     protein_bind    2457..2480
                     /ApEinfo_fwdcolor="#ffc526"
                     /ApEinfo_revcolor="#ffc526"
                     /ApEinfo_graphicformat="arrow_data {{0 1 2 0 0 -1} {} 0}
                     width 5 offset 0"
                     /label="lacO"
     RBS             2487..2492
                     /ApEinfo_fwdcolor="#acdcff"
                     /ApEinfo_revcolor="#acdcff"
                     /ApEinfo_graphicformat="arrow_data {{0 1 2 0 0 -1} {} 0}
                     width 5 offset 0"
     CDS             2499..3209
                     /ApEinfo_fwdcolor="#e7e8ff"
                     /ApEinfo_revcolor="#e7e8ff"
                     /ApEinfo_graphicformat="arrow_data {{0 1 2 0 0 -1} {} 0}
                     width 5 offset 0"
                     /label="mNeonGreen (Ppu optimized)"
     regulatory      3254..3290
                     /regulatory_class="terminator"
                     /note="SoxR terminator"
                     /ApEinfo_fwdcolor="#ff4649"
                     /ApEinfo_revcolor="#ff4649"
                     /ApEinfo_graphicformat="arrow_data {{0 1 2 0 0 -1} {} 0}
                     width 5 offset 0"
                     /label="SoxR terminator"
ORIGIN      
        1 gcggccaccg gctggctcgc ttcgctcggc ccgtggacaa ccctgctgga caagctgatg
       61 gacaggctgc gcctgcccac gagcttgacc acagggattg cccaccggct acccagcctt
      121 cgaccacata cccaccggct ccaactgcgc ggcctgcggc cttgccccat caattttttt
      181 aattttctct ggggaaaagc ctccggcctg cggcctgcgc gcttcgcttg ccggttggac
      241 accaagtgga aggcgggtca aggctcgcgc agcgaccgcg cagcggcttg gccttgacgc
      301 gcctggaacg acccaagcct atgcgagtgg gggcagtcga aggcgaagcc cgcccgcctg
      361 ccccccgagc ctcacggcgg cgagtgcggg ggttccaagg gggcagcgcc accttgggca
      421 aggccgaagg ccgcgcagtc gatcaacaag ccccggaggg gccacttttt gccggagggg
      481 gagccgcgcc gaaggcgtgg gggaaccccg caggggtgcc cttctttggg caccaaagaa
      541 ctagatatag ggcgaaatgc gaaagactta aaaatcaaca acttaaaaaa ggggggtacg
      601 caacagctca ttgcggcacc ccccgcaata gctcattgcg taggttaaag aaaatctgta
      661 attgactgcc acttttacgc aacgcataat tgttgtcgcg ctgccgaaaa gttgcagctg
      721 attgcgcatg gtgccgcaac cgtgcggcac cctaccgcat ggagataagc atggccacgc
      781 agtccagaga aatcggcatt caagccaaga acaagcccgg tcactgggtg caaacggaac
      841 gcaaagcgca tgaggcgtgg gccgggctta ttgcgaggaa acccacggcg gcaatgctgc
      901 tgcatcacct cgtggcgcag atgggccacc agaacgccgt ggtggtcagc cagaagacac
      961 tttccaagct catcggacgt tctttgcgga cggtccaata cgcagtcaag gacttggtgg
     1021 ccgagcgctg gatctccgtc gtgaagctca acggccccgg caccgtgtcg gcctacgtgg
     1081 tcaatgaccg cgtggcgtgg ggccagcccc gcgaccagtt gcgcctgtcg gtgttcagtg
     1141 ccgccgtggt ggttgatcac gacgaccagg acgaatcgct gttggggcat ggcgacctgc
     1201 gccgcatccc gaccctgtat ccgggcgagc agcaactacc gaccggcccc ggcgaggagc
     1261 cgcccagcca gcccggcatt ccgggcatgg aaccagacct gccagccttg accgaaacgg
     1321 aggaatggga acggcgcggg cagcagcgcc tgccgatgcc cgatgagccg tgttttctgg
     1381 acgatggcga gccgttggag ccgccgacac gggtcacgct gccgcgccgg tagtacgtaa
     1441 gaggttccaa ctttcaccat aatgaaataa gatcactacc gggcgtattt tttgagttat
     1501 cgagattttc aggagctaag gaagctaaaa tgagccatat tcaacgggaa acgtcttgct
     1561 cgaggccgcg attaaattcc aacatggatg ctgatttata tgggtataaa tgggctcgcg
     1621 ataatgtcgg gcaatcaggt gcgacaatct atcgattgta tgggaagccc gatgcgccag
     1681 agttgtttct gaaacatggc aaaggtagcg ttgccaatga tgttacagat gagatggtca
     1741 ggctaaactg gctgacggaa tttatgcctc ttccgaccat caagcatttt atccgtactc
     1801 ctgatgatgc atggttactc accactgcga tcccagggaa aacagcattc caggtattag
     1861 aagaatatcc tgattcaggt gaaaatattg ttgatgcgct ggcagtgttc ctgcgccggt
     1921 tgcattcgat tcctgtttgt aattgtcctt ttaacggcga tcgcgtattt cgtctcgctc
     1981 aggcgcaatc acgaatgaat aacggtttgg ttggtgcgag tgattttgat gacgagcgta
     2041 atggctggcc tgttgaacaa gtctggaaag aaatgcataa gcttttgcca ttctcaccgg
     2101 attcagtcgt cactcatggt gatttctcac ttgataacct tatttttgac gaggggaaat
     2161 taataggttg tattgatgtt ggacgagtcg gaatcgcaga ccgataccag gatcttgcca
     2221 tcctatggaa ctgcctcggt gagttttctc cttcattaca gaaacggctt tttcaaaaat
     2281 atggtattga taatcctgat atgaataaat tgcagtttca cttgatgctc gatgagtttt
     2341 tctgagggcg gatccccctc aagtcaaaag cctccggtcg gaggcttttg actttctgct
     2401 atggaggtca ggtatgatta ctagtttgac aattaatcat cggctcgtat aatgtgtgga
     2461 attgtgagcg gataacaatt tcacacagga gatatcatat ggtgtccaaa ggggaagagg
     2521 acaatatggc atcgttgcca gctacgcatg aactgcacat cttcggctcg attaacggtg
     2581 tcgatttcga tatggtcggc cagggtacgg ggaatcctaa cgacggttat gaggagctga
     2641 acctcaaatc gacgaagggg gatctccagt ttagcccctg gattttggtc ccacatattg
     2701 gttacggctt tcatcagtac ctcccgtatc cggacggtat gagccctttt caagctgcta
     2761 tggtggacgg tagcggttac caagtccacc ggaccatgca gtttgaggat ggggcatcgc
     2821 tgacggtcaa ctaccgttat acctacgaag gtagccatat taagggcgaa gctcaagtga
     2881 agggtaccgg ctttccggcg gacggtccgg tgatgacgaa ctccctcacc gccgccgatt
     2941 ggtgtcgtag caagaaaacc tatccgaatg acaaaaccat catctcgacg tttaagtgga
     3001 gctatacgac gggtaatggc aagcgctacc gttcgacggc acgtaccacc tacacgtttg
     3061 caaagcctat ggctgcaaat tacctcaaga atcaacctat gtatgtgttc cggaaaacgg
     3121 aactcaaaca tagcaaaacg gaactgaact tcaaagagtg gcagaaagct ttcacggatg
     3181 tcatgggtat ggacgaactc tataaataat ctagaattca ggacgagcct cagactccag
     3241 cgtaactgga ctgaaaacaa actaaagcgc ccttgtggcg ctttagtttt gttcc
//
