# Supplementary material for: The SAGE genetic toolkit enables highly efficient, iterative site-specific genome engineering in bacteria
Source: bioRxiv preprint, doi:10.1101/2020.06.28.176339, version 1 (2020-06-28)
Supplement: Supplementary File P1 - Plasmid Maps [file 176339_file02.zip › pJH0211.gb]

LOCUS       pJH0211                 2577 bp    DNA     circular UNA 24-JUN-2020
DEFINITION  .
ACCESSION   urn.local...l3-c31n3ol
VERSION     urn.local...l3-c31n3ol
KEYWORDS    .
SOURCE      
  ORGANISM  .
FEATURES             Location/Qualifiers
     rep_origin      35..717
                     /ApEinfo_fwdcolor="gray50"
                     /ApEinfo_revcolor="gray50"
                     /ApEinfo_graphicformat="arrow_data {{0 1 2 0 0 -1} {} 0}
                     width 5 offset 0"
                     /label="ColE1 origin"
     terminator      complement(906..954)
                     /ApEinfo_fwdcolor="#9d1b1c"
                     /ApEinfo_revcolor="#9d1b1c"
                     /ApEinfo_graphicformat="arrow_data {{0 1 2 0 0 -1} {} 0}
                     width 5 offset 0"
                     /label="L3S3P22 terminator"
     terminator      967..1008
                     /ApEinfo_fwdcolor="#9d1b1c"
                     /ApEinfo_revcolor="#9d1b1c"
                     /ApEinfo_graphicformat="arrow_data {{0 1 2 0 0 -1} {} 0}
                     width 5 offset 0"
                     /label="ECK120035133"
     CDS             complement(1018..1812)
                     /gene="nptII"
                     /codon_start=1
                     /transl_table=11
                     /product="neomycin phosphotransferase"
                     /protein_id="ACJ66844.1"
                     /db_xref="GI:215434895"
                     /vntifkey=4
                     /ApEinfo_fwdcolor="#66ff66"
                     /ApEinfo_revcolor="#66ff66"
                     /ApEinfo_graphicformat="arrow_data {{0 1 2 0 0 -1} {} 0}
                     width 5 offset 0"
                     /label="neomycin\phosphotransferase"
     gene            complement(1018..1812)
                     /gene="nptII"
                     /vntifkey=60
                     /ApEinfo_fwdcolor="#66ff66"
                     /ApEinfo_revcolor="#66ff66"
                     /ApEinfo_graphicformat="arrow_data {{0 1 2 0 0 -1} {} 0}
                     width 5 offset 0"
                     /label="nptII"
     -10_signal      complement(1977..1985)
                     /ApEinfo_fwdcolor="#07e500"
                     /ApEinfo_revcolor="#07e500"
                     /ApEinfo_graphicformat="arrow_data {{0 1 2 0 0 -1} {} 0}
                     width 5 offset 0"
                     /label="-10 KanR (BPROM_pred)"
     -35_signal      complement(2003..2008)
                     /ApEinfo_fwdcolor="#07e500"
                     /ApEinfo_revcolor="#07e500"
                     /ApEinfo_graphicformat="arrow_data {{0 1 2 0 0 -1} {} 0}
                     width 5 offset 0"
                     /label="-35 KanR (BPROM_pred)"
     misc_recomb     2084..2125
                     /ApEinfo_fwdcolor="#ff8275"
                     /ApEinfo_revcolor="#ff8275"
                     /ApEinfo_graphicformat="arrow_data {{0 1 2 0 0 -1} {} 0}
                     width 5 offset 0"
                     /label="phiC31 attP"
     regulatory      2132..2163
                     /regulatory_class="terminator"
                     /note="TonB terminator"
                     /ApEinfo_fwdcolor="#ff4649"
                     /ApEinfo_revcolor="#ff4649"
                     /ApEinfo_graphicformat="arrow_data {{0 1 2 0 0 -1} {} 0}
                     width 5 offset 0"
                     /label="TonB terminator"
     terminator      2169..2229
                     /locus_tag="/product="" /label=L3S2P21
                     /ApEinfo_fwdcolor=""#9d1b1c"
                     /ApEinfo_revcolor="#9d1b1c"
                     /ApEinfo_graphicformat="arrow_data {{0 1 2 0 0 -1} {} 0}
                     width 5 offset 0"
                     /label="terminator"
     misc_feature    2231..2410
                     /Source="referenceToDocument: urn:local:.:w0-c31n3pz"
                     /label="MCS (pGW44xBamHIxNheI) (concatenated sequence 2)"
                     /note="Geneious type: Concatenated sequence"
     misc_feature    complement(2248..2253)
                     /ApEinfo_fwdcolor="#ff0004"
                     /ApEinfo_revcolor="#ff0004"
                     /ApEinfo_graphicformat="arrow_data {{0 1 2 0 0 -1} {} 0}
                     width 5 offset 0"
                     /label="BbsI"
     misc_feature    2278..2283
                     /ApEinfo_label="BbsI"
                     /ApEinfo_fwdcolor="#ff0004"
                     /ApEinfo_revcolor="#ff0004"
                     /ApEinfo_graphicformat="arrow_data {{0 1 2 0 0 -1} {} 0}
                     width 5 offset 0"
                     /label="BbsI(1)"
     terminator      2302..2352
                     /ApEinfo_fwdcolor="#9d1b1c"
                     /ApEinfo_revcolor="#9d1b1c"
                     /ApEinfo_graphicformat="arrow_data {{0 1 2 0 0 -1} {} 0}
                     width 5 offset 0"
                     /label="L3S1P13 terminator"
     terminator      complement(2360..2404)
                     /ApEinfo_fwdcolor="#9d1b1c"
                     /ApEinfo_revcolor="#9d1b1c"
                     /ApEinfo_graphicformat="arrow_data {{0 1 2 0 0 -1} {} 0}
                     width 5 offset 0"
                     /label="ECK120010850"
     misc_feature    2407..2478
                     /Source="referenceToDocument: urn:local:.:w1-c31n3pz"
                     /label="BL3 attP (concatenated sequence 3)"
                     /note="Geneious type: Concatenated sequence"
     motif           2413..2473
                     /created_by="hln"
                     /Transferred_From="BL3_attP"
                     /Transferred_Similarity="100.00%"
                     /label="BL3_attP"
     misc_feature    2475..2234
                     /Source="referenceToDocument: urn:local:.:vz-c31n3pz"
                     /label="Digestion of pJE991x BamHIxNheI (concatenated
                     sequence 1)"
                     /note="Geneious type: Concatenated sequence"
     terminator      2480..2532
                     /ApEinfo_fwdcolor="#9d1b1c"
                     /ApEinfo_revcolor="#9d1b1c"
                     /ApEinfo_graphicformat="arrow_data {{0 1 2 0 0 -1} {} 0}
                     width 5 offset 0"
                     /label="ECK120033736"
     misc_recomb     2533..2577
                     /ApEinfo_fwdcolor="#ff8275"
                     /ApEinfo_revcolor="#ff8275"
                     /ApEinfo_graphicformat="arrow_data {{0 1 2 0 0 -1} {} 0}
                     width 5 offset 0"
                     /label="phiC31 attB"
ORIGIN      
        1 aaaaggatct aggtgaagat cctttttgat aatctcatga ccaaaatccc ttaacgtgag
       61 ttttcgttcc actgagcgtc agaccccgta gaaaagatca aaggatcttc ttgagatcct
      121 ttttttctgc gcgtaatctg ctgcttgcaa acaaaaaaac caccgctacc agcggtggtt
      181 tgtttgccgg atcaagagct accaactctt tttccgaagg taactggctt cagcagagcg
      241 cagataccaa atactgttct tctagtgtag ccgtagttag gccaccactt caagaactct
      301 gtagcaccgc ctacatacct cgctctgcta atcctgttac cagtggctgc tgccagtggc
      361 gataagtcgt gtcttaccgg gttggactca agacgatagt taccggataa ggcgcagcgg
      421 tcgggctgaa cggggggttc gtgcacacag cccagcttgg agcgaacgac ctacaccgaa
      481 ctgagatacc tacagcgtga gctatgagaa agcgccacgc ttcccgaagg gagaaaggcg
      541 gacaggtatc cggtaagcgg cagggtcgga acaggagagc gcacgaggga gcttccaggg
      601 ggaaacgcct ggtatcttta tagtcctgtc gggtttcgcc acctctgact tgagcgtcga
      661 tttttgtgat gctcgtcagg ggggcggagc ctatggaaaa acgccagcaa cgcggccttt
      721 ttacggttcc tggccttttg ctggcctttt gctcacatgt tctttcctgc gttatcccct
      781 gattctgtgg ataaccgtat taccgccttt gagtgagctg ataccgctcg ccgcagccga
      841 acgaccgagc gcagcgagtc agtgagcgag gaagcggaag agcgcccaat acgcaaaccg
      901 cctctgggag accagaaaca aaaaaaggcc gcgttagcgg ccttcaataa ttggacctgg
      961 ctcctaactg atttttaagg cgactgatga gtcgcctttt ttttgtctaa gaattcatca
     1021 gaagaactcg tcaagaaggc gatagaaggc gatgcgctgc gaatcgggag cggcgatacc
     1081 gtaaagcacg aggaagcggt cagcccattc gccgccaagc tcttcagcaa tatcacgggt
     1141 agccaacgct atgtcctgat agcggtccgc cacacccagc cggccacagt cgatgaatcc
     1201 agaaaagcgg ccattttcca ccatgatatt cggcaagcag gcatcgccat gggtcacgac
     1261 gagatcctcg ccgtcgggca tccgcgcctt gagcctggcg aacagttcgg ctggcgcgag
     1321 cccctgatgc tcttcgtcca gatcatcctg atcgacaaga ccggcttcca tccgagtacg
     1381 tgctcgctcg atgcgatgtt tcgcttggtg gtcgaatggg caggtagccg gatcaagcgt
     1441 atgcagccgc cgcattgcat cagccatgat ggatactttc tcggcaggag caaggtgaga
     1501 tgacaggaga tcctgccccg gcacttcgcc caatagcagc cagtcccttc ccgcttcagt
     1561 gacaacgtcg agcacagctg cgcaaggaac gcccgtcgtg gccagccacg atagccgcgc
     1621 tgcctcgtct tggagttcat tcagggcacc ggacaggtcg gtcttgacaa aaagaaccgg
     1681 gcgcccctgc gctgacagcc ggaacacggc ggcatcagag cagccgattg tctgttgtgc
     1741 ccagtcatag ccgaatagcc tctccaccca agcggccgga gaacctgcgt gcaatccatc
     1801 ttgttcaatc atgcgaaacg atcctcatcc tgtctcttga tcagatcttg atcccctgcg
     1861 ccatcagatc cttggcggca agaaagccat ccagtttact ttgcagggct tcccaacctt
     1921 accagagggc gccccagctg gcaattccgg ttcgcttgct gtccataaaa ccgcccagtc
     1981 tagctatcgc catgtaagcc cactgcaagc tacctgcttt ctctttgcgc ttgcgttttc
     2041 ccttgtccag atagcccagt agctgacatt catccgggac gtcgtgcccc aactggggta
     2101 acctttgagt tctctcagtt gggggatcga tagtcaaaag cctccggtcg gaggcttttg
     2161 actagcacct cggtaccaaa ttccagaaaa gaggcctccc gaaagggggg ccttttttcg
     2221 ttttggtccg gatccgatat catccaagtc ttcaattgca atccgataat tcaggtagaa
     2281 gacaactggt ctagactcga ggacgaacaa taaggcctcc ctaacggggg gcctttttta
     2341 ttgataacaa aaatccacaa ggaaaaatta aaggggagat aaaatccccc ctttttggtt
     2401 aactgcggcc gcgagaatac tgttgaacaa tgaaaaacta ggcatgtaga agttgtttgt
     2461 gcactaactt taagctagca acgcatgaga aagcccccgg aagatcacct tccgggggct
     2521 tttttattgc gctgcgggtg ccagggcgtg cccttgggct ccccgggcgc gtactcc
//
