# Supplementary material for: The SAGE genetic toolkit enables highly efficient, iterative site-specific genome engineering in bacteria
Source: bioRxiv preprint, doi:10.1101/2020.06.28.176339, version 1 (2020-06-28)
Supplement: Supplementary File P1 - Plasmid Maps [file 176339_file02.zip › pJE1280.gb]

LOCUS       pJE1280                 3460 bp ds-DNA     circular     24-JUN-2020
DEFINITION  .
ACCESSION   urn.local...jq-c31n3oj
KEYWORDS    .
SOURCE      .
  ORGANISM  .
COMMENT     COMMENT                                                            
            COMMENT     ApEinfo:methylated:1.
FEATURES             Location/Qualifiers
     rep_origin      35..717
                     /ApEinfo_fwdcolor="gray50"
                     /ApEinfo_revcolor="gray50"
                     /ApEinfo_graphicformat="arrow_data {{0 1 2 0 0 -1} {} 0}
                     width 5 offset 0"
                     /label="ColE1 origin"
     rep_origin      95..714
                     /locus_tag="/product="" /label=pBR322_replication_origin
                     Replication origin|rep_or igin
                     /ApEinfo_fwdcolor=""#999999"
                     /ApEinfo_revcolor="#999999"
                     /ApEinfo_graphicformat="arrow_data {{0 1 2 0 0 -1} {} 0}
                     width 5 offset 0"
     terminator      complement(906..954)
                     /ApEinfo_fwdcolor="#9d1b1c"
                     /ApEinfo_revcolor="#9d1b1c"
                     /ApEinfo_graphicformat="arrow_data {{0 1 2 0 0 -1} {} 0}
                     width 5 offset 0"
                     /label="L3S3P22 terminator"
     terminator      967..1008
                     /ApEinfo_fwdcolor="#9d1b1c"
                     /ApEinfo_revcolor="#9d1b1c"
                     /ApEinfo_graphicformat="arrow_data {{0 1 2 0 0 -1} {} 0}
                     width 5 offset 0"
                     /label="ECK120035133"
     gene            complement(1018..1812)
                     /gene="nptII"
                     /vntifkey=60
                     /ApEinfo_fwdcolor="#66ff66"
                     /ApEinfo_revcolor="#66ff66"
                     /ApEinfo_graphicformat="arrow_data {{0 1 2 0 0 -1} {} 0}
                     width 5 offset 0"
                     /label="nptII"
     CDS             complement(1018..1812)
                     /gene="nptII"
                     /codon_start=1
                     /transl_table=11
                     /product="neomycin phosphotransferase"
                     /protein_id="ACJ66844.1"
                     /db_xref="GI:215434895"
                     /vntifkey=4
                     /ApEinfo_fwdcolor="#66ff66"
                     /ApEinfo_revcolor="#66ff66"
                     /ApEinfo_graphicformat="arrow_data {{0 1 2 0 0 -1} {} 0}
                     width 5 offset 0"
                     /label="neomycin\phosphotransferase"
     misc_recomb     2084..2125
                     /ApEinfo_fwdcolor="#ff8275"
                     /ApEinfo_revcolor="#ff8275"
                     /ApEinfo_graphicformat="arrow_data {{0 1 2 0 0 -1} {} 0}
                     width 5 offset 0"
                     /label="phiC31 attP"
     regulatory      2132..2163
                     /regulatory_class="terminator"
                     /note="TonB terminator"
                     /ApEinfo_fwdcolor="#ff4649"
                     /ApEinfo_revcolor="#ff4649"
                     /ApEinfo_graphicformat="arrow_data {{0 1 2 0 0 -1} {} 0}
                     width 5 offset 0"
                     /label="TonB terminator"
     terminator      2169..2229
                     /locus_tag="/product="" /label=L3S2P21
                     /ApEinfo_fwdcolor=""#9d1b1c"
                     /ApEinfo_revcolor="#9d1b1c"
                     /ApEinfo_graphicformat="arrow_data {{0 1 2 0 0 -1} {} 0}
                     width 5 offset 0"
     promoter        2241..2440
                     /ApEinfo_fwdcolor="#346ee0"
                     /ApEinfo_revcolor="#1d43bd"
                     /ApEinfo_graphicformat="arrow_data {{0 1 2 0 0 -1} {} 0}
                     width 5 offset 0"
                     /modified_by="elmo110"
                     /label="JEc1"
     -35_signal      2348..2353
                     /ApEinfo_fwdcolor="#07e500"
                     /ApEinfo_revcolor="#07e500"
                     /ApEinfo_graphicformat="arrow_data {{0 1 2 0 0 -1} {} 0}
                     width 5 offset 0"
                     /label="-35 (putative)"
     -10_signal      2372..2377
                     /ApEinfo_fwdcolor="#07e500"
                     /ApEinfo_revcolor="#07e500"
                     /ApEinfo_graphicformat="arrow_data {{0 1 2 0 0 -1} {} 0}
                     width 5 offset 0"
                     /label="-10 (putative)"
     RBS             2441..2470
                     /locus_tag="/product="" /label=RBS region
                     /ApEinfo_fwdcolor=""#acdcff"
                     /ApEinfo_revcolor="#acdcff"
                     /ApEinfo_graphicformat="arrow_data {{0 1 2 0 0 -1} {} 0}
                     width 5 offset 0"
     misc_feature    2471..2473
                     /ApEinfo_fwdcolor="#ff0004"
                     /ApEinfo_revcolor="#ff0004"
                     /ApEinfo_graphicformat="arrow_data {{0 1 2 0 0 -1} {} 0}
                     width 5 offset 0"
                     /label="NdeI"
     CDS             2471..3181
                     /ApEinfo_fwdcolor="#ffd1b6"
                     /ApEinfo_revcolor="#ffd1b6"
                     /ApEinfo_graphicformat="arrow_data {{0 1 2 0 0 -1} {} 0}
                     width 5 offset 0"
                     /label="mNeonGreen (Ppu optimized)"
     terminator      3188..3238
                     /ApEinfo_fwdcolor="#9d1b1c"
                     /ApEinfo_revcolor="#9d1b1c"
                     /ApEinfo_graphicformat="arrow_data {{0 1 2 0 0 -1} {} 0}
                     width 5 offset 0"
                     /label="L3S1P13 terminator"
     terminator      complement(3246..3290)
                     /ApEinfo_fwdcolor="#9d1b1c"
                     /ApEinfo_revcolor="#9d1b1c"
                     /ApEinfo_graphicformat="arrow_data {{0 1 2 0 0 -1} {} 0}
                     width 5 offset 0"
                     /label="ECK120010850"
     misc_recomb     3299..3356
                     /locus_tag="/product="" /label=BxB1 attP|misc_recomb
                     /ApEinfo_fwdcolor=""#06ff00"
                     /ApEinfo_revcolor="#06ff00"
                     /ApEinfo_graphicformat="arrow_data {{0 1 2 0 0 -1} {} 0}
                     width 5 offset 0"
                     /modified_by="elmo110"
                     /label="Bxb1 attP"
     terminator      3363..3415
                     /ApEinfo_fwdcolor="#9d1b1c"
                     /ApEinfo_revcolor="#9d1b1c"
                     /ApEinfo_graphicformat="arrow_data {{0 1 2 0 0 -1} {} 0}
                     width 5 offset 0"
                     /label="ECK120033736"
     misc_recomb     3416..3460
                     /ApEinfo_fwdcolor="#ff8275"
                     /ApEinfo_revcolor="#ff8275"
                     /ApEinfo_graphicformat="arrow_data {{0 1 2 0 0 -1} {} 0}
                     width 5 offset 0"
                     /modified_by="elmo110"
                     /label="phiC31 attB"
ORIGIN      
        1 aaaaggatct aggtgaagat cctttttgat aatctcatga ccaaaatccc ttaacgtgag
       61 ttttcgttcc actgagcgtc agaccccgta gaaaagatca aaggatcttc ttgagatcct
      121 ttttttctgc gcgtaatctg ctgcttgcaa acaaaaaaac caccgctacc agcggtggtt
      181 tgtttgccgg atcaagagct accaactctt tttccgaagg taactggctt cagcagagcg
      241 cagataccaa atactgttct tctagtgtag ccgtagttag gccaccactt caagaactct
      301 gtagcaccgc ctacatacct cgctctgcta atcctgttac cagtggctgc tgccagtggc
      361 gataagtcgt gtcttaccgg gttggactca agacgatagt taccggataa ggcgcagcgg
      421 tcgggctgaa cggggggttc gtgcacacag cccagcttgg agcgaacgac ctacaccgaa
      481 ctgagatacc tacagcgtga gctatgagaa agcgccacgc ttcccgaagg gagaaaggcg
      541 gacaggtatc cggtaagcgg cagggtcgga acaggagagc gcacgaggga gcttccaggg
      601 ggaaacgcct ggtatcttta tagtcctgtc gggtttcgcc acctctgact tgagcgtcga
      661 tttttgtgat gctcgtcagg ggggcggagc ctatggaaaa acgccagcaa cgcggccttt
      721 ttacggttcc tggccttttg ctggcctttt gctcacatgt tctttcctgc gttatcccct
      781 gattctgtgg ataaccgtat taccgccttt gagtgagctg ataccgctcg ccgcagccga
      841 acgaccgagc gcagcgagtc agtgagcgag gaagcggaag agcgcccaat acgcaaaccg
      901 cctctgggag accagaaaca aaaaaaggcc gcgttagcgg ccttcaataa ttggacctgg
      961 ctcctaactg atttttaagg cgactgatga gtcgcctttt ttttgtctaa gaattcatca
     1021 gaagaactcg tcaagaaggc gatagaaggc gatgcgctgc gaatcgggag cggcgatacc
     1081 gtaaagcacg aggaagcggt cagcccattc gccgccaagc tcttcagcaa tatcacgggt
     1141 agccaacgct atgtcctgat agcggtccgc cacacccagc cggccacagt cgatgaatcc
     1201 agaaaagcgg ccattttcca ccatgatatt cggcaagcag gcatcgccat gggtcacgac
     1261 gagatcctcg ccgtcgggca tccgcgcctt gagcctggcg aacagttcgg ctggcgcgag
     1321 cccctgatgc tcttcgtcca gatcatcctg atcgacaaga ccggcttcca tccgagtacg
     1381 tgctcgctcg atgcgatgtt tcgcttggtg gtcgaatggg caggtagccg gatcaagcgt
     1441 atgcagccgc cgcattgcat cagccatgat ggatactttc tcggcaggag caaggtgaga
     1501 tgacaggaga tcctgccccg gcacttcgcc caatagcagc cagtcccttc ccgcttcagt
     1561 gacaacgtcg agcacagctg cgcaaggaac gcccgtcgtg gccagccacg atagccgcgc
     1621 tgcctcgtct tggagttcat tcagggcacc ggacaggtcg gtcttgacaa aaagaaccgg
     1681 gcgcccctgc gctgacagcc ggaacacggc ggcatcagag cagccgattg tctgttgtgc
     1741 ccagtcatag ccgaatagcc tctccaccca agcggccgga gaacctgcgt gcaatccatc
     1801 ttgttcaatc atgcgaaacg atcctcatcc tgtctcttga tcagatcttg atcccctgcg
     1861 ccatcagatc cttggcggca agaaagccat ccagtttact ttgcagggct tcccaacctt
     1921 accagagggc gccccagctg gcaattccgg ttcgcttgct gtccataaaa ccgcccagtc
     1981 tagctatcgc catgtaagcc cactgcaagc tacctgcttt ctctttgcgc ttgcgttttc
     2041 ccttgtccag atagcccagt agctgacatt catccgggac gtcgtgcccc aactggggta
     2101 acctttgagt tctctcagtt gggggatcga tagtcaaaag cctccggtcg gaggcttttg
     2161 actagcacct cggtaccaaa ttccagaaaa gaggcctccc gaaagggggg ccttttttcg
     2221 ttttggtcca ctagtagtct cggccgctcg gtcatggcgt tgtcctgctt gagcttggac
     2281 ccttcaggtg gtcccgcgcc cgcccttccg ctagggcgca agcgcgattt gcaccgcgcg
     2341 ccggggcttg cgctgggcgt cgtgttagcg ctaacaacgt catcgacaag tgacgggggg
     2401 cgtgggcggc gagtcaagac cggtccaacg cgcccgccag cttaagatta actcacacag
     2461 gagatatcat atggtgtcca aaggggaaga ggacaatatg gcatcgttgc cagctacgca
     2521 tgaactgcac atcttcggct cgattaacgg tgtcgatttc gatatggtcg gccagggtac
     2581 ggggaatcct aacgacggtt atgaggagct gaacctcaaa tcgacgaagg gggatctcca
     2641 gtttagcccc tggattttgg tcccacatat tggttacggc tttcatcagt acctcccgta
     2701 tccggacggt atgagccctt ttcaagctgc tatggtggac ggtagcggtt accaagtcca
     2761 ccggaccatg cagtttgagg atggggcatc gctgacggtc aactaccgtt atacctacga
     2821 aggtagccat attaagggcg aagctcaagt gaagggtacc ggctttccgg cggacggtcc
     2881 ggtgatgacg aactccctca ccgccgccga ttggtgtcgt agcaagaaaa cctatccgaa
     2941 tgacaaaacc atcatctcga cgtttaagtg gagctatacg acgggtaatg gcaagcgcta
     3001 ccgttcgacg gcacgtacca cctacacgtt tgcaaagcct atggctgcaa attacctcaa
     3061 gaatcaacct atgtatgtgt tccggaaaac ggaactcaaa catagcaaaa cggaactgaa
     3121 cttcaaagag tggcagaaag ctttcacgga tgtcatgggt atggacgaac tctataaata
     3181 atctagagac gaacaataag gcctccctaa cggggggcct tttttattga taacaaaaat
     3241 ccacaaggaa aaattaaagg ggagataaaa tccccccttt ttggttaact gcggccgcgt
     3301 cgtggtttgt ctggtcaacc accgcggtct cagtggtgta cggtacaaac cccgacgcta
     3361 gcaacgcatg agaaagcccc cggaagatca ccttccgggg gcttttttat tgcgctgcgg
     3421 gtgccagggc gtgcccttgg gctccccggg cgcgtactcc
//
