# Supplementary material for: The SAGE genetic toolkit enables highly efficient, iterative site-specific genome engineering in bacteria
Source: bioRxiv preprint, doi:10.1101/2020.06.28.176339, version 1 (2020-06-28)
Supplement: Supplementary File P1 - Plasmid Maps [file 176339_file02.zip › pJE1828.gb]

LOCUS       pJE1828                 4035 bp    DNA     circular UNA 24-JUN-2020
DEFINITION  .
ACCESSION   urn.local...kn-c31n3ok
VERSION     urn.local...kn-c31n3ok
KEYWORDS    .
SOURCE      
  ORGANISM  .
FEATURES             Location/Qualifiers
     rep_origin      35..717
                     /ApEinfo_fwdcolor="gray50"
                     /ApEinfo_revcolor="gray50"
                     /ApEinfo_graphicformat="arrow_data {{0 1 2 0 0 -1} {} 0}
                     width 5 offset 0"
                     /label="ColE1 origin"
     rep_origin      95..714
                     /locus_tag="/product="" /label=pBR322_replication_origin
                     Replication origin|rep_or igin
                     /ApEinfo_fwdcolor=""#999999"
                     /ApEinfo_revcolor="#999999"
                     /ApEinfo_graphicformat="arrow_data {{0 1 2 0 0 -1} {} 0}
                     width 5 offset 0"
                     /label="rep origin"
     terminator      complement(906..954)
                     /ApEinfo_fwdcolor="#9d1b1c"
                     /ApEinfo_revcolor="#9d1b1c"
                     /ApEinfo_graphicformat="arrow_data {{0 1 2 0 0 -1} {} 0}
                     width 5 offset 0"
                     /label="L3S3P22 terminator"
     terminator      967..1008
                     /ApEinfo_fwdcolor="#9d1b1c"
                     /ApEinfo_revcolor="#9d1b1c"
                     /ApEinfo_graphicformat="arrow_data {{0 1 2 0 0 -1} {} 0}
                     width 5 offset 0"
                     /label="ECK120035133"
     CDS             complement(1017..2441)
                     /ApEinfo_revcolor="#b4abac"
                     /ApEinfo_fwdcolor="#b4abac"
                     /label="SacB"
     gene            complement(2479..3273)
                     /gene="nptII"
                     /vntifkey=60
                     /ApEinfo_fwdcolor="#66ff66"
                     /ApEinfo_revcolor="#66ff66"
                     /ApEinfo_graphicformat="arrow_data {{0 1 2 0 0 -1} {} 0}
                     width 5 offset 0"
                     /label="nptII"
     CDS             complement(2479..3273)
                     /gene="nptII"
                     /codon_start=1
                     /transl_table=11
                     /product="neomycin phosphotransferase"
                     /protein_id="ACJ66844.1"
                     /db_xref="GI:215434895"
                     /vntifkey=4
                     /ApEinfo_fwdcolor="#66ff66"
                     /ApEinfo_revcolor="#66ff66"
                     /ApEinfo_graphicformat="arrow_data {{0 1 2 0 0 -1} {} 0}
                     width 5 offset 0"
                     /label="neomycin\phosphotransferase"
     -10_signal      complement(3438..3446)
                     /ApEinfo_fwdcolor="#07e500"
                     /ApEinfo_revcolor="#07e500"
                     /ApEinfo_graphicformat="arrow_data {{0 1 2 0 0 -1} {} 0}
                     width 5 offset 0"
                     /label="-10 KanR (BPROM_pred)"
     -35_signal      complement(3464..3469)
                     /ApEinfo_fwdcolor="#07e500"
                     /ApEinfo_revcolor="#07e500"
                     /ApEinfo_graphicformat="arrow_data {{0 1 2 0 0 -1} {} 0}
                     width 5 offset 0"
                     /label="-35 KanR (BPROM_pred)"
     misc_recomb     3545..3586
                     /created_by="elmo110"
                     /label="phiC31 attP"
     regulatory      3593..3624
                     /regulatory_class="terminator"
                     /note="TonB terminator"
                     /ApEinfo_fwdcolor="#ff4649"
                     /ApEinfo_revcolor="#ff4649"
                     /ApEinfo_graphicformat="arrow_data {{0 1 2 0 0 -1} {} 0}
                     width 5 offset 0"
                     /label="TonB terminator"
     terminator      3630..3690
                     /locus_tag="/product="" /label=L3S2P21
                     /ApEinfo_fwdcolor=""#9d1b1c"
                     /ApEinfo_revcolor="#9d1b1c"
                     /ApEinfo_graphicformat="arrow_data {{0 1 2 0 0 -1} {} 0}
                     width 5 offset 0"
                     /label="terminator"
     misc_feature    3692..3871
                     /Source="referenceToDocument: urn:local:.:ta-c31n3pm"
                     /label="MCS (pGW44xBamHIxNheI) (concatenated sequence 2)"
                     /note="Geneious type: Concatenated sequence"
     misc_feature    complement(3709..3714)
                     /Recognition_pattern="GAAGAC(2/6)"
                     /Methylation="CpG:cut, EcoBI:cut"
                     /annotation_group="GAAGAC"
                     /label="BbsI"
                     /note="Geneious type: restriction site"
     misc_feature    3739..3744
                     /Recognition_pattern="GAAGAC(2/6)"
                     /Methylation="CpG:cut, EcoBI:cut"
                     /annotation_group="GAAGAC"
                     /label="BbsI"
                     /note="Geneious type: restriction site"
     terminator      3763..3813
                     /ApEinfo_fwdcolor="#9d1b1c"
                     /ApEinfo_revcolor="#9d1b1c"
                     /ApEinfo_graphicformat="arrow_data {{0 1 2 0 0 -1} {} 0}
                     width 5 offset 0"
                     /label="L3S1P13 terminator"
     terminator      complement(3821..3865)
                     /ApEinfo_fwdcolor="#9d1b1c"
                     /ApEinfo_revcolor="#9d1b1c"
                     /ApEinfo_graphicformat="arrow_data {{0 1 2 0 0 -1} {} 0}
                     width 5 offset 0"
                     /label="ECK120010850"
     misc_feature    3868..3936
                     /Source="referenceToDocument: urn:local:.:tb-c31n3pm"
                     /label="BxBI attP (concatenated sequence 3)"
                     /note="Geneious type: Concatenated sequence"
     motif           3874..3931
                     /created_by="hln"
                     /Transferred_From="BxB1 _attP "
                     /Transferred_Similarity="100.00%"
                     /label="BxB1_attP"
     misc_feature    3933..3695
                     /Source="referenceToDocument: urn:local:.:t9-c31n3pm"
                     /label="Digestion of pJE991x BamHIxNheI (concatenated
                     sequence 1)"
                     /note="Geneious type: Concatenated sequence"
     terminator      3938..3990
                     /ApEinfo_fwdcolor="#9d1b1c"
                     /ApEinfo_revcolor="#9d1b1c"
                     /ApEinfo_graphicformat="arrow_data {{0 1 2 0 0 -1} {} 0}
                     width 5 offset 0"
                     /label="ECK120033736"
     misc_recomb     3991..4035
                     /created_by="elmo110"
                     /label="phiC31 attB"
ORIGIN      
        1 aaaaggatct aggtgaagat cctttttgat aatctcatga ccaaaatccc ttaacgtgag
       61 ttttcgttcc actgagcgtc agaccccgta gaaaagatca aaggatcttc ttgagatcct
      121 ttttttctgc gcgtaatctg ctgcttgcaa acaaaaaaac caccgctacc agcggtggtt
      181 tgtttgccgg atcaagagct accaactctt tttccgaagg taactggctt cagcagagcg
      241 cagataccaa atactgttct tctagtgtag ccgtagttag gccaccactt caagaactct
      301 gtagcaccgc ctacatacct cgctctgcta atcctgttac cagtggctgc tgccagtggc
      361 gataagtcgt gtcttaccgg gttggactca agacgatagt taccggataa ggcgcagcgg
      421 tcgggctgaa cggggggttc gtgcacacag cccagcttgg agcgaacgac ctacaccgaa
      481 ctgagatacc tacagcgtga gctatgagaa agcgccacgc ttcccgaagg gagaaaggcg
      541 gacaggtatc cggtaagcgg cagggtcgga acaggagagc gcacgaggga gcttccaggg
      601 ggaaacgcct ggtatcttta tagtcctgtc gggtttcgcc acctctgact tgagcgtcga
      661 tttttgtgat gctcgtcagg ggggcggagc ctatggaaaa acgccagcaa cgcggccttt
      721 ttacggttcc tggccttttg ctggcctttt gctcacatgt tctttcctgc gttatcccct
      781 gattctgtgg ataaccgtat taccgccttt gagtgagctg ataccgctcg ccgcagccga
      841 acgaccgagc gcagcgagtc agtgagcgag gaagcggaag agcgcccaat acgcaaaccg
      901 cctctgggag accagaaaca aaaaaaggcc gcgttagcgg ccttcaataa ttggacctgg
      961 ctcctaactg atttttaagg cgactgatga gtcgcctttt ttttgtctaa gaattcttat
     1021 ttgttaactg ttaattgtcc ttgttcaagg atgctgtctt tgacaacaga tgttttcttg
     1081 cctttgatgt tcagcaggaa gcttggcgca aacgttgatt gtttgtctgc gtagaatcct
     1141 ctgtttgtca tatagcttgt aatcaccacg acattgtttc ctttcgcttg aggtacagcg
     1201 aagtgtgagt aagtaaaggt tacatcgtta ggatcaagat ccatttttaa cacaaggcca
     1261 gttttgttca gcggcttgta tgggccagtt aaagaattag aaacataacc aagcatgtaa
     1321 atatcgttag acgaaatgcc gtcaatcgtc atttttgatc cgcgggagtc agtgaacagg
     1381 taccatttgc cgttcatttt aaagacgttc gcgcgttcaa tttcatctgt tactgtgtta
     1441 gatgcaatca gcggtttcat cacttttttc agtgtgtaat catcgtttag ctcaatcata
     1501 ccgagagcgc cgtttgctaa ctcagccgtg cgttttttat cgctttgcag aagtttttga
     1561 ctttcttgac ggaagaatga tgtgcttttg ccatagtatg ctttgttaaa taaagattct
     1621 tcgccttggt agccatcttc agttccagtg tttgcttcaa atactaagta tttgtggcct
     1681 ttatcttcta cgtagtgagg atctctcagc gtatggttgt cgcctgagct gtagttgcct
     1741 tcatcgatga actgctgtac attttgatac gtttttccgt caccgtcaaa gattgattta
     1801 taatcctcta caccgttgat gttcaaagag ctgtctgatg ctgatacgtt aacttgtgca
     1861 gttgtcagtg tttgtttgcc gtaatgttta ccggagaaat cagtgtagaa taaacggatt
     1921 tttccgtcag atgtaaatgt ggctgaacct gaccattctt gtgtttggtc ttttaggata
     1981 gaatcatttg catcgaattt gtcgctgtct ttaaagacgc ggccagcgtt tttccagctg
     2041 tcaatagaag tttcgccgac tttttgatag aacatgtaaa tcgatgtgtc atccgcattt
     2101 ttaggatctc cggctaatgc aaagacgatg tggtagccgc gatagtttgc gacagtgccg
     2161 tcagcgtttt gtaatggcca gctgtcccaa acgtccaggc cttttgcaga agagatattt
     2221 ttaattgtgg acgaatcgaa ttcaggaact tgatattttt catttttttg ctgttcaggg
     2281 atttgcagca tatcatggcg tgtaatatgg gaaatgccgt atgtttcctt atatggcttt
     2341 tggttcgttt ctttcgcaaa cgcttgagtt gcgcctcctg ccagcagtgc ggtagtaaag
     2401 gttaatactg ttgcttgttt tgcaaacttt ttgatgttca tcgttcatgt ctcctttttt
     2461 atgtactgtg tgaattcatc agaagaactc gtcaagaagg cgatagaagg cgatgcgctg
     2521 cgaatcggga gcggcgatac cgtaaagcac gaggaagcgg tcagcccatt cgccgccaag
     2581 ctcttcagca atatcacggg tagccaacgc tatgtcctga tagcggtccg ccacacccag
     2641 ccggccacag tcgatgaatc cagaaaagcg gccattttcc accatgatat tcggcaagca
     2701 ggcatcgcca tgggtcacga cgagatcctc gccgtcgggc atccgcgcct tgagcctggc
     2761 gaacagttcg gctggcgcga gcccctgatg ctcttcgtcc agatcatcct gatcgacaag
     2821 accggcttcc atccgagtac gtgctcgctc gatgcgatgt ttcgcttggt ggtcgaatgg
     2881 gcaggtagcc ggatcaagcg tatgcagccg ccgcattgca tcagccatga tggatacttt
     2941 ctcggcagga gcaaggtgag atgacaggag atcctgcccc ggcacttcgc ccaatagcag
     3001 ccagtccctt cccgcttcag tgacaacgtc gagcacagct gcgcaaggaa cgcccgtcgt
     3061 ggccagccac gatagccgcg ctgcctcgtc ttggagttca ttcagggcac cggacaggtc
     3121 ggtcttgaca aaaagaaccg ggcgcccctg cgctgacagc cggaacacgg cggcatcaga
     3181 gcagccgatt gtctgttgtg cccagtcata gccgaatagc ctctccaccc aagcggccgg
     3241 agaacctgcg tgcaatccat cttgttcaat catgcgaaac gatcctcatc ctgtctcttg
     3301 atcagatctt gatcccctgc gccatcagat ccttggcggc aagaaagcca tccagtttac
     3361 tttgcagggc ttcccaacct taccagaggg cgccccagct ggcaattccg gttcgcttgc
     3421 tgtccataaa accgcccagt ctagctatcg ccatgtaagc ccactgcaag ctacctgctt
     3481 tctctttgcg cttgcgtttt cccttgtcca gatagcccag tagctgacat tcatccggga
     3541 cgtcgtgccc caactggggt aacctttgag ttctctcagt tgggggatcg atagtcaaaa
     3601 gcctccggtc ggaggctttt gactagcacc tcggtaccaa attccagaaa agaggcctcc
     3661 cgaaaggggg gccttttttc gttttggtcc ggatccgata tcatccaagt cttcaattgc
     3721 aatccgataa ttcaggtaga agacaactgg tctagactcg aggacgaaca ataaggcctc
     3781 cctaacgggg ggcctttttt attgataaca aaaatccaca aggaaaaatt aaaggggaga
     3841 taaaatcccc cctttttggt taactgcggc cgcgtcgtgg tttgtctggt caaccaccgc
     3901 ggtctcagtg gtgtacggta caaaccccga cgctagcaac gcatgagaaa gcccccggaa
     3961 gatcaccttc cgggggcttt tttattgcgc tgcgggtgcc agggcgtgcc cttgggctcc
     4021 ccgggcgcgt actcc
//
