# Supplementary material for: The SAGE genetic toolkit enables highly efficient, iterative site-specific genome engineering in bacteria
Source: bioRxiv preprint, doi:10.1101/2020.06.28.176339, version 1 (2020-06-28)
Supplement: Supplementary File P1 - Plasmid Maps [file 176339_file02.zip › pJH0210.gb]

LOCUS       pJH0210                 2583 bp    DNA     circular UNA 24-JUN-2020
DEFINITION  .
ACCESSION   urn.local...l2-c31n3ol
VERSION     urn.local...l2-c31n3ol
KEYWORDS    .
SOURCE      
  ORGANISM  .
FEATURES             Location/Qualifiers
     rep_origin      35..717
                     /ApEinfo_fwdcolor="gray50"
                     /ApEinfo_revcolor="gray50"
                     /ApEinfo_graphicformat="arrow_data {{0 1 2 0 0 -1} {} 0}
                     width 5 offset 0"
                     /label="ColE1 origin"
     terminator      complement(906..954)
                     /ApEinfo_fwdcolor="#9d1b1c"
                     /ApEinfo_revcolor="#9d1b1c"
                     /ApEinfo_graphicformat="arrow_data {{0 1 2 0 0 -1} {} 0}
                     width 5 offset 0"
                     /label="L3S3P22 terminator"
     terminator      967..1008
                     /ApEinfo_fwdcolor="#9d1b1c"
                     /ApEinfo_revcolor="#9d1b1c"
                     /ApEinfo_graphicformat="arrow_data {{0 1 2 0 0 -1} {} 0}
                     width 5 offset 0"
                     /label="ECK120035133"
     CDS             complement(1018..1812)
                     /gene="nptII"
                     /codon_start=1
                     /transl_table=11
                     /product="neomycin phosphotransferase"
                     /protein_id="ACJ66844.1"
                     /db_xref="GI:215434895"
                     /vntifkey=4
                     /ApEinfo_fwdcolor="#66ff66"
                     /ApEinfo_revcolor="#66ff66"
                     /ApEinfo_graphicformat="arrow_data {{0 1 2 0 0 -1} {} 0}
                     width 5 offset 0"
                     /label="neomycin\phosphotransferase"
     gene            complement(1018..1812)
                     /gene="nptII"
                     /vntifkey=60
                     /ApEinfo_fwdcolor="#66ff66"
                     /ApEinfo_revcolor="#66ff66"
                     /ApEinfo_graphicformat="arrow_data {{0 1 2 0 0 -1} {} 0}
                     width 5 offset 0"
                     /label="nptII"
     -10_signal      complement(1977..1985)
                     /ApEinfo_fwdcolor="#07e500"
                     /ApEinfo_revcolor="#07e500"
                     /ApEinfo_graphicformat="arrow_data {{0 1 2 0 0 -1} {} 0}
                     width 5 offset 0"
                     /label="-10 KanR (BPROM_pred)"
     -35_signal      complement(2003..2008)
                     /ApEinfo_fwdcolor="#07e500"
                     /ApEinfo_revcolor="#07e500"
                     /ApEinfo_graphicformat="arrow_data {{0 1 2 0 0 -1} {} 0}
                     width 5 offset 0"
                     /label="-35 KanR (BPROM_pred)"
     misc_recomb     2084..2125
                     /ApEinfo_fwdcolor="#ff8275"
                     /ApEinfo_revcolor="#ff8275"
                     /ApEinfo_graphicformat="arrow_data {{0 1 2 0 0 -1} {} 0}
                     width 5 offset 0"
                     /label="phiC31 attP"
     regulatory      2132..2163
                     /regulatory_class="terminator"
                     /note="TonB terminator"
                     /ApEinfo_fwdcolor="#ff4649"
                     /ApEinfo_revcolor="#ff4649"
                     /ApEinfo_graphicformat="arrow_data {{0 1 2 0 0 -1} {} 0}
                     width 5 offset 0"
                     /label="TonB terminator"
     terminator      2169..2229
                     /locus_tag="/product="" /label=L3S2P21
                     /ApEinfo_fwdcolor=""#9d1b1c"
                     /ApEinfo_revcolor="#9d1b1c"
                     /ApEinfo_graphicformat="arrow_data {{0 1 2 0 0 -1} {} 0}
                     width 5 offset 0"
                     /label="terminator"
     misc_feature    2231..2410
                     /Source="referenceToDocument: urn:local:.:vu-c31n3py"
                     /label="MCS (pGW44xBamHIxNheI) (concatenated sequence 2)"
                     /note="Geneious type: Concatenated sequence"
     misc_feature    complement(2248..2253)
                     /ApEinfo_fwdcolor="#ff0004"
                     /ApEinfo_revcolor="#ff0004"
                     /ApEinfo_graphicformat="arrow_data {{0 1 2 0 0 -1} {} 0}
                     width 5 offset 0"
                     /label="BbsI"
     misc_feature    2278..2283
                     /ApEinfo_label="BbsI"
                     /ApEinfo_fwdcolor="#ff0004"
                     /ApEinfo_revcolor="#ff0004"
                     /ApEinfo_graphicformat="arrow_data {{0 1 2 0 0 -1} {} 0}
                     width 5 offset 0"
                     /label="BbsI(1)"
     terminator      2302..2352
                     /ApEinfo_fwdcolor="#9d1b1c"
                     /ApEinfo_revcolor="#9d1b1c"
                     /ApEinfo_graphicformat="arrow_data {{0 1 2 0 0 -1} {} 0}
                     width 5 offset 0"
                     /label="L3S1P13 terminator"
     terminator      complement(2360..2404)
                     /ApEinfo_fwdcolor="#9d1b1c"
                     /ApEinfo_revcolor="#9d1b1c"
                     /ApEinfo_graphicformat="arrow_data {{0 1 2 0 0 -1} {} 0}
                     width 5 offset 0"
                     /label="ECK120010850"
     misc_feature    2407..2484
                     /Source="referenceToDocument: urn:local:.:vv-c31n3py"
                     /label="TG1 attP (concatenated sequence 3)"
                     /note="Geneious type: Concatenated sequence"
     motif           2413..2479
                     /created_by="hln"
                     /Transferred_From="TG1_attP "
                     /Transferred_Similarity="100.00%"
                     /label="TG1_attP"
     misc_feature    2481..2234
                     /Source="referenceToDocument: urn:local:.:vt-c31n3py"
                     /label="Digestion of pJE991x BamHIxNheI (concatenated
                     sequence 1)"
                     /note="Geneious type: Concatenated sequence"
     terminator      2486..2538
                     /ApEinfo_fwdcolor="#9d1b1c"
                     /ApEinfo_revcolor="#9d1b1c"
                     /ApEinfo_graphicformat="arrow_data {{0 1 2 0 0 -1} {} 0}
                     width 5 offset 0"
                     /label="ECK120033736"
     misc_recomb     2539..2583
                     /ApEinfo_fwdcolor="#ff8275"
                     /ApEinfo_revcolor="#ff8275"
                     /ApEinfo_graphicformat="arrow_data {{0 1 2 0 0 -1} {} 0}
                     width 5 offset 0"
                     /label="phiC31 attB"
ORIGIN      
        1 aaaaggatct aggtgaagat cctttttgat aatctcatga ccaaaatccc ttaacgtgag
       61 ttttcgttcc actgagcgtc agaccccgta gaaaagatca aaggatcttc ttgagatcct
      121 ttttttctgc gcgtaatctg ctgcttgcaa acaaaaaaac caccgctacc agcggtggtt
      181 tgtttgccgg atcaagagct accaactctt tttccgaagg taactggctt cagcagagcg
      241 cagataccaa atactgttct tctagtgtag ccgtagttag gccaccactt caagaactct
      301 gtagcaccgc ctacatacct cgctctgcta atcctgttac cagtggctgc tgccagtggc
      361 gataagtcgt gtcttaccgg gttggactca agacgatagt taccggataa ggcgcagcgg
      421 tcgggctgaa cggggggttc gtgcacacag cccagcttgg agcgaacgac ctacaccgaa
      481 ctgagatacc tacagcgtga gctatgagaa agcgccacgc ttcccgaagg gagaaaggcg
      541 gacaggtatc cggtaagcgg cagggtcgga acaggagagc gcacgaggga gcttccaggg
      601 ggaaacgcct ggtatcttta tagtcctgtc gggtttcgcc acctctgact tgagcgtcga
      661 tttttgtgat gctcgtcagg ggggcggagc ctatggaaaa acgccagcaa cgcggccttt
      721 ttacggttcc tggccttttg ctggcctttt gctcacatgt tctttcctgc gttatcccct
      781 gattctgtgg ataaccgtat taccgccttt gagtgagctg ataccgctcg ccgcagccga
      841 acgaccgagc gcagcgagtc agtgagcgag gaagcggaag agcgcccaat acgcaaaccg
      901 cctctgggag accagaaaca aaaaaaggcc gcgttagcgg ccttcaataa ttggacctgg
      961 ctcctaactg atttttaagg cgactgatga gtcgcctttt ttttgtctaa gaattcatca
     1021 gaagaactcg tcaagaaggc gatagaaggc gatgcgctgc gaatcgggag cggcgatacc
     1081 gtaaagcacg aggaagcggt cagcccattc gccgccaagc tcttcagcaa tatcacgggt
     1141 agccaacgct atgtcctgat agcggtccgc cacacccagc cggccacagt cgatgaatcc
     1201 agaaaagcgg ccattttcca ccatgatatt cggcaagcag gcatcgccat gggtcacgac
     1261 gagatcctcg ccgtcgggca tccgcgcctt gagcctggcg aacagttcgg ctggcgcgag
     1321 cccctgatgc tcttcgtcca gatcatcctg atcgacaaga ccggcttcca tccgagtacg
     1381 tgctcgctcg atgcgatgtt tcgcttggtg gtcgaatggg caggtagccg gatcaagcgt
     1441 atgcagccgc cgcattgcat cagccatgat ggatactttc tcggcaggag caaggtgaga
     1501 tgacaggaga tcctgccccg gcacttcgcc caatagcagc cagtcccttc ccgcttcagt
     1561 gacaacgtcg agcacagctg cgcaaggaac gcccgtcgtg gccagccacg atagccgcgc
     1621 tgcctcgtct tggagttcat tcagggcacc ggacaggtcg gtcttgacaa aaagaaccgg
     1681 gcgcccctgc gctgacagcc ggaacacggc ggcatcagag cagccgattg tctgttgtgc
     1741 ccagtcatag ccgaatagcc tctccaccca agcggccgga gaacctgcgt gcaatccatc
     1801 ttgttcaatc atgcgaaacg atcctcatcc tgtctcttga tcagatcttg atcccctgcg
     1861 ccatcagatc cttggcggca agaaagccat ccagtttact ttgcagggct tcccaacctt
     1921 accagagggc gccccagctg gcaattccgg ttcgcttgct gtccataaaa ccgcccagtc
     1981 tagctatcgc catgtaagcc cactgcaagc tacctgcttt ctctttgcgc ttgcgttttc
     2041 ccttgtccag atagcccagt agctgacatt catccgggac gtcgtgcccc aactggggta
     2101 acctttgagt tctctcagtt gggggatcga tagtcaaaag cctccggtcg gaggcttttg
     2161 actagcacct cggtaccaaa ttccagaaaa gaggcctccc gaaagggggg ccttttttcg
     2221 ttttggtccg gatccgatat catccaagtc ttcaattgca atccgataat tcaggtagaa
     2281 gacaactggt ctagactcga ggacgaacaa taaggcctcc ctaacggggg gcctttttta
     2341 ttgataacaa aaatccacaa ggaaaaatta aaggggagat aaaatccccc ctttttggtt
     2401 aactgcggcc gctcaacccc gttccagccc aacagtgtta gtctttgctc ttacccagtt
     2461 gggcgggata gcctgcccgg ctagcaacgc atgagaaagc ccccggaaga tcaccttccg
     2521 ggggcttttt tattgcgctg cgggtgccag ggcgtgccct tgggctcccc gggcgcgtac
     2581 tcc
//
