# Supplementary material for: The SAGE genetic toolkit enables highly efficient, iterative site-specific genome engineering in bacteria
Source: bioRxiv preprint, doi:10.1101/2020.06.28.176339, version 1 (2020-06-28)
Supplement: Supplementary File P1 - Plasmid Maps [file 176339_file02.zip › pJE1284.gb]

LOCUS       pJE1284                 3460 bp ds-DNA     circular     24-JUN-2020
DEFINITION  .
ACCESSION   urn.local...ju-c31n3oj
KEYWORDS    .
SOURCE      .
  ORGANISM  .
COMMENT     COMMENT                                                            
            COMMENT     ApEinfo:methylated:1.
FEATURES             Location/Qualifiers
     rep_origin      35..717
                     /ApEinfo_fwdcolor="gray50"
                     /ApEinfo_revcolor="gray50"
                     /ApEinfo_graphicformat="arrow_data {{0 1 2 0 0 -1} {} 0}
                     width 5 offset 0"
                     /label="ColE1 origin"
     rep_origin      95..714
                     /locus_tag="/product="" /label=pBR322_replication_origin
                     Replication origin|rep_or igin
                     /ApEinfo_fwdcolor=""#999999"
                     /ApEinfo_revcolor="#999999"
                     /ApEinfo_graphicformat="arrow_data {{0 1 2 0 0 -1} {} 0}
                     width 5 offset 0"
     terminator      complement(906..954)
                     /ApEinfo_fwdcolor="#9d1b1c"
                     /ApEinfo_revcolor="#9d1b1c"
                     /ApEinfo_graphicformat="arrow_data {{0 1 2 0 0 -1} {} 0}
                     width 5 offset 0"
                     /label="L3S3P22 terminator"
     terminator      967..1008
                     /ApEinfo_fwdcolor="#9d1b1c"
                     /ApEinfo_revcolor="#9d1b1c"
                     /ApEinfo_graphicformat="arrow_data {{0 1 2 0 0 -1} {} 0}
                     width 5 offset 0"
                     /label="ECK120035133"
     gene            complement(1018..1812)
                     /gene="nptII"
                     /vntifkey=60
                     /ApEinfo_fwdcolor="#66ff66"
                     /ApEinfo_revcolor="#66ff66"
                     /ApEinfo_graphicformat="arrow_data {{0 1 2 0 0 -1} {} 0}
                     width 5 offset 0"
                     /label="nptII"
     CDS             complement(1018..1812)
                     /gene="nptII"
                     /codon_start=1
                     /transl_table=11
                     /product="neomycin phosphotransferase"
                     /protein_id="ACJ66844.1"
                     /db_xref="GI:215434895"
                     /vntifkey=4
                     /ApEinfo_fwdcolor="#66ff66"
                     /ApEinfo_revcolor="#66ff66"
                     /ApEinfo_graphicformat="arrow_data {{0 1 2 0 0 -1} {} 0}
                     width 5 offset 0"
                     /label="neomycin\phosphotransferase"
     misc_recomb     2084..2125
                     /ApEinfo_fwdcolor="#ff8275"
                     /ApEinfo_revcolor="#ff8275"
                     /ApEinfo_graphicformat="arrow_data {{0 1 2 0 0 -1} {} 0}
                     width 5 offset 0"
                     /label="phiC31 attP"
     regulatory      2132..2163
                     /regulatory_class="terminator"
                     /note="TonB terminator"
                     /ApEinfo_fwdcolor="#ff4649"
                     /ApEinfo_revcolor="#ff4649"
                     /ApEinfo_graphicformat="arrow_data {{0 1 2 0 0 -1} {} 0}
                     width 5 offset 0"
                     /label="TonB terminator"
     terminator      2169..2229
                     /locus_tag="/product="" /label=L3S2P21
                     /ApEinfo_fwdcolor=""#9d1b1c"
                     /ApEinfo_revcolor="#9d1b1c"
                     /ApEinfo_graphicformat="arrow_data {{0 1 2 0 0 -1} {} 0}
                     width 5 offset 0"
     promoter        2241..2440
                     /ApEinfo_fwdcolor="#346ee0"
                     /ApEinfo_revcolor="#1d43bd"
                     /ApEinfo_graphicformat="arrow_data {{0 1 2 0 0 -1} {} 0}
                     width 5 offset 0"
                     /modified_by="elmo110"
                     /label="JEa2"
     -35_signal      2350..2355
                     /ApEinfo_fwdcolor="#07e500"
                     /ApEinfo_revcolor="#07e500"
                     /ApEinfo_graphicformat="arrow_data {{0 1 2 0 0 -1} {} 0}
                     width 5 offset 0"
                     /label="-35"
     -10_signal      2373..2378
                     /ApEinfo_fwdcolor="#07e500"
                     /ApEinfo_revcolor="#07e500"
                     /ApEinfo_graphicformat="arrow_data {{0 1 2 0 0 -1} {} 0}
                     width 5 offset 0"
                     /label="-10"
     RBS             2441..2470
                     /locus_tag="/product="" /label=RBS region
                     /ApEinfo_fwdcolor=""#acdcff"
                     /ApEinfo_revcolor="#acdcff"
                     /ApEinfo_graphicformat="arrow_data {{0 1 2 0 0 -1} {} 0}
                     width 5 offset 0"
     misc_feature    2471..2473
                     /ApEinfo_fwdcolor="#ff0004"
                     /ApEinfo_revcolor="#ff0004"
                     /ApEinfo_graphicformat="arrow_data {{0 1 2 0 0 -1} {} 0}
                     width 5 offset 0"
                     /label="NdeI"
     CDS             2471..3181
                     /ApEinfo_fwdcolor="#ffd1b6"
                     /ApEinfo_revcolor="#ffd1b6"
                     /ApEinfo_graphicformat="arrow_data {{0 1 2 0 0 -1} {} 0}
                     width 5 offset 0"
                     /label="mNeonGreen (Ppu optimized)"
     terminator      3188..3238
                     /ApEinfo_fwdcolor="#9d1b1c"
                     /ApEinfo_revcolor="#9d1b1c"
                     /ApEinfo_graphicformat="arrow_data {{0 1 2 0 0 -1} {} 0}
                     width 5 offset 0"
                     /label="L3S1P13 terminator"
     terminator      complement(3246..3290)
                     /ApEinfo_fwdcolor="#9d1b1c"
                     /ApEinfo_revcolor="#9d1b1c"
                     /ApEinfo_graphicformat="arrow_data {{0 1 2 0 0 -1} {} 0}
                     width 5 offset 0"
                     /label="ECK120010850"
     misc_recomb     3299..3356
                     /locus_tag="/product="" /label=BxB1 attP|misc_recomb
                     /ApEinfo_fwdcolor=""#06ff00"
                     /ApEinfo_revcolor="#06ff00"
                     /ApEinfo_graphicformat="arrow_data {{0 1 2 0 0 -1} {} 0}
                     width 5 offset 0"
                     /modified_by="elmo110"
                     /label="Bxb1 attP"
     terminator      3363..3415
                     /ApEinfo_fwdcolor="#9d1b1c"
                     /ApEinfo_revcolor="#9d1b1c"
                     /ApEinfo_graphicformat="arrow_data {{0 1 2 0 0 -1} {} 0}
                     width 5 offset 0"
                     /label="ECK120033736"
     misc_recomb     3416..3460
                     /ApEinfo_fwdcolor="#ff8275"
                     /ApEinfo_revcolor="#ff8275"
                     /ApEinfo_graphicformat="arrow_data {{0 1 2 0 0 -1} {} 0}
                     width 5 offset 0"
                     /modified_by="elmo110"
                     /label="phiC31 attB"
ORIGIN      
        1 aaaaggatct aggtgaagat cctttttgat aatctcatga ccaaaatccc ttaacgtgag
       61 ttttcgttcc actgagcgtc agaccccgta gaaaagatca aaggatcttc ttgagatcct
      121 ttttttctgc gcgtaatctg ctgcttgcaa acaaaaaaac caccgctacc agcggtggtt
      181 tgtttgccgg atcaagagct accaactctt tttccgaagg taactggctt cagcagagcg
      241 cagataccaa atactgttct tctagtgtag ccgtagttag gccaccactt caagaactct
      301 gtagcaccgc ctacatacct cgctctgcta atcctgttac cagtggctgc tgccagtggc
      361 gataagtcgt gtcttaccgg gttggactca agacgatagt taccggataa ggcgcagcgg
      421 tcgggctgaa cggggggttc gtgcacacag cccagcttgg agcgaacgac ctacaccgaa
      481 ctgagatacc tacagcgtga gctatgagaa agcgccacgc ttcccgaagg gagaaaggcg
      541 gacaggtatc cggtaagcgg cagggtcgga acaggagagc gcacgaggga gcttccaggg
      601 ggaaacgcct ggtatcttta tagtcctgtc gggtttcgcc acctctgact tgagcgtcga
      661 tttttgtgat gctcgtcagg ggggcggagc ctatggaaaa acgccagcaa cgcggccttt
      721 ttacggttcc tggccttttg ctggcctttt gctcacatgt tctttcctgc gttatcccct
      781 gattctgtgg ataaccgtat taccgccttt gagtgagctg ataccgctcg ccgcagccga
      841 acgaccgagc gcagcgagtc agtgagcgag gaagcggaag agcgcccaat acgcaaaccg
      901 cctctgggag accagaaaca aaaaaaggcc gcgttagcgg ccttcaataa ttggacctgg
      961 ctcctaactg atttttaagg cgactgatga gtcgcctttt ttttgtctaa gaattcatca
     1021 gaagaactcg tcaagaaggc gatagaaggc gatgcgctgc gaatcgggag cggcgatacc
     1081 gtaaagcacg aggaagcggt cagcccattc gccgccaagc tcttcagcaa tatcacgggt
     1141 agccaacgct atgtcctgat agcggtccgc cacacccagc cggccacagt cgatgaatcc
     1201 agaaaagcgg ccattttcca ccatgatatt cggcaagcag gcatcgccat gggtcacgac
     1261 gagatcctcg ccgtcgggca tccgcgcctt gagcctggcg aacagttcgg ctggcgcgag
     1321 cccctgatgc tcttcgtcca gatcatcctg atcgacaaga ccggcttcca tccgagtacg
     1381 tgctcgctcg atgcgatgtt tcgcttggtg gtcgaatggg caggtagccg gatcaagcgt
     1441 atgcagccgc cgcattgcat cagccatgat ggatactttc tcggcaggag caaggtgaga
     1501 tgacaggaga tcctgccccg gcacttcgcc caatagcagc cagtcccttc ccgcttcagt
     1561 gacaacgtcg agcacagctg cgcaaggaac gcccgtcgtg gccagccacg atagccgcgc
     1621 tgcctcgtct tggagttcat tcagggcacc ggacaggtcg gtcttgacaa aaagaaccgg
     1681 gcgcccctgc gctgacagcc ggaacacggc ggcatcagag cagccgattg tctgttgtgc
     1741 ccagtcatag ccgaatagcc tctccaccca agcggccgga gaacctgcgt gcaatccatc
     1801 ttgttcaatc atgcgaaacg atcctcatcc tgtctcttga tcagatcttg atcccctgcg
     1861 ccatcagatc cttggcggca agaaagccat ccagtttact ttgcagggct tcccaacctt
     1921 accagagggc gccccagctg gcaattccgg ttcgcttgct gtccataaaa ccgcccagtc
     1981 tagctatcgc catgtaagcc cactgcaagc tacctgcttt ctctttgcgc ttgcgttttc
     2041 ccttgtccag atagcccagt agctgacatt catccgggac gtcgtgcccc aactggggta
     2101 acctttgagt tctctcagtt gggggatcga tagtcaaaag cctccggtcg gaggcttttg
     2161 actagcacct cggtaccaaa ttccagaaaa gaggcctccc gaaagggggg ccttttttcg
     2221 ttttggtcca ctagtagtct atgcgcccgc ctcgacactc ttccgtcgcg gaaaccgccg
     2281 cgtgtctgct atcgataccg ccgcagggtg agtcccgcgc gtcggcgatg tggtcgtcag
     2341 aaccaccgct tgacagctga taccggtaac actaatgtcg ccggcaacca aaggtccgac
     2401 aaggaccagt agggcatcaa cgggccggta cggccccatg cttaagatta actcacacag
     2461 gagatatcat atggtgtcca aaggggaaga ggacaatatg gcatcgttgc cagctacgca
     2521 tgaactgcac atcttcggct cgattaacgg tgtcgatttc gatatggtcg gccagggtac
     2581 ggggaatcct aacgacggtt atgaggagct gaacctcaaa tcgacgaagg gggatctcca
     2641 gtttagcccc tggattttgg tcccacatat tggttacggc tttcatcagt acctcccgta
     2701 tccggacggt atgagccctt ttcaagctgc tatggtggac ggtagcggtt accaagtcca
     2761 ccggaccatg cagtttgagg atggggcatc gctgacggtc aactaccgtt atacctacga
     2821 aggtagccat attaagggcg aagctcaagt gaagggtacc ggctttccgg cggacggtcc
     2881 ggtgatgacg aactccctca ccgccgccga ttggtgtcgt agcaagaaaa cctatccgaa
     2941 tgacaaaacc atcatctcga cgtttaagtg gagctatacg acgggtaatg gcaagcgcta
     3001 ccgttcgacg gcacgtacca cctacacgtt tgcaaagcct atggctgcaa attacctcaa
     3061 gaatcaacct atgtatgtgt tccggaaaac ggaactcaaa catagcaaaa cggaactgaa
     3121 cttcaaagag tggcagaaag ctttcacgga tgtcatgggt atggacgaac tctataaata
     3181 atctagagac gaacaataag gcctccctaa cggggggcct tttttattga taacaaaaat
     3241 ccacaaggaa aaattaaagg ggagataaaa tccccccttt ttggttaact gcggccgcgt
     3301 cgtggtttgt ctggtcaacc accgcggtct cagtggtgta cggtacaaac cccgacgcta
     3361 gcaacgcatg agaaagcccc cggaagatca ccttccgggg gcttttttat tgcgctgcgg
     3421 gtgccagggc gtgcccttgg gctccccggg cgcgtactcc
//
