# Supplementary material for: The SAGE genetic toolkit enables highly efficient, iterative site-specific genome engineering in bacteria
Source: bioRxiv preprint, doi:10.1101/2020.06.28.176339, version 1 (2020-06-28)
Supplement: Supplementary File P1 - Plasmid Maps [file 176339_file02.zip › pJH0204.gb]

LOCUS       pJH0204                 2574 bp    DNA     circular UNA 24-JUN-2020
DEFINITION  .
ACCESSION   urn.local...kw-c31n3ol
VERSION     urn.local...kw-c31n3ol
KEYWORDS    .
SOURCE      
  ORGANISM  .
FEATURES             Location/Qualifiers
     rep_origin      35..717
                     /ApEinfo_fwdcolor="gray50"
                     /ApEinfo_revcolor="gray50"
                     /ApEinfo_graphicformat="arrow_data {{0 1 2 0 0 -1} {} 0}
                     width 5 offset 0"
                     /label="ColE1 origin"
     terminator      complement(906..954)
                     /ApEinfo_fwdcolor="#9d1b1c"
                     /ApEinfo_revcolor="#9d1b1c"
                     /ApEinfo_graphicformat="arrow_data {{0 1 2 0 0 -1} {} 0}
                     width 5 offset 0"
                     /label="L3S3P22 terminator"
     terminator      967..1008
                     /ApEinfo_fwdcolor="#9d1b1c"
                     /ApEinfo_revcolor="#9d1b1c"
                     /ApEinfo_graphicformat="arrow_data {{0 1 2 0 0 -1} {} 0}
                     width 5 offset 0"
                     /label="ECK120035133"
     CDS             complement(1018..1812)
                     /gene="nptII"
                     /codon_start=1
                     /transl_table=11
                     /product="neomycin phosphotransferase"
                     /protein_id="ACJ66844.1"
                     /db_xref="GI:215434895"
                     /vntifkey=4
                     /ApEinfo_fwdcolor="#66ff66"
                     /ApEinfo_revcolor="#66ff66"
                     /ApEinfo_graphicformat="arrow_data {{0 1 2 0 0 -1} {} 0}
                     width 5 offset 0"
                     /label="neomycin\phosphotransferase"
     gene            complement(1018..1812)
                     /gene="nptII"
                     /vntifkey=60
                     /ApEinfo_fwdcolor="#66ff66"
                     /ApEinfo_revcolor="#66ff66"
                     /ApEinfo_graphicformat="arrow_data {{0 1 2 0 0 -1} {} 0}
                     width 5 offset 0"
                     /label="nptII"
     -10_signal      complement(1977..1985)
                     /ApEinfo_fwdcolor="#07e500"
                     /ApEinfo_revcolor="#07e500"
                     /ApEinfo_graphicformat="arrow_data {{0 1 2 0 0 -1} {} 0}
                     width 5 offset 0"
                     /label="-10 KanR (BPROM_pred)"
     -35_signal      complement(2003..2008)
                     /ApEinfo_fwdcolor="#07e500"
                     /ApEinfo_revcolor="#07e500"
                     /ApEinfo_graphicformat="arrow_data {{0 1 2 0 0 -1} {} 0}
                     width 5 offset 0"
                     /label="-35 KanR (BPROM_pred)"
     misc_recomb     2084..2125
                     /ApEinfo_fwdcolor="#ff8275"
                     /ApEinfo_revcolor="#ff8275"
                     /ApEinfo_graphicformat="arrow_data {{0 1 2 0 0 -1} {} 0}
                     width 5 offset 0"
                     /label="phiC31 attP"
     regulatory      2132..2163
                     /regulatory_class="terminator"
                     /note="TonB terminator"
                     /ApEinfo_fwdcolor="#ff4649"
                     /ApEinfo_revcolor="#ff4649"
                     /ApEinfo_graphicformat="arrow_data {{0 1 2 0 0 -1} {} 0}
                     width 5 offset 0"
                     /label="TonB terminator"
     terminator      2169..2229
                     /locus_tag="/product="" /label=L3S2P21
                     /ApEinfo_fwdcolor=""#9d1b1c"
                     /ApEinfo_revcolor="#9d1b1c"
                     /ApEinfo_graphicformat="arrow_data {{0 1 2 0 0 -1} {} 0}
                     width 5 offset 0"
                     /label="terminator"
     misc_feature    2231..2410
                     /Source="referenceToDocument: urn:local:.:uu-c31n3pu"
                     /label="MCS (pGW44xBamHIxNheI) (concatenated sequence 2)"
                     /note="Geneious type: Concatenated sequence"
     misc_feature    complement(2248..2253)
                     /ApEinfo_fwdcolor="#ff0004"
                     /ApEinfo_revcolor="#ff0004"
                     /ApEinfo_graphicformat="arrow_data {{0 1 2 0 0 -1} {} 0}
                     width 5 offset 0"
                     /label="BbsI"
     misc_feature    2278..2283
                     /ApEinfo_label="BbsI"
                     /ApEinfo_fwdcolor="#ff0004"
                     /ApEinfo_revcolor="#ff0004"
                     /ApEinfo_graphicformat="arrow_data {{0 1 2 0 0 -1} {} 0}
                     width 5 offset 0"
                     /label="BbsI(1)"
     terminator      2302..2352
                     /ApEinfo_fwdcolor="#9d1b1c"
                     /ApEinfo_revcolor="#9d1b1c"
                     /ApEinfo_graphicformat="arrow_data {{0 1 2 0 0 -1} {} 0}
                     width 5 offset 0"
                     /label="L3S1P13 terminator"
     terminator      complement(2360..2404)
                     /ApEinfo_fwdcolor="#9d1b1c"
                     /ApEinfo_revcolor="#9d1b1c"
                     /ApEinfo_graphicformat="arrow_data {{0 1 2 0 0 -1} {} 0}
                     width 5 offset 0"
                     /label="ECK120010850"
     misc_feature    2407..2475
                     /Source="referenceToDocument: urn:local:.:uv-c31n3pu"
                     /label="BxBI attP (concatenated sequence 3)"
                     /note="Geneious type: Concatenated sequence"
     misc_recomb     2413..2470
                     /created_by="hln"
                     /Transferred_From="BxB1 _attP "
                     /Transferred_Similarity="100.00%"
                     /modified_by="elmo110"
                     /label="BxB1_attP"
     misc_feature    2472..2234
                     /Source="referenceToDocument: urn:local:.:ut-c31n3pu"
                     /label="Digestion of pJE991x BamHIxNheI (concatenated
                     sequence 1)"
                     /note="Geneious type: Concatenated sequence"
     terminator      2477..2529
                     /ApEinfo_fwdcolor="#9d1b1c"
                     /ApEinfo_revcolor="#9d1b1c"
                     /ApEinfo_graphicformat="arrow_data {{0 1 2 0 0 -1} {} 0}
                     width 5 offset 0"
                     /label="ECK120033736"
     misc_recomb     2530..2574
                     /ApEinfo_fwdcolor="#ff8275"
                     /ApEinfo_revcolor="#ff8275"
                     /ApEinfo_graphicformat="arrow_data {{0 1 2 0 0 -1} {} 0}
                     width 5 offset 0"
                     /label="phiC31 attB"
ORIGIN      
        1 aaaaggatct aggtgaagat cctttttgat aatctcatga ccaaaatccc ttaacgtgag
       61 ttttcgttcc actgagcgtc agaccccgta gaaaagatca aaggatcttc ttgagatcct
      121 ttttttctgc gcgtaatctg ctgcttgcaa acaaaaaaac caccgctacc agcggtggtt
      181 tgtttgccgg atcaagagct accaactctt tttccgaagg taactggctt cagcagagcg
      241 cagataccaa atactgttct tctagtgtag ccgtagttag gccaccactt caagaactct
      301 gtagcaccgc ctacatacct cgctctgcta atcctgttac cagtggctgc tgccagtggc
      361 gataagtcgt gtcttaccgg gttggactca agacgatagt taccggataa ggcgcagcgg
      421 tcgggctgaa cggggggttc gtgcacacag cccagcttgg agcgaacgac ctacaccgaa
      481 ctgagatacc tacagcgtga gctatgagaa agcgccacgc ttcccgaagg gagaaaggcg
      541 gacaggtatc cggtaagcgg cagggtcgga acaggagagc gcacgaggga gcttccaggg
      601 ggaaacgcct ggtatcttta tagtcctgtc gggtttcgcc acctctgact tgagcgtcga
      661 tttttgtgat gctcgtcagg ggggcggagc ctatggaaaa acgccagcaa cgcggccttt
      721 ttacggttcc tggccttttg ctggcctttt gctcacatgt tctttcctgc gttatcccct
      781 gattctgtgg ataaccgtat taccgccttt gagtgagctg ataccgctcg ccgcagccga
      841 acgaccgagc gcagcgagtc agtgagcgag gaagcggaag agcgcccaat acgcaaaccg
      901 cctctgggag accagaaaca aaaaaaggcc gcgttagcgg ccttcaataa ttggacctgg
      961 ctcctaactg atttttaagg cgactgatga gtcgcctttt ttttgtctaa gaattcatca
     1021 gaagaactcg tcaagaaggc gatagaaggc gatgcgctgc gaatcgggag cggcgatacc
     1081 gtaaagcacg aggaagcggt cagcccattc gccgccaagc tcttcagcaa tatcacgggt
     1141 agccaacgct atgtcctgat agcggtccgc cacacccagc cggccacagt cgatgaatcc
     1201 agaaaagcgg ccattttcca ccatgatatt cggcaagcag gcatcgccat gggtcacgac
     1261 gagatcctcg ccgtcgggca tccgcgcctt gagcctggcg aacagttcgg ctggcgcgag
     1321 cccctgatgc tcttcgtcca gatcatcctg atcgacaaga ccggcttcca tccgagtacg
     1381 tgctcgctcg atgcgatgtt tcgcttggtg gtcgaatggg caggtagccg gatcaagcgt
     1441 atgcagccgc cgcattgcat cagccatgat ggatactttc tcggcaggag caaggtgaga
     1501 tgacaggaga tcctgccccg gcacttcgcc caatagcagc cagtcccttc ccgcttcagt
     1561 gacaacgtcg agcacagctg cgcaaggaac gcccgtcgtg gccagccacg atagccgcgc
     1621 tgcctcgtct tggagttcat tcagggcacc ggacaggtcg gtcttgacaa aaagaaccgg
     1681 gcgcccctgc gctgacagcc ggaacacggc ggcatcagag cagccgattg tctgttgtgc
     1741 ccagtcatag ccgaatagcc tctccaccca agcggccgga gaacctgcgt gcaatccatc
     1801 ttgttcaatc atgcgaaacg atcctcatcc tgtctcttga tcagatcttg atcccctgcg
     1861 ccatcagatc cttggcggca agaaagccat ccagtttact ttgcagggct tcccaacctt
     1921 accagagggc gccccagctg gcaattccgg ttcgcttgct gtccataaaa ccgcccagtc
     1981 tagctatcgc catgtaagcc cactgcaagc tacctgcttt ctctttgcgc ttgcgttttc
     2041 ccttgtccag atagcccagt agctgacatt catccgggac gtcgtgcccc aactggggta
     2101 acctttgagt tctctcagtt gggggatcga tagtcaaaag cctccggtcg gaggcttttg
     2161 actagcacct cggtaccaaa ttccagaaaa gaggcctccc gaaagggggg ccttttttcg
     2221 ttttggtccg gatccgatat catccaagtc ttcaattgca atccgataat tcaggtagaa
     2281 gacaactggt ctagactcga ggacgaacaa taaggcctcc ctaacggggg gcctttttta
     2341 ttgataacaa aaatccacaa ggaaaaatta aaggggagat aaaatccccc ctttttggtt
     2401 aactgcggcc gcgtcgtggt ttgtctggtc aaccaccgcg gtctcagtgg tgtacggtac
     2461 aaaccccgac gctagcaacg catgagaaag cccccggaag atcaccttcc gggggctttt
     2521 ttattgcgct gcgggtgcca gggcgtgccc ttgggctccc cgggcgcgta ctcc
//
