# Supplementary material for: The SAGE genetic toolkit enables highly efficient, iterative site-specific genome engineering in bacteria
Source: bioRxiv preprint, doi:10.1101/2020.06.28.176339, version 1 (2020-06-28)
Supplement: Supplementary File P1 - Plasmid Maps [file 176339_file02.zip › pJE1818.gb]

LOCUS       pJE1818                 5574 bp ds-DNA     circular     24-JUN-2020
DEFINITION  .
ACCESSION   urn.local...k2-c31n3ok
KEYWORDS    .
SOURCE      
  ORGANISM  .
FEATURES             Location/Qualifiers
     misc_feature    join(1513..5574,1..51)
                     /ApEinfo_revcolor="#d59687"
                     /ApEinfo_fwdcolor="#d59687"
                     /label="pGW60 BB"
     terminator      7..48
                     /ApEinfo_revcolor="#9d1b1c"
                     /ApEinfo_fwdcolor="#9d1b1c"
                     /label="ECK120035133"
     primer          32..83
                     /note="sequence:
                     TCGCCTTTTTTTTGTCTaaGAATTCttatttgttaactgttaattgtccttg"
                     /ApEinfo_revcolor="#85dae9"
                     /ApEinfo_fwdcolor="#85dae9"
                     /label="pJE1818-sacB_F"
     CDS             complement(57..1481)
                     /ApEinfo_revcolor="#b4abac"
                     /ApEinfo_fwdcolor="#b4abac"
                     /label="SacB"
     primer          complement(481..498)
                     /note="sequence: gaaaccgctgattgcatc"
                     /ApEinfo_revcolor="#84b0dc"
                     /ApEinfo_fwdcolor="#84b0dc"
                     /label="pJE1818-seq_R"
     primer          complement(1486..1532)
                     /note="sequence:
                     acgagttcttctgatGAATTCacacagtacataaaaaaggagacatg"
                     /ApEinfo_revcolor="#b1ff67"
                     /ApEinfo_fwdcolor="#b1ff67"
                     /label="pJE1818-sacB_R"
     CDS             complement(1519..2313)
                     /ApEinfo_revcolor="#b1ff67"
                     /ApEinfo_fwdcolor="#b1ff67"
                     /label="neomycin\phosphotransferase"
     gene            complement(1519..2313)
                     /ApEinfo_revcolor="#b1ff67"
                     /ApEinfo_fwdcolor="#b1ff67"
                     /label="nptII"
     primer          complement(1576..1597)
                     /note="sequence: cttcctcgtgctttacggtatc"
                     /ApEinfo_revcolor="#c6c9d1"
                     /ApEinfo_fwdcolor="#c6c9d1"
                     /label="pGW60-ins_seq"
     primer_bind     2020..2036
                     /ApEinfo_revcolor="#76788c"
                     /ApEinfo_fwdcolor="#76788c"
                     /label="(oJE529)_pJE990_seq_2"
     primer          complement(2451..2472)
                     /note="sequence: gttttatggacagcaagcgaac"
                     /ApEinfo_revcolor="#f8d3a9"
                     /ApEinfo_fwdcolor="#f8d3a9"
                     /label="pJE1818-sacB-ext_R"
     primer_bind     2468..2490
                     /ApEinfo_revcolor="#76788c"
                     /ApEinfo_fwdcolor="#76788c"
                     /label="(oJE536)_pJE991_int_scr_3"
     -10_signal      complement(2478..2486)
                     /ApEinfo_revcolor="#b1ff67"
                     /ApEinfo_fwdcolor="#b1ff67"
                     /label="-10 KanR (BPROM_pred)"
     -35_signal      complement(2504..2509)
                     /ApEinfo_revcolor="#b1ff67"
                     /ApEinfo_fwdcolor="#b1ff67"
                     /label="-35 KanR (BPROM_pred)"
     misc_recomb     2585..2626
                     /ApEinfo_revcolor="#f58a5e"
                     /ApEinfo_fwdcolor="#f58a5e"
                     /label="phiC31 attP"
     primer_bind     2604..2624
                     /ApEinfo_revcolor="#76788c"
                     /ApEinfo_fwdcolor="#76788c"
                     /label="(oJE636)_pJE991_ins_seq_F"
     protein_bind    2627..2632
                     /ApEinfo_revcolor="#ffef86"
                     /ApEinfo_fwdcolor="#ffef86"
                     /label="ClaI"
     regulatory      2633..2664
                     /ApEinfo_revcolor="#ff4649"
                     /ApEinfo_fwdcolor="#ff4649"
                     /label="TonB terminator"
     terminator      2670..2730
                     /ApEinfo_revcolor="#9d1b1c"
                     /ApEinfo_fwdcolor="#9d1b1c"
                     /label="L3S2P21"
     primer_bind     2721..2740
                     /ApEinfo_revcolor="#9eafd2"
                     /ApEinfo_fwdcolor="#9eafd2"
                     /label="(oJE194) pJE434-435_prm-scrF"
     promoter        2767..2794
                     /ApEinfo_revcolor="#346ee0"
                     /ApEinfo_fwdcolor="#346ee0"
                     /label="tac promoter"
     protein_bind    2806..2829
                     /ApEinfo_revcolor="#ffef86"
                     /ApEinfo_fwdcolor="#ffef86"
                     /label="lac operator"
     misc_binding    2807..2829
                     /ApEinfo_revcolor="#84b0dc"
                     /ApEinfo_fwdcolor="#84b0dc"
                     /label="LacO"
     RBS             2830..2859
                     /ApEinfo_revcolor="#85dae9"
                     /ApEinfo_fwdcolor="#85dae9"
                     /label="RBS region"
     misc_feature    2860..2862
                     /ApEinfo_revcolor="#ff0004"
                     /ApEinfo_fwdcolor="#ff0004"
                     /label="NdeI"
     CDS             2860..3570
                     /ApEinfo_revcolor="#f8d3a9"
                     /ApEinfo_fwdcolor="#f8d3a9"
                     /label="mNeonGreen (Ppu optimized)"
     primer_bind     complement(2903..2922)
                     /ApEinfo_revcolor="#9eafd2"
                     /ApEinfo_fwdcolor="#9eafd2"
                     /label="(oJE195) pJE434_prm-scr_R"
     primer_bind     2903..2922
                     /ApEinfo_revcolor="#76788c"
                     /ApEinfo_fwdcolor="#76788c"
                     /label="oJE195"
     primer          complement(2903..2922)
                     /note="sequence: GATGTGCAGTTCATGCGTAG"
                     /ApEinfo_revcolor="#faac61"
                     /ApEinfo_fwdcolor="#faac61"
                     /label="oPNL791-pJE434_prm-scr_R"
     primer_bind     3213..3236
                     /ApEinfo_revcolor="#76788c"
                     /ApEinfo_fwdcolor="#76788c"
                     /label="(oJE534)_pJE990_int_scr_3"
     primer_bind     3430..3450
                     /ApEinfo_revcolor="#76788c"
                     /ApEinfo_fwdcolor="#76788c"
                     /label="(oJE530)_pJE990_seq_3"
     primer_bind     3528..3551
                     /ApEinfo_revcolor="#76788c"
                     /ApEinfo_fwdcolor="#76788c"
                     /label="(oJE585)_pJE483_int_scr_3"
     terminator      complement(3577..3627)
                     /ApEinfo_revcolor="#9d1b1c"
                     /ApEinfo_fwdcolor="#9d1b1c"
                     /label="L3S1P13 Terminator"
     terminator      3577..3627
                     /ApEinfo_revcolor="#9d1b1c"
                     /ApEinfo_fwdcolor="#9d1b1c"
                     /label="L3S1P13"
     terminator      3577..3627
                     /ApEinfo_revcolor="#9d1b1c"
                     /ApEinfo_fwdcolor="#9d1b1c"
                     /label="L3S1P13 terminator"
     terminator      complement(3635..3679)
                     /ApEinfo_revcolor="#9d1b1c"
                     /ApEinfo_fwdcolor="#9d1b1c"
                     /label="ECK120010850"
     misc_structure  3680..3687
                     /ApEinfo_revcolor="#ff9ccd"
                     /ApEinfo_fwdcolor="#ff9ccd"
                     /label="MCS"
     misc_feature    3688..4510
                     /ApEinfo_revcolor="#ff0004"
                     /ApEinfo_fwdcolor="#ff0004"
                     /label="misc_feature"
     misc_recomb     3688..3750
                     /ApEinfo_revcolor="#84b0dc"
                     /ApEinfo_fwdcolor="#84b0dc"
                     /label="phiBT1 attP|misc_recomb"
     misc_recomb     3751..3819
                     /ApEinfo_revcolor="#b1ff67"
                     /ApEinfo_fwdcolor="#b1ff67"
                     /label="RV attP|misc_recomb"
     misc_recomb     3820..3886
                     /ApEinfo_revcolor="#84b0dc"
                     /ApEinfo_fwdcolor="#84b0dc"
                     /label="TG1 attP"
     misc_recomb     3887..3943
                     /ApEinfo_revcolor="#ff9ccd"
                     /ApEinfo_fwdcolor="#ff9ccd"
                     /label="A118 attP|misc_recomb"
     misc_recomb     3944..4001
                     /ApEinfo_revcolor="#b1ff67"
                     /ApEinfo_fwdcolor="#b1ff67"
                     /label="BxB1 attP|misc_recomb"
     misc_recomb     4002..4073
                     /ApEinfo_revcolor="#ff2efd"
                     /ApEinfo_fwdcolor="#ff2efd"
                     /label="PhiC1 attP|misc_recomb"
     misc_recomb     4074..4139
                     /ApEinfo_revcolor="#84b0dc"
                     /ApEinfo_fwdcolor="#84b0dc"
                     /label="TP901-1 attP|misc_recomb"
     misc_recomb     4140..4191
                     /ApEinfo_revcolor="#ff9ccd"
                     /ApEinfo_fwdcolor="#ff9ccd"
                     /label="phi370 attP|misc_recomb"
     misc_recomb     4192..4311
                     /ApEinfo_revcolor="#84b0dc"
                     /ApEinfo_fwdcolor="#84b0dc"
                     /label="PhiMR11 attP|misc_recomb"
     misc_recomb     4312..4379
                     /ApEinfo_revcolor="#ff2efd"
                     /ApEinfo_fwdcolor="#ff2efd"
                     /label="WBeta attP"
     misc_recomb     4380..4449
                     /ApEinfo_revcolor="#84b0dc"
                     /ApEinfo_fwdcolor="#84b0dc"
                     /label="R4 attP|misc_recomb"
     misc_recomb     4450..4510
                     /ApEinfo_revcolor="#ff9ccd"
                     /ApEinfo_fwdcolor="#ff9ccd"
                     /label="BL3 attP|misc_recomb"
     misc_structure  4511..4516
                     /ApEinfo_revcolor="#ff9ccd"
                     /ApEinfo_fwdcolor="#ff9ccd"
                     /label="MCS"
     misc_feature    complement(4517..4519)
                     /ApEinfo_revcolor="#85dae9"
                     /ApEinfo_fwdcolor="#85dae9"
                     /label="(oJE535)_pJE990_int_scr_4"
     terminator      4517..4569
                     /ApEinfo_revcolor="#9d1b1c"
                     /ApEinfo_fwdcolor="#9d1b1c"
                     /label="ECK120033736"
     misc_recomb     4570..4614
                     /ApEinfo_revcolor="#f58a5e"
                     /ApEinfo_fwdcolor="#f58a5e"
                     /label="phiC31 attB"
     primer_bind     complement(4597..4614)
                     /ApEinfo_revcolor="#75c6a9"
                     /ApEinfo_fwdcolor="#75c6a9"
                     /label=527
     rep_origin      4649..5331
                     /ApEinfo_revcolor="#b7e6d7"
                     /ApEinfo_fwdcolor="#b7e6d7"
                     /label="ColE1 origin"
     rep_origin      4709..5328
                     /ApEinfo_revcolor="#b4abac"
                     /ApEinfo_fwdcolor="#b4abac"
                     /label="pBR322_replication_origin Replication
                     origin|rep_origin"
     primer_bind     complement(4746..4765)
                     /ApEinfo_revcolor="#76788c"
                     /ApEinfo_fwdcolor="#76788c"
                     /label="(oJE414)_pheS_seq_F"
     primer          5266..5285
                     /note="sequence: GAGCGTCGATTTTTGTGATG"
                     /ApEinfo_revcolor="#f8d3a9"
                     /ApEinfo_fwdcolor="#f8d3a9"
                     /label="oPNL617-pK18sB_scr_F"
     primer_bind     5420..5440
                     /ApEinfo_revcolor="#76788c"
                     /ApEinfo_fwdcolor="#76788c"
                     /label="(oJE528)_pJE990_seq_1"
     terminator      complement(5520..5568)
                     /ApEinfo_revcolor="#9d1b1c"
                     /ApEinfo_fwdcolor="#9d1b1c"
                     /label="L3S3P22 terminator"
ORIGIN      
        1 ctcctaactg atttttaagg cgactgatga gtcgcctttt ttttgtctaa gaattcttat
       61 ttgttaactg ttaattgtcc ttgttcaagg atgctgtctt tgacaacaga tgttttcttg
      121 cctttgatgt tcagcaggaa gcttggcgca aacgttgatt gtttgtctgc gtagaatcct
      181 ctgtttgtca tatagcttgt aatcaccacg acattgtttc ctttcgcttg aggtacagcg
      241 aagtgtgagt aagtaaaggt tacatcgtta ggatcaagat ccatttttaa cacaaggcca
      301 gttttgttca gcggcttgta tgggccagtt aaagaattag aaacataacc aagcatgtaa
      361 atatcgttag acgaaatgcc gtcaatcgtc atttttgatc cgcgggagtc agtgaacagg
      421 taccatttgc cgttcatttt aaagacgttc gcgcgttcaa tttcatctgt tactgtgtta
      481 gatgcaatca gcggtttcat cacttttttc agtgtgtaat catcgtttag ctcaatcata
      541 ccgagagcgc cgtttgctaa ctcagccgtg cgttttttat cgctttgcag aagtttttga
      601 ctttcttgac ggaagaatga tgtgcttttg ccatagtatg ctttgttaaa taaagattct
      661 tcgccttggt agccatcttc agttccagtg tttgcttcaa atactaagta tttgtggcct
      721 ttatcttcta cgtagtgagg atctctcagc gtatggttgt cgcctgagct gtagttgcct
      781 tcatcgatga actgctgtac attttgatac gtttttccgt caccgtcaaa gattgattta
      841 taatcctcta caccgttgat gttcaaagag ctgtctgatg ctgatacgtt aacttgtgca
      901 gttgtcagtg tttgtttgcc gtaatgttta ccggagaaat cagtgtagaa taaacggatt
      961 tttccgtcag atgtaaatgt ggctgaacct gaccattctt gtgtttggtc ttttaggata
     1021 gaatcatttg catcgaattt gtcgctgtct ttaaagacgc ggccagcgtt tttccagctg
     1081 tcaatagaag tttcgccgac tttttgatag aacatgtaaa tcgatgtgtc atccgcattt
     1141 ttaggatctc cggctaatgc aaagacgatg tggtagccgc gatagtttgc gacagtgccg
     1201 tcagcgtttt gtaatggcca gctgtcccaa acgtccaggc cttttgcaga agagatattt
     1261 ttaattgtgg acgaatcgaa ttcaggaact tgatattttt catttttttg ctgttcaggg
     1321 atttgcagca tatcatggcg tgtaatatgg gaaatgccgt atgtttcctt atatggcttt
     1381 tggttcgttt ctttcgcaaa cgcttgagtt gcgcctcctg ccagcagtgc ggtagtaaag
     1441 gttaatactg ttgcttgttt tgcaaacttt ttgatgttca tcgttcatgt ctcctttttt
     1501 atgtactgtg tgaattcatc agaagaactc gtcaagaagg cgatagaagg cgatgcgctg
     1561 cgaatcggga gcggcgatac cgtaaagcac gaggaagcgg tcagcccatt cgccgccaag
     1621 ctcttcagca atatcacggg tagccaacgc tatgtcctga tagcggtccg ccacacccag
     1681 ccggccacag tcgatgaatc cagaaaagcg gccattttcc accatgatat tcggcaagca
     1741 ggcatcgcca tgggtcacga cgagatcctc gccgtcgggc atccgcgcct tgagcctggc
     1801 gaacagttcg gctggcgcga gcccctgatg ctcttcgtcc agatcatcct gatcgacaag
     1861 accggcttcc atccgagtac gtgctcgctc gatgcgatgt ttcgcttggt ggtcgaatgg
     1921 gcaggtagcc ggatcaagcg tatgcagccg ccgcattgca tcagccatga tggatacttt
     1981 ctcggcagga gcaaggtgag atgacaggag atcctgcccc ggcacttcgc ccaatagcag
     2041 ccagtccctt cccgcttcag tgacaacgtc gagcacagct gcgcaaggaa cgcccgtcgt
     2101 ggccagccac gatagccgcg ctgcctcgtc ttggagttca ttcagggcac cggacaggtc
     2161 ggtcttgaca aaaagaaccg ggcgcccctg cgctgacagc cggaacacgg cggcatcaga
     2221 gcagccgatt gtctgttgtg cccagtcata gccgaatagc ctctccaccc aagcggccgg
     2281 agaacctgcg tgcaatccat cttgttcaat catgcgaaac gatcctcatc ctgtctcttg
     2341 atcagatctt gatcccctgc gccatcagat ccttggcggc aagaaagcca tccagtttac
     2401 tttgcagggc ttcccaacct taccagaggg cgccccagct ggcaattccg gttcgcttgc
     2461 tgtccataaa accgcccagt ctagctatcg ccatgtaagc ccactgcaag ctacctgctt
     2521 tctctttgcg cttgcgtttt cccttgtcca gatagcccag tagctgacat tcatccggga
     2581 cgtcgtgccc caactggggt aacctttgag ttctctcagt tgggggatcg atagtcaaaa
     2641 gcctccggtc ggaggctttt gactagcacc tcggtaccaa attccagaaa agaggcctcc
     2701 cgaaaggggg gccttttttc gttttggtcc actagtagtc tctatggagg tcaggtatga
     2761 ttactattga caattaatca tcggctcgta taatgtgatc agacctggaa ttgtgagcgg
     2821 ataacaattc ttaagattaa ctcacacagg agatatcata tggtgtccaa aggggaagag
     2881 gacaatatgg catcgttgcc agctacgcat gaactgcaca tcttcggctc gattaacggt
     2941 gtcgatttcg atatggtcgg ccagggtacg gggaatccta acgacggtta tgaggagctg
     3001 aacctcaaat cgacgaaggg ggatctccag tttagcccct ggattttggt cccacatatt
     3061 ggttacggct ttcatcagta cctcccgtat ccggacggta tgagcccttt tcaagctgct
     3121 atggtggacg gtagcggtta ccaagtccac cggaccatgc agtttgagga tggggcatcg
     3181 ctgacggtca actaccgtta tacctacgaa ggtagccata ttaagggcga agctcaagtg
     3241 aagggtaccg gctttccggc ggacggtccg gtgatgacga actccctcac cgccgccgat
     3301 tggtgtcgta gcaagaaaac ctatccgaat gacaaaacca tcatctcgac gtttaagtgg
     3361 agctatacga cgggtaatgg caagcgctac cgttcgacgg cacgtaccac ctacacgttt
     3421 gcaaagccta tggctgcaaa ttacctcaag aatcaaccta tgtatgtgtt ccggaaaacg
     3481 gaactcaaac atagcaaaac ggaactgaac ttcaaagagt ggcagaaagc tttcacggat
     3541 gtcatgggta tggacgaact ctataaataa tctagagacg aacaataagg cctccctaac
     3601 ggggggcctt ttttattgat aacaaaaatc cacaaggaaa aattaaaggg gagataaaat
     3661 cccccctttt tggttaactg cggccgcggt gctgggttgt tgtctctgga cagtgatcca
     3721 tgggaaacta ctcagcacca ccaatgttcc gcacaggtgt agtgtatctc acaggtccac
     3781 ggttggccgt ggactgctga agaacattcc acgccaggat caaccccgtt ccagcccaac
     3841 agtgttagtc tttgctctta cccagttggg cgggatagcc tgcccgttgt ttagttcctc
     3901 gttttctctc gttggaagaa gaagaaacga gaaactaaaa ttagtcgtgg tttgtctggt
     3961 caaccaccgc ggtctcagtg gtgtacggta caaaccccga cattaaatat aaattttagt
     4021 acatagtgtt atatacacta ataaacaaaa tcatatacct aaaatattac atttccaact
     4081 cgcttaattg cgagttttta tttcgtttat ttcaattaag gtaactaaaa aactcctttt
     4141 aaaaaaatac agcgtttttc atgtacaact atactagttg tagtgcctaa acaaaataaa
     4201 aaacattgat ttttattaac ttcttttgtg cggaactacg aacagttcat taatacgaag
     4261 tgtacaaact tccatacaaa aataaccacg acaattaaga cgtggtttct atagttttaa
     4321 agttggttat tagttactgt gatatttatc acggtaccca ataaccaatg aatatttgaa
     4381 ggcatgttcc ccaaagcgat accacttgaa gcagtggtac tgcttgtggg tacactctgc
     4441 gggtgatgag agaatactgt tgaacaatga aaaactaggc atgtagaagt tgtttgtgca
     4501 ctaactttaa gctagcaacg catgagaaag cccccggaag atcaccttcc gggggctttt
     4561 ttattgcgct gcgggtgcca gggcgtgccc ttgggctccc cgggcgcgta ctccaaaagg
     4621 atctaggtga agatcctttt tgataatctc atgaccaaaa tcccttaacg tgagttttcg
     4681 ttccactgag cgtcagaccc cgtagaaaag atcaaaggat cttcttgaga tccttttttt
     4741 ctgcgcgtaa tctgctgctt gcaaacaaaa aaaccaccgc taccagcggt ggtttgtttg
     4801 ccggatcaag agctaccaac tctttttccg aaggtaactg gcttcagcag agcgcagata
     4861 ccaaatactg ttcttctagt gtagccgtag ttaggccacc acttcaagaa ctctgtagca
     4921 ccgcctacat acctcgctct gctaatcctg ttaccagtgg ctgctgccag tggcgataag
     4981 tcgtgtctta ccgggttgga ctcaagacga tagttaccgg ataaggcgca gcggtcgggc
     5041 tgaacggggg gttcgtgcac acagcccagc ttggagcgaa cgacctacac cgaactgaga
     5101 tacctacagc gtgagctatg agaaagcgcc acgcttcccg aagggagaaa ggcggacagg
     5161 tatccggtaa gcggcagggt cggaacagga gagcgcacga gggagcttcc agggggaaac
     5221 gcctggtatc tttatagtcc tgtcgggttt cgccacctct gacttgagcg tcgatttttg
     5281 tgatgctcgt caggggggcg gagcctatgg aaaaacgcca gcaacgcggc ctttttacgg
     5341 ttcctggcct tttgctggcc ttttgctcac atgttctttc ctgcgttatc ccctgattct
     5401 gtggataacc gtattaccgc ctttgagtga gctgataccg ctcgccgcag ccgaacgacc
     5461 gagcgcagcg agtcagtgag cgaggaagcg gaagagcgcc caatacgcaa accgcctctg
     5521 ggagaccaga aacaaaaaaa ggccgcgtta gcggccttca ataattggac ctgg
//
