# Supplementary material for: The SAGE genetic toolkit enables highly efficient, iterative site-specific genome engineering in bacteria
Source: bioRxiv preprint, doi:10.1101/2020.06.28.176339, version 1 (2020-06-28)
Supplement: Supplementary File P1 - Plasmid Maps [file 176339_file02.zip › pJE1045.gb]

LOCUS       pJE1045                 3348 bp ds-DNA     circular     24-JUN-2020
DEFINITION  .
ACCESSION   urn.local...jm-c31n3oi
KEYWORDS    .
SOURCE      .
  ORGANISM  .
COMMENT     ApEinfo:methylated:1.
FEATURES             Location/Qualifiers
     rep_origin      35..717
                     /ApEinfo_fwdcolor="gray50"
                     /ApEinfo_revcolor="gray50"
                     /ApEinfo_graphicformat="arrow_data {{0 1 2 0 0 -1} {} 0}
                     width 5 offset 0"
                     /label="ColE1 origin"
     terminator      complement(906..954)
                     /ApEinfo_fwdcolor="#9d1b1c"
                     /ApEinfo_revcolor="#9d1b1c"
                     /ApEinfo_graphicformat="arrow_data {{0 1 2 0 0 -1} {} 0}
                     width 5 offset 0"
                     /label="L3S3P22 terminator"
     terminator      967..1008
                     /ApEinfo_fwdcolor="#9d1b1c"
                     /ApEinfo_revcolor="#9d1b1c"
                     /ApEinfo_graphicformat="arrow_data {{0 1 2 0 0 -1} {} 0}
                     width 5 offset 0"
                     /label="ECK120035133"
     gene            complement(1018..1812)
                     /gene="nptII"
                     /vntifkey=60
                     /ApEinfo_fwdcolor="#66ff66"
                     /ApEinfo_revcolor="#66ff66"
                     /ApEinfo_graphicformat="arrow_data {{0 1 2 0 0 -1} {} 0}
                     width 5 offset 0"
                     /label="nptII"
     -10_signal      complement(1977..1985)
                     /ApEinfo_fwdcolor="#07e500"
                     /ApEinfo_revcolor="#07e500"
                     /ApEinfo_graphicformat="arrow_data {{0 1 2 0 0 -1} {} 0}
                     width 5 offset 0"
                     /label="-10 KanR (BPROM_pred)"
     -35_signal      complement(2003..2008)
                     /ApEinfo_fwdcolor="#07e500"
                     /ApEinfo_revcolor="#07e500"
                     /ApEinfo_graphicformat="arrow_data {{0 1 2 0 0 -1} {} 0}
                     width 5 offset 0"
                     /label="-35 KanR (BPROM_pred)"
     misc_recomb     2084..2125
                     /ApEinfo_fwdcolor="#ff8275"
                     /ApEinfo_revcolor="#ff8275"
                     /ApEinfo_graphicformat="arrow_data {{0 1 2 0 0 -1} {} 0}
                     width 5 offset 0"
                     /label="phiC31 attP"
     regulatory      2132..2163
                     /regulatory_class="terminator"
                     /note="TonB terminator"
                     /ApEinfo_fwdcolor="#ff4649"
                     /ApEinfo_revcolor="#ff4649"
                     /ApEinfo_graphicformat="arrow_data {{0 1 2 0 0 -1} {} 0}
                     width 5 offset 0"
                     /label="TonB terminator"
     terminator      2169..2229
                     /locus_tag="/product="" /label=L3S2P21
                     /ApEinfo_fwdcolor=""#9d1b1c"
                     /ApEinfo_revcolor="#9d1b1c"
                     /ApEinfo_graphicformat="arrow_data {{0 1 2 0 0 -1} {} 0}
                     width 5 offset 0"
     promoter        2266..2293
                     /ApEinfo_fwdcolor="#346ee0"
                     /ApEinfo_revcolor="#1d43bd"
                     /ApEinfo_graphicformat="arrow_data {{0 1 2 0 0 -1} {} 0}
                     width 5 offset 0"
                     /modified_by="elmo110"
                     /label="tac (JE1111) promoter"
     protein_bind    2305..2328
                     /ApEinfo_fwdcolor="#ffc526"
                     /ApEinfo_revcolor="#ffc526"
                     /ApEinfo_graphicformat="arrow_data {{0 1 2 0 0 -1} {} 0}
                     width 5 offset 0"
                     /label="lac operator"
     misc_binding    2306..2328
                     /ApEinfo_fwdcolor="#6495ed"
                     /ApEinfo_revcolor="#6495ed"
                     /ApEinfo_graphicformat="arrow_data {{0 1 2 0 0 -1} {} 0}
                     width 5 offset 0"
                     /label="LacO"
     RBS             2329..2358
                     /locus_tag="/product="" /label=RBS region
                     /ApEinfo_fwdcolor=""#acdcff"
                     /ApEinfo_revcolor="#acdcff"
                     /ApEinfo_graphicformat="arrow_data {{0 1 2 0 0 -1} {} 0}
                     width 5 offset 0"
     misc_feature    2359..2361
                     /ApEinfo_fwdcolor="#ff0004"
                     /ApEinfo_revcolor="#ff0004"
                     /ApEinfo_graphicformat="arrow_data {{0 1 2 0 0 -1} {} 0}
                     width 5 offset 0"
                     /label="NdeI"
     CDS             2359..3069
                     /ApEinfo_fwdcolor="#ffd1b6"
                     /ApEinfo_revcolor="#ffd1b6"
                     /ApEinfo_graphicformat="arrow_data {{0 1 2 0 0 -1} {} 0}
                     width 5 offset 0"
                     /label="mNeonGreen (Ppu optimized)"
     terminator      3076..3126
                     /ApEinfo_fwdcolor="#9d1b1c"
                     /ApEinfo_revcolor="#9d1b1c"
                     /ApEinfo_graphicformat="arrow_data {{0 1 2 0 0 -1} {} 0}
                     width 5 offset 0"
                     /label="L3S1P13 terminator"
     terminator      complement(3134..3178)
                     /ApEinfo_fwdcolor="#9d1b1c"
                     /ApEinfo_revcolor="#9d1b1c"
                     /ApEinfo_graphicformat="arrow_data {{0 1 2 0 0 -1} {} 0}
                     width 5 offset 0"
                     /label="ECK120010850"
     misc_recomb     3187..3244
                     /locus_tag="/product="" /label=BxB1 attP|misc_recomb
                     /ApEinfo_fwdcolor=""#06ff00"
                     /ApEinfo_revcolor="#06ff00"
                     /ApEinfo_graphicformat="arrow_data {{0 1 2 0 0 -1} {} 0}
                     width 5 offset 0"
                     /modified_by="elmo110"
                     /label="Bxb1 attP"
     terminator      3251..3303
                     /ApEinfo_fwdcolor="#9d1b1c"
                     /ApEinfo_revcolor="#9d1b1c"
                     /ApEinfo_graphicformat="arrow_data {{0 1 2 0 0 -1} {} 0}
                     width 5 offset 0"
                     /label="ECK120033736"
     misc_recomb     3304..3348
                     /ApEinfo_fwdcolor="#ff8275"
                     /ApEinfo_revcolor="#ff8275"
                     /ApEinfo_graphicformat="arrow_data {{0 1 2 0 0 -1} {} 0}
                     width 5 offset 0"
                     /label="phiC31 attB"
ORIGIN      
        1 aaaaggatct aggtgaagat cctttttgat aatctcatga ccaaaatccc ttaacgtgag
       61 ttttcgttcc actgagcgtc agaccccgta gaaaagatca aaggatcttc ttgagatcct
      121 ttttttctgc gcgtaatctg ctgcttgcaa acaaaaaaac caccgctacc agcggtggtt
      181 tgtttgccgg atcaagagct accaactctt tttccgaagg taactggctt cagcagagcg
      241 cagataccaa atactgttct tctagtgtag ccgtagttag gccaccactt caagaactct
      301 gtagcaccgc ctacatacct cgctctgcta atcctgttac cagtggctgc tgccagtggc
      361 gataagtcgt gtcttaccgg gttggactca agacgatagt taccggataa ggcgcagcgg
      421 tcgggctgaa cggggggttc gtgcacacag cccagcttgg agcgaacgac ctacaccgaa
      481 ctgagatacc tacagcgtga gctatgagaa agcgccacgc ttcccgaagg gagaaaggcg
      541 gacaggtatc cggtaagcgg cagggtcgga acaggagagc gcacgaggga gcttccaggg
      601 ggaaacgcct ggtatcttta tagtcctgtc gggtttcgcc acctctgact tgagcgtcga
      661 tttttgtgat gctcgtcagg ggggcggagc ctatggaaaa acgccagcaa cgcggccttt
      721 ttacggttcc tggccttttg ctggcctttt gctcacatgt tctttcctgc gttatcccct
      781 gattctgtgg ataaccgtat taccgccttt gagtgagctg ataccgctcg ccgcagccga
      841 acgaccgagc gcagcgagtc agtgagcgag gaagcggaag agcgcccaat acgcaaaccg
      901 cctctgggag accagaaaca aaaaaaggcc gcgttagcgg ccttcaataa ttggacctgg
      961 ctcctaactg atttttaagg cgactgatga gtcgcctttt ttttgtctaa gaattcatca
     1021 gaagaactcg tcaagaaggc gatagaaggc gatgcgctgc gaatcgggag cggcgatacc
     1081 gtaaagcacg aggaagcggt cagcccattc gccgccaagc tcttcagcaa tatcacgggt
     1141 agccaacgct atgtcctgat agcggtccgc cacacccagc cggccacagt cgatgaatcc
     1201 agaaaagcgg ccattttcca ccatgatatt cggcaagcag gcatcgccat gggtcacgac
     1261 gagatcctcg ccgtcgggca tccgcgcctt gagcctggcg aacagttcgg ctggcgcgag
     1321 cccctgatgc tcttcgtcca gatcatcctg atcgacaaga ccggcttcca tccgagtacg
     1381 tgctcgctcg atgcgatgtt tcgcttggtg gtcgaatggg caggtagccg gatcaagcgt
     1441 atgcagccgc cgcattgcat cagccatgat ggatactttc tcggcaggag caaggtgaga
     1501 tgacaggaga tcctgccccg gcacttcgcc caatagcagc cagtcccttc ccgcttcagt
     1561 gacaacgtcg agcacagctg cgcaaggaac gcccgtcgtg gccagccacg atagccgcgc
     1621 tgcctcgtct tggagttcat tcagggcacc ggacaggtcg gtcttgacaa aaagaaccgg
     1681 gcgcccctgc gctgacagcc ggaacacggc ggcatcagag cagccgattg tctgttgtgc
     1741 ccagtcatag ccgaatagcc tctccaccca agcggccgga gaacctgcgt gcaatccatc
     1801 ttgttcaatc atgcgaaacg atcctcatcc tgtctcttga tcagatcttg atcccctgcg
     1861 ccatcagatc cttggcggca agaaagccat ccagtttact ttgcagggct tcccaacctt
     1921 accagagggc gccccagctg gcaattccgg ttcgcttgct gtccataaaa ccgcccagtc
     1981 tagctatcgc catgtaagcc cactgcaagc tacctgcttt ctctttgcgc ttgcgttttc
     2041 ccttgtccag atagcccagt agctgacatt catccgggac gtcgtgcccc aactggggta
     2101 acctttgagt tctctcagtt gggggatcga tagtcaaaag cctccggtcg gaggcttttg
     2161 actagcacct cggtaccaaa ttccagaaaa gaggcctccc gaaagggggg ccttttttcg
     2221 ttttggtcca ctagtagtct ctatggaggt caggtatgat tactattgac aattaatcat
     2281 cggctcgtat aatgtgatca gacctggaat tgtgagcgga taacaattct taagattaac
     2341 tcacacagga gatatcatat ggtgtccaaa ggggaagagg acaatatggc atcgttgcca
     2401 gctacgcatg aactgcacat cttcggctcg attaacggtg tcgatttcga tatggtcggc
     2461 cagggtacgg ggaatcctaa cgacggttat gaggagctga acctcaaatc gacgaagggg
     2521 gatctccagt ttagcccctg gattttggtc ccacatattg gttacggctt tcatcagtac
     2581 ctcccgtatc cggacggtat gagccctttt caagctgcta tggtggacgg tagcggttac
     2641 caagtccacc ggaccatgca gtttgaggat ggggcatcgc tgacggtcaa ctaccgttat
     2701 acctacgaag gtagccatat taagggcgaa gctcaagtga agggtaccgg ctttccggcg
     2761 gacggtccgg tgatgacgaa ctccctcacc gccgccgatt ggtgtcgtag caagaaaacc
     2821 tatccgaatg acaaaaccat catctcgacg tttaagtgga gctatacgac gggtaatggc
     2881 aagcgctacc gttcgacggc acgtaccacc tacacgtttg caaagcctat ggctgcaaat
     2941 tacctcaaga atcaacctat gtatgtgttc cggaaaacgg aactcaaaca tagcaaaacg
     3001 gaactgaact tcaaagagtg gcagaaagct ttcacggatg tcatgggtat ggacgaactc
     3061 tataaataat ctagagacga acaataaggc ctccctaacg gggggccttt tttattgata
     3121 acaaaaatcc acaaggaaaa attaaagggg agataaaatc cccccttttt ggttaactgc
     3181 ggccgcgtcg tggtttgtct ggtcaaccac cgcggtctca gtggtgtacg gtacaaaccc
     3241 cgacgctagc aacgcatgag aaagcccccg gaagatcacc ttccgggggc ttttttattg
     3301 cgctgcgggt gccagggcgt gcccttgggc tccccgggcg cgtactcc
//
