# Supplementary material for: The SAGE genetic toolkit enables highly efficient, iterative site-specific genome engineering in bacteria
Source: bioRxiv preprint, doi:10.1101/2020.06.28.176339, version 1 (2020-06-28)
Supplement: Supplementary File P1 - Plasmid Maps [file 176339_file02.zip › pJE1283.gb]

LOCUS       pJE1283                 3460 bp ds-DNA     circular     24-JUN-2020
DEFINITION  .
ACCESSION   urn.local...jt-c31n3oj
KEYWORDS    .
SOURCE      .
  ORGANISM  .
COMMENT     COMMENT                                                            
            COMMENT     ApEinfo:methylated:1.
FEATURES             Location/Qualifiers
     rep_origin      35..717
                     /ApEinfo_fwdcolor="gray50"
                     /ApEinfo_revcolor="gray50"
                     /ApEinfo_graphicformat="arrow_data {{0 1 2 0 0 -1} {} 0}
                     width 5 offset 0"
                     /label="ColE1 origin"
     rep_origin      95..714
                     /locus_tag="/product="" /label=pBR322_replication_origin
                     Replication origin|rep_or igin
                     /ApEinfo_fwdcolor=""#999999"
                     /ApEinfo_revcolor="#999999"
                     /ApEinfo_graphicformat="arrow_data {{0 1 2 0 0 -1} {} 0}
                     width 5 offset 0"
     terminator      complement(906..954)
                     /ApEinfo_fwdcolor="#9d1b1c"
                     /ApEinfo_revcolor="#9d1b1c"
                     /ApEinfo_graphicformat="arrow_data {{0 1 2 0 0 -1} {} 0}
                     width 5 offset 0"
                     /label="L3S3P22 terminator"
     terminator      967..1008
                     /ApEinfo_fwdcolor="#9d1b1c"
                     /ApEinfo_revcolor="#9d1b1c"
                     /ApEinfo_graphicformat="arrow_data {{0 1 2 0 0 -1} {} 0}
                     width 5 offset 0"
                     /label="ECK120035133"
     gene            complement(1018..1812)
                     /gene="nptII"
                     /vntifkey=60
                     /ApEinfo_fwdcolor="#66ff66"
                     /ApEinfo_revcolor="#66ff66"
                     /ApEinfo_graphicformat="arrow_data {{0 1 2 0 0 -1} {} 0}
                     width 5 offset 0"
                     /label="nptII"
     CDS             complement(1018..1812)
                     /gene="nptII"
                     /codon_start=1
                     /transl_table=11
                     /product="neomycin phosphotransferase"
                     /protein_id="ACJ66844.1"
                     /db_xref="GI:215434895"
                     /vntifkey=4
                     /ApEinfo_fwdcolor="#66ff66"
                     /ApEinfo_revcolor="#66ff66"
                     /ApEinfo_graphicformat="arrow_data {{0 1 2 0 0 -1} {} 0}
                     width 5 offset 0"
                     /label="neomycin\phosphotransferase"
     misc_recomb     2084..2125
                     /ApEinfo_fwdcolor="#ff8275"
                     /ApEinfo_revcolor="#ff8275"
                     /ApEinfo_graphicformat="arrow_data {{0 1 2 0 0 -1} {} 0}
                     width 5 offset 0"
                     /label="phiC31 attP"
     regulatory      2132..2163
                     /regulatory_class="terminator"
                     /note="TonB terminator"
                     /ApEinfo_fwdcolor="#ff4649"
                     /ApEinfo_revcolor="#ff4649"
                     /ApEinfo_graphicformat="arrow_data {{0 1 2 0 0 -1} {} 0}
                     width 5 offset 0"
                     /label="TonB terminator"
     terminator      2169..2229
                     /locus_tag="/product="" /label=L3S2P21
                     /ApEinfo_fwdcolor=""#9d1b1c"
                     /ApEinfo_revcolor="#9d1b1c"
                     /ApEinfo_graphicformat="arrow_data {{0 1 2 0 0 -1} {} 0}
                     width 5 offset 0"
     promoter        2241..2440
                     /ApEinfo_fwdcolor="#346ee0"
                     /ApEinfo_revcolor="#1d43bd"
                     /ApEinfo_graphicformat="arrow_data {{0 1 2 0 0 -1} {} 0}
                     width 5 offset 0"
                     /modified_by="elmo110"
                     /label="JEb1"
     -35_signal      2356..2361
                     /ApEinfo_fwdcolor="#07e500"
                     /ApEinfo_revcolor="#07e500"
                     /ApEinfo_graphicformat="arrow_data {{0 1 2 0 0 -1} {} 0}
                     width 5 offset 0"
                     /label="-35 (putative)"
     -10_signal      2379..2384
                     /ApEinfo_fwdcolor="#07e500"
                     /ApEinfo_revcolor="#07e500"
                     /ApEinfo_graphicformat="arrow_data {{0 1 2 0 0 -1} {} 0}
                     width 5 offset 0"
                     /label="-10 (putative)"
     RBS             2441..2470
                     /locus_tag="/product="" /label=RBS region
                     /ApEinfo_fwdcolor=""#acdcff"
                     /ApEinfo_revcolor="#acdcff"
                     /ApEinfo_graphicformat="arrow_data {{0 1 2 0 0 -1} {} 0}
                     width 5 offset 0"
     CDS             2471..3181
                     /ApEinfo_fwdcolor="#ffd1b6"
                     /ApEinfo_revcolor="#ffd1b6"
                     /ApEinfo_graphicformat="arrow_data {{0 1 2 0 0 -1} {} 0}
                     width 5 offset 0"
                     /label="mNeonGreen (Ppu optimized)"
     misc_feature    2471..2473
                     /ApEinfo_fwdcolor="#ff0004"
                     /ApEinfo_revcolor="#ff0004"
                     /ApEinfo_graphicformat="arrow_data {{0 1 2 0 0 -1} {} 0}
                     width 5 offset 0"
                     /label="NdeI"
     terminator      3188..3238
                     /ApEinfo_fwdcolor="#9d1b1c"
                     /ApEinfo_revcolor="#9d1b1c"
                     /ApEinfo_graphicformat="arrow_data {{0 1 2 0 0 -1} {} 0}
                     width 5 offset 0"
                     /label="L3S1P13 terminator"
     terminator      complement(3246..3290)
                     /ApEinfo_fwdcolor="#9d1b1c"
                     /ApEinfo_revcolor="#9d1b1c"
                     /ApEinfo_graphicformat="arrow_data {{0 1 2 0 0 -1} {} 0}
                     width 5 offset 0"
                     /label="ECK120010850"
     misc_recomb     3299..3356
                     /locus_tag="/product="" /label=BxB1 attP|misc_recomb
                     /ApEinfo_fwdcolor=""#06ff00"
                     /ApEinfo_revcolor="#06ff00"
                     /ApEinfo_graphicformat="arrow_data {{0 1 2 0 0 -1} {} 0}
                     width 5 offset 0"
                     /modified_by="elmo110"
                     /label="Bxb1 attP"
     terminator      3363..3415
                     /ApEinfo_fwdcolor="#9d1b1c"
                     /ApEinfo_revcolor="#9d1b1c"
                     /ApEinfo_graphicformat="arrow_data {{0 1 2 0 0 -1} {} 0}
                     width 5 offset 0"
                     /label="ECK120033736"
     misc_recomb     3416..3460
                     /ApEinfo_fwdcolor="#ff8275"
                     /ApEinfo_revcolor="#ff8275"
                     /ApEinfo_graphicformat="arrow_data {{0 1 2 0 0 -1} {} 0}
                     width 5 offset 0"
                     /modified_by="elmo110"
                     /label="phiC31 attB"
ORIGIN      
        1 aaaaggatct aggtgaagat cctttttgat aatctcatga ccaaaatccc ttaacgtgag
       61 ttttcgttcc actgagcgtc agaccccgta gaaaagatca aaggatcttc ttgagatcct
      121 ttttttctgc gcgtaatctg ctgcttgcaa acaaaaaaac caccgctacc agcggtggtt
      181 tgtttgccgg atcaagagct accaactctt tttccgaagg taactggctt cagcagagcg
      241 cagataccaa atactgttct tctagtgtag ccgtagttag gccaccactt caagaactct
      301 gtagcaccgc ctacatacct cgctctgcta atcctgttac cagtggctgc tgccagtggc
      361 gataagtcgt gtcttaccgg gttggactca agacgatagt taccggataa ggcgcagcgg
      421 tcgggctgaa cggggggttc gtgcacacag cccagcttgg agcgaacgac ctacaccgaa
      481 ctgagatacc tacagcgtga gctatgagaa agcgccacgc ttcccgaagg gagaaaggcg
      541 gacaggtatc cggtaagcgg cagggtcgga acaggagagc gcacgaggga gcttccaggg
      601 ggaaacgcct ggtatcttta tagtcctgtc gggtttcgcc acctctgact tgagcgtcga
      661 tttttgtgat gctcgtcagg ggggcggagc ctatggaaaa acgccagcaa cgcggccttt
      721 ttacggttcc tggccttttg ctggcctttt gctcacatgt tctttcctgc gttatcccct
      781 gattctgtgg ataaccgtat taccgccttt gagtgagctg ataccgctcg ccgcagccga
      841 acgaccgagc gcagcgagtc agtgagcgag gaagcggaag agcgcccaat acgcaaaccg
      901 cctctgggag accagaaaca aaaaaaggcc gcgttagcgg ccttcaataa ttggacctgg
      961 ctcctaactg atttttaagg cgactgatga gtcgcctttt ttttgtctaa gaattcatca
     1021 gaagaactcg tcaagaaggc gatagaaggc gatgcgctgc gaatcgggag cggcgatacc
     1081 gtaaagcacg aggaagcggt cagcccattc gccgccaagc tcttcagcaa tatcacgggt
     1141 agccaacgct atgtcctgat agcggtccgc cacacccagc cggccacagt cgatgaatcc
     1201 agaaaagcgg ccattttcca ccatgatatt cggcaagcag gcatcgccat gggtcacgac
     1261 gagatcctcg ccgtcgggca tccgcgcctt gagcctggcg aacagttcgg ctggcgcgag
     1321 cccctgatgc tcttcgtcca gatcatcctg atcgacaaga ccggcttcca tccgagtacg
     1381 tgctcgctcg atgcgatgtt tcgcttggtg gtcgaatggg caggtagccg gatcaagcgt
     1441 atgcagccgc cgcattgcat cagccatgat ggatactttc tcggcaggag caaggtgaga
     1501 tgacaggaga tcctgccccg gcacttcgcc caatagcagc cagtcccttc ccgcttcagt
     1561 gacaacgtcg agcacagctg cgcaaggaac gcccgtcgtg gccagccacg atagccgcgc
     1621 tgcctcgtct tggagttcat tcagggcacc ggacaggtcg gtcttgacaa aaagaaccgg
     1681 gcgcccctgc gctgacagcc ggaacacggc ggcatcagag cagccgattg tctgttgtgc
     1741 ccagtcatag ccgaatagcc tctccaccca agcggccgga gaacctgcgt gcaatccatc
     1801 ttgttcaatc atgcgaaacg atcctcatcc tgtctcttga tcagatcttg atcccctgcg
     1861 ccatcagatc cttggcggca agaaagccat ccagtttact ttgcagggct tcccaacctt
     1921 accagagggc gccccagctg gcaattccgg ttcgcttgct gtccataaaa ccgcccagtc
     1981 tagctatcgc catgtaagcc cactgcaagc tacctgcttt ctctttgcgc ttgcgttttc
     2041 ccttgtccag atagcccagt agctgacatt catccgggac gtcgtgcccc aactggggta
     2101 acctttgagt tctctcagtt gggggatcga tagtcaaaag cctccggtcg gaggcttttg
     2161 actagcacct cggtaccaaa ttccagaaaa gaggcctccc gaaagggggg ccttttttcg
     2221 ttttggtcca ctagtagtct tcaggggtca ggtcggtcat gggcaagagg tccaggtcgt
     2281 ggtttgtcgg cggcttctag catggaccgc ccgcgcccgt gaggccgagg atttcgcgct
     2341 ggtcagacaa cctacttgcc gtccccacat gttagcgcta ccaagtgccg acgaacgcgc
     2401 gccgccgacg gtgtcggcgc ttcagacgct cgagttttgg cttaagatta actcacacag
     2461 gagatatcat atggtgtcca aaggggaaga ggacaatatg gcatcgttgc cagctacgca
     2521 tgaactgcac atcttcggct cgattaacgg tgtcgatttc gatatggtcg gccagggtac
     2581 ggggaatcct aacgacggtt atgaggagct gaacctcaaa tcgacgaagg gggatctcca
     2641 gtttagcccc tggattttgg tcccacatat tggttacggc tttcatcagt acctcccgta
     2701 tccggacggt atgagccctt ttcaagctgc tatggtggac ggtagcggtt accaagtcca
     2761 ccggaccatg cagtttgagg atggggcatc gctgacggtc aactaccgtt atacctacga
     2821 aggtagccat attaagggcg aagctcaagt gaagggtacc ggctttccgg cggacggtcc
     2881 ggtgatgacg aactccctca ccgccgccga ttggtgtcgt agcaagaaaa cctatccgaa
     2941 tgacaaaacc atcatctcga cgtttaagtg gagctatacg acgggtaatg gcaagcgcta
     3001 ccgttcgacg gcacgtacca cctacacgtt tgcaaagcct atggctgcaa attacctcaa
     3061 gaatcaacct atgtatgtgt tccggaaaac ggaactcaaa catagcaaaa cggaactgaa
     3121 cttcaaagag tggcagaaag ctttcacgga tgtcatgggt atggacgaac tctataaata
     3181 atctagagac gaacaataag gcctccctaa cggggggcct tttttattga taacaaaaat
     3241 ccacaaggaa aaattaaagg ggagataaaa tccccccttt ttggttaact gcggccgcgt
     3301 cgtggtttgt ctggtcaacc accgcggtct cagtggtgta cggtacaaac cccgacgcta
     3361 gcaacgcatg agaaagcccc cggaagatca ccttccgggg gcttttttat tgcgctgcgg
     3421 gtgccagggc gtgcccttgg gctccccggg cgcgtactcc
//
