# Supplementary material for: The SAGE genetic toolkit enables highly efficient, iterative site-specific genome engineering in bacteria
Source: bioRxiv preprint, doi:10.1101/2020.06.28.176339, version 1 (2020-06-28)
Supplement: Supplementary File P1 - Plasmid Maps [file 176339_file02.zip › pGW39.gb]

LOCUS       pGW39                   3628 bp ds-DNA     circular     24-JUN-2020
DEFINITION  .
ACCESSION   urn.local...jh-c31n3oi
KEYWORDS    .
SOURCE      .
  ORGANISM  .
COMMENT     pGW09- AprR + mSFts1.ape from 1 to 3665COMMENT    
            ApEinfo:methylated:1.
FEATURES             Location/Qualifiers
     terminator      complement(1..49)
                     /ApEinfo_fwdcolor="#9d1b1c"
                     /ApEinfo_revcolor="#9d1b1c"
                     /ApEinfo_graphicformat="arrow_data {{0 1 2 0 0 -1} {} 0}
                     width 5 offset 0"
                     /label="L3S3P22 terminator"
     terminator      62..103
                     /ApEinfo_fwdcolor="#9d1b1c"
                     /ApEinfo_revcolor="#9d1b1c"
                     /ApEinfo_graphicformat="arrow_data {{0 1 2 0 0 -1} {} 0}
                     width 5 offset 0"
                     /label="ECK120035133"
     LZ_domain       complement(113..878)
                     /vntifkey=17
                     /ApEinfo_fwdcolor="#a855ff"
                     /ApEinfo_revcolor="#a855ff"
                     /ApEinfo_graphicformat="arrow_data {{0 1 2 0 0 -1} {} 0}
                     width 5 offset 0"
                     /label="aac\(Apramycin\resistance)"
     RBS             complement(879..908)
                     /locus_tag="/product="" /label=RBS region
                     /ApEinfo_fwdcolor=""#acdcff"
                     /ApEinfo_revcolor="#acdcff"
                     /ApEinfo_graphicformat="arrow_data {{0 1 2 0 0 -1} {} 0}
                     width 5 offset 0"
     promoter        complement(939..971)
                     /ApEinfo_fwdcolor="#346ee0"
                     /ApEinfo_revcolor="#1d43bd"
                     /ApEinfo_graphicformat="arrow_data {{0 1 2 0 0 -1} {} 0}
                     width 5 offset 0"
                     /label="Plac"
     promoter        1054..1081
                     /ApEinfo_fwdcolor="#346ee0"
                     /ApEinfo_revcolor="#1d43bd"
                     /ApEinfo_graphicformat="arrow_data {{0 1 2 0 0 -1} {} 0}
                     width 5 offset 0"
                     /label="tac promoter"
     protein_bind    1085..1108
                     /ApEinfo_fwdcolor="#ffc526"
                     /ApEinfo_revcolor="#ffc526"
                     /ApEinfo_graphicformat="arrow_data {{0 1 2 0 0 -1} {} 0}
                     width 5 offset 0"
                     /label="lac operator"
     CDS             1131..2540
                     /ApEinfo_fwdcolor="#e7e8ff"
                     /ApEinfo_revcolor="#e7e8ff"
                     /ApEinfo_graphicformat="arrow_data {{0 1 2 0 0 -1} {} 0}
                     width 5 offset 0"
                     /label="R4int"
     terminator      complement(2671..2715)
                     /ApEinfo_fwdcolor="#9d1b1c"
                     /ApEinfo_revcolor="#9d1b1c"
                     /ApEinfo_graphicformat="arrow_data {{0 1 2 0 0 -1} {} 0}
                     width 5 offset 0"
                     /label="ECK120010850"
     rep_origin      2758..3440
                     /ApEinfo_fwdcolor="gray50"
                     /ApEinfo_revcolor="gray50"
                     /ApEinfo_graphicformat="arrow_data {{0 1 2 0 0 -1} {} 0}
                     width 5 offset 0"
                     /label="ColE1 origin"
     rep_origin      2818..3437
                     /locus_tag="/product="" /label=pBR322_replication_origin
                     Replication origin|rep_or igin
                     /ApEinfo_fwdcolor=""#999999"
                     /ApEinfo_revcolor="#999999"
                     /ApEinfo_graphicformat="arrow_data {{0 1 2 0 0 -1} {} 0}
                     width 5 offset 0"
ORIGIN      
        1 gggagaccag aaacaaaaaa aggccgcgtt agcggccttc aataattgga cctggctcct
       61 aactgatttt taaggcgact gatgagtcgc cttttttttg tctaagaatt catcagccaa
      121 tcgactggcg agcggcatcg cattcttcgc atcccgcctc tggcggatgc aggaagatca
      181 acggatctcg gcccagttga cccagggctg tcgccacaat gtcgcgggag cggatcaacc
      241 gagcaaaggc atgaccgact ggaccttcct tctgaaggct cttctccttg agccacctgt
      301 ccgccaaggc aaagcgctca cagcagtggt cattctcgag ataatcgacg cgtaccaact
      361 tgccatcctg aagaatggtg cagtgtctcg gcaccccata gggaaccttt gccatcaact
      421 cggcaagatg cagcgtcgtg ttggcatcgt gtcccacgcc gaggagaagt acctgcccat
      481 cgagttcatg gacacgggcg accgggcttg caggcgagtg aggtggcagg ggcaatggat
      541 cagagatgat ctgctctgcc tgtggccccg ctgccgcaaa ggcaaatgga tgggcgctgc
      601 gctttacatt tggcaggcgc cagaatgtgt cagagacaac tccaaggtcc ggtgtaacgg
      661 gcgacgtggc aggatcgaac ggctcgtcgt ccagacctga ccacgagggc atgacgagcg
      721 tccctcccgg acccagcgca gcacgcaggg cctcgatcag tccaagtggc ccatcttcga
      781 ggggccggac gctacggaag gagctgtgga ccagcagcac accgccgggg gtaaccccaa
      841 ggttgagaag ctgaccgatg agctcggctt ttcgccatat gatatctcct gtgtgagtta
      901 atcttaaggt gtgaaattgt tatccgctca caattccaca caacatacga gccggaagca
      961 taaagtgtaa agcctggggt gcctaatgca aagactacta gtggaccaaa acaaattcgg
     1021 caacacgcca tagggacata gccagcagag ctgttgacaa ttaatcatcg gctcgtataa
     1081 tgtgtggaat tgtgagcgga taacaatttc acacatagga ggtgatgcag atgaaccgtg
     1141 gtggcccgac cgtgcgtgcg gacatctacg ttcgtattag cctggatcgt accggcgagg
     1201 aactgggcgt ggagcgtcag gaagagagct gccgtgaact gtgcaagagc ctgggtatgg
     1261 aagtgggcca agtgtgggtt gacaacgatc tgagcgcgac caagaaaaac gtggttcgtc
     1321 cggacttcga agcgatgatc gcgagcaacc cgcaggcgat tgtgtgctgg cacaccgatc
     1381 gtctgatccg tgtgacccgt gacctggagc gtgttattga tctgggcgtg aacgttcacg
     1441 cggttatggc gggtcacctg gacctgagca ccccggcggg ccgtgcggtg gcgcgtaccg
     1501 ttaccgcgtg ggcgacctac gagggtgaac agaaggcgga acgtcaaaaa ctggcgaaca
     1561 tccaaaacgc gcgtgcgggc aagccgtaca ccccgggtat ccgtccgttt ggttatggcg
     1621 acgatcacat gaccattgtg accgcggagg cggatgcgat ccgtgatggt gcgaaaatga
     1681 ttctggatgg ttggagcctg agcgcggttg cgcgttattg ggaggaactg aaactgcaaa
     1741 gcccgcgtag catggcggcg ggtggcaaag gttggagcct gcgtggcgtg aagaaagttc
     1801 tgaccagccc gcgttacgtg ggtcgtagca gctatctggg tgaagtggtt ggcgacgcgc
     1861 aatggccgcc aatcctggac ccggatgttt actatggcgt ggttgcgatt ctgaacaacc
     1921 cggatcgttt cagcggtggc ccgcgtaccg gtcgtacccc gggtaccctg ctggcgggta
     1981 ttgcgctgtg cggcgagtgc ggcaagaccg tgagcggtcg tggctaccgt ggtgtgctgg
     2041 tttatggctg caaagacacc cacacccgta ccccgcgtag cattgcggat ggtcgtgcga
     2101 gcagcagcac cctggcgcgt ctgatgttcc cggactttct gccgggtctg ctggcgagcg
     2161 gtcaggcgga agatggtcaa agcgcggcga gcaagcacag cgaggcgcag accctgcgtg
     2221 aacgtctgga tggcctggcg accgcgtatg cggaaggtgc gatcagcctg agccaaatga
     2281 ccgcgggtag cgaggcgctg cgtaagaaac tggaagtgat cgaagcggac ctggttggta
     2341 gcgcgggcat tccgccgttt gatccggtgg cgggtgttgc gggcctgatt agcggttggc
     2401 cgaccacccc gctgccgacc cgtcgtgcgt gggtggactt ttgcctggtg gttaccctga
     2461 acacccagaa aggccgtcac gcgagcagca tgaccgtgga cgatcacgtt accatcgagt
     2521 ggcgtgatgt tgcggaataa gctagcatcc aagtcttcaa ttgcaatccg ataattcagg
     2581 tagaagacaa ctgggtcgac cccgggctcg aggacgaaca ataaggcctc cctaacgggg
     2641 ggcctttttt attgataaca aaaatccaca aggaaaaatt aaaggggaga taaaatcccc
     2701 cctttttggt taactgcggc cgcaaaagga tctaggtgaa gatccttttt gataatctca
     2761 tgaccaaaat cccttaacgt gagttttcgt tccactgagc gtcagacccc gtagaaaaga
     2821 tcaaaggatc ttcttgagat cctttttttc tgcgcgtaat ctgctgcttg caaacaaaaa
     2881 aaccaccgct accagcggtg gtttgtttgc cggatcaaga gctaccaact ctttttccga
     2941 aggtaactgg cttcagcaga gcgcagatac caaatactgt tcttctagtg tagccgtagt
     3001 taggccacca cttcaagaac tctgtagcac cgcctacata cctcgctctg ctaatcctgt
     3061 taccagtggc tgctgccagt ggcgataagt cgtgtcttac cgggttggac tcaagacgat
     3121 agttaccgga taaggcgcag cggtcgggct gaacgggggg ttcgtgcaca cagcccagct
     3181 tggagcgaac gacctacacc gaactgagat acctacagcg tgagctatga gaaagcgcca
     3241 cgcttcccga agggagaaag gcggacaggt atccggtaag cggcagggtc ggaacaggag
     3301 agcgcacgag ggagcttcca gggggaaacg cctggtatct ttatagtcct gtcgggtttc
     3361 gccacctctg acttgagcgt cgatttttgt gatgctcgtc aggggggcgg agcctatgga
     3421 aaaacgccag caacgcggcc tttttacggt tcctggcctt ttgctggcct tttgctcaca
     3481 tgttctttcc tgcgttatcc cctgattctg tggataaccg tattaccgcc tttgagtgag
     3541 ctgataccgc tcgccgcagc cgaacgaccg agcgcagcga gtcagtgagc gaggaagcgg
     3601 aagagcgccc aatacgcaaa ccgcctct
//
