# Supplementary material for: The SAGE genetic toolkit enables highly efficient, iterative site-specific genome engineering in bacteria
Source: bioRxiv preprint, doi:10.1101/2020.06.28.176339, version 1 (2020-06-28)
Supplement: Supplementary File P1 - Plasmid Maps [file 176339_file02.zip › pJH0207.gb]

LOCUS       pJH0207                 2586 bp    DNA     circular UNA 24-JUN-2020
DEFINITION  .
ACCESSION   urn.local...kz-c31n3ol
VERSION     urn.local...kz-c31n3ol
KEYWORDS    .
SOURCE      
  ORGANISM  .
FEATURES             Location/Qualifiers
     rep_origin      35..717
                     /ApEinfo_fwdcolor="gray50"
                     /ApEinfo_revcolor="gray50"
                     /ApEinfo_graphicformat="arrow_data {{0 1 2 0 0 -1} {} 0}
                     width 5 offset 0"
                     /label="ColE1 origin"
     rep_origin      95..714
                     /locus_tag="/product="" /label=pBR322_replication_origin
                     Replication origin|rep_or igin
                     /ApEinfo_fwdcolor=""#999999"
                     /ApEinfo_revcolor="#999999"
                     /ApEinfo_graphicformat="arrow_data {{0 1 2 0 0 -1} {} 0}
                     width 5 offset 0"
                     /label="rep origin"
     terminator      complement(906..954)
                     /ApEinfo_fwdcolor="#9d1b1c"
                     /ApEinfo_revcolor="#9d1b1c"
                     /ApEinfo_graphicformat="arrow_data {{0 1 2 0 0 -1} {} 0}
                     width 5 offset 0"
                     /label="L3S3P22 terminator"
     terminator      967..1008
                     /ApEinfo_fwdcolor="#9d1b1c"
                     /ApEinfo_revcolor="#9d1b1c"
                     /ApEinfo_graphicformat="arrow_data {{0 1 2 0 0 -1} {} 0}
                     width 5 offset 0"
                     /label="ECK120035133"
     CDS             complement(1018..1812)
                     /gene="nptII"
                     /codon_start=1
                     /transl_table=11
                     /product="neomycin phosphotransferase"
                     /protein_id="ACJ66844.1"
                     /db_xref="GI:215434895"
                     /vntifkey=4
                     /ApEinfo_fwdcolor="#66ff66"
                     /ApEinfo_revcolor="#66ff66"
                     /ApEinfo_graphicformat="arrow_data {{0 1 2 0 0 -1} {} 0}
                     width 5 offset 0"
                     /label="neomycin\phosphotransferase"
     gene            complement(1018..1812)
                     /gene="nptII"
                     /vntifkey=60
                     /ApEinfo_fwdcolor="#66ff66"
                     /ApEinfo_revcolor="#66ff66"
                     /ApEinfo_graphicformat="arrow_data {{0 1 2 0 0 -1} {} 0}
                     width 5 offset 0"
                     /label="nptII"
     -10_signal      complement(1977..1985)
                     /ApEinfo_fwdcolor="#07e500"
                     /ApEinfo_revcolor="#07e500"
                     /ApEinfo_graphicformat="arrow_data {{0 1 2 0 0 -1} {} 0}
                     width 5 offset 0"
                     /label="-10 KanR (BPROM_pred)"
     -35_signal      complement(2003..2008)
                     /ApEinfo_fwdcolor="#07e500"
                     /ApEinfo_revcolor="#07e500"
                     /ApEinfo_graphicformat="arrow_data {{0 1 2 0 0 -1} {} 0}
                     width 5 offset 0"
                     /label="-35 KanR (BPROM_pred)"
     misc_recomb     2084..2125
                     /ApEinfo_fwdcolor="#ff8275"
                     /ApEinfo_revcolor="#ff8275"
                     /ApEinfo_graphicformat="arrow_data {{0 1 2 0 0 -1} {} 0}
                     width 5 offset 0"
                     /label="phiC31 attP"
     regulatory      2132..2163
                     /regulatory_class="terminator"
                     /note="TonB terminator"
                     /ApEinfo_fwdcolor="#ff4649"
                     /ApEinfo_revcolor="#ff4649"
                     /ApEinfo_graphicformat="arrow_data {{0 1 2 0 0 -1} {} 0}
                     width 5 offset 0"
                     /label="TonB terminator"
     terminator      2169..2229
                     /locus_tag="/product="" /label=L3S2P21
                     /ApEinfo_fwdcolor=""#9d1b1c"
                     /ApEinfo_revcolor="#9d1b1c"
                     /ApEinfo_graphicformat="arrow_data {{0 1 2 0 0 -1} {} 0}
                     width 5 offset 0"
                     /label="terminator"
     misc_feature    2231..2410
                     /Source="referenceToDocument: urn:local:.:vc-c31n3px"
                     /label="MCS (pGW44xBamHIxNheI) (concatenated sequence 2)"
                     /note="Geneious type: Concatenated sequence"
     misc_feature    complement(2248..2253)
                     /ApEinfo_fwdcolor="#ff0004"
                     /ApEinfo_revcolor="#ff0004"
                     /ApEinfo_graphicformat="arrow_data {{0 1 2 0 0 -1} {} 0}
                     width 5 offset 0"
                     /label="BbsI"
     misc_feature    2278..2283
                     /ApEinfo_label="BbsI"
                     /ApEinfo_fwdcolor="#ff0004"
                     /ApEinfo_revcolor="#ff0004"
                     /ApEinfo_graphicformat="arrow_data {{0 1 2 0 0 -1} {} 0}
                     width 5 offset 0"
                     /label="BbsI(1)"
     terminator      2302..2352
                     /ApEinfo_fwdcolor="#9d1b1c"
                     /ApEinfo_revcolor="#9d1b1c"
                     /ApEinfo_graphicformat="arrow_data {{0 1 2 0 0 -1} {} 0}
                     width 5 offset 0"
                     /label="L3S1P13 terminator"
     terminator      complement(2360..2404)
                     /ApEinfo_fwdcolor="#9d1b1c"
                     /ApEinfo_revcolor="#9d1b1c"
                     /ApEinfo_graphicformat="arrow_data {{0 1 2 0 0 -1} {} 0}
                     width 5 offset 0"
                     /label="ECK120010850"
     misc_feature    2407..2487
                     /Source="referenceToDocument: urn:local:.:vd-c31n3px"
                     /label="R4 attP (concatenated sequence 3)"
                     /note="Geneious type: Concatenated sequence"
     motif           2413..2482
                     /created_by="hln"
                     /Transferred_From="R4 _attP "
                     /Transferred_Similarity="100.00%"
                     /label="R4_attP"
     misc_feature    2484..2234
                     /Source="referenceToDocument: urn:local:.:vb-c31n3px"
                     /label="Digestion of pJE991x BamHIxNheI (concatenated
                     sequence 1)"
                     /note="Geneious type: Concatenated sequence"
     terminator      2489..2541
                     /ApEinfo_fwdcolor="#9d1b1c"
                     /ApEinfo_revcolor="#9d1b1c"
                     /ApEinfo_graphicformat="arrow_data {{0 1 2 0 0 -1} {} 0}
                     width 5 offset 0"
                     /label="ECK120033736"
     misc_recomb     2542..2586
                     /ApEinfo_fwdcolor="#ff8275"
                     /ApEinfo_revcolor="#ff8275"
                     /ApEinfo_graphicformat="arrow_data {{0 1 2 0 0 -1} {} 0}
                     width 5 offset 0"
                     /label="phiC31 attB"
ORIGIN      
        1 aaaaggatct aggtgaagat cctttttgat aatctcatga ccaaaatccc ttaacgtgag
       61 ttttcgttcc actgagcgtc agaccccgta gaaaagatca aaggatcttc ttgagatcct
      121 ttttttctgc gcgtaatctg ctgcttgcaa acaaaaaaac caccgctacc agcggtggtt
      181 tgtttgccgg atcaagagct accaactctt tttccgaagg taactggctt cagcagagcg
      241 cagataccaa atactgttct tctagtgtag ccgtagttag gccaccactt caagaactct
      301 gtagcaccgc ctacatacct cgctctgcta atcctgttac cagtggctgc tgccagtggc
      361 gataagtcgt gtcttaccgg gttggactca agacgatagt taccggataa ggcgcagcgg
      421 tcgggctgaa cggggggttc gtgcacacag cccagcttgg agcgaacgac ctacaccgaa
      481 ctgagatacc tacagcgtga gctatgagaa agcgccacgc ttcccgaagg gagaaaggcg
      541 gacaggtatc cggtaagcgg cagggtcgga acaggagagc gcacgaggga gcttccaggg
      601 ggaaacgcct ggtatcttta tagtcctgtc gggtttcgcc acctctgact tgagcgtcga
      661 tttttgtgat gctcgtcagg ggggcggagc ctatggaaaa acgccagcaa cgcggccttt
      721 ttacggttcc tggccttttg ctggcctttt gctcacatgt tctttcctgc gttatcccct
      781 gattctgtgg ataaccgtat taccgccttt gagtgagctg ataccgctcg ccgcagccga
      841 acgaccgagc gcagcgagtc agtgagcgag gaagcggaag agcgcccaat acgcaaaccg
      901 cctctgggag accagaaaca aaaaaaggcc gcgttagcgg ccttcaataa ttggacctgg
      961 ctcctaactg atttttaagg cgactgatga gtcgcctttt ttttgtctaa gaattcatca
     1021 gaagaactcg tcaagaaggc gatagaaggc gatgcgctgc gaatcgggag cggcgatacc
     1081 gtaaagcacg aggaagcggt cagcccattc gccgccaagc tcttcagcaa tatcacgggt
     1141 agccaacgct atgtcctgat agcggtccgc cacacccagc cggccacagt cgatgaatcc
     1201 agaaaagcgg ccattttcca ccatgatatt cggcaagcag gcatcgccat gggtcacgac
     1261 gagatcctcg ccgtcgggca tccgcgcctt gagcctggcg aacagttcgg ctggcgcgag
     1321 cccctgatgc tcttcgtcca gatcatcctg atcgacaaga ccggcttcca tccgagtacg
     1381 tgctcgctcg atgcgatgtt tcgcttggtg gtcgaatggg caggtagccg gatcaagcgt
     1441 atgcagccgc cgcattgcat cagccatgat ggatactttc tcggcaggag caaggtgaga
     1501 tgacaggaga tcctgccccg gcacttcgcc caatagcagc cagtcccttc ccgcttcagt
     1561 gacaacgtcg agcacagctg cgcaaggaac gcccgtcgtg gccagccacg atagccgcgc
     1621 tgcctcgtct tggagttcat tcagggcacc ggacaggtcg gtcttgacaa aaagaaccgg
     1681 gcgcccctgc gctgacagcc ggaacacggc ggcatcagag cagccgattg tctgttgtgc
     1741 ccagtcatag ccgaatagcc tctccaccca agcggccgga gaacctgcgt gcaatccatc
     1801 ttgttcaatc atgcgaaacg atcctcatcc tgtctcttga tcagatcttg atcccctgcg
     1861 ccatcagatc cttggcggca agaaagccat ccagtttact ttgcagggct tcccaacctt
     1921 accagagggc gccccagctg gcaattccgg ttcgcttgct gtccataaaa ccgcccagtc
     1981 tagctatcgc catgtaagcc cactgcaagc tacctgcttt ctctttgcgc ttgcgttttc
     2041 ccttgtccag atagcccagt agctgacatt catccgggac gtcgtgcccc aactggggta
     2101 acctttgagt tctctcagtt gggggatcga tagtcaaaag cctccggtcg gaggcttttg
     2161 actagcacct cggtaccaaa ttccagaaaa gaggcctccc gaaagggggg ccttttttcg
     2221 ttttggtccg gatccgatat catccaagtc ttcaattgca atccgataat tcaggtagaa
     2281 gacaactggt ctagactcga ggacgaacaa taaggcctcc ctaacggggg gcctttttta
     2341 ttgataacaa aaatccacaa ggaaaaatta aaggggagat aaaatccccc ctttttggtt
     2401 aactgcggcc gcaggcatgt tccccaaagc gataccactt gaagcagtgg tactgcttgt
     2461 gggtacactc tgcgggtgat gagctagcaa cgcatgagaa agcccccgga agatcacctt
     2521 ccgggggctt ttttattgcg ctgcgggtgc cagggcgtgc ccttgggctc cccgggcgcg
     2581 tactcc
//
