# Supplementary material for: The SAGE genetic toolkit enables highly efficient, iterative site-specific genome engineering in bacteria
Source: bioRxiv preprint, doi:10.1101/2020.06.28.176339, version 1 (2020-06-28)
Supplement: Supplementary File P1 - Plasmid Maps [file 176339_file02.zip › pJE1609.gb]

LOCUS       pJE1609                 7028 bp ds-DNA     circular     24-JUN-2020
DEFINITION  .
ACCESSION   urn.local...jx-c31n3oj
KEYWORDS    "creator:Max" "marker:GmR".
SOURCE      
  ORGANISM  .
FEATURES             Location/Qualifiers
     CDS             join(complement(1..907),complement(7018..7028))
                     /ApEinfo_revcolor="#993366"
                     /ApEinfo_fwdcolor="#993366"
                     /label="sacB"
     promoter        complement(908..1353)
                     /ApEinfo_revcolor="#c6c9d1"
                     /ApEinfo_fwdcolor="#c6c9d1"
                     /label="sacB promoter"
     oriT            1729..1838
                     /ApEinfo_revcolor="#b4abac"
                     /ApEinfo_fwdcolor="#b4abac"
     rep_origin      2221..2766
                     /ApEinfo_revcolor="#ffef86"
                     /ApEinfo_fwdcolor="#ffef86"
                     /label="p15A ori"
     primer_bind     3068..3087
                     /Mismatches=0
                     /%GC="60.0"
                     /Hairpin_Tm="42.5"
                     /Self_Dimer_Tm="None"
                     /Tm="60.1"
                     /annotation_group="356100778984275b64edc9f-55dc-419e-ab9b-
                     6a998cd7c1c1"
                     /Sequence="CCCCGTCAGTAGCTGAACAG"
                     /created_by="primer3"
                     /label="oPNL407-pJQ200SK_scr_F"
     primer_bind     3151..3201
                     /%GC="41.2"
                     /Sequence="AACGCAATTAATGTGAGTTAGCTCACTCATTTTCACAACCTTCGGTT
                     TCGC"
                     /Mismatches=0
                     /annotation_group="a5cd16a8-86e0-4387-8740-0f46cd8a6092"
                     /label="oPNL436-pJE1609_UP_F"
     primer_bind     complement(3154..3180)
                     /Mismatches=0
                     /%GC="37.0"
                     /Hairpin_Tm="63.4"
                     /Self_Dimer_Tm="32.3"
                     /Tm="60.2"
                     /annotation_group="3561006691528820113fe64-f6ca-4880-a521-
                     82e5598415ac"
                     /Sequence="ATGAGTGAGCTAACTCACATTAATTGC"
                     /created_by="primer3"
                     /label="oPNL405-pJQ200SK_gib_R"
     protein_bind    3159..3180
                     /ApEinfo_revcolor="#31849b"
                     /ApEinfo_fwdcolor="#31849b"
                     /label="CAP binding site"
     source          <3181..>4975
                     /organism="Rhodopseudomonas palustris CGA009"
                     /mol_type="genomic DNA"
                     /strain="CGA009"
                     /db_xref="taxon:258594"
                     /plasmid="pRPA"
     homology_arm    3181..4080
                     /created_by="elmo110"
                     /label="∆pRPA3_UP"
     gene            complement(3273..3926)
                     /gene="parA"
                     /locus_tag="pRPA2"
     CDS             complement(3273..3926)
                     /gene="parA"
                     /locus_tag="pRPA2"
                     /inference="non-experimental evidence, no additional
                     details recorded"
                     /codon_start=1
                     /transl_table=11
                     /product="partition protein"
                     /protein_id="CAE25439.1"
                     /db_xref="EnsemblGenomes-Gn:pRPA2"
                     /db_xref="EnsemblGenomes-Tr:CAE25439"
                     /db_xref="InterPro:IPR002586"
                     /db_xref="InterPro:IPR027417"
                     /db_xref="UniProtKB/TrEMBL:Q6NDW0"
                     /translation="MKTIALVTQKGGAGKTTLAAAIAVAAMEAGESVIALDLDPQGSL
                     AAWGDQRAKAERQSPAVDSIPADKVPHLPQILKALAGKGYTLAILDCPGVSSTATGLA
                     MQAADLSLVPARPTRLDIQATRPTIQALLKLQRPFLFVLNQCPPVTRSGRASEAAVGL
                     SSMGSLAEPLMVSRADYQDAIAAGQGVTEYAPSGKAAEEARELWRSIQHKLKTKAAA"
     misc_feature    complement(3306..3926)
                     /note="Cellulose biosynthesis protein BcsQ [Cell
                     motility]; Region: BcsQ; COG1192"
                     /db_xref="CDD:224113"
     primer_bind     3789..3807
                     /Mismatches=0
                     /%GC="63.2"
                     /Hairpin_Tm="77.6"
                     /Self_Dimer_Tm="33.8"
                     /Tm="63.5"
                     /annotation_group="3561008812789657f79a509-37d0-4de6-aa77-
                     cfd4f406a278"
                     /Sequence="AGCGGCAAGGGAACCTTGC"
                     /created_by="primer3"
                     /label="oPNL444-pJE1609seq1"
     primer_bind     complement(4056..4105)
                     /%GC="46.0"
                     /Sequence="CTATTTCGGGGATCCGCAGACATGAGAGCATTATAGCGCTATAGCAT
                     TAC"
                     /Mismatches=0
                     /annotation_group="a32944f8-ef3f-475f-83e8-4ad21563ee34"
                     /label="oPNL437-pJE1609_UP_R"
     primer_bind     4057..4101
                     /%GC="46.7"
                     /Sequence="TAATGCTATAGCGCTATAATGCTCTCATGTCTGCGGATCCCCGAA"
                     /Mismatches=0
                     /annotation_group="6fb8c35c-32a8-4598-ac2f-0734c38b579a"
                     /label="oPNL438-pJE1609_DN_F"
     gene            complement(4079..4084)
                     /gene="endo"
                     /locus_tag="pRPA3"
     CDS             complement(4079..4084)
                     /gene="endo"
                     /locus_tag="pRPA3"
                     /inference="non-experimental evidence, no additional
                     details recorded"
                     /note="similar to plasmid encoded restriction
                     endonucleasefrom Rhizobium leguminosarun VF39SM (Rochepeau
                     et al.,Mol. Gen. Genet. 256:387-396 (1997))"
                     /codon_start=1
                     /transl_table=11
                     /product="BsuBI-PstI family restriction endonuclease
                     (PF06616)"
                     /protein_id="CAE25440.1"
                     /db_xref="EnsemblGenomes-Gn:pRPA3"
                     /db_xref="EnsemblGenomes-Tr:CAE25440"
                     /db_xref="GOA:Q6NDV9"
                     /db_xref="InterPro:IPR009528"
                     /db_xref="UniProtKB/TrEMBL:Q6NDV9"
                     /Original_Translation="MTLPPLLPWPQVHERLQLIFPEGAPHRANSVWEIA
                     ARSVFVMLYVGAVEGNDIWIRPDQVTRMTDDQALRTSDAERIAWTKLSKKPSKEAAPG
                     RWYAGNTRESIRDDTIRNSLVPNNAVIERSGLATTSSHGRYALDAAFAALFDPALSGP
                     PFEAAAAAWQASHLSVGARMRIAVVRKGASSGTDRLLVTFPNGETRLMAPGPSSDLSR
                     HVIEVFAPTFLGNPAVIFLSESRDKVVARDDELAKRIGLNILADKNLPDIILADLAPA
                     HPLLVFIEVVASDGPVSEARKSALLALTDAASYPREHIAFVTVYRDRSAAQFKKTVDS
                     LAWGSFAWFASEPAHLVELIDGGNNPRKLKS"
     misc_feature    complement(4079..4084)
                     /created_by="elmo110"
                     /modified_by="elmo110"
                     /label="  RpaIIP"
                     /note="Geneious type: Restriction Associated Gene"
     homology_arm    4081..4975
                     /created_by="elmo110"
                     /label="∆pRPA3_DN"
     gene            complement(4081..>4975)
                     /gene="meth"
                     /locus_tag="pRPA4"
     CDS             complement(4081..>4975)
                     /gene="meth"
                     /locus_tag="pRPA4"
                     /inference="non-experimental evidence, no additional
                     details recorded"
                     /note="64% identity to plasmid encoded restriction
                     methylase from Rhizobium leguminosarun VF39SM (Rochepeau
                     et al., Mol. Gen. Genet. 256:387-396 (1997))"
                     /codon_start=1
                     /transl_table=11
                     /product="restriction methylase"
                     /protein_id="CAE25441.2"
                     /db_xref="EnsemblGenomes-Gn:pRPA4"
                     /db_xref="EnsemblGenomes-Tr:CAE25441"
                     /db_xref="GOA:Q6NDV8"
                     /db_xref="InterPro:IPR002052"
                     /db_xref="InterPro:IPR002296"
                     /db_xref="InterPro:IPR029063"
                     /db_xref="UniProtKB/TrEMBL:Q6NDV8"
                     /translation="MTATTRKSPTSFPRGRRLGPLVPDAPVSLQAGRVMAEAWSAQLP
                     EQRRQHAAWSFVTEAVRSYAQAAGETLGCSLNISPVTVALTYNLNTSAAELARTLGRA
                     ACSLPIDDACYQLSACYTAMLPPALRSSQGAYYTPPALTERLLQLAEEAGVDWRTARV
                     LDPACGGGAFLVPVAARMRRALGAIEPGRILDHFAKSLQGFEIDPFAAWLTQAWLEIA
                     FAPELRATKRRFPAVVQVCDSLDQVLGNDRQAFDLVIGNPPYGRLKLPPAQRLRYRRS
                     LYGHANLYGVFTDLALRWTKVGGVIAYVTPTSFFAGEYFKALRALLAREAPPLSIDFI
                     TARKGVFEGVLQEAMLATYRRGGDAAAATVHYLTLNQNGSATPDHAGIFHLPTEAAEP
                     WLAPRTPAQQALVTRLAAMPDRLADWGYKVSTGPLVWNRFKPQLRNRPSRDVLPLIWA
                     EAVTSDGRFIFRAQKKNHQPYFKPGPADDWLKVSTACVLVQRTTAKEQARRLIAAELP
                     AAFIKEHGSVIVENHLNMVKPLSGKPRISPATLAAVLNSEIADQVFRCISGSVAVSAF
                     ELQALPLPNVESMAPIENLVKRKAPAAAIHEALRRLYFGDPQT"
     misc_feature    complement(4081..>4975)
                     /created_by="elmo110"
                     /label="M.RpaII"
                     /note="Geneious type: Restriction Associated Gene"
     misc_feature    complement(4150..>4975)
                     /note="type II restriction m6 adenine DNA
                     methyltransferase, Alw26I/Eco31I/Esp3I family; Region:
                     met_A_Alw26; TIGR02987"
                     /db_xref="CDD:274377"
     primer_bind     complement(4954..5006)
                     /%GC="50.9"
                     /Sequence="CCAGTCACGACGTTGTAAAACGACGGCCAGTGGAATACTTCAAGGCT
                     CTTAGG"
                     /Mismatches=0
                     /annotation_group="1de55b7e-18fc-40f5-b4ea-a5eacfa08fde"
                     /label="oPNL439-pJE1609_DN_R"
     primer_bind     4976..4996
                     /Mismatches=0
                     /%GC="52.4"
                     /Hairpin_Tm="54.3"
                     /Self_Dimer_Tm="7.8"
                     /Tm="61.7"
                     /annotation_group="3561007364817499b6e7e96-9db4-4b07-80ba-
                     1246ea884093"
                     /Sequence="ACTGGCCGTCGTTTTACAACG"
                     /created_by="primer3"
                     /label="oPNL406-pJQ200SK_gib_F"
     primer_bind     complement(4976..4992)
                     /ApEinfo_revcolor="#a020f0"
                     /ApEinfo_fwdcolor="#a020f0"
                     /label="M13 fwd"
     primer_bind     complement(5093..5112)
                     /Mismatches=0
                     /%GC="55.0"
                     /Hairpin_Tm="32.6"
                     /Self_Dimer_Tm="None"
                     /Tm="60.1"
                     /annotation_group="3561008268280059b70db8e-5981-4dc6-8a55-
                     aab744462235"
                     /Sequence="ATGTTACCCGAGAGCTTGGC"
                     /created_by="primer3"
                     /label="oPNL408-pJQ200SK_scr_R"
     promoter        5531..5536
                     /ApEinfo_revcolor="#c6c9d1"
                     /ApEinfo_fwdcolor="#c6c9d1"
                     /label="Pc promoter"
     promoter        5537..5553
                     /ApEinfo_revcolor="#c6c9d1"
                     /ApEinfo_fwdcolor="#c6c9d1"
                     /label="Pc promoter"
     promoter        5554..5559
                     /ApEinfo_revcolor="#c6c9d1"
                     /ApEinfo_fwdcolor="#c6c9d1"
                     /label="Pc promoter"
     CDS             5748..6281
                     /ApEinfo_revcolor="#b7e6d7"
                     /ApEinfo_fwdcolor="#b7e6d7"
                     /label="GmR"
ORIGIN      
        1 ttttatcgct ttgcagaagt ttttgacttt cttgacggaa gaatgatgtg cttttgccat
       61 agtatgcttt gttaaataaa gattcttcgc cttggtagcc atcttcagtt ccagtgtttg
      121 cttcaaatac taagtatttg tggcctttat cttctacgta gtgaggatct ctcagcgtat
      181 ggttgtcgcc tgagctgtag ttgccttcat cgatgaactg ctgtacattt tgatacgttt
      241 ttccgtcacc gtcaaagatt gatttataat cctctacacc gttgatgttc aaagagctgt
      301 ctgatgctga tacgttaact tgtgcagttg tcagtgtttg tttgccgtaa tgtttaccgg
      361 agaaatcagt gtagaataaa cggatttttc cgtcagatgt aaatgtggct gaacctgacc
      421 attcttgtgt ttggtctttt aggatagaat catttgcatc gaatttgtcg ctgtctttaa
      481 agacgcggcc agcgtttttc cagctgtcaa tagaagtttc gccgactttt tgatagaaca
      541 tgtaaatcga tgtgtcatcc gcatttttag gatctccggc taatgcaaag acgatgtggt
      601 agccgtgata gtttgcgaca gtgccgtcag cgttttgtaa tggccagctg tcccaaacgt
      661 ccaggccttt tgcagaagag atatttttaa ttgtggacga atcgaattca ggaacttgat
      721 atttttcatt tttttgctgt tcagggattt gcagcatatc atggcgtgta atatgggaaa
      781 tgccgtatgt ttccttatat ggcttttggt tcgtttcttt cgcaaacgct tgagttgcgc
      841 ctcctgccag cagtgcggta gtaaaggtta atactgttgc ttgttttgca aactttttga
      901 tgttcatcgt tcatgtctcc ttttttatgt actgtgttag cggtctgctt cttccagccc
      961 tcctgtttga agatggcaag ttagttacgc acaataaaaa aagacctaaa atatgtaagg
     1021 ggtgacgcca aagtatacac tttgcccttt acacatttta ggtcttgcct gctttatcag
     1081 taacaaaccc gcgcgattta cttttcgacc tcattctatt agactctcgt ttggattgca
     1141 actggtctat tttcctcttt tgtttgatag aaaatcataa aaggatttgc agactacggg
     1201 cctaaagaac taaaaaatct atctgtttct tttcattctc tgtatttttt atagtttctg
     1261 ttgcatgggc ataaagttgc ctttttaatc acaattcaga aaatatcata atatctcatt
     1321 tcactaaata atagtgaacg gcaggtatat gtgatgggtt aaaaaggatc gatcctctag
     1381 ctagagtcga tcgacatccg ccctcaccgc caggaacgca accgcagcct catcacgccg
     1441 gcgcttcttg gccgcgcggg attcaaccca ctcggccagc tcgtcggtgt agctctttgg
     1501 catcgtctct cgcctgtccc ctcagttcag taatttcctg catttgcctg tttccagtcg
     1561 gtagatattc cacaaaacag cagggaagca gcgcttttcc gctgcataac cctgcttcgg
     1621 ggtcattata gcgatttttt cggtatatcc atcctttttc gcacgatata caggattttg
     1681 ccaaagggtt cgtgtagact ttccttggtg tatccaacgg cgtcagccgg gcaggatagg
     1741 tgaagtaggc ccacccgcga gcgggtgttc cttcttcact gtcccttatt cgcacctggc
     1801 ggtgctcaac gggaatcctg ctctgcgagg ctggccggct accgccggcg taacagatga
     1861 gggcaagcgg atggctgatg aaaccaagcc aaccaggaag ggcagcccac ctatcaaggt
     1921 gtactgcctt ccagacgaac gaagagcgat tgaggaaaag gcggcggcgg ccggcatgag
     1981 cctgtcggcc tacctgctgg ccgtcggcca gggctacaaa atcacgggcg tcgtggacta
     2041 tgagcacgtc cgcgagctgg cccgcatcaa tggcgacctg ggccgcctgg gcggcctgct
     2101 gaaactctgg ctcaccgacg acccgcgcac ggcgcggttc ggtgatgcca cgatcctcgc
     2161 cctgctggcg aagatcgact ctagctagaa atattttatc tgattaataa gatgatcttc
     2221 ttgagatcgt tttggtctgc gcgtaatctc ttgctctgaa aacgaaaaaa ccgccttgca
     2281 gggcggtttt tcgaaggttc tctgagctac caactctttg aaccgaggta actggcttgg
     2341 aggagcgcag tcaccaaaac ttgtcctttc agtttagcct taaccggcgc atgacttcaa
     2401 gactaactcc tctaaatcaa ttaccagtgg ctgctgccag tggtgctttt gcatgtcttt
     2461 ccgggttgga ctcaagacga tagttaccgg ataaggcgca gcggtcggac tgaacggggg
     2521 gttcgtgcat acagtccagc ttggagcgaa ctgcctaccc ggaactgagt gtcaggcgtg
     2581 gaatgagaca aacgcggcca taacagcgga atgacaccgg taaaccgaaa ggcaggaaca
     2641 ggagagcgca cgagggagcc gccaggggga aacgcctggt atctttatag tcctgtcggg
     2701 tttcgccacc actgatttga gcgtcagatt tcgtgatgct tgtcaggggg gcggagccta
     2761 tggaaaaacg gctttgccgc ggccctctca cttccctgtt aagtatcttc ctggcatctt
     2821 ccaggaaatc tccgccccgt tcgtaagcca tttccgctcg ccgcagtcga acgaccgagc
     2881 gtagcgagtc agtgagcgag gaagcggaat atatcctgta tcacatattc tgctgacgca
     2941 ccggtgcagc cttttttctc ctgccacatg aagcacttca ctgacaccct catcagtgcc
     3001 aacatagtaa gccagtatac actccgctag cgctgatgtc cggcggtgct tttgccgtta
     3061 cgcaccaccc cgtcagtagc tgaacaggag ggacagaatt aattcccctg gcacgacagg
     3121 tttcccgact ggaaagcggg cagtgagcgc aacgcaatta atgtgagtta gctcactcat
     3181 tttcacaacc ttcggtttcg ccggggtggc gggttccgct tcggcctccg gggcgatgtc
     3241 caaggtgtcg atgatggacg ggcgtttctg gctcatgcgg cggctttcgt cttgagtttg
     3301 tgttggatgg acctccaaag ctcacgggcc tcctcggcgg ctttgccgct gggggcgtat
     3361 tcggtgaccc cctgccctgc cgctatggcg tcctggtagt cggcccgcga caccatcagc
     3421 ggctcggcga gcgagcccat ggacgacaag cccacggccg cctcactggc cctgccgcta
     3481 cgggttaccg gcgggcactg gttgaggacg aaaaggaacg gccgctgcag cttgagaagc
     3541 gcctggatgg tcggccgggt cgcctgaatg tccaggcggg tcggtcgcgc gggcaccagt
     3601 gacaggtcgg cggcttgcat ggcgaggccc gtggcagtgc tggaaacgcc ggggcaatcc
     3661 agaatagcga gggtgtagcc cttacctgcc agtgccttca ggatttgggg gaggtgcggc
     3721 accttgtcgg cggggatgga atcgacggca ggcgattggc gttcggcctt ggcccgctgg
     3781 tcgccccaag cggcaaggga accttgcggg tcgaggtcga gggcaatcac cgattccccg
     3841 gcctccatgg cggcgacggc gatggcggcg gcgagggtgg tttttccggc gccacccttt
     3901 tgcgtaacca gagcaattgt tttcatgaca gcaccatagc gctaaaacat taaagcatcc
     3961 tagcattagg gcgttaaagc gctacagcat tgtggcatta tggcgtcaca acgtcatatt
     4021 gtgatagcgt cataatgcta tagcattaca gcgccgtaat gctatagcgc tataatgctc
     4081 tcatgtctgc ggatccccga aatagaggcg gcgcagcgcc tcatggatgg cggcagcagg
     4141 cgctttccgc ttcaccagat tttcaatggg ggccatgctc tcaacgtttg gtaaaggcag
     4201 cgcctgcagc tcaaaagcag atacggcgac gctcccgctg atgcagcgga atacttgatc
     4261 ggcgatttct gagttgagaa cggcggcaag cgttgctggt gatatgcgtg gcttgccgct
     4321 tagcggcttc accatattga gatggttttc cacgatgacg ctgccgtgtt ccttgataaa
     4381 ggctgcgggc agttcggccg caatcaggcg gcgggcctgt tcctttgcgg tggtgcgctg
     4441 gaccaggacg catgcggtgg agacttttaa ccagtcgtcg gctggtccag gtttgaaata
     4501 gggctgatga tttttcttct gagccctgaa gatgaaccgg ccatcagatg tcacggcctc
     4561 cgcccaaatt aacggcagga cgtcccgaga gggacggttg cgcaactgtg gtttgaatcg
     4621 gttccaaacg agggggcctg tcgagacttt gtagccccaa tctgcaagcc tatccggcat
     4681 tgctgccagg cgggtaacga gggcttgctg ggctggggtt cgtggcgcta gccagggctc
     4741 tgccgcctct gtggggaggt ggaagattcc ggcgtgatct ggggttgcgg agccgttttg
     4801 attgagcgtg agatagtgga ccgtggccgc tgccgcgtct ccacctcgcc gataagtggc
     4861 gagcatggcc tcctgcagaa cgccttcgaa aacgcccttt ctggcagtga tgaaatcaat
     4921 ggagagcggg ggagcttcgc gggccaaaag agccctaaga gccttgaagt attccactgg
     4981 ccgtcgtttt acaacgtcgt gactgggaaa accctggcgt tacccaactt aatcgccttg
     5041 cagcacatcc ccctttcgcc aggggaatta attctgctcg cgcaggctgg gtgccaagct
     5101 ctcgggtaac atcaaggccc gatccttgga gcccttgccc tcccgcacga tgatcgtnnn
     5161 nnnnnnnnnn nnnnnnnnnn nnnnnnnnnn nnnnnnnnnn nnnnnnnnnn nnnnnnnnnn
     5221 nnnnnnnnnn nnnnnnnnnn nnnnnnnnnn nnnnnnnnnn nnnnnnnnnn nnnnnnnnnn
     5281 nnnnnnnnnn nnnnnnnnnn nnnnnnnnnn nnnnnnnnnn nnnnnnnnnn nnnnnnnnnn
     5341 nnnnnnnnnn nnnnnnnnnn nnnnnnnnnn nnnnnnnnnn nnnnnnnnnn nnnnnnnnnn
     5401 nnnnnnnnnn nncgtggaga ccgaaacctt gcgctcgttc gccagccagg acagaaatgc
     5461 ctcgacttcg ctgctgccca aggttgccgg gtgacgcaca ccgtggaaac ggatgaaggc
     5521 acgaacccag ttgacataag cctgttcggt tcgtaaactg taatgcaagt agcgtatgcg
     5581 ctcacgcaac tggtccagaa ccttgaccga acgcagcggt ggtaacggcg cagtggcggt
     5641 tttcatggct tgttatgact gtttttttgt acagtctatg cctcgggcat ccaagcagca
     5701 agcgcgttac gccgtgggtc gatgtttgat gttatggagc agcaacgatg ttacgcagca
     5761 gcaacgatgt tacgcagcag ggcagtcgcc ctaaaacaaa gttaggtggc tcaagtatgg
     5821 gcatcattcg cacatgtagg ctcggccctg accaagtcaa atccatgcgg gctgctcttg
     5881 atcttttcgg tcgtgagttc ggagacgtag ccacctactc ccaacatcag ccggactccg
     5941 attacctcgg gaacttgctc cgtagtaaga cattcatcgc gcttgctgcc ttcgaccaag
     6001 aagcggttgt tggcgctctc gcggcttacg ttctgcccaa gtttgagcag ccgcgtagtg
     6061 agatctatat ctatgatctc gcagtctccg gcgagcaccg gaggcagggc attgccaccg
     6121 cgctcatcaa tctcctcaag catgaggcca acgcgcttgg tgcttatgtg atctacgtgc
     6181 aagcagatta cggtgacgat cccgcagtgg ctctctatac aaagttgggc atacgggaag
     6241 aagtgatgca ctttgatatc gacccaagta ccgccaccta acaattcgtt caagccgaga
     6301 tcggcttccc ggccgcggag ttgttcggta aattgtcaca acgccgcggc catcggcatt
     6361 ttcttttgcg tttttatttg ttaactgtta attgtccttg ttcaaggatg ctgtctttga
     6421 caacagatgt tttcttgcct ttgatgttca gcaggaagct tggcgcaaac gttgattgtt
     6481 tgtctgcgta gaatcctctg tttgtcatat agcttgtaat cacgacattg tttcctttcg
     6541 cttgaggtac agcgaagtgt gagtaagtaa aggttacatc gttaggatca agatccattt
     6601 ttaacacaag gccagttttg ttcagcggct tgtatgggcc agttaaagaa ttagaaacat
     6661 aaccaagcat gtaaatatcg ttagacgtaa tgccgtcaat cgtcattttt gatccgcggg
     6721 agtcagtgaa caggtaccat ttgccgttca ttttaaagac gttcgcgcgt tcaatttcat
     6781 ctgttactgt gttagatgca atcagcggtt tcatcacttt tttcagtgtg taatcatcgt
     6841 ttagctcaat cataccgaga gcgccgtttg ctaactcagc cgtgcgtttt ttatcgcttt
     6901 gcagaagttt ttgactttct tgacggaaga atgatgtgct tttgccatag tatgctttgt
     6961 taaataaaga ttcttcgcct tggtagccat cttcagttcc agtgtttgct tcaaatacta
     7021 agtatttg
//
