# Supplementary material for: The SAGE genetic toolkit enables highly efficient, iterative site-specific genome engineering in bacteria
Source: bioRxiv preprint, doi:10.1101/2020.06.28.176339, version 1 (2020-06-28)
Supplement: Supplementary File P1 - Plasmid Maps [file 176339_file02.zip › pJE1046.gb]

LOCUS       pJE1046                 3348 bp ds-DNA     circular     24-JUN-2020
DEFINITION  .
ACCESSION   urn.local...jn-c31n3oi
KEYWORDS    .
SOURCE      .
  ORGANISM  .
COMMENT     COMMENT                                                            
            COMMENT     ApEinfo:methylated:1.
FEATURES             Location/Qualifiers
     rep_origin      35..717
                     /ApEinfo_fwdcolor="gray50"
                     /ApEinfo_revcolor="gray50"
                     /ApEinfo_graphicformat="arrow_data {{0 1 2 0 0 -1} {} 0}
                     width 5 offset 0"
                     /label="ColE1 origin"
     terminator      complement(906..954)
                     /ApEinfo_fwdcolor="#9d1b1c"
                     /ApEinfo_revcolor="#9d1b1c"
                     /ApEinfo_graphicformat="arrow_data {{0 1 2 0 0 -1} {} 0}
                     width 5 offset 0"
                     /label="L3S3P22 terminator"
     terminator      967..1008
                     /ApEinfo_fwdcolor="#9d1b1c"
                     /ApEinfo_revcolor="#9d1b1c"
                     /ApEinfo_graphicformat="arrow_data {{0 1 2 0 0 -1} {} 0}
                     width 5 offset 0"
                     /label="ECK120035133"
     gene            complement(1018..1812)
                     /gene="nptII"
                     /vntifkey=60
                     /ApEinfo_fwdcolor="#66ff66"
                     /ApEinfo_revcolor="#66ff66"
                     /ApEinfo_graphicformat="arrow_data {{0 1 2 0 0 -1} {} 0}
                     width 5 offset 0"
                     /label="nptII"
     CDS             complement(1018..1812)
                     /gene="nptII"
                     /codon_start=1
                     /transl_table=11
                     /product="neomycin phosphotransferase"
                     /protein_id="ACJ66844.1"
                     /db_xref="GI:215434895"
                     /vntifkey=4
                     /ApEinfo_fwdcolor="#66ff66"
                     /ApEinfo_revcolor="#66ff66"
                     /ApEinfo_graphicformat="arrow_data {{0 1 2 0 0 -1} {} 0}
                     width 5 offset 0"
                     /label="neomycin\phosphotransferase"
     -10_signal      complement(1977..1985)
                     /ApEinfo_fwdcolor="#07e500"
                     /ApEinfo_revcolor="#07e500"
                     /ApEinfo_graphicformat="arrow_data {{0 1 2 0 0 -1} {} 0}
                     width 5 offset 0"
                     /label="-10 KanR (BPROM_pred)"
     -35_signal      complement(2003..2008)
                     /ApEinfo_fwdcolor="#07e500"
                     /ApEinfo_revcolor="#07e500"
                     /ApEinfo_graphicformat="arrow_data {{0 1 2 0 0 -1} {} 0}
                     width 5 offset 0"
                     /label="-35 KanR (BPROM_pred)"
     misc_recomb     2084..2125
                     /ApEinfo_fwdcolor="#ff8275"
                     /ApEinfo_revcolor="#ff8275"
                     /ApEinfo_graphicformat="arrow_data {{0 1 2 0 0 -1} {} 0}
                     width 5 offset 0"
                     /label="phiC31 attP"
     regulatory      2132..2163
                     /regulatory_class="terminator"
                     /note="TonB terminator"
                     /ApEinfo_fwdcolor="#ff4649"
                     /ApEinfo_revcolor="#ff4649"
                     /ApEinfo_graphicformat="arrow_data {{0 1 2 0 0 -1} {} 0}
                     width 5 offset 0"
                     /label="TonB terminator"
     terminator      2169..2229
                     /locus_tag="/product="" /label=L3S2P21
                     /ApEinfo_fwdcolor=""#9d1b1c"
                     /ApEinfo_revcolor="#9d1b1c"
                     /ApEinfo_graphicformat="arrow_data {{0 1 2 0 0 -1} {} 0}
                     width 5 offset 0"
     promoter        2266..2293
                     /ApEinfo_fwdcolor="#346ee0"
                     /ApEinfo_revcolor="#1d43bd"
                     /ApEinfo_graphicformat="arrow_data {{0 1 2 0 0 -1} {} 0}
                     width 5 offset 0"
                     /modified_by="elmo110"
                     /label="JE131211 promoter"
     protein_bind    2305..2328
                     /ApEinfo_fwdcolor="#ffc526"
                     /ApEinfo_revcolor="#ffc526"
                     /ApEinfo_graphicformat="arrow_data {{0 1 2 0 0 -1} {} 0}
                     width 5 offset 0"
                     /label="lac operator"
     misc_binding    2306..2328
                     /ApEinfo_fwdcolor="#6495ed"
                     /ApEinfo_revcolor="#6495ed"
                     /ApEinfo_graphicformat="arrow_data {{0 1 2 0 0 -1} {} 0}
                     width 5 offset 0"
                     /label="LacO"
     RBS             2329..2358
                     /locus_tag="/product="" /label=RBS region
                     /ApEinfo_fwdcolor=""#acdcff"
                     /ApEinfo_revcolor="#acdcff"
                     /ApEinfo_graphicformat="arrow_data {{0 1 2 0 0 -1} {} 0}
                     width 5 offset 0"
     CDS             2359..3069
                     /ApEinfo_fwdcolor="#ffd1b6"
                     /ApEinfo_revcolor="#ffd1b6"
                     /ApEinfo_graphicformat="arrow_data {{0 1 2 0 0 -1} {} 0}
                     width 5 offset 0"
                     /label="mNeonGreen (Ppu optimized)"
     terminator      3076..3126
                     /ApEinfo_fwdcolor="#9d1b1c"
                     /ApEinfo_revcolor="#9d1b1c"
                     /ApEinfo_graphicformat="arrow_data {{0 1 2 0 0 -1} {} 0}
                     width 5 offset 0"
                     /label="L3S1P13 terminator"
     terminator      complement(3134..3178)
                     /ApEinfo_fwdcolor="#9d1b1c"
                     /ApEinfo_revcolor="#9d1b1c"
                     /ApEinfo_graphicformat="arrow_data {{0 1 2 0 0 -1} {} 0}
                     width 5 offset 0"
                     /label="ECK120010850"
     misc_recomb     3187..3244
                     /locus_tag="/product="" /label=BxB1 attP|misc_recomb
                     /ApEinfo_fwdcolor=""#06ff00"
                     /ApEinfo_revcolor="#06ff00"
                     /ApEinfo_graphicformat="arrow_data {{0 1 2 0 0 -1} {} 0}
                     width 5 offset 0"
                     /modified_by="elmo110"
                     /label="Bxb1 attP"
     terminator      3251..3303
                     /ApEinfo_fwdcolor="#9d1b1c"
                     /ApEinfo_revcolor="#9d1b1c"
                     /ApEinfo_graphicformat="arrow_data {{0 1 2 0 0 -1} {} 0}
                     width 5 offset 0"
                     /label="ECK120033736"
     misc_recomb     3304..3348
                     /ApEinfo_fwdcolor="#ff8275"
                     /ApEinfo_revcolor="#ff8275"
                     /ApEinfo_graphicformat="arrow_data {{0 1 2 0 0 -1} {} 0}
                     width 5 offset 0"
                     /label="phiC31 attB"
ORIGIN      
        1 aaaaggatct aggtgaagat cctttttgat aatctcatga ccaaaatccc ttaacgtgag
       61 ttttcgttcc actgagcgtc agaccccgta gaaaagatca aaggatcttc ttgagatcct
      121 ttttttctgc gcgtaatctg ctgcttgcaa acaaaaaaac caccgctacc agcggtggtt
      181 tgtttgccgg atcaagagct accaactctt tttccgaagg taactggctt cagcagagcg
      241 cagataccaa atactgttct tctagtgtag ccgtagttag gccaccactt caagaactct
      301 gtagcaccgc ctacatacct cgctctgcta atcctgttac cagtggctgc tgccagtggc
      361 gataagtcgt gtcttaccgg gttggactca agacgatagt taccggataa ggcgcagcgg
      421 tcgggctgaa cggggggttc gtgcacacag cccagcttgg agcgaacgac ctacaccgaa
      481 ctgagatacc tacagcgtga gctatgagaa agcgccacgc ttcccgaagg gagaaaggcg
      541 gacaggtatc cggtaagcgg cagggtcgga acaggagagc gcacgaggga gcttccaggg
      601 ggaaacgcct ggtatcttta tagtcctgtc gggtttcgcc acctctgact tgagcgtcga
      661 tttttgtgat gctcgtcagg ggggcggagc ctatggaaaa acgccagcaa cgcggccttt
      721 ttacggttcc tggccttttg ctggcctttt gctcacatgt tctttcctgc gttatcccct
      781 gattctgtgg ataaccgtat taccgccttt gagtgagctg ataccgctcg ccgcagccga
      841 acgaccgagc gcagcgagtc agtgagcgag gaagcggaag agcgcccaat acgcaaaccg
      901 cctctgggag accagaaaca aaaaaaggcc gcgttagcgg ccttcaataa ttggacctgg
      961 ctcctaactg atttttaagg cgactgatga gtcgcctttt ttttgtctaa gaattcatca
     1021 gaagaactcg tcaagaaggc gatagaaggc gatgcgctgc gaatcgggag cggcgatacc
     1081 gtaaagcacg aggaagcggt cagcccattc gccgccaagc tcttcagcaa tatcacgggt
     1141 agccaacgct atgtcctgat agcggtccgc cacacccagc cggccacagt cgatgaatcc
     1201 agaaaagcgg ccattttcca ccatgatatt cggcaagcag gcatcgccat gggtcacgac
     1261 gagatcctcg ccgtcgggca tccgcgcctt gagcctggcg aacagttcgg ctggcgcgag
     1321 cccctgatgc tcttcgtcca gatcatcctg atcgacaaga ccggcttcca tccgagtacg
     1381 tgctcgctcg atgcgatgtt tcgcttggtg gtcgaatggg caggtagccg gatcaagcgt
     1441 atgcagccgc cgcattgcat cagccatgat ggatactttc tcggcaggag caaggtgaga
     1501 tgacaggaga tcctgccccg gcacttcgcc caatagcagc cagtcccttc ccgcttcagt
     1561 gacaacgtcg agcacagctg cgcaaggaac gcccgtcgtg gccagccacg atagccgcgc
     1621 tgcctcgtct tggagttcat tcagggcacc ggacaggtcg gtcttgacaa aaagaaccgg
     1681 gcgcccctgc gctgacagcc ggaacacggc ggcatcagag cagccgattg tctgttgtgc
     1741 ccagtcatag ccgaatagcc tctccaccca agcggccgga gaacctgcgt gcaatccatc
     1801 ttgttcaatc atgcgaaacg atcctcatcc tgtctcttga tcagatcttg atcccctgcg
     1861 ccatcagatc cttggcggca agaaagccat ccagtttact ttgcagggct tcccaacctt
     1921 accagagggc gccccagctg gcaattccgg ttcgcttgct gtccataaaa ccgcccagtc
     1981 tagctatcgc catgtaagcc cactgcaagc tacctgcttt ctctttgcgc ttgcgttttc
     2041 ccttgtccag atagcccagt agctgacatt catccgggac gtcgtgcccc aactggggta
     2101 acctttgagt tctctcagtt gggggatcga tagtcaaaag cctccggtcg gaggcttttg
     2161 actagcacct cggtaccaaa ttccagaaaa gaggcctccc gaaagggggg ccttttttcg
     2221 ttttggtcca ctagtagtct ctatggaggt caggtatgat tactaattac aattaatcat
     2281 cggctcgttt aatgtgatca gacctggaat tgtgagcgga taacaattct taagattaac
     2341 tcacacagga gatatcatat ggtgtccaaa ggggaagagg acaatatggc atcgttgcca
     2401 gctacgcatg aactgcacat cttcggctcg attaacggtg tcgatttcga tatggtcggc
     2461 cagggtacgg ggaatcctaa cgacggttat gaggagctga acctcaaatc gacgaagggg
     2521 gatctccagt ttagcccctg gattttggtc ccacatattg gttacggctt tcatcagtac
     2581 ctcccgtatc cggacggtat gagccctttt caagctgcta tggtggacgg tagcggttac
     2641 caagtccacc ggaccatgca gtttgaggat ggggcatcgc tgacggtcaa ctaccgttat
     2701 acctacgaag gtagccatat taagggcgaa gctcaagtga agggtaccgg ctttccggcg
     2761 gacggtccgg tgatgacgaa ctccctcacc gccgccgatt ggtgtcgtag caagaaaacc
     2821 tatccgaatg acaaaaccat catctcgacg tttaagtgga gctatacgac gggtaatggc
     2881 aagcgctacc gttcgacggc acgtaccacc tacacgtttg caaagcctat ggctgcaaat
     2941 tacctcaaga atcaacctat gtatgtgttc cggaaaacgg aactcaaaca tagcaaaacg
     3001 gaactgaact tcaaagagtg gcagaaagct ttcacggatg tcatgggtat ggacgaactc
     3061 tataaataat ctagagacga acaataaggc ctccctaacg gggggccttt tttattgata
     3121 acaaaaatcc acaaggaaaa attaaagggg agataaaatc cccccttttt ggttaactgc
     3181 ggccgcgtcg tggtttgtct ggtcaaccac cgcggtctca gtggtgtacg gtacaaaccc
     3241 cgacgctagc aacgcatgag aaagcccccg gaagatcacc ttccgggggc ttttttattg
     3301 cgctgcgggt gccagggcgt gcccttgggc tccccgggcg cgtactcc
//
