# Supplementary material for: The SAGE genetic toolkit enables highly efficient, iterative site-specific genome engineering in bacteria
Source: bioRxiv preprint, doi:10.1101/2020.06.28.176339, version 1 (2020-06-28)
Supplement: Supplementary File P1 - Plasmid Maps [file 176339_file02.zip › pGW18.gb]

LOCUS       pGW18                   5023 bp ds-DNA     circular     24-JUN-2020
DEFINITION  .
ACCESSION   urn.local...j1-c31n3oh
KEYWORDS    .
SOURCE      .
  ORGANISM  .
COMMENT     pGW09- AprR + mSFts1.ape from 1 to 3665COMMENT    
            ApEinfo:methylated:1.
FEATURES             Location/Qualifiers
     terminator      complement(1..49)
                     /ApEinfo_fwdcolor="#9d1b1c"
                     /ApEinfo_revcolor="#9d1b1c"
                     /ApEinfo_graphicformat="arrow_data {{0 1 2 0 0 -1} {} 0}
                     width 5 offset 0"
                     /label="L3S3P22 terminator"
     terminator      62..103
                     /ApEinfo_fwdcolor="#9d1b1c"
                     /ApEinfo_revcolor="#9d1b1c"
                     /ApEinfo_graphicformat="arrow_data {{0 1 2 0 0 -1} {} 0}
                     width 5 offset 0"
                     /label="ECK120035133"
     LZ_domain       complement(113..878)
                     /vntifkey=17
                     /ApEinfo_fwdcolor="#a855ff"
                     /ApEinfo_revcolor="#a855ff"
                     /ApEinfo_graphicformat="arrow_data {{0 1 2 0 0 -1} {} 0}
                     width 5 offset 0"
                     /label="aac\(Apramycin\resistance)"
     RBS             complement(879..908)
                     /locus_tag="/product="" /label=RBS region
                     /ApEinfo_fwdcolor=""#acdcff"
                     /ApEinfo_revcolor="#acdcff"
                     /ApEinfo_graphicformat="arrow_data {{0 1 2 0 0 -1} {} 0}
                     width 5 offset 0"
     promoter        complement(939..971)
                     /ApEinfo_fwdcolor="#346ee0"
                     /ApEinfo_revcolor="#1d43bd"
                     /ApEinfo_graphicformat="arrow_data {{0 1 2 0 0 -1} {} 0}
                     width 5 offset 0"
                     /label="Plac"
     protein_bind    1013..1032
                     /ApEinfo_fwdcolor="#ff0080"
                     /ApEinfo_revcolor="green"
                     /ApEinfo_graphicformat="arrow_data {{0 1 2 0 0 -1} {} 0}
                     width 5 offset 0"
                     /label="AscI"
     protein_bind    1027..1032
                     /ApEinfo_fwdcolor="#0000ff"
                     /ApEinfo_revcolor="green"
                     /ApEinfo_graphicformat="arrow_data {{0 1 2 0 0 -1} {} 0}
                     width 5 offset 0"
                     /label="SpeI"
     rep_origin      1033..2314
                     /ApEinfo_fwdcolor="#999999"
                     /ApEinfo_revcolor="#999999"
                     /ApEinfo_graphicformat="arrow_data {{0 1 2 0 0 -1} {} 0}
                     width 5 offset 0"
                     /label="mSFts1 origin"
     terminator      2315..2375
                     /locus_tag="/product="" /label=L3S2P21
                     /ApEinfo_fwdcolor=""#9d1b1c"
                     /ApEinfo_revcolor="#9d1b1c"
                     /ApEinfo_graphicformat="arrow_data {{0 1 2 0 0 -1} {} 0}
                     width 5 offset 0"
     terminator      2382..2434
                     /ApEinfo_fwdcolor="#9d1b1c"
                     /ApEinfo_revcolor="#9d1b1c"
                     /ApEinfo_graphicformat="arrow_data {{0 1 2 0 0 -1} {} 0}
                     width 5 offset 0"
                     /label="ECK120033736"
     promoter        2482..2509
                     /ApEinfo_fwdcolor="#346ee0"
                     /ApEinfo_revcolor="#1d43bd"
                     /ApEinfo_graphicformat="arrow_data {{0 1 2 0 0 -1} {} 0}
                     width 5 offset 0"
                     /label="tac promoter"
     protein_bind    2513..2536
                     /ApEinfo_fwdcolor="#ffc526"
                     /ApEinfo_revcolor="#ffc526"
                     /ApEinfo_graphicformat="arrow_data {{0 1 2 0 0 -1} {} 0}
                     width 5 offset 0"
                     /label="lac operator"
     CDS             2559..3935
                     /ApEinfo_fwdcolor="#e7e8ff"
                     /ApEinfo_revcolor="#e7e8ff"
                     /ApEinfo_graphicformat="arrow_data {{0 1 2 0 0 -1} {} 0}
                     width 5 offset 0"
                     /label="phiMR11-int"
     terminator      4008..4058
                     /ApEinfo_fwdcolor="#9d1b1c"
                     /ApEinfo_revcolor="#9d1b1c"
                     /ApEinfo_graphicformat="arrow_data {{0 1 2 0 0 -1} {} 0}
                     width 5 offset 0"
                     /label="L3S1P13 terminator"
     terminator      complement(4066..4110)
                     /ApEinfo_fwdcolor="#9d1b1c"
                     /ApEinfo_revcolor="#9d1b1c"
                     /ApEinfo_graphicformat="arrow_data {{0 1 2 0 0 -1} {} 0}
                     width 5 offset 0"
                     /label="ECK120010850"
     rep_origin      4153..4835
                     /ApEinfo_fwdcolor="gray50"
                     /ApEinfo_revcolor="gray50"
                     /ApEinfo_graphicformat="arrow_data {{0 1 2 0 0 -1} {} 0}
                     width 5 offset 0"
                     /label="ColE1 origin"
ORIGIN      
        1 gggagaccag aaacaaaaaa aggccgcgtt agcggccttc aataattgga cctggctcct
       61 aactgatttt taaggcgact gatgagtcgc cttttttttg tctaagaatt catcagccaa
      121 tcgactggcg agcggcatcg cattcttcgc atcccgcctc tggcggatgc aggaagatca
      181 acggatctcg gcccagttga cccagggctg tcgccacaat gtcgcgggag cggatcaacc
      241 gagcaaaggc atgaccgact ggaccttcct tctgaaggct cttctccttg agccacctgt
      301 ccgccaaggc aaagcgctca cagcagtggt cattctcgag ataatcgacg cgtaccaact
      361 tgccatcctg aagaatggtg cagtgtctcg gcaccccata gggaaccttt gccatcaact
      421 cggcaagatg cagcgtcgtg ttggcatcgt gtcccacgcc gaggagaagt acctgcccat
      481 cgagttcatg gacacgggcg accgggcttg caggcgagtg aggtggcagg ggcaatggat
      541 cagagatgat ctgctctgcc tgtggccccg ctgccgcaaa ggcaaatgga tgggcgctgc
      601 gctttacatt tggcaggcgc cagaatgtgt cagagacaac tccaaggtcc ggtgtaacgg
      661 gcgacgtggc aggatcgaac ggctcgtcgt ccagacctga ccacgagggc atgacgagcg
      721 tccctcccgg acccagcgca gcacgcaggg cctcgatcag tccaagtggc ccatcttcga
      781 ggggccggac gctacggaag gagctgtgga ccagcagcac accgccgggg gtaaccccaa
      841 ggttgagaag ctgaccgatg agctcggctt ttcgccatat gatatctcct gtgtgagtta
      901 atcttaaggt gtgaaattgt tatccgctca caattccaca caacatacga gccggaagca
      961 taaagtgtaa agcctggggt gcctaatgca aagactacta gtggaccaaa acggcgcgcc
     1021 aagcaaacta gtcctctcag gcgccgctgg tgccgctggt tggacgccaa gggtgaatcc
     1081 gcctcgatac cctgattact cgcttcctgc gccctctcag gcggcgatag gggactggta
     1141 aaacggggat tgcccagacg cctcccccgc cccttcaggg gcacaaatgc ggccccaacg
     1201 gggccacgta gtggtgcgtt ttttgcgttt ccaccctttt cttccttttc ccttttaaac
     1261 cttttaggac gtctacaggc cacgtaatcc gtggcctgta gagtttaaaa agggacggat
     1321 ttgttgccat taagggacgg atttgttgtt aagaagggac ggatttgttg ttgtaaaggg
     1381 acggatttgt tgtattgtgg gacgcagata cagtgtcccc ttatacacaa ggaatgtcga
     1441 acgtggcctc acccccaatg gtttacaaaa gcaatgccct ggtcgaggcc gcgtatcgcc
     1501 tcagtgttca ggaacagcgg atcgttctgg cctgtattag ccaggtgaag aggagcgagc
     1561 ctgtcaccga tgaagtgatg tattcagtga cggcggagga catagcgacg atggcgggtg
     1621 tccctatcga atcttcctac aaccagctca aagaagcggc cctgcgcctg aaacggcggg
     1681 aagtccggtt aacccaagag cccaatggca aggggaaaag accgagtgtg atgattacct
     1741 gctgggtgca aacaatcatc taccgggagg gtgagggccg tgtagaactc aggttcacca
     1801 aagacatgct gccgtacctg acggaactca ccaaacagtt caccaaatac gccttggctg
     1861 acgtggccaa gatggacagc acccacgcga tcaggcttta cgagctgctc atgcaatggg
     1921 acagcatcgg ccagcgcgaa atagaaattg accagctgcg aaagtggttt caactggaag
     1981 gccggtatcc ctcgatcaag gacttcaagt tgcgagtgct tgatccagcc gtgacgcaga
     2041 tcaacgagca cagaccgcta caggtggagt gggcgcagcg aaagaccggg cgcaaggtca
     2101 cacatctgtt gttcagtttt ggaccgaaga agcccgccaa ggcggtgggt aaggccccag
     2161 cgaagcgcaa ggccgggaag atttcagatg ctgagatcgc gaaacaggct cgccctggtg
     2221 agacatggga agcggcccgc gctcgactaa cccagatgcc gctggatctg gcctagaggc
     2281 cgtggccacc acggcccggc ctgcctttct gcagctcggt accaaattcc agaaaagagg
     2341 cctcccgaaa ggggggcctt ttttcgtttt ggtccaagca aaacgcatga gaaagccccc
     2401 ggaagatcac cttccggggg cttttttatt gcgcggatcc aaattcggca acacgccata
     2461 gggacatagc cagcagagct gttgacaatt aatcatcggc tcgtataatg tgtggaattg
     2521 tgagcggata acaatttcac acataggagg tgatgcagat gaaggttgcg atctacaccc
     2581 gtgtgagcac cctggagcag aaggaaaaag gtcacagcat tgaggaacaa gagcgtaaac
     2641 tgcgtgcgta tagcgacatc aacgattgga ccattcaggg cgtttacgtg gacgcgggtt
     2701 atagcggcgc gaagaccgat cgtccggagc tgaaccgtct gaaggaaaac ctgagcaaaa
     2761 tcgacctggt tctggtgtac aagctggatc gtctgacccg taacgttaaa gacctgctgg
     2821 atctgctgga gattttcgaa cgtgagaacg ttagctttcg tagcgcgacc gaagtgtatg
     2881 acaccagcac cgcgatgggt cgtctgttcg ttaccctggt gggcgcgatg gcggaatggg
     2941 agcgtgaaac catccgtgag cgtgcgatga tgggcaagca ggcggcgatc cgtaaaggca
     3001 tgattctgac cccgccgccg ttttactatg accgtgttga taacaagtac atcccgaaca
     3061 agtacaaaga tgtggttgtg tgggcgtacg aggaagtgaa gaaaggtaac agcgcgaagg
     3121 gcatcgcgcg taaactgaac gcgagcgaca tcccgccgcc gaacggtatt caatgggaag
     3181 atcgtaccat tacccgtgcg ctgcgtagcc cgctgagcaa gggtcactac ttctggggcg
     3241 acatctttat tgagaacagc cacgaaccga tcattaccga tgagatgtat aacgagatca
     3301 aggaacgtct gaacgaacgt gttaacgcga aaaccatcac ccacaccagc gtgttccgtg
     3361 gtaaactgat ttgcccgaac tgcaacggcc gtctgtgcct gaacaccagc taccgtaagc
     3421 tgaaacgtgg tgacgttatc cacaagaact actattgcaa caactgcaag gtgaacaaaa
     3481 gcggcgcgtt cagctttacc gagaaggaag cgctgaaagt gttctacgac tatctgagca
     3541 agctggatct gagcaagtat aaagcgaagg agaaagaaga caagaaaatc gttaccatcg
     3601 atatcaacaa ggtgatggaa cagcgtaagc gttaccacaa actgtatgcg aacggtatga
     3661 tgcaagagga agagctgttc gagctgatca aggagaccga cgaaaaaatt agcgagtacg
     3721 aaaagcaaaa agaacgtgtt ccgaagaaac gtctggacgt gagcaagatc aaaaacttta
     3781 agaacattct gctggatagc tggaacgcgt tcaccctgga ggacaaagaa gatttcatca
     3841 agatggcgat caagagcatc gagattgaat acatccacgt gaaacgtggc aagaccaagc
     3901 acagcatcaa gatcaagaac atcgatttct attaagctag catccaagtc ttcaattgca
     3961 atccgataat tcaggtagaa gacaactggg tcgaccccgg gctcgaggac gaacaataag
     4021 gcctccctaa cggggggcct tttttattga taacaaaaat ccacaaggaa aaattaaagg
     4081 ggagataaaa tccccccttt ttggttaact gcggccgcaa aaggatctag gtgaagatcc
     4141 tttttgataa tctcatgacc aaaatccctt aacgtgagtt ttcgttccac tgagcgtcag
     4201 accccgtaga aaagatcaaa ggatcttctt gagatccttt ttttctgcgc gtaatctgct
     4261 gcttgcaaac aaaaaaacca ccgctaccag cggtggtttg tttgccggat caagagctac
     4321 caactctttt tccgaaggta actggcttca gcagagcgca gataccaaat actgttcttc
     4381 tagtgtagcc gtagttaggc caccacttca agaactctgt agcaccgcct acatacctcg
     4441 ctctgctaat cctgttacca gtggctgctg ccagtggcga taagtcgtgt cttaccgggt
     4501 tggactcaag acgatagtta ccggataagg cgcagcggtc gggctgaacg gggggttcgt
     4561 gcacacagcc cagcttggag cgaacgacct acaccgaact gagataccta cagcgtgagc
     4621 tatgagaaag cgccacgctt cccgaaggga gaaaggcgga caggtatccg gtaagcggca
     4681 gggtcggaac aggagagcgc acgagggagc ttccaggggg aaacgcctgg tatctttata
     4741 gtcctgtcgg gtttcgccac ctctgacttg agcgtcgatt tttgtgatgc tcgtcagggg
     4801 ggcggagcct atggaaaaac gccagcaacg cggccttttt acggttcctg gccttttgct
     4861 ggccttttgc tcacatgttc tttcctgcgt tatcccctga ttctgtggat aaccgtatta
     4921 ccgcctttga gtgagctgat accgctcgcc gcagccgaac gaccgagcgc agcgagtcag
     4981 tgagcgagga agcggaagag cgcccaatac gcaaaccgcc tct
//
