# Supplementary material for: The SAGE genetic toolkit enables highly efficient, iterative site-specific genome engineering in bacteria
Source: bioRxiv preprint, doi:10.1101/2020.06.28.176339, version 1 (2020-06-28)
Supplement: Supplementary File P1 - Plasmid Maps [file 176339_file02.zip › pJE1286.gb]

LOCUS       pJE1286                 3460 bp ds-DNA     circular     24-JUN-2020
DEFINITION  .
ACCESSION   urn.local...jw-c31n3oj
KEYWORDS    .
SOURCE      .
  ORGANISM  .
COMMENT     COMMENT                                                            
            COMMENT     ApEinfo:methylated:1.
FEATURES             Location/Qualifiers
     rep_origin      35..717
                     /ApEinfo_fwdcolor="gray50"
                     /ApEinfo_revcolor="gray50"
                     /ApEinfo_graphicformat="arrow_data {{0 1 2 0 0 -1} {} 0}
                     width 5 offset 0"
                     /label="ColE1 origin"
     rep_origin      95..714
                     /locus_tag="/product="" /label=pBR322_replication_origin
                     Replication origin|rep_or igin
                     /ApEinfo_fwdcolor=""#999999"
                     /ApEinfo_revcolor="#999999"
                     /ApEinfo_graphicformat="arrow_data {{0 1 2 0 0 -1} {} 0}
                     width 5 offset 0"
     terminator      complement(906..954)
                     /ApEinfo_fwdcolor="#9d1b1c"
                     /ApEinfo_revcolor="#9d1b1c"
                     /ApEinfo_graphicformat="arrow_data {{0 1 2 0 0 -1} {} 0}
                     width 5 offset 0"
                     /label="L3S3P22 terminator"
     terminator      967..1008
                     /ApEinfo_fwdcolor="#9d1b1c"
                     /ApEinfo_revcolor="#9d1b1c"
                     /ApEinfo_graphicformat="arrow_data {{0 1 2 0 0 -1} {} 0}
                     width 5 offset 0"
                     /label="ECK120035133"
     gene            complement(1018..1812)
                     /gene="nptII"
                     /vntifkey=60
                     /ApEinfo_fwdcolor="#66ff66"
                     /ApEinfo_revcolor="#66ff66"
                     /ApEinfo_graphicformat="arrow_data {{0 1 2 0 0 -1} {} 0}
                     width 5 offset 0"
                     /label="nptII"
     CDS             complement(1018..1812)
                     /gene="nptII"
                     /codon_start=1
                     /transl_table=11
                     /product="neomycin phosphotransferase"
                     /protein_id="ACJ66844.1"
                     /db_xref="GI:215434895"
                     /vntifkey=4
                     /ApEinfo_fwdcolor="#66ff66"
                     /ApEinfo_revcolor="#66ff66"
                     /ApEinfo_graphicformat="arrow_data {{0 1 2 0 0 -1} {} 0}
                     width 5 offset 0"
                     /label="neomycin\phosphotransferase"
     misc_recomb     2084..2125
                     /ApEinfo_fwdcolor="#ff8275"
                     /ApEinfo_revcolor="#ff8275"
                     /ApEinfo_graphicformat="arrow_data {{0 1 2 0 0 -1} {} 0}
                     width 5 offset 0"
                     /label="phiC31 attP"
     regulatory      2132..2163
                     /regulatory_class="terminator"
                     /note="TonB terminator"
                     /ApEinfo_fwdcolor="#ff4649"
                     /ApEinfo_revcolor="#ff4649"
                     /ApEinfo_graphicformat="arrow_data {{0 1 2 0 0 -1} {} 0}
                     width 5 offset 0"
                     /label="TonB terminator"
     terminator      2169..2229
                     /locus_tag="/product="" /label=L3S2P21
                     /ApEinfo_fwdcolor=""#9d1b1c"
                     /ApEinfo_revcolor="#9d1b1c"
                     /ApEinfo_graphicformat="arrow_data {{0 1 2 0 0 -1} {} 0}
                     width 5 offset 0"
     promoter        2241..2440
                     /ApEinfo_fwdcolor="#346ee0"
                     /ApEinfo_revcolor="#1d43bd"
                     /ApEinfo_graphicformat="arrow_data {{0 1 2 0 0 -1} {} 0}
                     width 5 offset 0"
                     /modified_by="elmo110"
                     /label="JEa3"
     -35_signal      2350..2355
                     /ApEinfo_fwdcolor="#07e500"
                     /ApEinfo_revcolor="#07e500"
                     /ApEinfo_graphicformat="arrow_data {{0 1 2 0 0 -1} {} 0}
                     width 5 offset 0"
                     /label="-35"
     -10_signal      2373..2378
                     /ApEinfo_fwdcolor="#07e500"
                     /ApEinfo_revcolor="#07e500"
                     /ApEinfo_graphicformat="arrow_data {{0 1 2 0 0 -1} {} 0}
                     width 5 offset 0"
                     /label="-10"
     RBS             2441..2470
                     /locus_tag="/product="" /label=RBS region
                     /ApEinfo_fwdcolor=""#acdcff"
                     /ApEinfo_revcolor="#acdcff"
                     /ApEinfo_graphicformat="arrow_data {{0 1 2 0 0 -1} {} 0}
                     width 5 offset 0"
     misc_feature    2471..2473
                     /ApEinfo_fwdcolor="#ff0004"
                     /ApEinfo_revcolor="#ff0004"
                     /ApEinfo_graphicformat="arrow_data {{0 1 2 0 0 -1} {} 0}
                     width 5 offset 0"
                     /label="NdeI"
     CDS             2471..3181
                     /ApEinfo_fwdcolor="#ffd1b6"
                     /ApEinfo_revcolor="#ffd1b6"
                     /ApEinfo_graphicformat="arrow_data {{0 1 2 0 0 -1} {} 0}
                     width 5 offset 0"
                     /label="mNeonGreen (Ppu optimized)"
     terminator      3188..3238
                     /ApEinfo_fwdcolor="#9d1b1c"
                     /ApEinfo_revcolor="#9d1b1c"
                     /ApEinfo_graphicformat="arrow_data {{0 1 2 0 0 -1} {} 0}
                     width 5 offset 0"
                     /label="L3S1P13 terminator"
     terminator      complement(3246..3290)
                     /ApEinfo_fwdcolor="#9d1b1c"
                     /ApEinfo_revcolor="#9d1b1c"
                     /ApEinfo_graphicformat="arrow_data {{0 1 2 0 0 -1} {} 0}
                     width 5 offset 0"
                     /label="ECK120010850"
     misc_recomb     3299..3356
                     /locus_tag="/product="" /label=BxB1 attP|misc_recomb
                     /ApEinfo_fwdcolor=""#06ff00"
                     /ApEinfo_revcolor="#06ff00"
                     /ApEinfo_graphicformat="arrow_data {{0 1 2 0 0 -1} {} 0}
                     width 5 offset 0"
                     /modified_by="elmo110"
                     /label="Bxb1 attP"
     terminator      3363..3415
                     /ApEinfo_fwdcolor="#9d1b1c"
                     /ApEinfo_revcolor="#9d1b1c"
                     /ApEinfo_graphicformat="arrow_data {{0 1 2 0 0 -1} {} 0}
                     width 5 offset 0"
                     /label="ECK120033736"
     misc_recomb     3416..3460
                     /ApEinfo_fwdcolor="#ff8275"
                     /ApEinfo_revcolor="#ff8275"
                     /ApEinfo_graphicformat="arrow_data {{0 1 2 0 0 -1} {} 0}
                     width 5 offset 0"
                     /modified_by="elmo110"
                     /label="phiC31 attB"
ORIGIN      
        1 aaaaggatct aggtgaagat cctttttgat aatctcatga ccaaaatccc ttaacgtgag
       61 ttttcgttcc actgagcgtc agaccccgta gaaaagatca aaggatcttc ttgagatcct
      121 ttttttctgc gcgtaatctg ctgcttgcaa acaaaaaaac caccgctacc agcggtggtt
      181 tgtttgccgg atcaagagct accaactctt tttccgaagg taactggctt cagcagagcg
      241 cagataccaa atactgttct tctagtgtag ccgtagttag gccaccactt caagaactct
      301 gtagcaccgc ctacatacct cgctctgcta atcctgttac cagtggctgc tgccagtggc
      361 gataagtcgt gtcttaccgg gttggactca agacgatagt taccggataa ggcgcagcgg
      421 tcgggctgaa cggggggttc gtgcacacag cccagcttgg agcgaacgac ctacaccgaa
      481 ctgagatacc tacagcgtga gctatgagaa agcgccacgc ttcccgaagg gagaaaggcg
      541 gacaggtatc cggtaagcgg cagggtcgga acaggagagc gcacgaggga gcttccaggg
      601 ggaaacgcct ggtatcttta tagtcctgtc gggtttcgcc acctctgact tgagcgtcga
      661 tttttgtgat gctcgtcagg ggggcggagc ctatggaaaa acgccagcaa cgcggccttt
      721 ttacggttcc tggccttttg ctggcctttt gctcacatgt tctttcctgc gttatcccct
      781 gattctgtgg ataaccgtat taccgccttt gagtgagctg ataccgctcg ccgcagccga
      841 acgaccgagc gcagcgagtc agtgagcgag gaagcggaag agcgcccaat acgcaaaccg
      901 cctctgggag accagaaaca aaaaaaggcc gcgttagcgg ccttcaataa ttggacctgg
      961 ctcctaactg atttttaagg cgactgatga gtcgcctttt ttttgtctaa gaattcatca
     1021 gaagaactcg tcaagaaggc gatagaaggc gatgcgctgc gaatcgggag cggcgatacc
     1081 gtaaagcacg aggaagcggt cagcccattc gccgccaagc tcttcagcaa tatcacgggt
     1141 agccaacgct atgtcctgat agcggtccgc cacacccagc cggccacagt cgatgaatcc
     1201 agaaaagcgg ccattttcca ccatgatatt cggcaagcag gcatcgccat gggtcacgac
     1261 gagatcctcg ccgtcgggca tccgcgcctt gagcctggcg aacagttcgg ctggcgcgag
     1321 cccctgatgc tcttcgtcca gatcatcctg atcgacaaga ccggcttcca tccgagtacg
     1381 tgctcgctcg atgcgatgtt tcgcttggtg gtcgaatggg caggtagccg gatcaagcgt
     1441 atgcagccgc cgcattgcat cagccatgat ggatactttc tcggcaggag caaggtgaga
     1501 tgacaggaga tcctgccccg gcacttcgcc caatagcagc cagtcccttc ccgcttcagt
     1561 gacaacgtcg agcacagctg cgcaaggaac gcccgtcgtg gccagccacg atagccgcgc
     1621 tgcctcgtct tggagttcat tcagggcacc ggacaggtcg gtcttgacaa aaagaaccgg
     1681 gcgcccctgc gctgacagcc ggaacacggc ggcatcagag cagccgattg tctgttgtgc
     1741 ccagtcatag ccgaatagcc tctccaccca agcggccgga gaacctgcgt gcaatccatc
     1801 ttgttcaatc atgcgaaacg atcctcatcc tgtctcttga tcagatcttg atcccctgcg
     1861 ccatcagatc cttggcggca agaaagccat ccagtttact ttgcagggct tcccaacctt
     1921 accagagggc gccccagctg gcaattccgg ttcgcttgct gtccataaaa ccgcccagtc
     1981 tagctatcgc catgtaagcc cactgcaagc tacctgcttt ctctttgcgc ttgcgttttc
     2041 ccttgtccag atagcccagt agctgacatt catccgggac gtcgtgcccc aactggggta
     2101 acctttgagt tctctcagtt gggggatcga tagtcaaaag cctccggtcg gaggcttttg
     2161 actagcacct cggtaccaaa ttccagaaaa gaggcctccc gaaagggggg ccttttttcg
     2221 ttttggtcca ctagtagtct atgcgcccgc ctcgacactc ttccgtcgcg gaaaccgccg
     2281 cgtgtctgct atcgataccg ccgcagggtg agtcccgcgc gtcggcgatg tggtcgtcag
     2341 aaccaccgct tgcgcgctga taccggtaac actataatcg ccggcaacca aaggtccgac
     2401 aaggaccagt agggcatcaa cgggccggta cggccccatg cttaagatta actcacacag
     2461 gagatatcat atggtgtcca aaggggaaga ggacaatatg gcatcgttgc cagctacgca
     2521 tgaactgcac atcttcggct cgattaacgg tgtcgatttc gatatggtcg gccagggtac
     2581 ggggaatcct aacgacggtt atgaggagct gaacctcaaa tcgacgaagg gggatctcca
     2641 gtttagcccc tggattttgg tcccacatat tggttacggc tttcatcagt acctcccgta
     2701 tccggacggt atgagccctt ttcaagctgc tatggtggac ggtagcggtt accaagtcca
     2761 ccggaccatg cagtttgagg atggggcatc gctgacggtc aactaccgtt atacctacga
     2821 aggtagccat attaagggcg aagctcaagt gaagggtacc ggctttccgg cggacggtcc
     2881 ggtgatgacg aactccctca ccgccgccga ttggtgtcgt agcaagaaaa cctatccgaa
     2941 tgacaaaacc atcatctcga cgtttaagtg gagctatacg acgggtaatg gcaagcgcta
     3001 ccgttcgacg gcacgtacca cctacacgtt tgcaaagcct atggctgcaa attacctcaa
     3061 gaatcaacct atgtatgtgt tccggaaaac ggaactcaaa catagcaaaa cggaactgaa
     3121 cttcaaagag tggcagaaag ctttcacgga tgtcatgggt atggacgaac tctataaata
     3181 atctagagac gaacaataag gcctccctaa cggggggcct tttttattga taacaaaaat
     3241 ccacaaggaa aaattaaagg ggagataaaa tccccccttt ttggttaact gcggccgcgt
     3301 cgtggtttgt ctggtcaacc accgcggtct cagtggtgta cggtacaaac cccgacgcta
     3361 gcaacgcatg agaaagcccc cggaagatca ccttccgggg gcttttttat tgcgctgcgg
     3421 gtgccagggc gtgcccttgg gctccccggg cgcgtactcc
//
