# Supplementary material for: The SAGE genetic toolkit enables highly efficient, iterative site-specific genome engineering in bacteria
Source: bioRxiv preprint, doi:10.1101/2020.06.28.176339, version 1 (2020-06-28)
Supplement: Supplementary File P1 - Plasmid Maps [file 176339_file02.zip › pJH0206.gb]

LOCUS       pJH0206                 2568 bp    DNA     circular UNA 24-JUN-2020
DEFINITION  .
ACCESSION   urn.local...ky-c31n3ol
VERSION     urn.local...ky-c31n3ol
KEYWORDS    .
SOURCE      
  ORGANISM  .
FEATURES             Location/Qualifiers
     rep_origin      35..717
                     /ApEinfo_fwdcolor="gray50"
                     /ApEinfo_revcolor="gray50"
                     /ApEinfo_graphicformat="arrow_data {{0 1 2 0 0 -1} {} 0}
                     width 5 offset 0"
                     /label="ColE1 origin"
     terminator      complement(906..954)
                     /ApEinfo_fwdcolor="#9d1b1c"
                     /ApEinfo_revcolor="#9d1b1c"
                     /ApEinfo_graphicformat="arrow_data {{0 1 2 0 0 -1} {} 0}
                     width 5 offset 0"
                     /label="L3S3P22 terminator"
     terminator      967..1008
                     /ApEinfo_fwdcolor="#9d1b1c"
                     /ApEinfo_revcolor="#9d1b1c"
                     /ApEinfo_graphicformat="arrow_data {{0 1 2 0 0 -1} {} 0}
                     width 5 offset 0"
                     /label="ECK120035133"
     CDS             complement(1018..1812)
                     /gene="nptII"
                     /codon_start=1
                     /transl_table=11
                     /product="neomycin phosphotransferase"
                     /protein_id="ACJ66844.1"
                     /db_xref="GI:215434895"
                     /vntifkey=4
                     /ApEinfo_fwdcolor="#66ff66"
                     /ApEinfo_revcolor="#66ff66"
                     /ApEinfo_graphicformat="arrow_data {{0 1 2 0 0 -1} {} 0}
                     width 5 offset 0"
                     /label="neomycin\phosphotransferase"
     gene            complement(1018..1812)
                     /gene="nptII"
                     /vntifkey=60
                     /ApEinfo_fwdcolor="#66ff66"
                     /ApEinfo_revcolor="#66ff66"
                     /ApEinfo_graphicformat="arrow_data {{0 1 2 0 0 -1} {} 0}
                     width 5 offset 0"
                     /label="nptII"
     -10_signal      complement(1977..1985)
                     /ApEinfo_fwdcolor="#07e500"
                     /ApEinfo_revcolor="#07e500"
                     /ApEinfo_graphicformat="arrow_data {{0 1 2 0 0 -1} {} 0}
                     width 5 offset 0"
                     /label="-10 KanR (BPROM_pred)"
     -35_signal      complement(2003..2008)
                     /ApEinfo_fwdcolor="#07e500"
                     /ApEinfo_revcolor="#07e500"
                     /ApEinfo_graphicformat="arrow_data {{0 1 2 0 0 -1} {} 0}
                     width 5 offset 0"
                     /label="-35 KanR (BPROM_pred)"
     misc_recomb     2084..2125
                     /ApEinfo_fwdcolor="#ff8275"
                     /ApEinfo_revcolor="#ff8275"
                     /ApEinfo_graphicformat="arrow_data {{0 1 2 0 0 -1} {} 0}
                     width 5 offset 0"
                     /label="phiC31 attP"
     regulatory      2132..2163
                     /regulatory_class="terminator"
                     /note="TonB terminator"
                     /ApEinfo_fwdcolor="#ff4649"
                     /ApEinfo_revcolor="#ff4649"
                     /ApEinfo_graphicformat="arrow_data {{0 1 2 0 0 -1} {} 0}
                     width 5 offset 0"
                     /label="TonB terminator"
     terminator      2169..2229
                     /locus_tag="/product="" /label=L3S2P21
                     /ApEinfo_fwdcolor=""#9d1b1c"
                     /ApEinfo_revcolor="#9d1b1c"
                     /ApEinfo_graphicformat="arrow_data {{0 1 2 0 0 -1} {} 0}
                     width 5 offset 0"
                     /label="terminator"
     misc_feature    2231..2410
                     /Source="referenceToDocument: urn:local:.:v6-c31n3pw"
                     /label="MCS (pGW44xBamHIxNheI) (concatenated sequence 2)"
                     /note="Geneious type: Concatenated sequence"
     misc_feature    complement(2248..2253)
                     /ApEinfo_fwdcolor="#ff0004"
                     /ApEinfo_revcolor="#ff0004"
                     /ApEinfo_graphicformat="arrow_data {{0 1 2 0 0 -1} {} 0}
                     width 5 offset 0"
                     /label="BbsI"
     misc_feature    2278..2283
                     /ApEinfo_label="BbsI"
                     /ApEinfo_fwdcolor="#ff0004"
                     /ApEinfo_revcolor="#ff0004"
                     /ApEinfo_graphicformat="arrow_data {{0 1 2 0 0 -1} {} 0}
                     width 5 offset 0"
                     /label="BbsI(1)"
     terminator      2302..2352
                     /ApEinfo_fwdcolor="#9d1b1c"
                     /ApEinfo_revcolor="#9d1b1c"
                     /ApEinfo_graphicformat="arrow_data {{0 1 2 0 0 -1} {} 0}
                     width 5 offset 0"
                     /label="L3S1P13 terminator"
     terminator      complement(2360..2404)
                     /ApEinfo_fwdcolor="#9d1b1c"
                     /ApEinfo_revcolor="#9d1b1c"
                     /ApEinfo_graphicformat="arrow_data {{0 1 2 0 0 -1} {} 0}
                     width 5 offset 0"
                     /label="ECK120010850"
     misc_feature    2407..2469
                     /Source="referenceToDocument: urn:local:.:v7-c31n3pw"
                     /label="phi370 attP (concatenated sequence 3)"
                     /note="Geneious type: Concatenated sequence"
     motif           2413..2464
                     /created_by="hln"
                     /Transferred_From="phi370_attP"
                     /Transferred_Similarity="100.00%"
                     /label="phi370_attP"
     misc_feature    2466..2234
                     /Source="referenceToDocument: urn:local:.:v5-c31n3pw"
                     /label="Digestion of pJE991x BamHIxNheI (concatenated
                     sequence 1)"
                     /note="Geneious type: Concatenated sequence"
     terminator      2471..2523
                     /ApEinfo_fwdcolor="#9d1b1c"
                     /ApEinfo_revcolor="#9d1b1c"
                     /ApEinfo_graphicformat="arrow_data {{0 1 2 0 0 -1} {} 0}
                     width 5 offset 0"
                     /label="ECK120033736"
     misc_recomb     2524..2568
                     /ApEinfo_fwdcolor="#ff8275"
                     /ApEinfo_revcolor="#ff8275"
                     /ApEinfo_graphicformat="arrow_data {{0 1 2 0 0 -1} {} 0}
                     width 5 offset 0"
                     /label="phiC31 attB"
ORIGIN      
        1 aaaaggatct aggtgaagat cctttttgat aatctcatga ccaaaatccc ttaacgtgag
       61 ttttcgttcc actgagcgtc agaccccgta gaaaagatca aaggatcttc ttgagatcct
      121 ttttttctgc gcgtaatctg ctgcttgcaa acaaaaaaac caccgctacc agcggtggtt
      181 tgtttgccgg atcaagagct accaactctt tttccgaagg taactggctt cagcagagcg
      241 cagataccaa atactgttct tctagtgtag ccgtagttag gccaccactt caagaactct
      301 gtagcaccgc ctacatacct cgctctgcta atcctgttac cagtggctgc tgccagtggc
      361 gataagtcgt gtcttaccgg gttggactca agacgatagt taccggataa ggcgcagcgg
      421 tcgggctgaa cggggggttc gtgcacacag cccagcttgg agcgaacgac ctacaccgaa
      481 ctgagatacc tacagcgtga gctatgagaa agcgccacgc ttcccgaagg gagaaaggcg
      541 gacaggtatc cggtaagcgg cagggtcgga acaggagagc gcacgaggga gcttccaggg
      601 ggaaacgcct ggtatcttta tagtcctgtc gggtttcgcc acctctgact tgagcgtcga
      661 tttttgtgat gctcgtcagg ggggcggagc ctatggaaaa acgccagcaa cgcggccttt
      721 ttacggttcc tggccttttg ctggcctttt gctcacatgt tctttcctgc gttatcccct
      781 gattctgtgg ataaccgtat taccgccttt gagtgagctg ataccgctcg ccgcagccga
      841 acgaccgagc gcagcgagtc agtgagcgag gaagcggaag agcgcccaat acgcaaaccg
      901 cctctgggag accagaaaca aaaaaaggcc gcgttagcgg ccttcaataa ttggacctgg
      961 ctcctaactg atttttaagg cgactgatga gtcgcctttt ttttgtctaa gaattcatca
     1021 gaagaactcg tcaagaaggc gatagaaggc gatgcgctgc gaatcgggag cggcgatacc
     1081 gtaaagcacg aggaagcggt cagcccattc gccgccaagc tcttcagcaa tatcacgggt
     1141 agccaacgct atgtcctgat agcggtccgc cacacccagc cggccacagt cgatgaatcc
     1201 agaaaagcgg ccattttcca ccatgatatt cggcaagcag gcatcgccat gggtcacgac
     1261 gagatcctcg ccgtcgggca tccgcgcctt gagcctggcg aacagttcgg ctggcgcgag
     1321 cccctgatgc tcttcgtcca gatcatcctg atcgacaaga ccggcttcca tccgagtacg
     1381 tgctcgctcg atgcgatgtt tcgcttggtg gtcgaatggg caggtagccg gatcaagcgt
     1441 atgcagccgc cgcattgcat cagccatgat ggatactttc tcggcaggag caaggtgaga
     1501 tgacaggaga tcctgccccg gcacttcgcc caatagcagc cagtcccttc ccgcttcagt
     1561 gacaacgtcg agcacagctg cgcaaggaac gcccgtcgtg gccagccacg atagccgcgc
     1621 tgcctcgtct tggagttcat tcagggcacc ggacaggtcg gtcttgacaa aaagaaccgg
     1681 gcgcccctgc gctgacagcc ggaacacggc ggcatcagag cagccgattg tctgttgtgc
     1741 ccagtcatag ccgaatagcc tctccaccca agcggccgga gaacctgcgt gcaatccatc
     1801 ttgttcaatc atgcgaaacg atcctcatcc tgtctcttga tcagatcttg atcccctgcg
     1861 ccatcagatc cttggcggca agaaagccat ccagtttact ttgcagggct tcccaacctt
     1921 accagagggc gccccagctg gcaattccgg ttcgcttgct gtccataaaa ccgcccagtc
     1981 tagctatcgc catgtaagcc cactgcaagc tacctgcttt ctctttgcgc ttgcgttttc
     2041 ccttgtccag atagcccagt agctgacatt catccgggac gtcgtgcccc aactggggta
     2101 acctttgagt tctctcagtt gggggatcga tagtcaaaag cctccggtcg gaggcttttg
     2161 actagcacct cggtaccaaa ttccagaaaa gaggcctccc gaaagggggg ccttttttcg
     2221 ttttggtccg gatccgatat catccaagtc ttcaattgca atccgataat tcaggtagaa
     2281 gacaactggt ctagactcga ggacgaacaa taaggcctcc ctaacggggg gcctttttta
     2341 ttgataacaa aaatccacaa ggaaaaatta aaggggagat aaaatccccc ctttttggtt
     2401 aactgcggcc gctaaaaaaa tacagcgttt ttcatgtaca actatactag ttgtagtgcc
     2461 taaagctagc aacgcatgag aaagcccccg gaagatcacc ttccgggggc ttttttattg
     2521 cgctgcgggt gccagggcgt gcccttgggc tccccgggcg cgtactcc
//
