# Supplementary material for: The SAGE genetic toolkit enables highly efficient, iterative site-specific genome engineering in bacteria
Source: bioRxiv preprint, doi:10.1101/2020.06.28.176339, version 1 (2020-06-28)
Supplement: Supplementary File P1 - Plasmid Maps [file 176339_file02.zip › pJE1047.gb]

LOCUS       pJE1047                 3348 bp ds-DNA     circular     24-JUN-2020
DEFINITION  .
ACCESSION   urn.local...jo-c31n3oi
KEYWORDS    .
SOURCE      .
  ORGANISM  .
COMMENT     COMMENT                                                            
            COMMENT     ApEinfo:methylated:1.
FEATURES             Location/Qualifiers
     rep_origin      35..717
                     /ApEinfo_fwdcolor="gray50"
                     /ApEinfo_revcolor="gray50"
                     /ApEinfo_graphicformat="arrow_data {{0 1 2 0 0 -1} {} 0}
                     width 5 offset 0"
                     /label="ColE1 origin"
     rep_origin      95..714
                     /locus_tag="/product="" /label=pBR322_replication_origin
                     Replication origin|rep_or igin
                     /ApEinfo_fwdcolor=""#999999"
                     /ApEinfo_revcolor="#999999"
                     /ApEinfo_graphicformat="arrow_data {{0 1 2 0 0 -1} {} 0}
                     width 5 offset 0"
     terminator      complement(906..954)
                     /ApEinfo_fwdcolor="#9d1b1c"
                     /ApEinfo_revcolor="#9d1b1c"
                     /ApEinfo_graphicformat="arrow_data {{0 1 2 0 0 -1} {} 0}
                     width 5 offset 0"
                     /label="L3S3P22 terminator"
     terminator      967..1008
                     /ApEinfo_fwdcolor="#9d1b1c"
                     /ApEinfo_revcolor="#9d1b1c"
                     /ApEinfo_graphicformat="arrow_data {{0 1 2 0 0 -1} {} 0}
                     width 5 offset 0"
                     /label="ECK120035133"
     gene            complement(1018..1812)
                     /gene="nptII"
                     /vntifkey=60
                     /ApEinfo_fwdcolor="#66ff66"
                     /ApEinfo_revcolor="#66ff66"
                     /ApEinfo_graphicformat="arrow_data {{0 1 2 0 0 -1} {} 0}
                     width 5 offset 0"
                     /label="nptII"
     CDS             complement(1018..1812)
                     /gene="nptII"
                     /codon_start=1
                     /transl_table=11
                     /product="neomycin phosphotransferase"
                     /protein_id="ACJ66844.1"
                     /db_xref="GI:215434895"
                     /vntifkey=4
                     /ApEinfo_fwdcolor="#66ff66"
                     /ApEinfo_revcolor="#66ff66"
                     /ApEinfo_graphicformat="arrow_data {{0 1 2 0 0 -1} {} 0}
                     width 5 offset 0"
                     /label="neomycin\phosphotransferase"
     -10_signal      complement(1977..1985)
                     /ApEinfo_fwdcolor="#07e500"
                     /ApEinfo_revcolor="#07e500"
                     /ApEinfo_graphicformat="arrow_data {{0 1 2 0 0 -1} {} 0}
                     width 5 offset 0"
                     /label="-10 KanR (BPROM_pred)"
     -35_signal      complement(2003..2008)
                     /ApEinfo_fwdcolor="#07e500"
                     /ApEinfo_revcolor="#07e500"
                     /ApEinfo_graphicformat="arrow_data {{0 1 2 0 0 -1} {} 0}
                     width 5 offset 0"
                     /label="-35 KanR (BPROM_pred)"
     misc_recomb     2084..2125
                     /ApEinfo_fwdcolor="#ff8275"
                     /ApEinfo_revcolor="#ff8275"
                     /ApEinfo_graphicformat="arrow_data {{0 1 2 0 0 -1} {} 0}
                     width 5 offset 0"
                     /label="phiC31 attP"
     regulatory      2132..2163
                     /regulatory_class="terminator"
                     /note="TonB terminator"
                     /ApEinfo_fwdcolor="#ff4649"
                     /ApEinfo_revcolor="#ff4649"
                     /ApEinfo_graphicformat="arrow_data {{0 1 2 0 0 -1} {} 0}
                     width 5 offset 0"
                     /label="TonB terminator"
     terminator      2169..2229
                     /locus_tag="/product="" /label=L3S2P21
                     /ApEinfo_fwdcolor=""#9d1b1c"
                     /ApEinfo_revcolor="#9d1b1c"
                     /ApEinfo_graphicformat="arrow_data {{0 1 2 0 0 -1} {} 0}
                     width 5 offset 0"
     promoter        2266..2293
                     /ApEinfo_fwdcolor="#346ee0"
                     /ApEinfo_revcolor="#1d43bd"
                     /ApEinfo_graphicformat="arrow_data {{0 1 2 0 0 -1} {} 0}
                     width 5 offset 0"
                     /modified_by="elmo110"
                     /label="JE161111 promoter"
     protein_bind    2305..2328
                     /ApEinfo_fwdcolor="#ffc526"
                     /ApEinfo_revcolor="#ffc526"
                     /ApEinfo_graphicformat="arrow_data {{0 1 2 0 0 -1} {} 0}
                     width 5 offset 0"
                     /label="lac operator"
     misc_binding    2306..2328
                     /ApEinfo_fwdcolor="#6495ed"
                     /ApEinfo_revcolor="#6495ed"
                     /ApEinfo_graphicformat="arrow_data {{0 1 2 0 0 -1} {} 0}
                     width 5 offset 0"
                     /label="LacO"
     RBS             2329..2358
                     /locus_tag="/product="" /label=RBS region
                     /ApEinfo_fwdcolor=""#acdcff"
                     /ApEinfo_revcolor="#acdcff"
                     /ApEinfo_graphicformat="arrow_data {{0 1 2 0 0 -1} {} 0}
                     width 5 offset 0"
     CDS             2359..3069
                     /ApEinfo_fwdcolor="#ffd1b6"
                     /ApEinfo_revcolor="#ffd1b6"
                     /ApEinfo_graphicformat="arrow_data {{0 1 2 0 0 -1} {} 0}
                     width 5 offset 0"
                     /label="mNeonGreen (Ppu optimized)"
     terminator      3076..3126
                     /ApEinfo_fwdcolor="#9d1b1c"
                     /ApEinfo_revcolor="#9d1b1c"
                     /ApEinfo_graphicformat="arrow_data {{0 1 2 0 0 -1} {} 0}
                     width 5 offset 0"
                     /label="L3S1P13 terminator"
     terminator      complement(3134..3178)
                     /ApEinfo_fwdcolor="#9d1b1c"
                     /ApEinfo_revcolor="#9d1b1c"
                     /ApEinfo_graphicformat="arrow_data {{0 1 2 0 0 -1} {} 0}
                     width 5 offset 0"
                     /label="ECK120010850"
     misc_recomb     3187..3244
                     /locus_tag="/product="" /label=BxB1 attP|misc_recomb
                     /ApEinfo_fwdcolor=""#06ff00"
                     /ApEinfo_revcolor="#06ff00"
                     /ApEinfo_graphicformat="arrow_data {{0 1 2 0 0 -1} {} 0}
                     width 5 offset 0"
                     /modified_by="elmo110"
                     /label="Bxb1 attP"
     terminator      3251..3303
                     /ApEinfo_fwdcolor="#9d1b1c"
                     /ApEinfo_revcolor="#9d1b1c"
                     /ApEinfo_graphicformat="arrow_data {{0 1 2 0 0 -1} {} 0}
                     width 5 offset 0"
                     /label="ECK120033736"
     misc_recomb     3304..3348
                     /ApEinfo_fwdcolor="#ff8275"
                     /ApEinfo_revcolor="#ff8275"
                     /ApEinfo_graphicformat="arrow_data {{0 1 2 0 0 -1} {} 0}
                     width 5 offset 0"
                     /label="phiC31 attB"
ORIGIN      
        1 aaaaggatct aggtgaagat cctttttgat aatctcatga ccaaaatccc ttaacgtgag
       61 ttttcgttcc actgagcgtc agaccccgta gaaaagatca aaggatcttc ttgagatcct
      121 ttttttctgc gcgtaatctg ctgcttgcaa acaaaaaaac caccgctacc agcggtggtt
      181 tgtttgccgg atcaagagct accaactctt tttccgaagg taactggctt cagcagagcg
      241 cagataccaa atactgttct tctagtgtag ccgtagttag gccaccactt caagaactct
      301 gtagcaccgc ctacatacct cgctctgcta atcctgttac cagtggctgc tgccagtggc
      361 gataagtcgt gtcttaccgg gttggactca agacgatagt taccggataa ggcgcagcgg
      421 tcgggctgaa cggggggttc gtgcacacag cccagcttgg agcgaacgac ctacaccgaa
      481 ctgagatacc tacagcgtga gctatgagaa agcgccacgc ttcccgaagg gagaaaggcg
      541 gacaggtatc cggtaagcgg cagggtcgga acaggagagc gcacgaggga gcttccaggg
      601 ggaaacgcct ggtatcttta tagtcctgtc gggtttcgcc acctctgact tgagcgtcga
      661 tttttgtgat gctcgtcagg ggggcggagc ctatggaaaa acgccagcaa cgcggccttt
      721 ttacggttcc tggccttttg ctggcctttt gctcacatgt tctttcctgc gttatcccct
      781 gattctgtgg ataaccgtat taccgccttt gagtgagctg ataccgctcg ccgcagccga
      841 acgaccgagc gcagcgagtc agtgagcgag gaagcggaag agcgcccaat acgcaaaccg
      901 cctctgggag accagaaaca aaaaaaggcc gcgttagcgg ccttcaataa ttggacctgg
      961 ctcctaactg atttttaagg cgactgatga gtcgcctttt ttttgtctaa gaattcatca
     1021 gaagaactcg tcaagaaggc gatagaaggc gatgcgctgc gaatcgggag cggcgatacc
     1081 gtaaagcacg aggaagcggt cagcccattc gccgccaagc tcttcagcaa tatcacgggt
     1141 agccaacgct atgtcctgat agcggtccgc cacacccagc cggccacagt cgatgaatcc
     1201 agaaaagcgg ccattttcca ccatgatatt cggcaagcag gcatcgccat gggtcacgac
     1261 gagatcctcg ccgtcgggca tccgcgcctt gagcctggcg aacagttcgg ctggcgcgag
     1321 cccctgatgc tcttcgtcca gatcatcctg atcgacaaga ccggcttcca tccgagtacg
     1381 tgctcgctcg atgcgatgtt tcgcttggtg gtcgaatggg caggtagccg gatcaagcgt
     1441 atgcagccgc cgcattgcat cagccatgat ggatactttc tcggcaggag caaggtgaga
     1501 tgacaggaga tcctgccccg gcacttcgcc caatagcagc cagtcccttc ccgcttcagt
     1561 gacaacgtcg agcacagctg cgcaaggaac gcccgtcgtg gccagccacg atagccgcgc
     1621 tgcctcgtct tggagttcat tcagggcacc ggacaggtcg gtcttgacaa aaagaaccgg
     1681 gcgcccctgc gctgacagcc ggaacacggc ggcatcagag cagccgattg tctgttgtgc
     1741 ccagtcatag ccgaatagcc tctccaccca agcggccgga gaacctgcgt gcaatccatc
     1801 ttgttcaatc atgcgaaacg atcctcatcc tgtctcttga tcagatcttg atcccctgcg
     1861 ccatcagatc cttggcggca agaaagccat ccagtttact ttgcagggct tcccaacctt
     1921 accagagggc gccccagctg gcaattccgg ttcgcttgct gtccataaaa ccgcccagtc
     1981 tagctatcgc catgtaagcc cactgcaagc tacctgcttt ctctttgcgc ttgcgttttc
     2041 ccttgtccag atagcccagt agctgacatt catccgggac gtcgtgcccc aactggggta
     2101 acctttgagt tctctcagtt gggggatcga tagtcaaaag cctccggtcg gaggcttttg
     2161 actagcacct cggtaccaaa ttccagaaaa gaggcctccc gaaagggggg ccttttttcg
     2221 ttttggtcca ctagtagtct ctatggaggt caggtatgat tactattgag aattaatcat
     2281 cggctcgtat aatgtgatca gacctggaat tgtgagcgga taacaattct taagattaac
     2341 tcacacagga gatatcatat ggtgtccaaa ggggaagagg acaatatggc atcgttgcca
     2401 gctacgcatg aactgcacat cttcggctcg attaacggtg tcgatttcga tatggtcggc
     2461 cagggtacgg ggaatcctaa cgacggttat gaggagctga acctcaaatc gacgaagggg
     2521 gatctccagt ttagcccctg gattttggtc ccacatattg gttacggctt tcatcagtac
     2581 ctcccgtatc cggacggtat gagccctttt caagctgcta tggtggacgg tagcggttac
     2641 caagtccacc ggaccatgca gtttgaggat ggggcatcgc tgacggtcaa ctaccgttat
     2701 acctacgaag gtagccatat taagggcgaa gctcaagtga agggtaccgg ctttccggcg
     2761 gacggtccgg tgatgacgaa ctccctcacc gccgccgatt ggtgtcgtag caagaaaacc
     2821 tatccgaatg acaaaaccat catctcgacg tttaagtgga gctatacgac gggtaatggc
     2881 aagcgctacc gttcgacggc acgtaccacc tacacgtttg caaagcctat ggctgcaaat
     2941 tacctcaaga atcaacctat gtatgtgttc cggaaaacgg aactcaaaca tagcaaaacg
     3001 gaactgaact tcaaagagtg gcagaaagct ttcacggatg tcatgggtat ggacgaactc
     3061 tataaataat ctagagacga acaataaggc ctccctaacg gggggccttt tttattgata
     3121 acaaaaatcc acaaggaaaa attaaagggg agataaaatc cccccttttt ggttaactgc
     3181 ggccgcgtcg tggtttgtct ggtcaaccac cgcggtctca gtggtgtacg gtacaaaccc
     3241 cgacgctagc aacgcatgag aaagcccccg gaagatcacc ttccgggggc ttttttattg
     3301 cgctgcgggt gccagggcgt gcccttgggc tccccgggcg cgtactcc
//
