# Supplementary material for: The SAGE genetic toolkit enables highly efficient, iterative site-specific genome engineering in bacteria
Source: bioRxiv preprint, doi:10.1101/2020.06.28.176339, version 1 (2020-06-28)
Supplement: Supplementary File P1 - Plasmid Maps [file 176339_file02.zip › pJE1282.gb]

LOCUS       pJE1282                 3460 bp ds-DNA     circular     24-JUN-2020
DEFINITION  .
ACCESSION   urn.local...js-c31n3oj
KEYWORDS    .
SOURCE      .
  ORGANISM  .
COMMENT     COMMENT                                                            
            COMMENT     ApEinfo:methylated:1.
FEATURES             Location/Qualifiers
     rep_origin      35..717
                     /ApEinfo_fwdcolor="gray50"
                     /ApEinfo_revcolor="gray50"
                     /ApEinfo_graphicformat="arrow_data {{0 1 2 0 0 -1} {} 0}
                     width 5 offset 0"
                     /label="ColE1 origin"
     rep_origin      95..714
                     /locus_tag="/product="" /label=pBR322_replication_origin
                     Replication origin|rep_or igin
                     /ApEinfo_fwdcolor=""#999999"
                     /ApEinfo_revcolor="#999999"
                     /ApEinfo_graphicformat="arrow_data {{0 1 2 0 0 -1} {} 0}
                     width 5 offset 0"
     terminator      complement(906..954)
                     /ApEinfo_fwdcolor="#9d1b1c"
                     /ApEinfo_revcolor="#9d1b1c"
                     /ApEinfo_graphicformat="arrow_data {{0 1 2 0 0 -1} {} 0}
                     width 5 offset 0"
                     /label="L3S3P22 terminator"
     terminator      967..1008
                     /ApEinfo_fwdcolor="#9d1b1c"
                     /ApEinfo_revcolor="#9d1b1c"
                     /ApEinfo_graphicformat="arrow_data {{0 1 2 0 0 -1} {} 0}
                     width 5 offset 0"
                     /label="ECK120035133"
     gene            complement(1018..1812)
                     /gene="nptII"
                     /vntifkey=60
                     /ApEinfo_fwdcolor="#66ff66"
                     /ApEinfo_revcolor="#66ff66"
                     /ApEinfo_graphicformat="arrow_data {{0 1 2 0 0 -1} {} 0}
                     width 5 offset 0"
                     /label="nptII"
     CDS             complement(1018..1812)
                     /gene="nptII"
                     /codon_start=1
                     /transl_table=11
                     /product="neomycin phosphotransferase"
                     /protein_id="ACJ66844.1"
                     /db_xref="GI:215434895"
                     /vntifkey=4
                     /ApEinfo_fwdcolor="#66ff66"
                     /ApEinfo_revcolor="#66ff66"
                     /ApEinfo_graphicformat="arrow_data {{0 1 2 0 0 -1} {} 0}
                     width 5 offset 0"
                     /label="neomycin\phosphotransferase"
     misc_recomb     2084..2125
                     /ApEinfo_fwdcolor="#ff8275"
                     /ApEinfo_revcolor="#ff8275"
                     /ApEinfo_graphicformat="arrow_data {{0 1 2 0 0 -1} {} 0}
                     width 5 offset 0"
                     /label="phiC31 attP"
     regulatory      2132..2163
                     /regulatory_class="terminator"
                     /note="TonB terminator"
                     /ApEinfo_fwdcolor="#ff4649"
                     /ApEinfo_revcolor="#ff4649"
                     /ApEinfo_graphicformat="arrow_data {{0 1 2 0 0 -1} {} 0}
                     width 5 offset 0"
                     /label="TonB terminator"
     terminator      2169..2229
                     /locus_tag="/product="" /label=L3S2P21
                     /ApEinfo_fwdcolor=""#9d1b1c"
                     /ApEinfo_revcolor="#9d1b1c"
                     /ApEinfo_graphicformat="arrow_data {{0 1 2 0 0 -1} {} 0}
                     width 5 offset 0"
     promoter        2241..2440
                     /ApEinfo_fwdcolor="#346ee0"
                     /ApEinfo_revcolor="#1d43bd"
                     /ApEinfo_graphicformat="arrow_data {{0 1 2 0 0 -1} {} 0}
                     width 5 offset 0"
                     /modified_by="elmo110"
                     /label="JEc2"
     -35_signal      2348..2353
                     /ApEinfo_fwdcolor="#07e500"
                     /ApEinfo_revcolor="#07e500"
                     /ApEinfo_graphicformat="arrow_data {{0 1 2 0 0 -1} {} 0}
                     width 5 offset 0"
                     /label="-35 (putative)"
     -10_signal      2372..2377
                     /ApEinfo_fwdcolor="#07e500"
                     /ApEinfo_revcolor="#07e500"
                     /ApEinfo_graphicformat="arrow_data {{0 1 2 0 0 -1} {} 0}
                     width 5 offset 0"
                     /label="-10 (putative)"
     RBS             2441..2470
                     /locus_tag="/product="" /label=RBS region
                     /ApEinfo_fwdcolor=""#acdcff"
                     /ApEinfo_revcolor="#acdcff"
                     /ApEinfo_graphicformat="arrow_data {{0 1 2 0 0 -1} {} 0}
                     width 5 offset 0"
     misc_feature    2471..2473
                     /ApEinfo_fwdcolor="#ff0004"
                     /ApEinfo_revcolor="#ff0004"
                     /ApEinfo_graphicformat="arrow_data {{0 1 2 0 0 -1} {} 0}
                     width 5 offset 0"
                     /label="NdeI"
     CDS             2471..3181
                     /ApEinfo_fwdcolor="#ffd1b6"
                     /ApEinfo_revcolor="#ffd1b6"
                     /ApEinfo_graphicformat="arrow_data {{0 1 2 0 0 -1} {} 0}
                     width 5 offset 0"
                     /label="mNeonGreen (Ppu optimized)"
     terminator      3188..3238
                     /ApEinfo_fwdcolor="#9d1b1c"
                     /ApEinfo_revcolor="#9d1b1c"
                     /ApEinfo_graphicformat="arrow_data {{0 1 2 0 0 -1} {} 0}
                     width 5 offset 0"
                     /label="L3S1P13 terminator"
     terminator      complement(3246..3290)
                     /ApEinfo_fwdcolor="#9d1b1c"
                     /ApEinfo_revcolor="#9d1b1c"
                     /ApEinfo_graphicformat="arrow_data {{0 1 2 0 0 -1} {} 0}
                     width 5 offset 0"
                     /label="ECK120010850"
     misc_recomb     3299..3356
                     /locus_tag="/product="" /label=BxB1 attP|misc_recomb
                     /ApEinfo_fwdcolor=""#06ff00"
                     /ApEinfo_revcolor="#06ff00"
                     /ApEinfo_graphicformat="arrow_data {{0 1 2 0 0 -1} {} 0}
                     width 5 offset 0"
                     /modified_by="elmo110"
                     /label="Bxb1 attP"
     terminator      3363..3415
                     /ApEinfo_fwdcolor="#9d1b1c"
                     /ApEinfo_revcolor="#9d1b1c"
                     /ApEinfo_graphicformat="arrow_data {{0 1 2 0 0 -1} {} 0}
                     width 5 offset 0"
                     /label="ECK120033736"
     misc_recomb     3416..3460
                     /ApEinfo_fwdcolor="#ff8275"
                     /ApEinfo_revcolor="#ff8275"
                     /ApEinfo_graphicformat="arrow_data {{0 1 2 0 0 -1} {} 0}
                     width 5 offset 0"
                     /modified_by="elmo110"
                     /label="phiC31 attB"
ORIGIN      
        1 aaaaggatct aggtgaagat cctttttgat aatctcatga ccaaaatccc ttaacgtgag
       61 ttttcgttcc actgagcgtc agaccccgta gaaaagatca aaggatcttc ttgagatcct
      121 ttttttctgc gcgtaatctg ctgcttgcaa acaaaaaaac caccgctacc agcggtggtt
      181 tgtttgccgg atcaagagct accaactctt tttccgaagg taactggctt cagcagagcg
      241 cagataccaa atactgttct tctagtgtag ccgtagttag gccaccactt caagaactct
      301 gtagcaccgc ctacatacct cgctctgcta atcctgttac cagtggctgc tgccagtggc
      361 gataagtcgt gtcttaccgg gttggactca agacgatagt taccggataa ggcgcagcgg
      421 tcgggctgaa cggggggttc gtgcacacag cccagcttgg agcgaacgac ctacaccgaa
      481 ctgagatacc tacagcgtga gctatgagaa agcgccacgc ttcccgaagg gagaaaggcg
      541 gacaggtatc cggtaagcgg cagggtcgga acaggagagc gcacgaggga gcttccaggg
      601 ggaaacgcct ggtatcttta tagtcctgtc gggtttcgcc acctctgact tgagcgtcga
      661 tttttgtgat gctcgtcagg ggggcggagc ctatggaaaa acgccagcaa cgcggccttt
      721 ttacggttcc tggccttttg ctggcctttt gctcacatgt tctttcctgc gttatcccct
      781 gattctgtgg ataaccgtat taccgccttt gagtgagctg ataccgctcg ccgcagccga
      841 acgaccgagc gcagcgagtc agtgagcgag gaagcggaag agcgcccaat acgcaaaccg
      901 cctctgggag accagaaaca aaaaaaggcc gcgttagcgg ccttcaataa ttggacctgg
      961 ctcctaactg atttttaagg cgactgatga gtcgcctttt ttttgtctaa gaattcatca
     1021 gaagaactcg tcaagaaggc gatagaaggc gatgcgctgc gaatcgggag cggcgatacc
     1081 gtaaagcacg aggaagcggt cagcccattc gccgccaagc tcttcagcaa tatcacgggt
     1141 agccaacgct atgtcctgat agcggtccgc cacacccagc cggccacagt cgatgaatcc
     1201 agaaaagcgg ccattttcca ccatgatatt cggcaagcag gcatcgccat gggtcacgac
     1261 gagatcctcg ccgtcgggca tccgcgcctt gagcctggcg aacagttcgg ctggcgcgag
     1321 cccctgatgc tcttcgtcca gatcatcctg atcgacaaga ccggcttcca tccgagtacg
     1381 tgctcgctcg atgcgatgtt tcgcttggtg gtcgaatggg caggtagccg gatcaagcgt
     1441 atgcagccgc cgcattgcat cagccatgat ggatactttc tcggcaggag caaggtgaga
     1501 tgacaggaga tcctgccccg gcacttcgcc caatagcagc cagtcccttc ccgcttcagt
     1561 gacaacgtcg agcacagctg cgcaaggaac gcccgtcgtg gccagccacg atagccgcgc
     1621 tgcctcgtct tggagttcat tcagggcacc ggacaggtcg gtcttgacaa aaagaaccgg
     1681 gcgcccctgc gctgacagcc ggaacacggc ggcatcagag cagccgattg tctgttgtgc
     1741 ccagtcatag ccgaatagcc tctccaccca agcggccgga gaacctgcgt gcaatccatc
     1801 ttgttcaatc atgcgaaacg atcctcatcc tgtctcttga tcagatcttg atcccctgcg
     1861 ccatcagatc cttggcggca agaaagccat ccagtttact ttgcagggct tcccaacctt
     1921 accagagggc gccccagctg gcaattccgg ttcgcttgct gtccataaaa ccgcccagtc
     1981 tagctatcgc catgtaagcc cactgcaagc tacctgcttt ctctttgcgc ttgcgttttc
     2041 ccttgtccag atagcccagt agctgacatt catccgggac gtcgtgcccc aactggggta
     2101 acctttgagt tctctcagtt gggggatcga tagtcaaaag cctccggtcg gaggcttttg
     2161 actagcacct cggtaccaaa ttccagaaaa gaggcctccc gaaagggggg ccttttttcg
     2221 ttttggtcca ctagtagtct cggccgctcg gtcatggcgt tgtcctgctt gagcttggac
     2281 ccttcaggtg gtcccgcgcc cgcccttccg ctagggcgca agcgcgattt gcaccgcgcg
     2341 ccggggcttg acatgggcgt cgtgttagcg ctaacaacgt catcgacaag tgacgggggg
     2401 cgtgggcggc gagtcaagac cggtccaacg cgcccgccag cttaagatta actcacacag
     2461 gagatatcat atggtgtcca aaggggaaga ggacaatatg gcatcgttgc cagctacgca
     2521 tgaactgcac atcttcggct cgattaacgg tgtcgatttc gatatggtcg gccagggtac
     2581 ggggaatcct aacgacggtt atgaggagct gaacctcaaa tcgacgaagg gggatctcca
     2641 gtttagcccc tggattttgg tcccacatat tggttacggc tttcatcagt acctcccgta
     2701 tccggacggt atgagccctt ttcaagctgc tatggtggac ggtagcggtt accaagtcca
     2761 ccggaccatg cagtttgagg atggggcatc gctgacggtc aactaccgtt atacctacga
     2821 aggtagccat attaagggcg aagctcaagt gaagggtacc ggctttccgg cggacggtcc
     2881 ggtgatgacg aactccctca ccgccgccga ttggtgtcgt agcaagaaaa cctatccgaa
     2941 tgacaaaacc atcatctcga cgtttaagtg gagctatacg acgggtaatg gcaagcgcta
     3001 ccgttcgacg gcacgtacca cctacacgtt tgcaaagcct atggctgcaa attacctcaa
     3061 gaatcaacct atgtatgtgt tccggaaaac ggaactcaaa catagcaaaa cggaactgaa
     3121 cttcaaagag tggcagaaag ctttcacgga tgtcatgggt atggacgaac tctataaata
     3181 atctagagac gaacaataag gcctccctaa cggggggcct tttttattga taacaaaaat
     3241 ccacaaggaa aaattaaagg ggagataaaa tccccccttt ttggttaact gcggccgcgt
     3301 cgtggtttgt ctggtcaacc accgcggtct cagtggtgta cggtacaaac cccgacgcta
     3361 gcaacgcatg agaaagcccc cggaagatca ccttccgggg gcttttttat tgcgctgcgg
     3421 gtgccagggc gtgcccttgg gctccccggg cgcgtactcc
//
