# Supplementary material for: The SAGE genetic toolkit enables highly efficient, iterative site-specific genome engineering in bacteria
Source: bioRxiv preprint, doi:10.1101/2020.06.28.176339, version 1 (2020-06-28)
Supplement: Supplementary File P1 - Plasmid Maps [file 176339_file02.zip › pJH0212.gb]

LOCUS       pJH0212                 2573 bp    DNA     circular UNA 24-JUN-2020
DEFINITION  _.
ACCESSION   urn.local...l4-c31n3ol
VERSION     urn.local...l4-c31n3ol
KEYWORDS    .
SOURCE      
  ORGANISM  .
FEATURES             Location/Qualifiers
     rep_origin      35..717
                     /ApEinfo_fwdcolor="gray50"
                     /ApEinfo_revcolor="gray50"
                     /ApEinfo_graphicformat="arrow_data {{0 1 2 0 0 -1} {} 0}
                     width 5 offset 0"
                     /label="ColE1 origin"
     rep_origin      95..714
                     /locus_tag="/product="" /label=pBR322_replication_origin
                     Replication origin|rep_or igin
                     /ApEinfo_fwdcolor=""#999999"
                     /ApEinfo_revcolor="#999999"
                     /ApEinfo_graphicformat="arrow_data {{0 1 2 0 0 -1} {} 0}
                     width 5 offset 0"
                     /label="rep origin"
     terminator      complement(906..954)
                     /ApEinfo_fwdcolor="#9d1b1c"
                     /ApEinfo_revcolor="#9d1b1c"
                     /ApEinfo_graphicformat="arrow_data {{0 1 2 0 0 -1} {} 0}
                     width 5 offset 0"
                     /label="L3S3P22 terminator"
     terminator      967..1008
                     /ApEinfo_fwdcolor="#9d1b1c"
                     /ApEinfo_revcolor="#9d1b1c"
                     /ApEinfo_graphicformat="arrow_data {{0 1 2 0 0 -1} {} 0}
                     width 5 offset 0"
                     /label="ECK120035133"
     CDS             complement(1018..1812)
                     /gene="nptII"
                     /codon_start=1
                     /transl_table=11
                     /product="neomycin phosphotransferase"
                     /protein_id="ACJ66844.1"
                     /db_xref="GI:215434895"
                     /vntifkey=4
                     /ApEinfo_fwdcolor="#66ff66"
                     /ApEinfo_revcolor="#66ff66"
                     /ApEinfo_graphicformat="arrow_data {{0 1 2 0 0 -1} {} 0}
                     width 5 offset 0"
                     /label="neomycin\phosphotransferase"
     gene            complement(1018..1812)
                     /gene="nptII"
                     /vntifkey=60
                     /ApEinfo_fwdcolor="#66ff66"
                     /ApEinfo_revcolor="#66ff66"
                     /ApEinfo_graphicformat="arrow_data {{0 1 2 0 0 -1} {} 0}
                     width 5 offset 0"
                     /label="nptII"
     -10_signal      complement(1977..1985)
                     /ApEinfo_fwdcolor="#07e500"
                     /ApEinfo_revcolor="#07e500"
                     /ApEinfo_graphicformat="arrow_data {{0 1 2 0 0 -1} {} 0}
                     width 5 offset 0"
                     /label="-10 KanR (BPROM_pred)"
     -35_signal      complement(2003..2008)
                     /ApEinfo_fwdcolor="#07e500"
                     /ApEinfo_revcolor="#07e500"
                     /ApEinfo_graphicformat="arrow_data {{0 1 2 0 0 -1} {} 0}
                     width 5 offset 0"
                     /label="-35 KanR (BPROM_pred)"
     misc_recomb     2084..2125
                     /ApEinfo_fwdcolor="#ff8275"
                     /ApEinfo_revcolor="#ff8275"
                     /ApEinfo_graphicformat="arrow_data {{0 1 2 0 0 -1} {} 0}
                     width 5 offset 0"
                     /label="phiC31 attP"
     regulatory      2132..2163
                     /regulatory_class="terminator"
                     /note="TonB terminator"
                     /ApEinfo_fwdcolor="#ff4649"
                     /ApEinfo_revcolor="#ff4649"
                     /ApEinfo_graphicformat="arrow_data {{0 1 2 0 0 -1} {} 0}
                     width 5 offset 0"
                     /label="TonB terminator"
     terminator      2169..2229
                     /locus_tag="/product="" /label=L3S2P21
                     /ApEinfo_fwdcolor=""#9d1b1c"
                     /ApEinfo_revcolor="#9d1b1c"
                     /ApEinfo_graphicformat="arrow_data {{0 1 2 0 0 -1} {} 0}
                     width 5 offset 0"
                     /label="terminator"
     misc_feature    2231..2410
                     /Source="referenceToDocument: urn:local:.:w6-c31n3q0"
                     /label="MCS (pGW44xBamHIxNheI) (concatenated sequence 2)"
                     /note="Geneious type: Concatenated sequence"
     misc_feature    complement(2248..2253)
                     /ApEinfo_fwdcolor="#ff0004"
                     /ApEinfo_revcolor="#ff0004"
                     /ApEinfo_graphicformat="arrow_data {{0 1 2 0 0 -1} {} 0}
                     width 5 offset 0"
                     /label="BbsI"
     misc_feature    2278..2283
                     /ApEinfo_label="BbsI"
                     /ApEinfo_fwdcolor="#ff0004"
                     /ApEinfo_revcolor="#ff0004"
                     /ApEinfo_graphicformat="arrow_data {{0 1 2 0 0 -1} {} 0}
                     width 5 offset 0"
                     /label="BbsI(1)"
     terminator      2302..2352
                     /ApEinfo_fwdcolor="#9d1b1c"
                     /ApEinfo_revcolor="#9d1b1c"
                     /ApEinfo_graphicformat="arrow_data {{0 1 2 0 0 -1} {} 0}
                     width 5 offset 0"
                     /label="L3S1P13 terminator"
     terminator      complement(2360..2404)
                     /ApEinfo_fwdcolor="#9d1b1c"
                     /ApEinfo_revcolor="#9d1b1c"
                     /ApEinfo_graphicformat="arrow_data {{0 1 2 0 0 -1} {} 0}
                     width 5 offset 0"
                     /label="ECK120010850"
     misc_feature    2407..2474
                     /Source="referenceToDocument: urn:local:.:w7-c31n3q0"
                     /label="A118 attP (concatenated sequence 3)"
                     /note="Geneious type: Concatenated sequence"
     motif           2413..2469
                     /created_by="hln"
                     /Transferred_From="phiA118_attP"
                     /Transferred_Similarity="100.00%"
                     /label="A118_attP"
     misc_feature    2471..2234
                     /Source="referenceToDocument: urn:local:.:w5-c31n3q0"
                     /label="Digestion of pJE991x BamHIxNheI (concatenated
                     sequence 1)"
                     /note="Geneious type: Concatenated sequence"
     terminator      2476..2528
                     /ApEinfo_fwdcolor="#9d1b1c"
                     /ApEinfo_revcolor="#9d1b1c"
                     /ApEinfo_graphicformat="arrow_data {{0 1 2 0 0 -1} {} 0}
                     width 5 offset 0"
                     /label="ECK120033736"
     misc_recomb     2529..2573
                     /ApEinfo_fwdcolor="#ff8275"
                     /ApEinfo_revcolor="#ff8275"
                     /ApEinfo_graphicformat="arrow_data {{0 1 2 0 0 -1} {} 0}
                     width 5 offset 0"
                     /label="phiC31 attB"
ORIGIN      
        1 aaaaggatct aggtgaagat cctttttgat aatctcatga ccaaaatccc ttaacgtgag
       61 ttttcgttcc actgagcgtc agaccccgta gaaaagatca aaggatcttc ttgagatcct
      121 ttttttctgc gcgtaatctg ctgcttgcaa acaaaaaaac caccgctacc agcggtggtt
      181 tgtttgccgg atcaagagct accaactctt tttccgaagg taactggctt cagcagagcg
      241 cagataccaa atactgttct tctagtgtag ccgtagttag gccaccactt caagaactct
      301 gtagcaccgc ctacatacct cgctctgcta atcctgttac cagtggctgc tgccagtggc
      361 gataagtcgt gtcttaccgg gttggactca agacgatagt taccggataa ggcgcagcgg
      421 tcgggctgaa cggggggttc gtgcacacag cccagcttgg agcgaacgac ctacaccgaa
      481 ctgagatacc tacagcgtga gctatgagaa agcgccacgc ttcccgaagg gagaaaggcg
      541 gacaggtatc cggtaagcgg cagggtcgga acaggagagc gcacgaggga gcttccaggg
      601 ggaaacgcct ggtatcttta tagtcctgtc gggtttcgcc acctctgact tgagcgtcga
      661 tttttgtgat gctcgtcagg ggggcggagc ctatggaaaa acgccagcaa cgcggccttt
      721 ttacggttcc tggccttttg ctggcctttt gctcacatgt tctttcctgc gttatcccct
      781 gattctgtgg ataaccgtat taccgccttt gagtgagctg ataccgctcg ccgcagccga
      841 acgaccgagc gcagcgagtc agtgagcgag gaagcggaag agcgcccaat acgcaaaccg
      901 cctctgggag accagaaaca aaaaaaggcc gcgttagcgg ccttcaataa ttggacctgg
      961 ctcctaactg atttttaagg cgactgatga gtcgcctttt ttttgtctaa gaattcatca
     1021 gaagaactcg tcaagaaggc gatagaaggc gatgcgctgc gaatcgggag cggcgatacc
     1081 gtaaagcacg aggaagcggt cagcccattc gccgccaagc tcttcagcaa tatcacgggt
     1141 agccaacgct atgtcctgat agcggtccgc cacacccagc cggccacagt cgatgaatcc
     1201 agaaaagcgg ccattttcca ccatgatatt cggcaagcag gcatcgccat gggtcacgac
     1261 gagatcctcg ccgtcgggca tccgcgcctt gagcctggcg aacagttcgg ctggcgcgag
     1321 cccctgatgc tcttcgtcca gatcatcctg atcgacaaga ccggcttcca tccgagtacg
     1381 tgctcgctcg atgcgatgtt tcgcttggtg gtcgaatggg caggtagccg gatcaagcgt
     1441 atgcagccgc cgcattgcat cagccatgat ggatactttc tcggcaggag caaggtgaga
     1501 tgacaggaga tcctgccccg gcacttcgcc caatagcagc cagtcccttc ccgcttcagt
     1561 gacaacgtcg agcacagctg cgcaaggaac gcccgtcgtg gccagccacg atagccgcgc
     1621 tgcctcgtct tggagttcat tcagggcacc ggacaggtcg gtcttgacaa aaagaaccgg
     1681 gcgcccctgc gctgacagcc ggaacacggc ggcatcagag cagccgattg tctgttgtgc
     1741 ccagtcatag ccgaatagcc tctccaccca agcggccgga gaacctgcgt gcaatccatc
     1801 ttgttcaatc atgcgaaacg atcctcatcc tgtctcttga tcagatcttg atcccctgcg
     1861 ccatcagatc cttggcggca agaaagccat ccagtttact ttgcagggct tcccaacctt
     1921 accagagggc gccccagctg gcaattccgg ttcgcttgct gtccataaaa ccgcccagtc
     1981 tagctatcgc catgtaagcc cactgcaagc tacctgcttt ctctttgcgc ttgcgttttc
     2041 ccttgtccag atagcccagt agctgacatt catccgggac gtcgtgcccc aactggggta
     2101 acctttgagt tctctcagtt gggggatcga tagtcaaaag cctccggtcg gaggcttttg
     2161 actagcacct cggtaccaaa ttccagaaaa gaggcctccc gaaagggggg ccttttttcg
     2221 ttttggtccg gatccgatat catccaagtc ttcaattgca atccgataat tcaggtagaa
     2281 gacaactggt ctagactcga ggacgaacaa taaggcctcc ctaacggggg gcctttttta
     2341 ttgataacaa aaatccacaa ggaaaaatta aaggggagat aaaatccccc ctttttggtt
     2401 aactgcggcc gcttgtttag ttcctcgttt tctctcgttg gaagaagaag aaacgagaaa
     2461 ctaaaattag ctagcaacgc atgagaaagc ccccggaaga tcaccttccg ggggcttttt
     2521 tattgcgctg cgggtgccag ggcgtgccct tgggctcccc gggcgcgtac tcc
//
