# Supplementary material for: The SAGE genetic toolkit enables highly efficient, iterative site-specific genome engineering in bacteria
Source: bioRxiv preprint, doi:10.1101/2020.06.28.176339, version 1 (2020-06-28)
Supplement: Supplementary File P1 - Plasmid Maps [file 176339_file02.zip › pGW38.gb]

LOCUS       pGW38                   4078 bp ds-DNA     circular     24-JUN-2020
DEFINITION  .
ACCESSION   urn.local...jg-c31n3oi
KEYWORDS    .
SOURCE      .
  ORGANISM  .
COMMENT     pGW09- AprR + mSFts1.ape from 1 to 3665COMMENT    
            ApEinfo:methylated:1.
FEATURES             Location/Qualifiers
     terminator      complement(1..49)
                     /ApEinfo_fwdcolor="#9d1b1c"
                     /ApEinfo_revcolor="#9d1b1c"
                     /ApEinfo_graphicformat="arrow_data {{0 1 2 0 0 -1} {} 0}
                     width 5 offset 0"
                     /label="L3S3P22 terminator"
     terminator      62..103
                     /ApEinfo_fwdcolor="#9d1b1c"
                     /ApEinfo_revcolor="#9d1b1c"
                     /ApEinfo_graphicformat="arrow_data {{0 1 2 0 0 -1} {} 0}
                     width 5 offset 0"
                     /label="ECK120035133"
     LZ_domain       complement(113..878)
                     /vntifkey=17
                     /ApEinfo_fwdcolor="#a855ff"
                     /ApEinfo_revcolor="#a855ff"
                     /ApEinfo_graphicformat="arrow_data {{0 1 2 0 0 -1} {} 0}
                     width 5 offset 0"
                     /label="aac\(Apramycin\resistance)"
     RBS             complement(879..908)
                     /locus_tag="/product="" /label=RBS region
                     /ApEinfo_fwdcolor=""#acdcff"
                     /ApEinfo_revcolor="#acdcff"
                     /ApEinfo_graphicformat="arrow_data {{0 1 2 0 0 -1} {} 0}
                     width 5 offset 0"
     promoter        complement(939..971)
                     /ApEinfo_fwdcolor="#346ee0"
                     /ApEinfo_revcolor="#1d43bd"
                     /ApEinfo_graphicformat="arrow_data {{0 1 2 0 0 -1} {} 0}
                     width 5 offset 0"
                     /label="Plac"
     promoter        1054..1081
                     /ApEinfo_fwdcolor="#346ee0"
                     /ApEinfo_revcolor="#1d43bd"
                     /ApEinfo_graphicformat="arrow_data {{0 1 2 0 0 -1} {} 0}
                     width 5 offset 0"
                     /label="tac promoter"
     protein_bind    1085..1108
                     /ApEinfo_fwdcolor="#ffc526"
                     /ApEinfo_revcolor="#ffc526"
                     /ApEinfo_graphicformat="arrow_data {{0 1 2 0 0 -1} {} 0}
                     width 5 offset 0"
                     /label="lac operator"
     CDS             1131..2990
                     /ApEinfo_fwdcolor="#e7e8ff"
                     /ApEinfo_revcolor="#e7e8ff"
                     /ApEinfo_graphicformat="arrow_data {{0 1 2 0 0 -1} {} 0}
                     width 5 offset 0"
                     /label="TG1-int"
     terminator      complement(3121..3165)
                     /ApEinfo_fwdcolor="#9d1b1c"
                     /ApEinfo_revcolor="#9d1b1c"
                     /ApEinfo_graphicformat="arrow_data {{0 1 2 0 0 -1} {} 0}
                     width 5 offset 0"
                     /label="ECK120010850"
     rep_origin      3208..3890
                     /ApEinfo_fwdcolor="gray50"
                     /ApEinfo_revcolor="gray50"
                     /ApEinfo_graphicformat="arrow_data {{0 1 2 0 0 -1} {} 0}
                     width 5 offset 0"
                     /label="ColE1 origin"
     rep_origin      3268..3887
                     /locus_tag="/product="" /label=pBR322_replication_origin
                     Replication origin|rep_or igin
                     /ApEinfo_fwdcolor=""#999999"
                     /ApEinfo_revcolor="#999999"
                     /ApEinfo_graphicformat="arrow_data {{0 1 2 0 0 -1} {} 0}
                     width 5 offset 0"
ORIGIN      
        1 gggagaccag aaacaaaaaa aggccgcgtt agcggccttc aataattgga cctggctcct
       61 aactgatttt taaggcgact gatgagtcgc cttttttttg tctaagaatt catcagccaa
      121 tcgactggcg agcggcatcg cattcttcgc atcccgcctc tggcggatgc aggaagatca
      181 acggatctcg gcccagttga cccagggctg tcgccacaat gtcgcgggag cggatcaacc
      241 gagcaaaggc atgaccgact ggaccttcct tctgaaggct cttctccttg agccacctgt
      301 ccgccaaggc aaagcgctca cagcagtggt cattctcgag ataatcgacg cgtaccaact
      361 tgccatcctg aagaatggtg cagtgtctcg gcaccccata gggaaccttt gccatcaact
      421 cggcaagatg cagcgtcgtg ttggcatcgt gtcccacgcc gaggagaagt acctgcccat
      481 cgagttcatg gacacgggcg accgggcttg caggcgagtg aggtggcagg ggcaatggat
      541 cagagatgat ctgctctgcc tgtggccccg ctgccgcaaa ggcaaatgga tgggcgctgc
      601 gctttacatt tggcaggcgc cagaatgtgt cagagacaac tccaaggtcc ggtgtaacgg
      661 gcgacgtggc aggatcgaac ggctcgtcgt ccagacctga ccacgagggc atgacgagcg
      721 tccctcccgg acccagcgca gcacgcaggg cctcgatcag tccaagtggc ccatcttcga
      781 ggggccggac gctacggaag gagctgtgga ccagcagcac accgccgggg gtaaccccaa
      841 ggttgagaag ctgaccgatg agctcggctt ttcgccatat gatatctcct gtgtgagtta
      901 atcttaaggt gtgaaattgt tatccgctca caattccaca caacatacga gccggaagca
      961 taaagtgtaa agcctggggt gcctaatgca aagactacta gtggaccaaa acaaattcgg
     1021 caacacgcca tagggacata gccagcagag ctgttgacaa ttaatcatcg gctcgtataa
     1081 tgtgtggaat tgtgagcgga taacaatttc acacatagga ggtgatgcag atggtgattc
     1141 tggcgggtgg ctacgaccgt cagagcgcgg agcgtgaaaa cagcagcacc gcgagcccgg
     1201 cgacccaacg tgcggcgaac cgtggcaagg cggaagcgct ggcgaaagag tatgcgcgtg
     1261 atggtgtgga agttaaatgg ctgggtcact tcagcgaggc gccgggtacc agcgcgttca
     1321 ccggcgtgga ccgtccggaa tttaaccgta ttctggatat gtgccgtaac cgtgagatga
     1381 acatgatcat tgttcactac atcagccgtc tgagccgtga ggaaccgctg gacatcattc
     1441 cggtggttac cgaactgctg cgtctgggtg tgaccattgt gagcgttaac gaaggtacct
     1501 tccgtccggg cgagatgatg gacctgatcc acctgattat gcgtctgcaa gcgagccacg
     1561 atgaaagcaa gaacaaaagc gtggcggtta gcaacgcgaa ggagctggcg aaacgtctgg
     1621 gtggccacac cggtagcacc ccgtacggct ttgacaccgt ggaggaaatg gttccgaacc
     1681 cggaggatgg tggcaaactg gtggcgatcc gtcgtctggt tccgagcgcg cacacctggg
     1741 aaggtgcgca tggtagcgag ggtgcggtta ttcgttgggc gtggcaggaa atcaagaccc
     1801 accgtgacac cccgttcaaa ggtggcggtg cgggtagctt tcatccgggt agcctgaacg
     1861 gtctgtgcga gcgtctgtat cgtgataagg tgccgacccg tggtaccctg gttggcaaga
     1921 aacgtgcggg tagcgactgg gacccgggtg tgctgaaacg tgttctgagc gacccgcgta
     1981 ttgcgggtta ccaagcggac atcgcgtata aagtgcgtgc ggatggcagc cgtggcggtt
     2041 tcagccacta caaaattcgt cgtgatccgg ttaccatgga accgctgacc ctgccgggtt
     2101 ttgagccgta tatcccgccg gcggagtggt gggaactgca agagtggctg caaggccgtg
     2161 gtcgtggcaa gggccagtac cgtggccaaa gcctgctgag cgcgatggac gtgctgtact
     2221 gctatggcag cggtcagctg gacccggaaa ccggttacag caacggcagc accatggcgg
     2281 gtaacgttcg tgagggcgac caagcgcaca agagcagcta tgcgtgcaaa tgcccgcgtc
     2341 gtgtgcacga cggtagcagc tgtagcatta ccatgcacaa cctggacccg tacatcgttg
     2401 gcgcgatttt cgcgcgtatt accgcgtttg acccggcgga cccggatgat ctggaaggtg
     2461 ataccgcggc gctgatgtat gaagcggcgc gtcgttgggg tgcgacccac gaacgtccgg
     2521 agctgaaagg ccagcgtagc gaactgatgg cgcaacgtgc ggacgcggtt aaggcgctgg
     2581 aggaactgta cgaggataaa cgtaacggcg gttatcgtag cgcgatgggt cgtcgtgcgt
     2641 tcctggagga agaggcggcg ctgaccctgc gtatggaggg tgcggaagag cgtctgcgtc
     2701 aactggatgc ggcggatagc ccggtgctgc cgattggcga gtggctgggt gaccgtggca
     2761 gcgatccgac cggtccgggt tcctggtggg cgctggcgcc gctggaagac cgtcgtgcgt
     2821 tcgtgcgtct gtttgttgat cgtatcgagg ttattaagct gccgaaaggt gtgcaacgtc
     2881 cgggtcgtgt tccgccgatt gcggaccgtg tgcgtatcca ctgggcgaag ccgaaagttg
     2941 aagaggaaac cgagccggaa accctgaacg gttttaccgc ggcggcgtaa gctagcatcc
     3001 aagtcttcaa ttgcaatccg ataattcagg tagaagacaa ctgggtcgac cccgggctcg
     3061 aggacgaaca ataaggcctc cctaacgggg ggcctttttt attgataaca aaaatccaca
     3121 aggaaaaatt aaaggggaga taaaatcccc cctttttggt taactgcggc cgcaaaagga
     3181 tctaggtgaa gatccttttt gataatctca tgaccaaaat cccttaacgt gagttttcgt
     3241 tccactgagc gtcagacccc gtagaaaaga tcaaaggatc ttcttgagat cctttttttc
     3301 tgcgcgtaat ctgctgcttg caaacaaaaa aaccaccgct accagcggtg gtttgtttgc
     3361 cggatcaaga gctaccaact ctttttccga aggtaactgg cttcagcaga gcgcagatac
     3421 caaatactgt tcttctagtg tagccgtagt taggccacca cttcaagaac tctgtagcac
     3481 cgcctacata cctcgctctg ctaatcctgt taccagtggc tgctgccagt ggcgataagt
     3541 cgtgtcttac cgggttggac tcaagacgat agttaccgga taaggcgcag cggtcgggct
     3601 gaacgggggg ttcgtgcaca cagcccagct tggagcgaac gacctacacc gaactgagat
     3661 acctacagcg tgagctatga gaaagcgcca cgcttcccga agggagaaag gcggacaggt
     3721 atccggtaag cggcagggtc ggaacaggag agcgcacgag ggagcttcca gggggaaacg
     3781 cctggtatct ttatagtcct gtcgggtttc gccacctctg acttgagcgt cgatttttgt
     3841 gatgctcgtc aggggggcgg agcctatgga aaaacgccag caacgcggcc tttttacggt
     3901 tcctggcctt ttgctggcct tttgctcaca tgttctttcc tgcgttatcc cctgattctg
     3961 tggataaccg tattaccgcc tttgagtgag ctgataccgc tcgccgcagc cgaacgaccg
     4021 agcgcagcga gtcagtgagc gaggaagcgg aagagcgccc aatacgcaaa ccgcctct
//
