# Supplementary material for: The SAGE genetic toolkit enables highly efficient, iterative site-specific genome engineering in bacteria
Source: bioRxiv preprint, doi:10.1101/2020.06.28.176339, version 1 (2020-06-28)
Supplement: Supplementary File P1 - Plasmid Maps [file 176339_file02.zip › pJH0209.gb]

LOCUS       pJH0209                 2636 bp    DNA     circular UNA 24-JUN-2020
DEFINITION  .
ACCESSION   urn.local...l1-c31n3ol
VERSION     urn.local...l1-c31n3ol
KEYWORDS    .
SOURCE      
  ORGANISM  .
FEATURES             Location/Qualifiers
     rep_origin      35..717
                     /ApEinfo_fwdcolor="gray50"
                     /ApEinfo_revcolor="gray50"
                     /ApEinfo_graphicformat="arrow_data {{0 1 2 0 0 -1} {} 0}
                     width 5 offset 0"
                     /label="ColE1 origin"
     terminator      complement(906..954)
                     /ApEinfo_fwdcolor="#9d1b1c"
                     /ApEinfo_revcolor="#9d1b1c"
                     /ApEinfo_graphicformat="arrow_data {{0 1 2 0 0 -1} {} 0}
                     width 5 offset 0"
                     /label="L3S3P22 terminator"
     terminator      967..1008
                     /ApEinfo_fwdcolor="#9d1b1c"
                     /ApEinfo_revcolor="#9d1b1c"
                     /ApEinfo_graphicformat="arrow_data {{0 1 2 0 0 -1} {} 0}
                     width 5 offset 0"
                     /label="ECK120035133"
     CDS             complement(1018..1812)
                     /gene="nptII"
                     /codon_start=1
                     /transl_table=11
                     /product="neomycin phosphotransferase"
                     /protein_id="ACJ66844.1"
                     /db_xref="GI:215434895"
                     /vntifkey=4
                     /ApEinfo_fwdcolor="#66ff66"
                     /ApEinfo_revcolor="#66ff66"
                     /ApEinfo_graphicformat="arrow_data {{0 1 2 0 0 -1} {} 0}
                     width 5 offset 0"
                     /label="neomycin\phosphotransferase"
     gene            complement(1018..1812)
                     /gene="nptII"
                     /vntifkey=60
                     /ApEinfo_fwdcolor="#66ff66"
                     /ApEinfo_revcolor="#66ff66"
                     /ApEinfo_graphicformat="arrow_data {{0 1 2 0 0 -1} {} 0}
                     width 5 offset 0"
                     /label="nptII"
     -10_signal      complement(1977..1985)
                     /ApEinfo_fwdcolor="#07e500"
                     /ApEinfo_revcolor="#07e500"
                     /ApEinfo_graphicformat="arrow_data {{0 1 2 0 0 -1} {} 0}
                     width 5 offset 0"
                     /label="-10 KanR (BPROM_pred)"
     -35_signal      complement(2003..2008)
                     /ApEinfo_fwdcolor="#07e500"
                     /ApEinfo_revcolor="#07e500"
                     /ApEinfo_graphicformat="arrow_data {{0 1 2 0 0 -1} {} 0}
                     width 5 offset 0"
                     /label="-35 KanR (BPROM_pred)"
     misc_recomb     2084..2125
                     /ApEinfo_fwdcolor="#ff8275"
                     /ApEinfo_revcolor="#ff8275"
                     /ApEinfo_graphicformat="arrow_data {{0 1 2 0 0 -1} {} 0}
                     width 5 offset 0"
                     /label="phiC31 attP"
     regulatory      2132..2163
                     /regulatory_class="terminator"
                     /note="TonB terminator"
                     /ApEinfo_fwdcolor="#ff4649"
                     /ApEinfo_revcolor="#ff4649"
                     /ApEinfo_graphicformat="arrow_data {{0 1 2 0 0 -1} {} 0}
                     width 5 offset 0"
                     /label="TonB terminator"
     terminator      2169..2229
                     /locus_tag="/product="" /label=L3S2P21
                     /ApEinfo_fwdcolor=""#9d1b1c"
                     /ApEinfo_revcolor="#9d1b1c"
                     /ApEinfo_graphicformat="arrow_data {{0 1 2 0 0 -1} {} 0}
                     width 5 offset 0"
                     /label="terminator"
     misc_feature    2231..2410
                     /Source="referenceToDocument: urn:local:.:vo-c31n3py"
                     /label="MCS (pGW44xBamHIxNheI) (concatenated sequence 2)"
                     /note="Geneious type: Concatenated sequence"
     misc_feature    complement(2248..2253)
                     /ApEinfo_fwdcolor="#ff0004"
                     /ApEinfo_revcolor="#ff0004"
                     /ApEinfo_graphicformat="arrow_data {{0 1 2 0 0 -1} {} 0}
                     width 5 offset 0"
                     /label="BbsI"
     misc_feature    2278..2283
                     /ApEinfo_label="BbsI"
                     /ApEinfo_fwdcolor="#ff0004"
                     /ApEinfo_revcolor="#ff0004"
                     /ApEinfo_graphicformat="arrow_data {{0 1 2 0 0 -1} {} 0}
                     width 5 offset 0"
                     /label="BbsI(1)"
     terminator      2302..2352
                     /ApEinfo_fwdcolor="#9d1b1c"
                     /ApEinfo_revcolor="#9d1b1c"
                     /ApEinfo_graphicformat="arrow_data {{0 1 2 0 0 -1} {} 0}
                     width 5 offset 0"
                     /label="L3S1P13 terminator"
     terminator      complement(2360..2404)
                     /ApEinfo_fwdcolor="#9d1b1c"
                     /ApEinfo_revcolor="#9d1b1c"
                     /ApEinfo_graphicformat="arrow_data {{0 1 2 0 0 -1} {} 0}
                     width 5 offset 0"
                     /label="ECK120010850"
     misc_feature    2407..2537
                     /Source="referenceToDocument: urn:local:.:vp-c31n3py"
                     /label="MR11 attP (concatenated sequence 3)"
                     /note="Geneious type: Concatenated sequence"
     motif           2413..2532
                     /created_by="hln"
                     /Transferred_From="MR11_attP"
                     /Transferred_Similarity="100.00%"
                     /label="MR11_attP"
     misc_feature    2534..2234
                     /Source="referenceToDocument: urn:local:.:vn-c31n3py"
                     /label="Digestion of pJE991x BamHIxNheI (concatenated
                     sequence 1)"
                     /note="Geneious type: Concatenated sequence"
     terminator      2539..2591
                     /ApEinfo_fwdcolor="#9d1b1c"
                     /ApEinfo_revcolor="#9d1b1c"
                     /ApEinfo_graphicformat="arrow_data {{0 1 2 0 0 -1} {} 0}
                     width 5 offset 0"
                     /label="ECK120033736"
     misc_recomb     2592..2636
                     /ApEinfo_fwdcolor="#ff8275"
                     /ApEinfo_revcolor="#ff8275"
                     /ApEinfo_graphicformat="arrow_data {{0 1 2 0 0 -1} {} 0}
                     width 5 offset 0"
                     /label="phiC31 attB"
ORIGIN      
        1 aaaaggatct aggtgaagat cctttttgat aatctcatga ccaaaatccc ttaacgtgag
       61 ttttcgttcc actgagcgtc agaccccgta gaaaagatca aaggatcttc ttgagatcct
      121 ttttttctgc gcgtaatctg ctgcttgcaa acaaaaaaac caccgctacc agcggtggtt
      181 tgtttgccgg atcaagagct accaactctt tttccgaagg taactggctt cagcagagcg
      241 cagataccaa atactgttct tctagtgtag ccgtagttag gccaccactt caagaactct
      301 gtagcaccgc ctacatacct cgctctgcta atcctgttac cagtggctgc tgccagtggc
      361 gataagtcgt gtcttaccgg gttggactca agacgatagt taccggataa ggcgcagcgg
      421 tcgggctgaa cggggggttc gtgcacacag cccagcttgg agcgaacgac ctacaccgaa
      481 ctgagatacc tacagcgtga gctatgagaa agcgccacgc ttcccgaagg gagaaaggcg
      541 gacaggtatc cggtaagcgg cagggtcgga acaggagagc gcacgaggga gcttccaggg
      601 ggaaacgcct ggtatcttta tagtcctgtc gggtttcgcc acctctgact tgagcgtcga
      661 tttttgtgat gctcgtcagg ggggcggagc ctatggaaaa acgccagcaa cgcggccttt
      721 ttacggttcc tggccttttg ctggcctttt gctcacatgt tctttcctgc gttatcccct
      781 gattctgtgg ataaccgtat taccgccttt gagtgagctg ataccgctcg ccgcagccga
      841 acgaccgagc gcagcgagtc agtgagcgag gaagcggaag agcgcccaat acgcaaaccg
      901 cctctgggag accagaaaca aaaaaaggcc gcgttagcgg ccttcaataa ttggacctgg
      961 ctcctaactg atttttaagg cgactgatga gtcgcctttt ttttgtctaa gaattcatca
     1021 gaagaactcg tcaagaaggc gatagaaggc gatgcgctgc gaatcgggag cggcgatacc
     1081 gtaaagcacg aggaagcggt cagcccattc gccgccaagc tcttcagcaa tatcacgggt
     1141 agccaacgct atgtcctgat agcggtccgc cacacccagc cggccacagt cgatgaatcc
     1201 agaaaagcgg ccattttcca ccatgatatt cggcaagcag gcatcgccat gggtcacgac
     1261 gagatcctcg ccgtcgggca tccgcgcctt gagcctggcg aacagttcgg ctggcgcgag
     1321 cccctgatgc tcttcgtcca gatcatcctg atcgacaaga ccggcttcca tccgagtacg
     1381 tgctcgctcg atgcgatgtt tcgcttggtg gtcgaatggg caggtagccg gatcaagcgt
     1441 atgcagccgc cgcattgcat cagccatgat ggatactttc tcggcaggag caaggtgaga
     1501 tgacaggaga tcctgccccg gcacttcgcc caatagcagc cagtcccttc ccgcttcagt
     1561 gacaacgtcg agcacagctg cgcaaggaac gcccgtcgtg gccagccacg atagccgcgc
     1621 tgcctcgtct tggagttcat tcagggcacc ggacaggtcg gtcttgacaa aaagaaccgg
     1681 gcgcccctgc gctgacagcc ggaacacggc ggcatcagag cagccgattg tctgttgtgc
     1741 ccagtcatag ccgaatagcc tctccaccca agcggccgga gaacctgcgt gcaatccatc
     1801 ttgttcaatc atgcgaaacg atcctcatcc tgtctcttga tcagatcttg atcccctgcg
     1861 ccatcagatc cttggcggca agaaagccat ccagtttact ttgcagggct tcccaacctt
     1921 accagagggc gccccagctg gcaattccgg ttcgcttgct gtccataaaa ccgcccagtc
     1981 tagctatcgc catgtaagcc cactgcaagc tacctgcttt ctctttgcgc ttgcgttttc
     2041 ccttgtccag atagcccagt agctgacatt catccgggac gtcgtgcccc aactggggta
     2101 acctttgagt tctctcagtt gggggatcga tagtcaaaag cctccggtcg gaggcttttg
     2161 actagcacct cggtaccaaa ttccagaaaa gaggcctccc gaaagggggg ccttttttcg
     2221 ttttggtccg gatccgatat catccaagtc ttcaattgca atccgataat tcaggtagaa
     2281 gacaactggt ctagactcga ggacgaacaa taaggcctcc ctaacggggg gcctttttta
     2341 ttgataacaa aaatccacaa ggaaaaatta aaggggagat aaaatccccc ctttttggtt
     2401 aactgcggcc gccaaaataa aaaacattga tttttattaa cttcttttgt gcggaactac
     2461 gaacagttca ttaatacgaa gtgtacaaac ttccatacaa aaataaccac gacaattaag
     2521 acgtggtttc tagctagcaa cgcatgagaa agcccccgga agatcacctt ccgggggctt
     2581 ttttattgcg ctgcgggtgc cagggcgtgc ccttgggctc cccgggcgcg tactcc
//
