# Supplementary material for: The SAGE genetic toolkit enables highly efficient, iterative site-specific genome engineering in bacteria
Source: bioRxiv preprint, doi:10.1101/2020.06.28.176339, version 1 (2020-06-28)
Supplement: Supplementary File P1 - Plasmid Maps [file 176339_file02.zip › pGW23.gb]

LOCUS       pGW23                   5056 bp ds-DNA     circular     24-JUN-2020
DEFINITION  .
ACCESSION   urn.local...j5-c31n3oi
KEYWORDS    .
SOURCE      .
  ORGANISM  .
COMMENT     pGW09- AprR + mSFts1.ape from 1 to 3665COMMENT    
            ApEinfo:methylated:1.
FEATURES             Location/Qualifiers
     terminator      complement(1..49)
                     /ApEinfo_fwdcolor="#9d1b1c"
                     /ApEinfo_revcolor="#9d1b1c"
                     /ApEinfo_graphicformat="arrow_data {{0 1 2 0 0 -1} {} 0}
                     width 5 offset 0"
                     /label="L3S3P22 terminator"
     terminator      62..103
                     /ApEinfo_fwdcolor="#9d1b1c"
                     /ApEinfo_revcolor="#9d1b1c"
                     /ApEinfo_graphicformat="arrow_data {{0 1 2 0 0 -1} {} 0}
                     width 5 offset 0"
                     /label="ECK120035133"
     LZ_domain       complement(113..878)
                     /vntifkey=17
                     /ApEinfo_fwdcolor="#a855ff"
                     /ApEinfo_revcolor="#a855ff"
                     /ApEinfo_graphicformat="arrow_data {{0 1 2 0 0 -1} {} 0}
                     width 5 offset 0"
                     /label="aac\(Apramycin\resistance)"
     RBS             complement(879..908)
                     /locus_tag="/product="" /label=RBS region
                     /ApEinfo_fwdcolor=""#acdcff"
                     /ApEinfo_revcolor="#acdcff"
                     /ApEinfo_graphicformat="arrow_data {{0 1 2 0 0 -1} {} 0}
                     width 5 offset 0"
     promoter        complement(939..971)
                     /ApEinfo_fwdcolor="#346ee0"
                     /ApEinfo_revcolor="#1d43bd"
                     /ApEinfo_graphicformat="arrow_data {{0 1 2 0 0 -1} {} 0}
                     width 5 offset 0"
                     /label="Plac"
     rep_origin      1033..2314
                     /ApEinfo_fwdcolor="#999999"
                     /ApEinfo_revcolor="#999999"
                     /ApEinfo_graphicformat="arrow_data {{0 1 2 0 0 -1} {} 0}
                     width 5 offset 0"
                     /label="mSFts1 origin"
     terminator      2315..2375
                     /locus_tag="/product="" /label=L3S2P21
                     /ApEinfo_fwdcolor=""#9d1b1c"
                     /ApEinfo_revcolor="#9d1b1c"
                     /ApEinfo_graphicformat="arrow_data {{0 1 2 0 0 -1} {} 0}
                     width 5 offset 0"
     terminator      2382..2434
                     /ApEinfo_fwdcolor="#9d1b1c"
                     /ApEinfo_revcolor="#9d1b1c"
                     /ApEinfo_graphicformat="arrow_data {{0 1 2 0 0 -1} {} 0}
                     width 5 offset 0"
                     /label="ECK120033736"
     promoter        2482..2509
                     /ApEinfo_fwdcolor="#346ee0"
                     /ApEinfo_revcolor="#1d43bd"
                     /ApEinfo_graphicformat="arrow_data {{0 1 2 0 0 -1} {} 0}
                     width 5 offset 0"
                     /label="tac promoter"
     protein_bind    2513..2536
                     /ApEinfo_fwdcolor="#ffc526"
                     /ApEinfo_revcolor="#ffc526"
                     /ApEinfo_graphicformat="arrow_data {{0 1 2 0 0 -1} {} 0}
                     width 5 offset 0"
                     /label="lac operator"
     CDS             2559..3968
                     /ApEinfo_fwdcolor="#e7e8ff"
                     /ApEinfo_revcolor="#e7e8ff"
                     /ApEinfo_graphicformat="arrow_data {{0 1 2 0 0 -1} {} 0}
                     width 5 offset 0"
                     /label="R4int"
     terminator      4041..4091
                     /ApEinfo_fwdcolor="#9d1b1c"
                     /ApEinfo_revcolor="#9d1b1c"
                     /ApEinfo_graphicformat="arrow_data {{0 1 2 0 0 -1} {} 0}
                     width 5 offset 0"
                     /label="L3S1P13 terminator"
     terminator      complement(4099..4143)
                     /ApEinfo_fwdcolor="#9d1b1c"
                     /ApEinfo_revcolor="#9d1b1c"
                     /ApEinfo_graphicformat="arrow_data {{0 1 2 0 0 -1} {} 0}
                     width 5 offset 0"
                     /label="ECK120010850"
     rep_origin      4186..4868
                     /ApEinfo_fwdcolor="gray50"
                     /ApEinfo_revcolor="gray50"
                     /ApEinfo_graphicformat="arrow_data {{0 1 2 0 0 -1} {} 0}
                     width 5 offset 0"
                     /label="ColE1 origin"
ORIGIN      
        1 gggagaccag aaacaaaaaa aggccgcgtt agcggccttc aataattgga cctggctcct
       61 aactgatttt taaggcgact gatgagtcgc cttttttttg tctaagaatt catcagccaa
      121 tcgactggcg agcggcatcg cattcttcgc atcccgcctc tggcggatgc aggaagatca
      181 acggatctcg gcccagttga cccagggctg tcgccacaat gtcgcgggag cggatcaacc
      241 gagcaaaggc atgaccgact ggaccttcct tctgaaggct cttctccttg agccacctgt
      301 ccgccaaggc aaagcgctca cagcagtggt cattctcgag ataatcgacg cgtaccaact
      361 tgccatcctg aagaatggtg cagtgtctcg gcaccccata gggaaccttt gccatcaact
      421 cggcaagatg cagcgtcgtg ttggcatcgt gtcccacgcc gaggagaagt acctgcccat
      481 cgagttcatg gacacgggcg accgggcttg caggcgagtg aggtggcagg ggcaatggat
      541 cagagatgat ctgctctgcc tgtggccccg ctgccgcaaa ggcaaatgga tgggcgctgc
      601 gctttacatt tggcaggcgc cagaatgtgt cagagacaac tccaaggtcc ggtgtaacgg
      661 gcgacgtggc aggatcgaac ggctcgtcgt ccagacctga ccacgagggc atgacgagcg
      721 tccctcccgg acccagcgca gcacgcaggg cctcgatcag tccaagtggc ccatcttcga
      781 ggggccggac gctacggaag gagctgtgga ccagcagcac accgccgggg gtaaccccaa
      841 ggttgagaag ctgaccgatg agctcggctt ttcgccatat gatatctcct gtgtgagtta
      901 atcttaaggt gtgaaattgt tatccgctca caattccaca caacatacga gccggaagca
      961 taaagtgtaa agcctggggt gcctaatgca aagactacta gtggaccaaa acggcgcgcc
     1021 aagcaaacta gtcctctcag gcgccgctgg tgccgctggt tggacgccaa gggtgaatcc
     1081 gcctcgatac cctgattact cgcttcctgc gccctctcag gcggcgatag gggactggta
     1141 aaacggggat tgcccagacg cctcccccgc cccttcaggg gcacaaatgc ggccccaacg
     1201 gggccacgta gtggtgcgtt ttttgcgttt ccaccctttt cttccttttc ccttttaaac
     1261 cttttaggac gtctacaggc cacgtaatcc gtggcctgta gagtttaaaa agggacggat
     1321 ttgttgccat taagggacgg atttgttgtt aagaagggac ggatttgttg ttgtaaaggg
     1381 acggatttgt tgtattgtgg gacgcagata cagtgtcccc ttatacacaa ggaatgtcga
     1441 acgtggcctc acccccaatg gtttacaaaa gcaatgccct ggtcgaggcc gcgtatcgcc
     1501 tcagtgttca ggaacagcgg atcgttctgg cctgtattag ccaggtgaag aggagcgagc
     1561 ctgtcaccga tgaagtgatg tattcagtga cggcggagga catagcgacg atggcgggtg
     1621 tccctatcga atcttcctac aaccagctca aagaagcggc cctgcgcctg aaacggcggg
     1681 aagtccggtt aacccaagag cccaatggca aggggaaaag accgagtgtg atgattacct
     1741 gctgggtgca aacaatcatc taccgggagg gtgagggccg tgtagaactc aggttcacca
     1801 aagacatgct gccgtacctg acggaactca ccaaacagtt caccaaatac gccttggctg
     1861 acgtggccaa gatggacagc acccacgcga tcaggcttta cgagctgctc atgcaatggg
     1921 acagcatcgg ccagcgcgaa atagaaattg accagctgcg aaagtggttt caactggaag
     1981 gccggtatcc ctcgatcaag gacttcaagt tgcgagtgct tgatccagcc gtgacgcaga
     2041 tcaacgagca cagaccgcta caggtggagt gggcgcagcg aaagaccggg cgcaaggtca
     2101 cacatctgtt gttcagtttt ggaccgaaga agcccgccaa ggcggtgggt aaggccccag
     2161 cgaagcgcaa ggccgggaag atttcagatg ctgagatcgc gaaacaggct cgccctggtg
     2221 agacatggga agcggcccgc gctcgactaa cccagatgcc gctggatctg gcctagaggc
     2281 cgtggccacc acggcccggc ctgcctttct gcagctcggt accaaattcc agaaaagagg
     2341 cctcccgaaa ggggggcctt ttttcgtttt ggtccaagca aaacgcatga gaaagccccc
     2401 ggaagatcac cttccggggg cttttttatt gcgcggatcc aaattcggca acacgccata
     2461 gggacatagc cagcagagct gttgacaatt aatcatcggc tcgtataatg tgtggaattg
     2521 tgagcggata acaatttcac acataggagg tgatgcagat gaaccgtggt ggcccgaccg
     2581 tgcgtgcgga catctacgtt cgtattagcc tggatcgtac cggcgaggaa ctgggcgtgg
     2641 agcgtcagga agagagctgc cgtgaactgt gcaagagcct gggtatggaa gtgggccaag
     2701 tgtgggttga caacgatctg agcgcgacca agaaaaacgt ggttcgtccg gacttcgaag
     2761 cgatgatcgc gagcaacccg caggcgattg tgtgctggca caccgatcgt ctgatccgtg
     2821 tgacccgtga cctggagcgt gttattgatc tgggcgtgaa cgttcacgcg gttatggcgg
     2881 gtcacctgga cctgagcacc ccggcgggcc gtgcggtggc gcgtaccgtt accgcgtggg
     2941 cgacctacga gggtgaacag aaggcggaac gtcaaaaact ggcgaacatc caaaacgcgc
     3001 gtgcgggcaa gccgtacacc ccgggtatcc gtccgtttgg ttatggcgac gatcacatga
     3061 ccattgtgac cgcggaggcg gatgcgatcc gtgatggtgc gaaaatgatt ctggatggtt
     3121 ggagcctgag cgcggttgcg cgttattggg aggaactgaa actgcaaagc ccgcgtagca
     3181 tggcggcggg tggcaaaggt tggagcctgc gtggcgtgaa gaaagttctg accagcccgc
     3241 gttacgtggg tcgtagcagc tatctgggtg aagtggttgg cgacgcgcaa tggccgccaa
     3301 tcctggaccc ggatgtttac tatggcgtgg ttgcgattct gaacaacccg gatcgtttca
     3361 gcggtggccc gcgtaccggt cgtaccccgg gtaccctgct ggcgggtatt gcgctgtgcg
     3421 gcgagtgcgg caagaccgtg agcggtcgtg gctaccgtgg tgtgctggtt tatggctgca
     3481 aagacaccca cacccgtacc ccgcgtagca ttgcggatgg tcgtgcgagc agcagcaccc
     3541 tggcgcgtct gatgttcccg gactttctgc cgggtctgct ggcgagcggt caggcggaag
     3601 atggtcaaag cgcggcgagc aagcacagcg aggcgcagac cctgcgtgaa cgtctggatg
     3661 gcctggcgac cgcgtatgcg gaaggtgcga tcagcctgag ccaaatgacc gcgggtagcg
     3721 aggcgctgcg taagaaactg gaagtgatcg aagcggacct ggttggtagc gcgggcattc
     3781 cgccgtttga tccggtggcg ggtgttgcgg gcctgattag cggttggccg accaccccgc
     3841 tgccgacccg tcgtgcgtgg gtggactttt gcctggtggt taccctgaac acccagaaag
     3901 gccgtcacgc gagcagcatg accgtggacg atcacgttac catcgagtgg cgtgatgttg
     3961 cggaataagc tagcatccaa gtcttcaatt gcaatccgat aattcaggta gaagacaact
     4021 gggtcgaccc cgggctcgag gacgaacaat aaggcctccc taacgggggg ccttttttat
     4081 tgataacaaa aatccacaag gaaaaattaa aggggagata aaatcccccc tttttggtta
     4141 actgcggccg caaaaggatc taggtgaaga tcctttttga taatctcatg accaaaatcc
     4201 cttaacgtga gttttcgttc cactgagcgt cagaccccgt agaaaagatc aaaggatctt
     4261 cttgagatcc tttttttctg cgcgtaatct gctgcttgca aacaaaaaaa ccaccgctac
     4321 cagcggtggt ttgtttgccg gatcaagagc taccaactct ttttccgaag gtaactggct
     4381 tcagcagagc gcagatacca aatactgttc ttctagtgta gccgtagtta ggccaccact
     4441 tcaagaactc tgtagcaccg cctacatacc tcgctctgct aatcctgtta ccagtggctg
     4501 ctgccagtgg cgataagtcg tgtcttaccg ggttggactc aagacgatag ttaccggata
     4561 aggcgcagcg gtcgggctga acggggggtt cgtgcacaca gcccagcttg gagcgaacga
     4621 cctacaccga actgagatac ctacagcgtg agctatgaga aagcgccacg cttcccgaag
     4681 ggagaaaggc ggacaggtat ccggtaagcg gcagggtcgg aacaggagag cgcacgaggg
     4741 agcttccagg gggaaacgcc tggtatcttt atagtcctgt cgggtttcgc cacctctgac
     4801 ttgagcgtcg atttttgtga tgctcgtcag gggggcggag cctatggaaa aacgccagca
     4861 acgcggcctt tttacggttc ctggcctttt gctggccttt tgctcacatg ttctttcctg
     4921 cgttatcccc tgattctgtg gataaccgta ttaccgcctt tgagtgagct gataccgctc
     4981 gccgcagccg aacgaccgag cgcagcgagt cagtgagcga ggaagcggaa gagcgcccaa
     5041 tacgcaaacc gcctct
//
