# Supplementary material for: The SAGE genetic toolkit enables highly efficient, iterative site-specific genome engineering in bacteria
Source: bioRxiv preprint, doi:10.1101/2020.06.28.176339, version 1 (2020-06-28)
Supplement: Supplementary File P1 - Plasmid Maps [file 176339_file02.zip › pGW17.gb]

LOCUS       pGW17                   5005 bp ds-DNA     circular     24-JUN-2020
DEFINITION  .
ACCESSION   urn.local...j0-c31n3oh
KEYWORDS    .
SOURCE      .
  ORGANISM  .
COMMENT     pGW09- AprR + mSFts1.ape from 1 to 3665COMMENT                     
                                                   COMMENT    
            ApEinfo:methylated:1.
FEATURES             Location/Qualifiers
     terminator      complement(1..49)
                     /ApEinfo_fwdcolor="#9d1b1c"
                     /ApEinfo_revcolor="#9d1b1c"
                     /ApEinfo_graphicformat="arrow_data {{0 1 2 0 0 -1} {} 0}
                     width 5 offset 0"
                     /label="L3S3P22 terminator"
     terminator      62..103
                     /ApEinfo_fwdcolor="#9d1b1c"
                     /ApEinfo_revcolor="#9d1b1c"
                     /ApEinfo_graphicformat="arrow_data {{0 1 2 0 0 -1} {} 0}
                     width 5 offset 0"
                     /label="ECK120035133"
     LZ_domain       complement(113..878)
                     /vntifkey=17
                     /ApEinfo_fwdcolor="#a855ff"
                     /ApEinfo_revcolor="#a855ff"
                     /ApEinfo_graphicformat="arrow_data {{0 1 2 0 0 -1} {} 0}
                     width 5 offset 0"
                     /label="aac\(Apramycin\resistance)"
     RBS             complement(879..908)
                     /locus_tag="/product="" /label=RBS region
                     /ApEinfo_fwdcolor=""#acdcff"
                     /ApEinfo_revcolor="#acdcff"
                     /ApEinfo_graphicformat="arrow_data {{0 1 2 0 0 -1} {} 0}
                     width 5 offset 0"
     promoter        complement(939..971)
                     /ApEinfo_fwdcolor="#346ee0"
                     /ApEinfo_revcolor="#1d43bd"
                     /ApEinfo_graphicformat="arrow_data {{0 1 2 0 0 -1} {} 0}
                     width 5 offset 0"
                     /label="Plac"
     rep_origin      1033..2314
                     /ApEinfo_fwdcolor="#999999"
                     /ApEinfo_revcolor="#999999"
                     /ApEinfo_graphicformat="arrow_data {{0 1 2 0 0 -1} {} 0}
                     width 5 offset 0"
                     /label="mSFts1 origin"
     terminator      2315..2375
                     /locus_tag="/product="" /label=L3S2P21
                     /ApEinfo_fwdcolor=""#9d1b1c"
                     /ApEinfo_revcolor="#9d1b1c"
                     /ApEinfo_graphicformat="arrow_data {{0 1 2 0 0 -1} {} 0}
                     width 5 offset 0"
     terminator      2382..2434
                     /ApEinfo_fwdcolor="#9d1b1c"
                     /ApEinfo_revcolor="#9d1b1c"
                     /ApEinfo_graphicformat="arrow_data {{0 1 2 0 0 -1} {} 0}
                     width 5 offset 0"
                     /label="ECK120033736"
     source          2441..2553
                     /organism="/label=source: /ApEinfo_fwdcolor=""pink"
                     /ApEinfo_revcolor="pink"
                     /ApEinfo_graphicformat="arrow_data {{0 1 2 0 0 -1} {} 0}
                     width 5 offset 0"
     promoter        2482..2509
                     /ApEinfo_fwdcolor="#346ee0"
                     /ApEinfo_revcolor="#1d43bd"
                     /ApEinfo_graphicformat="arrow_data {{0 1 2 0 0 -1} {} 0}
                     width 5 offset 0"
                     /label="tac promoter"
     protein_bind    2513..2536
                     /ApEinfo_fwdcolor="#ffc526"
                     /ApEinfo_revcolor="#ffc526"
                     /ApEinfo_graphicformat="arrow_data {{0 1 2 0 0 -1} {} 0}
                     width 5 offset 0"
                     /label="lac operator"
     CDS             2559..3917
                     /ApEinfo_fwdcolor="#e7e8ff"
                     /ApEinfo_revcolor="#e7e8ff"
                     /ApEinfo_graphicformat="arrow_data {{0 1 2 0 0 -1} {} 0}
                     width 5 offset 0"
                     /label="phiA118-int"
     terminator      3990..4040
                     /ApEinfo_fwdcolor="#9d1b1c"
                     /ApEinfo_revcolor="#9d1b1c"
                     /ApEinfo_graphicformat="arrow_data {{0 1 2 0 0 -1} {} 0}
                     width 5 offset 0"
                     /label="L3S1P13 terminator"
     terminator      complement(4048..4092)
                     /ApEinfo_fwdcolor="#9d1b1c"
                     /ApEinfo_revcolor="#9d1b1c"
                     /ApEinfo_graphicformat="arrow_data {{0 1 2 0 0 -1} {} 0}
                     width 5 offset 0"
                     /label="ECK120010850"
     rep_origin      4135..4817
                     /ApEinfo_fwdcolor="gray50"
                     /ApEinfo_revcolor="gray50"
                     /ApEinfo_graphicformat="arrow_data {{0 1 2 0 0 -1} {} 0}
                     width 5 offset 0"
                     /label="ColE1 origin"
ORIGIN      
        1 gggagaccag aaacaaaaaa aggccgcgtt agcggccttc aataattgga cctggctcct
       61 aactgatttt taaggcgact gatgagtcgc cttttttttg tctaagaatt catcagccaa
      121 tcgactggcg agcggcatcg cattcttcgc atcccgcctc tggcggatgc aggaagatca
      181 acggatctcg gcccagttga cccagggctg tcgccacaat gtcgcgggag cggatcaacc
      241 gagcaaaggc atgaccgact ggaccttcct tctgaaggct cttctccttg agccacctgt
      301 ccgccaaggc aaagcgctca cagcagtggt cattctcgag ataatcgacg cgtaccaact
      361 tgccatcctg aagaatggtg cagtgtctcg gcaccccata gggaaccttt gccatcaact
      421 cggcaagatg cagcgtcgtg ttggcatcgt gtcccacgcc gaggagaagt acctgcccat
      481 cgagttcatg gacacgggcg accgggcttg caggcgagtg aggtggcagg ggcaatggat
      541 cagagatgat ctgctctgcc tgtggccccg ctgccgcaaa ggcaaatgga tgggcgctgc
      601 gctttacatt tggcaggcgc cagaatgtgt cagagacaac tccaaggtcc ggtgtaacgg
      661 gcgacgtggc aggatcgaac ggctcgtcgt ccagacctga ccacgagggc atgacgagcg
      721 tccctcccgg acccagcgca gcacgcaggg cctcgatcag tccaagtggc ccatcttcga
      781 ggggccggac gctacggaag gagctgtgga ccagcagcac accgccgggg gtaaccccaa
      841 ggttgagaag ctgaccgatg agctcggctt ttcgccatat gatatctcct gtgtgagtta
      901 atcttaaggt gtgaaattgt tatccgctca caattccaca caacatacga gccggaagca
      961 taaagtgtaa agcctggggt gcctaatgca aagactacta gtggaccaaa acggcgcgcc
     1021 aagcaaacta gtcctctcag gcgccgctgg tgccgctggt tggacgccaa gggtgaatcc
     1081 gcctcgatac cctgattact cgcttcctgc gccctctcag gcggcgatag gggactggta
     1141 aaacggggat tgcccagacg cctcccccgc cccttcaggg gcacaaatgc ggccccaacg
     1201 gggccacgta gtggtgcgtt ttttgcgttt ccaccctttt cttccttttc ccttttaaac
     1261 cttttaggac gtctacaggc cacgtaatcc gtggcctgta gagtttaaaa agggacggat
     1321 ttgttgccat taagggacgg atttgttgtt aagaagggac ggatttgttg ttgtaaaggg
     1381 acggatttgt tgtattgtgg gacgcagata cagtgtcccc ttatacacaa ggaatgtcga
     1441 acgtggcctc acccccaatg gtttacaaaa gcaatgccct ggtcgaggcc gcgtatcgcc
     1501 tcagtgttca ggaacagcgg atcgttctgg cctgtattag ccaggtgaag aggagcgagc
     1561 ctgtcaccga tgaagtgatg tattcagtga cggcggagga catagcgacg atggcgggtg
     1621 tccctatcga atcttcctac aaccagctca aagaagcggc cctgcgcctg aaacggcggg
     1681 aagtccggtt aacccaagag cccaatggca aggggaaaag accgagtgtg atgattacct
     1741 gctgggtgca aacaatcatc taccgggagg gtgagggccg tgtagaactc aggttcacca
     1801 aagacatgct gccgtacctg acggaactca ccaaacagtt caccaaatac gccttggctg
     1861 acgtggccaa gatggacagc acccacgcga tcaggcttta cgagctgctc atgcaatggg
     1921 acagcatcgg ccagcgcgaa atagaaattg accagctgcg aaagtggttt caactggaag
     1981 gccggtatcc ctcgatcaag gacttcaagt tgcgagtgct tgatccagcc gtgacgcaga
     2041 tcaacgagca cagaccgcta caggtggagt gggcgcagcg aaagaccggg cgcaaggtca
     2101 cacatctgtt gttcagtttt ggaccgaaga agcccgccaa ggcggtgggt aaggccccag
     2161 cgaagcgcaa ggccgggaag atttcagatg ctgagatcgc gaaacaggct cgccctggtg
     2221 agacatggga agcggcccgc gctcgactaa cccagatgcc gctggatctg gcctagaggc
     2281 cgtggccacc acggcccggc ctgcctttct gcagctcggt accaaattcc agaaaagagg
     2341 cctcccgaaa ggggggcctt ttttcgtttt ggtccaagca aaacgcatga gaaagccccc
     2401 ggaagatcac cttccggggg cttttttatt gcgcggatcc aaattcggca acacgccata
     2461 gggacatagc cagcagagct gttgacaatt aatcatcggc tcgtataatg tgtggaattg
     2521 tgagcggata acaatttcac acataggagg tgatgcagat gaaggcggcg atctatattc
     2581 gtgttagcac ccaggagcaa gtggaaaact acagcatcca ggcgcaaacc gagaagctga
     2641 ccgcgctgtg ccgtagcaaa gactgggatg tttatgatat cttcattgac ggtggctaca
     2701 gcggtagcaa catgaaccgt ccggcgctga acgagatgct gagcaagctg cacgaaattg
     2761 atgcggtggt tgtgtatcgt ctggaccgtc tgagccgtag ccagcgtgat accatcaccc
     2821 tgattgagga atacttcctg aaaaacaacg ttgagtttgt gagcctgagc gaaaccctgg
     2881 acaccagcag cccgttcggt cgtgcgatga tcggcattct gagcgttttt gcgcaactgg
     2941 agcgtgaaac catccgtgat cgtatggtga tgggtaaaat caagcgtatt gaggcgggtc
     3001 tgccgctgac caccgcgaaa ggtcgtacct tcggctatga cgtgatcgat accaagctgt
     3061 acattaacga ggaagaggcg aaacagctgc aactgatcta cgacattttc gaagaggaac
     3121 agagcatcac ctttctgcaa aagcgtctga agaaactggg ttttaaagtt cgtacctaca
     3181 accgttataa caactggctg accaacgacc tgtactgcgg ttatgtgagc tacaaagata
     3241 aggttcacgt gaagggcatc cacgagccga tcattagcga ggaacagttc taccgtgttc
     3301 aagaaatttt tacccgtatg ggcaaaaacc cgaacatgaa ccgtgacagc gcgagcctgc
     3361 tgaacaacct ggttgtgtgc agcaagtgcg gtctgggctt tgtgcaccgt cgtaaagata
     3421 ccatgagccg tggtaagaaa taccactatc gttactatag ctgcaaaacc tataagcaca
     3481 cccacgagct ggaaaaatgc ggcaacaaga tctggcgtgc ggacaagctg gaggaactga
     3541 tcattaaccg tgttaacaac tacagcttcg cgagccgtaa cgtggacaaa gaggatgaac
     3601 tggacagcct gaacgagaaa ctgaagatcg aacacgcgaa gaaaaagcgt ctgtttgacc
     3661 tgtatattaa cggtagctac gaagttagcg aactggatag catgatgaac gacatcgatg
     3721 cgcagattaa ctactatgag agccaaatcg aagcgaacga ggaactgaaa aagaacaaaa
     3781 agattcagga gaacctggcg gacctggcga ccgttgactt cgatagcctg gagtttcgtg
     3841 aaaaacagct gtatctgaag agcctgatca acaaaatcta cattgatggc gagcaagtga
     3901 ccattgaatg gctgtaagct agcatccaag tcttcaattg caatccgata attcaggtag
     3961 aagacaactg ggtcgacccc gggctcgagg acgaacaata aggcctccct aacggggggc
     4021 cttttttatt gataacaaaa atccacaagg aaaaattaaa ggggagataa aatcccccct
     4081 ttttggttaa ctgcggccgc aaaaggatct aggtgaagat cctttttgat aatctcatga
     4141 ccaaaatccc ttaacgtgag ttttcgttcc actgagcgtc agaccccgta gaaaagatca
     4201 aaggatcttc ttgagatcct ttttttctgc gcgtaatctg ctgcttgcaa acaaaaaaac
     4261 caccgctacc agcggtggtt tgtttgccgg atcaagagct accaactctt tttccgaagg
     4321 taactggctt cagcagagcg cagataccaa atactgttct tctagtgtag ccgtagttag
     4381 gccaccactt caagaactct gtagcaccgc ctacatacct cgctctgcta atcctgttac
     4441 cagtggctgc tgccagtggc gataagtcgt gtcttaccgg gttggactca agacgatagt
     4501 taccggataa ggcgcagcgg tcgggctgaa cggggggttc gtgcacacag cccagcttgg
     4561 agcgaacgac ctacaccgaa ctgagatacc tacagcgtga gctatgagaa agcgccacgc
     4621 ttcccgaagg gagaaaggcg gacaggtatc cggtaagcgg cagggtcgga acaggagagc
     4681 gcacgaggga gcttccaggg ggaaacgcct ggtatcttta tagtcctgtc gggtttcgcc
     4741 acctctgact tgagcgtcga tttttgtgat gctcgtcagg ggggcggagc ctatggaaaa
     4801 acgccagcaa cgcggccttt ttacggttcc tggccttttg ctggcctttt gctcacatgt
     4861 tctttcctgc gttatcccct gattctgtgg ataaccgtat taccgccttt gagtgagctg
     4921 ataccgctcg ccgcagccga acgaccgagc gcagcgagtc agtgagcgag gaagcggaag
     4981 agcgcccaat acgcaaaccg cctct
//
