# Supplementary material for: The SAGE genetic toolkit enables highly efficient, iterative site-specific genome engineering in bacteria
Source: bioRxiv preprint, doi:10.1101/2020.06.28.176339, version 1 (2020-06-28)
Supplement: Supplementary File P1 - Plasmid Maps [file 176339_file02.zip › pGW33.gb]

LOCUS       pGW33                   4003 bp ds-DNA     circular     24-JUN-2020
DEFINITION  .
ACCESSION   urn.local...jb-c31n3oi
KEYWORDS    .
SOURCE      .
  ORGANISM  .
COMMENT     pGW09- AprR + mSFts1.ape from 1 to 3665COMMENT    
            ApEinfo:methylated:1.
FEATURES             Location/Qualifiers
     terminator      complement(1..49)
                     /ApEinfo_fwdcolor="#9d1b1c"
                     /ApEinfo_revcolor="#9d1b1c"
                     /ApEinfo_graphicformat="arrow_data {{0 1 2 0 0 -1} {} 0}
                     width 5 offset 0"
                     /label="L3S3P22 terminator"
     terminator      62..103
                     /ApEinfo_fwdcolor="#9d1b1c"
                     /ApEinfo_revcolor="#9d1b1c"
                     /ApEinfo_graphicformat="arrow_data {{0 1 2 0 0 -1} {} 0}
                     width 5 offset 0"
                     /label="ECK120035133"
     LZ_domain       complement(113..878)
                     /vntifkey=17
                     /ApEinfo_fwdcolor="#a855ff"
                     /ApEinfo_revcolor="#a855ff"
                     /ApEinfo_graphicformat="arrow_data {{0 1 2 0 0 -1} {} 0}
                     width 5 offset 0"
                     /label="aac\(Apramycin\resistance)"
     RBS             complement(879..908)
                     /locus_tag="/product="" /label=RBS region
                     /ApEinfo_fwdcolor=""#acdcff"
                     /ApEinfo_revcolor="#acdcff"
                     /ApEinfo_graphicformat="arrow_data {{0 1 2 0 0 -1} {} 0}
                     width 5 offset 0"
     promoter        complement(939..971)
                     /ApEinfo_fwdcolor="#346ee0"
                     /ApEinfo_revcolor="#1d43bd"
                     /ApEinfo_graphicformat="arrow_data {{0 1 2 0 0 -1} {} 0}
                     width 5 offset 0"
                     /label="Plac"
     promoter        1054..1081
                     /ApEinfo_fwdcolor="#346ee0"
                     /ApEinfo_revcolor="#1d43bd"
                     /ApEinfo_graphicformat="arrow_data {{0 1 2 0 0 -1} {} 0}
                     width 5 offset 0"
                     /label="tac promoter"
     protein_bind    1085..1108
                     /ApEinfo_fwdcolor="#ffc526"
                     /ApEinfo_revcolor="#ffc526"
                     /ApEinfo_graphicformat="arrow_data {{0 1 2 0 0 -1} {} 0}
                     width 5 offset 0"
                     /label="lac operator"
     CDS             1131..2915
                     /ApEinfo_fwdcolor="#e7e8ff"
                     /ApEinfo_revcolor="#e7e8ff"
                     /ApEinfo_graphicformat="arrow_data {{0 1 2 0 0 -1} {} 0}
                     width 5 offset 0"
                     /label="phiBT-int"
     terminator      complement(3046..3090)
                     /ApEinfo_fwdcolor="#9d1b1c"
                     /ApEinfo_revcolor="#9d1b1c"
                     /ApEinfo_graphicformat="arrow_data {{0 1 2 0 0 -1} {} 0}
                     width 5 offset 0"
                     /label="ECK120010850"
     rep_origin      3133..3815
                     /ApEinfo_fwdcolor="gray50"
                     /ApEinfo_revcolor="gray50"
                     /ApEinfo_graphicformat="arrow_data {{0 1 2 0 0 -1} {} 0}
                     width 5 offset 0"
                     /label="ColE1 origin"
ORIGIN      
        1 gggagaccag aaacaaaaaa aggccgcgtt agcggccttc aataattgga cctggctcct
       61 aactgatttt taaggcgact gatgagtcgc cttttttttg tctaagaatt catcagccaa
      121 tcgactggcg agcggcatcg cattcttcgc atcccgcctc tggcggatgc aggaagatca
      181 acggatctcg gcccagttga cccagggctg tcgccacaat gtcgcgggag cggatcaacc
      241 gagcaaaggc atgaccgact ggaccttcct tctgaaggct cttctccttg agccacctgt
      301 ccgccaaggc aaagcgctca cagcagtggt cattctcgag ataatcgacg cgtaccaact
      361 tgccatcctg aagaatggtg cagtgtctcg gcaccccata gggaaccttt gccatcaact
      421 cggcaagatg cagcgtcgtg ttggcatcgt gtcccacgcc gaggagaagt acctgcccat
      481 cgagttcatg gacacgggcg accgggcttg caggcgagtg aggtggcagg ggcaatggat
      541 cagagatgat ctgctctgcc tgtggccccg ctgccgcaaa ggcaaatgga tgggcgctgc
      601 gctttacatt tggcaggcgc cagaatgtgt cagagacaac tccaaggtcc ggtgtaacgg
      661 gcgacgtggc aggatcgaac ggctcgtcgt ccagacctga ccacgagggc atgacgagcg
      721 tccctcccgg acccagcgca gcacgcaggg cctcgatcag tccaagtggc ccatcttcga
      781 ggggccggac gctacggaag gagctgtgga ccagcagcac accgccgggg gtaaccccaa
      841 ggttgagaag ctgaccgatg agctcggctt ttcgccatat gatatctcct gtgtgagtta
      901 atcttaaggt gtgaaattgt tatccgctca caattccaca caacatacga gccggaagca
      961 taaagtgtaa agcctggggt gcctaatgca aagactacta gtggaccaaa acaaattcgg
     1021 caacacgcca tagggacata gccagcagag ctgttgacaa ttaatcatcg gctcgtataa
     1081 tgtgtggaat tgtgagcgga taacaatttc acacatagga ggtgatgcag atgagcccgt
     1141 tcattgcgcc ggatgtgccg gagcacctgc tggacaccgt gcgtgttttt ctgtacgcgc
     1201 gtcagagcaa aggtcgtagc gatggcagcg atgtgagcac cgaggcgcag ctggcggcgg
     1261 gtcgtgcgct ggttgcgagc cgtaacgcgc aaggtggcgc gcgttgggtg gttgcgggtg
     1321 agttcgtgga tgttggtcgt agcggttggg acccgaacgt gacccgtgcg gattttgagc
     1381 gtatgatggg tgaagttcgt gcgggcgagg gcgacgtggt tgtggttaac gagctgagcc
     1441 gtctgacccg taagggtgcg cacgatgcgc tggagatcga caacgaactg aagaaacacg
     1501 gcgtgcgttt catgagcgtt ctggaaccgt ttctggacac cagcaccccg atcggtgtgg
     1561 cgattttcgc gctgatcgcg gcgctggcga agcaagacag cgatctgaaa gcggagcgtc
     1621 tgaagggtgc gaaagatgaa attgcggcgc tgggtggcgt tcacagcagc agcgcgccgt
     1681 ttggtatgcg tgcggtgcgt aagaaagttg acaacctggt gatcagcgtt ctggagccgg
     1741 acgaagataa cccggatcac gtggagctgg ttgaacgtat ggcgaaaatg agcttcgagg
     1801 gtgttagcga caacgcgatt gcgaccacct ttgagaagga aaaaattccg agcccgggta
     1861 tggcggaacg tcgtgcgacc gagaagcgtc tggcgagcgt gaaagcgcgt cgtctgaacg
     1921 gtgcggagaa gccgatcatg tggcgtgcgc agaccgttcg ttggattctg aaccacccgg
     1981 cgatcggtgg cttcgcgttt gaacgtgtga agcacggcaa agcgcacatc aacgttattc
     2041 gtcgtgaccc gggtggcaaa ccgctgaccc cgcacaccgg tattctgagc ggcagcaagt
     2101 ggctggagct gcaagaaaag cgtagcggta aaaacctgag cgatcgtaaa ccgggtgcgg
     2161 aagtggaacc gaccctgctg agcggttggc gtttcctggg ctgccgtatc tgcggtggca
     2221 gcatgggtca gagccaaggt ggccgtaagc gtaacggtga cctggcggaa ggcaactaca
     2281 tgtgcgcgaa cccgaaaggc cacggtggcc tgagcgttaa gcgtagcgag ctggatgagt
     2341 tcgtggcgag caaagtttgg gcgcgtctgc gtaccgcgga catggaggat gaacacgatc
     2401 aagcgtggat cgcggcggcg gcggagcgtt ttgcgctgca acatgatctg gcgggtgtgg
     2461 cggatgagcg tcgtgaacag caagcgcacc tggacaacgt tcgtcgtagc atcaaagacc
     2521 tgcaagcgga ccgtaagccg ggtctgtatg tgggccgtga ggaactggaa acctggcgta
     2581 gcaccgttct gcaataccgt agctatgagg cggaatgcac cacccgtctg gcggagctgg
     2641 atgaaaagat gaacggtagc acccgtgtgc cgagcgaatg gtttagcggt gaggacccga
     2701 ccgcggaagg tggcatttgg gcgagctggg atgtttacga gcgtcgtgaa tttctgagct
     2761 tctttctgga tagcgtgatg gttgaccgtg gtcgtcaccc ggagaccaag aaatatatcc
     2821 cgctgaagga ccgtgtgacc ctgaaatggg cggaactgct gaaggaagag gacgaggcga
     2881 gcgaagcgac cgagcgtgaa ctggcggcgc tgtaagctag catccaagtc ttcaattgca
     2941 atccgataat tcaggtagaa gacaactggg tcgaccccgg gctcgaggac gaacaataag
     3001 gcctccctaa cggggggcct tttttattga taacaaaaat ccacaaggaa aaattaaagg
     3061 ggagataaaa tccccccttt ttggttaact gcggccgcaa aaggatctag gtgaagatcc
     3121 tttttgataa tctcatgacc aaaatccctt aacgtgagtt ttcgttccac tgagcgtcag
     3181 accccgtaga aaagatcaaa ggatcttctt gagatccttt ttttctgcgc gtaatctgct
     3241 gcttgcaaac aaaaaaacca ccgctaccag cggtggtttg tttgccggat caagagctac
     3301 caactctttt tccgaaggta actggcttca gcagagcgca gataccaaat actgttcttc
     3361 tagtgtagcc gtagttaggc caccacttca agaactctgt agcaccgcct acatacctcg
     3421 ctctgctaat cctgttacca gtggctgctg ccagtggcga taagtcgtgt cttaccgggt
     3481 tggactcaag acgatagtta ccggataagg cgcagcggtc gggctgaacg gggggttcgt
     3541 gcacacagcc cagcttggag cgaacgacct acaccgaact gagataccta cagcgtgagc
     3601 tatgagaaag cgccacgctt cccgaaggga gaaaggcgga caggtatccg gtaagcggca
     3661 gggtcggaac aggagagcgc acgagggagc ttccaggggg aaacgcctgg tatctttata
     3721 gtcctgtcgg gtttcgccac ctctgacttg agcgtcgatt tttgtgatgc tcgtcagggg
     3781 ggcggagcct atggaaaaac gccagcaacg cggccttttt acggttcctg gccttttgct
     3841 ggccttttgc tcacatgttc tttcctgcgt tatcccctga ttctgtggat aaccgtatta
     3901 ccgcctttga gtgagctgat accgctcgcc gcagccgaac gaccgagcgc agcgagtcag
     3961 tgagcgagga agcggaagag cgcccaatac gcaaaccgcc tct
//
