# Supplementary material for: The SAGE genetic toolkit enables highly efficient, iterative site-specific genome engineering in bacteria
Source: bioRxiv preprint, doi:10.1101/2020.06.28.176339, version 1 (2020-06-28)
Supplement: Supplementary File P1 - Plasmid Maps [file 176339_file02.zip › pJE1831.gb]

LOCUS       pJE1831                 4047 bp    DNA     circular UNA 24-JUN-2020
DEFINITION  .
ACCESSION   urn.local...kq-c31n3ok
VERSION     urn.local...kq-c31n3ok
KEYWORDS    .
SOURCE      
  ORGANISM  .
FEATURES             Location/Qualifiers
     rep_origin      35..717
                     /ApEinfo_fwdcolor="gray50"
                     /ApEinfo_revcolor="gray50"
                     /ApEinfo_graphicformat="arrow_data {{0 1 2 0 0 -1} {} 0}
                     width 5 offset 0"
                     /label="ColE1 origin"
     terminator      complement(906..954)
                     /ApEinfo_fwdcolor="#9d1b1c"
                     /ApEinfo_revcolor="#9d1b1c"
                     /ApEinfo_graphicformat="arrow_data {{0 1 2 0 0 -1} {} 0}
                     width 5 offset 0"
                     /label="L3S3P22 terminator"
     terminator      967..1008
                     /ApEinfo_fwdcolor="#9d1b1c"
                     /ApEinfo_revcolor="#9d1b1c"
                     /ApEinfo_graphicformat="arrow_data {{0 1 2 0 0 -1} {} 0}
                     width 5 offset 0"
                     /label="ECK120035133"
     CDS             complement(1017..2441)
                     /ApEinfo_revcolor="#b4abac"
                     /ApEinfo_fwdcolor="#b4abac"
                     /label="SacB"
     gene            complement(2479..3273)
                     /gene="nptII"
                     /vntifkey=60
                     /ApEinfo_fwdcolor="#66ff66"
                     /ApEinfo_revcolor="#66ff66"
                     /ApEinfo_graphicformat="arrow_data {{0 1 2 0 0 -1} {} 0}
                     width 5 offset 0"
                     /label="nptII"
     CDS             complement(2479..3273)
                     /gene="nptII"
                     /codon_start=1
                     /transl_table=11
                     /product="neomycin phosphotransferase"
                     /protein_id="ACJ66844.1"
                     /db_xref="GI:215434895"
                     /vntifkey=4
                     /ApEinfo_fwdcolor="#66ff66"
                     /ApEinfo_revcolor="#66ff66"
                     /ApEinfo_graphicformat="arrow_data {{0 1 2 0 0 -1} {} 0}
                     width 5 offset 0"
                     /label="neomycin\phosphotransferase"
     -10_signal      complement(3438..3446)
                     /ApEinfo_fwdcolor="#07e500"
                     /ApEinfo_revcolor="#07e500"
                     /ApEinfo_graphicformat="arrow_data {{0 1 2 0 0 -1} {} 0}
                     width 5 offset 0"
                     /label="-10 KanR (BPROM_pred)"
     -35_signal      complement(3464..3469)
                     /ApEinfo_fwdcolor="#07e500"
                     /ApEinfo_revcolor="#07e500"
                     /ApEinfo_graphicformat="arrow_data {{0 1 2 0 0 -1} {} 0}
                     width 5 offset 0"
                     /label="-35 KanR (BPROM_pred)"
     misc_recomb     3545..3586
                     /ApEinfo_fwdcolor="#ff8275"
                     /ApEinfo_revcolor="#ff8275"
                     /ApEinfo_graphicformat="arrow_data {{0 1 2 0 0 -1} {} 0}
                     width 5 offset 0"
                     /label="phiC31 attP"
     regulatory      3593..3624
                     /regulatory_class="terminator"
                     /note="TonB terminator"
                     /ApEinfo_fwdcolor="#ff4649"
                     /ApEinfo_revcolor="#ff4649"
                     /ApEinfo_graphicformat="arrow_data {{0 1 2 0 0 -1} {} 0}
                     width 5 offset 0"
                     /label="TonB terminator"
     terminator      3630..3690
                     /locus_tag="/product="" /label=L3S2P21
                     /ApEinfo_fwdcolor=""#9d1b1c"
                     /ApEinfo_revcolor="#9d1b1c"
                     /ApEinfo_graphicformat="arrow_data {{0 1 2 0 0 -1} {} 0}
                     width 5 offset 0"
                     /label="terminator"
     misc_feature    3692..3871
                     /Source="referenceToDocument: urn:local:.:ts-c31n3pp"
                     /label="MCS (pGW44xBamHIxNheI) (concatenated sequence 2)"
                     /note="Geneious type: Concatenated sequence"
     misc_feature    complement(3709..3714)
                     /Recognition_pattern="GAAGAC(2/6)"
                     /annotation_group="GAAGAC"
                     /label="BbsI"
                     /note="Geneious type: restriction site"
     misc_feature    3739..3744
                     /Recognition_pattern="GAAGAC(2/6)"
                     /annotation_group="GAAGAC"
                     /label="BbsI"
                     /note="Geneious type: restriction site"
     terminator      3763..3813
                     /ApEinfo_fwdcolor="#9d1b1c"
                     /ApEinfo_revcolor="#9d1b1c"
                     /ApEinfo_graphicformat="arrow_data {{0 1 2 0 0 -1} {} 0}
                     width 5 offset 0"
                     /label="L3S1P13 terminator"
     terminator      complement(3821..3865)
                     /ApEinfo_fwdcolor="#9d1b1c"
                     /ApEinfo_revcolor="#9d1b1c"
                     /ApEinfo_graphicformat="arrow_data {{0 1 2 0 0 -1} {} 0}
                     width 5 offset 0"
                     /label="ECK120010850"
     misc_feature    3868..3948
                     /Source="referenceToDocument: urn:local:.:tt-c31n3pp"
                     /label="R4 attP (concatenated sequence 3)"
                     /note="Geneious type: Concatenated sequence"
     motif           3874..3943
                     /created_by="hln"
                     /Transferred_From="R4 _attP "
                     /Transferred_Similarity="100.00%"
                     /label="R4_attP"
     misc_feature    3945..3695
                     /Source="referenceToDocument: urn:local:.:tr-c31n3pp"
                     /label="Digestion of pJE991x BamHIxNheI (concatenated
                     sequence 1)"
                     /note="Geneious type: Concatenated sequence"
     terminator      3950..4002
                     /ApEinfo_fwdcolor="#9d1b1c"
                     /ApEinfo_revcolor="#9d1b1c"
                     /ApEinfo_graphicformat="arrow_data {{0 1 2 0 0 -1} {} 0}
                     width 5 offset 0"
                     /label="ECK120033736"
     misc_recomb     4003..4047
                     /ApEinfo_fwdcolor="#ff8275"
                     /ApEinfo_revcolor="#ff8275"
                     /ApEinfo_graphicformat="arrow_data {{0 1 2 0 0 -1} {} 0}
                     width 5 offset 0"
                     /label="phiC31 attB"
ORIGIN      
        1 aaaaggatct aggtgaagat cctttttgat aatctcatga ccaaaatccc ttaacgtgag
       61 ttttcgttcc actgagcgtc agaccccgta gaaaagatca aaggatcttc ttgagatcct
      121 ttttttctgc gcgtaatctg ctgcttgcaa acaaaaaaac caccgctacc agcggtggtt
      181 tgtttgccgg atcaagagct accaactctt tttccgaagg taactggctt cagcagagcg
      241 cagataccaa atactgttct tctagtgtag ccgtagttag gccaccactt caagaactct
      301 gtagcaccgc ctacatacct cgctctgcta atcctgttac cagtggctgc tgccagtggc
      361 gataagtcgt gtcttaccgg gttggactca agacgatagt taccggataa ggcgcagcgg
      421 tcgggctgaa cggggggttc gtgcacacag cccagcttgg agcgaacgac ctacaccgaa
      481 ctgagatacc tacagcgtga gctatgagaa agcgccacgc ttcccgaagg gagaaaggcg
      541 gacaggtatc cggtaagcgg cagggtcgga acaggagagc gcacgaggga gcttccaggg
      601 ggaaacgcct ggtatcttta tagtcctgtc gggtttcgcc acctctgact tgagcgtcga
      661 tttttgtgat gctcgtcagg ggggcggagc ctatggaaaa acgccagcaa cgcggccttt
      721 ttacggttcc tggccttttg ctggcctttt gctcacatgt tctttcctgc gttatcccct
      781 gattctgtgg ataaccgtat taccgccttt gagtgagctg ataccgctcg ccgcagccga
      841 acgaccgagc gcagcgagtc agtgagcgag gaagcggaag agcgcccaat acgcaaaccg
      901 cctctgggag accagaaaca aaaaaaggcc gcgttagcgg ccttcaataa ttggacctgg
      961 ctcctaactg atttttaagg cgactgatga gtcgcctttt ttttgtctaa gaattcttat
     1021 ttgttaactg ttaattgtcc ttgttcaagg atgctgtctt tgacaacaga tgttttcttg
     1081 cctttgatgt tcagcaggaa gcttggcgca aacgttgatt gtttgtctgc gtagaatcct
     1141 ctgtttgtca tatagcttgt aatcaccacg acattgtttc ctttcgcttg aggtacagcg
     1201 aagtgtgagt aagtaaaggt tacatcgtta ggatcaagat ccatttttaa cacaaggcca
     1261 gttttgttca gcggcttgta tgggccagtt aaagaattag aaacataacc aagcatgtaa
     1321 atatcgttag acgaaatgcc gtcaatcgtc atttttgatc cgcgggagtc agtgaacagg
     1381 taccatttgc cgttcatttt aaagacgttc gcgcgttcaa tttcatctgt tactgtgtta
     1441 gatgcaatca gcggtttcat cacttttttc agtgtgtaat catcgtttag ctcaatcata
     1501 ccgagagcgc cgtttgctaa ctcagccgtg cgttttttat cgctttgcag aagtttttga
     1561 ctttcttgac ggaagaatga tgtgcttttg ccatagtatg ctttgttaaa taaagattct
     1621 tcgccttggt agccatcttc agttccagtg tttgcttcaa atactaagta tttgtggcct
     1681 ttatcttcta cgtagtgagg atctctcagc gtatggttgt cgcctgagct gtagttgcct
     1741 tcatcgatga actgctgtac attttgatac gtttttccgt caccgtcaaa gattgattta
     1801 taatcctcta caccgttgat gttcaaagag ctgtctgatg ctgatacgtt aacttgtgca
     1861 gttgtcagtg tttgtttgcc gtaatgttta ccggagaaat cagtgtagaa taaacggatt
     1921 tttccgtcag atgtaaatgt ggctgaacct gaccattctt gtgtttggtc ttttaggata
     1981 gaatcatttg catcgaattt gtcgctgtct ttaaagacgc ggccagcgtt tttccagctg
     2041 tcaatagaag tttcgccgac tttttgatag aacatgtaaa tcgatgtgtc atccgcattt
     2101 ttaggatctc cggctaatgc aaagacgatg tggtagccgc gatagtttgc gacagtgccg
     2161 tcagcgtttt gtaatggcca gctgtcccaa acgtccaggc cttttgcaga agagatattt
     2221 ttaattgtgg acgaatcgaa ttcaggaact tgatattttt catttttttg ctgttcaggg
     2281 atttgcagca tatcatggcg tgtaatatgg gaaatgccgt atgtttcctt atatggcttt
     2341 tggttcgttt ctttcgcaaa cgcttgagtt gcgcctcctg ccagcagtgc ggtagtaaag
     2401 gttaatactg ttgcttgttt tgcaaacttt ttgatgttca tcgttcatgt ctcctttttt
     2461 atgtactgtg tgaattcatc agaagaactc gtcaagaagg cgatagaagg cgatgcgctg
     2521 cgaatcggga gcggcgatac cgtaaagcac gaggaagcgg tcagcccatt cgccgccaag
     2581 ctcttcagca atatcacggg tagccaacgc tatgtcctga tagcggtccg ccacacccag
     2641 ccggccacag tcgatgaatc cagaaaagcg gccattttcc accatgatat tcggcaagca
     2701 ggcatcgcca tgggtcacga cgagatcctc gccgtcgggc atccgcgcct tgagcctggc
     2761 gaacagttcg gctggcgcga gcccctgatg ctcttcgtcc agatcatcct gatcgacaag
     2821 accggcttcc atccgagtac gtgctcgctc gatgcgatgt ttcgcttggt ggtcgaatgg
     2881 gcaggtagcc ggatcaagcg tatgcagccg ccgcattgca tcagccatga tggatacttt
     2941 ctcggcagga gcaaggtgag atgacaggag atcctgcccc ggcacttcgc ccaatagcag
     3001 ccagtccctt cccgcttcag tgacaacgtc gagcacagct gcgcaaggaa cgcccgtcgt
     3061 ggccagccac gatagccgcg ctgcctcgtc ttggagttca ttcagggcac cggacaggtc
     3121 ggtcttgaca aaaagaaccg ggcgcccctg cgctgacagc cggaacacgg cggcatcaga
     3181 gcagccgatt gtctgttgtg cccagtcata gccgaatagc ctctccaccc aagcggccgg
     3241 agaacctgcg tgcaatccat cttgttcaat catgcgaaac gatcctcatc ctgtctcttg
     3301 atcagatctt gatcccctgc gccatcagat ccttggcggc aagaaagcca tccagtttac
     3361 tttgcagggc ttcccaacct taccagaggg cgccccagct ggcaattccg gttcgcttgc
     3421 tgtccataaa accgcccagt ctagctatcg ccatgtaagc ccactgcaag ctacctgctt
     3481 tctctttgcg cttgcgtttt cccttgtcca gatagcccag tagctgacat tcatccggga
     3541 cgtcgtgccc caactggggt aacctttgag ttctctcagt tgggggatcg atagtcaaaa
     3601 gcctccggtc ggaggctttt gactagcacc tcggtaccaa attccagaaa agaggcctcc
     3661 cgaaaggggg gccttttttc gttttggtcc ggatccgata tcatccaagt cttcaattgc
     3721 aatccgataa ttcaggtaga agacaactgg tctagactcg aggacgaaca ataaggcctc
     3781 cctaacgggg ggcctttttt attgataaca aaaatccaca aggaaaaatt aaaggggaga
     3841 taaaatcccc cctttttggt taactgcggc cgcaggcatg ttccccaaag cgataccact
     3901 tgaagcagtg gtactgcttg tgggtacact ctgcgggtga tgagctagca acgcatgaga
     3961 aagcccccgg aagatcacct tccgggggct tttttattgc gctgcgggtg ccagggcgtg
     4021 cccttgggct ccccgggcgc gtactcc
//
