# Supplementary material for: The SAGE genetic toolkit enables highly efficient, iterative site-specific genome engineering in bacteria
Source: bioRxiv preprint, doi:10.1101/2020.06.28.176339, version 1 (2020-06-28)
Supplement: Supplementary File P1 - Plasmid Maps [file 176339_file02.zip › pLibrary.gb]

LOCUS       pLibrary                3454 bp ds-DNA     circular     24-JUN-2020
DEFINITION  .
ACCESSION   urn.local...km-c31n3ok
KEYWORDS    .
SOURCE      .
  ORGANISM  .
COMMENT     COMMENT     ApEinfo:methylated:1.
FEATURES             Location/Qualifiers
     rep_origin      35..717
                     /ApEinfo_fwdcolor="gray50"
                     /ApEinfo_revcolor="gray50"
                     /ApEinfo_graphicformat="arrow_data {{0 1 2 0 0 -1} {} 0}
                     width 5 offset 0"
                     /modified_by="elmo110"
                     /label="ColE1 origin (pUC)"
     terminator      complement(906..954)
                     /ApEinfo_fwdcolor="#9d1b1c"
                     /ApEinfo_revcolor="#9d1b1c"
                     /ApEinfo_graphicformat="arrow_data {{0 1 2 0 0 -1} {} 0}
                     width 5 offset 0"
                     /label="L3S3P22 terminator"
     terminator      967..1008
                     /ApEinfo_fwdcolor="#9d1b1c"
                     /ApEinfo_revcolor="#9d1b1c"
                     /ApEinfo_graphicformat="arrow_data {{0 1 2 0 0 -1} {} 0}
                     width 5 offset 0"
                     /label="ECK120035133"
     gene            complement(1018..1812)
                     /gene="nptII"
                     /vntifkey=60
                     /ApEinfo_fwdcolor="#66ff66"
                     /ApEinfo_revcolor="#66ff66"
                     /ApEinfo_graphicformat="arrow_data {{0 1 2 0 0 -1} {} 0}
                     width 5 offset 0"
                     /label="nptII"
     CDS             complement(1018..1812)
                     /gene="nptII"
                     /codon_start=1
                     /transl_table=11
                     /product="neomycin phosphotransferase"
                     /protein_id="ACJ66844.1"
                     /db_xref="GI:215434895"
                     /vntifkey=4
                     /ApEinfo_fwdcolor="#66ff66"
                     /ApEinfo_revcolor="#66ff66"
                     /ApEinfo_graphicformat="arrow_data {{0 1 2 0 0 -1} {} 0}
                     width 5 offset 0"
                     /label="neomycin\phosphotransferase"
     -10_signal      complement(1977..1985)
                     /ApEinfo_fwdcolor="#07e500"
                     /ApEinfo_revcolor="#07e500"
                     /ApEinfo_graphicformat="arrow_data {{0 1 2 0 0 -1} {} 0}
                     width 5 offset 0"
                     /label="-10 KanR (BPROM_pred)"
     -35_signal      complement(2003..2008)
                     /ApEinfo_fwdcolor="#07e500"
                     /ApEinfo_revcolor="#07e500"
                     /ApEinfo_graphicformat="arrow_data {{0 1 2 0 0 -1} {} 0}
                     width 5 offset 0"
                     /label="-35 KanR (BPROM_pred)"
     misc_recomb     2084..2125
                     /ApEinfo_fwdcolor="#ff8275"
                     /ApEinfo_revcolor="#ff8275"
                     /ApEinfo_graphicformat="arrow_data {{0 1 2 0 0 -1} {} 0}
                     width 5 offset 0"
                     /label="phiC31 attP"
     protein_bind    2126..2131
                     /ApEinfo_fwdcolor="#ffc526"
                     /ApEinfo_revcolor="#ffc526"
                     /ApEinfo_graphicformat="arrow_data {{0 1 2 0 0 -1} {} 0}
                     width 5 offset 0"
                     /label="ClaI"
     regulatory      2132..2163
                     /regulatory_class="terminator"
                     /note="TonB terminator"
                     /ApEinfo_fwdcolor="#ff4649"
                     /ApEinfo_revcolor="#ff4649"
                     /ApEinfo_graphicformat="arrow_data {{0 1 2 0 0 -1} {} 0}
                     width 5 offset 0"
                     /label="TonB terminator"
     terminator      2169..2229
                     /locus_tag="/product="" /label=L3S2P21
                     /ApEinfo_fwdcolor=""#9d1b1c"
                     /ApEinfo_revcolor="#9d1b1c"
                     /ApEinfo_graphicformat="arrow_data {{0 1 2 0 0 -1} {} 0}
                     width 5 offset 0"
     misc_feature    2237..2434
                     /ApEinfo_revcolor="#75c6a9"
                     /ApEinfo_fwdcolor="#75c6a9"
                     /label="Synthesized sequence"
     misc_feature    2237..2254
                     /ApEinfo_revcolor="#b7e6d7"
                     /ApEinfo_fwdcolor="#b7e6d7"
                     /label="DNAseq_fwd primer"
     misc_feature    2255..2404
                     /ApEinfo_revcolor="#b7e6d7"
                     /ApEinfo_fwdcolor="#b7e6d7"
                     /label="Promoter"
     misc_feature    2405..2416
                     /ApEinfo_revcolor="#c6c9d1"
                     /ApEinfo_fwdcolor="#c6c9d1"
                     /label="Barcode"
     primer_bind     complement(2417..2434)
                     /Mismatches=0
                     /%GC="61.1"
                     /Hairpin_Tm="40.8"
                     /Self_Dimer_Tm="9.5"
                     /Tm="56.8"
                     /annotation_group="7244272358854918a21a07-e075-4757-84f5-9
                     b75ac54ea0b"
                     /Sequence="CTTACGAGACCGGACCAC"
                     /created_by="primer3"
                     /label="mNeonGreen_reverse_N3-N6"
     RBS             2435..2464
                     /locus_tag="/product="" /label=RBS region
                     /ApEinfo_fwdcolor=""#acdcff"
                     /ApEinfo_revcolor="#acdcff"
                     /ApEinfo_graphicformat="arrow_data {{0 1 2 0 0 -1} {} 0}
                     width 5 offset 0"
     CDS             2465..3175
                     /ApEinfo_fwdcolor="#ffd1b6"
                     /ApEinfo_revcolor="#ffd1b6"
                     /ApEinfo_graphicformat="arrow_data {{0 1 2 0 0 -1} {} 0}
                     width 5 offset 0"
                     /label="mNeonGreen (Ppu optimized)"
     misc_feature    2465..2467
                     /ApEinfo_fwdcolor="#ff0004"
                     /ApEinfo_revcolor="#ff0004"
                     /ApEinfo_graphicformat="arrow_data {{0 1 2 0 0 -1} {} 0}
                     width 5 offset 0"
                     /label="NdeI"
     misc_difference complement(2500..2523)
                     /created_by="elmo110"
                     /label="mNeonGreen RT primer"
     terminator      3182..3232
                     /ApEinfo_fwdcolor="#9d1b1c"
                     /ApEinfo_revcolor="#9d1b1c"
                     /ApEinfo_graphicformat="arrow_data {{0 1 2 0 0 -1} {} 0}
                     width 5 offset 0"
                     /modified_by="elmo110"
                     /label="L3S1P13 Terminator"
     terminator      complement(3240..3284)
                     /ApEinfo_fwdcolor="#9d1b1c"
                     /ApEinfo_revcolor="#9d1b1c"
                     /ApEinfo_graphicformat="arrow_data {{0 1 2 0 0 -1} {} 0}
                     width 5 offset 0"
                     /label="ECK120010850"
     misc_recomb     3293..3350
                     /locus_tag="/product="" /label=BxB1 attP|misc_recomb
                     /ApEinfo_fwdcolor=""#06ff00"
                     /ApEinfo_revcolor="#06ff00"
                     /ApEinfo_graphicformat="arrow_data {{0 1 2 0 0 -1} {} 0}
                     width 5 offset 0"
                     /modified_by="elmo110"
                     /label="Bxb1 attP"
     terminator      3357..3409
                     /ApEinfo_fwdcolor="#9d1b1c"
                     /ApEinfo_revcolor="#9d1b1c"
                     /ApEinfo_graphicformat="arrow_data {{0 1 2 0 0 -1} {} 0}
                     width 5 offset 0"
                     /label="ECK120033736"
     misc_recomb     3410..3454
                     /ApEinfo_fwdcolor="#ff8275"
                     /ApEinfo_revcolor="#ff8275"
                     /ApEinfo_graphicformat="arrow_data {{0 1 2 0 0 -1} {} 0}
                     width 5 offset 0"
                     /label="phiC31 attB"
ORIGIN      
        1 aaaaggatct aggtgaagat cctttttgat aatctcatga ccaaaatccc ttaacgtgag
       61 ttttcgttcc actgagcgtc agaccccgta gaaaagatca aaggatcttc ttgagatcct
      121 ttttttctgc gcgtaatctg ctgcttgcaa acaaaaaaac caccgctacc agcggtggtt
      181 tgtttgccgg atcaagagct accaactctt tttccgaagg taactggctt cagcagagcg
      241 cagataccaa atactgttct tctagtgtag ccgtagttag gccaccactt caagaactct
      301 gtagcaccgc ctacatacct cgctctgcta atcctgttac cagtggctgc tgccagtggc
      361 gataagtcgt gtcttaccgg gttggactca agacgatagt taccggataa ggcgcagcgg
      421 tcgggctgaa cggggggttc gtgcacacag cccagcttgg agcgaacgac ctacaccgaa
      481 ctgagatacc tacagcgtga gctatgagaa agcgccacgc ttcccgaagg gagaaaggcg
      541 gacaggtatc cggtaagcgg cagggtcgga acaggagagc gcacgaggga gcttccaggg
      601 ggaaacgcct ggtatcttta tagtcctgtc gggtttcgcc acctctgact tgagcgtcga
      661 tttttgtgat gctcgtcagg ggggcggagc ctatggaaaa acgccagcaa cgcggccttt
      721 ttacggttcc tggccttttg ctggcctttt gctcacatgt tctttcctgc gttatcccct
      781 gattctgtgg ataaccgtat taccgccttt gagtgagctg ataccgctcg ccgcagccga
      841 acgaccgagc gcagcgagtc agtgagcgag gaagcggaag agcgcccaat acgcaaaccg
      901 cctctgggag accagaaaca aaaaaaggcc gcgttagcgg ccttcaataa ttggacctgg
      961 ctcctaactg atttttaagg cgactgatga gtcgcctttt ttttgtctaa gaattcatca
     1021 gaagaactcg tcaagaaggc gatagaaggc gatgcgctgc gaatcgggag cggcgatacc
     1081 gtaaagcacg aggaagcggt cagcccattc gccgccaagc tcttcagcaa tatcacgggt
     1141 agccaacgct atgtcctgat agcggtccgc cacacccagc cggccacagt cgatgaatcc
     1201 agaaaagcgg ccattttcca ccatgatatt cggcaagcag gcatcgccat gggtcacgac
     1261 gagatcctcg ccgtcgggca tccgcgcctt gagcctggcg aacagttcgg ctggcgcgag
     1321 cccctgatgc tcttcgtcca gatcatcctg atcgacaaga ccggcttcca tccgagtacg
     1381 tgctcgctcg atgcgatgtt tcgcttggtg gtcgaatggg caggtagccg gatcaagcgt
     1441 atgcagccgc cgcattgcat cagccatgat ggatactttc tcggcaggag caaggtgaga
     1501 tgacaggaga tcctgccccg gcacttcgcc caatagcagc cagtcccttc ccgcttcagt
     1561 gacaacgtcg agcacagctg cgcaaggaac gcccgtcgtg gccagccacg atagccgcgc
     1621 tgcctcgtct tggagttcat tcagggcacc ggacaggtcg gtcttgacaa aaagaaccgg
     1681 gcgcccctgc gctgacagcc ggaacacggc ggcatcagag cagccgattg tctgttgtgc
     1741 ccagtcatag ccgaatagcc tctccaccca agcggccgga gaacctgcgt gcaatccatc
     1801 ttgttcaatc atgcgaaacg atcctcatcc tgtctcttga tcagatcttg atcccctgcg
     1861 ccatcagatc cttggcggca agaaagccat ccagtttact ttgcagggct tcccaacctt
     1921 accagagggc gccccagctg gcaattccgg ttcgcttgct gtccataaaa ccgcccagtc
     1981 tagctatcgc catgtaagcc cactgcaagc tacctgcttt ctctttgcgc ttgcgttttc
     2041 ccttgtccag atagcccagt agctgacatt catccgggac gtcgtgcccc aactggggta
     2101 acctttgagt tctctcagtt gggggatcga tagtcaaaag cctccggtcg gaggcttttg
     2161 actagcacct cggtaccaaa ttccagaaaa gaggcctccc gaaagggggg ccttttttcg
     2221 ttttggtcca ctagtagtct gactgctgcg agtcnnnnnn nnnnnnnnnn nnnnnnnnnn
     2281 nnnnnnnnnn nnnnnnnnnn nnnnnnnnnn nnnnnnnnnn nnnnnnnnnn nnnnnnnnnn
     2341 nnnnnnnnnn nnnnnnnnnn nnnnnnnnnn nnnnnnnnnn nnnnnnnnnn nnnnnnnnnn
     2401 nnnnkkkkkk kkkkkkgtgg tccggtctcg taagcttaag attaactcac acaggagata
     2461 tcatatggtg tccaaagggg aagaggacaa tatggcatcg ttgccagcta cgcatgaact
     2521 gcacatcttc ggctcgatta acggtgtcga tttcgatatg gtcggccagg gtacggggaa
     2581 tcctaacgac ggttatgagg agctgaacct caaatcgacg aagggggatc tccagtttag
     2641 cccctggatt ttggtcccac atattggtta cggctttcat cagtacctcc cgtatccgga
     2701 cggtatgagc ccttttcaag ctgctatggt ggacggtagc ggttaccaag tccaccggac
     2761 catgcagttt gaggatgggg catcgctgac ggtcaactac cgttatacct acgaaggtag
     2821 ccatattaag ggcgaagctc aagtgaaggg taccggcttt ccggcggacg gtccggtgat
     2881 gacgaactcc ctcaccgccg ccgattggtg tcgtagcaag aaaacctatc cgaatgacaa
     2941 aaccatcatc tcgacgttta agtggagcta tacgacgggt aatggcaagc gctaccgttc
     3001 gacggcacgt accacctaca cgtttgcaaa gcctatggct gcaaattacc tcaagaatca
     3061 acctatgtat gtgttccgga aaacggaact caaacatagc aaaacggaac tgaacttcaa
     3121 agagtggcag aaagctttca cggatgtcat gggtatggac gaactctata aataatctag
     3181 agacgaacaa taaggcctcc ctaacggggg gcctttttta ttgataacaa aaatccacaa
     3241 ggaaaaatta aaggggagat aaaatccccc ctttttggtt aactgcggcc gcgtcgtggt
     3301 ttgtctggtc aaccaccgcg gtctcagtgg tgtacggtac aaaccccgac gctagcaacg
     3361 catgagaaag cccccggaag atcaccttcc gggggctttt ttattgcgct gcgggtgcca
     3421 gggcgtgccc ttgggctccc cgggcgcgta ctcc
//
