# Supplementary material for: The SAGE genetic toolkit enables highly efficient, iterative site-specific genome engineering in bacteria
Source: bioRxiv preprint, doi:10.1101/2020.06.28.176339, version 1 (2020-06-28)
Supplement: Supplementary File P1 - Plasmid Maps [file 176339_file02.zip › pGW13.gb]

LOCUS       pGW13                   5149 bp ds-DNA     circular     24-JUN-2020
DEFINITION  .
ACCESSION   urn.local...ix-c31n3oh
KEYWORDS    .
SOURCE      .
  ORGANISM  .
COMMENT     pGW09- AprR + mSFts1.ape from 1 to 3665COMMENT                     
                                                   COMMENT    
            ApEinfo:methylated:1.
FEATURES             Location/Qualifiers
     terminator      complement(1..49)
                     /ApEinfo_fwdcolor="#9d1b1c"
                     /ApEinfo_revcolor="#9d1b1c"
                     /ApEinfo_graphicformat="arrow_data {{0 1 2 0 0 -1} {} 0}
                     width 5 offset 0"
                     /label="L3S3P22 terminator"
     terminator      62..103
                     /ApEinfo_fwdcolor="#9d1b1c"
                     /ApEinfo_revcolor="#9d1b1c"
                     /ApEinfo_graphicformat="arrow_data {{0 1 2 0 0 -1} {} 0}
                     width 5 offset 0"
                     /label="ECK120035133"
     LZ_domain       complement(113..878)
                     /vntifkey=17
                     /ApEinfo_fwdcolor="#a855ff"
                     /ApEinfo_revcolor="#a855ff"
                     /ApEinfo_graphicformat="arrow_data {{0 1 2 0 0 -1} {} 0}
                     width 5 offset 0"
                     /label="aac\(Apramycin\resistance)"
     RBS             complement(879..908)
                     /locus_tag="/product="" /label=RBS region
                     /ApEinfo_fwdcolor=""#acdcff"
                     /ApEinfo_revcolor="#acdcff"
                     /ApEinfo_graphicformat="arrow_data {{0 1 2 0 0 -1} {} 0}
                     width 5 offset 0"
     promoter        complement(939..971)
                     /ApEinfo_fwdcolor="#346ee0"
                     /ApEinfo_revcolor="#1d43bd"
                     /ApEinfo_graphicformat="arrow_data {{0 1 2 0 0 -1} {} 0}
                     width 5 offset 0"
                     /label="Plac"
     rep_origin      1033..2314
                     /ApEinfo_fwdcolor="#999999"
                     /ApEinfo_revcolor="#999999"
                     /ApEinfo_graphicformat="arrow_data {{0 1 2 0 0 -1} {} 0}
                     width 5 offset 0"
                     /label="mSFts1 origin"
     terminator      2315..2375
                     /locus_tag="/product="" /label=L3S2P21
                     /ApEinfo_fwdcolor=""#9d1b1c"
                     /ApEinfo_revcolor="#9d1b1c"
                     /ApEinfo_graphicformat="arrow_data {{0 1 2 0 0 -1} {} 0}
                     width 5 offset 0"
     terminator      2382..2434
                     /ApEinfo_fwdcolor="#9d1b1c"
                     /ApEinfo_revcolor="#9d1b1c"
                     /ApEinfo_graphicformat="arrow_data {{0 1 2 0 0 -1} {} 0}
                     width 5 offset 0"
                     /label="ECK120033736"
     promoter        2482..2509
                     /ApEinfo_fwdcolor="#346ee0"
                     /ApEinfo_revcolor="#1d43bd"
                     /ApEinfo_graphicformat="arrow_data {{0 1 2 0 0 -1} {} 0}
                     width 5 offset 0"
                     /label="tac promoter"
     promoter        2483..2511
                     /locus_tag="/product="" /label=tac_promoter
                     Promoter|promoter /ApEinfo_fwdcolor=""#346ee0"
                     /ApEinfo_revcolor="#1d43bd"
                     /ApEinfo_graphicformat="arrow_data {{0 1 2 0 0 -1} {} 0}
                     width 5 offset 0"
     protein_bind    2513..2536
                     /ApEinfo_fwdcolor="#ffc526"
                     /ApEinfo_revcolor="#ffc526"
                     /ApEinfo_graphicformat="arrow_data {{0 1 2 0 0 -1} {} 0}
                     width 5 offset 0"
                     /label="lac operator"
     CDS             2559..4061
                     /ApEinfo_fwdcolor="#e7e8ff"
                     /ApEinfo_revcolor="#e7e8ff"
                     /ApEinfo_graphicformat="arrow_data {{0 1 2 0 0 -1} {} 0}
                     width 5 offset 0"
                     /label="BxB1-int"
     terminator      4134..4184
                     /locus_tag="/note=""Terminator (synthetic)"
                     /product="/label=L3S1P13 /ApEinfo_fwdcolor=""#9d1b1c"
                     /ApEinfo_revcolor="#9d1b1c"
                     /ApEinfo_graphicformat="arrow_data {{0 1 2 0 0 -1} {} 0}
                     width 5 offset 0"
     terminator      4134..4184
                     /ApEinfo_fwdcolor="#9d1b1c"
                     /ApEinfo_revcolor="#9d1b1c"
                     /ApEinfo_graphicformat="arrow_data {{0 1 2 0 0 -1} {} 0}
                     width 5 offset 0"
                     /label="L3S1P13 terminator"
     terminator      complement(4192..4236)
                     /ApEinfo_fwdcolor="#9d1b1c"
                     /ApEinfo_revcolor="#9d1b1c"
                     /ApEinfo_graphicformat="arrow_data {{0 1 2 0 0 -1} {} 0}
                     width 5 offset 0"
                     /label="ECK120010850"
     rep_origin      4279..4961
                     /ApEinfo_fwdcolor="gray50"
                     /ApEinfo_revcolor="gray50"
                     /ApEinfo_graphicformat="arrow_data {{0 1 2 0 0 -1} {} 0}
                     width 5 offset 0"
                     /label="ColE1 origin"
ORIGIN      
        1 gggagaccag aaacaaaaaa aggccgcgtt agcggccttc aataattgga cctggctcct
       61 aactgatttt taaggcgact gatgagtcgc cttttttttg tctaagaatt catcagccaa
      121 tcgactggcg agcggcatcg cattcttcgc atcccgcctc tggcggatgc aggaagatca
      181 acggatctcg gcccagttga cccagggctg tcgccacaat gtcgcgggag cggatcaacc
      241 gagcaaaggc atgaccgact ggaccttcct tctgaaggct cttctccttg agccacctgt
      301 ccgccaaggc aaagcgctca cagcagtggt cattctcgag ataatcgacg cgtaccaact
      361 tgccatcctg aagaatggtg cagtgtctcg gcaccccata gggaaccttt gccatcaact
      421 cggcaagatg cagcgtcgtg ttggcatcgt gtcccacgcc gaggagaagt acctgcccat
      481 cgagttcatg gacacgggcg accgggcttg caggcgagtg aggtggcagg ggcaatggat
      541 cagagatgat ctgctctgcc tgtggccccg ctgccgcaaa ggcaaatgga tgggcgctgc
      601 gctttacatt tggcaggcgc cagaatgtgt cagagacaac tccaaggtcc ggtgtaacgg
      661 gcgacgtggc aggatcgaac ggctcgtcgt ccagacctga ccacgagggc atgacgagcg
      721 tccctcccgg acccagcgca gcacgcaggg cctcgatcag tccaagtggc ccatcttcga
      781 ggggccggac gctacggaag gagctgtgga ccagcagcac accgccgggg gtaaccccaa
      841 ggttgagaag ctgaccgatg agctcggctt ttcgccatat gatatctcct gtgtgagtta
      901 atcttaaggt gtgaaattgt tatccgctca caattccaca caacatacga gccggaagca
      961 taaagtgtaa agcctggggt gcctaatgca aagactacta gtggaccaaa acggcgcgcc
     1021 aagcaaacta gtcctctcag gcgccgctgg tgccgctggt tggacgccaa gggtgaatcc
     1081 gcctcgatac cctgattact cgcttcctgc gccctctcag gcggcgatag gggactggta
     1141 aaacggggat tgcccagacg cctcccccgc cccttcaggg gcacaaatgc ggccccaacg
     1201 gggccacgta gtggtgcgtt ttttgcgttt ccaccctttt cttccttttc ccttttaaac
     1261 cttttaggac gtctacaggc cacgtaatcc gtggcctgta gagtttaaaa agggacggat
     1321 ttgttgccat taagggacgg atttgttgtt aagaagggac ggatttgttg ttgtaaaggg
     1381 acggatttgt tgtattgtgg gacgcagata cagtgtcccc ttatacacaa ggaatgtcga
     1441 acgtggcctc acccccaatg gtttacaaaa gcaatgccct ggtcgaggcc gcgtatcgcc
     1501 tcagtgttca ggaacagcgg atcgttctgg cctgtattag ccaggtgaag aggagcgagc
     1561 ctgtcaccga tgaagtgatg tattcagtga cggcggagga catagcgacg atggcgggtg
     1621 tccctatcga atcttcctac aaccagctca aagaagcggc cctgcgcctg aaacggcggg
     1681 aagtccggtt aacccaagag cccaatggca aggggaaaag accgagtgtg atgattacct
     1741 gctgggtgca aacaatcatc taccgggagg gtgagggccg tgtagaactc aggttcacca
     1801 aagacatgct gccgtacctg acggaactca ccaaacagtt caccaaatac gccttggctg
     1861 acgtggccaa gatggacagc acccacgcga tcaggcttta cgagctgctc atgcaatggg
     1921 acagcatcgg ccagcgcgaa atagaaattg accagctgcg aaagtggttt caactggaag
     1981 gccggtatcc ctcgatcaag gacttcaagt tgcgagtgct tgatccagcc gtgacgcaga
     2041 tcaacgagca cagaccgcta caggtggagt gggcgcagcg aaagaccggg cgcaaggtca
     2101 cacatctgtt gttcagtttt ggaccgaaga agcccgccaa ggcggtgggt aaggccccag
     2161 cgaagcgcaa ggccgggaag atttcagatg ctgagatcgc gaaacaggct cgccctggtg
     2221 agacatggga agcggcccgc gctcgactaa cccagatgcc gctggatctg gcctagaggc
     2281 cgtggccacc acggcccggc ctgcctttct gcagctcggt accaaattcc agaaaagagg
     2341 cctcccgaaa ggggggcctt ttttcgtttt ggtccaagca aaacgcatga gaaagccccc
     2401 ggaagatcac cttccggggg cttttttatt gcgcggatcc aaattcggca acacgccata
     2461 gggacatagc cagcagagct gttgacaatt aatcatcggc tcgtataatg tgtggaattg
     2521 tgagcggata acaatttcac acataggagg tgatgcagnn nnnnnnnnnn nnnnnnnnnn
     2581 nnnnnnnnnn nnnnnnnnnn nnnnnnnnnn nnnnnnnnnn nnnnnnnnnn nnnnnnnnnn
     2641 nnnnnnnnnn nnnnnnnnnn nnnnnnnnnn nnnnnnnnnn nnnnnnnnnn nnnnnnnnnn
     2701 nnnnnnnnnn nnnnnnnnnn nnnnnnnnnn nnnnnnnnnn nnnnnnnnnn nnnnnnnnnn
     2761 nnnnnnnnnn nnnnnnnnnn nnnnnnnnnn nnnnnnnnnn nnnnnnnnnn nnnnnnnnnn
     2821 nnnnnnnnnn nnnnnnnnnn nnnnnnnnnn nnnnnnnnnn nnnnnnnnnn nnnnnnnnnn
     2881 nnnnnnnnnn nnnnnnnnnn nnnnnnnnnn nnnnnnnnnn nnnnnnnnnn nnnnnnnnnn
     2941 nnnnnnnnnn nnnnnnnnnn nnnnnnnnnn nnnnnnnnnn nnnnnnnnnn nnnnnnnnnn
     3001 nnnnnnnnnn nnnnnnnnnn nnnnnnnnnn nnnnnnnnnn nnnnnnnnnn nnnnnnnnnn
     3061 nnnnnnnnnn nnnnnnnnnn nnnnnnnnnn nnnnnnnnnn nnnnnnnnnn nnnnnnnnnn
     3121 nnnnnnnnnn nnnnnnnnnn nnnnnnnnnn nnnnnnnnnn nnnnnnnnnn nnnnnnnnnn
     3181 nnnnnnnnnn nnnnnnnnnn nnnnnnnnnn nnnnnnnnnn nnnnnnnnnn nnnnnnnnnn
     3241 nnnnnnnnnn nnnnnnnnnn nnnnnnnnnn nnnnnnnnnn nnnnnnnnnn nnnnnnnnnn
     3301 nnnnnnnnnn nnnnnnnnnn nnnnnnnnnn nnnnnnnnnn nnnnnnnnnn nnnnnnnnnn
     3361 nnnnnnnnnn nnnnnnnnnn nnnnnnnnnn nnnnnnnnnn nnnnnnnnnn nnnnnnnnnn
     3421 nnnnnnnnnn nnnnnnnnnn nnnnnnnnnn nnnnnnnnnn nnnnnnnnnn nnnnnnnnnn
     3481 nnnnnnnnnn nnnnnnnnnn nnnnnnnnnn nnnnnnnnnn nnnnnnnnnn nnnnnnnnnn
     3541 nnnnnnnnnn nnnnnnnnnn nnnnnnnnnn nnnnnnnnnn nnnnnnnnnn nnnnnnnnnn
     3601 nnnnnnnnnn nnnnnnnnnn nnnnnnnnnn nnnnnnnnnn nnnnnnnnnn nnnnnnnnnn
     3661 nnnnnnnnnn nnnnnnnnnn nnnnnnnnnn nnnnnnnnnn nnnnnnnnnn nnnnnnnnnn
     3721 nnnnnnnnnn nnnnnnnnnn nnnnnnnnnn nnnnnnnnnn nnnnnnnnnn nnnnnnnnnn
     3781 nnnnnnnnnn nnnnnnnnnn nnnnnnnnnn nnnnnnnnnn nnnnnnnnnn nnnnnnnnnn
     3841 nnnnnnnnnn nnnnnnnnnn nnnnnnnnnn nnnnnnnnnn nnnnnnnnnn nnnnnnnnnn
     3901 nnnnnnnnnn nnnnnnnnnn nnnnnnnnnn nnnnnnnnnn nnnnnnnnnn nnnnnnnnnn
     3961 nnnnnnnnnn nnnnnnnnnn nnnnnnnnnn nnnnnnnnnn nnnnnnnnnn nnnnnnnnnn
     4021 nnnnnnnnnn nnnnnnnnnn nnnnnnnnnn nnnnnnnnta agctagcatc caagtcttca
     4081 attgcaatcc gataattcag gtagaagaca actgggtcga ccccgggctc gaggacgaac
     4141 aataaggcct ccctaacggg gggccttttt tattgataac aaaaatccac aaggaaaaat
     4201 taaaggggag ataaaatccc ccctttttgg ttaactgcgg ccgcaaaagg atctaggtga
     4261 agatcctttt tgataatctc atgaccaaaa tcccttaacg tgagttttcg ttccactgag
     4321 cgtcagaccc cgtagaaaag atcaaaggat cttcttgaga tccttttttt ctgcgcgtaa
     4381 tctgctgctt gcaaacaaaa aaaccaccgc taccagcggt ggtttgtttg ccggatcaag
     4441 agctaccaac tctttttccg aaggtaactg gcttcagcag agcgcagata ccaaatactg
     4501 ttcttctagt gtagccgtag ttaggccacc acttcaagaa ctctgtagca ccgcctacat
     4561 acctcgctct gctaatcctg ttaccagtgg ctgctgccag tggcgataag tcgtgtctta
     4621 ccgggttgga ctcaagacga tagttaccgg ataaggcgca gcggtcgggc tgaacggggg
     4681 gttcgtgcac acagcccagc ttggagcgaa cgacctacac cgaactgaga tacctacagc
     4741 gtgagctatg agaaagcgcc acgcttcccg aagggagaaa ggcggacagg tatccggtaa
     4801 gcggcagggt cggaacagga gagcgcacga gggagcttcc agggggaaac gcctggtatc
     4861 tttatagtcc tgtcgggttt cgccacctct gacttgagcg tcgatttttg tgatgctcgt
     4921 caggggggcg gagcctatgg aaaaacgcca gcaacgcggc ctttttacgg ttcctggcct
     4981 tttgctggcc ttttgctcac atgttctttc ctgcgttatc ccctgattct gtggataacc
     5041 gtattaccgc ctttgagtga gctgataccg ctcgccgcag ccgaacgacc gagcgcagcg
     5101 agtcagtgag cgaggaagcg gaagagcgcc caatacgcaa accgcctct
//
