# Supplementary material for: The SAGE genetic toolkit enables highly efficient, iterative site-specific genome engineering in bacteria
Source: bioRxiv preprint, doi:10.1101/2020.06.28.176339, version 1 (2020-06-28)
Supplement: Supplementary File P1 - Plasmid Maps [file 176339_file02.zip › pGW37.gb]

LOCUS       pGW37                   3760 bp ds-DNA     circular     24-JUN-2020
DEFINITION  .
ACCESSION   urn.local...jf-c31n3oi
KEYWORDS    .
SOURCE      .
  ORGANISM  .
COMMENT     pGW09- AprR + mSFts1.ape from 1 to 3665COMMENT    
            ApEinfo:methylated:1.
FEATURES             Location/Qualifiers
     terminator      complement(1..49)
                     /ApEinfo_fwdcolor="#9d1b1c"
                     /ApEinfo_revcolor="#9d1b1c"
                     /ApEinfo_graphicformat="arrow_data {{0 1 2 0 0 -1} {} 0}
                     width 5 offset 0"
                     /label="L3S3P22 terminator"
     terminator      62..103
                     /ApEinfo_fwdcolor="#9d1b1c"
                     /ApEinfo_revcolor="#9d1b1c"
                     /ApEinfo_graphicformat="arrow_data {{0 1 2 0 0 -1} {} 0}
                     width 5 offset 0"
                     /label="ECK120035133"
     LZ_domain       complement(113..878)
                     /vntifkey=17
                     /ApEinfo_fwdcolor="#a855ff"
                     /ApEinfo_revcolor="#a855ff"
                     /ApEinfo_graphicformat="arrow_data {{0 1 2 0 0 -1} {} 0}
                     width 5 offset 0"
                     /label="aac\(Apramycin\resistance)"
     RBS             complement(879..908)
                     /locus_tag="/product="" /label=RBS region
                     /ApEinfo_fwdcolor=""#acdcff"
                     /ApEinfo_revcolor="#acdcff"
                     /ApEinfo_graphicformat="arrow_data {{0 1 2 0 0 -1} {} 0}
                     width 5 offset 0"
     promoter        complement(939..971)
                     /ApEinfo_fwdcolor="#346ee0"
                     /ApEinfo_revcolor="#1d43bd"
                     /ApEinfo_graphicformat="arrow_data {{0 1 2 0 0 -1} {} 0}
                     width 5 offset 0"
                     /label="Plac"
     terminator      1013..1073
                     /locus_tag="/product="" /label=L3S2P21
                     /ApEinfo_fwdcolor=""#9d1b1c"
                     /ApEinfo_revcolor="#9d1b1c"
                     /ApEinfo_graphicformat="arrow_data {{0 1 2 0 0 -1} {} 0}
                     width 5 offset 0"
     terminator      1080..1132
                     /ApEinfo_fwdcolor="#9d1b1c"
                     /ApEinfo_revcolor="#9d1b1c"
                     /ApEinfo_graphicformat="arrow_data {{0 1 2 0 0 -1} {} 0}
                     width 5 offset 0"
                     /label="ECK120033736"
     promoter        1180..1207
                     /ApEinfo_fwdcolor="#346ee0"
                     /ApEinfo_revcolor="#1d43bd"
                     /ApEinfo_graphicformat="arrow_data {{0 1 2 0 0 -1} {} 0}
                     width 5 offset 0"
                     /label="tac promoter"
     protein_bind    1211..1234
                     /ApEinfo_fwdcolor="#ffc526"
                     /ApEinfo_revcolor="#ffc526"
                     /ApEinfo_graphicformat="arrow_data {{0 1 2 0 0 -1} {} 0}
                     width 5 offset 0"
                     /label="lac operator"
     CDS             1257..2672
                     /ApEinfo_fwdcolor="#e7e8ff"
                     /ApEinfo_revcolor="#e7e8ff"
                     /ApEinfo_graphicformat="arrow_data {{0 1 2 0 0 -1} {} 0}
                     width 5 offset 0"
                     /label="phi370-int"
     terminator      complement(2803..2847)
                     /ApEinfo_fwdcolor="#9d1b1c"
                     /ApEinfo_revcolor="#9d1b1c"
                     /ApEinfo_graphicformat="arrow_data {{0 1 2 0 0 -1} {} 0}
                     width 5 offset 0"
                     /label="ECK120010850"
     rep_origin      2890..3572
                     /ApEinfo_fwdcolor="gray50"
                     /ApEinfo_revcolor="gray50"
                     /ApEinfo_graphicformat="arrow_data {{0 1 2 0 0 -1} {} 0}
                     width 5 offset 0"
                     /label="ColE1 origin"
     rep_origin      2950..3569
                     /locus_tag="/product="" /label=pBR322_replication_origin
                     Replication origin|rep_or igin
                     /ApEinfo_fwdcolor=""#999999"
                     /ApEinfo_revcolor="#999999"
                     /ApEinfo_graphicformat="arrow_data {{0 1 2 0 0 -1} {} 0}
                     width 5 offset 0"
ORIGIN      
        1 gggagaccag aaacaaaaaa aggccgcgtt agcggccttc aataattgga cctggctcct
       61 aactgatttt taaggcgact gatgagtcgc cttttttttg tctaagaatt catcagccaa
      121 tcgactggcg agcggcatcg cattcttcgc atcccgcctc tggcggatgc aggaagatca
      181 acggatctcg gcccagttga cccagggctg tcgccacaat gtcgcgggag cggatcaacc
      241 gagcaaaggc atgaccgact ggaccttcct tctgaaggct cttctccttg agccacctgt
      301 ccgccaaggc aaagcgctca cagcagtggt cattctcgag ataatcgacg cgtaccaact
      361 tgccatcctg aagaatggtg cagtgtctcg gcaccccata gggaaccttt gccatcaact
      421 cggcaagatg cagcgtcgtg ttggcatcgt gtcccacgcc gaggagaagt acctgcccat
      481 cgagttcatg gacacgggcg accgggcttg caggcgagtg aggtggcagg ggcaatggat
      541 cagagatgat ctgctctgcc tgtggccccg ctgccgcaaa ggcaaatgga tgggcgctgc
      601 gctttacatt tggcaggcgc cagaatgtgt cagagacaac tccaaggtcc ggtgtaacgg
      661 gcgacgtggc aggatcgaac ggctcgtcgt ccagacctga ccacgagggc atgacgagcg
      721 tccctcccgg acccagcgca gcacgcaggg cctcgatcag tccaagtggc ccatcttcga
      781 ggggccggac gctacggaag gagctgtgga ccagcagcac accgccgggg gtaaccccaa
      841 ggttgagaag ctgaccgatg agctcggctt ttcgccatat gatatctcct gtgtgagtta
      901 atcttaaggt gtgaaattgt tatccgctca caattccaca caacatacga gccggaagca
      961 taaagtgtaa agcctggggt gcctaatgca aagactacta gtggaccaaa acctcggtac
     1021 caaattccag aaaagaggcc tcccgaaagg ggggcctttt ttcgttttgg tccaagcaaa
     1081 acgcatgaga aagcccccgg aagatcacct tccgggggct tttttattgc gcggatccaa
     1141 attcggcaac acgccatagg gacatagcca gcagagctgt tgacaattaa tcatcggctc
     1201 gtataatgtg tggaattgtg agcggataac aatttcacac ataggaggtg atgcagatgc
     1261 gtaaggtggc gatctacagc cgtgttagca ccattaacca ggcggaggaa ggttatagca
     1321 tccagggcca aattgaagcg ctgaccaagt actgcgaagc gatggagtgg aagatctata
     1381 aaaactacag cgacgcgggt ttcagcggtg gcaaactgga gcgtccggcg atcaccgaac
     1441 tgattgagga cggcaagaac aacaaatttg ataccatcct ggtgtataag ctggaccgtc
     1501 tgagccgtaa cgttaaggac accctgtacc tggtgaaaga tgttttcacc gcgaacaaca
     1561 ttcactttgt gagcctgaaa gaaaacatcg ataccagcag cgcgatgggt aacctgttcc
     1621 tgaccctgct gagcgcgatt gcggagtttg aacgtgagca gatcaaggag cgtatgcaat
     1681 tcggtgttat gaaccgtgcg aagagcggca aaaccaccgc gtggaaaacc ccgccgtacg
     1741 gctatcgtta caacaaggac gaaaaaaccc tgagcgtgaa cgaactggag gcggcgaacg
     1801 ttcgtcagat gttcgacatg atcattagcg gttgcagcat catgagcatt accaactatg
     1861 cgcgtgataa ctttgtgggc aacacctgga cccacgtgaa ggttaaacgt atcctggaaa
     1921 acgagaccta taagggtctg gttaaatacc gtgaacagac cttcagcggc gaccaccaag
     1981 cgatcattga tgagaagacc tacaacaaag cgcagattgc gctggcgcac cgtaccgaca
     2041 ccaagaccaa cacccgtccg tttcagggta agtatatgct gagccacatc gcgaaatgcg
     2101 gttattgcgg tgcgccgctg aaggtgtgca ccggtcgtgc gaaaaacgat ggcacccgtc
     2161 gtcagaccta tgtgtgcgtt aacaaaaccg aaagcctggc gcgtcgtagc gttaacaact
     2221 acaacaacca aaagatctgc aacaccggcc gttacgaaaa gaaacacatc gagaaatatg
     2281 tgattgacgt tctgtacaag ctgcaacacg ataaggagta cctgaagaaa atcaagaaag
     2341 acgataacat catcgacatc accccgctga agaaagaaat cgagatcatc gacaagaaaa
     2401 tcaaccgtct gaacgatctg tacatcaacg acctgattga tctgccgaag ctgaagaaag
     2461 atattgagga actgaaccac ctgaaagacg attataacaa ggcgatcaaa ctgaactacc
     2521 tggacaagaa aaacgaagat agcctgggta tgctgatgga caacctggat attcgtaaga
     2581 gcagctacga cgtgcagagc cgtatcgtta aacaactgat tgatcgtgtt gaggtgacca
     2641 tggacaacat cgatatcatt ttcaaatttt aagctagcat ccaagtcttc aattgcaatc
     2701 cgataattca ggtagaagac aactgggtcg accccgggct cgaggacgaa caataaggcc
     2761 tccctaacgg ggggcctttt ttattgataa caaaaatcca caaggaaaaa ttaaagggga
     2821 gataaaatcc cccctttttg gttaactgcg gccgcaaaag gatctaggtg aagatccttt
     2881 ttgataatct catgaccaaa atcccttaac gtgagttttc gttccactga gcgtcagacc
     2941 ccgtagaaaa gatcaaagga tcttcttgag atcctttttt tctgcgcgta atctgctgct
     3001 tgcaaacaaa aaaaccaccg ctaccagcgg tggtttgttt gccggatcaa gagctaccaa
     3061 ctctttttcc gaaggtaact ggcttcagca gagcgcagat accaaatact gttcttctag
     3121 tgtagccgta gttaggccac cacttcaaga actctgtagc accgcctaca tacctcgctc
     3181 tgctaatcct gttaccagtg gctgctgcca gtggcgataa gtcgtgtctt accgggttgg
     3241 actcaagacg atagttaccg gataaggcgc agcggtcggg ctgaacgggg ggttcgtgca
     3301 cacagcccag cttggagcga acgacctaca ccgaactgag atacctacag cgtgagctat
     3361 gagaaagcgc cacgcttccc gaagggagaa aggcggacag gtatccggta agcggcaggg
     3421 tcggaacagg agagcgcacg agggagcttc cagggggaaa cgcctggtat ctttatagtc
     3481 ctgtcgggtt tcgccacctc tgacttgagc gtcgattttt gtgatgctcg tcaggggggc
     3541 ggagcctatg gaaaaacgcc agcaacgcgg cctttttacg gttcctggcc ttttgctggc
     3601 cttttgctca catgttcttt cctgcgttat cccctgattc tgtggataac cgtattaccg
     3661 cctttgagtg agctgatacc gctcgccgca gccgaacgac cgagcgcagc gagtcagtga
     3721 gcgaggaagc ggaagagcgc ccaatacgca aaccgcctct
//
