# Supplementary material for: The SAGE genetic toolkit enables highly efficient, iterative site-specific genome engineering in bacteria
Source: bioRxiv preprint, doi:10.1101/2020.06.28.176339, version 1 (2020-06-28)
Supplement: Supplementary File P1 - Plasmid Maps [file 176339_file02.zip › pJE1835.gb]

LOCUS       pJE1835                 4038 bp    DNA     circular UNA 24-JUN-2020
DEFINITION  .
ACCESSION   urn.local...ku-c31n3ol
VERSION     urn.local...ku-c31n3ol
KEYWORDS    .
SOURCE      
  ORGANISM  .
FEATURES             Location/Qualifiers
     rep_origin      35..717
                     /ApEinfo_fwdcolor="gray50"
                     /ApEinfo_revcolor="gray50"
                     /ApEinfo_graphicformat="arrow_data {{0 1 2 0 0 -1} {} 0}
                     width 5 offset 0"
                     /label="ColE1 origin"
     rep_origin      95..714
                     /locus_tag="/product="" /label=pBR322_replication_origin
                     Replication origin|rep_or igin
                     /ApEinfo_fwdcolor=""#999999"
                     /ApEinfo_revcolor="#999999"
                     /ApEinfo_graphicformat="arrow_data {{0 1 2 0 0 -1} {} 0}
                     width 5 offset 0"
                     /label="rep origin"
     terminator      complement(906..954)
                     /ApEinfo_fwdcolor="#9d1b1c"
                     /ApEinfo_revcolor="#9d1b1c"
                     /ApEinfo_graphicformat="arrow_data {{0 1 2 0 0 -1} {} 0}
                     width 5 offset 0"
                     /label="L3S3P22 terminator"
     terminator      967..1008
                     /ApEinfo_fwdcolor="#9d1b1c"
                     /ApEinfo_revcolor="#9d1b1c"
                     /ApEinfo_graphicformat="arrow_data {{0 1 2 0 0 -1} {} 0}
                     width 5 offset 0"
                     /label="ECK120035133"
     CDS             complement(1017..2441)
                     /ApEinfo_revcolor="#b4abac"
                     /ApEinfo_fwdcolor="#b4abac"
                     /label="SacB"
     gene            complement(2479..3273)
                     /gene="nptII"
                     /vntifkey=60
                     /ApEinfo_fwdcolor="#66ff66"
                     /ApEinfo_revcolor="#66ff66"
                     /ApEinfo_graphicformat="arrow_data {{0 1 2 0 0 -1} {} 0}
                     width 5 offset 0"
                     /label="nptII"
     CDS             complement(2479..3273)
                     /gene="nptII"
                     /codon_start=1
                     /transl_table=11
                     /product="neomycin phosphotransferase"
                     /protein_id="ACJ66844.1"
                     /db_xref="GI:215434895"
                     /vntifkey=4
                     /ApEinfo_fwdcolor="#66ff66"
                     /ApEinfo_revcolor="#66ff66"
                     /ApEinfo_graphicformat="arrow_data {{0 1 2 0 0 -1} {} 0}
                     width 5 offset 0"
                     /label="neomycin\phosphotransferase"
     -10_signal      complement(3438..3446)
                     /ApEinfo_fwdcolor="#07e500"
                     /ApEinfo_revcolor="#07e500"
                     /ApEinfo_graphicformat="arrow_data {{0 1 2 0 0 -1} {} 0}
                     width 5 offset 0"
                     /label="-10 KanR (BPROM_pred)"
     -35_signal      complement(3464..3469)
                     /ApEinfo_fwdcolor="#07e500"
                     /ApEinfo_revcolor="#07e500"
                     /ApEinfo_graphicformat="arrow_data {{0 1 2 0 0 -1} {} 0}
                     width 5 offset 0"
                     /label="-35 KanR (BPROM_pred)"
     misc_recomb     3545..3586
                     /ApEinfo_fwdcolor="#ff8275"
                     /ApEinfo_revcolor="#ff8275"
                     /ApEinfo_graphicformat="arrow_data {{0 1 2 0 0 -1} {} 0}
                     width 5 offset 0"
                     /label="phiC31 attP"
     regulatory      3593..3624
                     /regulatory_class="terminator"
                     /note="TonB terminator"
                     /ApEinfo_fwdcolor="#ff4649"
                     /ApEinfo_revcolor="#ff4649"
                     /ApEinfo_graphicformat="arrow_data {{0 1 2 0 0 -1} {} 0}
                     width 5 offset 0"
                     /label="TonB terminator"
     terminator      3630..3690
                     /locus_tag="/product="" /label=L3S2P21
                     /ApEinfo_fwdcolor=""#9d1b1c"
                     /ApEinfo_revcolor="#9d1b1c"
                     /ApEinfo_graphicformat="arrow_data {{0 1 2 0 0 -1} {} 0}
                     width 5 offset 0"
                     /label="terminator"
     misc_feature    3692..3871
                     /Source="referenceToDocument: urn:local:.:ug-c31n3pt"
                     /label="MCS (pGW44xBamHIxNheI) (concatenated sequence 2)"
                     /note="Geneious type: Concatenated sequence"
     misc_feature    complement(3709..3714)
                     /ApEinfo_fwdcolor="#ff0004"
                     /ApEinfo_revcolor="#ff0004"
                     /ApEinfo_graphicformat="arrow_data {{0 1 2 0 0 -1} {} 0}
                     width 5 offset 0"
                     /label="BbsI"
     misc_feature    3739..3744
                     /ApEinfo_label="BbsI"
                     /ApEinfo_fwdcolor="#ff0004"
                     /ApEinfo_revcolor="#ff0004"
                     /ApEinfo_graphicformat="arrow_data {{0 1 2 0 0 -1} {} 0}
                     width 5 offset 0"
                     /label="BbsI(1)"
     terminator      3763..3813
                     /ApEinfo_fwdcolor="#9d1b1c"
                     /ApEinfo_revcolor="#9d1b1c"
                     /ApEinfo_graphicformat="arrow_data {{0 1 2 0 0 -1} {} 0}
                     width 5 offset 0"
                     /label="L3S1P13 terminator"
     terminator      complement(3821..3865)
                     /ApEinfo_fwdcolor="#9d1b1c"
                     /ApEinfo_revcolor="#9d1b1c"
                     /ApEinfo_graphicformat="arrow_data {{0 1 2 0 0 -1} {} 0}
                     width 5 offset 0"
                     /label="ECK120010850"
     misc_feature    3868..3939
                     /Source="referenceToDocument: urn:local:.:uh-c31n3pt"
                     /label="BL3 attP (concatenated sequence 3)"
                     /note="Geneious type: Concatenated sequence"
     motif           3874..3934
                     /created_by="hln"
                     /Transferred_From="BL3_attP"
                     /Transferred_Similarity="100.00%"
                     /label="BL3_attP"
     misc_feature    3936..3695
                     /Source="referenceToDocument: urn:local:.:uf-c31n3pt"
                     /label="Digestion of pJE991x BamHIxNheI (concatenated
                     sequence 1)"
                     /note="Geneious type: Concatenated sequence"
     terminator      3941..3993
                     /ApEinfo_fwdcolor="#9d1b1c"
                     /ApEinfo_revcolor="#9d1b1c"
                     /ApEinfo_graphicformat="arrow_data {{0 1 2 0 0 -1} {} 0}
                     width 5 offset 0"
                     /label="ECK120033736"
     misc_recomb     3994..4038
                     /ApEinfo_fwdcolor="#ff8275"
                     /ApEinfo_revcolor="#ff8275"
                     /ApEinfo_graphicformat="arrow_data {{0 1 2 0 0 -1} {} 0}
                     width 5 offset 0"
                     /label="phiC31 attB"
ORIGIN      
        1 aaaaggatct aggtgaagat cctttttgat aatctcatga ccaaaatccc ttaacgtgag
       61 ttttcgttcc actgagcgtc agaccccgta gaaaagatca aaggatcttc ttgagatcct
      121 ttttttctgc gcgtaatctg ctgcttgcaa acaaaaaaac caccgctacc agcggtggtt
      181 tgtttgccgg atcaagagct accaactctt tttccgaagg taactggctt cagcagagcg
      241 cagataccaa atactgttct tctagtgtag ccgtagttag gccaccactt caagaactct
      301 gtagcaccgc ctacatacct cgctctgcta atcctgttac cagtggctgc tgccagtggc
      361 gataagtcgt gtcttaccgg gttggactca agacgatagt taccggataa ggcgcagcgg
      421 tcgggctgaa cggggggttc gtgcacacag cccagcttgg agcgaacgac ctacaccgaa
      481 ctgagatacc tacagcgtga gctatgagaa agcgccacgc ttcccgaagg gagaaaggcg
      541 gacaggtatc cggtaagcgg cagggtcgga acaggagagc gcacgaggga gcttccaggg
      601 ggaaacgcct ggtatcttta tagtcctgtc gggtttcgcc acctctgact tgagcgtcga
      661 tttttgtgat gctcgtcagg ggggcggagc ctatggaaaa acgccagcaa cgcggccttt
      721 ttacggttcc tggccttttg ctggcctttt gctcacatgt tctttcctgc gttatcccct
      781 gattctgtgg ataaccgtat taccgccttt gagtgagctg ataccgctcg ccgcagccga
      841 acgaccgagc gcagcgagtc agtgagcgag gaagcggaag agcgcccaat acgcaaaccg
      901 cctctgggag accagaaaca aaaaaaggcc gcgttagcgg ccttcaataa ttggacctgg
      961 ctcctaactg atttttaagg cgactgatga gtcgcctttt ttttgtctaa gaattcttat
     1021 ttgttaactg ttaattgtcc ttgttcaagg atgctgtctt tgacaacaga tgttttcttg
     1081 cctttgatgt tcagcaggaa gcttggcgca aacgttgatt gtttgtctgc gtagaatcct
     1141 ctgtttgtca tatagcttgt aatcaccacg acattgtttc ctttcgcttg aggtacagcg
     1201 aagtgtgagt aagtaaaggt tacatcgtta ggatcaagat ccatttttaa cacaaggcca
     1261 gttttgttca gcggcttgta tgggccagtt aaagaattag aaacataacc aagcatgtaa
     1321 atatcgttag acgaaatgcc gtcaatcgtc atttttgatc cgcgggagtc agtgaacagg
     1381 taccatttgc cgttcatttt aaagacgttc gcgcgttcaa tttcatctgt tactgtgtta
     1441 gatgcaatca gcggtttcat cacttttttc agtgtgtaat catcgtttag ctcaatcata
     1501 ccgagagcgc cgtttgctaa ctcagccgtg cgttttttat cgctttgcag aagtttttga
     1561 ctttcttgac ggaagaatga tgtgcttttg ccatagtatg ctttgttaaa taaagattct
     1621 tcgccttggt agccatcttc agttccagtg tttgcttcaa atactaagta tttgtggcct
     1681 ttatcttcta cgtagtgagg atctctcagc gtatggttgt cgcctgagct gtagttgcct
     1741 tcatcgatga actgctgtac attttgatac gtttttccgt caccgtcaaa gattgattta
     1801 taatcctcta caccgttgat gttcaaagag ctgtctgatg ctgatacgtt aacttgtgca
     1861 gttgtcagtg tttgtttgcc gtaatgttta ccggagaaat cagtgtagaa taaacggatt
     1921 tttccgtcag atgtaaatgt ggctgaacct gaccattctt gtgtttggtc ttttaggata
     1981 gaatcatttg catcgaattt gtcgctgtct ttaaagacgc ggccagcgtt tttccagctg
     2041 tcaatagaag tttcgccgac tttttgatag aacatgtaaa tcgatgtgtc atccgcattt
     2101 ttaggatctc cggctaatgc aaagacgatg tggtagccgc gatagtttgc gacagtgccg
     2161 tcagcgtttt gtaatggcca gctgtcccaa acgtccaggc cttttgcaga agagatattt
     2221 ttaattgtgg acgaatcgaa ttcaggaact tgatattttt catttttttg ctgttcaggg
     2281 atttgcagca tatcatggcg tgtaatatgg gaaatgccgt atgtttcctt atatggcttt
     2341 tggttcgttt ctttcgcaaa cgcttgagtt gcgcctcctg ccagcagtgc ggtagtaaag
     2401 gttaatactg ttgcttgttt tgcaaacttt ttgatgttca tcgttcatgt ctcctttttt
     2461 atgtactgtg tgaattcatc agaagaactc gtcaagaagg cgatagaagg cgatgcgctg
     2521 cgaatcggga gcggcgatac cgtaaagcac gaggaagcgg tcagcccatt cgccgccaag
     2581 ctcttcagca atatcacggg tagccaacgc tatgtcctga tagcggtccg ccacacccag
     2641 ccggccacag tcgatgaatc cagaaaagcg gccattttcc accatgatat tcggcaagca
     2701 ggcatcgcca tgggtcacga cgagatcctc gccgtcgggc atccgcgcct tgagcctggc
     2761 gaacagttcg gctggcgcga gcccctgatg ctcttcgtcc agatcatcct gatcgacaag
     2821 accggcttcc atccgagtac gtgctcgctc gatgcgatgt ttcgcttggt ggtcgaatgg
     2881 gcaggtagcc ggatcaagcg tatgcagccg ccgcattgca tcagccatga tggatacttt
     2941 ctcggcagga gcaaggtgag atgacaggag atcctgcccc ggcacttcgc ccaatagcag
     3001 ccagtccctt cccgcttcag tgacaacgtc gagcacagct gcgcaaggaa cgcccgtcgt
     3061 ggccagccac gatagccgcg ctgcctcgtc ttggagttca ttcagggcac cggacaggtc
     3121 ggtcttgaca aaaagaaccg ggcgcccctg cgctgacagc cggaacacgg cggcatcaga
     3181 gcagccgatt gtctgttgtg cccagtcata gccgaatagc ctctccaccc aagcggccgg
     3241 agaacctgcg tgcaatccat cttgttcaat catgcgaaac gatcctcatc ctgtctcttg
     3301 atcagatctt gatcccctgc gccatcagat ccttggcggc aagaaagcca tccagtttac
     3361 tttgcagggc ttcccaacct taccagaggg cgccccagct ggcaattccg gttcgcttgc
     3421 tgtccataaa accgcccagt ctagctatcg ccatgtaagc ccactgcaag ctacctgctt
     3481 tctctttgcg cttgcgtttt cccttgtcca gatagcccag tagctgacat tcatccggga
     3541 cgtcgtgccc caactggggt aacctttgag ttctctcagt tgggggatcg atagtcaaaa
     3601 gcctccggtc ggaggctttt gactagcacc tcggtaccaa attccagaaa agaggcctcc
     3661 cgaaaggggg gccttttttc gttttggtcc ggatccgata tcatccaagt cttcaattgc
     3721 aatccgataa ttcaggtaga agacaactgg tctagactcg aggacgaaca ataaggcctc
     3781 cctaacgggg ggcctttttt attgataaca aaaatccaca aggaaaaatt aaaggggaga
     3841 taaaatcccc cctttttggt taactgcggc cgcgagaata ctgttgaaca atgaaaaact
     3901 aggcatgtag aagttgtttg tgcactaact ttaagctagc aacgcatgag aaagcccccg
     3961 gaagatcacc ttccgggggc ttttttattg cgctgcgggt gccagggcgt gcccttgggc
     4021 tccccgggcg cgtactcc
//
