# Supplementary material for: The SAGE genetic toolkit enables highly efficient, iterative site-specific genome engineering in bacteria
Source: bioRxiv preprint, doi:10.1101/2020.06.28.176339, version 1 (2020-06-28)
Supplement: Supplementary File P1 - Plasmid Maps [file 176339_file02.zip › pGW26.gb]

LOCUS       pGW26                   3572 bp ds-DNA     circular     24-JUN-2020
DEFINITION  .
ACCESSION   urn.local...j7-c31n3oi
KEYWORDS    .
SOURCE      .
  ORGANISM  .
COMMENT     pGW09- AprR + mSFts1.ape from 1 to 3665                            
                                                                               
            ApEinfo:methylated:1.
FEATURES             Location/Qualifiers
     rep_origin      join(complement(1..852),complement(3143..3572))
                     /ApEinfo_fwdcolor="#999999"
                     /ApEinfo_revcolor="#999999"
                     /ApEinfo_graphicformat="arrow_data {{0 1 2 0 0 -1} {} 0}
                     width 5 offset 0"
                     /label="mSFts1 origin"
     RBS             977..1006
                     /locus_tag="/product="" /label=RBS region
                     /ApEinfo_fwdcolor=""#acdcff"
                     /ApEinfo_revcolor="#acdcff"
                     /ApEinfo_graphicformat="arrow_data {{0 1 2 0 0 -1} {} 0}
                     width 5 offset 0"
     LZ_domain       1008..1811
                     /vntifkey=17
                     /ApEinfo_fwdcolor="#a855ff"
                     /ApEinfo_revcolor="#a855ff"
                     /ApEinfo_graphicformat="arrow_data {{0 1 2 0 0 -1} {} 0}
                     width 5 offset 0"
                     /label="aac\(Apramycin\resistance)"
     terminator      complement(1820..1861)
                     /ApEinfo_fwdcolor="#9d1b1c"
                     /ApEinfo_revcolor="#9d1b1c"
                     /ApEinfo_graphicformat="arrow_data {{0 1 2 0 0 -1} {} 0}
                     width 5 offset 0"
                     /label="ECK120035133"
     terminator      1874..1922
                     /ApEinfo_fwdcolor="#9d1b1c"
                     /ApEinfo_revcolor="#9d1b1c"
                     /ApEinfo_graphicformat="arrow_data {{0 1 2 0 0 -1} {} 0}
                     width 5 offset 0"
                     /label="L3S3P22 terminator"
     rep_origin      complement(2111..2793)
                     /ApEinfo_fwdcolor="gray50"
                     /ApEinfo_revcolor="gray50"
                     /ApEinfo_graphicformat="arrow_data {{0 1 2 0 0 -1} {} 0}
                     width 5 offset 0"
                     /label="ColE1 origin"
     rep_origin      complement(2114..2733)
                     /locus_tag="/product="" /label=pBR322_replication_origin
                     Replication origin|rep_or igin
                     /ApEinfo_fwdcolor=""#999999"
                     /ApEinfo_revcolor="#999999"
                     /ApEinfo_graphicformat="arrow_data {{0 1 2 0 0 -1} {} 0}
                     width 5 offset 0"
     terminator      2836..2880
                     /ApEinfo_fwdcolor="#9d1b1c"
                     /ApEinfo_revcolor="#9d1b1c"
                     /ApEinfo_graphicformat="arrow_data {{0 1 2 0 0 -1} {} 0}
                     width 5 offset 0"
                     /label="ECK120010850"
     terminator      complement(2888..2938)
                     /ApEinfo_fwdcolor="#9d1b1c"
                     /ApEinfo_revcolor="#9d1b1c"
                     /ApEinfo_graphicformat="arrow_data {{0 1 2 0 0 -1} {} 0}
                     width 5 offset 0"
                     /label="L3S1P13 terminator"
     terminator      complement(3023..3075)
                     /ApEinfo_fwdcolor="#9d1b1c"
                     /ApEinfo_revcolor="#9d1b1c"
                     /ApEinfo_graphicformat="arrow_data {{0 1 2 0 0 -1} {} 0}
                     width 5 offset 0"
                     /label="ECK120033736"
     terminator      complement(3082..3142)
                     /locus_tag="/product="" /label=L3S2P21
                     /ApEinfo_fwdcolor=""#9d1b1c"
                     /ApEinfo_revcolor="#9d1b1c"
                     /ApEinfo_graphicformat="arrow_data {{0 1 2 0 0 -1} {} 0}
                     width 5 offset 0"
ORIGIN      
        1 gggtgctgtc catcttggcc acgtcagcca aggcgtattt ggtgaactgt ttggtgagtt
       61 ccgtcaggta cggcagcatg tctttggtga acctgagttc tacacggccc tcaccctccc
      121 ggtagatgat tgtttgcacc cagcaggtaa tcatcacact cggtcttttc cccttgccat
      181 tgggctcttg ggttaaccgg acttcccgcc gtttcaggcg cagggccgct tctttgagct
      241 ggttgtagga agattcgata gggacacccg ccatcgtcgc tatgtcctcc gccgtcactg
      301 aatacatcac ttcatcggtg acaggctcgc tcctcttcac ctggctaata caggccagaa
      361 cgatccgctg ttcctgaaca ctgaggcgat acgcggcctc gaccagggca ttgcttttgt
      421 aaaccattgg gggtgaggcc acgttcgaca ttccttgtgt ataaggggac actgtatctg
      481 cgtcccacaa tacaacaaat ccgtcccttt acaacaacaa atccgtccct tcttaacaac
      541 aaatccgtcc cttaatggca acaaatccgt ccctttttaa actctacagg ccacggatta
      601 cgtggcctgt agacgtccta aaaggtttaa aagggaaaag gaagaaaagg gtggaaacgc
      661 aaaaaacgca ccactacgtg gccccgttgg ggccgcattt gtgcccctga aggggcgggg
      721 gaggcgtctg ggcaatcccc gttttaccag tcccctatcg ccgcctgaga gggcgcagga
      781 agcgagtaat cagggtatcg aggcggattc acccttggcg tccaaccagc ggcaccagcg
      841 gcgcctgaga ggactagttt gcttggcgcg ccgttttggt ccactagtag tctttgcatt
      901 aggcacccca ggctttacac tttatgcttc cggctcgtat gttgtgtgga attgtgagcg
      961 gataacaatt tcacacctta agattaactc acacaggaga tatcataatg tcatcagcgg
     1021 tggagtgcaa tgtcgtgcaa tacgaatggc gaaaagccga gctcatcggt cagcttctca
     1081 accttggggt tacccccggc ggtgtgctgc tggtccacag ctccttccgt agcgtccggc
     1141 ccctcgaaga tgggccactt ggactgatcg aggccctgcg tgctgcgctg ggtccgggag
     1201 ggacgctcgt catgccctcg tggtcaggtc tggacgacga gccgttcgat cctgccacgt
     1261 cgcccgttac accggacctt ggagttgtct ctgacacatt ctggcgcctg ccaaatgtaa
     1321 agcgcagcgc ccatccattt gcctttgcgg cagcggggcc acaggcagag cagatcatct
     1381 ctgatccatt gcccctgcca cctcactcgc ctgcaagccc ggtcgcccgt gtccatgaac
     1441 tcgatgggca ggtacttctc ctcggcgtgg gacacgatgc caacacgacg ctgcatcttg
     1501 ccgagttgat ggcaaaggtt ccctatgggg tgccgagaca ctgcaccatt cttcaggatg
     1561 gcaagttggt acgcgtcgat tatctcgaga atgaccactg ctgtgagcgc tttgccttgg
     1621 cggacaggtg gctcaaggag aagagccttc agaaggaagg tccagtcggt catgcctttg
     1681 ctcggttgat ccgctcccgc gacattgtgg cgacagccct gggtcaactg ggccgagatc
     1741 cgttgatctt cctgcatccg ccagaggcgg gatgcgaaga atgcgatgcc gctcgccagt
     1801 cgattggctg agaattctta gacaaaaaaa aggcgactca tcagtcgcct taaaaatcag
     1861 ttaggagcca ggtccaatta ttgaaggccg ctaacgcggc ctttttttgt ttctggtctc
     1921 ccagaggcgg tttgcgtatt gggcgctctt ccgcttcctc gctcactgac tcgctgcgct
     1981 cggtcgttcg gctgcggcga gcggtatcag ctcactcaaa ggcggtaata cggttatcca
     2041 cagaatcagg ggataacgca ggaaagaaca tgtgagcaaa aggccagcaa aaggccagga
     2101 accgtaaaaa ggccgcgttg ctggcgtttt tccataggct ccgcccccct gacgagcatc
     2161 acaaaaatcg acgctcaagt cagaggtggc gaaacccgac aggactataa agataccagg
     2221 cgtttccccc tggaagctcc ctcgtgcgct ctcctgttcc gaccctgccg cttaccggat
     2281 acctgtccgc ctttctccct tcgggaagcg tggcgctttc tcatagctca cgctgtaggt
     2341 atctcagttc ggtgtaggtc gttcgctcca agctgggctg tgtgcacgaa ccccccgttc
     2401 agcccgaccg ctgcgcctta tccggtaact atcgtcttga gtccaacccg gtaagacacg
     2461 acttatcgcc actggcagca gccactggta acaggattag cagagcgagg tatgtaggcg
     2521 gtgctacaga gttcttgaag tggtggccta actacggcta cactagaaga acagtatttg
     2581 gtatctgcgc tctgctgaag ccagttacct tcggaaaaag agttggtagc tcttgatccg
     2641 gcaaacaaac caccgctggt agcggtggtt tttttgtttg caagcagcag attacgcgca
     2701 gaaaaaaagg atctcaagaa gatcctttga tcttttctac ggggtctgac gctcagtgga
     2761 acgaaaactc acgttaaggg attttggtca tgagattatc aaaaaggatc ttcacctaga
     2821 tccttttgcg gccgcagtta accaaaaagg ggggatttta tctccccttt aatttttcct
     2881 tgtggatttt tgttatcaat aaaaaaggcc ccccgttagg gaggccttat tgttcgtcct
     2941 cgagcccggg gtcgacccag ttgtcttcta cctgaattat cggattgcaa ttgaagactt
     3001 ggatgctagc aagcttggat ccgcgcaata aaaaagcccc cggaaggtga tcttccgggg
     3061 gctttctcat gcgttttgct tggaccaaaa cgaaaaaagg cccccctttc gggaggcctc
     3121 ttttctggaa tttggtaccg agctgcagaa aggcaggccg ggccgtggtg gccacggcct
     3181 ctaggccaga tccagcggca tctgggttag tcgagcgcgg gccgcttccc atgtctcacc
     3241 agggcgagcc tgtttcgcga tctcagcatc tgaaatcttc ccggccttgc gcttcgctgg
     3301 ggccttaccc accgccttgg cgggcttctt cggtccaaaa ctgaacaaca gatgtgtgac
     3361 cttgcgcccg gtctttcgct gcgcccactc cacctgtagc ggtctgtgct cgttgatctg
     3421 cgtcacggct ggatcaagca ctcgcaactt gaagtccttg atcgagggat accggccttc
     3481 cagttgaaac cactttcgca gctggtcaat ttctatttcg cgctggccga tgctgtccca
     3541 ttgcatgagc agctcgtaaa gcctgatcgc gt
//
