# Supplementary material for: The SAGE genetic toolkit enables highly efficient, iterative site-specific genome engineering in bacteria
Source: bioRxiv preprint, doi:10.1101/2020.06.28.176339, version 1 (2020-06-28)
Supplement: Supplementary File P1 - Plasmid Maps [file 176339_file02.zip › pGW36.gb]

LOCUS       pGW36                   3595 bp ds-DNA     circular     24-JUN-2020
DEFINITION  .
ACCESSION   urn.local...je-c31n3oi
KEYWORDS    .
SOURCE      .
  ORGANISM  .
COMMENT     pGW09- AprR + mSFts1.ape from 1 to 3665COMMENT    
            ApEinfo:methylated:1.
FEATURES             Location/Qualifiers
     terminator      complement(1..49)
                     /ApEinfo_fwdcolor="#9d1b1c"
                     /ApEinfo_revcolor="#9d1b1c"
                     /ApEinfo_graphicformat="arrow_data {{0 1 2 0 0 -1} {} 0}
                     width 5 offset 0"
                     /label="L3S3P22 terminator"
     LZ_domain       complement(113..878)
                     /vntifkey=17
                     /ApEinfo_fwdcolor="#a855ff"
                     /ApEinfo_revcolor="#a855ff"
                     /ApEinfo_graphicformat="arrow_data {{0 1 2 0 0 -1} {} 0}
                     width 5 offset 0"
                     /label="aac\(Apramycin\resistance)"
     RBS             complement(879..908)
                     /locus_tag="/product="" /label=RBS region
                     /ApEinfo_fwdcolor=""#acdcff"
                     /ApEinfo_revcolor="#acdcff"
                     /ApEinfo_graphicformat="arrow_data {{0 1 2 0 0 -1} {} 0}
                     width 5 offset 0"
     promoter        complement(939..971)
                     /ApEinfo_fwdcolor="#346ee0"
                     /ApEinfo_revcolor="#1d43bd"
                     /ApEinfo_graphicformat="arrow_data {{0 1 2 0 0 -1} {} 0}
                     width 5 offset 0"
                     /label="Plac"
     terminator      complement(1003..1012)
                     /locus_tag="/product="" /label=L3S2P21
                     /ApEinfo_fwdcolor=""#9d1b1c"
                     /ApEinfo_revcolor="#9d1b1c"
                     /ApEinfo_graphicformat="arrow_data {{0 1 2 0 0 -1} {} 0}
                     width 5 offset 0"
     promoter        1054..1081
                     /ApEinfo_fwdcolor="#346ee0"
                     /ApEinfo_revcolor="#1d43bd"
                     /ApEinfo_graphicformat="arrow_data {{0 1 2 0 0 -1} {} 0}
                     width 5 offset 0"
                     /label="tac promoter"
     protein_bind    1085..1108
                     /ApEinfo_fwdcolor="#ffc526"
                     /ApEinfo_revcolor="#ffc526"
                     /ApEinfo_graphicformat="arrow_data {{0 1 2 0 0 -1} {} 0}
                     width 5 offset 0"
                     /label="lac operator"
     CDS             1131..2507
                     /ApEinfo_fwdcolor="#e7e8ff"
                     /ApEinfo_revcolor="#e7e8ff"
                     /ApEinfo_graphicformat="arrow_data {{0 1 2 0 0 -1} {} 0}
                     width 5 offset 0"
                     /label="phiMR11-int"
     terminator      complement(2638..2682)
                     /ApEinfo_fwdcolor="#9d1b1c"
                     /ApEinfo_revcolor="#9d1b1c"
                     /ApEinfo_graphicformat="arrow_data {{0 1 2 0 0 -1} {} 0}
                     width 5 offset 0"
                     /label="ECK120010850"
     rep_origin      2725..3407
                     /ApEinfo_fwdcolor="gray50"
                     /ApEinfo_revcolor="gray50"
                     /ApEinfo_graphicformat="arrow_data {{0 1 2 0 0 -1} {} 0}
                     width 5 offset 0"
                     /label="ColE1 origin"
ORIGIN      
        1 gggagaccag aaacaaaaaa aggccgcgtt agcggccttc aataattgga cctggctcct
       61 aactgatttt taaggcgact gatgagtcgc cttttttttg tctaagaatt catcagccaa
      121 tcgactggcg agcggcatcg cattcttcgc atcccgcctc tggcggatgc aggaagatca
      181 acggatctcg gcccagttga cccagggctg tcgccacaat gtcgcgggag cggatcaacc
      241 gagcaaaggc atgaccgact ggaccttcct tctgaaggct cttctccttg agccacctgt
      301 ccgccaaggc aaagcgctca cagcagtggt cattctcgag ataatcgacg cgtaccaact
      361 tgccatcctg aagaatggtg cagtgtctcg gcaccccata gggaaccttt gccatcaact
      421 cggcaagatg cagcgtcgtg ttggcatcgt gtcccacgcc gaggagaagt acctgcccat
      481 cgagttcatg gacacgggcg accgggcttg caggcgagtg aggtggcagg ggcaatggat
      541 cagagatgat ctgctctgcc tgtggccccg ctgccgcaaa ggcaaatgga tgggcgctgc
      601 gctttacatt tggcaggcgc cagaatgtgt cagagacaac tccaaggtcc ggtgtaacgg
      661 gcgacgtggc aggatcgaac ggctcgtcgt ccagacctga ccacgagggc atgacgagcg
      721 tccctcccgg acccagcgca gcacgcaggg cctcgatcag tccaagtggc ccatcttcga
      781 ggggccggac gctacggaag gagctgtgga ccagcagcac accgccgggg gtaaccccaa
      841 ggttgagaag ctgaccgatg agctcggctt ttcgccatat gatatctcct gtgtgagtta
      901 atcttaaggt gtgaaattgt tatccgctca caattccaca caacatacga gccggaagca
      961 taaagtgtaa agcctggggt gcctaatgca aagactacta gtggaccaaa acaaattcgg
     1021 caacacgcca tagggacata gccagcagag ctgttgacaa ttaatcatcg gctcgtataa
     1081 tgtgtggaat tgtgagcgga taacaatttc acacatagga ggtgatgcag atgaaggttg
     1141 cgatctacac ccgtgtgagc accctggagc agaaggaaaa aggtcacagc attgaggaac
     1201 aagagcgtaa actgcgtgcg tatagcgaca tcaacgattg gaccattcag ggcgtttacg
     1261 tggacgcggg ttatagcggc gcgaagaccg atcgtccgga gctgaaccgt ctgaaggaaa
     1321 acctgagcaa aatcgacctg gttctggtgt acaagctgga tcgtctgacc cgtaacgtta
     1381 aagacctgct ggatctgctg gagattttcg aacgtgagaa cgttagcttt cgtagcgcga
     1441 ccgaagtgta tgacaccagc accgcgatgg gtcgtctgtt cgttaccctg gtgggcgcga
     1501 tggcggaatg ggagcgtgaa accatccgtg agcgtgcgat gatgggcaag caggcggcga
     1561 tccgtaaagg catgattctg accccgccgc cgttttacta tgaccgtgtt gataacaagt
     1621 acatcccgaa caagtacaaa gatgtggttg tgtgggcgta cgaggaagtg aagaaaggta
     1681 acagcgcgaa gggcatcgcg cgtaaactga acgcgagcga catcccgccg ccgaacggta
     1741 ttcaatggga agatcgtacc attacccgtg cgctgcgtag cccgctgagc aagggtcact
     1801 acttctgggg cgacatcttt attgagaaca gccacgaacc gatcattacc gatgagatgt
     1861 ataacgagat caaggaacgt ctgaacgaac gtgttaacgc gaaaaccatc acccacacca
     1921 gcgtgttccg tggtaaactg atttgcccga actgcaacgg ccgtctgtgc ctgaacacca
     1981 gctaccgtaa gctgaaacgt ggtgacgtta tccacaagaa ctactattgc aacaactgca
     2041 aggtgaacaa aagcggcgcg ttcagcttta ccgagaagga agcgctgaaa gtgttctacg
     2101 actatctgag caagctggat ctgagcaagt ataaagcgaa ggagaaagaa gacaagaaaa
     2161 tcgttaccat cgatatcaac aaggtgatgg aacagcgtaa gcgttaccac aaactgtatg
     2221 cgaacggtat gatgcaagag gaagagctgt tcgagctgat caaggagacc gacgaaaaaa
     2281 ttagcgagta cgaaaagcaa aaagaacgtg ttccgaagaa acgtctggac gtgagcaaga
     2341 tcaaaaactt taagaacatt ctgctggata gctggaacgc gttcaccctg gaggacaaag
     2401 aagatttcat caagatggcg atcaagagca tcgagattga atacatccac gtgaaacgtg
     2461 gcaagaccaa gcacagcatc aagatcaaga acatcgattt ctattaagct agcatccaag
     2521 tcttcaattg caatccgata attcaggtag aagacaactg ggtcgacccc gggctcgagg
     2581 acgaacaata aggcctccct aacggggggc cttttttatt gataacaaaa atccacaagg
     2641 aaaaattaaa ggggagataa aatcccccct ttttggttaa ctgcggccgc aaaaggatct
     2701 aggtgaagat cctttttgat aatctcatga ccaaaatccc ttaacgtgag ttttcgttcc
     2761 actgagcgtc agaccccgta gaaaagatca aaggatcttc ttgagatcct ttttttctgc
     2821 gcgtaatctg ctgcttgcaa acaaaaaaac caccgctacc agcggtggtt tgtttgccgg
     2881 atcaagagct accaactctt tttccgaagg taactggctt cagcagagcg cagataccaa
     2941 atactgttct tctagtgtag ccgtagttag gccaccactt caagaactct gtagcaccgc
     3001 ctacatacct cgctctgcta atcctgttac cagtggctgc tgccagtggc gataagtcgt
     3061 gtcttaccgg gttggactca agacgatagt taccggataa ggcgcagcgg tcgggctgaa
     3121 cggggggttc gtgcacacag cccagcttgg agcgaacgac ctacaccgaa ctgagatacc
     3181 tacagcgtga gctatgagaa agcgccacgc ttcccgaagg gagaaaggcg gacaggtatc
     3241 cggtaagcgg cagggtcgga acaggagagc gcacgaggga gcttccaggg ggaaacgcct
     3301 ggtatcttta tagtcctgtc gggtttcgcc acctctgact tgagcgtcga tttttgtgat
     3361 gctcgtcagg ggggcggagc ctatggaaaa acgccagcaa cgcggccttt ttacggttcc
     3421 tggccttttg ctggcctttt gctcacatgt tctttcctgc gttatcccct gattctgtgg
     3481 ataaccgtat taccgccttt gagtgagctg ataccgctcg ccgcagccga acgaccgagc
     3541 gcagcgagtc agtgagcgag gaagcggaag agcgcccaat acgcaaaccg cctct
//
