# Supplementary material for: The SAGE genetic toolkit enables highly efficient, iterative site-specific genome engineering in bacteria
Source: bioRxiv preprint, doi:10.1101/2020.06.28.176339, version 1 (2020-06-28)
Supplement: Supplementary File P1 - Plasmid Maps [file 176339_file02.zip › pEYF2K.gb]

LOCUS       pEYF2K                  6083 bp ds-DNA     circular     24-JUN-2020
DEFINITION  .
ACCESSION   urn.local...yu-8evauy0
VERSION     urn.local...yu-8evauy0
KEYWORDS    "Strain backup" "Parent plasmid" "Plasmid Map:pEYF2K" "Date;
            Stocked" "Concentration" "Antibiotic Resistance:Kan" "Sequence;
            Verified" "DNA source" "Forward primer" "Reverse primer".
SOURCE      
  ORGANISM  .
FEATURES             Location/Qualifiers
     CDS             complement(1..795)
                     /ApEinfo_revcolor="#c7b0e3"
                     /ApEinfo_fwdcolor="#c7b0e3"
                     /label="Geneious type: Resistance Marker"
     gene            complement(1..795)
                     /created_by="elmo110"
                     /label="nptII"
     CDS             complement(1053..2051)
                     /ApEinfo_revcolor="#f8d3a9"
                     /ApEinfo_fwdcolor="#f8d3a9"
                     /label="mob CDS"
     rep_origin      2275..3713
                     /modified_by="elmo110"
                     /label="pBBR1 origin"
     CDS             3045..3707
                     /ApEinfo_revcolor="#c6c9d1"
                     /ApEinfo_fwdcolor="#c6c9d1"
                     /label="rep CDS"
     promoter        3987..4023
                     /ApEinfo_revcolor="#f8d3a9"
                     /ApEinfo_fwdcolor="#f8d3a9"
     RBS             4029..4116
                     /ApEinfo_revcolor="#f58a5e"
                     /ApEinfo_fwdcolor="#f58a5e"
                     /modified_by="elmo110"
     gene            4114..4791
                     /ApEinfo_revcolor="#b7e6d7"
                     /ApEinfo_fwdcolor="#b7e6d7"
                     /modified_by="elmo110"
                     /label="mKate2"
     terminator      4798..4887
                     /ApEinfo_revcolor="#85dae9"
                     /ApEinfo_fwdcolor="#85dae9"
     CDS             complement(5204..5569)
                     /ApEinfo_revcolor="#75c6a9"
                     /ApEinfo_fwdcolor="#75c6a9"
                     /label="lacZ CDS"
     promoter        5379..5397
                     /ApEinfo_revcolor="#f8d3a9"
                     /ApEinfo_fwdcolor="#f8d3a9"
                     /label="promoter for bacteriophage T7 RNA polymerase"
     promoter        complement(5526..5544)
                     /ApEinfo_revcolor="#d59687"
                     /ApEinfo_fwdcolor="#d59687"
                     /label="promoter for bacteriophage T3 RNA polymerase"
     promoter        complement(5613..5643)
                     /ApEinfo_revcolor="#b7e6d7"
                     /ApEinfo_fwdcolor="#b7e6d7"
                     /label="promoter for the E. coli lac operon"
ORIGIN      
        1 tcagaagaac tcgtcaagaa ggcgatagaa ggcgatgcgc tgcgaatcgg gagcggcgat
       61 accgtaaagc acgaggaagc ggtcagccca ttcgccgcca agctcttcag caatatcacg
      121 ggtagccaac gctatgtcct gatagcggtc cgccacaccc agccggccac agtcgatgaa
      181 tccagaaaag cggccatttt ccaccatgat attcggcaag caggcatcgc catgggtcac
      241 gacgagatcc tcgccgtcgg gcatgcgcgc cttgagcctg gcgaacagtt cggctggcgc
      301 gagcccctga tgctcttcgt ccagatcatc ctgatcgaca agaccggctt ccatccgagt
      361 acgtgctcgc tcgatgcgat gtttcgcttg gtggtcgaat gggcaggtag ccggatcaag
      421 cgtatgcagc cgccgcattg catcagccat gatggatact ttctcggcag gagcaaggtg
      481 agatgacagg agatcctgcc ccggcacttc gcccaatagc agccagtccc ttcccgcttc
      541 agtgacaacg tcgagcacag ctgcgcaagg aacgcccgtc gtggccagcc acgatagccg
      601 cgctgcctcg tcctgcagtt cattcagggc accggacagg tcggtcttga caaaaagaac
      661 cgggcgcccc tgcgctgaca gccggaacac ggcggcatca gagcagccga ttgtctgttg
      721 tgcccagtca tagccgaata gcctctccac ccaagcggcc ggagaacctg cgtgcaatcc
      781 atcttgttca atcatgcgaa acgatcctca tcctgtctct tgatcagatc ttgatcccct
      841 gcgccatcag atccttggcg gcaagaaagc catccagttt actttgcagg gcttcccaac
      901 cttaccagag ggcgccccag ctggcaattc cggttcgctt gctgtccata aaaccgccca
      961 gtctagctat cgccatgtaa gcccactgca agctacctgc tttctctttg cgcttgcgtt
     1021 ttcccttgtc cagatagccc agtagctgac attcatccca ggtggcactt ttcggggaaa
     1081 tgtgcgcgcc cgcgttcctg ctggcgctgg gcctgtttct ggcgctggac ttcccgctgt
     1141 tccgtcagca gcttttcgcc cacggccttg atgatcgcgg cggccttggc ctgcatatcc
     1201 cgattcaacg gccccagggc gtccagaacg ggcttcaggc gctcccgaag atctcgggcc
     1261 gtctcttggg cttgatcggc cttcttgcgc atctcacgcg ctcctgcggc ggcctgtagg
     1321 gcaggctcat acccctgccg aaccgctttt gtcagccggt cggccacggc ttccggcgtc
     1381 tcaacgcgct ttgagattcc cagcttttcg gccaatccct gcggtgcata ggcgcgtggc
     1441 tcgaccgctt gcgggctgat ggtgacgtgg cccactggtg gccgctccag ggcctcgtag
     1501 aacgcctgaa tgcgcgtgtg acgtgccttg ctgccctcga tgccccgttg cagccctaga
     1561 tcggccacag cggccgcaaa cgtggtctgg tcgcgggtca tctgcgcttt gttgccgatg
     1621 aactccttgg ccgacagcct gccgtcctgc gtcagcggca ccacgaacgc ggtcatgtgc
     1681 gggctggttt cgtcacggtg gatgctggcc gtcacgatgc gatccgcccc gtacttgtcc
     1741 gccagccact tgtgcgcctt ctcgaagaac gccgcctgct gttcttggct ggccgacttc
     1801 caccattccg ggctggccgt catgacgtac tcgaccgcca acacagcgtc cttgcgccgc
     1861 ttctctggca gcaactcgcg cagtcggccc atcgcttcat cggtgctgct ggccgcccag
     1921 tgctcgttct ctggcgtcct gctggcgtca gcgttgggcg tctcgcgctc gcggtaggcg
     1981 tgcttgagac tggccgccac gttgcccatt ttcgccagct tcttgcatcg catgatcgcg
     2041 tatgccgcca tgcctgcccc tcccttttgg tgtccaaccg gctcgacggg ggcagcgcaa
     2101 ggcggtgcct ccggcgggcc actcaatgct tgagtatact cactagactt tgcttcgcaa
     2161 agtcgtgacc gcctacggcg gctgcggcgc cctacgggct tgctctccgg gcttcgccct
     2221 gcgcggtcgc tgcgctccct tgccagcccg tggatatgtg gacgatggcc gcgagcggcc
     2281 accggctggc tcgcttcgct cggcccgtgg acaaccctgc tggacaagct gatggacagg
     2341 ctgcgcctgc ccacgagctt gaccacaggg attgcccacc ggctacccag ccttcgacca
     2401 catacccacc ggctccaact gcgcggcctg cggccttgcc ccatcaattt ttttaatttt
     2461 ctctggggaa aagcctccgg cctgcggcct gcgcgcttcg cttgccggtt ggacaccaag
     2521 tggaaggcgg gtcaaggctc gcgcagcgac cgcgcagcgg cttggccttg acgcgcctgg
     2581 aacgacccaa gcctatgcga gtgggggcag tcgaaggcga agcccgcccg cctgcccccc
     2641 gagcctcacg gcggcgagtg cgggggttcc aagggggcag cgccaccttg ggcaaggccg
     2701 aaggccgcgc agtcgatcaa caagccccgg aggggccact ttttgccgga gggggagccg
     2761 cgccgaaggc gtgggggaac cccgcagggg tgcccttctt tgggcaccaa agaactagat
     2821 atagggcgaa atgcgaaaga cttaaaaatc aacaacttaa aaaagggggg tacgcaacag
     2881 ctcattgcgg caccccccgc aatagctcat tgcgtaggtt aaagaaaatc tgtaattgac
     2941 tgccactttt acgcaacgca taattgttgt cgcgctgccg aaaagttgca gctgattgcg
     3001 catggtgccg caaccgtgcg gcaccctacc gcatggagat aagcatggcc acgcagtcca
     3061 gagaaatcgg cattcaagcc aagaacaagc ccggtcactg ggtgcaaacg gaacgcaaag
     3121 cgcatgaggc gtgggccggg cttattgcga ggaaacccac ggcggcaatg ctgctgcatc
     3181 acctcgtggc gcagatgggc caccagaacg ccgtggtggt cagccagaaa acactttcca
     3241 agctcatcgg acgttctttg cggacggtcc aatacgcagt caaggacttg gtggccgagc
     3301 gctggatctc cgtcgtgaag ctcaacggcc ccggcaccgt gtcggcctac gtggtcaatg
     3361 accgcgtggc gtggggccag ccccgcgacc agttgcgcct gtcggtgttc agtgccgccg
     3421 tggtggttga tcacgacgac caggacgaat cgctgttggg gcatggcgac ctgcgccgca
     3481 tcccgaccct gtatccgggc gagcagcaac taccgaccgg ccccggcgag gagccgccca
     3541 gccagcccgg cattccgggc atggaaccag acctgccagc cttgaccgaa acggaggaat
     3601 gggaacggcg cgggcagcag cgcctgccga tgcccgatga gccgtgtttt ctggacgatg
     3661 gcgagccgtt ggagccgccg acacgggtca cgctgccgcg ccggtagcac ttgggttgcg
     3721 cagcaacccg taagtgcgct gttccagact atcggctgta gccgcctcgc cgccctatac
     3781 cttgtctgcc tccccgcgtt gcgtcgcggt gcatggagcc gggccacctc gacctgaatg
     3841 gaagccggcg gcacctcgct aacggattca ccgtttttat caggctctgg gaggcagaat
     3901 aaatgatcat atcgtcaatt attacctcca cggggagagc ctgagcaaac tggcctcagg
     3961 catttgagag aagacaacca cgcattgctg ttctttacgg ctagctcagt cctaggtatt
     4021 atgcaagcgg gcccaagttc acttaaaaag gagatcaaca atgaaagcaa ttttcgtact
     4081 gaaacatctt aatcatgcag gggagggttt ctaatggcga gtagcgaaga cgttatcaaa
     4141 gagttcatgc gtttcaaagt tcgtatggaa ggttccgtta acggtcacga gttcgaaatc
     4201 gaaggtgaag gtgaaggtcg tccgtacgaa ggtacccaga ccgctaaact gaaagttacc
     4261 aaaggtggtc cgctgccgtt cgcttgggac atcctgtccc cgcagttcca gtacggttcc
     4321 aaagcttacg ttaaacaccc ggctgacatc ccggactacc tgaaactgtc cttcccggaa
     4381 ggtttcaaat gggaacgtgt tatgaacttc gaagacggtg gtgttgttac cgttacccag
     4441 gactcctccc tgcaagacgg tgagttcatc tacaaagtta aactgcgtgg taccaacttc
     4501 ccgtccgacg gtccggttat gcagaaaaaa accatgggtt gggaagcttc caccgaacgt
     4561 atgtacccgg aagacggtgc tctgaaaggt gaaatcaaaa tgcgtctgaa actgaaagac
     4621 ggtggtcact acgacgctga agttaaaacc acctacatgg ctaaaaaacc ggttcagctg
     4681 ccgggtgctt acaaaaccga catcaaactg gacatcacct cccacaacga agactacacc
     4741 atcgttgaac agtacgaacg tgctgaaggt cgtcactcca ccggtgctta atgaactttc
     4801 agccaaaaaa cttaagaccg ccggtcttgt ccactacctt gcagtaatgc ggtggacagg
     4861 atcggcggtt ttcttttctc ttctcaacct tgagagtcgg gcattgtctt cacacggtca
     4921 cactgcttcc ggtagtcaat aaaccggtaa accagcaata gacataagcg gctatttaac
     4981 gaccctgccc tgaaccgacg accgggtcga atttgctttc gaatttctgc cattcatccg
     5041 cttattatca cttattcagg cgtagcacca ggcgtttaag ggcaccaata actgccttaa
     5101 aaaaattacg ccccgccctg ccactcatcg cagtcggcct attggttaaa aaatgagctg
     5161 atttaacaaa aatttaacgc gaattttaac aaaatattaa cgcttacaat ttccattcgc
     5221 cattcaggct gcgcaactgt tgggaagggc gatcggtgcg ggcctcttcg ctattacgcc
     5281 agctggcgaa agggggatgt gctgcaaggc gattaagttg ggtaacgcca gggttttccc
     5341 agtcacgacg ttgtaaaacg acggccagtg agcgcgcgta atacgactca ctatagggcg
     5401 aattggagct ccaccgcggt ggcggccgct ctagaactag tggatccccc gggctgcagg
     5461 aattcgatat caagcttatc gataccgtcg acctcgaggg ggggcccggt acccagcttt
     5521 tgttcccttt agtgagggtt aattgcgcgc ttggcgtaat catggtcata gctgtttcct
     5581 gtgtgaaatt gttatccgct cacaattcca cacaacatac gagccggaag cataaagtgt
     5641 aaagcctggg gtgcctaatg agtgagctaa ctcacattaa ttgcgttgcg ctcactgccc
     5701 gctttccagt cgggaaacct gtcgtgccag ctgcattaat gaatcggcca acgcgcgggg
     5761 agaggcggtt tgcgtattgg gcgcatgcat aaaaactgtt gtaattcatt aagcattctg
     5821 ccgacatgga agccatcaca aacggcatga tgaacctgaa tcgccagcgg catcagcacc
     5881 ttgtcgcctt gcgtataata tttgcccatg ggggtgggcg aagaactcca gcatgagatc
     5941 cccgcgctgg aggatcatcc agccggcgtc ccggaaaacg attccgaagc ccaacctttc
     6001 atagaaggcg gcggtggaat cgaaatctcg tgatggcagg ttgggcgtcg cttggtcggt
     6061 catttcgaac cccagagtcc cgc
//
