# Supplementary material for: The SAGE genetic toolkit enables highly efficient, iterative site-specific genome engineering in bacteria
Source: bioRxiv preprint, doi:10.1101/2020.06.28.176339, version 1 (2020-06-28)
Supplement: Supplementary File P1 - Plasmid Maps [file 176339_file02.zip › pJE1834.gb]

LOCUS       pJE1834                 4044 bp    DNA     circular UNA 24-JUN-2020
DEFINITION  .
ACCESSION   urn.local...kt-c31n3ol
VERSION     urn.local...kt-c31n3ol
KEYWORDS    .
SOURCE      
  ORGANISM  .
FEATURES             Location/Qualifiers
     rep_origin      35..717
                     /ApEinfo_fwdcolor="gray50"
                     /ApEinfo_revcolor="gray50"
                     /ApEinfo_graphicformat="arrow_data {{0 1 2 0 0 -1} {} 0}
                     width 5 offset 0"
                     /label="ColE1 origin"
     terminator      complement(906..954)
                     /ApEinfo_fwdcolor="#9d1b1c"
                     /ApEinfo_revcolor="#9d1b1c"
                     /ApEinfo_graphicformat="arrow_data {{0 1 2 0 0 -1} {} 0}
                     width 5 offset 0"
                     /label="L3S3P22 terminator"
     terminator      967..1008
                     /ApEinfo_fwdcolor="#9d1b1c"
                     /ApEinfo_revcolor="#9d1b1c"
                     /ApEinfo_graphicformat="arrow_data {{0 1 2 0 0 -1} {} 0}
                     width 5 offset 0"
                     /label="ECK120035133"
     CDS             complement(1017..2441)
                     /ApEinfo_revcolor="#b4abac"
                     /ApEinfo_fwdcolor="#b4abac"
                     /label="SacB"
     gene            complement(2479..3273)
                     /gene="nptII"
                     /vntifkey=60
                     /ApEinfo_fwdcolor="#66ff66"
                     /ApEinfo_revcolor="#66ff66"
                     /ApEinfo_graphicformat="arrow_data {{0 1 2 0 0 -1} {} 0}
                     width 5 offset 0"
                     /label="nptII"
     CDS             complement(2479..3273)
                     /gene="nptII"
                     /codon_start=1
                     /transl_table=11
                     /product="neomycin phosphotransferase"
                     /protein_id="ACJ66844.1"
                     /db_xref="GI:215434895"
                     /vntifkey=4
                     /ApEinfo_fwdcolor="#66ff66"
                     /ApEinfo_revcolor="#66ff66"
                     /ApEinfo_graphicformat="arrow_data {{0 1 2 0 0 -1} {} 0}
                     width 5 offset 0"
                     /label="neomycin\phosphotransferase"
     -10_signal      complement(3438..3446)
                     /ApEinfo_fwdcolor="#07e500"
                     /ApEinfo_revcolor="#07e500"
                     /ApEinfo_graphicformat="arrow_data {{0 1 2 0 0 -1} {} 0}
                     width 5 offset 0"
                     /label="-10 KanR (BPROM_pred)"
     -35_signal      complement(3464..3469)
                     /ApEinfo_fwdcolor="#07e500"
                     /ApEinfo_revcolor="#07e500"
                     /ApEinfo_graphicformat="arrow_data {{0 1 2 0 0 -1} {} 0}
                     width 5 offset 0"
                     /label="-35 KanR (BPROM_pred)"
     misc_recomb     3545..3586
                     /ApEinfo_fwdcolor="#ff8275"
                     /ApEinfo_revcolor="#ff8275"
                     /ApEinfo_graphicformat="arrow_data {{0 1 2 0 0 -1} {} 0}
                     width 5 offset 0"
                     /label="phiC31 attP"
     regulatory      3593..3624
                     /regulatory_class="terminator"
                     /note="TonB terminator"
                     /ApEinfo_fwdcolor="#ff4649"
                     /ApEinfo_revcolor="#ff4649"
                     /ApEinfo_graphicformat="arrow_data {{0 1 2 0 0 -1} {} 0}
                     width 5 offset 0"
                     /label="TonB terminator"
     terminator      3630..3690
                     /locus_tag="/product="" /label=L3S2P21
                     /ApEinfo_fwdcolor=""#9d1b1c"
                     /ApEinfo_revcolor="#9d1b1c"
                     /ApEinfo_graphicformat="arrow_data {{0 1 2 0 0 -1} {} 0}
                     width 5 offset 0"
                     /label="terminator"
     misc_feature    3691..3696
                     /Recognition_pattern="G^GATCC"
                     /annotation_group="GGATCC"
                     /label="BamHI"
                     /note="Geneious type: restriction site"
     misc_feature    3692..3871
                     /Source="referenceToDocument: urn:local:.:ua-c31n3pr"
                     /label="MCS (pGW44xBamHIxNheI) (concatenated sequence 2)"
                     /note="Geneious type: Concatenated sequence"
     misc_feature    complement(3709..3714)
                     /ApEinfo_fwdcolor="#ff0004"
                     /ApEinfo_revcolor="#ff0004"
                     /ApEinfo_graphicformat="arrow_data {{0 1 2 0 0 -1} {} 0}
                     width 5 offset 0"
                     /label="BbsI"
     misc_feature    3739..3744
                     /ApEinfo_label="BbsI"
                     /ApEinfo_fwdcolor="#ff0004"
                     /ApEinfo_revcolor="#ff0004"
                     /ApEinfo_graphicformat="arrow_data {{0 1 2 0 0 -1} {} 0}
                     width 5 offset 0"
                     /label="BbsI(1)"
     terminator      3763..3813
                     /ApEinfo_fwdcolor="#9d1b1c"
                     /ApEinfo_revcolor="#9d1b1c"
                     /ApEinfo_graphicformat="arrow_data {{0 1 2 0 0 -1} {} 0}
                     width 5 offset 0"
                     /label="L3S1P13 terminator"
     terminator      complement(3821..3865)
                     /ApEinfo_fwdcolor="#9d1b1c"
                     /ApEinfo_revcolor="#9d1b1c"
                     /ApEinfo_graphicformat="arrow_data {{0 1 2 0 0 -1} {} 0}
                     width 5 offset 0"
                     /label="ECK120010850"
     misc_feature    3868..3945
                     /Source="referenceToDocument: urn:local:.:ub-c31n3pr"
                     /label="TG1 attP (concatenated sequence 3)"
                     /note="Geneious type: Concatenated sequence"
     motif           3874..3940
                     /created_by="hln"
                     /Transferred_From="TG1_attP "
                     /Transferred_Similarity="100.00%"
                     /label="TG1_attP"
     misc_feature    3941..3946
                     /Recognition_pattern="G^CTAGC"
                     /annotation_group="GCTAGC"
                     /label="NheI"
                     /note="Geneious type: restriction site"
     misc_feature    3942..3695
                     /Source="referenceToDocument: urn:local:.:u9-c31n3pr"
                     /label="Digestion of pJE991x BamHIxNheI (concatenated
                     sequence 1)"
                     /note="Geneious type: Concatenated sequence"
     terminator      3947..3999
                     /ApEinfo_fwdcolor="#9d1b1c"
                     /ApEinfo_revcolor="#9d1b1c"
                     /ApEinfo_graphicformat="arrow_data {{0 1 2 0 0 -1} {} 0}
                     width 5 offset 0"
                     /label="ECK120033736"
     misc_recomb     4000..4044
                     /ApEinfo_fwdcolor="#ff8275"
                     /ApEinfo_revcolor="#ff8275"
                     /ApEinfo_graphicformat="arrow_data {{0 1 2 0 0 -1} {} 0}
                     width 5 offset 0"
                     /label="phiC31 attB"
ORIGIN      
        1 aaaaggatct aggtgaagat cctttttgat aatctcatga ccaaaatccc ttaacgtgag
       61 ttttcgttcc actgagcgtc agaccccgta gaaaagatca aaggatcttc ttgagatcct
      121 ttttttctgc gcgtaatctg ctgcttgcaa acaaaaaaac caccgctacc agcggtggtt
      181 tgtttgccgg atcaagagct accaactctt tttccgaagg taactggctt cagcagagcg
      241 cagataccaa atactgttct tctagtgtag ccgtagttag gccaccactt caagaactct
      301 gtagcaccgc ctacatacct cgctctgcta atcctgttac cagtggctgc tgccagtggc
      361 gataagtcgt gtcttaccgg gttggactca agacgatagt taccggataa ggcgcagcgg
      421 tcgggctgaa cggggggttc gtgcacacag cccagcttgg agcgaacgac ctacaccgaa
      481 ctgagatacc tacagcgtga gctatgagaa agcgccacgc ttcccgaagg gagaaaggcg
      541 gacaggtatc cggtaagcgg cagggtcgga acaggagagc gcacgaggga gcttccaggg
      601 ggaaacgcct ggtatcttta tagtcctgtc gggtttcgcc acctctgact tgagcgtcga
      661 tttttgtgat gctcgtcagg ggggcggagc ctatggaaaa acgccagcaa cgcggccttt
      721 ttacggttcc tggccttttg ctggcctttt gctcacatgt tctttcctgc gttatcccct
      781 gattctgtgg ataaccgtat taccgccttt gagtgagctg ataccgctcg ccgcagccga
      841 acgaccgagc gcagcgagtc agtgagcgag gaagcggaag agcgcccaat acgcaaaccg
      901 cctctgggag accagaaaca aaaaaaggcc gcgttagcgg ccttcaataa ttggacctgg
      961 ctcctaactg atttttaagg cgactgatga gtcgcctttt ttttgtctaa gaattcttat
     1021 ttgttaactg ttaattgtcc ttgttcaagg atgctgtctt tgacaacaga tgttttcttg
     1081 cctttgatgt tcagcaggaa gcttggcgca aacgttgatt gtttgtctgc gtagaatcct
     1141 ctgtttgtca tatagcttgt aatcaccacg acattgtttc ctttcgcttg aggtacagcg
     1201 aagtgtgagt aagtaaaggt tacatcgtta ggatcaagat ccatttttaa cacaaggcca
     1261 gttttgttca gcggcttgta tgggccagtt aaagaattag aaacataacc aagcatgtaa
     1321 atatcgttag acgaaatgcc gtcaatcgtc atttttgatc cgcgggagtc agtgaacagg
     1381 taccatttgc cgttcatttt aaagacgttc gcgcgttcaa tttcatctgt tactgtgtta
     1441 gatgcaatca gcggtttcat cacttttttc agtgtgtaat catcgtttag ctcaatcata
     1501 ccgagagcgc cgtttgctaa ctcagccgtg cgttttttat cgctttgcag aagtttttga
     1561 ctttcttgac ggaagaatga tgtgcttttg ccatagtatg ctttgttaaa taaagattct
     1621 tcgccttggt agccatcttc agttccagtg tttgcttcaa atactaagta tttgtggcct
     1681 ttatcttcta cgtagtgagg atctctcagc gtatggttgt cgcctgagct gtagttgcct
     1741 tcatcgatga actgctgtac attttgatac gtttttccgt caccgtcaaa gattgattta
     1801 taatcctcta caccgttgat gttcaaagag ctgtctgatg ctgatacgtt aacttgtgca
     1861 gttgtcagtg tttgtttgcc gtaatgttta ccggagaaat cagtgtagaa taaacggatt
     1921 tttccgtcag atgtaaatgt ggctgaacct gaccattctt gtgtttggtc ttttaggata
     1981 gaatcatttg catcgaattt gtcgctgtct ttaaagacgc ggccagcgtt tttccagctg
     2041 tcaatagaag tttcgccgac tttttgatag aacatgtaaa tcgatgtgtc atccgcattt
     2101 ttaggatctc cggctaatgc aaagacgatg tggtagccgc gatagtttgc gacagtgccg
     2161 tcagcgtttt gtaatggcca gctgtcccaa acgtccaggc cttttgcaga agagatattt
     2221 ttaattgtgg acgaatcgaa ttcaggaact tgatattttt catttttttg ctgttcaggg
     2281 atttgcagca tatcatggcg tgtaatatgg gaaatgccgt atgtttcctt atatggcttt
     2341 tggttcgttt ctttcgcaaa cgcttgagtt gcgcctcctg ccagcagtgc ggtagtaaag
     2401 gttaatactg ttgcttgttt tgcaaacttt ttgatgttca tcgttcatgt ctcctttttt
     2461 atgtactgtg tgaattcatc agaagaactc gtcaagaagg cgatagaagg cgatgcgctg
     2521 cgaatcggga gcggcgatac cgtaaagcac gaggaagcgg tcagcccatt cgccgccaag
     2581 ctcttcagca atatcacggg tagccaacgc tatgtcctga tagcggtccg ccacacccag
     2641 ccggccacag tcgatgaatc cagaaaagcg gccattttcc accatgatat tcggcaagca
     2701 ggcatcgcca tgggtcacga cgagatcctc gccgtcgggc atccgcgcct tgagcctggc
     2761 gaacagttcg gctggcgcga gcccctgatg ctcttcgtcc agatcatcct gatcgacaag
     2821 accggcttcc atccgagtac gtgctcgctc gatgcgatgt ttcgcttggt ggtcgaatgg
     2881 gcaggtagcc ggatcaagcg tatgcagccg ccgcattgca tcagccatga tggatacttt
     2941 ctcggcagga gcaaggtgag atgacaggag atcctgcccc ggcacttcgc ccaatagcag
     3001 ccagtccctt cccgcttcag tgacaacgtc gagcacagct gcgcaaggaa cgcccgtcgt
     3061 ggccagccac gatagccgcg ctgcctcgtc ttggagttca ttcagggcac cggacaggtc
     3121 ggtcttgaca aaaagaaccg ggcgcccctg cgctgacagc cggaacacgg cggcatcaga
     3181 gcagccgatt gtctgttgtg cccagtcata gccgaatagc ctctccaccc aagcggccgg
     3241 agaacctgcg tgcaatccat cttgttcaat catgcgaaac gatcctcatc ctgtctcttg
     3301 atcagatctt gatcccctgc gccatcagat ccttggcggc aagaaagcca tccagtttac
     3361 tttgcagggc ttcccaacct taccagaggg cgccccagct ggcaattccg gttcgcttgc
     3421 tgtccataaa accgcccagt ctagctatcg ccatgtaagc ccactgcaag ctacctgctt
     3481 tctctttgcg cttgcgtttt cccttgtcca gatagcccag tagctgacat tcatccggga
     3541 cgtcgtgccc caactggggt aacctttgag ttctctcagt tgggggatcg atagtcaaaa
     3601 gcctccggtc ggaggctttt gactagcacc tcggtaccaa attccagaaa agaggcctcc
     3661 cgaaaggggg gccttttttc gttttggtcc ggatccgata tcatccaagt cttcaattgc
     3721 aatccgataa ttcaggtaga agacaactgg tctagactcg aggacgaaca ataaggcctc
     3781 cctaacgggg ggcctttttt attgataaca aaaatccaca aggaaaaatt aaaggggaga
     3841 taaaatcccc cctttttggt taactgcggc cgctcaaccc cgttccagcc caacagtgtt
     3901 agtctttgct cttacccagt tgggcgggat agcctgcccg gctagcaacg catgagaaag
     3961 cccccggaag atcaccttcc gggggctttt ttattgcgct gcgggtgcca gggcgtgccc
     4021 ttgggctccc cgggcgcgta ctcc
//
