# Supplementary material for: The SAGE genetic toolkit enables highly efficient, iterative site-specific genome engineering in bacteria
Source: bioRxiv preprint, doi:10.1101/2020.06.28.176339, version 1 (2020-06-28)
Supplement: Supplementary File P1 - Plasmid Maps [file 176339_file02.zip › pJH0208.gb]

LOCUS       pJH0208                 2579 bp    DNA     circular UNA 24-JUN-2020
DEFINITION  .
ACCESSION   urn.local...l0-c31n3ol
VERSION     urn.local...l0-c31n3ol
KEYWORDS    .
SOURCE      
  ORGANISM  .
FEATURES             Location/Qualifiers
     rep_origin      35..717
                     /ApEinfo_fwdcolor="gray50"
                     /ApEinfo_revcolor="gray50"
                     /ApEinfo_graphicformat="arrow_data {{0 1 2 0 0 -1} {} 0}
                     width 5 offset 0"
                     /label="ColE1 origin"
     terminator      complement(906..954)
                     /ApEinfo_fwdcolor="#9d1b1c"
                     /ApEinfo_revcolor="#9d1b1c"
                     /ApEinfo_graphicformat="arrow_data {{0 1 2 0 0 -1} {} 0}
                     width 5 offset 0"
                     /label="L3S3P22 terminator"
     terminator      967..1008
                     /ApEinfo_fwdcolor="#9d1b1c"
                     /ApEinfo_revcolor="#9d1b1c"
                     /ApEinfo_graphicformat="arrow_data {{0 1 2 0 0 -1} {} 0}
                     width 5 offset 0"
                     /label="ECK120035133"
     CDS             complement(1018..1812)
                     /gene="nptII"
                     /codon_start=1
                     /transl_table=11
                     /product="neomycin phosphotransferase"
                     /protein_id="ACJ66844.1"
                     /db_xref="GI:215434895"
                     /vntifkey=4
                     /ApEinfo_fwdcolor="#66ff66"
                     /ApEinfo_revcolor="#66ff66"
                     /ApEinfo_graphicformat="arrow_data {{0 1 2 0 0 -1} {} 0}
                     width 5 offset 0"
                     /label="neomycin\phosphotransferase"
     gene            complement(1018..1812)
                     /gene="nptII"
                     /vntifkey=60
                     /ApEinfo_fwdcolor="#66ff66"
                     /ApEinfo_revcolor="#66ff66"
                     /ApEinfo_graphicformat="arrow_data {{0 1 2 0 0 -1} {} 0}
                     width 5 offset 0"
                     /label="nptII"
     -10_signal      complement(1977..1985)
                     /ApEinfo_fwdcolor="#07e500"
                     /ApEinfo_revcolor="#07e500"
                     /ApEinfo_graphicformat="arrow_data {{0 1 2 0 0 -1} {} 0}
                     width 5 offset 0"
                     /label="-10 KanR (BPROM_pred)"
     -35_signal      complement(2003..2008)
                     /ApEinfo_fwdcolor="#07e500"
                     /ApEinfo_revcolor="#07e500"
                     /ApEinfo_graphicformat="arrow_data {{0 1 2 0 0 -1} {} 0}
                     width 5 offset 0"
                     /label="-35 KanR (BPROM_pred)"
     misc_recomb     2084..2125
                     /ApEinfo_fwdcolor="#ff8275"
                     /ApEinfo_revcolor="#ff8275"
                     /ApEinfo_graphicformat="arrow_data {{0 1 2 0 0 -1} {} 0}
                     width 5 offset 0"
                     /label="phiC31 attP"
     regulatory      2132..2163
                     /regulatory_class="terminator"
                     /note="TonB terminator"
                     /ApEinfo_fwdcolor="#ff4649"
                     /ApEinfo_revcolor="#ff4649"
                     /ApEinfo_graphicformat="arrow_data {{0 1 2 0 0 -1} {} 0}
                     width 5 offset 0"
                     /label="TonB terminator"
     terminator      2169..2229
                     /locus_tag="/product="" /label=L3S2P21
                     /ApEinfo_fwdcolor=""#9d1b1c"
                     /ApEinfo_revcolor="#9d1b1c"
                     /ApEinfo_graphicformat="arrow_data {{0 1 2 0 0 -1} {} 0}
                     width 5 offset 0"
                     /label="terminator"
     misc_feature    2231..2410
                     /Source="referenceToDocument: urn:local:.:vi-c31n3px"
                     /label="MCS (pGW44xBamHIxNheI) (concatenated sequence 2)"
                     /note="Geneious type: Concatenated sequence"
     misc_feature    complement(2248..2253)
                     /ApEinfo_fwdcolor="#ff0004"
                     /ApEinfo_revcolor="#ff0004"
                     /ApEinfo_graphicformat="arrow_data {{0 1 2 0 0 -1} {} 0}
                     width 5 offset 0"
                     /label="BbsI"
     misc_feature    2278..2283
                     /ApEinfo_label="BbsI"
                     /ApEinfo_fwdcolor="#ff0004"
                     /ApEinfo_revcolor="#ff0004"
                     /ApEinfo_graphicformat="arrow_data {{0 1 2 0 0 -1} {} 0}
                     width 5 offset 0"
                     /label="BbsI(1)"
     terminator      2302..2352
                     /ApEinfo_fwdcolor="#9d1b1c"
                     /ApEinfo_revcolor="#9d1b1c"
                     /ApEinfo_graphicformat="arrow_data {{0 1 2 0 0 -1} {} 0}
                     width 5 offset 0"
                     /label="L3S1P13 terminator"
     terminator      complement(2360..2404)
                     /ApEinfo_fwdcolor="#9d1b1c"
                     /ApEinfo_revcolor="#9d1b1c"
                     /ApEinfo_graphicformat="arrow_data {{0 1 2 0 0 -1} {} 0}
                     width 5 offset 0"
                     /label="ECK120010850"
     misc_feature    2407..2480
                     /Source="referenceToDocument: urn:local:.:vj-c31n3px"
                     /label="phiBT1 (concatenated sequence 3)"
                     /note="Geneious type: Concatenated sequence"
     motif           2413..2475
                     /created_by="hln"
                     /Transferred_From="phiBT1 _attP "
                     /Transferred_Similarity="100.00%"
                     /label="phiBT1_attP"
     misc_feature    2477..2234
                     /Source="referenceToDocument: urn:local:.:vh-c31n3px"
                     /label="Digestion of pJE991x BamHIxNheI (concatenated
                     sequence 1)"
                     /note="Geneious type: Concatenated sequence"
     terminator      2482..2534
                     /ApEinfo_fwdcolor="#9d1b1c"
                     /ApEinfo_revcolor="#9d1b1c"
                     /ApEinfo_graphicformat="arrow_data {{0 1 2 0 0 -1} {} 0}
                     width 5 offset 0"
                     /label="ECK120033736"
     misc_recomb     2535..2579
                     /ApEinfo_fwdcolor="#ff8275"
                     /ApEinfo_revcolor="#ff8275"
                     /ApEinfo_graphicformat="arrow_data {{0 1 2 0 0 -1} {} 0}
                     width 5 offset 0"
                     /label="phiC31 attB"
ORIGIN      
        1 aaaaggatct aggtgaagat cctttttgat aatctcatga ccaaaatccc ttaacgtgag
       61 ttttcgttcc actgagcgtc agaccccgta gaaaagatca aaggatcttc ttgagatcct
      121 ttttttctgc gcgtaatctg ctgcttgcaa acaaaaaaac caccgctacc agcggtggtt
      181 tgtttgccgg atcaagagct accaactctt tttccgaagg taactggctt cagcagagcg
      241 cagataccaa atactgttct tctagtgtag ccgtagttag gccaccactt caagaactct
      301 gtagcaccgc ctacatacct cgctctgcta atcctgttac cagtggctgc tgccagtggc
      361 gataagtcgt gtcttaccgg gttggactca agacgatagt taccggataa ggcgcagcgg
      421 tcgggctgaa cggggggttc gtgcacacag cccagcttgg agcgaacgac ctacaccgaa
      481 ctgagatacc tacagcgtga gctatgagaa agcgccacgc ttcccgaagg gagaaaggcg
      541 gacaggtatc cggtaagcgg cagggtcgga acaggagagc gcacgaggga gcttccaggg
      601 ggaaacgcct ggtatcttta tagtcctgtc gggtttcgcc acctctgact tgagcgtcga
      661 tttttgtgat gctcgtcagg ggggcggagc ctatggaaaa acgccagcaa cgcggccttt
      721 ttacggttcc tggccttttg ctggcctttt gctcacatgt tctttcctgc gttatcccct
      781 gattctgtgg ataaccgtat taccgccttt gagtgagctg ataccgctcg ccgcagccga
      841 acgaccgagc gcagcgagtc agtgagcgag gaagcggaag agcgcccaat acgcaaaccg
      901 cctctgggag accagaaaca aaaaaaggcc gcgttagcgg ccttcaataa ttggacctgg
      961 ctcctaactg atttttaagg cgactgatga gtcgcctttt ttttgtctaa gaattcatca
     1021 gaagaactcg tcaagaaggc gatagaaggc gatgcgctgc gaatcgggag cggcgatacc
     1081 gtaaagcacg aggaagcggt cagcccattc gccgccaagc tcttcagcaa tatcacgggt
     1141 agccaacgct atgtcctgat agcggtccgc cacacccagc cggccacagt cgatgaatcc
     1201 agaaaagcgg ccattttcca ccatgatatt cggcaagcag gcatcgccat gggtcacgac
     1261 gagatcctcg ccgtcgggca tccgcgcctt gagcctggcg aacagttcgg ctggcgcgag
     1321 cccctgatgc tcttcgtcca gatcatcctg atcgacaaga ccggcttcca tccgagtacg
     1381 tgctcgctcg atgcgatgtt tcgcttggtg gtcgaatggg caggtagccg gatcaagcgt
     1441 atgcagccgc cgcattgcat cagccatgat ggatactttc tcggcaggag caaggtgaga
     1501 tgacaggaga tcctgccccg gcacttcgcc caatagcagc cagtcccttc ccgcttcagt
     1561 gacaacgtcg agcacagctg cgcaaggaac gcccgtcgtg gccagccacg atagccgcgc
     1621 tgcctcgtct tggagttcat tcagggcacc ggacaggtcg gtcttgacaa aaagaaccgg
     1681 gcgcccctgc gctgacagcc ggaacacggc ggcatcagag cagccgattg tctgttgtgc
     1741 ccagtcatag ccgaatagcc tctccaccca agcggccgga gaacctgcgt gcaatccatc
     1801 ttgttcaatc atgcgaaacg atcctcatcc tgtctcttga tcagatcttg atcccctgcg
     1861 ccatcagatc cttggcggca agaaagccat ccagtttact ttgcagggct tcccaacctt
     1921 accagagggc gccccagctg gcaattccgg ttcgcttgct gtccataaaa ccgcccagtc
     1981 tagctatcgc catgtaagcc cactgcaagc tacctgcttt ctctttgcgc ttgcgttttc
     2041 ccttgtccag atagcccagt agctgacatt catccgggac gtcgtgcccc aactggggta
     2101 acctttgagt tctctcagtt gggggatcga tagtcaaaag cctccggtcg gaggcttttg
     2161 actagcacct cggtaccaaa ttccagaaaa gaggcctccc gaaagggggg ccttttttcg
     2221 ttttggtccg gatccgatat catccaagtc ttcaattgca atccgataat tcaggtagaa
     2281 gacaactggt ctagactcga ggacgaacaa taaggcctcc ctaacggggg gcctttttta
     2341 ttgataacaa aaatccacaa ggaaaaatta aaggggagat aaaatccccc ctttttggtt
     2401 aactgcggcc gcggtgctgg gttgttgtct ctggacagtg atccatggga aactactcag
     2461 caccaccaat gttccgctag caacgcatga gaaagccccc ggaagatcac cttccggggg
     2521 cttttttatt gcgctgcggg tgccagggcg tgcccttggg ctccccgggc gcgtactcc
//
