# Supplementary material for: The SAGE genetic toolkit enables highly efficient, iterative site-specific genome engineering in bacteria
Source: bioRxiv preprint, doi:10.1101/2020.06.28.176339, version 1 (2020-06-28)
Supplement: Supplementary File P1 - Plasmid Maps [file 176339_file02.zip › pGW22.gb]

LOCUS       pGW22                   5506 bp ds-DNA     circular     24-JUN-2020
DEFINITION  .
ACCESSION   urn.local...j4-c31n3oi
KEYWORDS    .
SOURCE      .
  ORGANISM  .
COMMENT     pGW09- AprR + mSFts1.ape from 1 to 3665COMMENT    
            ApEinfo:methylated:1.
FEATURES             Location/Qualifiers
     terminator      complement(1..49)
                     /ApEinfo_fwdcolor="#9d1b1c"
                     /ApEinfo_revcolor="#9d1b1c"
                     /ApEinfo_graphicformat="arrow_data {{0 1 2 0 0 -1} {} 0}
                     width 5 offset 0"
                     /label="L3S3P22 terminator"
     terminator      62..103
                     /ApEinfo_fwdcolor="#9d1b1c"
                     /ApEinfo_revcolor="#9d1b1c"
                     /ApEinfo_graphicformat="arrow_data {{0 1 2 0 0 -1} {} 0}
                     width 5 offset 0"
                     /label="ECK120035133"
     LZ_domain       complement(113..878)
                     /vntifkey=17
                     /ApEinfo_fwdcolor="#a855ff"
                     /ApEinfo_revcolor="#a855ff"
                     /ApEinfo_graphicformat="arrow_data {{0 1 2 0 0 -1} {} 0}
                     width 5 offset 0"
                     /label="aac\(Apramycin\resistance)"
     RBS             complement(879..908)
                     /locus_tag="/product="" /label=RBS region
                     /ApEinfo_fwdcolor=""#acdcff"
                     /ApEinfo_revcolor="#acdcff"
                     /ApEinfo_graphicformat="arrow_data {{0 1 2 0 0 -1} {} 0}
                     width 5 offset 0"
     promoter        complement(939..971)
                     /ApEinfo_fwdcolor="#346ee0"
                     /ApEinfo_revcolor="#1d43bd"
                     /ApEinfo_graphicformat="arrow_data {{0 1 2 0 0 -1} {} 0}
                     width 5 offset 0"
                     /label="Plac"
     rep_origin      1033..2314
                     /ApEinfo_fwdcolor="#999999"
                     /ApEinfo_revcolor="#999999"
                     /ApEinfo_graphicformat="arrow_data {{0 1 2 0 0 -1} {} 0}
                     width 5 offset 0"
                     /label="mSFts1 origin"
     terminator      2315..2375
                     /locus_tag="/product="" /label=L3S2P21
                     /ApEinfo_fwdcolor=""#9d1b1c"
                     /ApEinfo_revcolor="#9d1b1c"
                     /ApEinfo_graphicformat="arrow_data {{0 1 2 0 0 -1} {} 0}
                     width 5 offset 0"
     terminator      2382..2434
                     /ApEinfo_fwdcolor="#9d1b1c"
                     /ApEinfo_revcolor="#9d1b1c"
                     /ApEinfo_graphicformat="arrow_data {{0 1 2 0 0 -1} {} 0}
                     width 5 offset 0"
                     /label="ECK120033736"
     promoter        2482..2509
                     /ApEinfo_fwdcolor="#346ee0"
                     /ApEinfo_revcolor="#1d43bd"
                     /ApEinfo_graphicformat="arrow_data {{0 1 2 0 0 -1} {} 0}
                     width 5 offset 0"
                     /label="tac promoter"
     protein_bind    2513..2536
                     /ApEinfo_fwdcolor="#ffc526"
                     /ApEinfo_revcolor="#ffc526"
                     /ApEinfo_graphicformat="arrow_data {{0 1 2 0 0 -1} {} 0}
                     width 5 offset 0"
                     /label="lac operator"
     CDS             2559..4418
                     /ApEinfo_fwdcolor="#e7e8ff"
                     /ApEinfo_revcolor="#e7e8ff"
                     /ApEinfo_graphicformat="arrow_data {{0 1 2 0 0 -1} {} 0}
                     width 5 offset 0"
                     /label="TG1-int"
     terminator      4491..4541
                     /ApEinfo_fwdcolor="#9d1b1c"
                     /ApEinfo_revcolor="#9d1b1c"
                     /ApEinfo_graphicformat="arrow_data {{0 1 2 0 0 -1} {} 0}
                     width 5 offset 0"
                     /label="L3S1P13 terminator"
     terminator      complement(4549..4593)
                     /ApEinfo_fwdcolor="#9d1b1c"
                     /ApEinfo_revcolor="#9d1b1c"
                     /ApEinfo_graphicformat="arrow_data {{0 1 2 0 0 -1} {} 0}
                     width 5 offset 0"
                     /label="ECK120010850"
     rep_origin      4696..5315
                     /locus_tag="/product="" /label=pBR322_replication_origin
                     Replication origin|rep_or igin
                     /ApEinfo_fwdcolor=""#999999"
                     /ApEinfo_revcolor="#999999"
                     /ApEinfo_graphicformat="arrow_data {{0 1 2 0 0 -1} {} 0}
                     width 5 offset 0"
ORIGIN      
        1 gggagaccag aaacaaaaaa aggccgcgtt agcggccttc aataattgga cctggctcct
       61 aactgatttt taaggcgact gatgagtcgc cttttttttg tctaagaatt catcagccaa
      121 tcgactggcg agcggcatcg cattcttcgc atcccgcctc tggcggatgc aggaagatca
      181 acggatctcg gcccagttga cccagggctg tcgccacaat gtcgcgggag cggatcaacc
      241 gagcaaaggc atgaccgact ggaccttcct tctgaaggct cttctccttg agccacctgt
      301 ccgccaaggc aaagcgctca cagcagtggt cattctcgag ataatcgacg cgtaccaact
      361 tgccatcctg aagaatggtg cagtgtctcg gcaccccata gggaaccttt gccatcaact
      421 cggcaagatg cagcgtcgtg ttggcatcgt gtcccacgcc gaggagaagt acctgcccat
      481 cgagttcatg gacacgggcg accgggcttg caggcgagtg aggtggcagg ggcaatggat
      541 cagagatgat ctgctctgcc tgtggccccg ctgccgcaaa ggcaaatgga tgggcgctgc
      601 gctttacatt tggcaggcgc cagaatgtgt cagagacaac tccaaggtcc ggtgtaacgg
      661 gcgacgtggc aggatcgaac ggctcgtcgt ccagacctga ccacgagggc atgacgagcg
      721 tccctcccgg acccagcgca gcacgcaggg cctcgatcag tccaagtggc ccatcttcga
      781 ggggccggac gctacggaag gagctgtgga ccagcagcac accgccgggg gtaaccccaa
      841 ggttgagaag ctgaccgatg agctcggctt ttcgccatat gatatctcct gtgtgagtta
      901 atcttaaggt gtgaaattgt tatccgctca caattccaca caacatacga gccggaagca
      961 taaagtgtaa agcctggggt gcctaatgca aagactacta gtggaccaaa acggcgcgcc
     1021 aagcaaacta gtcctctcag gcgccgctgg tgccgctggt tggacgccaa gggtgaatcc
     1081 gcctcgatac cctgattact cgcttcctgc gccctctcag gcggcgatag gggactggta
     1141 aaacggggat tgcccagacg cctcccccgc cccttcaggg gcacaaatgc ggccccaacg
     1201 gggccacgta gtggtgcgtt ttttgcgttt ccaccctttt cttccttttc ccttttaaac
     1261 cttttaggac gtctacaggc cacgtaatcc gtggcctgta gagtttaaaa agggacggat
     1321 ttgttgccat taagggacgg atttgttgtt aagaagggac ggatttgttg ttgtaaaggg
     1381 acggatttgt tgtattgtgg gacgcagata cagtgtcccc ttatacacaa ggaatgtcga
     1441 acgtggcctc acccccaatg gtttacaaaa gcaatgccct ggtcgaggcc gcgtatcgcc
     1501 tcagtgttca ggaacagcgg atcgttctgg cctgtattag ccaggtgaag aggagcgagc
     1561 ctgtcaccga tgaagtgatg tattcagtga cggcggagga catagcgacg atggcgggtg
     1621 tccctatcga atcttcctac aaccagctca aagaagcggc cctgcgcctg aaacggcggg
     1681 aagtccggtt aacccaagag cccaatggca aggggaaaag accgagtgtg atgattacct
     1741 gctgggtgca aacaatcatc taccgggagg gtgagggccg tgtagaactc aggttcacca
     1801 aagacatgct gccgtacctg acggaactca ccaaacagtt caccaaatac gccttggctg
     1861 acgtggccaa gatggacagc acccacgcga tcaggcttta cgagctgctc atgcaatggg
     1921 acagcatcgg ccagcgcgaa atagaaattg accagctgcg aaagtggttt caactggaag
     1981 gccggtatcc ctcgatcaag gacttcaagt tgcgagtgct tgatccagcc gtgacgcaga
     2041 tcaacgagca cagaccgcta caggtggagt gggcgcagcg aaagaccggg cgcaaggtca
     2101 cacatctgtt gttcagtttt ggaccgaaga agcccgccaa ggcggtgggt aaggccccag
     2161 cgaagcgcaa ggccgggaag atttcagatg ctgagatcgc gaaacaggct cgccctggtg
     2221 agacatggga agcggcccgc gctcgactaa cccagatgcc gctggatctg gcctagaggc
     2281 cgtggccacc acggcccggc ctgcctttct gcagctcggt accaaattcc agaaaagagg
     2341 cctcccgaaa ggggggcctt ttttcgtttt ggtccaagca aaacgcatga gaaagccccc
     2401 ggaagatcac cttccggggg cttttttatt gcgcggatcc aaattcggca acacgccata
     2461 gggacatagc cagcagagct gttgacaatt aatcatcggc tcgtataatg tgtggaattg
     2521 tgagcggata acaatttcac acataggagg tgatgcagat ggtgattctg gcgggtggct
     2581 acgaccgtca gagcgcggag cgtgaaaaca gcagcaccgc gagcccggcg acccaacgtg
     2641 cggcgaaccg tggcaaggcg gaagcgctgg cgaaagagta tgcgcgtgat ggtgtggaag
     2701 ttaaatggct gggtcacttc agcgaggcgc cgggtaccag cgcgttcacc ggcgtggacc
     2761 gtccggaatt taaccgtatt ctggatatgt gccgtaaccg tgagatgaac atgatcattg
     2821 ttcactacat cagccgtctg agccgtgagg aaccgctgga catcattccg gtggttaccg
     2881 aactgctgcg tctgggtgtg accattgtga gcgttaacga aggtaccttc cgtccgggcg
     2941 agatgatgga cctgatccac ctgattatgc gtctgcaagc gagccacgat gaaagcaaga
     3001 acaaaagcgt ggcggttagc aacgcgaagg agctggcgaa acgtctgggt ggccacaccg
     3061 gtagcacccc gtacggcttt gacaccgtgg aggaaatggt tccgaacccg gaggatggtg
     3121 gcaaactggt ggcgatccgt cgtctggttc cgagcgcgca cacctgggaa ggtgcgcatg
     3181 gtagcgaggg tgcggttatt cgttgggcgt ggcaggaaat caagacccac cgtgacaccc
     3241 cgttcaaagg tggcggtgcg ggtagctttc atccgggtag cctgaacggt ctgtgcgagc
     3301 gtctgtatcg tgataaggtg ccgacccgtg gtaccctggt tggcaagaaa cgtgcgggta
     3361 gcgactggga cccgggtgtg ctgaaacgtg ttctgagcga cccgcgtatt gcgggttacc
     3421 aagcggacat cgcgtataaa gtgcgtgcgg atggcagccg tggcggtttc agccactaca
     3481 aaattcgtcg tgatccggtt accatggaac cgctgaccct gccgggtttt gagccgtata
     3541 tcccgccggc ggagtggtgg gaactgcaag agtggctgca aggccgtggt cgtggcaagg
     3601 gccagtaccg tggccaaagc ctgctgagcg cgatggacgt gctgtactgc tatggcagcg
     3661 gtcagctgga cccggaaacc ggttacagca acggcagcac catggcgggt aacgttcgtg
     3721 agggcgacca agcgcacaag agcagctatg cgtgcaaatg cccgcgtcgt gtgcacgacg
     3781 gtagcagctg tagcattacc atgcacaacc tggacccgta catcgttggc gcgattttcg
     3841 cgcgtattac cgcgtttgac ccggcggacc cggatgatct ggaaggtgat accgcggcgc
     3901 tgatgtatga agcggcgcgt cgttggggtg cgacccacga acgtccggag ctgaaaggcc
     3961 agcgtagcga actgatggcg caacgtgcgg acgcggttaa ggcgctggag gaactgtacg
     4021 aggataaacg taacggcggt tatcgtagcg cgatgggtcg tcgtgcgttc ctggaggaag
     4081 aggcggcgct gaccctgcgt atggagggtg cggaagagcg tctgcgtcaa ctggatgcgg
     4141 cggatagccc ggtgctgccg attggcgagt ggctgggtga ccgtggcagc gatccgaccg
     4201 gtccgggttc ctggtgggcg ctggcgccgc tggaagaccg tcgtgcgttc gtgcgtctgt
     4261 ttgttgatcg tatcgaggtt attaagctgc cgaaaggtgt gcaacgtccg ggtcgtgttc
     4321 cgccgattgc ggaccgtgtg cgtatccact gggcgaagcc gaaagttgaa gaggaaaccg
     4381 agccggaaac cctgaacggt tttaccgcgg cggcgtaagc tagcatccaa gtcttcaatt
     4441 gcaatccgat aattcaggta gaagacaact gggtcgaccc cgggctcgag gacgaacaat
     4501 aaggcctccc taacgggggg ccttttttat tgataacaaa aatccacaag gaaaaattaa
     4561 aggggagata aaatcccccc tttttggtta actgcggccg caaaaggatc taggtgaaga
     4621 tcctttttga taatctcatg accaaaatcc cttaacgtga gttttcgttc cactgagcgt
     4681 cagaccccgt agaaaagatc aaaggatctt cttgagatcc tttttttctg cgcgtaatct
     4741 gctgcttgca aacaaaaaaa ccaccgctac cagcggtggt ttgtttgccg gatcaagagc
     4801 taccaactct ttttccgaag gtaactggct tcagcagagc gcagatacca aatactgttc
     4861 ttctagtgta gccgtagtta ggccaccact tcaagaactc tgtagcaccg cctacatacc
     4921 tcgctctgct aatcctgtta ccagtggctg ctgccagtgg cgataagtcg tgtcttaccg
     4981 ggttggactc aagacgatag ttaccggata aggcgcagcg gtcgggctga acggggggtt
     5041 cgtgcacaca gcccagcttg gagcgaacga cctacaccga actgagatac ctacagcgtg
     5101 agctatgaga aagcgccacg cttcccgaag ggagaaaggc ggacaggtat ccggtaagcg
     5161 gcagggtcgg aacaggagag cgcacgaggg agcttccagg gggaaacgcc tggtatcttt
     5221 atagtcctgt cgggtttcgc cacctctgac ttgagcgtcg atttttgtga tgctcgtcag
     5281 gggggcggag cctatggaaa aacgccagca acgcggcctt tttacggttc ctggcctttt
     5341 gctggccttt tgctcacatg ttctttcctg cgttatcccc tgattctgtg gataaccgta
     5401 ttaccgcctt tgagtgagct gataccgctc gccgcagccg aacgaccgag cgcagcgagt
     5461 cagtgagcga ggaagcggaa gagcgcccaa tacgcaaacc gcctct
//
