# Supplementary material for: The SAGE genetic toolkit enables highly efficient, iterative site-specific genome engineering in bacteria
Source: bioRxiv preprint, doi:10.1101/2020.06.28.176339, version 1 (2020-06-28)
Supplement: Supplementary File P1 - Plasmid Maps [file 176339_file02.zip › pGW16.gb]

LOCUS       pGW16                   5041 bp ds-DNA     circular     24-JUN-2020
DEFINITION  .
ACCESSION   urn.local...iz-c31n3oh
KEYWORDS    .
SOURCE      .
  ORGANISM  .
COMMENT     pGW09- AprR + mSFts1.ape from 1 to 3665COMMENT    
            ApEinfo:methylated:1.
FEATURES             Location/Qualifiers
     terminator      complement(1..49)
                     /ApEinfo_fwdcolor="#9d1b1c"
                     /ApEinfo_revcolor="#9d1b1c"
                     /ApEinfo_graphicformat="arrow_data {{0 1 2 0 0 -1} {} 0}
                     width 5 offset 0"
                     /label="L3S3P22 terminator"
     terminator      62..103
                     /ApEinfo_fwdcolor="#9d1b1c"
                     /ApEinfo_revcolor="#9d1b1c"
                     /ApEinfo_graphicformat="arrow_data {{0 1 2 0 0 -1} {} 0}
                     width 5 offset 0"
                     /label="ECK120035133"
     LZ_domain       complement(113..878)
                     /vntifkey=17
                     /ApEinfo_fwdcolor="#a855ff"
                     /ApEinfo_revcolor="#a855ff"
                     /ApEinfo_graphicformat="arrow_data {{0 1 2 0 0 -1} {} 0}
                     width 5 offset 0"
                     /label="aac\(Apramycin\resistance)"
     RBS             complement(879..908)
                     /locus_tag="/product="" /label=RBS region
                     /ApEinfo_fwdcolor=""#acdcff"
                     /ApEinfo_revcolor="#acdcff"
                     /ApEinfo_graphicformat="arrow_data {{0 1 2 0 0 -1} {} 0}
                     width 5 offset 0"
     promoter        complement(939..971)
                     /ApEinfo_fwdcolor="#346ee0"
                     /ApEinfo_revcolor="#1d43bd"
                     /ApEinfo_graphicformat="arrow_data {{0 1 2 0 0 -1} {} 0}
                     width 5 offset 0"
                     /label="Plac"
     rep_origin      1033..2314
                     /ApEinfo_fwdcolor="#999999"
                     /ApEinfo_revcolor="#999999"
                     /ApEinfo_graphicformat="arrow_data {{0 1 2 0 0 -1} {} 0}
                     width 5 offset 0"
                     /label="mSFts1 origin"
     terminator      2315..2375
                     /locus_tag="/product="" /label=L3S2P21
                     /ApEinfo_fwdcolor=""#9d1b1c"
                     /ApEinfo_revcolor="#9d1b1c"
                     /ApEinfo_graphicformat="arrow_data {{0 1 2 0 0 -1} {} 0}
                     width 5 offset 0"
     terminator      2382..2434
                     /ApEinfo_fwdcolor="#9d1b1c"
                     /ApEinfo_revcolor="#9d1b1c"
                     /ApEinfo_graphicformat="arrow_data {{0 1 2 0 0 -1} {} 0}
                     width 5 offset 0"
                     /label="ECK120033736"
     promoter        2482..2509
                     /ApEinfo_fwdcolor="#346ee0"
                     /ApEinfo_revcolor="#1d43bd"
                     /ApEinfo_graphicformat="arrow_data {{0 1 2 0 0 -1} {} 0}
                     width 5 offset 0"
                     /label="tac promoter"
     protein_bind    2513..2536
                     /ApEinfo_fwdcolor="#ffc526"
                     /ApEinfo_revcolor="#ffc526"
                     /ApEinfo_graphicformat="arrow_data {{0 1 2 0 0 -1} {} 0}
                     width 5 offset 0"
                     /label="lac operator"
     CDS             2559..3953
                     /ApEinfo_fwdcolor="#e7e8ff"
                     /ApEinfo_revcolor="#e7e8ff"
                     /ApEinfo_graphicformat="arrow_data {{0 1 2 0 0 -1} {} 0}
                     width 5 offset 0"
                     /modified_by="elmo110"
                     /label="phiC1-int"
     terminator      4026..4076
                     /ApEinfo_fwdcolor="#9d1b1c"
                     /ApEinfo_revcolor="#9d1b1c"
                     /ApEinfo_graphicformat="arrow_data {{0 1 2 0 0 -1} {} 0}
                     width 5 offset 0"
                     /label="L3S1P13 terminator"
     terminator      complement(4084..4128)
                     /ApEinfo_fwdcolor="#9d1b1c"
                     /ApEinfo_revcolor="#9d1b1c"
                     /ApEinfo_graphicformat="arrow_data {{0 1 2 0 0 -1} {} 0}
                     width 5 offset 0"
                     /label="ECK120010850"
     rep_origin      4171..4853
                     /ApEinfo_fwdcolor="gray50"
                     /ApEinfo_revcolor="gray50"
                     /ApEinfo_graphicformat="arrow_data {{0 1 2 0 0 -1} {} 0}
                     width 5 offset 0"
                     /label="ColE1 origin"
     rep_origin      4231..4850
                     /locus_tag="/product="" /label=pBR322_replication_origin
                     Replication origin|rep_or igin
                     /ApEinfo_fwdcolor=""#999999"
                     /ApEinfo_revcolor="#999999"
                     /ApEinfo_graphicformat="arrow_data {{0 1 2 0 0 -1} {} 0}
                     width 5 offset 0"
ORIGIN      
        1 gggagaccag aaacaaaaaa aggccgcgtt agcggccttc aataattgga cctggctcct
       61 aactgatttt taaggcgact gatgagtcgc cttttttttg tctaagaatt catcagccaa
      121 tcgactggcg agcggcatcg cattcttcgc atcccgcctc tggcggatgc aggaagatca
      181 acggatctcg gcccagttga cccagggctg tcgccacaat gtcgcgggag cggatcaacc
      241 gagcaaaggc atgaccgact ggaccttcct tctgaaggct cttctccttg agccacctgt
      301 ccgccaaggc aaagcgctca cagcagtggt cattctcgag ataatcgacg cgtaccaact
      361 tgccatcctg aagaatggtg cagtgtctcg gcaccccata gggaaccttt gccatcaact
      421 cggcaagatg cagcgtcgtg ttggcatcgt gtcccacgcc gaggagaagt acctgcccat
      481 cgagttcatg gacacgggcg accgggcttg caggcgagtg aggtggcagg ggcaatggat
      541 cagagatgat ctgctctgcc tgtggccccg ctgccgcaaa ggcaaatgga tgggcgctgc
      601 gctttacatt tggcaggcgc cagaatgtgt cagagacaac tccaaggtcc ggtgtaacgg
      661 gcgacgtggc aggatcgaac ggctcgtcgt ccagacctga ccacgagggc atgacgagcg
      721 tccctcccgg acccagcgca gcacgcaggg cctcgatcag tccaagtggc ccatcttcga
      781 ggggccggac gctacggaag gagctgtgga ccagcagcac accgccgggg gtaaccccaa
      841 ggttgagaag ctgaccgatg agctcggctt ttcgccatat gatatctcct gtgtgagtta
      901 atcttaaggt gtgaaattgt tatccgctca caattccaca caacatacga gccggaagca
      961 taaagtgtaa agcctggggt gcctaatgca aagactacta gtggaccaaa acggcgcgcc
     1021 aagcaaacta gtcctctcag gcgccgctgg tgccgctggt tggacgccaa gggtgaatcc
     1081 gcctcgatac cctgattact cgcttcctgc gccctctcag gcggcgatag gggactggta
     1141 aaacggggat tgcccagacg cctcccccgc cccttcaggg gcacaaatgc ggccccaacg
     1201 gggccacgta gtggtgcgtt ttttgcgttt ccaccctttt cttccttttc ccttttaaac
     1261 cttttaggac gtctacaggc cacgtaatcc gtggcctgta gagtttaaaa agggacggat
     1321 ttgttgccat taagggacgg atttgttgtt aagaagggac ggatttgttg ttgtaaaggg
     1381 acggatttgt tgtattgtgg gacgcagata cagtgtcccc ttatacacaa ggaatgtcga
     1441 acgtggcctc acccccaatg gtttacaaaa gcaatgccct ggtcgaggcc gcgtatcgcc
     1501 tcagtgttca ggaacagcgg atcgttctgg cctgtattag ccaggtgaag aggagcgagc
     1561 ctgtcaccga tgaagtgatg tattcagtga cggcggagga catagcgacg atggcgggtg
     1621 tccctatcga atcttcctac aaccagctca aagaagcggc cctgcgcctg aaacggcggg
     1681 aagtccggtt aacccaagag cccaatggca aggggaaaag accgagtgtg atgattacct
     1741 gctgggtgca aacaatcatc taccgggagg gtgagggccg tgtagaactc aggttcacca
     1801 aagacatgct gccgtacctg acggaactca ccaaacagtt caccaaatac gccttggctg
     1861 acgtggccaa gatggacagc acccacgcga tcaggcttta cgagctgctc atgcaatggg
     1921 acagcatcgg ccagcgcgaa atagaaattg accagctgcg aaagtggttt caactggaag
     1981 gccggtatcc ctcgatcaag gacttcaagt tgcgagtgct tgatccagcc gtgacgcaga
     2041 tcaacgagca cagaccgcta caggtggagt gggcgcagcg aaagaccggg cgcaaggtca
     2101 cacatctgtt gttcagtttt ggaccgaaga agcccgccaa ggcggtgggt aaggccccag
     2161 cgaagcgcaa ggccgggaag atttcagatg ctgagatcgc gaaacaggct cgccctggtg
     2221 agacatggga agcggcccgc gctcgactaa cccagatgcc gctggatctg gcctagaggc
     2281 cgtggccacc acggcccggc ctgcctttct gcagctcggt accaaattcc agaaaagagg
     2341 cctcccgaaa ggggggcctt ttttcgtttt ggtccaagca aaacgcatga gaaagccccc
     2401 ggaagatcac cttccggggg cttttttatt gcgcggatcc aaattcggca acacgccata
     2461 gggacatagc cagcagagct gttgacaatt aatcatcggc tcgtataatg tgtggaattg
     2521 tgagcggata acaatttcac acataggagg tgatgcagat gaaacgtgcg gcgctgtaca
     2581 tccgtgtgag caccatggaa caggcgaaag agggttatag cattccggcg caaaccgaca
     2641 agctgaaagc gttcgcgaag gcgaaagaca tggcggtggc gaaagtttac accgatccgg
     2701 gttttagcgg tgcgaagatg gaacgtccgg cgctgcaaga gatgatcagc gacattcaaa
     2761 acaagaaaat cgatgtggtt ctggtgtaca aactggatcg tctgagccgt agccagaaga
     2821 acaccctgta tctgatcgaa gacgtgttcc tgaagaacaa cgttgatttc atcagcatgc
     2881 aggagagctt cgacaccagc accccgtttg gccgtgcgac catcggtatg ctgagcgttt
     2941 tcgcgcagct ggaacgtgat accattaccg agcgtatgca catgggccgt accgaacgtg
     3001 cgaagcaagg ttactatcac ggtagcggca tcgtgccgct gggctacgac tatgttcacg
     3061 gcgagctgat cattaacgat tacgaagcgc agatcattca agagatctac gacctgtatg
     3121 tgaaccaggg taaaggccag caatacatta ccaaacgtat ggttgcgaag tatccggata
     3181 aggtgaaaac cctgaccatc gttaagtacg cgctgaccaa cccgctgtat atcggtaaaa
     3241 ttagctggga cggcaaggtg tacgatggtc accacagccc gatcattgac aaaagcatgt
     3301 atgataaggc gcaggaaatc attgcgcgta tggcgcaaaa aggtggcgag cagcacggta
     3361 accaactggg cctgctgctg ggtatcacct actgcggcaa gtgcggcgcg gaagtgtttc
     3421 gttatgttag cggtggcaag aaataccgtt ataactacta tatgtgccgt agcgtgaaga
     3481 aaatgctgcc gagcctggtt aaagactgga actgcaagca gccgagcctg cgtcaagagg
     3541 tggttgaaaa gaaagtgatc gacagcctga aaagcctgga tttcaagaaa attgagcgtg
     3601 aactgaagca ggttgaaaac aagaccaaaa gcaagatcac caccattaac aaccaaatca
     3661 gcaagaaaca caacgagaaa cagaagattc tggacctgta ccaatatggc acctttgatg
     3721 ttaccatgct gaacgaacgt atgaagaaaa tcgacaacga gattaacgcg ctgaccgcga
     3781 acatcgcgaa cctggaaggt accaaaagcg agagcctgat taacaaactg gaaaccctga
     3841 agaccttcaa ctgggagacc gaaaccaccg agaacaaaat cctgatcatt aaggagttcg
     3901 tggaacgtat tgagctgttt gacgatgagg ttatcattaa atacaagttt taagctagca
     3961 tccaagtctt caattgcaat ccgataattc aggtagaaga caactgggtc gaccccgggc
     4021 tcgaggacga acaataaggc ctccctaacg gggggccttt tttattgata acaaaaatcc
     4081 acaaggaaaa attaaagggg agataaaatc cccccttttt ggttaactgc ggccgcaaaa
     4141 ggatctaggt gaagatcctt tttgataatc tcatgaccaa aatcccttaa cgtgagtttt
     4201 cgttccactg agcgtcagac cccgtagaaa agatcaaagg atcttcttga gatccttttt
     4261 ttctgcgcgt aatctgctgc ttgcaaacaa aaaaaccacc gctaccagcg gtggtttgtt
     4321 tgccggatca agagctacca actctttttc cgaaggtaac tggcttcagc agagcgcaga
     4381 taccaaatac tgttcttcta gtgtagccgt agttaggcca ccacttcaag aactctgtag
     4441 caccgcctac atacctcgct ctgctaatcc tgttaccagt ggctgctgcc agtggcgata
     4501 agtcgtgtct taccgggttg gactcaagac gatagttacc ggataaggcg cagcggtcgg
     4561 gctgaacggg gggttcgtgc acacagccca gcttggagcg aacgacctac accgaactga
     4621 gatacctaca gcgtgagcta tgagaaagcg ccacgcttcc cgaagggaga aaggcggaca
     4681 ggtatccggt aagcggcagg gtcggaacag gagagcgcac gagggagctt ccagggggaa
     4741 acgcctggta tctttatagt cctgtcgggt ttcgccacct ctgacttgag cgtcgatttt
     4801 tgtgatgctc gtcagggggg cggagcctat ggaaaaacgc cagcaacgcg gcctttttac
     4861 ggttcctggc cttttgctgg ccttttgctc acatgttctt tcctgcgtta tcccctgatt
     4921 ctgtggataa ccgtattacc gcctttgagt gagctgatac cgctcgccgc agccgaacga
     4981 ccgagcgcag cgagtcagtg agcgaggaag cggaagagcg cccaatacgc aaaccgcctc
     5041 t
//
