# Supplementary material for: The SAGE genetic toolkit enables highly efficient, iterative site-specific genome engineering in bacteria
Source: bioRxiv preprint, doi:10.1101/2020.06.28.176339, version 1 (2020-06-28)
Supplement: Supplementary File P1 - Plasmid Maps [file 176339_file02.zip › pGW32.gb]

LOCUS       pGW32                   3628 bp ds-DNA     circular     24-JUN-2020
DEFINITION  .
ACCESSION   urn.local...ja-c31n3oi
KEYWORDS    .
SOURCE      .
  ORGANISM  .
COMMENT     pGW09- AprR + mSFts1.ape from 1 to 3665COMMENT                     
                                                   COMMENT    
            ApEinfo:methylated:1.
FEATURES             Location/Qualifiers
     terminator      complement(1..49)
                     /ApEinfo_fwdcolor="#9d1b1c"
                     /ApEinfo_revcolor="#9d1b1c"
                     /ApEinfo_graphicformat="arrow_data {{0 1 2 0 0 -1} {} 0}
                     width 5 offset 0"
                     /label="L3S3P22 terminator"
     terminator      62..103
                     /ApEinfo_fwdcolor="#9d1b1c"
                     /ApEinfo_revcolor="#9d1b1c"
                     /ApEinfo_graphicformat="arrow_data {{0 1 2 0 0 -1} {} 0}
                     width 5 offset 0"
                     /label="ECK120035133"
     LZ_domain       complement(113..878)
                     /vntifkey=17
                     /ApEinfo_fwdcolor="#a855ff"
                     /ApEinfo_revcolor="#a855ff"
                     /ApEinfo_graphicformat="arrow_data {{0 1 2 0 0 -1} {} 0}
                     width 5 offset 0"
                     /label="aac\(Apramycin\resistance)"
     RBS             complement(879..908)
                     /locus_tag="/product="" /label=RBS region
                     /ApEinfo_fwdcolor=""#acdcff"
                     /ApEinfo_revcolor="#acdcff"
                     /ApEinfo_graphicformat="arrow_data {{0 1 2 0 0 -1} {} 0}
                     width 5 offset 0"
     protein_bind    complement(915..938)
                     /ApEinfo_fwdcolor="#ffc526"
                     /ApEinfo_revcolor="#ffc526"
                     /ApEinfo_graphicformat="arrow_data {{0 1 2 0 0 -1} {} 0}
                     width 5 offset 0"
                     /label="lac operator"
     promoter        complement(939..971)
                     /ApEinfo_fwdcolor="#346ee0"
                     /ApEinfo_revcolor="#1d43bd"
                     /ApEinfo_graphicformat="arrow_data {{0 1 2 0 0 -1} {} 0}
                     width 5 offset 0"
                     /label="Plac"
     promoter        1054..1081
                     /ApEinfo_fwdcolor="#346ee0"
                     /ApEinfo_revcolor="#1d43bd"
                     /ApEinfo_graphicformat="arrow_data {{0 1 2 0 0 -1} {} 0}
                     width 5 offset 0"
                     /label="tac promoter"
     CDS             1131..2540
                     /ApEinfo_fwdcolor="#e7e8ff"
                     /ApEinfo_revcolor="#e7e8ff"
                     /ApEinfo_graphicformat="arrow_data {{0 1 2 0 0 -1} {} 0}
                     width 5 offset 0"
                     /label="phiRv1-int"
     terminator      complement(2671..2715)
                     /ApEinfo_fwdcolor="#9d1b1c"
                     /ApEinfo_revcolor="#9d1b1c"
                     /ApEinfo_graphicformat="arrow_data {{0 1 2 0 0 -1} {} 0}
                     width 5 offset 0"
                     /label="ECK120010850"
     rep_origin      2758..3440
                     /ApEinfo_fwdcolor="gray50"
                     /ApEinfo_revcolor="gray50"
                     /ApEinfo_graphicformat="arrow_data {{0 1 2 0 0 -1} {} 0}
                     width 5 offset 0"
                     /label="ColE1 origin"
ORIGIN      
        1 gggagaccag aaacaaaaaa aggccgcgtt agcggccttc aataattgga cctggctcct
       61 aactgatttt taaggcgact gatgagtcgc cttttttttg tctaagaatt catcagccaa
      121 tcgactggcg agcggcatcg cattcttcgc atcccgcctc tggcggatgc aggaagatca
      181 acggatctcg gcccagttga cccagggctg tcgccacaat gtcgcgggag cggatcaacc
      241 gagcaaaggc atgaccgact ggaccttcct tctgaaggct cttctccttg agccacctgt
      301 ccgccaaggc aaagcgctca cagcagtggt cattctcgag ataatcgacg cgtaccaact
      361 tgccatcctg aagaatggtg cagtgtctcg gcaccccata gggaaccttt gccatcaact
      421 cggcaagatg cagcgtcgtg ttggcatcgt gtcccacgcc gaggagaagt acctgcccat
      481 cgagttcatg gacacgggcg accgggcttg caggcgagtg aggtggcagg ggcaatggat
      541 cagagatgat ctgctctgcc tgtggccccg ctgccgcaaa ggcaaatgga tgggcgctgc
      601 gctttacatt tggcaggcgc cagaatgtgt cagagacaac tccaaggtcc ggtgtaacgg
      661 gcgacgtggc aggatcgaac ggctcgtcgt ccagacctga ccacgagggc atgacgagcg
      721 tccctcccgg acccagcgca gcacgcaggg cctcgatcag tccaagtggc ccatcttcga
      781 ggggccggac gctacggaag gagctgtgga ccagcagcac accgccgggg gtaaccccaa
      841 ggttgagaag ctgaccgatg agctcggctt ttcgccatat gatatctcct gtgtgagtta
      901 atcttaaggt gtgaaattgt tatccgctca caattccaca caacatacga gccggaagca
      961 taaagtgtaa agcctggggt gcctaatgca aagactacta gtggaccaaa acaaattcgg
     1021 caacacgcca tagggacata gccagcagag ctgttgacaa ttaatcatcg gctcgtataa
     1081 tgtgtggaat tgtgagcgga taacaatttc acacatagga ggtgatgcag atgcgttaca
     1141 ccaccccggt tcgtgcggcg gtgtatctgc gtatcagcga ggaccgtagc ggtgaacagc
     1201 tgggcgttgc gcgtcaacgt gaggattgcc tgaagctgtg cggtcagcgt aaatgggttc
     1261 cggtggaata cctggacaac gatgttagcg cgagcaccgg caagcgtcgt ccggcgtatg
     1321 agcaaatgct ggcggacatc accgcgggca aaattgcggc ggtggttgcg tgggacctgg
     1381 atcgtctgca ccgtcgtccg attgagctgg aagcgtttat gagcctggcg gatgaaaagc
     1441 gtctggcgct ggcgaccgtt gcgggtgatg tggatctggc gaccccgcag ggtcgtctgg
     1501 ttgcgcgtct gaaaggcagc gtggcggcgc atgagaccga acacaagaaa gcgcgtcaac
     1561 gtcgtgcggc gcgtcaaaag gcggagcgtg gtcacccgaa ctggagcaaa gcgttcggct
     1621 acctgccggg tccgaacggt ccggaaccgg acccgcgtac cgcgccgctg gttaagcagg
     1681 cgtatgcgga tatcctggcg ggtgcgagcc tgggtgatgt gtgccgtcaa tggaacgatg
     1741 cgggtgcgtt caccattacc ggtcgtccgt ggaccaccac caccctgagc aagtttctgc
     1801 gtaaaccgcg taacgcgggt ctgcgtgcgt acaagggtgc gcgttatggc ccggttgacc
     1861 gtgatgcgat cgtgggcaaa gcgcaatgga gcccgctggt tgacgaggcg accttttggg
     1921 cggcgcaagc ggttctggat gcgccgggtc gtgcgccggg tcgtaagagc gttcgtcgtc
     1981 acctgctgac cggtctggcg ggttgcggta aatgcggtaa ccatctggcg ggcagctacc
     2041 gtaccgacgg tcaggtggtt tatgtttgca aggcgtgcca tggtgtggcg atcctggcgg
     2101 ataacatcga gccgattctg taccacattg ttgcggaacg tctggcgatg ccggatgcgg
     2161 tggatctgct gcgtcgtgag atccatgatg cggcggaggc ggaaaccatt cgtctggagc
     2221 tggaaaccct gtatggtgaa ctggatcgtc tggcggtgga gcgtgcggaa ggtctgctga
     2281 ccgcgcgtca ggttaagatc agcaccgaca ttgtgaacgc gaagatcacc aaactgcaag
     2341 cgcgtcagca agaccaagag cgtctgcgtg ttttcgatgg tatcccgctg ggtaccccgc
     2401 aagtggcggg tatgattgcg gagctgagcc cggaccgttt tcgtgcggtt ctggatgtgc
     2461 tggcggaagt ggttgtgcag ccggtgggta aaagcggccg tattttcaac ccggaacgtg
     2521 ttcaagtgaa ctggcgttaa gctagcatcc aagtcttcaa ttgcaatccg ataattcagg
     2581 tagaagacaa ctgggtcgac cccgggctcg aggacgaaca ataaggcctc cctaacgggg
     2641 ggcctttttt attgataaca aaaatccaca aggaaaaatt aaaggggaga taaaatcccc
     2701 cctttttggt taactgcggc cgcaaaagga tctaggtgaa gatccttttt gataatctca
     2761 tgaccaaaat cccttaacgt gagttttcgt tccactgagc gtcagacccc gtagaaaaga
     2821 tcaaaggatc ttcttgagat cctttttttc tgcgcgtaat ctgctgcttg caaacaaaaa
     2881 aaccaccgct accagcggtg gtttgtttgc cggatcaaga gctaccaact ctttttccga
     2941 aggtaactgg cttcagcaga gcgcagatac caaatactgt tcttctagtg tagccgtagt
     3001 taggccacca cttcaagaac tctgtagcac cgcctacata cctcgctctg ctaatcctgt
     3061 taccagtggc tgctgccagt ggcgataagt cgtgtcttac cgggttggac tcaagacgat
     3121 agttaccgga taaggcgcag cggtcgggct gaacgggggg ttcgtgcaca cagcccagct
     3181 tggagcgaac gacctacacc gaactgagat acctacagcg tgagctatga gaaagcgcca
     3241 cgcttcccga agggagaaag gcggacaggt atccggtaag cggcagggtc ggaacaggag
     3301 agcgcacgag ggagcttcca gggggaaacg cctggtatct ttatagtcct gtcgggtttc
     3361 gccacctctg acttgagcgt cgatttttgt gatgctcgtc aggggggcgg agcctatgga
     3421 aaaacgccag caacgcggcc tttttacggt tcctggcctt ttgctggcct tttgctcaca
     3481 tgttctttcc tgcgttatcc cctgattctg tggataaccg tattaccgcc tttgagtgag
     3541 ctgataccgc tcgccgcagc cgaacgaccg agcgcagcga gtcagtgagc gaggaagcgg
     3601 aagagcgccc aatacgcaaa ccgcctct
//
