# Supplementary material for: The SAGE genetic toolkit enables highly efficient, iterative site-specific genome engineering in bacteria
Source: bioRxiv preprint, doi:10.1101/2020.06.28.176339, version 1 (2020-06-28)
Supplement: Supplementary File P1 - Plasmid Maps [file 176339_file02.zip › pJE990.gb]

LOCUS       pJE990                  3298 bp ds-DNA     circular     24-JUN-2020
DEFINITION  .
ACCESSION   urn.local...jl-c31n3oi
KEYWORDS    .
SOURCE      .
  ORGANISM  .
COMMENT     COMMENT     ApEinfo:methylated:1.
FEATURES             Location/Qualifiers
     rep_origin      35..717
                     /ApEinfo_fwdcolor="gray50"
                     /ApEinfo_revcolor="gray50"
                     /ApEinfo_graphicformat="arrow_data {{0 1 2 0 0 -1} {} 0}
                     width 5 offset 0"
                     /modified_by="elmo110"
                     /label="ColE1 origin (pUC)"
     terminator      complement(906..954)
                     /ApEinfo_fwdcolor="#9d1b1c"
                     /ApEinfo_revcolor="#9d1b1c"
                     /ApEinfo_graphicformat="arrow_data {{0 1 2 0 0 -1} {} 0}
                     width 5 offset 0"
                     /label="L3S3P22 terminator"
     terminator      967..1008
                     /ApEinfo_fwdcolor="#9d1b1c"
                     /ApEinfo_revcolor="#9d1b1c"
                     /ApEinfo_graphicformat="arrow_data {{0 1 2 0 0 -1} {} 0}
                     width 5 offset 0"
                     /label="ECK120035133"
     gene            complement(1018..1812)
                     /gene="nptII"
                     /vntifkey=60
                     /ApEinfo_fwdcolor="#66ff66"
                     /ApEinfo_revcolor="#66ff66"
                     /ApEinfo_graphicformat="arrow_data {{0 1 2 0 0 -1} {} 0}
                     width 5 offset 0"
                     /label="nptII"
     CDS             complement(1018..1812)
                     /gene="nptII"
                     /codon_start=1
                     /transl_table=11
                     /product="neomycin phosphotransferase"
                     /protein_id="ACJ66844.1"
                     /db_xref="GI:215434895"
                     /vntifkey=4
                     /ApEinfo_fwdcolor="#66ff66"
                     /ApEinfo_revcolor="#66ff66"
                     /ApEinfo_graphicformat="arrow_data {{0 1 2 0 0 -1} {} 0}
                     width 5 offset 0"
                     /label="neomycin\phosphotransferase"
     -10_signal      complement(1977..1985)
                     /ApEinfo_fwdcolor="#07e500"
                     /ApEinfo_revcolor="#07e500"
                     /ApEinfo_graphicformat="arrow_data {{0 1 2 0 0 -1} {} 0}
                     width 5 offset 0"
                     /label="-10 KanR (BPROM_pred)"
     -35_signal      complement(2003..2008)
                     /ApEinfo_fwdcolor="#07e500"
                     /ApEinfo_revcolor="#07e500"
                     /ApEinfo_graphicformat="arrow_data {{0 1 2 0 0 -1} {} 0}
                     width 5 offset 0"
                     /label="-35 KanR (BPROM_pred)"
     misc_recomb     2084..2125
                     /ApEinfo_fwdcolor="#ff8275"
                     /ApEinfo_revcolor="#ff8275"
                     /ApEinfo_graphicformat="arrow_data {{0 1 2 0 0 -1} {} 0}
                     width 5 offset 0"
                     /label="phiC31 attP"
     protein_bind    2126..2131
                     /ApEinfo_fwdcolor="#ffc526"
                     /ApEinfo_revcolor="#ffc526"
                     /ApEinfo_graphicformat="arrow_data {{0 1 2 0 0 -1} {} 0}
                     width 5 offset 0"
                     /label="ClaI"
     regulatory      2132..2163
                     /regulatory_class="terminator"
                     /note="TonB terminator"
                     /ApEinfo_fwdcolor="#ff4649"
                     /ApEinfo_revcolor="#ff4649"
                     /ApEinfo_graphicformat="arrow_data {{0 1 2 0 0 -1} {} 0}
                     width 5 offset 0"
                     /label="TonB terminator"
     terminator      2169..2229
                     /locus_tag="/product="" /label=L3S2P21
                     /ApEinfo_fwdcolor=""#9d1b1c"
                     /ApEinfo_revcolor="#9d1b1c"
                     /ApEinfo_graphicformat="arrow_data {{0 1 2 0 0 -1} {} 0}
                     width 5 offset 0"
     misc_feature    complement(2243..2248)
                     /ApEinfo_label="BbsI"
                     /ApEinfo_fwdcolor="#ff0004"
                     /ApEinfo_revcolor="#ff0004"
                     /ApEinfo_graphicformat="arrow_data {{0 1 2 0 0 -1} {} 0}
                     width 5 offset 0"
                     /label="BbsI(1)"
     misc_feature    2271..2276
                     /ApEinfo_fwdcolor="#ff0004"
                     /ApEinfo_revcolor="#ff0004"
                     /ApEinfo_graphicformat="arrow_data {{0 1 2 0 0 -1} {} 0}
                     width 5 offset 0"
                     /label="BbsI"
     RBS             2279..2308
                     /locus_tag="/product="" /label=RBS region
                     /ApEinfo_fwdcolor=""#acdcff"
                     /ApEinfo_revcolor="#acdcff"
                     /ApEinfo_graphicformat="arrow_data {{0 1 2 0 0 -1} {} 0}
                     width 5 offset 0"
     CDS             2309..3019
                     /ApEinfo_fwdcolor="#ffd1b6"
                     /ApEinfo_revcolor="#ffd1b6"
                     /ApEinfo_graphicformat="arrow_data {{0 1 2 0 0 -1} {} 0}
                     width 5 offset 0"
                     /label="mNeonGreen (Ppu optimized)"
     misc_feature    2309..2311
                     /ApEinfo_fwdcolor="#ff0004"
                     /ApEinfo_revcolor="#ff0004"
                     /ApEinfo_graphicformat="arrow_data {{0 1 2 0 0 -1} {} 0}
                     width 5 offset 0"
                     /label="NdeI"
     terminator      3026..3076
                     /ApEinfo_fwdcolor="#9d1b1c"
                     /ApEinfo_revcolor="#9d1b1c"
                     /ApEinfo_graphicformat="arrow_data {{0 1 2 0 0 -1} {} 0}
                     width 5 offset 0"
                     /modified_by="elmo110"
                     /label="L3S1P13 Terminator"
     terminator      complement(3084..3128)
                     /ApEinfo_fwdcolor="#9d1b1c"
                     /ApEinfo_revcolor="#9d1b1c"
                     /ApEinfo_graphicformat="arrow_data {{0 1 2 0 0 -1} {} 0}
                     width 5 offset 0"
                     /label="ECK120010850"
     misc_recomb     3137..3194
                     /locus_tag="/product="" /label=BxB1 attP|misc_recomb
                     /ApEinfo_fwdcolor=""#06ff00"
                     /ApEinfo_revcolor="#06ff00"
                     /ApEinfo_graphicformat="arrow_data {{0 1 2 0 0 -1} {} 0}
                     width 5 offset 0"
                     /modified_by="elmo110"
                     /label="Bxb1 attP"
     terminator      3201..3253
                     /ApEinfo_fwdcolor="#9d1b1c"
                     /ApEinfo_revcolor="#9d1b1c"
                     /ApEinfo_graphicformat="arrow_data {{0 1 2 0 0 -1} {} 0}
                     width 5 offset 0"
                     /label="ECK120033736"
     misc_recomb     3254..3298
                     /ApEinfo_fwdcolor="#ff8275"
                     /ApEinfo_revcolor="#ff8275"
                     /ApEinfo_graphicformat="arrow_data {{0 1 2 0 0 -1} {} 0}
                     width 5 offset 0"
                     /label="phiC31 attB"
ORIGIN      
        1 aaaaggatct aggtgaagat cctttttgat aatctcatga ccaaaatccc ttaacgtgag
       61 ttttcgttcc actgagcgtc agaccccgta gaaaagatca aaggatcttc ttgagatcct
      121 ttttttctgc gcgtaatctg ctgcttgcaa acaaaaaaac caccgctacc agcggtggtt
      181 tgtttgccgg atcaagagct accaactctt tttccgaagg taactggctt cagcagagcg
      241 cagataccaa atactgttct tctagtgtag ccgtagttag gccaccactt caagaactct
      301 gtagcaccgc ctacatacct cgctctgcta atcctgttac cagtggctgc tgccagtggc
      361 gataagtcgt gtcttaccgg gttggactca agacgatagt taccggataa ggcgcagcgg
      421 tcgggctgaa cggggggttc gtgcacacag cccagcttgg agcgaacgac ctacaccgaa
      481 ctgagatacc tacagcgtga gctatgagaa agcgccacgc ttcccgaagg gagaaaggcg
      541 gacaggtatc cggtaagcgg cagggtcgga acaggagagc gcacgaggga gcttccaggg
      601 ggaaacgcct ggtatcttta tagtcctgtc gggtttcgcc acctctgact tgagcgtcga
      661 tttttgtgat gctcgtcagg ggggcggagc ctatggaaaa acgccagcaa cgcggccttt
      721 ttacggttcc tggccttttg ctggcctttt gctcacatgt tctttcctgc gttatcccct
      781 gattctgtgg ataaccgtat taccgccttt gagtgagctg ataccgctcg ccgcagccga
      841 acgaccgagc gcagcgagtc agtgagcgag gaagcggaag agcgcccaat acgcaaaccg
      901 cctctgggag accagaaaca aaaaaaggcc gcgttagcgg ccttcaataa ttggacctgg
      961 ctcctaactg atttttaagg cgactgatga gtcgcctttt ttttgtctaa gaattcatca
     1021 gaagaactcg tcaagaaggc gatagaaggc gatgcgctgc gaatcgggag cggcgatacc
     1081 gtaaagcacg aggaagcggt cagcccattc gccgccaagc tcttcagcaa tatcacgggt
     1141 agccaacgct atgtcctgat agcggtccgc cacacccagc cggccacagt cgatgaatcc
     1201 agaaaagcgg ccattttcca ccatgatatt cggcaagcag gcatcgccat gggtcacgac
     1261 gagatcctcg ccgtcgggca tccgcgcctt gagcctggcg aacagttcgg ctggcgcgag
     1321 cccctgatgc tcttcgtcca gatcatcctg atcgacaaga ccggcttcca tccgagtacg
     1381 tgctcgctcg atgcgatgtt tcgcttggtg gtcgaatggg caggtagccg gatcaagcgt
     1441 atgcagccgc cgcattgcat cagccatgat ggatactttc tcggcaggag caaggtgaga
     1501 tgacaggaga tcctgccccg gcacttcgcc caatagcagc cagtcccttc ccgcttcagt
     1561 gacaacgtcg agcacagctg cgcaaggaac gcccgtcgtg gccagccacg atagccgcgc
     1621 tgcctcgtct tggagttcat tcagggcacc ggacaggtcg gtcttgacaa aaagaaccgg
     1681 gcgcccctgc gctgacagcc ggaacacggc ggcatcagag cagccgattg tctgttgtgc
     1741 ccagtcatag ccgaatagcc tctccaccca agcggccgga gaacctgcgt gcaatccatc
     1801 ttgttcaatc atgcgaaacg atcctcatcc tgtctcttga tcagatcttg atcccctgcg
     1861 ccatcagatc cttggcggca agaaagccat ccagtttact ttgcagggct tcccaacctt
     1921 accagagggc gccccagctg gcaattccgg ttcgcttgct gtccataaaa ccgcccagtc
     1981 tagctatcgc catgtaagcc cactgcaagc tacctgcttt ctctttgcgc ttgcgttttc
     2041 ccttgtccag atagcccagt agctgacatt catccgggac gtcgtgcccc aactggggta
     2101 acctttgagt tctctcagtt gggggatcga tagtcaaaag cctccggtcg gaggcttttg
     2161 actagcacct cggtaccaaa ttccagaaaa gaggcctccc gaaagggggg ccttttttcg
     2221 ttttggtcca ctagtagtct tagtcttcac cgatgagcta cccagtagta gaagacaact
     2281 taagattaac tcacacagga gatatcatat ggtgtccaaa ggggaagagg acaatatggc
     2341 atcgttgcca gctacgcatg aactgcacat cttcggctcg attaacggtg tcgatttcga
     2401 tatggtcggc cagggtacgg ggaatcctaa cgacggttat gaggagctga acctcaaatc
     2461 gacgaagggg gatctccagt ttagcccctg gattttggtc ccacatattg gttacggctt
     2521 tcatcagtac ctcccgtatc cggacggtat gagccctttt caagctgcta tggtggacgg
     2581 tagcggttac caagtccacc ggaccatgca gtttgaggat ggggcatcgc tgacggtcaa
     2641 ctaccgttat acctacgaag gtagccatat taagggcgaa gctcaagtga agggtaccgg
     2701 ctttccggcg gacggtccgg tgatgacgaa ctccctcacc gccgccgatt ggtgtcgtag
     2761 caagaaaacc tatccgaatg acaaaaccat catctcgacg tttaagtgga gctatacgac
     2821 gggtaatggc aagcgctacc gttcgacggc acgtaccacc tacacgtttg caaagcctat
     2881 ggctgcaaat tacctcaaga atcaacctat gtatgtgttc cggaaaacgg aactcaaaca
     2941 tagcaaaacg gaactgaact tcaaagagtg gcagaaagct ttcacggatg tcatgggtat
     3001 ggacgaactc tataaataat ctagagacga acaataaggc ctccctaacg gggggccttt
     3061 tttattgata acaaaaatcc acaaggaaaa attaaagggg agataaaatc cccccttttt
     3121 ggttaactgc ggccgcgtcg tggtttgtct ggtcaaccac cgcggtctca gtggtgtacg
     3181 gtacaaaccc cgacgctagc aacgcatgag aaagcccccg gaagatcacc ttccgggggc
     3241 ttttttattg cgctgcgggt gccagggcgt gcccttgggc tccccgggcg cgtactcc
//
