# Supplementary material for: The SAGE genetic toolkit enables highly efficient, iterative site-specific genome engineering in bacteria
Source: bioRxiv preprint, doi:10.1101/2020.06.28.176339, version 1 (2020-06-28)
Supplement: Supplementary File P1 - Plasmid Maps [file 176339_file02.zip › pJE1830.gb]

LOCUS       pJE1830                 4029 bp    DNA     circular UNA 24-JUN-2020
DEFINITION  .
ACCESSION   urn.local...kp-c31n3ok
VERSION     urn.local...kp-c31n3ok
KEYWORDS    .
SOURCE      
  ORGANISM  .
FEATURES             Location/Qualifiers
     rep_origin      35..717
                     /ApEinfo_fwdcolor="gray50"
                     /ApEinfo_revcolor="gray50"
                     /ApEinfo_graphicformat="arrow_data {{0 1 2 0 0 -1} {} 0}
                     width 5 offset 0"
                     /label="ColE1 origin"
     terminator      complement(906..954)
                     /ApEinfo_fwdcolor="#9d1b1c"
                     /ApEinfo_revcolor="#9d1b1c"
                     /ApEinfo_graphicformat="arrow_data {{0 1 2 0 0 -1} {} 0}
                     width 5 offset 0"
                     /label="L3S3P22 terminator"
     terminator      967..1008
                     /ApEinfo_fwdcolor="#9d1b1c"
                     /ApEinfo_revcolor="#9d1b1c"
                     /ApEinfo_graphicformat="arrow_data {{0 1 2 0 0 -1} {} 0}
                     width 5 offset 0"
                     /label="ECK120035133"
     CDS             complement(1017..2441)
                     /ApEinfo_revcolor="#b4abac"
                     /ApEinfo_fwdcolor="#b4abac"
                     /label="SacB"
     gene            complement(2479..3273)
                     /gene="nptII"
                     /vntifkey=60
                     /ApEinfo_fwdcolor="#66ff66"
                     /ApEinfo_revcolor="#66ff66"
                     /ApEinfo_graphicformat="arrow_data {{0 1 2 0 0 -1} {} 0}
                     width 5 offset 0"
                     /label="nptII"
     CDS             complement(2479..3273)
                     /gene="nptII"
                     /codon_start=1
                     /transl_table=11
                     /product="neomycin phosphotransferase"
                     /protein_id="ACJ66844.1"
                     /db_xref="GI:215434895"
                     /vntifkey=4
                     /ApEinfo_fwdcolor="#66ff66"
                     /ApEinfo_revcolor="#66ff66"
                     /ApEinfo_graphicformat="arrow_data {{0 1 2 0 0 -1} {} 0}
                     width 5 offset 0"
                     /label="neomycin\phosphotransferase"
     -10_signal      complement(3438..3446)
                     /ApEinfo_fwdcolor="#07e500"
                     /ApEinfo_revcolor="#07e500"
                     /ApEinfo_graphicformat="arrow_data {{0 1 2 0 0 -1} {} 0}
                     width 5 offset 0"
                     /label="-10 KanR (BPROM_pred)"
     -35_signal      complement(3464..3469)
                     /ApEinfo_fwdcolor="#07e500"
                     /ApEinfo_revcolor="#07e500"
                     /ApEinfo_graphicformat="arrow_data {{0 1 2 0 0 -1} {} 0}
                     width 5 offset 0"
                     /label="-35 KanR (BPROM_pred)"
     misc_recomb     3545..3586
                     /ApEinfo_fwdcolor="#ff8275"
                     /ApEinfo_revcolor="#ff8275"
                     /ApEinfo_graphicformat="arrow_data {{0 1 2 0 0 -1} {} 0}
                     width 5 offset 0"
                     /label="phiC31 attP"
     regulatory      3593..3624
                     /regulatory_class="terminator"
                     /note="TonB terminator"
                     /ApEinfo_fwdcolor="#ff4649"
                     /ApEinfo_revcolor="#ff4649"
                     /ApEinfo_graphicformat="arrow_data {{0 1 2 0 0 -1} {} 0}
                     width 5 offset 0"
                     /label="TonB terminator"
     terminator      3630..3690
                     /locus_tag="/product="" /label=L3S2P21
                     /ApEinfo_fwdcolor=""#9d1b1c"
                     /ApEinfo_revcolor="#9d1b1c"
                     /ApEinfo_graphicformat="arrow_data {{0 1 2 0 0 -1} {} 0}
                     width 5 offset 0"
                     /label="terminator"
     misc_feature    3692..3871
                     /Source="referenceToDocument: urn:local:.:tm-c31n3pp"
                     /label="MCS (pGW44xBamHIxNheI) (concatenated sequence 2)"
                     /note="Geneious type: Concatenated sequence"
     misc_feature    complement(3709..3714)
                     /ApEinfo_fwdcolor="#ff0004"
                     /ApEinfo_revcolor="#ff0004"
                     /ApEinfo_graphicformat="arrow_data {{0 1 2 0 0 -1} {} 0}
                     width 5 offset 0"
                     /label="BbsI"
     misc_feature    3739..3744
                     /ApEinfo_label="BbsI"
                     /ApEinfo_fwdcolor="#ff0004"
                     /ApEinfo_revcolor="#ff0004"
                     /ApEinfo_graphicformat="arrow_data {{0 1 2 0 0 -1} {} 0}
                     width 5 offset 0"
                     /label="BbsI(1)"
     terminator      3763..3813
                     /ApEinfo_fwdcolor="#9d1b1c"
                     /ApEinfo_revcolor="#9d1b1c"
                     /ApEinfo_graphicformat="arrow_data {{0 1 2 0 0 -1} {} 0}
                     width 5 offset 0"
                     /label="L3S1P13 terminator"
     terminator      complement(3821..3865)
                     /ApEinfo_fwdcolor="#9d1b1c"
                     /ApEinfo_revcolor="#9d1b1c"
                     /ApEinfo_graphicformat="arrow_data {{0 1 2 0 0 -1} {} 0}
                     width 5 offset 0"
                     /label="ECK120010850"
     misc_feature    3868..3930
                     /Source="referenceToDocument: urn:local:.:tn-c31n3pp"
                     /label="phi370 attP (concatenated sequence 3)"
                     /note="Geneious type: Concatenated sequence"
     motif           3874..3925
                     /created_by="hln"
                     /Transferred_From="phi370_attP"
                     /Transferred_Similarity="100.00%"
                     /label="phi370_attP"
     misc_feature    3927..3695
                     /Source="referenceToDocument: urn:local:.:tl-c31n3pp"
                     /label="Digestion of pJE991x BamHIxNheI (concatenated
                     sequence 1)"
                     /note="Geneious type: Concatenated sequence"
     terminator      3932..3984
                     /ApEinfo_fwdcolor="#9d1b1c"
                     /ApEinfo_revcolor="#9d1b1c"
                     /ApEinfo_graphicformat="arrow_data {{0 1 2 0 0 -1} {} 0}
                     width 5 offset 0"
                     /label="ECK120033736"
     misc_recomb     3985..4029
                     /ApEinfo_fwdcolor="#ff8275"
                     /ApEinfo_revcolor="#ff8275"
                     /ApEinfo_graphicformat="arrow_data {{0 1 2 0 0 -1} {} 0}
                     width 5 offset 0"
                     /label="phiC31 attB"
ORIGIN      
        1 aaaaggatct aggtgaagat cctttttgat aatctcatga ccaaaatccc ttaacgtgag
       61 ttttcgttcc actgagcgtc agaccccgta gaaaagatca aaggatcttc ttgagatcct
      121 ttttttctgc gcgtaatctg ctgcttgcaa acaaaaaaac caccgctacc agcggtggtt
      181 tgtttgccgg atcaagagct accaactctt tttccgaagg taactggctt cagcagagcg
      241 cagataccaa atactgttct tctagtgtag ccgtagttag gccaccactt caagaactct
      301 gtagcaccgc ctacatacct cgctctgcta atcctgttac cagtggctgc tgccagtggc
      361 gataagtcgt gtcttaccgg gttggactca agacgatagt taccggataa ggcgcagcgg
      421 tcgggctgaa cggggggttc gtgcacacag cccagcttgg agcgaacgac ctacaccgaa
      481 ctgagatacc tacagcgtga gctatgagaa agcgccacgc ttcccgaagg gagaaaggcg
      541 gacaggtatc cggtaagcgg cagggtcgga acaggagagc gcacgaggga gcttccaggg
      601 ggaaacgcct ggtatcttta tagtcctgtc gggtttcgcc acctctgact tgagcgtcga
      661 tttttgtgat gctcgtcagg ggggcggagc ctatggaaaa acgccagcaa cgcggccttt
      721 ttacggttcc tggccttttg ctggcctttt gctcacatgt tctttcctgc gttatcccct
      781 gattctgtgg ataaccgtat taccgccttt gagtgagctg ataccgctcg ccgcagccga
      841 acgaccgagc gcagcgagtc agtgagcgag gaagcggaag agcgcccaat acgcaaaccg
      901 cctctgggag accagaaaca aaaaaaggcc gcgttagcgg ccttcaataa ttggacctgg
      961 ctcctaactg atttttaagg cgactgatga gtcgcctttt ttttgtctaa gaattcttat
     1021 ttgttaactg ttaattgtcc ttgttcaagg atgctgtctt tgacaacaga tgttttcttg
     1081 cctttgatgt tcagcaggaa gcttggcgca aacgttgatt gtttgtctgc gtagaatcct
     1141 ctgtttgtca tatagcttgt aatcaccacg acattgtttc ctttcgcttg aggtacagcg
     1201 aagtgtgagt aagtaaaggt tacatcgtta ggatcaagat ccatttttaa cacaaggcca
     1261 gttttgttca gcggcttgta tgggccagtt aaagaattag aaacataacc aagcatgtaa
     1321 atatcgttag acgaaatgcc gtcaatcgtc atttttgatc cgcgggagtc agtgaacagg
     1381 taccatttgc cgttcatttt aaagacgttc gcgcgttcaa tttcatctgt tactgtgtta
     1441 gatgcaatca gcggtttcat cacttttttc agtgtgtaat catcgtttag ctcaatcata
     1501 ccgagagcgc cgtttgctaa ctcagccgtg cgttttttat cgctttgcag aagtttttga
     1561 ctttcttgac ggaagaatga tgtgcttttg ccatagtatg ctttgttaaa taaagattct
     1621 tcgccttggt agccatcttc agttccagtg tttgcttcaa atactaagta tttgtggcct
     1681 ttatcttcta cgtagtgagg atctctcagc gtatggttgt cgcctgagct gtagttgcct
     1741 tcatcgatga actgctgtac attttgatac gtttttccgt caccgtcaaa gattgattta
     1801 taatcctcta caccgttgat gttcaaagag ctgtctgatg ctgatacgtt aacttgtgca
     1861 gttgtcagtg tttgtttgcc gtaatgttta ccggagaaat cagtgtagaa taaacggatt
     1921 tttccgtcag atgtaaatgt ggctgaacct gaccattctt gtgtttggtc ttttaggata
     1981 gaatcatttg catcgaattt gtcgctgtct ttaaagacgc ggccagcgtt tttccagctg
     2041 tcaatagaag tttcgccgac tttttgatag aacatgtaaa tcgatgtgtc atccgcattt
     2101 ttaggatctc cggctaatgc aaagacgatg tggtagccgc gatagtttgc gacagtgccg
     2161 tcagcgtttt gtaatggcca gctgtcccaa acgtccaggc cttttgcaga agagatattt
     2221 ttaattgtgg acgaatcgaa ttcaggaact tgatattttt catttttttg ctgttcaggg
     2281 atttgcagca tatcatggcg tgtaatatgg gaaatgccgt atgtttcctt atatggcttt
     2341 tggttcgttt ctttcgcaaa cgcttgagtt gcgcctcctg ccagcagtgc ggtagtaaag
     2401 gttaatactg ttgcttgttt tgcaaacttt ttgatgttca tcgttcatgt ctcctttttt
     2461 atgtactgtg tgaattcatc agaagaactc gtcaagaagg cgatagaagg cgatgcgctg
     2521 cgaatcggga gcggcgatac cgtaaagcac gaggaagcgg tcagcccatt cgccgccaag
     2581 ctcttcagca atatcacggg tagccaacgc tatgtcctga tagcggtccg ccacacccag
     2641 ccggccacag tcgatgaatc cagaaaagcg gccattttcc accatgatat tcggcaagca
     2701 ggcatcgcca tgggtcacga cgagatcctc gccgtcgggc atccgcgcct tgagcctggc
     2761 gaacagttcg gctggcgcga gcccctgatg ctcttcgtcc agatcatcct gatcgacaag
     2821 accggcttcc atccgagtac gtgctcgctc gatgcgatgt ttcgcttggt ggtcgaatgg
     2881 gcaggtagcc ggatcaagcg tatgcagccg ccgcattgca tcagccatga tggatacttt
     2941 ctcggcagga gcaaggtgag atgacaggag atcctgcccc ggcacttcgc ccaatagcag
     3001 ccagtccctt cccgcttcag tgacaacgtc gagcacagct gcgcaaggaa cgcccgtcgt
     3061 ggccagccac gatagccgcg ctgcctcgtc ttggagttca ttcagggcac cggacaggtc
     3121 ggtcttgaca aaaagaaccg ggcgcccctg cgctgacagc cggaacacgg cggcatcaga
     3181 gcagccgatt gtctgttgtg cccagtcata gccgaatagc ctctccaccc aagcggccgg
     3241 agaacctgcg tgcaatccat cttgttcaat catgcgaaac gatcctcatc ctgtctcttg
     3301 atcagatctt gatcccctgc gccatcagat ccttggcggc aagaaagcca tccagtttac
     3361 tttgcagggc ttcccaacct taccagaggg cgccccagct ggcaattccg gttcgcttgc
     3421 tgtccataaa accgcccagt ctagctatcg ccatgtaagc ccactgcaag ctacctgctt
     3481 tctctttgcg cttgcgtttt cccttgtcca gatagcccag tagctgacat tcatccggga
     3541 cgtcgtgccc caactggggt aacctttgag ttctctcagt tgggggatcg atagtcaaaa
     3601 gcctccggtc ggaggctttt gactagcacc tcggtaccaa attccagaaa agaggcctcc
     3661 cgaaaggggg gccttttttc gttttggtcc ggatccgata tcatccaagt cttcaattgc
     3721 aatccgataa ttcaggtaga agacaactgg tctagactcg aggacgaaca ataaggcctc
     3781 cctaacgggg ggcctttttt attgataaca aaaatccaca aggaaaaatt aaaggggaga
     3841 taaaatcccc cctttttggt taactgcggc cgctaaaaaa atacagcgtt tttcatgtac
     3901 aactatacta gttgtagtgc ctaaagctag caacgcatga gaaagccccc ggaagatcac
     3961 cttccggggg cttttttatt gcgctgcggg tgccagggcg tgcccttggg ctccccgggc
     4021 gcgtactcc
//
