# Supplementary material for: The SAGE genetic toolkit enables highly efficient, iterative site-specific genome engineering in bacteria
Source: bioRxiv preprint, doi:10.1101/2020.06.28.176339, version 1 (2020-06-28)
Supplement: Supplementary File P1 - Plasmid Maps [file 176339_file02.zip › pJE1700.gb]

LOCUS       pJE1700                 5860 bp ds-DNA     circular     24-JUN-2020
DEFINITION  .
ACCESSION   urn.local...jz-c31n3ok
KEYWORDS    .
SOURCE      .
  ORGANISM  .
COMMENT     COMMENT     ApEinfo:methylated:1.
FEATURES             Location/Qualifiers
     rep_origin      1..595
                     /note="pMB1 replication origin"
                     /label="pMB1 replication origin"
     misc_feature    331..336
                     /Recognition_pattern="G^TGCAC"
                     /annotation_group="GTGCAC"
                     /label="ApaLI"
                     /note="Geneious type: restriction site"
     misc_feature    626..631
                     /Recognition_pattern="G^AATTC"
                     /annotation_group="GAATTC"
                     /label="EcoRI"
                     /note="Geneious type: restriction site"
     homology_arm    632..1335
                     /created_by="elmo110"
                     /label="UP arm"
     source          <632..>1335
                     /organism="Pseudomonas fluorescens SBW25"
                     /mol_type="genomic DNA"
                     /strain="SBW25"
                     /db_xref="taxon:216595"
                     /modified_by="elmo110"
     CDS             <632..1334
                     /codon_start=2
                     /locus_tag="PFLU_RS16915"
                     /old_locus_tag="PFLU3467"
                     /inference="COORDINATES: similar to AA
                     sequence:RefSeq:WP_014718658.1"
                     /note="Derived by automated computational analysis using
                     gene prediction method: Protein Homology."
                     /transl_table=11
                     /product="class C beta-lactamase"
                     /protein_id="WP_012724621.1"
                     /db_xref="GI:502164132"
                     /translation="MNFSVRNFLFSALFFVSGTSMAATDLRKVVDSHVGPLMQQQGIA
                     GLSVAVVNKGKVQYFNYGVANKDKQQPVTQDTLFEIGSVSKTFTATLGGYAEASGKLQ
                     LSDKASQHLAALKGSAFDRISLLQLATYTPGGLPLQFPDAADNADAMIGYFQHWKPAY
                     APGAQRLYSNPSIGLFGYLSAQSLGQPFNTAMEKTLLPKLGLKNTYVSVPADKADAYA
                     QGYDKQDKPVRVGPGALDGEAYGIKTSTQDLAHYVMVNMRPQTLEKPLQQAIATTHTG
                     YYTVNGMTQGLGWESYPYPITLQALMDGNSTPMAMEPHNVKWLNPAQAQPANVLYNKT
                     GSTGGFGAYVAYVPSRDIGVVILANKNYPNAERVKVAHAILSALDH"
     gene            <632..1334
                     /locus_tag="PFLU_RS16915"
                     /old_locus_tag="PFLU3467"
     source          1342..2736
                     /created_by="elmo110"
                     /label="pGW64"
     terminator      1343..1394
                     /ApEinfo_fwdcolor="#9d1b1c"
                     /ApEinfo_revcolor="#9d1b1c"
                     /ApEinfo_graphicformat="arrow_data {{0 1 2 0 0 -1} {} 0}
                     width 5 offset 0"
                     /label="L3S1P52"
     misc_recomb     1435..1484
                     /ApEinfo_fwdcolor="#5338cf"
                     /ApEinfo_revcolor="#ff4809"
                     /ApEinfo_graphicformat="arrow_data {{0 1 2 0 0 -1} {} 0}
                     width 5 offset 0"
                     /label="Bxb1 attB"
     misc_recomb     1525..1584
                     /ApEinfo_fwdcolor="#ff80c0"
                     /ApEinfo_revcolor="#ff4809"
                     /ApEinfo_graphicformat="arrow_data {{0 1 2 0 0 -1} {} 0}
                     width 5 offset 0"
                     /label="phiBT1 attB"
     misc_recomb     1721..1806
                     /ApEinfo_fwdcolor="#78e981"
                     /ApEinfo_revcolor="#ff4809"
                     /ApEinfo_graphicformat="arrow_data {{0 1 2 0 0 -1} {} 0}
                     width 5 offset 0"
                     /label="phiC1"
     misc_recomb     1853..1920
                     /ApEinfo_fwdcolor="#ddd92b"
                     /ApEinfo_revcolor="#ff4809"
                     /ApEinfo_graphicformat="arrow_data {{0 1 2 0 0 -1} {} 0}
                     width 5 offset 0"
                     /label="RV attB"
     misc_recomb     1961..2006
                     /ApEinfo_fwdcolor="#7864d7"
                     /ApEinfo_revcolor="green"
                     /ApEinfo_graphicformat="arrow_data {{0 1 2 0 0 -1} {} 0}
                     width 5 offset 0"
                     /label="TG1 attB"
     misc_recomb     2047..2103
                     /ApEinfo_fwdcolor="#0080c0"
                     /ApEinfo_revcolor="green"
                     /ApEinfo_graphicformat="arrow_data {{0 1 2 0 0 -1} {} 0}
                     width 5 offset 0"
                     /label="R4 attB"
     misc_recomb     2144..2206
                     /ApEinfo_fwdcolor="#b44b87"
                     /ApEinfo_revcolor="green"
                     /ApEinfo_graphicformat="arrow_data {{0 1 2 0 0 -1} {} 0}
                     width 5 offset 0"
                     /label="BL3 attB"
     misc_recomb     2247..2303
                     /ApEinfo_fwdcolor="#ff8000"
                     /ApEinfo_revcolor="#ff4809"
                     /ApEinfo_graphicformat="arrow_data {{0 1 2 0 0 -1} {} 0}
                     width 5 offset 0"
                     /label="A118 attB"
     misc_recomb     2344..2463
                     /ApEinfo_fwdcolor="#008040"
                     /ApEinfo_revcolor="#ff4809"
                     /ApEinfo_graphicformat="arrow_data {{0 1 2 0 0 -1} {} 0}
                     width 5 offset 0"
                     /label="MR11 attB"
     misc_recomb     2609..2661
                     /ApEinfo_fwdcolor="#ff80c0"
                     /ApEinfo_revcolor="green"
                     /ApEinfo_graphicformat="arrow_data {{0 1 2 0 0 -1} {} 0}
                     width 5 offset 0"
                     /label="phi370"
     terminator      complement(2702..2735)
                     /ApEinfo_fwdcolor="#9d1b1c"
                     /ApEinfo_revcolor="#9d1b1c"
                     /ApEinfo_graphicformat="arrow_data {{0 1 2 0 0 -1} {} 0}
                     width 5 offset 0"
                     /label="ECK120016882"
     homology_arm    2743..3498
                     /created_by="elmo110"
                     /label="DN arm"
     source          2743..>3498
                     /created_by="elmo110"
                     /label="source Pseudomonas fluorescens SBW25"
     repeat_region   2758..2784
                     /note="FLUR1 score = 27.69"
     repeat_region   complement(2758..2784)
                     /note="IR1_g"
     repeat_region   2762..2851
                     /note="R0"
     repeat_region   complement(2762..2851)
                     /note="R0"
     repeat_region   2827..2854
                     /note="IR1_g"
     repeat_region   complement(2827..2854)
                     /note="FLUR1 score = 26.32"
     CDS             complement(2875..>3498)
                     /locus_tag="PFLU_RS16920"
                     /old_locus_tag="PFLU3468"
                     /inference="COORDINATES: similar to AA
                     sequence:RefSeq:NP_249577.1"
                     /note="Derived by automated computational analysis using
                     gene prediction method: Protein Homology."
                     /codon_start=1
                     /transl_table=11
                     /product="TRAP transporter large permease"
                     /protein_id="WP_012724622.1"
                     /db_xref="GI:502164135"
                     /translation="MAVLCLFLLLFVFMFLGVPIAISLGLSGAVSILMFSQDSVSSLA
                     IKLFETSDAYTFLAIPFFLLSGAFMTTGGVAQRLIDFANACVGHIRGGLAIAAVLACM
                     LFAALSGSSPATVAAVGSIAVAGMVRSGYPKEFGAGIICNAGTLGILIPPSIVMVVYS
                     AATETSVGKLFMAGVIPGLLLGLMLMIAIYIVARIKKLPAQPRATFREWLTCARRAFW
                     GLLLLVIILGGIYSGMFTPTEAAAVAAVYSAFVALFVYKDMKLRDCPKVLLESGRLAI
                     MLMFIIANAMLFAHVLTTEQIPQEITAWVLSEGLTPIGFLIMVNVVLLIAGSFMEPSA
                     IVLILAPIFFPIAMKLGIDPIHLGIVMVVNMEIGLVHPPVGLNLFVTSAVTGLTLGQT
                     IRAALPWLMILLVFLIMVTYLPFISLALPHWLGM"
     gene            complement(2875..>3498)
                     /locus_tag="PFLU_RS16920"
                     /old_locus_tag="PFLU3468"
     misc_feature    3499..3504
                     /Recognition_pattern="A^AGCTT"
                     /annotation_group="AAGCTT"
                     /label="HindIII"
                     /note="Geneious type: restriction site"
     promoter        3535..3584
                     /label="NEOKAN Promoter"
     CDS             3606..4400
                     /gene="nptII"
                     /codon_start=1
                     /transl_table=11
                     /product="neomycin phosphotransferase"
                     /protein_id="ACJ66844.1"
                     /db_xref="GI:215434895"
                     /translation="MIEQDGLHAGSPAAWVERLFGYDWAQQTIGCSDAAVFRLSAQGR
                     PVLFVKTDLSGALNELQDEAARLSWLATTGVPCAAVLDVVTEAGRDWLLLGEVPGQDL
                     LSSHLAPAEKVSIMADAMRRLHTLDPATCPFDHQAKHRIERARTRMEAGLVDQDDLDE
                     EHQGLAPAELFARLKARMPDGEDLVVTHGDACLPNIMVENGRFSGFIDCGRLGVADRY
                     QDIALATRDIAEELGGEWADRFLVLYGIAAPDSQRIAFYRLLDEFF"
                     /label="neomycin phosphotransferase"
     gene            3606..4400
                     /gene="nptII"
                     /label="nptII"
     misc_feature    4166..4171
                     /Recognition_pattern="C^CATGG"
                     /annotation_group="CCATGG"
                     /label="NcoI"
                     /note="Geneious type: restriction site"
     misc_feature    4234..4239
                     /Recognition_pattern="GCC^GGC"
                     /annotation_group="GCCGGC"
                     /label="NaeI"
                     /note="Geneious type: restriction site"
     misc_feature    4250..4254
                     /Recognition_pattern="G^GWCC"
                     /annotation_group="GGWCC"
                     /label="AvaII"
                     /note="Geneious type: restriction site"
     CDS             4407..5828
                     /gene="sacB"
                     /codon_start=1
                     /transl_table=11
                     /product="levan sucrase"
                     /protein_id="ACJ66845.1"
                     /db_xref="GI:215434896"
                     /translation="MNIKKFAKQATVLTFTTALLAGGATQAFAKETNQKPYKETYGIS
                     HITRHDMLQIPEQQKNEKYQVSEFDSSTIKNISSAKGLDVWDSWPLQNADGTVANYHG
                     YHIVFALAGDPKNADDTSIYMFYQKVGETSIDSWKNAGRVFKDSDKFDANDSILKDQT
                     QEWSGSATFTSDGKIRLFYTDFSGKHYGKQTLTTAQVNVSASDSSLNINGVEDYKSIF
                     DGDGKTYQNVQQFIDEGNYSSGDNHTLRDPHYVEDKGHKYLVFEANTGTEDGYQGEES
                     LFNKAYYGKSTSFFRQESQKLLQSDKKRTAELANGALGMIELNDDYTLKKVMKPLIAS
                     NTVTDEIERANVFKMNGKWYLFTDSRGSKMTIDGITSNDIYMLGYVSNSLTGPYKPLN
                     KTGLVLKMDLDPNDVTFTYSHFAVPQAKGNNVVITSYMTNRGFYADKQSTFAPSFLLN
                     IKGKKTSVVKDSILEQGQLTVNK"
                     /label="levan sucrase"
     gene            4407..5828
                     /gene="sacB"
                     /label="sacB"
     misc_feature    4646..4651
                     /Recognition_pattern="AGG^CCT"
                     /annotation_group="AGGCCT"
                     /label="StuI"
                     /note="Geneious type: restriction site"
ORIGIN      
        1 ttgagatcct ttttttctgc gcgtaatctg ctgcttgcaa acaaaaaaac caccgctacc
       61 agcggtggtt tgtttgccgg atcaagagct accaactctt tttccgaagg taactggctt
      121 cagcagagcg cagataccaa atactgttct tctagtgtag ccgtagttag gccaccactt
      181 caagaactct gtagcaccgc ctacatacct cgctctgcta atcctgttac cagtggctgc
      241 tgccagtggc gataagtcgt gtcttaccgg gttggactca agacgatagt taccggataa
      301 ggcgcagcgg tcgggctgaa cggggggttc gtgcacacag cccagcttgg agcgaacgac
      361 ctacaccgaa ctgagatacc tacagcgtga gctatgagaa agcgccacgc ttcccgaagg
      421 gagaaaggcg gacaggtatc cggtaagcgg cagggtcgga acaggagagc gcacgaggga
      481 gcttccaggg ggaaacgcct ggtatcttta tagtcctgtc gggtttcgcc acctctgact
      541 tgagcgtcga tttttgtgat gctcgtcagg ggggcggagc ctatggaaaa acgcctcaca
      601 caggaaacag ctatgacatg attacgaatt ccgccatgat cggctatttc cagcactgga
      661 aacccgccta cgcgcccggt gcgcagcgtc tctactccaa cccgagcatt ggcctgttcg
      721 gctacctgag cgcccaaagc ctgggccagc cgttcaacac ggcgatggag aaaaccctgc
      781 tgcccaagtt gggcctgaag aacacctatg tcagcgtgcc tgctgataaa gccgacgcct
      841 acgcccaggg ctacgacaag caggacaaac ctgtacgcgt cggccccggc gcgttggacg
      901 gcgaagccta tggcatcaag accagcaccc aggacctggc gcattacgtc atggtgaaca
      961 tgcgcccgca aaccctggag aaaccgctgc aacaggccat cgccaccacg cacaccggtt
     1021 actacacggt caacggtatg acccaaggcc tgggctggga gtcctacccc tacccgatca
     1081 ccctgcaagc gctgatggat ggcaactcca caccgatggc gatggagccg cacaacgtga
     1141 agtggctgaa cccggctcag gcgcaaccgg cgaacgtgct gtacaacaaa accggctcaa
     1201 ccggtggttt tggtgcctac gtggcgtatg tgccgagcag ggacatcggc gtggtgatat
     1261 tggccaacaa gaattacccg aatgccgagc gcgtgaaggt ggcccatgcg atcttgagtg
     1321 cactggacca ttaaaggatc cgtctaacta aaaaggcctc ccaaatcggg gggccttttt
     1381 tattgataac aaaaattgat cgaattcttt catttaagac cctaatatga catctcggcc
     1441 ggcttgtcga cgacggcggt ctccgtcgtc aggatcatcc gggcattagt gattaaatgc
     1501 cactcccaaa attctgccta gaaagtcctt gaccaggttt ttgacgaaag tgatccagat
     1561 gatccagctc cacaccccga acgctgttta agttcgctcc actaaagttg tttaaaacga
     1621 ctacgagcgc cggatcaggg agtggacggc ctgggagcgc tacacgctgt ggctgcggtc
     1681 taaatccgcg tgatagggga tttcatattt aatcttttat atatttaacc gcttcccgaa
     1741 aaatttcgcg tggatgagca atactttgat tcagtgaacc tttgaaaatc gttttctgtt
     1801 ggataagaat tccgacatgg caataacccc ccgtttctac ctcaagagga gatctcgtgg
     1861 tggtggaagg tgttggtgcg gggttggccg tggtcgaggt ggggtggtgg tagccattcg
     1921 aaagtattaa catgactgct gtcggcacaa gggccaaaga gatcagctcc gcgggcaaga
     1981 ccttctcctt cacggggtgg aaggtcgttt atccgtccaa gcggatgcaa tgcgatcctc
     2041 cgctaagcgc ccaagttgcc catgaccatg ccgaagcagt ggtagaaggg caccggcaga
     2101 cactggcgta cgcgttgaac acttcacaga tgatagggat tcgcaacctg ttgacatgtt
     2161 tccacagaca actcacgtgg aggtagtcac ggcttttacg ttagttatgg aagctataag
     2221 cgcgggtgag agggtaatta ggcgtgtgta actttttcgg atcaagctat gaaggacgca
     2281 aagagggaac taaacactta attcagtaac tccccaatat gtgagcatct gatgttgcac
     2341 gggacaggtc aacacatcgc agttatcgaa caatcttcga aaatgtatgg aggcacttgt
     2401 atcaatatag gatgtatacc ttcgaagaca cttgtacatg atggattaga aggcaaatcc
     2461 tttgtgattt gaaagagttg tcagttagct cgttcaggta atgagtgcag catgtcatta
     2521 atatcagtac agataaagct gtatctcctg tgaacacaat gggtgccatt atccgtgatt
     2581 ttctcactac tatcagtact cacgactctg taaaggagac tgataatggc atgtacaact
     2641 atactcgtcg gtaaaaaggc aagtgcgcat ttcgttcttg cagctcgtca gtactttcag
     2701 acataaaaaa acccgcttgc gcgggctttt tcacaatcta gaaagactgc acataccccc
     2761 cgtgggagcg ggcttgcccg caatgagggt gtgccagcca gcacagttgg caactgacac
     2821 accgccatcg cgggcaagcc cggctcccac aaggtattgc ggtattggcg ggatttacat
     2881 acccaaccag tgcggcaacg ccaacgagat aaacggcaag taggtgacca tgatcaggaa
     2941 caccaacagg atcatcagcc acggcaacgc cgcacggatc gtctgcccca gcgtcagccc
     3001 cgtcaccgcc gacgtcacaa acaggttcaa ccccaccggc gggtgcacca ggccgatctc
     3061 catattcacc accatcacga tacccaggtg aatcgggtca atgcccagct tcatggcaat
     3121 cgggaagaag atcggcgcca ggatcagcac gatggccgaa ggctccatga agctgccggc
     3181 gatcaacaac accacattga ccatgatcaa aaagccaatc ggcgtcaggc cttcggagag
     3241 cacccaagcg gtgatttcct gcgggatctg ctcggtggtc agcacatggg caaacagcat
     3301 ggcgttggcg atgatgaaca tcagcatgat cgccaggcgc ccggattcca gcagcacctt
     3361 ggggcagtcg cgcagcttca tgtccttgta gacgaacagc gcgacgaacg ctgaataaac
     3421 cgccgccacc gccgccgctt cggtcggggt gaacatgccg ctgtagatgc cgccgaggat
     3481 gatcaccagc agcaacagaa gcttggcact ggccgtcgtt ttacaacgtc gtgaccggaa
     3541 ttgccagctg gggcgccctc tggtaaggtt gggaagccct gcaaacagga tgaggatcgt
     3601 ttcgcatgat tgaacaagat ggattgcacg caggttctcc ggccgcttgg gtggagaggc
     3661 tattcggcta tgactgggca caacagacaa tcggctgctc tgatgccgcc gtgttccggc
     3721 tgtcagcgca ggggcgcccg gttctttttg tcaagaccga cctgtccggt gccctgaatg
     3781 aactccaaga cgaggcagcg cggctatcgt ggctggccac gacgggcgtt ccttgcgcag
     3841 ctgtgctcga cgttgtcact gaagcgggaa gggactggct gctattgggc gaagtgccgg
     3901 ggcaggatct cctgtcatct caccttgctc ctgccgagaa agtatccatc atggctgatg
     3961 caatgcggcg gctgcatacg cttgatccgg ctacctgccc attcgaccac caagcgaaac
     4021 atcgcatcga gcgagcacgt actcggatgg aagccggtct tgtcgatcag gatgatctgg
     4081 acgaagagca tcaggggctc gcgccagccg aactgttcgc caggctcaag gcgcggatgc
     4141 ccgacggcga ggatctcgtc gtgacccatg gcgatgcctg cttgccgaat atcatggtgg
     4201 aaaatggccg cttttctgga ttcatcgact gtggccggct gggtgtggcg gaccgctatc
     4261 aggacatagc gttggctacc cgtgatattg ctgaagagct tggcggcgaa tgggctgacc
     4321 gcttcctcgt gctttacggt atcgccgctc ccgattcgca gcgcatcgcc ttctatcgcc
     4381 ttcttgacga gttcttctga gcgacgatga acatcaaaaa gtttgcaaaa caagcaacag
     4441 tattaacctt tactaccgca ctgctggcag gaggcgcaac tcaagcgttt gcgaaagaaa
     4501 cgaaccaaaa gccatataag gaaacatacg gcatttccca tattacacgc catgatatgc
     4561 tgcaaatccc tgaacagcaa aaaaatgaaa aatatcaagt ttctgaattt gattcgtcca
     4621 caattaaaaa tatctcttct gcaaaaggcc tggacgtttg ggacagctgg ccattacaaa
     4681 acgctgacgg cactgtcgca aactatcacg gctaccacat cgtctttgca ttagccggag
     4741 atcctaaaaa tgcggatgac acatcgattt acatgttcta tcaaaaagtc ggcgaaactt
     4801 ctattgacag ctggaaaaac gctggccgcg tctttaaaga cagcgacaaa ttcgatgcaa
     4861 atgattctat cctaaaagac caaacacaag aatggtcagg ttcagccaca tttacatctg
     4921 acggaaaaat ccgtttattc tacactgatt tctccggtaa acattacggc aaacaaacac
     4981 tgacaactgc acaagttaac gtatcagcat cagacagctc tttgaacatc aacggtgtag
     5041 aggattataa atcaatcttt gacggtgacg gaaaaacgta tcaaaatgta cagcagttca
     5101 tcgatgaagg caactacagc tcaggcgaca accatacgct gagagatcct cactacgtag
     5161 aagataaagg ccacaaatac ttagtatttg aagcaaacac tggaactgaa gatggctacc
     5221 aaggcgaaga atctttattt aacaaagcat actatggcaa aagcacatca ttcttccgtc
     5281 aagaaagtca aaaacttctg caaagcgata aaaaacgcac ggctgagtta gcaaacggcg
     5341 ctctcggtat gattgagcta aacgatgatt acacactgaa aaaagtgatg aaaccgctga
     5401 ttgcatctaa cacagtaaca gatgaaattg aacgcgcgaa cgtctttaaa atgaacggca
     5461 aatggtacct gttcactgac tcccgcggat caaaaatgac gattgacggc attacgtcta
     5521 acgatattta catgcttggt tatgtttcta attctttaac tggcccatac aagccgctga
     5581 acaaaactgg ccttgtgtta aaaatggatc ttgatcctaa cgatgtaacc tttacttact
     5641 cacacttcgc tgtacctcaa gcgaaaggaa acaatgtcgt gattacaagc tatatgacaa
     5701 acagaggatt ctacgcagac aaacaatcaa cgtttgcgcc gagcttcctg ctgaacatca
     5761 aaggcaagaa aacatctgtt gtcaaagaca gcatccttga acaaggacaa ttaacagtta
     5821 acaaataatc agaccccgta gaaaagatca aaggatcttc
//
