# Supplementary material for: The SAGE genetic toolkit enables highly efficient, iterative site-specific genome engineering in bacteria
Source: bioRxiv preprint, doi:10.1101/2020.06.28.176339, version 1 (2020-06-28)
Supplement: Supplementary File P1 - Plasmid Maps [file 176339_file02.zip › pK18sB.gb]

LOCUS       pK18sB                  3038 bp ds-DNA     circular     12-DEC-2017
DEFINITION  .
ACCESSION   urn.local...kl-c31n3ok
KEYWORDS    .
SOURCE      .
  ORGANISM  .
COMMENT     COMMENT     ApEinfo:methylated:1.
FEATURES             Location/Qualifiers
     rep_origin      1..595
                     /note="pMB1 replication origin"
                     /label="pMB1 replication origin"
     primer_bind     601..617
                     /label="M13R"
     misc_feature    626..682
                     /label="pK multiple cloning site"
     primer_bind     complement(686..703)
                     /note="M13F"
                     /label="M13F"
     promoter        713..762
                     /label="NEOKAN Promoter"
     gene            784..1578
                     /gene="nptII"
                     /label="nptII"
     CDS             784..1578
                     /gene="nptII"
                     /codon_start=1
                     /transl_table=11
                     /product="neomycin phosphotransferase"
                     /protein_id="ACJ66844.1"
                     /db_xref="GI:215434895"
                     /translation="MIEQDGLHAGSPAAWVERLFGYDWAQQTIGCSDAAVFRLSAQGR
                     PVLFVKTDLSGALNELQDEAARLSWLATTGVPCAAVLDVVTEAGRDWLLLGEVPGQDL
                     LSSHLAPAEKVSIMADAMRRLHTLDPATCPFDHQAKHRIERARTRMEAGLVDQDDLDE
                     EHQGLAPAELFARLKARMPDGEDLVVTHGDACLPNIMVENGRFSGFIDCGRLGVADRY
                     QDIALATRDIAEELGGEWADRFLVLYGIAAPDSQRIAFYRLLDEFF"
                     /label="neomycin phosphotransferase"
     gene            1585..3006
                     /gene="sacB"
                     /label="sacB"
     CDS             1585..3006
                     /gene="sacB"
                     /codon_start=1
                     /transl_table=11
                     /product="levan sucrase"
                     /protein_id="ACJ66845.1"
                     /db_xref="GI:215434896"
                     /translation="MNIKKFAKQATVLTFTTALLAGGATQAFAKETNQKPYKETYGIS
                     HITRHDMLQIPEQQKNEKYQVSEFDSSTIKNISSAKGLDVWDSWPLQNADGTVANYHG
                     YHIVFALAGDPKNADDTSIYMFYQKVGETSIDSWKNAGRVFKDSDKFDANDSILKDQT
                     QEWSGSATFTSDGKIRLFYTDFSGKHYGKQTLTTAQVNVSASDSSLNINGVEDYKSIF
                     DGDGKTYQNVQQFIDEGNYSSGDNHTLRDPHYVEDKGHKYLVFEANTGTEDGYQGEES
                     LFNKAYYGKSTSFFRQESQKLLQSDKKRTAELANGALGMIELNDDYTLKKVMKPLIAS
                     NTVTDEIERANVFKMNGKWYLFTDSRGSKMTIDGITSNDIYMLGYVSNSLTGPYKPLN
                     KTGLVLKMDLDPNDVTFTYSHFAVPQAKGNNVVITSYMTNRGFYADKQSTFAPSFLLN
                     IKGKKTSVVKDSILEQGQLTVNK"
                     /label="levan sucrase"
ORIGIN      
        1 ttgagatcct ttttttctgc gcgtaatctg ctgcttgcaa acaaaaaaac caccgctacc
       61 agcggtggtt tgtttgccgg atcaagagct accaactctt tttccgaagg taactggctt
      121 cagcagagcg cagataccaa atactgttct tctagtgtag ccgtagttag gccaccactt
      181 caagaactct gtagcaccgc ctacatacct cgctctgcta atcctgttac cagtggctgc
      241 tgccagtggc gataagtcgt gtcttaccgg gttggactca agacgatagt taccggataa
      301 ggcgcagcgg tcgggctgaa cggggggttc gtgcacacag cccagcttgg agcgaacgac
      361 ctacaccgaa ctgagatacc tacagcgtga gctatgagaa agcgccacgc ttcccgaagg
      421 gagaaaggcg gacaggtatc cggtaagcgg cagggtcgga acaggagagc gcacgaggga
      481 gcttccaggg ggaaacgcct ggtatcttta tagtcctgtc gggtttcgcc acctctgact
      541 tgagcgtcga tttttgtgat gctcgtcagg ggggcggagc ctatggaaaa acgcctcaca
      601 caggaaacag ctatgacatg attacgaatt cgagctcggt acccggggat cctctagagt
      661 cgacctgcag gcatgcaagc ttggcactgg ccgtcgtttt acaacgtcgt gaccggaatt
      721 gccagctggg gcgccctctg gtaaggttgg gaagccctgc aaacaggatg aggatcgttt
      781 cgcatgattg aacaagatgg attgcacgca ggttctccgg ccgcttgggt ggagaggcta
      841 ttcggctatg actgggcaca acagacaatc ggctgctctg atgccgccgt gttccggctg
      901 tcagcgcagg ggcgcccggt tctttttgtc aagaccgacc tgtccggtgc cctgaatgaa
      961 ctccaagacg aggcagcgcg gctatcgtgg ctggccacga cgggcgttcc ttgcgcagct
     1021 gtgctcgacg ttgtcactga agcgggaagg gactggctgc tattgggcga agtgccgggg
     1081 caggatctcc tgtcatctca ccttgctcct gccgagaaag tatccatcat ggctgatgca
     1141 atgcggcggc tgcatacgct tgatccggct acctgcccat tcgaccacca agcgaaacat
     1201 cgcatcgagc gagcacgtac tcggatggaa gccggtcttg tcgatcagga tgatctggac
     1261 gaagagcatc aggggctcgc gccagccgaa ctgttcgcca ggctcaaggc gcggatgccc
     1321 gacggcgagg atctcgtcgt gacccatggc gatgcctgct tgccgaatat catggtggaa
     1381 aatggccgct tttctggatt catcgactgt ggccggctgg gtgtggcgga ccgctatcag
     1441 gacatagcgt tggctacccg tgatattgct gaagagcttg gcggcgaatg ggctgaccgc
     1501 ttcctcgtgc tttacggtat cgccgctccc gattcgcagc gcatcgcctt ctatcgcctt
     1561 cttgacgagt tcttctgagc gacgatgaac atcaaaaagt ttgcaaaaca agcaacagta
     1621 ttaaccttta ctaccgcact gctggcagga ggcgcaactc aagcgtttgc gaaagaaacg
     1681 aaccaaaagc catataagga aacatacggc atttcccata ttacacgcca tgatatgctg
     1741 caaatccctg aacagcaaaa aaatgaaaaa tatcaagttt ctgaatttga ttcgtccaca
     1801 attaaaaata tctcttctgc aaaaggcctg gacgtttggg acagctggcc attacaaaac
     1861 gctgacggca ctgtcgcaaa ctatcacggc taccacatcg tctttgcatt agccggagat
     1921 cctaaaaatg cggatgacac atcgatttac atgttctatc aaaaagtcgg cgaaacttct
     1981 attgacagct ggaaaaacgc tggccgcgtc tttaaagaca gcgacaaatt cgatgcaaat
     2041 gattctatcc taaaagacca aacacaagaa tggtcaggtt cagccacatt tacatctgac
     2101 ggaaaaatcc gtttattcta cactgatttc tccggtaaac attacggcaa acaaacactg
     2161 acaactgcac aagttaacgt atcagcatca gacagctctt tgaacatcaa cggtgtagag
     2221 gattataaat caatctttga cggtgacgga aaaacgtatc aaaatgtaca gcagttcatc
     2281 gatgaaggca actacagctc aggcgacaac catacgctga gagatcctca ctacgtagaa
     2341 gataaaggcc acaaatactt agtatttgaa gcaaacactg gaactgaaga tggctaccaa
     2401 ggcgaagaat ctttatttaa caaagcatac tatggcaaaa gcacatcatt cttccgtcaa
     2461 gaaagtcaaa aacttctgca aagcgataaa aaacgcacgg ctgagttagc aaacggcgct
     2521 ctcggtatga ttgagctaaa cgatgattac acactgaaaa aagtgatgaa accgctgatt
     2581 gcatctaaca cagtaacaga tgaaattgaa cgcgcgaacg tctttaaaat gaacggcaaa
     2641 tggtacctgt tcactgactc ccgcggatca aaaatgacga ttgacggcat tacgtctaac
     2701 gatatttaca tgcttggtta tgtttctaat tctttaactg gcccatacaa gccgctgaac
     2761 aaaactggcc ttgtgttaaa aatggatctt gatcctaacg atgtaacctt tacttactca
     2821 cacttcgctg tacctcaagc gaaaggaaac aatgtcgtga ttacaagcta tatgacaaac
     2881 agaggattct acgcagacaa acaatcaacg tttgcgccga gcttcctgct gaacatcaaa
     2941 ggcaagaaaa catctgttgt caaagacagc atccttgaac aaggacaatt aacagttaac
     3001 aaataatcag accccgtaga aaagatcaaa ggatcttc
//
