# Supplementary material for: The SAGE genetic toolkit enables highly efficient, iterative site-specific genome engineering in bacteria
Source: bioRxiv preprint, doi:10.1101/2020.06.28.176339, version 1 (2020-06-28)
Supplement: Supplementary File P1 - Plasmid Maps [file 176339_file02.zip › pJE1701.gb]

LOCUS       pJE1701                 5772 bp ds-DNA     circular     24-JUN-2020
DEFINITION  .
ACCESSION   urn.local...k0-c31n3ok
KEYWORDS    .
SOURCE      .
  ORGANISM  .
COMMENT     COMMENT     ApEinfo:methylated:1.
FEATURES             Location/Qualifiers
     rep_origin      1..595
                     /note="pMB1 replication origin"
                     /label="pMB1 replication origin"
     misc_feature    331..336
                     /Recognition_pattern="G^TGCAC"
                     /annotation_group="GTGCAC"
                     /label="ApaLI"
                     /note="Geneious type: restriction site"
     misc_feature    626..631
                     /Recognition_pattern="G^AATTC"
                     /annotation_group="GAATTC"
                     /label="EcoRI"
                     /note="Geneious type: restriction site"
     homology_arm    632..1260
                     /created_by="elmo110"
                     /label="UP arm"
     source          complement(<632..>1260)
                     /organism="Pseudomonas fluorescens SBW25"
                     /mol_type="genomic DNA"
                     /strain="SBW25"
                     /db_xref="taxon:216595"
     CDS             <632..1260
                     /codon_start=3
                     /locus_tag="PFLU_RS28540"
                     /old_locus_tag="PFLU5798"
                     /inference="COORDINATES: similar to AA
                     sequence:RefSeq:WP_005792305.1"
                     /note="Derived by automated computational analysis using
                     gene prediction method: Protein Homology."
                     /transl_table=11
                     /product="TonB-dependent siderophore receptor"
                     /protein_id="WP_015886372.1"
                     /db_xref="GI:506366653"
                     /translation="MAHRFAARPLLALAISLACGTAPLYLQAAESTQAQAYRFDIPGQ
                     SLDGALAAFSAVTRVQVLVSGELTQGVVSPGVSGTLGQREALGQLLGGTGLSAAFINA
                     DTVTLEKRVDTGGALEVGATTISAERLGATTEGTGSYTTGAVTLGKGEQKLKDIPQSV
                     SVMTRKQMDDQNTTKLSEVVKRTPGLTATKSPGPGMFIFSRGFEVGTLQYDGVGIPRN
                     TYALGSYLTENMAIYDRVETLRGPAALLQGANSPGGTMNLVRKRGQQAPTVTITAKAG
                     SWDHYGTQVDAGGPLNTEGTLRGRFVADYDTTDSFVDYAGGWNQTVYAAVDYDFTPDT
                     TVGVGISNQKGHSRPNFMSLPRYANGSDIGLSRSTFVGASWNRNVNNQTQVFADIEHR
                     FNDDWKVKAALVAMDEHNDATYQATWDTIPNPGDIGIVRYVDWVTDFNTKSRGVDVYV
                     DGKFEGLGFQQEMILGANYSKLTTDDFWARAATPGADIFNIDHNRPQRDRNQLFQAGN
                     ATKSWYDIRQKGIYGTWRVKVADPLTLILGARTSWYDYSYRDESGFQGVYGDPTRSTT
                     HSNGHVTPYAGLVYALNEQWSAYASYTDAFEPQTNLTTSLTVLKPIEGQNYELGLKGE
                     LADGRLNTSFALFRYDQENRAAQDLQGGKVCGGWYCSLASGKVRSQGFEATLSGEVLP
                     GLQLVSSYTYNTTQFLKDDTYEGKIFSTWTPKHLLKVWGDYQLPGDWSNVSVGAGVTA
                     QSSTVAYDRTFSVPGNALWDSRVAYKINQEFTVAANLNNMFDKKYYIPAYNANWGSNY
                     YGDPRNVMFTMTYTPQF"
     gene            <632..1260
                     /locus_tag="PFLU_RS28540"
                     /old_locus_tag="PFLU5798"
     source          1267..2661
                     /created_by="elmo110"
                     /label="pGW64"
     terminator      1268..1319
                     /ApEinfo_fwdcolor="#9d1b1c"
                     /ApEinfo_revcolor="#9d1b1c"
                     /ApEinfo_graphicformat="arrow_data {{0 1 2 0 0 -1} {} 0}
                     width 5 offset 0"
                     /label="L3S1P52"
     misc_recomb     1360..1409
                     /ApEinfo_fwdcolor="#5338cf"
                     /ApEinfo_revcolor="#ff4809"
                     /ApEinfo_graphicformat="arrow_data {{0 1 2 0 0 -1} {} 0}
                     width 5 offset 0"
                     /label="Bxb1 attB"
     misc_recomb     1450..1509
                     /ApEinfo_fwdcolor="#ff80c0"
                     /ApEinfo_revcolor="#ff4809"
                     /ApEinfo_graphicformat="arrow_data {{0 1 2 0 0 -1} {} 0}
                     width 5 offset 0"
                     /label="phiBT1 attB"
     misc_recomb     1646..1731
                     /ApEinfo_fwdcolor="#78e981"
                     /ApEinfo_revcolor="#ff4809"
                     /ApEinfo_graphicformat="arrow_data {{0 1 2 0 0 -1} {} 0}
                     width 5 offset 0"
                     /label="phiC1"
     misc_recomb     1778..1845
                     /ApEinfo_fwdcolor="#ddd92b"
                     /ApEinfo_revcolor="#ff4809"
                     /ApEinfo_graphicformat="arrow_data {{0 1 2 0 0 -1} {} 0}
                     width 5 offset 0"
                     /label="RV attB"
     misc_recomb     1886..1931
                     /ApEinfo_fwdcolor="#7864d7"
                     /ApEinfo_revcolor="green"
                     /ApEinfo_graphicformat="arrow_data {{0 1 2 0 0 -1} {} 0}
                     width 5 offset 0"
                     /label="TG1 attB"
     misc_recomb     1972..2028
                     /ApEinfo_fwdcolor="#0080c0"
                     /ApEinfo_revcolor="green"
                     /ApEinfo_graphicformat="arrow_data {{0 1 2 0 0 -1} {} 0}
                     width 5 offset 0"
                     /label="R4 attB"
     misc_recomb     2069..2131
                     /ApEinfo_fwdcolor="#b44b87"
                     /ApEinfo_revcolor="green"
                     /ApEinfo_graphicformat="arrow_data {{0 1 2 0 0 -1} {} 0}
                     width 5 offset 0"
                     /label="BL3 attB"
     misc_recomb     2172..2228
                     /ApEinfo_fwdcolor="#ff8000"
                     /ApEinfo_revcolor="#ff4809"
                     /ApEinfo_graphicformat="arrow_data {{0 1 2 0 0 -1} {} 0}
                     width 5 offset 0"
                     /label="A118 attB"
     misc_recomb     2269..2388
                     /ApEinfo_fwdcolor="#008040"
                     /ApEinfo_revcolor="#ff4809"
                     /ApEinfo_graphicformat="arrow_data {{0 1 2 0 0 -1} {} 0}
                     width 5 offset 0"
                     /label="MR11 attB"
     misc_recomb     2534..2586
                     /ApEinfo_fwdcolor="#ff80c0"
                     /ApEinfo_revcolor="green"
                     /ApEinfo_graphicformat="arrow_data {{0 1 2 0 0 -1} {} 0}
                     width 5 offset 0"
                     /label="phi370"
     terminator      complement(2627..2660)
                     /ApEinfo_fwdcolor="#9d1b1c"
                     /ApEinfo_revcolor="#9d1b1c"
                     /ApEinfo_graphicformat="arrow_data {{0 1 2 0 0 -1} {} 0}
                     width 5 offset 0"
                     /label="ECK120016882"
     homology_arm    2668..3410
                     /created_by="elmo110"
                     /label="DN arm"
     source          2668..>3410
                     /created_by="elmo110"
                     /label="source Pseudomonas fluorescens SBW25"
     terminator      2672..2758
                     /created_by="elmo110"
                     /label="putative stem-loop terminator"
     CDS             complement(2763..>3410)
                     /locus_tag="PFLU_RS28535"
                     /old_locus_tag="PFLU5797"
                     /EC_number="4.2.1.9"
                     /inference="COORDINATES: similar to AA
                     sequence:RefSeq:WP_003229166.1"
                     /note="Derived by automated computational analysis using
                     gene prediction method: Protein Homology."
                     /codon_start=1
                     /transl_table=11
                     /product="dihydroxy-acid dehydratase"
                     /protein_id="WP_003195159.1"
                     /db_xref="GI:489287592"
                     /translation="MPDYRSKTSTHGRNMAGARALWRATGMKDDDFKKPIIAIANSFT
                     QFVPGHVHLKDLGQLVAREIERAGGVAKEFNTIAVDDGIAMGHDGMLYSLPSREIIAD
                     SVEYMVNAHCADAIVCISNCDKITPGMLMAALRLNIPVIFVSGGPMEAGKTKLASHGL
                     DLVDAMVIAADSSASDEKVAEYERSACPTCGSCSGMFTANSMNCLVEALGLALPGNGS
                     TLATHSDREQLFLQAGRTIVELCKRYYGENDESVLPRNIANFKAFENAMTLDIAMGGS
                     TNTILHLLAAAQEAEIDFDLRDIDRLSRHVPQLCKVAPNIQKYHMEDVHRAGGIFSIL
                     GSLARGGLLHTDLPTVHSKSIAEGIAKWDITQTDDEAVHTFFKAGPAGIPTQTAFSQS
                     TRWDTLDDDRENGCIRSVEHAYSQEGGLAVLYGNIALDGCVVKTAGVDESIHVFEGRA
                     KIYESQDSSVRGILADEVKEGDIVIIRYEGPKGGPGMQEMLYPTSYLKSKGLGKACAL
                     LTDGRFSGGTSGLSIGHASPEAAAGGAIGLVQDGDKVLIDIPNRSINLLISDEELAAR
                     RVEQDKKGWKPVEKRPRKVTTALKAYALLATSADKGAVRNKAMLDGL"
     gene            complement(2763..>3410)
                     /locus_tag="PFLU_RS28535"
                     /old_locus_tag="PFLU5797"
     misc_feature    3411..3416
                     /Recognition_pattern="A^AGCTT"
                     /annotation_group="AAGCTT"
                     /label="HindIII"
                     /note="Geneious type: restriction site"
     promoter        3447..3496
                     /label="NEOKAN Promoter"
     CDS             3518..4312
                     /gene="nptII"
                     /codon_start=1
                     /transl_table=11
                     /product="neomycin phosphotransferase"
                     /protein_id="ACJ66844.1"
                     /db_xref="GI:215434895"
                     /translation="MIEQDGLHAGSPAAWVERLFGYDWAQQTIGCSDAAVFRLSAQGR
                     PVLFVKTDLSGALNELQDEAARLSWLATTGVPCAAVLDVVTEAGRDWLLLGEVPGQDL
                     LSSHLAPAEKVSIMADAMRRLHTLDPATCPFDHQAKHRIERARTRMEAGLVDQDDLDE
                     EHQGLAPAELFARLKARMPDGEDLVVTHGDACLPNIMVENGRFSGFIDCGRLGVADRY
                     QDIALATRDIAEELGGEWADRFLVLYGIAAPDSQRIAFYRLLDEFF"
                     /label="neomycin phosphotransferase"
     gene            3518..4312
                     /gene="nptII"
                     /label="nptII"
     misc_feature    4078..4083
                     /Recognition_pattern="C^CATGG"
                     /annotation_group="CCATGG"
                     /label="NcoI"
                     /note="Geneious type: restriction site"
     misc_feature    4146..4151
                     /Recognition_pattern="GCC^GGC"
                     /annotation_group="GCCGGC"
                     /label="NaeI"
                     /note="Geneious type: restriction site"
     misc_feature    4162..4166
                     /Recognition_pattern="G^GWCC"
                     /annotation_group="GGWCC"
                     /label="AvaII"
                     /note="Geneious type: restriction site"
     CDS             4319..5740
                     /gene="sacB"
                     /codon_start=1
                     /transl_table=11
                     /product="levan sucrase"
                     /protein_id="ACJ66845.1"
                     /db_xref="GI:215434896"
                     /translation="MNIKKFAKQATVLTFTTALLAGGATQAFAKETNQKPYKETYGIS
                     HITRHDMLQIPEQQKNEKYQVSEFDSSTIKNISSAKGLDVWDSWPLQNADGTVANYHG
                     YHIVFALAGDPKNADDTSIYMFYQKVGETSIDSWKNAGRVFKDSDKFDANDSILKDQT
                     QEWSGSATFTSDGKIRLFYTDFSGKHYGKQTLTTAQVNVSASDSSLNINGVEDYKSIF
                     DGDGKTYQNVQQFIDEGNYSSGDNHTLRDPHYVEDKGHKYLVFEANTGTEDGYQGEES
                     LFNKAYYGKSTSFFRQESQKLLQSDKKRTAELANGALGMIELNDDYTLKKVMKPLIAS
                     NTVTDEIERANVFKMNGKWYLFTDSRGSKMTIDGITSNDIYMLGYVSNSLTGPYKPLN
                     KTGLVLKMDLDPNDVTFTYSHFAVPQAKGNNVVITSYMTNRGFYADKQSTFAPSFLLN
                     IKGKKTSVVKDSILEQGQLTVNK"
                     /label="levan sucrase"
     gene            4319..5740
                     /gene="sacB"
                     /label="sacB"
     misc_feature    4558..4563
                     /Recognition_pattern="AGG^CCT"
                     /annotation_group="AGGCCT"
                     /label="StuI"
                     /note="Geneious type: restriction site"
ORIGIN      
        1 ttgagatcct ttttttctgc gcgtaatctg ctgcttgcaa acaaaaaaac caccgctacc
       61 agcggtggtt tgtttgccgg atcaagagct accaactctt tttccgaagg taactggctt
      121 cagcagagcg cagataccaa atactgttct tctagtgtag ccgtagttag gccaccactt
      181 caagaactct gtagcaccgc ctacatacct cgctctgcta atcctgttac cagtggctgc
      241 tgccagtggc gataagtcgt gtcttaccgg gttggactca agacgatagt taccggataa
      301 ggcgcagcgg tcgggctgaa cggggggttc gtgcacacag cccagcttgg agcgaacgac
      361 ctacaccgaa ctgagatacc tacagcgtga gctatgagaa agcgccacgc ttcccgaagg
      421 gagaaaggcg gacaggtatc cggtaagcgg cagggtcgga acaggagagc gcacgaggga
      481 gcttccaggg ggaaacgcct ggtatcttta tagtcctgtc gggtttcgcc acctctgact
      541 tgagcgtcga tttttgtgat gctcgtcagg ggggcggagc ctatggaaaa acgcctcaca
      601 caggaaacag ctatgacatg attacgaatt cccgtgctca agcccattga aggccagaat
      661 tacgagctgg gcctgaaggg cgaactggcg gacggtcggc tcaatacctc gttcgctctc
      721 ttccgctatg accaggaaaa ccgggcggct caagacctgc aaggcggtaa agtctgcggc
      781 ggctggtact gctcgctcgc ctccggcaag gtccgtagcc agggctttga ggctacgttg
      841 agcggtgaag tgctgccggg gctgcagctg gtctccagct acacctacaa caccactcaa
      901 ttcctcaagg acgacaccta cgaaggcaag atcttcagca cctggacgcc caagcacctg
      961 ctcaaggtct ggggggacta ccagttgccg ggggactgga gcaacgtcag cgtcggcgcc
     1021 ggcgtgaccg cacaaagcag caccgtcgcc tatgaccgca cgttcagcgt gcccggcaat
     1081 gcgctgtggg attcgcgggt ggcctacaag atcaaccagg agttcaccgt cgcggcgaac
     1141 ctgaacaata tgttcgacaa gaagtattac atcccggcgt acaacgcaaa ctggggcagt
     1201 aactactatg gcgacccgcg caatgtgatg tttaccatga cctacacccc acagttttaa
     1261 ggatccgtct aactaaaaag gcctcccaaa tcggggggcc ttttttattg ataacaaaaa
     1321 ttgatcgaat tctttcattt aagaccctaa tatgacatct cggccggctt gtcgacgacg
     1381 gcggtctccg tcgtcaggat catccgggca ttagtgatta aatgccactc ccaaaattct
     1441 gcctagaaag tccttgacca ggtttttgac gaaagtgatc cagatgatcc agctccacac
     1501 cccgaacgct gtttaagttc gctccactaa agttgtttaa aacgactacg agcgccggat
     1561 cagggagtgg acggcctggg agcgctacac gctgtggctg cggtctaaat ccgcgtgata
     1621 ggggatttca tatttaatct tttatatatt taaccgcttc ccgaaaaatt tcgcgtggat
     1681 gagcaatact ttgattcagt gaacctttga aaatcgtttt ctgttggata agaattccga
     1741 catggcaata accccccgtt tctacctcaa gaggagatct cgtggtggtg gaaggtgttg
     1801 gtgcggggtt ggccgtggtc gaggtggggt ggtggtagcc attcgaaagt attaacatga
     1861 ctgctgtcgg cacaagggcc aaagagatca gctccgcggg caagaccttc tccttcacgg
     1921 ggtggaaggt cgtttatccg tccaagcgga tgcaatgcga tcctccgcta agcgcccaag
     1981 ttgcccatga ccatgccgaa gcagtggtag aagggcaccg gcagacactg gcgtacgcgt
     2041 tgaacacttc acagatgata gggattcgca acctgttgac atgtttccac agacaactca
     2101 cgtggaggta gtcacggctt ttacgttagt tatggaagct ataagcgcgg gtgagagggt
     2161 aattaggcgt gtgtaacttt ttcggatcaa gctatgaagg acgcaaagag ggaactaaac
     2221 acttaattca gtaactcccc aatatgtgag catctgatgt tgcacgggac aggtcaacac
     2281 atcgcagtta tcgaacaatc ttcgaaaatg tatggaggca cttgtatcaa tataggatgt
     2341 ataccttcga agacacttgt acatgatgga ttagaaggca aatcctttgt gatttgaaag
     2401 agttgtcagt tagctcgttc aggtaatgag tgcagcatgt cattaatatc agtacagata
     2461 aagctgtatc tcctgtgaac acaatgggtg ccattatccg tgattttctc actactatca
     2521 gtactcacga ctctgtaaag gagactgata atggcatgta caactatact cgtcggtaaa
     2581 aaggcaagtg cgcatttcgt tcttgcagct cgtcagtact ttcagacata aaaaaacccg
     2641 cttgcgcggg ctttttcaca atctagaaga gcgcccgcac acatttgatc tccattgttt
     2701 tggagcgttg cttcaggcaa aaaaatgccc cgcacctggc ggggcatttt tatgggcgag
     2761 gcttacaggc cgtcgagcat cgccttgtta cgcaccgccc ctttgtcggc actggtagcc
     2821 agcaaggcat aggccttcag cgcggtggtc actttacgtg gacgcttctc caccggcttc
     2881 cagcctttct tgtcctgctc gacccggcgt gcagccagtt cttcgtcgct gatcaacaag
     2941 ttgattgagc ggtttggaat gtcgatcagc accttgtcgc catcctgcac caggccaatc
     3001 gcgccaccgg cagcggcttc cggcgaagcg tggccgatgg acaggcccga ggtgccgccg
     3061 gagaaacggc cgtcggtcag caaggcgcag gctttgccca ggcccttgga cttcaggtac
     3121 gacgtcgggt agagcatctc ctgcataccc gggccgcctt tcgggccttc gtagcggatg
     3181 atcacgatgt cgccttcttt cacttcgtca gcgaggatgc cgcgtaccga gctgtcctgg
     3241 ctttcataga tcttggcgcg gccttcgaag acgtggatgg actcatccac gccggcggtt
     3301 ttcaccacgc agccatccag ggcgatgttg ccgtacagca cggccaggcc gccttcttgc
     3361 gagtaggcgt gctcgacact gcggatgcag ccgttttcac ggtcgtcgtc aagcttggca
     3421 ctggccgtcg ttttacaacg tcgtgaccgg aattgccagc tggggcgccc tctggtaagg
     3481 ttgggaagcc ctgcaaacag gatgaggatc gtttcgcatg attgaacaag atggattgca
     3541 cgcaggttct ccggccgctt gggtggagag gctattcggc tatgactggg cacaacagac
     3601 aatcggctgc tctgatgccg ccgtgttccg gctgtcagcg caggggcgcc cggttctttt
     3661 tgtcaagacc gacctgtccg gtgccctgaa tgaactccaa gacgaggcag cgcggctatc
     3721 gtggctggcc acgacgggcg ttccttgcgc agctgtgctc gacgttgtca ctgaagcggg
     3781 aagggactgg ctgctattgg gcgaagtgcc ggggcaggat ctcctgtcat ctcaccttgc
     3841 tcctgccgag aaagtatcca tcatggctga tgcaatgcgg cggctgcata cgcttgatcc
     3901 ggctacctgc ccattcgacc accaagcgaa acatcgcatc gagcgagcac gtactcggat
     3961 ggaagccggt cttgtcgatc aggatgatct ggacgaagag catcaggggc tcgcgccagc
     4021 cgaactgttc gccaggctca aggcgcggat gcccgacggc gaggatctcg tcgtgaccca
     4081 tggcgatgcc tgcttgccga atatcatggt ggaaaatggc cgcttttctg gattcatcga
     4141 ctgtggccgg ctgggtgtgg cggaccgcta tcaggacata gcgttggcta cccgtgatat
     4201 tgctgaagag cttggcggcg aatgggctga ccgcttcctc gtgctttacg gtatcgccgc
     4261 tcccgattcg cagcgcatcg ccttctatcg ccttcttgac gagttcttct gagcgacgat
     4321 gaacatcaaa aagtttgcaa aacaagcaac agtattaacc tttactaccg cactgctggc
     4381 aggaggcgca actcaagcgt ttgcgaaaga aacgaaccaa aagccatata aggaaacata
     4441 cggcatttcc catattacac gccatgatat gctgcaaatc cctgaacagc aaaaaaatga
     4501 aaaatatcaa gtttctgaat ttgattcgtc cacaattaaa aatatctctt ctgcaaaagg
     4561 cctggacgtt tgggacagct ggccattaca aaacgctgac ggcactgtcg caaactatca
     4621 cggctaccac atcgtctttg cattagccgg agatcctaaa aatgcggatg acacatcgat
     4681 ttacatgttc tatcaaaaag tcggcgaaac ttctattgac agctggaaaa acgctggccg
     4741 cgtctttaaa gacagcgaca aattcgatgc aaatgattct atcctaaaag accaaacaca
     4801 agaatggtca ggttcagcca catttacatc tgacggaaaa atccgtttat tctacactga
     4861 tttctccggt aaacattacg gcaaacaaac actgacaact gcacaagtta acgtatcagc
     4921 atcagacagc tctttgaaca tcaacggtgt agaggattat aaatcaatct ttgacggtga
     4981 cggaaaaacg tatcaaaatg tacagcagtt catcgatgaa ggcaactaca gctcaggcga
     5041 caaccatacg ctgagagatc ctcactacgt agaagataaa ggccacaaat acttagtatt
     5101 tgaagcaaac actggaactg aagatggcta ccaaggcgaa gaatctttat ttaacaaagc
     5161 atactatggc aaaagcacat cattcttccg tcaagaaagt caaaaacttc tgcaaagcga
     5221 taaaaaacgc acggctgagt tagcaaacgg cgctctcggt atgattgagc taaacgatga
     5281 ttacacactg aaaaaagtga tgaaaccgct gattgcatct aacacagtaa cagatgaaat
     5341 tgaacgcgcg aacgtcttta aaatgaacgg caaatggtac ctgttcactg actcccgcgg
     5401 atcaaaaatg acgattgacg gcattacgtc taacgatatt tacatgcttg gttatgtttc
     5461 taattcttta actggcccat acaagccgct gaacaaaact ggccttgtgt taaaaatgga
     5521 tcttgatcct aacgatgtaa cctttactta ctcacacttc gctgtacctc aagcgaaagg
     5581 aaacaatgtc gtgattacaa gctatatgac aaacagagga ttctacgcag acaaacaatc
     5641 aacgtttgcg ccgagcttcc tgctgaacat caaaggcaag aaaacatctg ttgtcaaaga
     5701 cagcatcctt gaacaaggac aattaacagt taacaaataa tcagaccccg tagaaaagat
     5761 caaaggatct tc
//
